# Supplementary material for: Fanzor is a eukaryotic programmable RNA-guided endonuclease
Source: Nature. 2023 Jun 28;620(7974):660–8. doi: 10.1038/s41586-023-06356-2 (PMC10432273; doi:10.1038/s41586-023-06356-2)
Supplement: Supplementary file 6 — Fz loci in S. punctatus. [file 41586_2023_6356_MOESM6_ESM.txt]

LOCUS       NW_015971553.1_-_Loci_with_Fz        4145 bp    DNA     linear   UNA 12-MAY-2023
DEFINITION  Spizellomyces punctatus DAOM BR117 chromosome Unknown
            supercont1.17, whole genome shotgun sequence.
ACCESSION   geneious|urn:local:
VERSION     geneious|urn:local:.:1rt-g96hokv:0
KEYWORDS    .
SOURCE      .
  ORGANISM  .
FEATURES             Location/Qualifiers
     Loci_with_Fz    1..4145
                     /created_by="gfaure"
                     /label="Loci with Fz"
     gene            complement(<1..918)
                     /locus_tag="SPPG_07726"
                     /db_xref="GeneID:27690923"
                     /label="gene"
     CDS             join(complement(697..730),complement(539..630),
                     complement(250..393),complement(35..188))
                     /locus_tag="SPPG_07726"
                     /codon_start=1
                     /product="uncharacterized protein"
                     /protein_id="XP_016604939.1"
                     /db_xref="GeneID:27690923"
                     /translation="MNLLQKKPNVKDQVRATSREVRTIQRELGKDRSGLERQEKQIIA
                     DIKKAAKQGRTAEAKTLAKQLLQLRKHIEKNTRVNAQVGGLRVKATTMASQAATAKAM
                     SSATRVMAASNKATDLGQLQKTMMQFGEENTKMDMKDDMINDVLDSMMDEEGDQEESQ
                     NIMNAVFDEIGLDLTTKAAQVPRTRLDATQSVQREDESDALMKRLAQLKS"
                     /label="uncharacterized protein CDS"
     mRNA            join(complement(697..918),complement(539..630),
                     complement(250..393),complement(35..188))
                     /locus_tag="SPPG_07726"
                     /product="uncharacterized protein"
                     /transcript_id="XM_016755884.1"
                     /db_xref="GeneID:27690923"
                     /label="uncharacterized protein mRNA"
     ORF             37..339
                     /transl_table=11
                     /Genetic_code="Bacteria, Archaea"
                     /created_by="Glimmer3"
                     /Glimmer_Reading_Frame="+1"
                     /Glimmer_score="5.59"
                     /label="orf00001"
     ORF             383..454
                     /transl_table=11
                     /Genetic_code="Bacteria, Archaea"
                     /created_by="Glimmer3"
                     /Glimmer_Reading_Frame="+2"
                     /Glimmer_score="7.08"
                     /label="orf00002"
     ORF             complement(835..993)
                     /transl_table=11
                     /Genetic_code="Bacteria, Archaea"
                     /created_by="Glimmer3"
                     /Glimmer_Reading_Frame="-1"
                     /Glimmer_score="0.48"
                     /label="orf00004"
     end             complement(937..966)
                     /original_coord="NW_015971553:213630_213601:-1"
                     /label="end"
     ORF             950..1018
                     /transl_table=11
                     /Genetic_code="Bacteria, Archaea"
                     /created_by="Glimmer3"
                     /Glimmer_Reading_Frame="+2"
                     /Glimmer_score="1.31"
                     /label="orf00003"
     ID16            1179..3092
                     /created_by="gfaure"
                     /label="ID16"
     fz              1179..3092
                     /original_coord="NW_015971553:213843_215756:1"
                     /fz="1 1_638 100.0"
                     /label="fz"
     CDS             1179..3095
                     /locus_tag="SPPG_07727"
                     /codon_start=1
                     /product="uncharacterized protein"
                     /protein_id="XP_016604940.1"
                     /db_xref="GeneID:27690924"
                     /translation="MPPKKKQKLERLKKLDKPTLHTCNKTSFAKAFLPNETYRQRLLD
                     YIAIIHQLADHASHALKFYILSTSTSSFPVVHEDTIEAILYLLNKGEAWHPRKEAKKA
                     WRDCLLPYVQRYCQIVGFIHPNLRGEQQSINYLTVSMMTNLKVNVQEHFMQMLLRYIN
                     LRFDVKGQKQRLPPKSDARKAFFTRLRYLKSVFLFDVVPELEFLDDLTPLESEVLEEI
                     WSLDLPFLPNDPLAYAIVADPMSFFPAYCKLSGLYEQYGFQRFSAIPLRRSLIQSHVR
                     IDTIILYQHILCITRRDAETVEKDDLWMRVCNLCTKAFRSRCGMHFEGSITTDGASVS
                     VYLKHPEADKYGKRGARKSANTVAAEVKALYVENNLPACRAAENVVVIDPNKRDILYC
                     QDSNGTTFRYTANQRAVETGSRRFAKRREAMKEEAGVDLIESRIPSHKTMNLMDFTRY
                     LLVRRADWDRRKEFYSHPAHTRWKWHSFINRQKSESDLISNMRNKYGENFTVVMGDWS
                     DAGRTARFQTSSKTKGWRTLFKRNRIDCFLLDEYKTSSVCPRCSSSEFVEKKFKTRPH
                     SRPWRRREGKIEKVHGLLGCTNPNCLQQAWTSGMRYWNRDMLSTCNMLLIVRSMLDGH
                     GRPEVFSRSVPAVA"
                     /label="uncharacterized protein CDS"
     gene            <1179..3334
                     /locus_tag="SPPG_07727"
                     /db_xref="GeneID:27690924"
                     /label="gene"
     mRNA            <1179..3334
                     /locus_tag="SPPG_07727"
                     /product="uncharacterized protein"
                     /transcript_id="XM_016755885.1"
                     /db_xref="GeneID:27690924"
                     /label="uncharacterized protein mRNA"
     ORF             1179..3095
                     /transl_table=11
                     /Genetic_code="Bacteria, Archaea"
                     /created_by="Glimmer3"
                     /Glimmer_Reading_Frame="+3"
                     /Glimmer_score="3.29"
                     /label="orf00008"
     end             3162..3191
                     /original_coord="NW_015971553:215855_215826:1"
                     /label="end"
     gene            complement(3195..>4145)
                     /locus_tag="SPPG_09493"
                     /db_xref="GeneID:27692618"
                     /label="gene"
     mRNA            join(complement(4016..>4145),complement(3691..3944),
                     complement(3195..3623))
                     /locus_tag="SPPG_09493"
                     /product="uncharacterized protein"
                     /transcript_id="XM_016757660.1"
                     /db_xref="GeneID:27692618"
                     /label="uncharacterized protein mRNA"
     CDS             join(complement(4016..>4145),complement(3691..3944),
                     complement(3314..3623))
                     /codon_start=2
                     /locus_tag="SPPG_09493"
                     /product="uncharacterized protein"
                     /protein_id="XP_016604941.1"
                     /db_xref="GeneID:27692618"
                     /translation="NLLLFYSLTVLVGSILHTFAPPPPSVFSNKRNPLNVYFAKRGWF
                     WTGVTLLLFALFASPPGYRRRAVIRWTAATSYWVLFAQWAFGHSLFDRVLLVSGTCSI
                     DGHGHPRICVRNGGEWIGFDTSGHCFILIHMSLFIYEELQLLVRPQVVRPRYANATAI
                     LSSVLIFLLLLWYTMLIATSVYFHTWQEKIAGTIAGLAFWVVMYGYVWPKWFPDMMPQ
                     ATAVVAQRRQTE"
                     /label="uncharacterized protein CDS"
     ORF             complement(3314..3766)
                     /transl_table=11
                     /Genetic_code="Bacteria, Archaea"
                     /created_by="Glimmer3"
                     /Glimmer_Reading_Frame="-2"
                     /Glimmer_score="4.84"
                     /label="orf00010"
     ORF             3813..4097
                     /transl_table=11
                     /Genetic_code="Bacteria, Archaea"
                     /created_by="Glimmer3"
                     /Glimmer_Reading_Frame="+3"
                     /Glimmer_score="2.08"
                     /label="orf00011"
ORIGIN      
        1 aatgaacatg gatgggcttt ttgtaaaaac tcactcatgt catccttcat atccatcttt
       61 gtattctctt ccccaaattg catcatggtt ttctgtaatt gtcctaaatc ggtagccttg
      121 tttgatgccg ccatgacacg ggtagccgaa ctcattgcct tggctgtggc tgcttgtgag
      181 gccatcgtct accaagtaat ctatcagcat ctatgcaaaa aagatcggca catttctcat
      241 cttgcttaca gtcgctttga ctcggagtcc tccaacctgg gcattgacac gggtgttttt
      301 ttcaatgtgc tttcgaagct ggaggagttg ttttgctagg gtttttgctt cggctgttcg
      361 cccttgtttt gcagcctttt tgatgtccgc gatctgttat ggtgaatgca gcgtgagaaa
      421 cgttgctgga aagatagttt ccaacactct ctagcctccc atcgataacc accgtttgca
      481 gcagttacgg taatacatct cccacccctc gttttgctat gtgccgaaaa atactcacaa
      541 tctgcttctc ttggcgctcc aatccgctac gatctttccc cagctctcgc tgaatggtcc
      601 gtacttcgcg actggttgcc cgtacctgat ctatttccag tcagcatata agtattccca
      661 ttgcaaaaag acttggcagg aaacacggca gcagaccttt tacattcggc tttttttgta
      721 gcaaattcat tatggttgtg ttttgaagag tgagtgaaat aaagtgcact cagtccatgc
      781 aagcaggtgg aatgatgtca agaaaagctt ggcaagtggt tccgaggttg accctcaaat
      841 atccctagga tctgtgatga cgatgcttac ataatgcccc gttttcgcac acatcacacc
      901 agtattgaga aaataaaacg agttcaaagg ataacatagt gcggagccga tgggtattgg
      961 ccctagtgca atgattccaa ccaatttaat cataatttta ctcgatttag gcaaatgaac
     1021 tatggtgcga tgcataaaag atgctccacc attgaaaaac gggtccaata tgtgcgggaa
     1081 ttttcgcagt tgccacattt ctatataaac ccctccacta tcgtctctcc ctgcccattt
     1141 tcccaggctt tctttcatct ttttccacag atatcatcat gccgccaaag aagaagcaaa
     1201 agcttgaaag gctcaaaaaa ctcgacaaac ccaccttaca tacctgcaac aagacgtcct
     1261 ttgcaaaggc tttcttgcct aatgagacct accggcagcg tcttctagat tacatcgcca
     1321 tcatccatca actcgctgac catgcttccc acgctctcaa attctacatc ctctctacat
     1381 ccacatcgtc tttcccggtt gttcacgaag atacaatcga agccattctc tatcttctca
     1441 acaaggggga ggcttggcat ccaagaaagg aagcaaagaa ggcatggcgg gattgtttgt
     1501 tgccatatgt tcaacggtac tgccaaatcg tcggcttcat tcatccaaat ctacgaggcg
     1561 agcagcagtc aattaattac ctgacagtga gtatgatgac gaacctgaaa gtcaacgttc
     1621 aagagcattt catgcagatg ctgctccggt acattaatct gcggttcgac gtgaagggac
     1681 agaagcagcg actgccaccg aaaagcgatg cgcgaaaggc tttctttact cggctacgct
     1741 acttgaagtc ggttttcctt tttgatgtgg tgcccgagtt ggagttcctg gatgacttga
     1801 caccattgga gagcgaggtt cttgaagaga tttggtcatt ggatctccca ttccttccta
     1861 acgatcccct tgcctacgcc attgttgctg atccgatgtc attttttccc gcgtactgca
     1921 aactctctgg gctgtatgaa caatatggct tccaacggtt cagtgcgata cctctgcgcc
     1981 gctcgctcat tcaaagtcac gtgcgaatcg acaccatcat cctgtaccag catatccttt
     2041 gcatcacgcg gcgagacgca gaaactgtcg aaaaggatga tctgtggatg cgcgtctgca
     2101 atctatgtac caaggctttt cggtctcgct gtggtatgca ttttgaaggc tcaatcacca
     2161 cggatggagc ctcggtgtct gtatacctaa agcacccaga agcagacaag tatggaaagc
     2221 gcggagcgag aaagtcagca aacacggtgg ctgcagaggt taaagcgctt tatgtggaga
     2281 acaacttacc tgcttgtcga gcagcagaga atgtcgtcgt tatcgaccca aacaagcgcg
     2341 acattctcta ctgccaagac agcaatggta cgacatttcg ctacaccgcc aaccagcgag
     2401 ccgtggagac tggaagccgg cggtttgcaa agagacgaga agcaatgaag gaagaagctg
     2461 gagttgatct catagaatca cgaataccat cccacaaaac aatgaacctc atggacttca
     2521 ctcgctacct tctcgttcgc cgcgctgatt gggatcgtcg caaggaattc tattcgcatc
     2581 ctgctcatac tcgatggaaa tggcactcct tcataaaccg tcagaagagc gaatcagacc
     2641 tcataagtaa catgcgcaac aagtacggtg aaaactttac tgttgtgatg ggtgattgga
     2701 gcgacgctgg tcgaactgcg agatttcaga cctcatcaaa gacaaaaggc tggcgcaccc
     2761 tctttaagcg caaccgcatt gattgtttcc ttctcgacga gtacaagacc tcatctgttt
     2821 gccctcgctg ttcctcatct gagtttgtgg agaaaaaatt caaaacacga cctcattcaa
     2881 gaccttggcg ccgtcgtgaa ggcaagattg aaaaagtcca cggactgctg ggttgtacca
     2941 accctaactg tttgcagcaa gcctggacat cgggaatgcg ctactggaat cgagatatgc
     3001 tgtcaacctg caacatgcta ttgattgtga gatcaatgtt ggatggacac ggtagaccag
     3061 aagtgttcag caggagtgtt ccagccgtag cgtagaacgt agattggtta gattaggttt
     3121 tccgagccgg ttgtcgcgcg gttcaatccc tggtgcgggt gctagtgcca atacccaccg
     3181 gctccgcact atctataggt tatgaaatca aattacaaat aaatacatca atgagacgag
     3241 tgccctggtg caagatctac catctgcact actcttctca ataatcttgc cattaattat
     3301 cttagcagac caactattcc gtttgccttc tttgggccac aaccgcggtt gcctgaggca
     3361 tcatatcggg aaaccatttc ggccatacat atccatacat gacaacccaa aaagccaagc
     3421 ctgcaattgt tcctgcaatt ttctcttgcc acgtgtggaa ataaacgctc gtcgcgatga
     3481 gcatcgtgta ccagagaagg aggaggaaaa tgagaacgct ggataggatt gcggttgcgt
     3541 ttgcgtatcg tggacggacg acttgaggtc tgactaggag ttgaagttct tcgtaaataa
     3601 agagggacat gtggataaga atgctgtaaa tgggaaaagg tgagccgtga cattcgtata
     3661 ccatcatcca aaccctgtca aaatactcac aaacaatgcc ctgacgtatc aaacccaatc
     3721 cactctcccc cattccgaac acaaatccgt ggatgtccgt gcccatcaat gctgcacgtt
     3781 ccagacacta gtaatacgcg gtcaaatagc gaatgtccaa acgcccactg agcaaacaac
     3841 acccagtagc tcgttgctgc cgtccagcgt atgacggcac gtcgacggta tcccggtggc
     3901 gaggcaaaga gggcaaacaa aaggagggtg acgcctgtcc aaaactgtgc gtaaaaaagg
     3961 ctattgggtt aggggtttgt caccacaggc gcaaaacgac gtgtagcaac tttacccatc
     4021 cacgcttggc aaagtataca ttgagaggat ttcgtttatt cgagaagaca gatggtggtg
     4081 gtggggcaaa agtgtgaaga atggagccaa cgagtacagt caaagaatag aataaaagga
     4141 ggttt
//
LOCUS       NW_015971542.63_-_Loci_with_Fz        4726 bp    DNA     linear   UNA 12-MAY-2023
DEFINITION  Spizellomyces punctatus DAOM BR117 chromosome Unknown supercont1.6,
            whole genome shotgun sequence.
ACCESSION   geneious|urn:local:
VERSION     geneious|urn:local:.:1rt-g96hokv:1
KEYWORDS    .
SOURCE      .
  ORGANISM  .
FEATURES             Location/Qualifiers
     Loci_with_Fz    1..4726
                     /created_by="gfaure"
                     /label="Loci with Fz"
     gene            complement(<1..1200)
                     /locus_tag="SPPG_04033"
                     /db_xref="GeneID:27687507"
                     /label="gene"
     CDS             complement(23..1108)
                     /locus_tag="SPPG_04033"
                     /codon_start=1
                     /product="uncharacterized protein"
                     /protein_id="XP_016608970.1"
                     /db_xref="GeneID:27687507"
                     /translation="MSEQQQQQQLTAAADDDDPYSYEIHDGPEQKSPSSRAGSDAKAS
                     DTTVEHEQPQDINLSSTAAGEIERTVSSPPSDVAAINDKDVQAPPVEPTANTTQAANA
                     NDSIVPEKHVGLLEERQAPAERAQESLSQEEPGVSSLHEATLLNVSKLESVPSQSQSL
                     PTELLASTPTTSHHPEITDSTKEVETRSHTATSQSIENTAENTGNAPTVADGTSQEQH
                     EPQRPPVGPRRSSLPSPSPHPPPQSDLPAQQSADKSYRLKPITYLDPRTDTPRRLKII
                     TQNRNGPCPLLALCNVLLLRGDIEIRYERDEVDYEYIVELIGDWLTTRLPLSSPNASS
                     PTSPSFSSVRHTSADFSKNFTDVLEIIPTLQTGLDVNVRFDSPFSFEVTSSLLVFDLF
                     KIILCHGWTVDPQDEETYRVVVSECGSYNQVVEKVIEGEIAAAHQAKGKEKMVTEEEY
                     EEASRKRDQLIHEGLVCKGFLDATASQLTYHGLQTLCETLEPNSLAVLFRNNHFCTLF
                     KRVGKDGTIALYTLVTDQGFVGAEAVVWETMDNVEGDSSFVDGCFNRFETSGESEHIP
                     SANLSGGQQPSMIGLEDYVDVGGQGREATQASSDLALALSLQEEENVRHDAYVRRQQE
                     AEYASHSHGRAGQGDTSRRSSGSAKGDKKKDKCLVM"
                     /label="uncharacterized protein CDS"
     mRNA            complement(23..1200)
                     /locus_tag="SPPG_04033"
                     /product="uncharacterized protein"
                     /transcript_id="XM_016752278.1"
                     /db_xref="GeneID:27687507"
                     /label="uncharacterized protein mRNA"
     ORF             complement(223..477)
                     /transl_table=11
                     /Genetic_code="Bacteria, Archaea"
                     /created_by="Glimmer3"
                     /Glimmer_Reading_Frame="-1"
                     /Glimmer_score="5.01"
                     /label="orf00002"
     ORF             540..1265
                     /transl_table=11
                     /Genetic_code="Bacteria, Archaea"
                     /created_by="Glimmer3"
                     /Glimmer_Reading_Frame="+3"
                     /Glimmer_score="3.18"
                     /label="orf00006"
     end             complement(1228..1257)
                     /original_coord="NW_015971542:841918_841889:-1"
                     /label="end"
     ORF             1306..3273
                     /transl_table=11
                     /Genetic_code="Bacteria, Archaea"
                     /created_by="Glimmer3"
                     /Glimmer_Reading_Frame="+1"
                     /Glimmer_score="3.29"
                     /label="orf00014"
     CDS             1390..3273
                     /locus_tag="SPPG_09169"
                     /codon_start=1
                     /product="uncharacterized protein"
                     /protein_id="XP_016608971.1"
                     /db_xref="GeneID:27692294"
                     /translation="MPSKKKQKLEKLDKPTCLHTCNKTPFAKAFLPNEIYRQRLLDYI
                     AIIHQLADHASHALKFYILSAPSFTVNEETIEAILYLLNKGEAWQPKTDAKKALRRCL
                     LPYIQRYCHIIGFVHPNLQKEQQSVNYLTVSMMTNLKVNVQEHLMQMLLWYINLQLDV
                     KGQKQRLPLKSDARKAFFTRLRYLKSVFLFETMPESLDDLSILENEILEEIWTLNLPF
                     PDQDKPLAYLIAIDAMSFFPAYCRLSKLFEQQGFRQFSAIPLRRSLIQSHVRIDTVIL
                     YSHVLCITRREAEAVEKVDLWLRVCNLRTKAFRSRCGMHFEGSITTDGTSVSVYLKHP
                     EADKYGKRSGGKKSANTMEAEVKALYVENNLSACQENFVVIDPNKRDLLYCQDSIGTT
                     FRYTANQRAVETGSRRFAKRREAMKKEAGVDLIESRIPSHKMMNVMDFTRYLLVRRAD
                     SDRRKEFYSHPAHTRWKWHAFINRQKSESNLISNMHNKFGRNFTIVMGDWSDAGRTTR
                     FQTSSKTKGWRTLFKRNRIDCFLLDEYKTSSVCPHCSSDVEKGFKTRPHSRPYRRREG
                     KIEKVHGLLGCTNPNCQQDWTMRYWNRDTLSTCNMLMIVQSMLDGHCRPEVFSRRSVP
                     AVA"
                     /label="uncharacterized protein CDS"
     gene            <1390..>3273
                     /locus_tag="SPPG_09169"
                     /db_xref="GeneID:27692294"
                     /label="gene"
     mRNA            <1390..>3273
                     /locus_tag="SPPG_09169"
                     /product="uncharacterized protein"
                     /transcript_id="XM_016757326.1"
                     /db_xref="GeneID:27692294"
                     /label="uncharacterized protein mRNA"
     fz              1432..3270
                     /original_coord="NW_015971542:842093_843931:1"
                     /fz="1 18_638 97.33542319749216"
                     /label="fz"
     end             3341..3370
                     /original_coord="NW_015971542:844031_844002:1"
                     /label="end"
     ORF             complement(3799..4056)
                     /transl_table=11
                     /Genetic_code="Bacteria, Archaea"
                     /created_by="Glimmer3"
                     /Glimmer_Reading_Frame="-1"
                     /Glimmer_score="1.54"
                     /label="orf00017"
     ORF             complement(4243..4512)
                     /transl_table=11
                     /Genetic_code="Bacteria, Archaea"
                     /created_by="Glimmer3"
                     /Glimmer_Reading_Frame="-1"
                     /Glimmer_score="4.72"
                     /label="orf00019"
ORIGIN      
        1 tgaagaaaga gttgataccc actggtatga tctcaaggac atctgtgaaa ttctttgaaa
       61 agtctgcgga tgtatgacgg acggatgaaa acgatggtga tgtaggggat gatgcattgg
      121 gactactcag gggtagccgg gttgtcagcc agtctcctat tagctcaaca atatattcat
      181 aatccacttc atctctttca tatctgattt cgatatctcc cctcaacagc agcacattgc
      241 agagtgcgag gagcggacaa ggtccattgc gattttgcgt gataatcttg agtcttcgtg
      301 gggtatccgt ccttggatcc aagtacgtga tcggtttaag tctgtaagat ttatcagccg
      361 attgctgtgc gggaagatcg gactgcgggg gagggtgcgg cgaaggtgac ggaagggatg
      421 agcgacgagg accaacaggc ggacgctgag gctcatgttg ttcttgggac gtcccatctg
      481 ctacagttgg agcgtttccc gtgttctctg ctgtattttc aatggattga cttgttgctg
      541 tgtgtgaacg tgtctcaacc tctttcgtag agtcggttat ttctggatgg tgtgatgtgg
      601 ttggggtgga agctagcagc tcagttggca aagactgcga ttgtgacggt acagattcca
      661 actttgagac attcaatagg gtagcttcat gcagagagga cacgcccggt tcctcttgtg
      721 atagcgactc ttgtgctctt tctgctggtg cttggcgctc ctcaaggaga cccacatgct
      781 tctccggcac gatagagtcg ttcgcgttcg cagcctgtgt ggtatttgcc gtaggctcta
      841 cgggaggcgc ttgtacatcc ttgtcgttta tagcagcaac gtcagatggt ggagagctga
      901 ctgtgcgttc aatttcgcct gccgcggttg aagagaggtt gatatcctgg ggttgttcat
      961 gttcgacggt tgtgtcgctc gctttggcat cgctaccagc ccgcgaggat ggtgactttt
     1021 gctctgggcc gtcatgtatc tcgtatgaat atgggtcgtc gtcgtctgct gctgctgtga
     1081 gctgctgctg ctgctgctgc tctgacattg ttcaacccaa aagcccaaac tccttcagcc
     1141 ctcgtcgtgc acacaaaaga ctgtttatca agaaagcacg cgctctgaac gctggttacg
     1201 tgtttaacgc ctgctatgcc aactacatag tgcggagccg atgggtattg gcactagtac
     1261 agtgattcca accaattgaa tcataatttt actcgattta gactcatgaa ctatggtttg
     1321 atccaaaaat cctatataag tcatcgtgcc cattttccca ggctttcatc tttttccaca
     1381 gatatcatca tgccatcaaa gaaaaagcaa aaactcgaaa aactcgacaa acctacttgc
     1441 ttacatacct gcaacaagac tccctttgca aaagctttcc tgccaaacga gatctaccgc
     1501 caacggcttc tagattacat cgccatcatc catcaacttg ctgaccacgc ttcccacgct
     1561 ctcaaattct acatcctatc tgcaccatcc ttcaccgtga acgaggagac catcgaagcg
     1621 attctctatc ttctcaacaa aggagaggca tggcaaccaa aaactgatgc aaagaaggcg
     1681 ctacgcagat gcttgttgcc atacattcaa cggtactgcc acatcatcgg cttcgttcat
     1741 ccaaatctac aaaaagagca gcaatcagtc aattacctga cagtgagtat gatgacgaac
     1801 ctgaaagtca acgttcaaga gcatctcatg cagatgctcc tttggtatat caatctgcag
     1861 cttgacgtga agggacagaa gcagcgactg ccactgaaaa gcgatgcgcg gaaagctttc
     1921 tttactcggc tacgctactt gaagtcggtt ttccttttcg aaacaatgcc agaatcgctg
     1981 gatgacctga gcattcttga aaacgagatt ttagaagaga tctggacact taacctgcca
     2041 tttcctgatc aagacaagcc gcttgcctac ctcattgcca tcgacgcgat gtccttcttt
     2101 cctgcatact gccgactgtc aaagttgttc gagcagcaag gctttcgaca gttcagcgcg
     2161 atacctctgc gccgctctct catccaaagc catgtgcgga ttgacaccgt catcctctac
     2221 tctcatgttc tttgcatcac gcgacgagaa gcagaagccg tagagaaggt cgatttatgg
     2281 ttgcgcgtct gtaatctacg taccaaagct tttcggtctc gctgtggtat gcattttgaa
     2341 ggctcgatca cgacggacgg tacctcggtg tcagtttact tgaaacatcc tgaagctgac
     2401 aagtatggaa aacgcagcgg agggaaaaag tcagcaaaca cgatggaggc agaggttaaa
     2461 gcgctttatg tggaaaacaa cttatctgct tgtcaagaga actttgttgt tatcgaccca
     2521 aacaagcgcg atcttctcta ctgccaagac agcattggta cgacgttccg ttacaccgcc
     2581 aaccagcgag ccgtggagac aggtagccgg cgatttgcaa agagacgaga agcaatgaag
     2641 aaagaagctg gagttgacct catagaatca cgtatcccaa gccacaagat gatgaacgtc
     2701 atggacttta ctcgctacct tctcgttcgt cgcgcagatt cggatcgtcg caaggaattc
     2761 tactcccacc ctgcccacac acggtggaag tggcatgcat ttataaaccg tcagaagagt
     2821 gaatcgaacc tcatatccaa catgcacaac aagtttggga ggaactttac cattgtgatg
     2881 ggtgattgga gcgacgccgg tcgaactacg agatttcaga cctcatcaaa gacaaaaggc
     2941 tggcgcaccc tctttaagcg caaccgcatt gattgtttcc ttctcgacga gtacaagacc
     3001 tcatctgtct gccctcactg ttcctctgac gttgaaaaag gcttcaaaac acgacctcat
     3061 tcaagacctt atcgacgacg agaaggcaag attgaaaaag tccacggatt gctgggttgt
     3121 accaacccta actgtcagca agactggacg atgcgctact ggaatcgaga tacgctgtca
     3181 acctgcaaca tgctgatgat cgtgcaatca atgttggatg ggcactgtag accagaggtg
     3241 ttcagcagga ggagtgttcc agccgtagca tagagcgaga gattggttag attagccttt
     3301 ccgagccggt tgtcgcgcgg ttcaatccct ggtgcgggtg ctagtgccaa tacccatcgg
     3361 ctccgcacta accaactccc atttagcgat agcacccttc ttgaaactcg gaatcctgct
     3421 cgtttccttc ctttctggac aacgacctgc gccttatttg gaccaaaaag cctccatacc
     3481 agataacaaa aacgcaaagt cctttgctga gcagcctatc caagaagacc tgtagatcag
     3541 acgcgaccac atgtcttctg gaagcgaatc gtcgccgtca gagagctcct actttagccg
     3601 caagaatgga gtggagaaca tatccttgac ccggttaccc aatctcgcct ctcccaggtt
     3661 aatgacacca acttcgcaac tcgcagagac tgctgtggga gtgagggaag ctgcaaaatg
     3721 cataggtatt tgacattttg ctgacagagc cttggcgcat tttcacaaag acttcaccat
     3781 gaacttttct tattggggtc aacgctcccc caaccttgcc agagatagta gtaatccctt
     3841 ttttctttta ggacgtgcct tggtgaagtt ggagcgcccg caaactgtca tgctcgtggc
     3901 aaaagcacta gacgcaaaga ttatcaaatt cacccggcaa ttagcctgcc atcttatcga
     3961 caccccccga acgtcttgcg gacacaaggg gttaactgtg taggttgcaa gagtgtaatt
     4021 ccaaacccgg cgattgattg ggcacattgt taacaagcgc taatttccct ttagatatat
     4081 tgattccaaa tttcgcactc atcctgcatt cagctttgac cggctactgg cttctcatcc
     4141 ccactatgcc gatcagctca agttttggac gccagaactg tgcgcaacgc aaacagatca
     4201 catcgatttc atcatcactc ttggcggaga cggaacggta atctacacgt cgtggctctt
     4261 ccagcacgcg caagtacctc cagttgttcc cttcgatctg ggttcgcttg gatttttgac
     4321 caacttcaac atcacaaaca tacgcgatgt tctgcagcga gtgattgggt gccgtggtgc
     4381 tggagttagg gtgaacttgc gtatgagact tagctgcacg gtttggaggt cggactttaa
     4441 aagcaaaaat aaagaggtct tagaaggtcg gacggctgag aaaaagagac gggaagattt
     4501 gtgtagtatc aagggcgacg aggaagaagc agatggccgt tcaaagatag ggagacgagc
     4561 ttcgagtcag caacctgatc ctggcactac actgaatggg ttacccgcct attcttccga
     4621 cgacctaata tctaccactc ccgcaccacg actgaacgat gaacatgcga cttccgatat
     4681 tggcgactta ttagatgaga tctctttgca attgatgtca aaagtt
//
LOCUS       NW_015971537.108_-_Loci_with_Fz_(reversed)        5016 bp    DNA     linear   UNA 12-MAY-2023
DEFINITION  Spizellomyces punctatus DAOM BR117 chromosome Unknown supercont1.1,
            whole genome shotgun sequence.
ACCESSION   geneious|urn:local:
VERSION     geneious|urn:local:.:1rt-g96hokv:2
KEYWORDS    .
SOURCE      .
  ORGANISM  .
FEATURES             Location/Qualifiers
     Loci_with_Fz    complement(1..5016)
                     /created_by="gfaure"
                     /label="Loci with Fz"
     CDS             complement(<1..762)
                     /locus_tag="SPPG_00374"
                     /codon_start=1
                     /product="uncharacterized protein"
                     /protein_id="XP_016612697.1"
                     /db_xref="GeneID:27684106"
                     /translation="MIMFKSSPEEPPVTLKAVLSGQTCPPISYTDFAQYMNREGQGQY
                     IEFYEAVLGYVLLYRQWSAGQIEREHQARVAERARKEKENREAREREREKEKGKDTEC
                     LSEEGRLCALTESDVENASGEKPSSSNTLPAAQSNIALEQSDWGTYMNVIQGRRSTSA
                     GTDQTAVRGPFPSKTEKKESIKLENMPIDSLHEALDTKARLIFDTFLRQDSPSVVPIP
                     EELRTFLQSHICVPPPTYQPHSPSLLHPTFNHVITQ"
                     /label="uncharacterized protein CDS"
     gene            complement(<1..820)
                     /locus_tag="SPPG_00374"
                     /db_xref="GeneID:27684106"
                     /label="gene"
     mRNA            complement(<1..820)
                     /locus_tag="SPPG_00374"
                     /product="uncharacterized protein"
                     /transcript_id="XM_016748702.1"
                     /db_xref="GeneID:27684106"
                     /label="uncharacterized protein mRNA"
     ORF             complement(999..1145)
                     /transl_table=11
                     /Genetic_code="Bacteria, Archaea"
                     /created_by="Glimmer3"
                     /Glimmer_Reading_Frame="+2"
                     /Glimmer_score="2.82"
                     /label="orf00013"
     end             complement(1089..1118)
                     /original_coord="NW_015971537:990378_990349:1"
                     /label="end"
     ORF             1167..3131
                     /transl_table=11
                     /Genetic_code="Bacteria, Archaea"
                     /created_by="Glimmer3"
                     /Glimmer_Reading_Frame="-2"
                     /Glimmer_score="3.31"
                     /label="orf00012"
     gene            1232..3307
                     /locus_tag="SPPG_08836"
                     /db_xref="GeneID:27691961"
                     /label="gene"
     mRNA            1232..3307
                     /locus_tag="SPPG_08836"
                     /product="uncharacterized protein"
                     /transcript_id="XM_016756976.1"
                     /db_xref="GeneID:27691961"
                     /label="uncharacterized protein mRNA"
     CDS             1254..3131
                     /locus_tag="SPPG_08836"
                     /codon_start=1
                     /product="uncharacterized protein"
                     /protein_id="XP_016612696.1"
                     /db_xref="GeneID:27691961"
                     /translation="MPPKKKQKLEKLDKPTLHTCNKTSFAKAFLPNETYRQRLLDYIA
                     IIHQLADHASHALKFYILYAPTFPTVNEDTIEAILYLLNKGEAWHPRKEAKKALRGCL
                     LPYIRRYCQIVGFIHPNLRGEQQSINYLTASMMTNLKVNIQEHFMQMLLRYINLRLNV
                     KGRGRLPLKSDARKAFFARLRYLKSIFLFDVMPESLDDLTAEESELLEEMWSFIPLSD
                     QPLAYSVAVDPLAFFPAYCKLSVLYERHGFRRFSAIPLRRSLMQSHIRIDTVILYQHI
                     LCITRREAETVEKVDLWLRVCNLRNKAFRSRRGMQFEGSISTDGTSVSVYLKHPEADK
                     YGKGARKSAKSLEDEVKVQYMEKNLPACRAAENIVVIDPNKRDILYCQDSNGTTFRYT
                     ANQRAMETGSRRQRKERQQMKKEAGIDLIESRIPSHKTMNLMDFTRYLLVRRADSDRR
                     KEFYSHPAHTRWKWHAFINRQKSESDLISNMHNKFGNFTIVMGDWSDAGRTARFQTSS
                     KTKGWRTLFKRNRINCFLLDEYKTSSVCPHCLASSADFLEKGFKTRPHSRPWRRREGK
                     IEKVHGLLGCTNPNCQQAWTMRYWNRDTLSTCNMLMIVQSMLDGHGRPKVFSRGVPAV
                     A"
                     /label="uncharacterized protein CDS"
     fz              1296..3128
                     /original_coord="NW_015971537:988339_990171:-1"
                     /fz="-1 18_638 97.33542319749216"
                     /label="fz"
     end             3190..3219
                     /original_coord="NW_015971537:988277_988248:-1"
                     /label="end"
     ORF             3269..3397
                     /transl_table=11
                     /Genetic_code="Bacteria, Archaea"
                     /created_by="Glimmer3"
                     /Glimmer_Reading_Frame="-3"
                     /Glimmer_score="4.92"
                     /label="orf00010"
     ORF             complement(3363..3503)
                     /transl_table=11
                     /Genetic_code="Bacteria, Archaea"
                     /created_by="Glimmer3"
                     /Glimmer_Reading_Frame="+2"
                     /Glimmer_score="2.90"
                     /label="orf00008"
     gene            complement(3440..>5016)
                     /locus_tag="SPPG_00373"
                     /db_xref="GeneID:27684105"
                     /label="gene"
     mRNA            join(complement(4559..>5016),complement(4391..4496),
                     complement(3440..4327))
                     /locus_tag="SPPG_00373"
                     /product="uncharacterized protein"
                     /transcript_id="XM_016748701.1"
                     /db_xref="GeneID:27684105"
                     /label="uncharacterized protein mRNA"
     ORF             3511..3618
                     /transl_table=11
                     /Genetic_code="Bacteria, Archaea"
                     /created_by="Glimmer3"
                     /Glimmer_Reading_Frame="-1"
                     /Glimmer_score="5.63"
                     /label="orf00007"
     ORF             3572..3661
                     /transl_table=11
                     /Genetic_code="Bacteria, Archaea"
                     /created_by="Glimmer3"
                     /Glimmer_Reading_Frame="-3"
                     /Glimmer_score="2.07"
                     /label="orf00006"
     CDS             join(complement(4559..4921),complement(4391..4496),
                     complement(3843..4327))
                     /locus_tag="SPPG_00373"
                     /codon_start=1
                     /product="uncharacterized protein"
                     /protein_id="XP_016612695.1"
                     /db_xref="GeneID:27684105"
                     /translation="MRYTFIYALLLLCLVFSVTAQRQQAGKRSNNGNKQNNGNNGNNG
                     NNGNTGSNGNNGTTANTGNQAGVGGATSGGDINRNVGPFPETQFCKDTGLTPSDGTQI
                     RTGACSSTPMGAIPAVEKMVSSIIIEPENGARIDASKDLTITTDYRNLDTGFFSDPQT
                     QYYIVPQTLSAQGIIQGHSHITIQELKSTRSAPDPQAFAFFKGLNDRAADGRTLSVTV
                     PGGTFKTNGLYRICSLSSSDAHQPVIMPVAQRGAQDDCIRINVENAGTGKQQGNNRDN
                     RNQGGNNGQGNNNGGNKRQARSNIFGRHALTAERRMARLHV"
                     /label="uncharacterized protein CDS"
     ORF             complement(4289..4357)
                     /transl_table=11
                     /Genetic_code="Bacteria, Archaea"
                     /created_by="Glimmer3"
                     /Glimmer_Reading_Frame="+3"
                     /Glimmer_score="12.05"
                     /label="orf00001"
ORIGIN      
        1 ttgcgttata acgtggttga aggttgggtg aagaagagag ggcgagtggg gctggtacgt
       61 gggaggcggt acgcaaatgt gggattgaag gaacgtccgg agttcctctg ggataggaac
      121 aacactgggg ctatcttgtc gtaaaaaggt gtcaaagatt agtcgagctt ttgtgtcgag
      181 agcttcgtgt aaggagtcga tcggcatgtt ctctagcttg atgctctctt tcttctcggt
      241 ctttgaaggg aacggaccac ggacggcggt ttggtcggtt ccagctgaag ttgagcgtcg
      301 accttgaata acattcatat aggtacccca atctgattgc tccaaagcga tattactttg
      361 agccgctggc aacgtatttg acgagctggg cttttcaccg cttgcgttct ccacgtcact
      421 ttccgtcaaa gcacacaatc tgccttcttc gctgagacac tccgtgtcct tccctttctc
      481 cttctcccgt tcccgttctc tagcctctct gttctccttt tccttccttg ctctctccgc
      541 cactcgagcc tggtgttccc gctcaatctg tccggccgac cactgtcggt acagcagaac
      601 atacccaaga acagcctcat aaaattcgat gtattgtccc tgcccctctc gattcatata
      661 ctgcgcaaag tcagtataac taataggcgg gcaggtttgc ccgcttagga cggctttcag
      721 cgttacgggg ggttcttccg gtgatgactt gaacatgatc atgcagactc tttggatcac
      781 taacgacaga cagactcaga cgttcgccct aaatattgct gggctcagaa caagaatcaa
      841 aagttgctca tggagcagag accagccact gttagaatga ataagctcgg aaggctcttg
      901 cggacagaag tttcgaagtt cttccggtaa tttgaagcca cataagtatg ccaaactatt
      961 agtcgtttga cagagccgtg gggctctgcg aaagatagtc ataatattgt tgttattttt
     1021 agtacgcgga gcatgaaccg tggcgaacag cggagattga agctgacgta atcttgtgac
     1081 agcttccata gtgcggagcc gattggtatt ggcactagta catagattcc aaccaattta
     1141 atcataattt tactcgattt agactcatga actatggttt gatccaaaaa atcctatata
     1201 agttgtcgtc gcccattttc ccaggctttc atcttttccc acagatatca tcaatgccac
     1261 caaaaaagaa gcaaaagctt gaaaaactcg acaaacccac cttacatacc tgcaacaaga
     1321 cttcctttgc aaaagctttc ttgcctaatg agacctaccg gcagcgtctt ctagattaca
     1381 tcgccatcat ccatcaactc gctgaccatg cttcccacgc tctcaaattc tacatcctat
     1441 atgcaccaac ctttcccacg gtaaatgaag atacaatcga agcgattctc tatcttctca
     1501 acaaggggga ggcttggcat ccaagaaagg aagcaaagaa ggcactacgc ggatgcttgt
     1561 tgccatacat tcgtcggtac tgccaaatcg tcggcttcat tcacccaaat ctacgaggcg
     1621 agcagcagtc aatcaattac ctgacagcga gtatgatgac aaacctgaaa gtcaacattc
     1681 aagagcattt catgcagatg ctgctccggt atatcaatct gcggctcaac gtgaagggac
     1741 gggggcgact gccactgaaa agcgatgcgc ggaaagcttt ctttgctcgt cttcgctact
     1801 tgaagtcaat ttttcttttt gatgtcatgc ccgagtcact ggatgacttg actgctgagg
     1861 agagtgagct tctagaagag atgtggtcct tcattcccct ttctgaccag ccgctcgcat
     1921 attcggttgc tgttgaccct ctcgctttct ttcctgctta ctgcaaactc tctgtgctgt
     1981 atgaacgaca tggcttccgt cggttcagcg caatacctct tcgtcggtct ctgatgcagt
     2041 cccatattcg catcgacacc gtcatcctgt accagcatat cctttgcatc acacgacgag
     2101 aagcggaaac tgtcgaaaag gtcgatttat ggttgcgcgt gtgcaacctg cggaacaagg
     2161 cttttcggtc tcgccgcggt atgcagtttg aaggctcgat cagtacagat ggaacctcgg
     2221 tgtctgtata cctaaagcac ccagaagcag acaagtatgg aaagggagcg agaaagtcag
     2281 caaagagttt agaggacgaa gttaaagtgc aatacatgga gaaaaactta cctgcttgtc
     2341 gggcagcaga aaacattgtc gtcattgacc caaacaagcg cgatattctc tactgccaag
     2401 acagcaatgg tacaacgttc cgttacaccg caaaccagcg agccatggag acaggcagcc
     2461 gtcggcagcg aaaggaacga cagcagatga agaaggaagc gggaattgac ctcatagaat
     2521 cacgtatccc aagccacaag acgatgaacc tcatggactt tactcgctac cttcttgttc
     2581 gccgcgcaga ttcggatcgt cgcaaggaat tctactccca ccctgcccac acgcgatgga
     2641 aatggcacgc attcataaac cgtcagaaga gcgaatcaga cctcatatcc aacatgcaca
     2701 acaagtttgg gaactttacc attgtgatgg gagattggag cgatgccggt cgaactgcga
     2761 gatttcagac ctcatcaaag acgaaaggct ggcgcaccct ctttaagcgc aacaggatca
     2821 actgcttcct tctcgacgag tacaagacct catctgtctg ccctcactgt ttggcctcat
     2881 ccgctgactt ccttgaaaaa ggcttcaaaa cacgacctca ttcaagacct tggcgccgtc
     2941 gcgaaggcaa gattgaaaaa gtccatggat tgctgggttg taccaaccct aactgtcagc
     3001 aagcctggac gatgcgctac tggaacaggg acacgctgag cacctgcaac atgctgatga
     3061 tcgtgcaatc aatgttagat ggacacggta gaccaaaagt gttcagcagg ggtgttccag
     3121 ccgtagcgta gattagttag attacctttt ccgaactggt tgtcgccggt tcaatccctg
     3181 gtgcgggtgc tagtgccaat acccatcggc tccgcactat attaagcttg ttctacaaag
     3241 cggaacgacg ttcacatgca aagagtcttt gacaaagcac acaataatag ttaaatacaa
     3301 atacaagatt tccaaattct tttctagtgt ttgcatttgc gtcccatgtc acccaaacaa
     3361 actcaagatt ttaacaaaag tggtggtaag aaggtagtta ctattttaaa ctcttgtgca
     3421 agccgcaaaa tcccagtgtg accaattggc agagcataat tcggttgtgg tccagaaagg
     3481 atgggaggat taacacagga catagctgcc gtgcaaacta aatcaaaagc tcagattatt
     3541 gctgagcata caaactttta cgagacagat cttggcaaca tattcacact atgcacattt
     3601 tgggagacta aagcataaag caagaacaag aagtaataaa accaaccaac aaccaaacta
     3661 agctaaattc cactacaaaa gtaaaaagta caagcaagga ggatggacac taaaagctct
     3721 atctgatgat agtatgtgtg gtccgaagca gagaacaaca aagtggatta tgaaatgtgt
     3781 tcggtgcatg cgtttgatgt caacatctga atcgcgagtg cgtttgggtt gacggaacgt
     3841 atctagacgt gcaatcttgc catgcgacgc tccgcggtta acgcgtgacg accaaagatg
     3901 tttgatctgg cctgcctctt gtttccgcca ttgttgtttc cttgcccatt gttgccacct
     3961 tggtttctgt tgtcacggtt gtttccttgt tgcttcccag taccagcgtt ttccacgttg
     4021 atacgaatgc aatcgtcctg ggcgccacgc tgcgccacag gcatgataac cggctggtgg
     4081 gcatccgagc tgctaaggga gcagatacgg tagaggccat tggtcttgaa tgttcctccg
     4141 ggaacggtga cagagagagt gcgaccatca gcggcacggt cattgagacc tttgaaaaag
     4201 gcaaaagctt gtgggtctgg agcagatcgc gttgacttga gttcttgaat tgtaatgtgg
     4261 gagtggccct gaatgatgcc ttgggcgctc agagtctggg ggacaatgta gtattgagtt
     4321 tgcgggtctg tgaaaatgtt ataagtatac atggcacgaa tttttaaaat cttctggttg
     4381 cgcagcctac cagagaaaaa accggtgtcc aagtttcggt agtcggtggt aatggtcaaa
     4441 tccttgctgg cgtcgatcct tgcaccgttc tcgggctcaa tgatgatgct cgacaccttt
     4501 aaagacactc tgtgagacta caaaaaacta atggaaattg gcgacattgc aaacgcacca
     4561 tcttttcgac ggcggggatg gcacccattg gagtcgacga acaggcgcct gtcctgatct
     4621 gagtaccatc cgagggcgtc aggccagtgt ccttgcaaaa ttgggtttcc gggaaaggcc
     4681 ccacattgcg gttgatgtca ccaccactag tggccccgcc gacgcccgcc tggttgccag
     4741 tgttggcagt ggtgccgttg ttaccgttgc tgccggtatt gccgttgttg ccgttattac
     4801 cattgttgcc attgttttgc ttgtttccat tattggatcg ctttccggcc tgctgcctct
     4861 gcgcagtgac agagaaaacg aggcaaagca aaagaagagc gtagataaag gtgtatcgca
     4921 tgattcaaag atttataaaa tggcgggaat agggcgatgc gcagagggaa acgtgtgtgt
     4981 gttgctggga ggggaagcga tgggatgggg atgtgt
//
LOCUS       NW_015971541.70_-_Loci_with_Fz        5638 bp    DNA     linear   UNA 12-MAY-2023
DEFINITION  Spizellomyces punctatus DAOM BR117 chromosome Unknown supercont1.5,
            whole genome shotgun sequence.
ACCESSION   geneious|urn:local:
VERSION     geneious|urn:local:.:1rt-g96hokv:3
KEYWORDS    .
SOURCE      .
  ORGANISM  .
FEATURES             Location/Qualifiers
     Loci_with_Fz    1..5638
                     /created_by="gfaure"
                     /label="Loci with Fz"
     ORF             521..838
                     /transl_table=11
                     /Genetic_code="Bacteria, Archaea"
                     /created_by="Glimmer3"
                     /Glimmer_Reading_Frame="+2"
                     /Glimmer_score="4.94"
                     /label="orf00004"
     gene            549..1407
                     /locus_tag="SPPG_03419"
                     /db_xref="GeneID:27686938"
                     /label="gene"
     mRNA            join(549..834,894..1407)
                     /locus_tag="SPPG_03419"
                     /product="uncharacterized protein"
                     /transcript_id="XM_016751687.1"
                     /db_xref="GeneID:27686938"
                     /label="uncharacterized protein mRNA"
     CDS             join(596..834,894..1182)
                     /locus_tag="SPPG_03419"
                     /codon_start=1
                     /product="uncharacterized protein"
                     /protein_id="XP_016609660.1"
                     /db_xref="GeneID:27686938"
                     /translation="MKYLLPLLILLPTTLAQFATDCGPSLQTTFNQCASNSLTDGNGQ
                     PAPAGSSVEQACASVQANQAAYYCCLCKGFTGIQGCIANYCPQSASAPSIGQSVAQFC
                     GACQPASSSTVSRVSASNVPFPTLSGGLPSASATPSATPAPTAGTQAKGAAAGLGVQW
                     GIAVMGVVGGAVALV"
                     /label="uncharacterized protein CDS"
     ORF             877..1182
                     /transl_table=11
                     /Genetic_code="Bacteria, Archaea"
                     /created_by="Glimmer3"
                     /Glimmer_Reading_Frame="+1"
                     /Glimmer_score="6.83"
                     /label="orf00005"
     end             complement(1308..1337)
                     /original_coord="NW_015971541:920465_920436:-1"
                     /label="end"
     gene            1438..3485
                     /locus_tag="SPPG_09114"
                     /db_xref="GeneID:27692239"
                     /label="gene"
     mRNA            1438..3485
                     /locus_tag="SPPG_09114"
                     /product="hypothetical protein, variant 1"
                     /transcript_id="XM_016757270.1"
                     /db_xref="GeneID:27692239"
                     /label="hypothetical protein, variant 1 mRNA"
     mRNA            join(1438..3174,3226..3485)
                     /locus_tag="SPPG_09114"
                     /product="hypothetical protein, variant 2"
                     /transcript_id="XM_016757271.1"
                     /db_xref="GeneID:27692239"
                     /label="hypothetical protein, variant 2 mRNA"
     mRNA            join(1438..3174,3230..3485)
                     /locus_tag="SPPG_09114"
                     /product="uncharacterized protein"
                     /transcript_id="XM_016757269.1"
                     /db_xref="GeneID:27692239"
                     /label="uncharacterized protein mRNA"
     CDS             join(1481..3174,3230..3317)
                     /locus_tag="SPPG_09114"
                     /codon_start=1
                     /product="uncharacterized protein"
                     /protein_id="XP_016609663.1"
                     /db_xref="GeneID:27692239"
                     /translation="MPPKKKQKLEKPTCLHTCNKTSFAKAFLPNYHQRLLDYIAIIHQ
                     LADHASHALKFYILSAPSFTVNEETIEAILYLLNKGEAWHPRKEAKKAWRDCLLPYVQ
                     RYCQIVGFVHPNLRGEQQSVNYLTASMMTNLKVNIQEHCMTMLLRYINLRLDVKGRKG
                     QLPPKSDARKAFFTRLRYLKSVFLFDIVPESLDDLTAEESELLEEIWTLNLPFPDQDK
                     PLAYLIAIDAMSFFPAYCRLSSLYEKHGFRRFSAIPLRRSLIQSNIRIDSKILYQHIL
                     CITQREAEAVEKVDLWLRVCNLRTKAFRSRCGMHFEGSITTDGTSVSVYLKHPEADKY
                     GKRSGGKKSANMMEAEVKVQYVEKNLPACRAAENIVVIDPNKRDILYCQDSNGTTFRY
                     TANQRAMETGSRRFAKRREAMKKKAGIDLIESRIPSHKTMNLMDFTRYLLVRRADWDR
                     RKYFYSHPAHTRWKWHAFINRQKSESNLISNLRNKYGENFTIVMGDWSDAGQTARFQT
                     SSKTKGWRTLFTTALIVFFLMNTRPHLFALAVHPLSLLRKASKNDLIQDLGGDMKASL
                     DDALLESRYTVNLQYANDRAINVGWAL"
                     /label="uncharacterized protein CDS"
     CDS             1481..3238
                     /locus_tag="SPPG_09114"
                     /codon_start=1
                     /product="hypothetical protein, variant 1"
                     /protein_id="XP_016609662.1"
                     /db_xref="GeneID:27692239"
                     /translation="MPPKKKQKLEKPTCLHTCNKTSFAKAFLPNYHQRLLDYIAIIHQ
                     LADHASHALKFYILSAPSFTVNEETIEAILYLLNKGEAWHPRKEAKKAWRDCLLPYVQ
                     RYCQIVGFVHPNLRGEQQSVNYLTASMMTNLKVNIQEHCMTMLLRYINLRLDVKGRKG
                     QLPPKSDARKAFFTRLRYLKSVFLFDIVPESLDDLTAEESELLEEIWTLNLPFPDQDK
                     PLAYLIAIDAMSFFPAYCRLSSLYEKHGFRRFSAIPLRRSLIQSNIRIDSKILYQHIL
                     CITQREAEAVEKVDLWLRVCNLRTKAFRSRCGMHFEGSITTDGTSVSVYLKHPEADKY
                     GKRSGGKKSANMMEAEVKVQYVEKNLPACRAAENIVVIDPNKRDILYCQDSNGTTFRY
                     TANQRAMETGSRRFAKRREAMKKKAGIDLIESRIPSHKTMNLMDFTRYLLVRRADWDR
                     RKYFYSHPAHTRWKWHAFINRQKSESNLISNLRNKYGENFTIVMGDWSDAGQTARFQT
                     SSKTKGWRTLFTTALIVFFLMNTRPHLFALAVHPLSLLRKASKNDLIQDLGGDMKARL
                     KKSMDCWVVPTLTVCSKPG"
                     /label="hypothetical protein, variant 1 CDS"
     CDS             join(1481..3174,3226..3238)
                     /locus_tag="SPPG_09114"
                     /codon_start=1
                     /product="hypothetical protein, variant 2"
                     /protein_id="XP_016609661.1"
                     /db_xref="GeneID:27692239"
                     /translation="MPPKKKQKLEKPTCLHTCNKTSFAKAFLPNYHQRLLDYIAIIHQ
                     LADHASHALKFYILSAPSFTVNEETIEAILYLLNKGEAWHPRKEAKKAWRDCLLPYVQ
                     RYCQIVGFVHPNLRGEQQSVNYLTASMMTNLKVNIQEHCMTMLLRYINLRLDVKGRKG
                     QLPPKSDARKAFFTRLRYLKSVFLFDIVPESLDDLTAEESELLEEIWTLNLPFPDQDK
                     PLAYLIAIDAMSFFPAYCRLSSLYEKHGFRRFSAIPLRRSLIQSNIRIDSKILYQHIL
                     CITQREAEAVEKVDLWLRVCNLRTKAFRSRCGMHFEGSITTDGTSVSVYLKHPEADKY
                     GKRSGGKKSANMMEAEVKVQYVEKNLPACRAAENIVVIDPNKRDILYCQDSNGTTFRY
                     TANQRAMETGSRRFAKRREAMKKKAGIDLIESRIPSHKTMNLMDFTRYLLVRRADWDR
                     RKYFYSHPAHTRWKWHAFINRQKSESNLISNLRNKYGENFTIVMGDWSDAGQTARFQT
                     SSKTKGWRTLFTTALIVFFLMNTRPHLFALAVHPLSLLRKASKNDLIQDLGGDMKASK
                     PG"
                     /label="hypothetical protein, variant 2 CDS"
     ORF             1481..3238
                     /transl_table=11
                     /Genetic_code="Bacteria, Archaea"
                     /created_by="Glimmer3"
                     /Glimmer_Reading_Frame="+2"
                     /Glimmer_score="3.27"
                     /label="orf00012"
     fz              1514..3070
                     /original_coord="NW_015971541:920642_922198:1"
                     /fz="1 18_540 81.97492163009404"
                     /label="fz"
     fz              3040..3357
                     /original_coord="NW_015971541:922168_922485:1"
                     /fz="1 532_638 16.77115987460815"
                     /label="fz"
     ORF             3421..3885
                     /transl_table=11
                     /Genetic_code="Bacteria, Archaea"
                     /created_by="Glimmer3"
                     /Glimmer_Reading_Frame="+1"
                     /Glimmer_score="4.47"
                     /label="orf00014"
     end             3424..3453
                     /original_coord="NW_015971541:922581_922552:1"
                     /label="end"
     gene            <3595..4994
                     /locus_tag="SPPG_03420"
                     /db_xref="GeneID:27686939"
                     /label="gene"
     CDS             join(3595..3826,3886..4346,4415..4876)
                     /locus_tag="SPPG_03420"
                     /codon_start=1
                     /product="uncharacterized protein"
                     /protein_id="XP_016609664.1"
                     /db_xref="GeneID:27686939"
                     /translation="MPVPPRLSLLLQSPVRWKRHASTFAQTIGTTATTSCNTSKRRAW
                     IVTAGKPGNDRQAIALAKGLGCTIEMKHIVPHSSIKWLFPVFQKHFLDYRSQTFGPHS
                     APTDLPFYLTSPKHDTLAPPYPDLILSTCAETTLASLHLKKTTQTPAVHIGLPFVSVE
                     EFNVVVVWKYAWPVLGMRRDERVVGVDVLLGEVLEGEESEECVLGVLVSGVRGREFGW
                     GVEDGSRFVRRLERLLRHANPPRILLVTCQSTPQALVQTLQKWYTSLPPSKASQITLL
                     PSTKHDHVLRHATHFAVFGDDVATLSECLGYKKPVYVIGMQNCRGALRRFYGDLVAKA
                     RVRVFVPAAHAGDGDVFSDVGEHPEWRFEGGCLEGVVAEVGRRLWGDGWR"
                     /label="uncharacterized protein CDS"
     mRNA            join(<3595..3826,3886..4346,4415..4994)
                     /locus_tag="SPPG_03420"
                     /product="uncharacterized protein"
                     /transcript_id="XM_016751688.1"
                     /db_xref="GeneID:27686939"
                     /label="uncharacterized protein mRNA"
     ORF             3946..4032
                     /transl_table=11
                     /Genetic_code="Bacteria, Archaea"
                     /created_by="Glimmer3"
                     /Glimmer_Reading_Frame="+1"
                     /Glimmer_score="3.16"
                     /label="orf00015"
     ORF             complement(4074..4439)
                     /transl_table=11
                     /Genetic_code="Bacteria, Archaea"
                     /created_by="Glimmer3"
                     /Glimmer_Reading_Frame="-3"
                     /Glimmer_score="2.66"
                     /label="orf00016"
     ORF             4501..4611
                     /transl_table=11
                     /Genetic_code="Bacteria, Archaea"
                     /created_by="Glimmer3"
                     /Glimmer_Reading_Frame="+1"
                     /Glimmer_score="5.92"
                     /label="orf00017"
     gene            complement(4867..>5638)
                     /locus_tag="SPPG_03421"
                     /db_xref="GeneID:27686940"
                     /label="gene"
     mRNA            complement(4867..>5638)
                     /locus_tag="SPPG_03421"
                     /product="glutamate 5-kinase"
                     /transcript_id="XM_016751689.1"
                     /db_xref="GeneID:27686940"
                     /label="glutamate 5-kinase mRNA"
     CDS             complement(5003..>5638)
                     /codon_start=1
                     /locus_tag="SPPG_03421"
                     /product="glutamate 5-kinase"
                     /protein_id="XP_016609665.1"
                     /db_xref="GeneID:27686940"
                     /translation="PGSHLGTGGMVTKLVAADLATAAGCTTIITLSHPPLIPTILAEI
                     QSHTPNTPFCPTHGTHFLPRPNAMMDRKWWILHGLKSFGAIYLDKGAVRAVMNRHRSS
                     LFAAGVARVEGTFNAQQCVRLLTIIHKNDTETVIEIGKGLVNYSFAECLRIKGHKSSE
                     IEGLLGYVDSGCVVHRDNLVITNRDVDVESIVLEGVSRRGSEEDNSPVASG"
                     /label="glutamate 5-kinase CDS"
     ORF             complement(5003..5611)
                     /transl_table=11
                     /Genetic_code="Bacteria, Archaea"
                     /created_by="Glimmer3"
                     /Glimmer_Reading_Frame="-2"
                     /Glimmer_score="5.93"
                     /label="orf00019"
ORIGIN      
        1 gccacatgga ggaacgcaag cggaggcatc agtctcatag aatatctatg ctgcttgata
       61 tctcacatga atgtattgaa catcttgcaa gtgacattcg gcaatgagcc aagaaacgtt
      121 tacatttcct cgatagattc agtcaacccc tattagtgac cgatcatgca atccgcactt
      181 tattagtact gtcccgccaa aggtctcaga cagcgacacc catcctatac ttgtatgaat
      241 agctcttgtg aatgaatagt cgtgtcctcc atcgcacatg aaaatcacta ggctatggcc
      301 catgcatatc tgacctgcaa ataaactcca aacatcaaaa ccttcaactt cacgcacgca
      361 aacaaacgtt atccaaaaca cacaactctc tccctacgtc acccttacct tctctctctc
      421 cacaaaagcc gtttcgtggc cgcgactttc cgcttgcctc cattcgtggc gcccacctca
      481 gctgcgcaaa tcacgtgctt ctcttgtccg aaaaaagcaa atgaaaaatg acacgggcta
      541 taaaatcgcc ccacagtggt ttccttcatc tcatcatctt tgttttttga gcaccatgaa
      601 gtacctcctc cccctcctca tcctccttcc cacgaccctc gcccaattcg caacggattg
      661 tggtccatcc cttcaaacaa cattcaatca atgcgcgtcg aattcgctta cagatgggaa
      721 tggccaacct gctccagcag gaagttcggt cgaacaggca tgtgcatccg tgcaagccaa
      781 tcaggcggcg tattactgct gtttgtgtaa aggatttacc gggatccaag gatggtgagt
      841 attgtttggt tgttgagttg gtgataccgt agctgattga gagttatgta cagtattgcg
      901 aattactgcc cgcaatcggc ctcagcacct tcgattggtc agtctgttgc gcaattttgt
      961 ggtgcgtgtc aacctgccag ctctagtacg gtctcgcggg tcagtgcgag caatgttccc
     1021 ttccctacgt tgagtggggg attgccctct gcgagtgcta ccccttctgc tacgcctgcc
     1081 ccgacagctg ggacgcaggc caagggagcc gctgcgggat tgggtgttca gtgggggatt
     1141 gccgtgatgg gtgttgttgg tggagctgtt gcgttggtgt aagtgagctt tggcacaagc
     1201 aacaaattat tgaacttggg cgtgcgccct aaagtggtga atgtggggac catataaggt
     1261 cgtgtactta ggtgttaaaa gccctgtatc tgaagaaatg tgaaatatag tgcggagccg
     1321 atgggtattg gcactagtac atagattcca accaatttaa tcataatttt actcgattta
     1381 gactcatgaa ctatggtttg tttgatccaa aaatcctatg taagttgtcg tcgcccattt
     1441 tcccaggctt tcatcttttt cgacagatac agatatcatc atgccgccaa agaaaaagca
     1501 aaagcttgaa aaacctactt gcttacatac ctgtaacaag acttcctttg caaaagcttt
     1561 cctgccaaac taccaccaac ggcttctaga ttacatcgcc atcatccatc aactcgccga
     1621 ccacgcttcc cacgcgctga aattctacat cctatctgca ccatccttca ccgtgaacga
     1681 ggagaccatc gaagcgattc tctatcttct caacaagggg gaggcttggc atccaagaaa
     1741 ggaagcaaag aaggcatggc gggattgttt gctgccatat gttcaacggt actgccaaat
     1801 cgtcggcttc gttcatccaa atctacgagg cgagcagcaa tcagtcaatt acctgacagc
     1861 gagtatgatg acgaacctga aagtcaacat tcaagagcat tgcatgacga tgctgctccg
     1921 atatatcaat ctgcggcttg acgtgaaggg acggaaaggg caactgccac cgaaaagcga
     1981 tgcgcgaaaa gctttcttta ctcggctacg ctatttaaag tcagtttttc tttttgatat
     2041 cgtgcccgag tcgctggatg acttgaccgc tgaagagagt gagcttctag aagagatctg
     2101 gacacttaac ctgccatttc ctgatcaaga caagccgctt gcctacctca ttgccattga
     2161 cgcaatgtcc ttctttcctg catactgtcg gttgtcaagc ctatatgaaa agcatggatt
     2221 tcgacggttc agtgcgatac ctctgcgccg ctcgctcatc caaagcaaca ttcgcatcga
     2281 ctctaaaatc ctgtaccagc atatcctttg catcacgcag cgagaagcag aagccgtaga
     2341 gaaggtcgat ttatggttgc gcgtctgtaa tctacgtacc aaagcttttc ggtctcgctg
     2401 tggtatgcat tttgaaggct cgatcacgac ggacggaacc tcggtgtctg tatacctaaa
     2461 gcacccagaa gctgacaagt atggaaagcg cagtggtggg aaaaagtcag caaacatgat
     2521 ggaggcagag gttaaagtgc aatacgtgga gaaaaactta cctgcttgtc gggcagcaga
     2581 aaacattgtt gtcattgacc caaacaagcg cgatattctc tactgccaag acagcaatgg
     2641 tacgacgttc cgttacactg ccaaccagcg agccatggag acaggtagcc ggcgatttgc
     2701 aaagagacgg gaagcaatga agaaaaaagc gggaattgac ctcatagaat cacgaatacc
     2761 atctcacaag acgatgaatc tcatggactt cactcgctac cttctcgttc gccgcgctga
     2821 ttgggatcgt cgcaagtact tctattcgca tcctgcccac acgcggtgga agtggcatgc
     2881 atttataaac cgtcagaaga gtgaatcgaa cctcatatcc aacttgcgca acaagtacgg
     2941 tgaaaacttt accattgtga tgggagattg gagcgatgcc ggtcaaactg caagatttca
     3001 gacctcatca aagacgaaag gttggcgcac cctctttaca accgcattga ttgttttctt
     3061 cttgatgaac acaagacctc atctgtttgc cctcgctgtt catcctctga gtttgttgag
     3121 aaaggcttca aagaacgacc tcattcaaga ccttggcggc gacatgaagg caaggttgaa
     3181 aaagtccatg gattgctggg ttgtaccaac cctaactgtt tgcagcaagc ctggatgatg
     3241 cgctactgga atcgagatac actgtcaacc tgcaatatgc taacgatcgt gccatcaatg
     3301 ttggatgggc actgtagacc agaggtgttc agcaggagga gtgttccagc cgtagcgtag
     3361 catagattag ttagattagc ttttccgaac tggttgtcgc cggttcaatc cctggtgcgg
     3421 gtgctagtgc caatacccat cggctccgca ctaaatagta atatcaagaa tgttatgtta
     3481 caaccgtccc atcgcctgct gcgcaccaat gcgtgtatgt catcctttgt tgccatagca
     3541 ccagcctacc cagatccgcc cctcaccgac ggttgcctgc attcgccttg tgcgatgcct
     3601 gtccctcccc gactgtccct tctcctccag tcccctgtgc gatggaagag acatgcgagt
     3661 acttttgccc agacgatagg aacaacagca acaacatcat gcaacacctc aaaacgaaga
     3721 gcctggattg taaccgccgg aaagccagga aacgatcgcc aagccatagc actagcaaaa
     3781 gggctaggat gtaccattga aatgaaacac attgttccac attccagtaa gaacacacat
     3841 atacatcatc tactacacaa aacaatttct aaaagacatg tgtaggcatc aaatggcttt
     3901 ttccagtctt tcaaaaacat ttcctcgatt accggtccca aacctttggt ccccacagcg
     3961 cacccaccga tctccccttt tacctcacct ctccaaagca tgatacactt gctccaccct
     4021 acccagatct aatcctaagt acctgcgccg aaacaaccct cgcatcacta catttaaaaa
     4081 aaacgactca aacaccggca gtccatattg gactcccgtt tgtcagtgtt gaggaattta
     4141 atgttgttgt tgtgtggaag tatgcgtggc ctgttttggg gatgaggcgg gatgagaggg
     4201 ttgttggtgt tgatgtgctt ttgggagagg ttttggaggg tgaggagagc gaagagtgtg
     4261 ttttgggggt tttggtttcg ggggttcggg gacgggagtt tgggtggggg gttgaggatg
     4321 ggtcgaggtt tgttaggagg ttggaggtaa ggttgctttg tgatgttttg gattggattg
     4381 ggtttattga ttgatggttc ttttttgttt gtagaggctt ttacgacatg cgaatccacc
     4441 ccgtattctt cttgtgactt gtcaatcgac accacaagca ctcgtacaaa ccctccagaa
     4501 atggtacacc tccctcccac cgtccaaagc ctcgcaaatc actctcctcc catcaacaaa
     4561 acacgaccac gttttacggc atgcgacgca ctttgccgta ttcggagatg acgttgcgac
     4621 actatcggaa tgccttgggt acaagaaacc cgtgtatgtg attgggatgc agaattgtcg
     4681 gggggcttta cggaggtttt atggggattt agtagccaag gctcgggtac gagtttttgt
     4741 tcctgctgca catgctgggg atggggatgt gtttagtgat gttggggagc atccagagtg
     4801 gaggtttgag ggggggtgtt tggagggggt tgttgcggag gttgggagga ggttgtgggg
     4861 ggatgggtgg agatgattta ttgtatggtg tgtgttgtta atttattgtg ggaaaacata
     4921 caataaatat tggaaaagat agatgtagag aaatgcgagt ctgttctata cactcccata
     4981 aactttgtaa acgacttttt gtctatccac tcgcaacagg actattatct tcctctgatc
     5041 cacgcctgga gaccccctcc aacacaatac tctcaacatc cacatcccga ttcgtaatca
     5101 ccaaattatc cctatgaaca acacacccag aatcaacgta ccccaacaac ccctcaattt
     5161 ccgagctttt gtggcccttg atacgcaaac actctgcaaa cgaataattg acaaggccct
     5221 ttccgatttc aatgacggtt tctgtatcgt ttttgtgaat gatggtgagg agtcggacgc
     5281 attgttgggc attaaatgtt ccttcgacgc gggcgacacc agctgcaaat aaagaggatc
     5341 ggtgtctgtt catgacggcg cggacggcgc ccttgtcgag gtaaatggcg ccaaaggatt
     5401 taagaccatg gaggatccac cattttcgat ccatcatggc gttggggcgg ggtaaaaagt
     5461 gggttccgtg ggttggacaa aatggggtat tcggggtatg ggattggatt tcggcgagaa
     5521 tggtgggaat gagagggggg tgggagagtg tgatgatggt tgtgcatcct gccgctgttg
     5581 caagatcggc tgcaacgagt ttggtcacca tcccccctgt acccagatga gagccagg
//
LOCUS       NW_015971539.87_-_Loci_with_Fz_(reversed)        5845 bp    DNA     linear   UNA 12-MAY-2023
DEFINITION  Spizellomyces punctatus DAOM BR117 chromosome Unknown supercont1.3,
            whole genome shotgun sequence.
ACCESSION   geneious|urn:local:
VERSION     geneious|urn:local:.:1rt-g96hokv:4
KEYWORDS    .
SOURCE      .
  ORGANISM  .
FEATURES             Location/Qualifiers
     Loci_with_Fz    complement(1..5845)
                     /created_by="gfaure"
                     /label="Loci with Fz"
     ORF             complement(98..151)
                     /transl_table=11
                     /Genetic_code="Bacteria, Archaea"
                     /created_by="Glimmer3"
                     /Glimmer_Reading_Frame="+1"
                     /Glimmer_score="9.82"
                     /label="orf00022"
     gene            complement(450..1899)
                     /locus_tag="SPPG_02142"
                     /db_xref="GeneID:27685753"
                     /label="gene"
     mRNA            join(complement(1535..1899),complement(1140..1469),
                     complement(450..1065))
                     /locus_tag="SPPG_02142"
                     /product="large conductance mechanosensitive channel
                     protein"
                     /transcript_id="XM_016750443.1"
                     /db_xref="GeneID:27685753"
                     /label="large conductance mechanosensitive channel protein
                     mRNA"
     ORF             complement(644..769)
                     /transl_table=11
                     /Genetic_code="Bacteria, Archaea"
                     /created_by="Glimmer3"
                     /Glimmer_Reading_Frame="+1"
                     /Glimmer_score="4.18"
                     /label="orf00019"
     ORF             809..874
                     /transl_table=11
                     /Genetic_code="Bacteria, Archaea"
                     /created_by="Glimmer3"
                     /Glimmer_Reading_Frame="-1"
                     /Glimmer_score="0.24"
                     /label="orf00017"
     CDS             join(complement(1535..1788),complement(1140..1469),
                     complement(1011..1065))
                     /locus_tag="SPPG_02142"
                     /codon_start=1
                     /product="large conductance mechanosensitive channel
                     protein"
                     /protein_id="XP_016611116.1"
                     /db_xref="GeneID:27685753"
                     /translation="MARHSTSAVRPSTSRQPSTPPPPPTPPSPALFSPTPILHDPYET
                     DIEDLTTAALEKTDAFFREFKLFVLQNRVLETGVGVIVGQAFQDFVRSFVNDVMVPPL
                     TLVTGHRLINIFFVLRRGKTGRRPKTIEEAATDGAVTVNLGRFIHQTLNFFTVGMAVY
                     WFLRGLRWYFRLRVQLPDTKKCPFCLQDVALLASRCCFCTSMLSESHAPPTE"
                     /label="large conductance mechanosensitive channel protein
                     CDS"
     ORF             1106..1210
                     /transl_table=11
                     /Genetic_code="Bacteria, Archaea"
                     /created_by="Glimmer3"
                     /Glimmer_Reading_Frame="-1"
                     /Glimmer_score="8.10"
                     /label="orf00014"
     ORF             complement(1309..1914)
                     /transl_table=11
                     /Genetic_code="Bacteria, Archaea"
                     /created_by="Glimmer3"
                     /Glimmer_Reading_Frame="+2"
                     /Glimmer_score="5.75"
                     /label="orf00013"
     end             complement(1914..1943)
                     /original_coord="NW_015971539:1168796_1168767:1"
                     /label="end"
     ORF             2077..3981
                     /transl_table=11
                     /Genetic_code="Bacteria, Archaea"
                     /created_by="Glimmer3"
                     /Glimmer_Reading_Frame="-2"
                     /Glimmer_score="5.67"
                     /label="orf00012"
     fz              2119..3978
                     /original_coord="NW_015971539:1166732_1168591:-1"
                     /fz="-1 18_638 97.33542319749216"
                     /label="fz"
     gene            complement(2159..3948)
                     /locus_tag="SPPG_08989"
                     /db_xref="GeneID:27692114"
                     /label="gene"
     mRNA            join(complement(3573..3948),complement(2159..3500))
                     /locus_tag="SPPG_08989"
                     /product="uncharacterized protein"
                     /transcript_id="XM_016757140.1"
                     /db_xref="GeneID:27692114"
                     /label="uncharacterized protein mRNA"
     CDS             complement(3139..3480)
                     /locus_tag="SPPG_08989"
                     /codon_start=1
                     /product="uncharacterized protein"
                     /protein_id="XP_016611115.1"
                     /db_xref="GeneID:27692114"
                     /translation="MSRMRIEVLAAVPVDTTDEEVAEEIHEVHRLVRWYSRFYKVHSR
                     FLLHPLPFLLLPTASSLLAALIGGVTEDGALVVLAVENVALVWVDNDDVLCCSTSRQV
                     FFHIYCLHLSC"
                     /label="uncharacterized protein CDS"
     gene            complement(3983..5093)
                     /locus_tag="SPPG_02140"
                     /db_xref="GeneID:27685752"
                     /label="gene"
     mRNA            join(complement(4845..5093),complement(4691..4782),
                     complement(4575..4620),complement(4434..4512),
                     complement(3983..4369))
                     /locus_tag="SPPG_02140"
                     /product="uncharacterized protein"
                     /transcript_id="XM_016750442.1"
                     /db_xref="GeneID:27685752"
                     /label="uncharacterized protein mRNA"
     ORF             4037..4666
                     /transl_table=11
                     /Genetic_code="Bacteria, Archaea"
                     /created_by="Glimmer3"
                     /Glimmer_Reading_Frame="-1"
                     /Glimmer_score="5.47"
                     /label="orf00006"
     end             4040..4070
                     /original_coord="NW_015971539:1166670_1166640:-1"
                     /label="end"
     CDS             join(complement(4845..5062),complement(4691..4782),
                     complement(4575..4620),complement(4434..4512),
                     complement(4331..4369))
                     /locus_tag="SPPG_02140"
                     /codon_start=1
                     /product="uncharacterized protein"
                     /protein_id="XP_016611114.1"
                     /db_xref="GeneID:27685752"
                     /translation="MHLHFPFLLSLLSILTLTTSQTIKHISQSELTKLATQADQNITF
                     IPHTVFKQTISDGTWLVFFGARWCKYCKQLSPTWLTIQERVLDAVQGIKMGKVDCTDQ
                     EEFCEEEGVDGYPTLHLYNNGKLIEEYDQGHDLKSLYTYVVTKASYYQKLRREDL"
                     /label="uncharacterized protein CDS"
     ORF             4695..5108
                     /transl_table=11
                     /Genetic_code="Bacteria, Archaea"
                     /created_by="Glimmer3"
                     /Glimmer_Reading_Frame="-3"
                     /Glimmer_score="4.10"
                     /label="orf00005"
     ORF             complement(5080..5217)
                     /transl_table=11
                     /Genetic_code="Bacteria, Archaea"
                     /created_by="Glimmer3"
                     /Glimmer_Reading_Frame="+2"
                     /Glimmer_score="4.20"
                     /label="orf00002"
     ORF             5528..5635
                     /transl_table=11
                     /Genetic_code="Bacteria, Archaea"
                     /created_by="Glimmer3"
                     /Glimmer_Reading_Frame="-1"
                     /Glimmer_score="5.72"
                     /label="orf00001"
     gene            complement(5564..>5845)
                     /locus_tag="SPPG_02139"
                     /db_xref="GeneID:27685751"
                     /label="gene"
     mRNA            complement(5564..>5845)
                     /locus_tag="SPPG_02139"
                     /product="uncharacterized protein"
                     /transcript_id="XM_016750441.1"
                     /db_xref="GeneID:27685751"
                     /label="uncharacterized protein mRNA"
     CDS             complement(5696..>5845)
                     /codon_start=1
                     /locus_tag="SPPG_02139"
                     /product="uncharacterized protein"
                     /protein_id="XP_016611113.1"
                     /db_xref="GeneID:27685751"
                     /translation="IEGDSQSGGDKSNEKARLEKRKKEAEGRKKVEDGKKRVSPTQKS
                     RLNTL"
                     /label="uncharacterized protein CDS"
ORIGIN      
        1 gaacagtact tggtagattg ctacaaagag agaattgcct atagagctgc tacgtgggaa
       61 tttcttctct tgttgttggg gcgtctattc cttatttcta caacacacta gtcatttgat
      121 tgttttgatt gataagatgg aaacacgtca tttgattttt tatcttttta ttattactct
      181 tcttgtacta ttctcattct tattcttatt ctagagtggg attcatgcta tggagagtgt
      241 agtcgctgta tcatatgtat gcacacattt catacacaca tacaatgcac aaacacacat
      301 tgcacacaca tacccgccca cgtacacatt gcacacacac acgcatgcac acacaaacgt
      361 gcacactgcc cgatattcaa ccgcaaatgg caaatcaatc cctccatgaa tcattcttat
      421 cagcaaatgg ctttcaaacg agaaaaacgg ctgtttttaa aacatttttc actcctcaaa
      481 tttatccctt ttttaaccct tctgtctctc atcacacaaa ccactgatct gcgcaatttg
      541 ccgtcatttg gtcacgtggg agcagccata ctcgtattat ttcatgactg tgcctttaaa
      601 ctatcggaca ggcggactgg agagcggggg cagagtgttc tcttcaatct tgtggttcgg
      661 gttgatttcg ggtttgaaat tgagcgctcg gatttagcgt tgcgtgttta gcatttgggt
      721 cgagggctaa cgctcgtcgt ggagatatac aattggagag actgaccatt tcagcaatgg
      781 gcaatggaga gagggagctc tatcgttgat gcatttgcac tctgcccaac tctctaccat
      841 tctagacagc tcttatcaag aatcaaaatt atgatctgaa acccactttt gtctctcaaa
      901 tcttttgtca actcgatcag agagagaggc agatatggcg gcattgcaaa aatctctgct
      961 agtcacgacc gccaggcaaa aatgttttat atttccttgg ttacatttgt ttattcagtt
     1021 gggggtgcat gagattccga gagcatcgaa gtacaaaagc aacacctaga atcaattaaa
     1081 aaaaataaac aaaacatgaa aagacatgaa tcatccagca aacaaagtat cgcacgcacc
     1141 tagaagccaa caaggcaaca tcctgcaaac aaaacggaca ctttttcgta tccggcaact
     1201 gaactcgtaa ccgaaaatac catctcaacc ccctcaaaaa ccaatacacc gccatcccaa
     1261 ccgtaaaaaa attgagtgtc tgatgaatga atcggcctag gttgactgtc acggctccat
     1321 cggtcgcggc ttcttcaatc gttttgggac gacggccggt tttgcctcgg cggagaacaa
     1381 aaaagatgtt gatgaggcgg tggccggtga cgagtgtaag agggggtacc atgacatcgt
     1441 tgacaaaact acgcacaaaa tcttggaatc tatataatga tggaccgaat tggcaaaatg
     1501 ctctcgttct ggcaaatctc ttataaatac atacgcctga ccaacaataa cacccacacc
     1561 cgtctccaag acccgattct gcaatacaaa aagcttgaat tcccggaaaa atgcgtctgt
     1621 tttttcgagt gctgctgtcg tgaggtcttc aatgtctgtt tcgtatgggt cgtggaggat
     1681 tggggtggga gaaaagaggg ctggtgatgg tggggttggt ggaggtggtg gggtgcttgg
     1741 ttggcgggat gtgctggggc gcactgcgct agtcgagtga cgggccattt tgcaaaatgt
     1801 caaacagaca atagttgaag tgggaatcac agcgggaatc acagccagaa gcgtgttgct
     1861 tagctgcgtg gacagtcgcg tgtgactcag cgtccgatat cttacaaggt acatagtgcg
     1921 gagccgatgg gtattggcac tagtacaaag attccaacca atttaatcat aattttactc
     1981 gatttagact catgaactct ggtttgatcc aaaaagtcct atataagttg tcgtgcccat
     2041 tttcccaggc tttcgtcttt ttccacagat atcatcatgc caccaaagaa aaagcaaaaa
     2101 ctcgaaaaac tcgacaaacc tacttgctta catacctgca acaagacttc ctttgcaaaa
     2161 gctttcctgc caaacgagat ctcccgccaa cggcttctag attacattgc catcatccat
     2221 caactcgcca accatgcttc ccacgcactg aaattctatc tcctttcatc agcaccagct
     2281 tttcccacgg taaatcaaga gacgattgaa gtcatcctct atcttctcaa caaaggtgaa
     2341 tcgtggcaac caaaaactga tgcgaagaag gcgttacgtg aatgcttgtg gccatatgtt
     2401 cgacggtact gccgcatcgt tgatttttct catccaaacc tgcgaggcga gcaacaatca
     2461 gtcaattacc tgacagcgag tatgatgacg aatctgaagg tcaatgtcca ggaacacttc
     2521 atgatgatgc tgctccggta cattaatctg cggcttgatc tgaagggaca gaagcagcga
     2581 ctaccactga aaagcgatgc gcgaaacgct ttctttgctc gtcttcgcta cttgaagtca
     2641 attttccttt ttgatatcgt gcctgagtcg ctcgatgatt tgactgctga agagagtgaa
     2701 cttctagaag agatctggtc attggatctc ccattccttc ccgacaatcc ccttgcctac
     2761 gccattgttg ctgatccgat gtcatttttt cctgcgtact gcaaactctc tgggctgtat
     2821 gaacgacatg gcttccgacg gttcagcgcg atacctcttc gccggtctct cattcaaagc
     2881 catgtccgga ttgacaccgt cattctctac acccacattc tttgcatttt tcgcagagag
     2941 gcagaagcgg tcgaaaagga tgatctgtgg ttgcgcgtct gcaatctacg cacgaaggct
     3001 tttcggtctc gccgcggcgg cggtatgcag tttgaaggct cgatcacgac ggacggaacc
     3061 tcggtgtctg tgtatttgaa acaccctgac gccgacaagt acggaaagcg cggaggaaag
     3121 aagaagtcgg caaagactct agcagctgag gtgaaggcag tatatgtgga aaaaaacttg
     3181 cctgcttgtc gagcagcaga gaacgtcgtc gttatcgacc caaacaagcg cgacgttctc
     3241 tactgccaag acaacaaggg caccatcttc cgttacaccg ccaatcaacg ctgcaaggag
     3301 actggaagcc gtcggcagca aaaggaacgg cagtggatga agaaggaagc gggaatggac
     3361 cttatagaat cgcgaatacc atctcacaag acgatgaacc tcatggattt cctccgctac
     3421 ctcctcgtcc gtcgtgtcga ctggaaccgc cgcaaggact tctattcgca tcctgctcat
     3481 actcgatgga aatggcactc cttcataaac cgtcagaaga gcgaatcaga cctcataagt
     3541 aacatgcgca acaagtacgg tgaaaacctt actgttgtaa tgggtgattg gagcgacgcc
     3601 ggtcgaactg caagatttca gacctcatca aagacaaaag gctggcgcac cctctttaag
     3661 cgcaaccgca ttgattgttt ccttctcgac gagtacaaga cctcatctgt ttgccctcgc
     3721 tgttcctcat ctgagtttgt ggagaaaaaa ttcaaagaac gacctcattc aagaccttat
     3781 cgacgacgag aaggcaagat tgaaaaagtc catggattgc tgggttgtac caaccctaac
     3841 tgtttgcagc aagcctggac gatgcgctac tggaatcgag atacgctgag cacctgcaat
     3901 atgctaacga tcgtgcaatc aatgttggat ggacacggta gaccagaagt gttcagcagg
     3961 ggtgttccag ccgtagctta gattggttag attaggtttt ccgagccggt tgtcgcgcgg
     4021 ttcatccctg gtgcgggtgc tagtgccaat acccaccggc gtccgcacta tccatcatct
     4081 tgtattctct ggacaggctt gtttatccca tacacattct atatgcccta tctcgacaaa
     4141 tgcctctagg caacgatggc acacattatt cgacacgtcc ttgtcctttc taatgtccca
     4201 tcatggacct cacatctacc atcattcccc gcattcccat tctactcgta cccgctccca
     4261 tcctctcatc ccacgccgtt ctcacaaact catcaccatc atcgccatca tcaccacgca
     4321 atcacacata tcacaaatcc tctcgtcgca atttctgata ataactcgcc tacacatgaa
     4381 caaattacca tcgcatgaac caccagtaca atccacacac acaaaaaaca tacctttgtc
     4441 acaacatacg tgtacaaact ctttagatcg tgaccttgat cgtattcttc aatcagttta
     4501 ccgttattgt atctatgcca tgtcatcagc catcatttac aacacccaac aaaataattg
     4561 caaaaataac gtacagatga agtgttggat acccatccac accctcctct tcacaaaact
     4621 ctgtattaaa gaaaatcgat atcaaccctc ttgtcttttt ctttaaagat ccactctttc
     4681 caaaacctac cttcttgatc cgtgcaatcc acttttccca tcttgatccc ctgcaccgca
     4741 tcgagcaccc gctcctgaat cgtcaaccaa gtcggcgaca acctaaaccg cccaacactt
     4801 caactcccat tctaaagcta ccaaacaaaa cattgaaaac ctactgttta caatacttgc
     4861 accacctcgc cccaaaaaac accaaccagg tcccatcgga tatcgtctgc ttgaacaccg
     4921 tgtgggggat aaatgtaatg ttttggtcgg cttgggtggc gagtttggtg agttcggatt
     4981 gggaaatgtg ttttatggtt tgggaggtcg ttagtgtgag gatgcttagg agcgacaaga
     5041 ggaatgggaa atgtaaatgc attgtttttg gaattgtgtt caaaagtgga tttggggagg
     5101 atgtttgatt acgctgttaa acggcaccgt gtgtatgtca tgtgatgggg ttgttgttat
     5161 gggaatagtg tcacccattt gggtgacctc agcatagcat cccaagaact tgtgcatttt
     5221 tggatgtgtg tgtgcgtaga tggctatgct acgtatggtt cttgtaaagt tattctcggt
     5281 tttcttctcc ataaagacca ggacctctta ccccaccaac cccgttcatc ccacagcatg
     5341 acgattaaat tatatccagg aagataaaag aggagattga aaaaataagt ggattgtcag
     5401 agaacggaat tttacagcat gatgagatat cgggaatgga gcatttacgt ttttcagtaa
     5461 gtattgctat ctagttactc gactctcacc attcttcagc aatgaaaatg atacacatcc
     5521 aaacatcatg gtaaccatca caaacaataa actcgtaaag catcccaaca taaccaataa
     5581 aatattctac atttacaatc agtccctatc cacaaccctc caaacataca aataatacaa
     5641 aacaaccaaa acaaaaccaa ccaaataggc aaaaaaaaat acgatcataa tatcatcaca
     5701 acgtattcaa cctcgatttt tgagtaggcg acacccgttt ctttccatcc tctacttttt
     5761 tccgtccttc tgcttccttt ttccgttttt ctaatctggc tttttcgttc gacttgtcac
     5821 caccactttg agaatcacct tctat
//
LOCUS       NW_015971556.16_-_Loci_with_Fz_(reversed)        5340 bp    DNA     linear   UNA 12-MAY-2023
DEFINITION  Spizellomyces punctatus DAOM BR117 chromosome Unknown
            supercont1.20, whole genome shotgun sequence.
ACCESSION   geneious|urn:local:
VERSION     geneious|urn:local:.:1rt-g96hokv:5
KEYWORDS    .
SOURCE      .
  ORGANISM  .
FEATURES             Location/Qualifiers
     Loci_with_Fz    complement(1..5340)
                     /created_by="gfaure"
                     /label="Loci with Fz"
     CDS             join(1..103,198..548,620..1262,1332..1399,1455..1630)
                     /locus_tag="SPPG_08272"
                     /codon_start=1
                     /product="uncharacterized protein"
                     /protein_id="XP_016604413.1"
                     /db_xref="GeneID:27691443"
                     /translation="MSLLKRVLRLSGLGGFEDEETEQETSNSIVTDARAAESQTFPND
                     GEEVDEKEPDGAEVWSEDEATQDVAPPTVSVTVKEAVERFESLTGKGQLTTAAQHFVS
                     LAVKKSPKPGSIQSSAQGTHSKIVSVEAVPSGVETWSQEDGLVNILDATASSPLNSEE
                     TVTLADSSGALRTKQTNPTSSILGRATGTSSSPRRIAASRTTSVLVDITPKTLRRPLK
                     HLAPSVQSAENPSLPSSPLTLPQSEPITEQSAEGRRPEVTPSKRTGDASSTASPVSPR
                     QQRQTSGLGEGRYAEGAKSTYPNGKPGVYDKVVTRPYKKWQHTTPLPDKRRSLLSKQS
                     SPGGMVMVEGIDLTQSQGDEPLLGEVAFINDGMDSSRNVSLNPTSPVLVAEEPEEQYT
                     LEDFLSPGQDDYSGPVIEDFAVGAKYQVSYNPQWSKRRRDGGTETDRMKKIRQG"
                     /label="uncharacterized protein CDS"
     ORF             1..141
                     /transl_table=11
                     /Genetic_code="Bacteria, Archaea"
                     /created_by="Glimmer3"
                     /Glimmer_Reading_Frame="-1"
                     /Glimmer_score="1.60"
                     /label="orf00022"
     ORF             631..1266
                     /transl_table=11
                     /Genetic_code="Bacteria, Archaea"
                     /created_by="Glimmer3"
                     /Glimmer_Reading_Frame="-1"
                     /Glimmer_score="3.50"
                     /label="orf00020"
     ORF             1653..1835
                     /transl_table=11
                     /Genetic_code="Bacteria, Archaea"
                     /created_by="Glimmer3"
                     /Glimmer_Reading_Frame="-2"
                     /Glimmer_score="5.63"
                     /label="orf00016"
     ORF             1890..2024
                     /transl_table=11
                     /Genetic_code="Bacteria, Archaea"
                     /created_by="Glimmer3"
                     /Glimmer_Reading_Frame="-2"
                     /Glimmer_score="2.88"
                     /label="orf00014"
     end             complement(1972..2001)
                     /original_coord="NW_015971556:223632_223603:1"
                     /label="end"
     ORF             complement(2077..2181)
                     /transl_table=11
                     /Genetic_code="Bacteria, Archaea"
                     /created_by="Glimmer3"
                     /Glimmer_Reading_Frame="+1"
                     /Glimmer_score="1.34"
                     /label="orf00011"
     fz              2132..4021
                     /original_coord="NW_015971556:221583_223472:-1"
                     /fz="-1 1_638 100.0"
                     /label="fz"
     gene            <2132..>4146
                     /locus_tag="SPPG_09531"
                     /db_xref="GeneID:27692656"
                     /label="gene"
     mRNA            <2132..4146
                     /locus_tag="SPPG_09531"
                     /product="uncharacterized protein"
                     /transcript_id="XM_016757704.1"
                     /db_xref="GeneID:27692656"
                     /label="uncharacterized protein mRNA"
     mRNA            join(<2132..3668,3783..>4024)
                     /locus_tag="SPPG_09531"
                     /product="hypothetical protein, variant"
                     /transcript_id="XM_016757705.1"
                     /db_xref="GeneID:27692656"
                     /label="hypothetical protein, variant mRNA"
     CDS             join(2132..3668,3783..4024)
                     /locus_tag="SPPG_09531"
                     /codon_start=1
                     /product="hypothetical protein, variant"
                     /protein_id="XP_016604411.1"
                     /db_xref="GeneID:27692656"
                     /translation="MPPKKKQKLERLEKLDKPTLHTCNKTSFAKAFLPNETYRQRLLD
                     YIAIIHQLASHASHALKFYTLSAPSFTVNEETIEAILYLLNKGEAWHPRKEAKKAWRD
                     CLLPYVQRYCQIVGFVHPNLRGEQQSVNYLTVSMMTNLKVNVQEHFMQMLLRYINLRL
                     DVKGRKGPPKSEARKAFFARLRYLKSIFLFDIVPESLDDLTAKESELLEEMWSFIPLS
                     DQQLAYSVAVDPLAFFPAYCKLSGLYERHGFRRFSAIPLRRSLIQSHIRIDTVILYAH
                     ILCITRQEAEAVEKVDLWLRVCNLQNKAFRSRRRMWFEGSITTDGTSVSVYLKHPEAD
                     KYGKRSGGKKSANTMEAEVKALYVENNLSACQENFVVIDPNKRDLLYCQDSNGTTFRY
                     TANQRAMETGSRRFAREREAMKAGGIDLIESRISSHKTMNLIDFMRYLLVRRADWDRR
                     KEFYAHPAHTRWKWHASINRQKSESNLISNLHNKYGENFTIVMGDWSDAGRTARFQIS
                     SKTKGFKTRAHSRPYRRREGKVEKVHGLLGCTNPNCLQQAWTSGMRYWNRDTLSTCNM
                     LMIVRSMLDGHCRPEVFSRRSVPAVA"
                     /label="hypothetical protein, variant CDS"
     CDS             2132..4024
                     /locus_tag="SPPG_09531"
                     /codon_start=1
                     /product="uncharacterized protein"
                     /protein_id="XP_016604412.1"
                     /db_xref="GeneID:27692656"
                     /translation="MPPKKKQKLERLEKLDKPTLHTCNKTSFAKAFLPNETYRQRLLD
                     YIAIIHQLASHASHALKFYTLSAPSFTVNEETIEAILYLLNKGEAWHPRKEAKKAWRD
                     CLLPYVQRYCQIVGFVHPNLRGEQQSVNYLTVSMMTNLKVNVQEHFMQMLLRYINLRL
                     DVKGRKGPPKSEARKAFFARLRYLKSIFLFDIVPESLDDLTAKESELLEEMWSFIPLS
                     DQQLAYSVAVDPLAFFPAYCKLSGLYERHGFRRFSAIPLRRSLIQSHIRIDTVILYAH
                     ILCITRQEAEAVEKVDLWLRVCNLQNKAFRSRRRMWFEGSITTDGTSVSVYLKHPEAD
                     KYGKRSGGKKSANTMEAEVKALYVENNLSACQENFVVIDPNKRDLLYCQDSNGTTFRY
                     TANQRAMETGSRRFAREREAMKAGGIDLIESRISSHKTMNLIDFMRYLLVRRADWDRR
                     KEFYAHPAHTRWKWHASINRQKSESNLISNLHNKYGENFTIVMGDWSDAGRTARFQIS
                     SKTKGWRTLFKRNRINCFLLDEYKTSSVCPRCLASSNDFLKKGFKTRAHSRPYRRREG
                     KVEKVHGLLGCTNPNCLQQAWTSGMRYWNRDTLSTCNMLMIVRSMLDGHCRPEVFSRR
                     SVPAVA"
                     /label="uncharacterized protein CDS"
     ORF             2132..4024
                     /transl_table=11
                     /Genetic_code="Bacteria, Archaea"
                     /created_by="Glimmer3"
                     /Glimmer_Reading_Frame="-3"
                     /Glimmer_score="3.20"
                     /label="orf00012"
     gene            complement(3815..>5340)
                     /locus_tag="SPPG_08271"
                     /db_xref="GeneID:27691442"
                     /label="gene"
     mRNA            join(complement(5050..>5340),complement(4928..4983),
                     complement(4722..4869),complement(4474..4635),
                     complement(3815..4399))
                     /locus_tag="SPPG_08271"
                     /product="uncharacterized protein"
                     /transcript_id="XM_016756428.1"
                     /db_xref="GeneID:27691442"
                     /label="uncharacterized protein mRNA"
     ORF             complement(3993..4133)
                     /transl_table=11
                     /Genetic_code="Bacteria, Archaea"
                     /created_by="Glimmer3"
                     /Glimmer_Reading_Frame="+2"
                     /Glimmer_score="1.71"
                     /label="orf00008"
     end             4087..4111
                     /original_coord="NW_015971556:221517_221493:-1"
                     /label="end"
     CDS             join(complement(5050..>5340),complement(4928..4983),
                     complement(4722..4869),complement(4474..4635),
                     complement(4236..4399))
                     /codon_start=3
                     /locus_tag="SPPG_08271"
                     /product="uncharacterized protein"
                     /protein_id="XP_016604410.1"
                     /db_xref="GeneID:27691442"
                     /translation="EKKSPEGTSDGPKVADSTEVSEKTPKPNKKRKGEDNSPAVGERQ
                     TDNTPAAPSTGGSAQKKKKMRHRSKAESTQGAGTSGGKRGKGKVAEDGLSKYEREALR
                     RRTRREAMREKKMVCYLCRSMGHSIKFCPKATEQDKQAVSGICYKCGSTAHKSSECKK
                     MVDPKNPYPFAHCFVCDQQGHLASLCPKNERGLYPNGGGCKYCGSVRHLARDCKPALQ
                     EAGITTLGTIDLKQGGDDDDVFVALHKMQGDKEKAAETTKPGTRKSSKKKVVKF"
                     /label="uncharacterized protein CDS"
     ORF             complement(4244..4312)
                     /transl_table=11
                     /Genetic_code="Bacteria, Archaea"
                     /created_by="Glimmer3"
                     /Glimmer_Reading_Frame="+3"
                     /Glimmer_score="3.01"
                     /label="orf00005"
     ORF             5104..5181
                     /transl_table=11
                     /Genetic_code="Bacteria, Archaea"
                     /created_by="Glimmer3"
                     /Glimmer_Reading_Frame="-1"
                     /Glimmer_score="7.39"
                     /label="orf00002"
ORIGIN      
        1 atgtcattgc taaagcgtgt gcttagactc tctggtctag gaggctttga agatgaggaa
       61 acggagcaag aaacttcgaa tagcattgta accgacgcta gaggtaactg cggcgatctg
      121 agccggcccg acggcaactg actggcacga gaacacgcga gcatgaatct aaagatatcc
      181 tggtctcctt tttgcagctg cggagagtca gacatttccg aatgatgggg aagaagtaga
      241 cgaaaaagaa cccgacggag ctgaagtgtg gtcggaagac gaagcgacac aggacgtggc
      301 tcctccgacg gtttctgtaa cggtcaaaga ggcagttgaa agatttgaaa gtctgacagg
      361 aaaagggcag ctaacaacag ctgcccaaca tttcgtcagc cttgctgtca aaaagagtcc
      421 aaagccaggg tcgatacaga gttcagctca gggtacgcat tccaagattg tgtccgtcga
      481 agcggtgccg tcaggggtag aaacttggtc gcaggaagac gggcttgtca atatcctaga
      541 cgctacaggt gtgctcggtc tgggacatga acgctttcgg ctccagaagg ctcatgttgt
      601 ctactattcg tccgttcagc gtcttcaccg ttgaattcag aagaaactgt tacccttgct
      661 gatagctccg gtgcgctgcg tacaaaacaa acgaacccaa caagttcgat attaggtagg
      721 gctacgggaa catcctcgtc accccgccga atagctgctt ctcgaacgac aagcgttttg
      781 gttgatatca caccaaaaac tttacgaagg ccattaaaac acctcgctcc ctctgtacaa
      841 agcgcggaaa atcctagtct cccttcatcg cctttaacgc taccacagtc ggagccgatc
      901 accgaacagt ctgctgaagg tcgaagaccg gaggttactc catcaaagag aacaggcgat
      961 gcttcatcaa ccgcgtcgcc ggtgagcccg cggcagcaaa ggcagacatc aggactgggc
     1021 gaaggacgtt atgcagaagg ggctaaatca acgtatccga acggcaaacc cggggtgtac
     1081 gataaggttg tcacgcggcc ttacaaaaaa tggcaacata cgacaccgct gccagacaaa
     1141 cgacgatcgc ttctcagcaa gcagtcgtca cccggaggga tggttatggt agaaggcatt
     1201 gacctaacgc aaagtcaggg agatgagccc ttgcttgggg aggttgcttt cataaacgac
     1261 gggtgagtgg tcccgtaatt agagtcataa tcattggcac tttggagttg acgtaatcgc
     1321 ttatttttca gtatggactc ttcacgtaac gtatcattaa accccacctc tcctgtactt
     1381 gtcgcggagg aaccagaagg tatggactat actgccttgg cggcgaacat cgcaactcaa
     1441 agtccgcatt gtagaacaat atacgcttga ggatttttta tcgcctggac aagacgatta
     1501 tagcggtccg gtaattgagg actttgccgt gggcgccaaa tatcaggttt cttacaatcc
     1561 acaatggtct aaacgtcgac gcgatggcgg gaccgagaca gatcgaatga agaagatacg
     1621 gcaaggttga ggatataaac ggcgaatatt tcatgatttg gaaactccga tgtttgcatt
     1681 attgtagtat attttttgca gatatgcgtg catgtagata tctaatttct ctgtcaactt
     1741 ggtctttgcg agtaaaaggc agaatcaata gcgagaatat atgttcgggc cattctttcc
     1801 cattatatca aattgtggca atattcttct gttgaatctc agctcattag ggcactaaca
     1861 tataggacac tagcgtcaga cgtagttact tgaacatcaa atatctagca agaagactcc
     1921 aatggcagcg catgcagata acttggaaaa tcaccacgat gtgtagatac atagtgcgga
     1981 gccgatgggt attggcacta gtacatagat tccaaccaat ttaatcataa ttttactcga
     2041 tgtagactca tgaactatgg tttgatccaa aaaatcctat ataagttgtc gtgcccattt
     2101 tcccaggctt tcatcttttt cagatatcat catgccgcca aagaaaaagc aaaagctcga
     2161 aaggctcgaa aaactcgaca aacccacctt acatacctgc aacaagacgt cctttgcaaa
     2221 ggctttcttg cctaatgaga cctaccggca gcgtcttcta gattacatcg ccatcatcca
     2281 tcaactcgct tcccacgctt cccacgctct caaattctac accctatctg caccatcctt
     2341 caccgtgaat gaggagacca tcgaagcgat tctctacctt ctcaacaagg gggaggcttg
     2401 gcatccaaga aaggaagcaa agaaggcatg gcgggattgt ttgctgccat atgttcaacg
     2461 gtactgccaa atcgtcggct ttgttcaccc aaatctacga ggcgagcagc aatcagtcaa
     2521 ttacctgaca gtgagtatga tgacgaacct gaaagtcaac gttcaagagc atttcatgca
     2581 gatgctcctt cggtatatca atctgcggct cgacgtgaag ggacggaaag ggcctccaaa
     2641 gagtgaagcg cggaaagctt tctttgctcg gctacgctac ttgaagtcaa ttttcctttt
     2701 tgatattgtg cccgagtcac ttgatgactt gactgctaaa gagagtgaac ttctagaaga
     2761 gatgtggtcc ttcattcccc tttctgacca gcagctcgca tattcggttg ctgtagaccc
     2821 tctcgctttc tttcctgcat actgcaaact ctctgggctg tatgaacgac atggcttccg
     2881 tcggttcagt gcaatccctc ttcgtcggtc tctgattcag tcccatattc gcatcgacac
     2941 ggtcattctc tacgcccaca tcctctgcat cacccgccaa gaagcagaag ccgtagagaa
     3001 ggtcgattta tggttgcgcg tctgtaatct gcagaacaag gcttttagat ctcgtcgtag
     3061 aatgtggttt gaaggctcga tcacgacgga cggaacctcg gtgtctgtat acttaaagca
     3121 cccagaagca gacaagtatg gaaagcgcag cggagggaaa aagtcagcaa acacgatgga
     3181 ggcagaggtt aaagcgcttt atgtggaaaa caacttatct gcttgtcaag agaactttgt
     3241 cgttattgac ccaaacaagc gcgatcttct ctactgccaa gacagcaatg gtacaacgtt
     3301 tcgctacacc gcaaaccagc gagccatgga gacaggcagc cggcgatttg caagggagcg
     3361 ggaagcaatg aaagccggcg gtattgacct catagaatca cgtatttcaa gccacaagac
     3421 gatgaacctc atagacttca tgcgttacct tctcgttcgc cgcgctgatt gggatcgtcg
     3481 caaggaattc tatgcccacc ctgctcatac tcgatggaaa tggcatgcat ctataaaccg
     3541 tcagaagagc gaatcgaacc tcatatccaa cttgcacaac aagtacggtg aaaacttcac
     3601 cattgtgatg ggtgattgga gcgacgccgg tcgaactgcg agatttcaga tctcatcaaa
     3661 gacgaaaggt tggcgcaccc tctttaagcg gaacaggatc aactgcttcc ttctcgacga
     3721 gtacaagacc tcatctgttt gccctcgctg tttggcctca tccaacgact tcctcaaaaa
     3781 aggcttcaaa acacgagctc attcaagacc ttatcgacga cgagaaggca aggttgaaaa
     3841 agtccacgga ttgctgggtt gtaccaaccc taactgtttg cagcaagcct ggacatcggg
     3901 aatgcgctac tggaatcgag atacgctgtc aacctgcaac atgctaatga ttgtgagatc
     3961 aatgttggat gggcactgta gaccagaagt gttcagcagg aggagtgttc cagccgtagc
     4021 gtagaacgta gattggttag attaggtttt ccgaaccggt tgtcgcgcgg ttcaatccct
     4081 ggtgccgcca atacccatcg gctccgcact atgcaactct cataaattat cattatcagt
     4141 caaaagctac ctcaaactac ccgtaaatgc atgattaaat cgatcactaa cttcaacagc
     4201 tcagcaagct cctctcccat accggcacca ctaacctaga attttacgac ctttttcttt
     4261 gaagacttcc tagtacctgg ctttgtagtc tcagccgcct tttctttgtc accttgcatc
     4321 ttatgtagcg ctacgaacac atcgtcatcg tcaccacctt gcttgagatc gatggtgcct
     4381 agcgtggtaa tcccagcttc tagaaacgat acccggacag agattgagtt aagcctgtga
     4441 ttcatgtacc atgcacaaca accatttacg taccctgcaa cgcaggctta cagtccctcg
     4501 ccaagtgcct aactgaacca cagtatttgc aaccgcctcc gttcggatac agaccccgtt
     4561 cattttttgg gcataaactt gccaagtggc cttgctgatc gcaaacaaaa cagtgcgcaa
     4621 aaggatatgg gttctctaaa ataaggtgac cgccaaacat gattaaattg tcctggtgtg
     4681 taattgtatg agtaaattag ctattgtata aggacactta ctaggatcca ccattttttt
     4741 gcattctgat gatttgtggg cagtagaacc gcacttgtaa caaattccgg atacggcttg
     4801 tttatcttgt tccgtagctt tcggacagaa ttttatggag tgccccatgc ttctgcaaag
     4861 gtagcagacc ttgaaagcaa tcgatatcag ggtgtcttca taagaataaa gatcgttact
     4921 ggcataccat tttcttctcc ctcattgctt ctctccttgt tcgtcttctg agggcttccc
     4981 tctctaaaaa ccacccacca tttagtcggc tgctctcggt cggcctcata ggtatgtacg
     5041 gatactaacc atactttgat agaccatcct cggctacttt tcccttaccc cgctttcccc
     5101 cagatgtacc ggcaccctgt gtcgactcag cttttgatcg atggcgcatc ttctttttct
     5161 tttgagcgga tccacctgta gatggagcag ctggagtgtt gtctgtctgt ctctcaccaa
     5221 ccgcagggct attgtcctct ccttttctct tcttattcgg cttgggcgtc ttttcgctga
     5281 cttctgtact atccgctacc ttcggaccgt cactcgttcc ctccggagat tttttttcct
//
LOCUS       NW_015971538.101_-_Loci_with_Fz        4021 bp    DNA     linear   UNA 12-MAY-2023
DEFINITION  Spizellomyces punctatus DAOM BR117 chromosome Unknown supercont1.2,
            whole genome shotgun sequence.
ACCESSION   geneious|urn:local:
VERSION     geneious|urn:local:.:1rt-g96hokv:6
KEYWORDS    .
SOURCE      .
  ORGANISM  .
FEATURES             Location/Qualifiers
     Loci_with_Fz    1..4021
                     /created_by="gfaure"
                     /label="Loci with Fz"
     gene            complement(<1..>364)
                     /locus_tag="SPPG_01498"
                     /db_xref="GeneID:27685156"
                     /label="gene"
     CDS             join(complement(267..364),complement(15..177))
                     /locus_tag="SPPG_01498"
                     /codon_start=1
                     /product="ribosomal protein L7/L12"
                     /protein_id="XP_016612092.1"
                     /db_xref="GeneID:27685156"
                     /translation="MGDDRVSRLVHLSVRSFWRSGRTVNGGRALPKTHHTTCNPILPA
                     TVRTFASTPSTRQEQVDPKITKIVDQIAALTLLETAGLVSSLKARLNIQDIAMPVAVP
                     AAAGNAAAAAAPVAEEKPAEKTEFKVKLEKFDAASKAKIIKEIKGMIPGANLVEAKKF
                     VESVPKVIRENVNKEDAEKMKKTLEALGATVILE"
                     /label="ribosomal protein L7/L12 CDS"
     mRNA            join(complement(267..>364),complement(15..177))
                     /locus_tag="SPPG_01498"
                     /product="ribosomal protein L7/L12"
                     /transcript_id="XM_016749814.1"
                     /db_xref="GeneID:27685156"
                     /label="ribosomal protein L7/L12 mRNA"
     ORF             66..563
                     /transl_table=11
                     /Genetic_code="Bacteria, Archaea"
                     /created_by="Glimmer3"
                     /Glimmer_Reading_Frame="+3"
                     /Glimmer_score="2.77"
                     /label="orf00001"
     gene            663..1194
                     /locus_tag="SPPG_01499"
                     /db_xref="GeneID:27685157"
                     /label="gene"
     mRNA            join(663..795,857..1194)
                     /locus_tag="SPPG_01499"
                     /product="uncharacterized protein"
                     /transcript_id="XM_016749815.1"
                     /db_xref="GeneID:27685157"
                     /label="uncharacterized protein mRNA"
     CDS             join(712..795,857..1027)
                     /locus_tag="SPPG_01499"
                     /codon_start=1
                     /product="uncharacterized protein"
                     /protein_id="XP_016612093.1"
                     /db_xref="GeneID:27685157"
                     /translation="MTIRRTGLQRDVLDLYRSLLRVVRTKPESSRDHFYKYIRSQFRQ
                     DASSVSQRDISTIEFMLRKGRRQLEVLKSDSVVDISPPSY"
                     /label="uncharacterized protein CDS"
     gene            complement(929..2749)
                     /locus_tag="SPPG_08939"
                     /db_xref="GeneID:27692064"
                     /label="gene"
     mRNA            join(complement(2702..2749),complement(929..2601))
                     /locus_tag="SPPG_08939"
                     /product="uncharacterized protein"
                     /transcript_id="XM_016757089.1"
                     /db_xref="GeneID:27692064"
                     /label="uncharacterized protein mRNA"
     end             complement(1059..1088)
                     /original_coord="NW_015971538:1626870_1626841:-1"
                     /label="end"
     fz              1256..1336
                     /original_coord="NW_015971538:1627038_1627118:1"
                     /fz="1 18_44 4.231974921630094"
                     /label="fz"
     fz              1338..3095
                     /original_coord="NW_015971538:1627120_1628877:1"
                     /fz="1 45_634 92.47648902821317"
                     /label="fz"
     ORF             1518..3101
                     /transl_table=11
                     /Genetic_code="Bacteria, Archaea"
                     /created_by="Glimmer3"
                     /Glimmer_Reading_Frame="+3"
                     /Glimmer_score="4.47"
                     /label="orf00007"
     CDS             complement(2045..2365)
                     /locus_tag="SPPG_08939"
                     /codon_start=1
                     /product="uncharacterized protein"
                     /protein_id="XP_016612094.1"
                     /db_xref="GeneID:27692064"
                     /translation="MSRLFGSITTTFSAVRQAGKFFSMYCAFTSSSKLFADFLAPRFP
                     YLSASGCFRYTDTEVPSVVIEPSNCILRRDRKALVRRLQTRNHKSTFSTASASWRVMQ
                     RMWA"
                     /label="uncharacterized protein CDS"
     end             3171..3200
                     /original_coord="NW_015971538:1628982_1628953:1"
                     /label="end"
     gene            complement(3337..>4021)
                     /locus_tag="SPPG_01500"
                     /db_xref="GeneID:27685158"
                     /label="gene"
     mRNA            complement(3337..>4021)
                     /locus_tag="SPPG_01500"
                     /product="uncharacterized protein"
                     /transcript_id="XM_016749816.1"
                     /db_xref="GeneID:27685158"
                     /label="uncharacterized protein mRNA"
     CDS             complement(3402..>4021)
                     /codon_start=3
                     /locus_tag="SPPG_01500"
                     /product="uncharacterized protein"
                     /protein_id="XP_016612095.1"
                     /db_xref="GeneID:27685158"
                     /translation="GDYAEEMGYGFAAGDPVNGFISCTLIHCGIEGCWTHLVDVWRSG
                     FFDALKIYIPVHLLPALIFHRRRFFSNQFPSTVLHVATNALRSSTFLATFIAGVWAPI
                     CVVRNVSRQDTTLGPLLGSFLCGFSLLLERKSRRREIGLYCLPKALESSWWRITHALG
                     MGGIKIPGGDVALFAMGMGYLLSAYQYHHKALRPAVRGLLGFFLV"
                     /label="uncharacterized protein CDS"
     ORF             complement(3402..4001)
                     /transl_table=11
                     /Genetic_code="Bacteria, Archaea"
                     /created_by="Glimmer3"
                     /Glimmer_Reading_Frame="-3"
                     /Glimmer_score="3.63"
                     /label="orf00011"
     ORF             complement(3968..4021)
                     /transl_table=11
                     /Genetic_code="Bacteria, Archaea"
                     /created_by="Glimmer3"
                     /Glimmer_Reading_Frame="-2"
                     /Glimmer_score="2.28"
                     /label="orf00010"
ORIGIN      
        1 tcatccacac ctaccttcag cgatgaaaca agcccagccg tttccaacaa ggtcaaggct
       61 gcaatttgat ccacaatctt ggtgatcttg ggatcaacct gctcttgtcg tgtggaggga
      121 gtagaggcga aggtgcggac ggtggctggg aggatggggt tgcaggtggt gtggtgacta
      181 atcggaaaaa gaaagacagt ccgttaacga aaagctctaa acgaaaagct cttgttgacc
      241 tagcgccata ttcacggcaa ttctacgtct tcggaagagc tctcccacca ttaaccgtcc
      301 gaccactccg ccaaaagctt ctcacagaca agtgcacaag tctagatacc ctatcgtccc
      361 ccatatatat cctatatcag tcctcaatgc tcacattgtt tgtcggcaaa tgggccgggc
      421 gacactcgcg atgtttcgtg ctacgaatga ctgaaatagc aatatccaca gatattaatt
      481 cctcacaatt taaagacatc cctcctccac agcagataaa gcaccaggcc atgcaatgca
      541 taccattttg gcaaaagata taaacagtga tcttgctacc gacgctgtcg ctcctctaaa
      601 gtcggccgag ttcaaaattt cgatgggcat ggcaacctac aggaatcacc atagcaacaa
      661 acgaccgaac gcgagtcgct tctcgccgac ctccaaacga atgcctttgt catgactatc
      721 cggaggacgg gactgcagcg ggatgtcttg gacttgtatc gctccttgct gcgtgtagtg
      781 cgaacaaagc ctgaggtata tgcctgtgta ctgttgctga gcctcgtgct ctttgtcgta
      841 acttttgact ttgcagtcat cgcgagatca tttctacaag tacatacggt ctcaattcag
      901 gcaggatgct tccagcgtat ctcagaggga tatatctacg attgagttca tgctgagaaa
      961 gggacgaaga caactagagg tcctgaagag tgatagtgta gtggatatct cccctccgtc
     1021 atattagaac ctccacactt tggcggatac cttgtacata gtgcggagcc gatgggtatt
     1081 ggcactagta caaagattcc aaccaattta atcataattt tactcgattt agactcatga
     1141 actatggttt gtttgatcca aaaatcctat aatagtcatc gtccattttc ccaggctttc
     1201 atctttttct acagatatca gcatgccacc aaaaaagaag caaaaagtcg acaaacccac
     1261 cttacatacc tgtaacaaga cttcctttgc aaaagctttc ctgccaaacg agatctatcg
     1321 ccaacggctt ctagacttac atcaccatca tccatcaact cgccgaccac gcttcccacg
     1381 ctctcaaatt ctacatcctc tccacatcca catccacatc gtctttcccg gttgttcaca
     1441 aagatacaat cgaagccctt ctctatcttc tcaacaaagg agaggcttgg caaccaaaaa
     1501 ttgatgcgaa aagggcattg cgcaaatcct tgttgccata tgtccaacgg tactgccaaa
     1561 tcgtcggctt cgttccccca aatctacaaa aagagcagca atcagtcaat tacctgacag
     1621 cgagtatgat gacgaacctg agagtcaacg ttcaagagca tttcatgcag atgctgctcc
     1681 gatatatcaa tctgcggctt gacgtgaaga gacagaagca actgccactg aaaagcaatg
     1741 cgcggaaagc tttctttact cgactacgct acttgaagtc agtttttctt tttgatatcg
     1801 tgcccgagtc gctggattta acaccactgg agagcgaggt tcttgaagag atttggtcat
     1861 tggatctccc attccttccc aacgatcccc ttgcctatgc cattgttgct gatccaatgt
     1921 cattttttcc cgcgtactgc aaactctctc ggctgtatga acgacatggc ttccgtcggt
     1981 tcagtgcaat ccctcttcgt cggtctctga ttcagtccca tattcgcatt gacacggtca
     2041 ttctctacgc ccacatcctc tgcatcaccc gccaagaagc agaagccgta gagaaggtcg
     2101 atttatggtt gcgcgtctgt aatctacgta ccaaagcttt tcggtctcgc cgcagtatgc
     2161 agtttgaggg ttcgatcacg acggatggaa cctcggtgtc tgtataccta aagcacccag
     2221 aagcagacaa gtatggaaag cgcggagcga gaaagtcagc aaagagtttg gaggacgaag
     2281 tgaaagcgca atacatggag aaaaacttac ctgcttgtcg aacagcagag aatgttgttg
     2341 ttatcgaccc aaacaagcgc gacattctct actgccaaga cggcaatggt acaacgtttc
     2401 gctacactgc aaaccagcga gccatggaga caggcagccg tcggcagcga aaggaacgac
     2461 agcagatgaa gaaggaagcg ggaatggacc tcatagaatc acgaatacca tctcacaaaa
     2521 caatgaacct catggatttt actcgctacc tcctcgtccg tcgtgtcgac tggaaccgcc
     2581 gcaaggactt ctattcgcat cctgctcata ctcgatggaa atggcacgca ttcataaacc
     2641 gtcagaagag cgaatcagac ctcataagta acatgcgcaa caagtacggt gaaaacctta
     2701 ctgttgtaat gggtgattgg agcgacgccg gtcgaactgc aagatttcag acctcatcaa
     2761 agacgaaagg ttggcgcacc ctctttaagc gcaacaggat caactgcttc cttctcgatg
     2821 agtacaagac ctcatctgtt tgccctcgct gttcctcatc tgagtttgtg gagaaaaaat
     2881 tcaaagaacg acctcattca agaccttatc gacgacgaga aggcaagatt gaaaaagtcc
     2941 acggattgct gggttgtacc aaccctaact gtttgcagca agcctggacg atgcgctact
     3001 ggaatcgaga tacgctgtca acctgcaata tgctaatgat cgtgcaatca atgttggatg
     3061 gacacggtag accagaagtg ttcagcagga gtgtagcgta gcgtagattg gttagattag
     3121 attaggtttt ccgaaccggt tgtcgcgcgg ttcaatccct ggtgcgggtg ctagtgccaa
     3181 tacccaccgg ctccgcacta ctatagcatc gttagtaaat aaatatacct gcacgcaagc
     3241 aatggaattc atggttccac cagttactgc ttcacggctg atttggcacg cttgatagga
     3301 ccgtcaagcg tccacgcgac cagcgccata ccggttcacg caatagtgtt aatatcaaaa
     3361 ttcatgtatt aggcaattca gttgtcatca accacgacaa tctacaccaa gaaaaatccc
     3421 aataatcccc taacagctgg cctcaacgcc ttgtgatggt actgataagc actcaacagg
     3481 tagcccattc ccatcgcaaa caaagccaca tctccaccag gaatcttgat cccgcccatg
     3541 ccaagagcat gagtgatcct ccaccacgaa ctttccaggg ccttgggcag gcagtataat
     3601 ccaatttccc tacgccgcga ctttctctca agcaaaaggg agaaaccaca gaggaaagac
     3661 cctaaaaggg gacccagagt ggtgtcttgc cgggaaacat ttcgcacgac gcaaataggg
     3721 gcccacacac ctgcaatgaa tgtggcgagg aaagtcgacg agcgaagggc gtttgtcgca
     3781 acgtggagga ccgttgaagg gaactggttg gaaaaaaagc gtcgccggtg gaagatcaag
     3841 gccggaagga ggtgaacggg gatgtagatt ttcaacgcgt cgaagaatcc gctacgccat
     3901 acgtccacca gatgggtcca acagccttca attccgcagt ggatcagcgt acatgaaata
     3961 aagccgttta ccggatcccc agcagcaaat ccataaccca tttcttctgc ataatcgcca
     4021 a
//
LOCUS       NW_015971544.48_-_Loci_with_Fz_(reversed)        5710 bp    DNA     linear   UNA 12-MAY-2023
DEFINITION  Spizellomyces punctatus DAOM BR117 chromosome Unknown supercont1.8,
            whole genome shotgun sequence.
ACCESSION   geneious|urn:local:
VERSION     geneious|urn:local:.:1rt-g96hokv:7
KEYWORDS    .
SOURCE      .
  ORGANISM  .
FEATURES             Location/Qualifiers
     Loci_with_Fz    complement(1..5710)
                     /created_by="gfaure"
                     /label="Loci with Fz"
     ORF             210..320
                     /transl_table=11
                     /Genetic_code="Bacteria, Archaea"
                     /created_by="Glimmer3"
                     /Glimmer_Reading_Frame="-3"
                     /Glimmer_score="6.32"
                     /label="orf00022"
     ORF             complement(354..458)
                     /transl_table=11
                     /Genetic_code="Bacteria, Archaea"
                     /created_by="Glimmer3"
                     /Glimmer_Reading_Frame="+3"
                     /Glimmer_score="5.30"
                     /label="orf00021"
     ORF             complement(1145..1369)
                     /transl_table=11
                     /Genetic_code="Bacteria, Archaea"
                     /created_by="Glimmer3"
                     /Glimmer_Reading_Frame="+1"
                     /Glimmer_score="0.63"
                     /label="orf00017"
     cur_end         complement(1388..1417)
                     /created_by="gfaure"
                     /label="cur_end"
     ORF             complement(1760..2005)
                     /transl_table=11
                     /Genetic_code="Bacteria, Archaea"
                     /created_by="Glimmer3"
                     /Glimmer_Reading_Frame="+1"
                     /Glimmer_score="3.91"
                     /label="orf00013"
     fz              2001..3839
                     /original_coord="NW_015971544:164464_166302:-1"
                     /fz="-1 18_638 97.33542319749216"
                     /label="fz"
     ORF             2046..3842
                     /transl_table=11
                     /Genetic_code="Bacteria, Archaea"
                     /created_by="Glimmer3"
                     /Glimmer_Reading_Frame="-3"
                     /Glimmer_score="3.24"
                     /label="orf00012"
     CDS             2361..3842
                     /locus_tag="SPPG_04925"
                     /codon_start=1
                     /product="uncharacterized protein"
                     /protein_id="XP_016607575.1"
                     /db_xref="GeneID:27688350"
                     /translation="MTNLKVNVQEHFMMMLLRYINLRLDVKRQKQRLPLKSDARNAFF
                     ARLRYLKSIFLFDIVPESLDDLTAEESELLEEIWSLSIPLSDDQPLAYSVAVDPLAFF
                     PAYCKLSRLYEHHGFRRFSAIPLRRSLIQSHVRIDTIILYSHLLCITRREAETVEKVD
                     LWLRVCNLQNKAFRSRRGMCFEGSITTDGTSVSVYLKHPEADKYGKRSGRGKKSAKAL
                     AAEVKALYVENNLSACQENIVVIDPNKRDILYCQDNKGTIFRYTANQRCKETGSRRFA
                     KERQRMKTGGIDLIESRIPSHKTMNLMDFTRYLLVRRADSDRRKEFYSHPAHTRWKWH
                     AFINRQKSESNLISNLRNKFGNFTIMMGDWSDAGRTARFQTSSKTKGWRTLFKRNRID
                     CFLLDEHKTSSVCPRCSSSEFVEKEFKERPHSRPWRRREGKMEKVHGLLGCTNPNCLQ
                     QAWTMRYWNRDMLATCNMLTIVQSMLDGHGRPKVFSRGVPAVA"
                     /label="uncharacterized protein CDS"
     gene            <2361..>3842
                     /locus_tag="SPPG_04925"
                     /db_xref="GeneID:27688350"
                     /label="gene"
     mRNA            <2361..>3842
                     /locus_tag="SPPG_04925"
                     /product="uncharacterized protein"
                     /transcript_id="XM_016753165.1"
                     /db_xref="GeneID:27688350"
                     /label="uncharacterized protein mRNA"
     end             3901..3930
                     /original_coord="NW_015971544:164402_164373:-1"
                     /label="end"
     CDS             join(4047..4157,4217..4403,4474..4534,4593..4793,
                     4847..5660)
                     /locus_tag="SPPG_04924"
                     /codon_start=1
                     /product="uncharacterized protein"
                     /protein_id="XP_016607574.1"
                     /db_xref="GeneID:27688349"
                     /translation="MASSRDGCDGAQLFSPPLWIQRRALVSHILKNNGVQSVLDLGCG
                     EGALLEILLNDPTFSKLAGVDIDGESLRYASVNCAPTDYDRQYLRELPVEFNLYEGSV
                     DQLDKSLTGFDAITSVEVIEHLDPPVLAAFPAVTLGGYRPRIMVVTTPNGDFNVNFPD
                     LKWGTPEAGFRHYDHRFEWTRDEFQRWANSAATKFGYTVSFDGVGILSSKPGDLSVGH
                     CSQVAIFIRQRCDYDSPLSSLDDCPALSESPYKHYAKIEFPYFTESGFSSEAITQELK
                     EKTFPLIWNEWYSMIEDAKRDQLAAKLSWPAVGTWCLPFERYWSILRIRQLCKTRGRL
                     EEVFTSSAAKESFIWNDEERKVVILFEIPKEHESEEDGTEDADWGYGSPAYDDWDDDS
                     AWKDTKWKASRDSDGEGWGTAHITAEWDCQAGWGEEIAIYGSAANPPPKKVRLLEDPG
                     GNDGITI"
                     /label="uncharacterized protein CDS"
     gene            <4047..>5660
                     /locus_tag="SPPG_04924"
                     /db_xref="GeneID:27688349"
                     /label="gene"
     mRNA            join(<4047..4157,4217..4403,4474..4534,4593..4793,
                     4847..>5660)
                     /locus_tag="SPPG_04924"
                     /product="uncharacterized protein"
                     /transcript_id="XM_016753164.1"
                     /db_xref="GeneID:27688349"
                     /label="uncharacterized protein mRNA"
     ORF             4063..4137
                     /transl_table=11
                     /Genetic_code="Bacteria, Archaea"
                     /created_by="Glimmer3"
                     /Glimmer_Reading_Frame="-2"
                     /Glimmer_score="7.84"
                     /label="orf00003"
     ORF             4208..4432
                     /transl_table=11
                     /Genetic_code="Bacteria, Archaea"
                     /created_by="Glimmer3"
                     /Glimmer_Reading_Frame="-1"
                     /Glimmer_score="5.91"
                     /label="orf00002"
     ORF             4827..5660
                     /transl_table=11
                     /Genetic_code="Bacteria, Archaea"
                     /created_by="Glimmer3"
                     /Glimmer_Reading_Frame="-3"
                     /Glimmer_score="3.43"
                     /label="orf00001"
     gene            complement(5560..>5710)
                     /locus_tag="SPPG_04923"
                     /db_xref="GeneID:27688348"
                     /label="gene"
     mRNA            complement(5560..>5710)
                     /locus_tag="SPPG_04923"
                     /product="uridine kinase"
                     /transcript_id="XM_016753163.1"
                     /db_xref="GeneID:27688348"
                     /label="uridine kinase mRNA"
ORIGIN      
        1 accctccttc tgtcctccca gatcctcaaa agagcagtcc tatccgtcta tgcttctgat
       61 tggtaagttg attcgacact gagagcgaat gagactcaac gaaccttgcc atggtgggtc
      121 atgggaatgt catctataaa aaatacataa tccggtcgcg catagaaagg aagggttttt
      181 tcgagcagct ggccaatagc atgtctcaat tgcactgggt tccggtctct gcactgggct
      241 accacaaatg ctacaagagt agtaggacaa aagctccggg tacggtccac atagatggcc
      301 ctattcatta caaaggttaa gtatattctg aaaatgtgtg atgaagcagg tactcactcg
      361 ctgcgaacta cccccggaac aacatcaatc gctcctgcaa taacttccag atttattcgg
      421 taacctagcc gtttaattga attgctcgtt cgccccatat aggtcattac attcgtaaga
      481 gaatcaatgt gaacaaggtc accagtaggc ctaaggctgc tccgtgtaag atgttggaat
      541 caacgaagta gctttggcgt cctacctttc ccctttgact tcgtctccta cataacatat
      601 ccgcttcggt cctccaatcc ataattcgcc agtgttcctc tgcatgtttg gcacacatat
      661 ttctgtatcg tctaaagcct ctccaatgct gaccggcgtt ttatcgacct tttgtaaagt
      721 cgcccagacg gagcactccg tagtgccata tatattccac aaattcacca gtgaagatct
      781 tcgctcgttc actaaactaa ttgggaatgg ctctccccca agaatgatgt cgcggacagt
      841 cgtctcagcc gccagcaatt ttgattggtc tgccgaatca aattgcatga atagcgacgg
      901 agtcatgaac agatgggtca ctgcagttct tcgaatcata tcgaacagca ttggcggatt
      961 caagagtgtg tcgtggagag gaatgacaat ggtgcctttc gtggttaagg gaagtagcat
     1021 ttctaccaaa gatgggtcaa acgtcggggc ggaaacttgc aaggtcacaa taggagtaga
     1081 gtttccgttt agacgcttgc tgatgaggaa tttagtccta tacgttcggc agataatcgc
     1141 ggatctatcg cacgcaccct atggcggtta tatttccggc aatacactta tgtggcaccc
     1201 gaactggcat gcctcttcca ttcctggtag ttccggaagt ttggatgatg taggcgagat
     1261 ttactgactc aaaggcttcc tcatggtctg gcccaatagg ctcattaaac tttagatccc
     1321 aagtaataca ctcgagaact cctgtacctt tgatcacttc atctcgcacc aaaaggcagt
     1381 atccaggaag tgagaagacg ttttcaatgc gtactcgctc gatttccttg gggaccctct
     1441 acgccaacat caaacacttg ccgaatcgat gaggatcaat caagacttac ttccgccgtg
     1501 gaacgtttac atagtacata tcgtaacttg ggcatccgtt gtatcgtagc cgcgctatga
     1561 attagcgagc gagtgtgtgc agataaaggg aaatacgtag cacccagctg gaaaagactg
     1621 cacgaataag ggatttttgc caccaagttg acgaagagga ccgcccaggc ttaccttaat
     1681 agcgtgatga caagtgagta ggagctgctc attatcgttg cgacatagct gaagcgttga
     1741 atctggatgt tctgttattt taatgtcgcc cctcgtcagt ctctggtcca ctcaccccaa
     1801 accgcttgaa ttctaacgat aattgttcaa cttgtgagac aacatcccgg taggtaagct
     1861 tgacaagccg ctgatgtgca tcgccagtag tctcttcttc cgcaataacc gctacattat
     1921 tcggacatat tcccgcattt gttaatattt ttgcataaag agtcatatgc ttttccttaa
     1981 aactcgaaaa actcgacaaa cccaccttac atacctgtaa caaaacgtcc tttggaaagg
     2041 ctttcttgcc taatgagacc taccggcagc gtcttctaga ttacattgcc atcatccatc
     2101 aaattgctga ccacgcttcc cacgctctca aattctacat cctatctgca ccaacctttc
     2161 ccacagtaaa tcaagagaca attgaagcca tcctctatct tctcaacaaa ggtgaatcat
     2221 ggcaaccaaa aaccggtgcg aagaaggcgt tacgcgaatc cttgttgcca tacatccaac
     2281 ggtactgcaa catcgtcggc ttcgttcatc caaatgtaca aaaagagcag caatcagtca
     2341 attatctgac agcgagtatg atgacgaatc tgaaggtcaa tgtccaggaa cacttcatga
     2401 tgatgctgct ccggtacatt aatctgcggc ttgatgtgaa gagacagaag cagcgactgc
     2461 cactgaaaag cgatgcgcga aacgctttct ttgctcgtct tcgctacttg aagtcaattt
     2521 tcctttttga tatcgtgcct gagtcgctcg atgacttgac tgctgaagag agtgaacttc
     2581 tagaagagat ttggtccctt agcattcccc tttctgacga ccagccactc gcatattcgg
     2641 ttgctgtaga ccctctcgcc ttctttcctg catactgcaa actctcccga ctctatgagc
     2701 atcacggatt tcgacggttt agcgccatac ctcttcgtcg ctcgctcatt caaagtcacg
     2761 tgcgaatcga caccatcatc ctctactctc accttctttg catcacgcga cgagaagcgg
     2821 aaactgtcga aaaggtcgat ttatggttgc gcgtctgtaa tctgcagaac aaggctttta
     2881 gatctcgtcg tggaatgtgt tttgaaggct cgatcacgac ggacggaacc tcggtgtcag
     2941 tttacttgaa acatcctgaa gctgacaagt atggaaagcg cagcggcaga gggaaaaagt
     3001 cagcaaaggc tctagcagct gaggtgaagg cgctgtatgt ggaaaacaac ttatctgctt
     3061 gtcaagagaa cattgtcgtt atcgatccaa acaagcgcga cattctctac tgccaagaca
     3121 acaagggcac catcttccgt tacaccgcca atcaacgctg caaggagact ggaagccgtc
     3181 gatttgcaaa agaacggcag cggatgaaaa ccggcggcat tgacctcata gaatcacgta
     3241 tcccaagcca caagacgatg aacctcatgg actttactcg ctaccttctc gttcgtcgcg
     3301 cagattcgga tcgtcgcaag gaattctact cccaccctgc ccacacacgg tggaagtggc
     3361 atgcatttat aaaccgtcag aagagtgaat cgaacctcat atccaacttg cgcaacaagt
     3421 ttgggaactt taccattatg atgggagatt ggagcgatgc cggtagaact gcgagatttc
     3481 agacctcatc caagacaaaa ggctggcgca ccctctttaa gcgcaaccgc attgattgtt
     3541 ttcttcttga tgaacacaag acctcatctg tttgccctcg ctgttcatcc tctgagtttg
     3601 tcgagaaaga attcaaagaa cgacctcatt caagaccttg gcgccgtcgc gaaggcaaga
     3661 tggaaaaagt ccacggattg ctgggttgta ccaaccctaa ctgtttgcag caagcctgga
     3721 cgatgcgcta ctggaaccga gatatgctgg caacctgtaa tatgctgaca atcgtgcaat
     3781 caatgttgga tggacacggt agaccaaaag tgttcagcag gggtgttcca gccgtagcgt
     3841 agattagtta gattaccttt tccgaaccgg ttgtcgccgg ttcaatccct ggtgcgggtg
     3901 ctagtgccaa tacccatcgg ctccgcacta aagagtcata ttagatatcg ctgctgcaaa
     3961 atctgcactg tcggtgatga caagttaatt gatttaccag ccacctggtg tactacattt
     4021 ttccagtcca agctttcggc tctcaaatgg cctcctccag agatggatgt gacggcgctc
     4081 aactattctc tccaccccta tggattcaga ggagggcact ggtttcacat atattgaaga
     4141 ataatggagt gcagtcggta cgtgctttca tttactagtt gtccacctca atggcagctg
     4201 actgtcattg acccaggtcc tagatcttgg gtgtggagaa ggggcgcttc tcgaaatcct
     4261 tctcaatgac cctacattca gtaaactggc tggggttgac attgacgggg aatccctccg
     4321 ttacgcttct gttaattgtg cgcctaccga ctatgacagg cagtacctta gagagcttcc
     4381 cgtagagttc aatttatacg agggtgcgac tacgttcgag gagttgcgat agtttttgaa
     4441 tatgtcctat taagatccat tgcatctgct caggctcggt tgatcaattg gataagagtc
     4501 tcaccgggtt cgatgcgatt acgagtgtag aagtgtgagt tgtcttaagg aaattgagtt
     4561 taacaatgta ctctgatctt actttctcac agaatcgagc acttggaccc acctgtattg
     4621 gcagcctttc ccgcggttac gctcgggggc tacaggccgc ggatcatggt cgtaactacg
     4681 ccaaacggcg acttcaacgt taactttccg gatctgaaat ggggtacacc ggaagcaggc
     4741 ttccgtcact atgatcatcg gtttgagtgg acacgagatg aatttcaacg ctggttcgtt
     4801 gcgctctcaa tggcagatct gatgaggtgt taacagatgg cggtagggca aatagtgccg
     4861 caacgaaatt tggttatacc gtttcctttg atggagttgg tatcctatca tccaaacctg
     4921 gcgacctctc cgtcggtcac tgttcgcaag tggcaatttt cattcgtcaa cgttgcgact
     4981 atgactcgcc gctcagtagt ctcgatgact gtcccgccct ttcggaaagt ccatacaagc
     5041 attatgcaaa aattgaattc ccttacttca ccgaaagcgg atttagtagc gaggctatca
     5101 cccaggaact gaaggagaaa acatttccac tgatatggaa cgagtggtat tcaatgatcg
     5161 aagatgcaaa acgagatcaa cttgctgcga agctttcttg gcctgccgtg gggacatggt
     5221 gtcttccttt cgaacggtat tggagcatac tgcgaatacg acaattatgt aagacgcggg
     5281 gtcgtcttga ggaggtcttt acgtcgtcgg cggccaagga gagttttatt tggaatgatg
     5341 aagaaagaaa agtggtgatc ctctttgaga taccgaagga acatgaatca gaggaggatg
     5401 gaaccgagga cgcagactgg ggctacggga gtcctgcgta cgatgactgg gatgatgata
     5461 gcgcctggaa ggacactaaa tggaaggctt ctcgggatag cgacggagag ggctggggca
     5521 ctgcacacat cactgcagag tgggattgcc aagcaggttg gggtgaagag attgctatat
     5581 atggaagtgc cgcaaatcct ccaccaaaga aggtgcggtt gctggaggat cctgggggga
     5641 acgacgggat cactatctga ttctaatttt atttgcgtat tcttcctgta catattgata
     5701 gtaaattggc
//
LOCUS       NW_015971540.78_-_Loci_with_Fz        4560 bp    DNA     linear   UNA 12-MAY-2023
DEFINITION  Spizellomyces punctatus DAOM BR117 chromosome Unknown supercont1.4,
            whole genome shotgun sequence.
ACCESSION   geneious|urn:local:
VERSION     geneious|urn:local:.:1rt-g96hokv:8
KEYWORDS    .
SOURCE      .
  ORGANISM  .
FEATURES             Location/Qualifiers
     Loci_with_Fz    1..4560
                     /created_by="gfaure"
                     /label="Loci with Fz"
     CDS             join(complement(560..775),complement(357..473),
                     complement(194..285),complement(103..126),
                     complement(<1..44))
                     /locus_tag="SPPG_02854"
                     /codon_start=1
                     /product="uncharacterized protein"
                     /protein_id="XP_016610424.1"
                     /db_xref="GeneID:27686413"
                     /translation="MPFLQTPFRVLRGLHARAPLLNPALKGRWFSAGSRLHKSSLPVL
                     EFQPQGEVEHDLNTEGSFVPEPVIIVLQEWWGINEQIKAHAQHLANDTGAIAIVPDLY
                     RGKQALDAAEAAHLRDELDWPGAIDELSKLVKDLRKDGKRKIGSIGFCMGGALSLALA
                     ASIG"
                     /label="uncharacterized protein CDS"
     gene            complement(<1..823)
                     /locus_tag="SPPG_02854"
                     /db_xref="GeneID:27686413"
                     /label="gene"
     mRNA            join(complement(560..823),complement(357..473),
                     complement(194..285),complement(103..126),
                     complement(<1..44))
                     /locus_tag="SPPG_02854"
                     /product="uncharacterized protein"
                     /transcript_id="XM_016751142.1"
                     /db_xref="GeneID:27686413"
                     /label="uncharacterized protein mRNA"
     ORF             complement(16..162)
                     /transl_table=11
                     /Genetic_code="Bacteria, Archaea"
                     /created_by="Glimmer3"
                     /Glimmer_Reading_Frame="-1"
                     /Glimmer_score="0.12"
                     /label="orf00001"
     ORF             complement(446..775)
                     /transl_table=11
                     /Genetic_code="Bacteria, Archaea"
                     /created_by="Glimmer3"
                     /Glimmer_Reading_Frame="-2"
                     /Glimmer_score="3.25"
                     /label="orf00003"
     ORF             complement(861..935)
                     /transl_table=11
                     /Genetic_code="Bacteria, Archaea"
                     /created_by="Glimmer3"
                     /Glimmer_Reading_Frame="-3"
                     /Glimmer_score="2.91"
                     /label="orf00004"
     end             complement(935..964)
                     /original_coord="NW_015971540:1175967_1175938:-1"
                     /label="end"
     ORF             1054..1407
                     /transl_table=11
                     /Genetic_code="Bacteria, Archaea"
                     /created_by="Glimmer3"
                     /Glimmer_Reading_Frame="+1"
                     /Glimmer_score="5.02"
                     /label="orf00008"
     fz              1141..2961
                     /original_coord="NW_015971540:1176144_1177964:1"
                     /fz="1 18_638 97.33542319749216"
                     /label="fz"
     CDS             1486..2964
                     /locus_tag="SPPG_02855"
                     /codon_start=1
                     /product="uncharacterized protein"
                     /protein_id="XP_016610425.1"
                     /db_xref="GeneID:27686414"
                     /translation="MMTNLKVNVQEHFMQMLLRYINLRLDVKGQKQRLPLKSDARKAF
                     FTRLRYLKSVFLFDTVPELLDLTPLESEVLEEIWSLDLPFLVDNPLAFAVVVDPMSFF
                     PAYCRLSSLYEKHGFRRFSAIPLRRSLIQSHIRIDTVILHQHILCITRQEAEAVAKVD
                     LWLRVCNLQNKAFRSRHGMCFEGSITTDGTSMSVYLKHPDADKYGKRGARKSAKTLEA
                     EVKAVYVENNLPACRAAENVIVIDPNKRDILYCQDSNGTTFRYTANQRCKETGSRRIA
                     KRREAMKAGGIDLIESRIPSHKTMNLMDFTRYLLVRRADSDRRKEFYSHPAHTRWKWH
                     AFINRQKSESNLISNLRNKFGNFTIVMGDWSDAGRTARFQTSSKTKGWRTLFKRNRID
                     CFLLDEYKTSSVCPHCSSDVEKGFKTRPHSRPYRRREGKIEKVHGLLGCTNPNCLQQA
                     WTMRYWNRDTLSTCNMVTIVQSMLDGHGRPEVFSRRSVPAVA"
                     /label="uncharacterized protein CDS"
     gene            <1486..>2964
                     /locus_tag="SPPG_02855"
                     /db_xref="GeneID:27686414"
                     /label="gene"
     mRNA            <1486..>2964
                     /locus_tag="SPPG_02855"
                     /product="uncharacterized protein"
                     /transcript_id="XM_016751143.1"
                     /db_xref="GeneID:27686414"
                     /label="uncharacterized protein mRNA"
     ORF             1486..2964
                     /transl_table=11
                     /Genetic_code="Bacteria, Archaea"
                     /created_by="Glimmer3"
                     /Glimmer_Reading_Frame="+1"
                     /Glimmer_score="4.88"
                     /label="orf00011"
     end             3029..3058
                     /original_coord="NW_015971540:1178061_1178032:1"
                     /label="end"
     ORF             3118..3411
                     /transl_table=11
                     /Genetic_code="Bacteria, Archaea"
                     /created_by="Glimmer3"
                     /Glimmer_Reading_Frame="+1"
                     /Glimmer_score="4.60"
                     /label="orf00013"
     ORF             complement(3463..4407)
                     /transl_table=11
                     /Genetic_code="Bacteria, Archaea"
                     /created_by="Glimmer3"
                     /Glimmer_Reading_Frame="-1"
                     /Glimmer_score="4.33"
                     /label="orf00016"
ORIGIN      
        1 gcccaatgct ggcggctaga gcgagagaca gagccccacc catgctagac gaggaggact
       61 attagcattg aatgcggctg ttgagtcaag tatgttacgc accaaaatcc tattgaacca
      121 atttttctgc tcaagaaaag tcattcgtac aaagtcttgc attttttgca gtgtacagcc
      181 gtgggaactg taccttttac catcctttct caaatccttg accaatttcg atagctcatc
      241 tatggctccg ggccaatcca attcgtctct tagatgtgcc gcttcctgac aatcattttc
      301 gagtattcac cacatagcat tgacgatgga tcacaaaacg acgtagtatc tcttacagcg
      361 gcgtcgagtg cttgcttccc ccgatacaga tcaggaacaa ttgcgattgc tccagtatca
      421 tttgcaaggt gttgcgcgtg tgcttttatt tgctcgttga tgccccacca ttccttgcag
      481 gaccaatgta tgttaacaaa agcagtaaag atatcgtccc ctccgctgca tataaagaag
      541 cacaatcgca agtccttacc tgcaagacaa taataactgg ttcaggaaca aaagagcctt
      601 ctgtattgag gtcgtgctcg acttctcctt gtggttgaaa ctcgagaacg ggaagtgacg
      661 acttgtgcaa acgggaaccg gccgaaaacc agcgtccctt tagtgctggg tttagcagag
      721 gagcgcgagc gtggaggcca cgaaggactc tgaagggagt ttgtaggaaa ggcatgtcag
      781 gctacaagct tctgttgggg gagtattcag atgaaaaggt ctaaagttga aggaccaagg
      841 cgagcatgac tcatatcacg tcacgcgttg tcgacaccag ccagtgcgaa caagtagcca
      901 agaaaactgt tgttggattc cagagggagc aacatagtgc ggagccgatg ggtattggca
      961 ctagtacaaa gattccaacc aatttaatca taattttact cgatttagac tcatgaacta
     1021 tggtttgatc caaaagatcc tatataagtt gtcgtgccca ttttcccagg ctttcatctt
     1081 tttccacaga tatcatcaat gccaccaaaa aagaagcaaa aactcgaaaa actcgacaaa
     1141 cctacttgct tacataccta taacaagact tcctttgcaa aagctttcct gccaaactac
     1201 caccaacggc ttctagatta catcgccatc atccatgaac tcgcttccca cgctctcaaa
     1261 ttctacatcc tatctgcacc atcctttccc acggtagatc aagatacaat cgaagcgatt
     1321 ctctatcttc tcaacaaagg agaggcttgg catccaagaa aggaagcaaa gaaggcatgg
     1381 cgggattgtt tgctgccata tgtttaacgg tactgccaaa tcgtcggctt cgttcaccca
     1441 aatctacgag gcgagcagca atcagtcaat tacctgacag caagtatgat gacaaacctg
     1501 aaggtcaacg ttcaagagca tttcatgcag atgctccttc ggtatatcaa tctgcggctc
     1561 gacgtgaagg gacagaagca gcgactgcca ctgaaaagcg atgcgcggaa agctttcttt
     1621 actcgactac gctacttaaa gtcagttttt ctttttgata ctgtacctga gttgctggat
     1681 ttaacaccat tggagagcga ggttcttgaa gagatttggt cgctcgatct gccttttctt
     1741 gttgacaatc cactcgcctt cgcagttgtc gtggatccaa tgtccttttt ccctgcttac
     1801 tgtcggttgt caagcctata tgaaaagcat ggatttcgac ggttcagtgc aatcccactt
     1861 cgccgctccc tcatccaaag ccacattcgt atcgacacgg ttattctgca ccagcatatc
     1921 ctctgcatca cccgccaaga agcagaagcc gtagcgaagg tcgatttatg gttgcgcgtc
     1981 tgtaatctgc agaacaaggc ttttagatct cgtcatggaa tgtgttttga aggctcgatc
     2041 acgacggacg gaacctcgat gtctgtatac ctaaagcacc cagacgcaga caagtatgga
     2101 aagcgcggag cgagaaagtc agcaaagact ctagaagctg aggtgaaggc agtatatgtg
     2161 gagaacaact tgcctgcttg tcgagcagca gaaaatgtca tcgttatcga cccaaacaag
     2221 cgcgacattc tctactgcca agacagcaat ggtacgacgt tccgctacac cgccaatcaa
     2281 cgctgcaagg agacaggtag ccgccgaatt gcaaagagac gagaagcaat gaaagccggc
     2341 ggcattgacc tcatagaatc acgtatccca agccacaaga cgatgaacct catggacttt
     2401 actcgctacc ttctcgttcg tcgcgcagat tcggatcgtc gcaaggaatt ctactcccac
     2461 cctgcccaca cacggtggaa gtggcatgca tttataaacc gtcagaagag tgaatcgaac
     2521 ctcatatcca acttgcgcaa caagtttggg aactttacca ttgtgatggg agattggagc
     2581 gatgccggtc gaactgcgag atttcagacc tcatccaaga caaaaggctg gcgcaccctc
     2641 tttaagcgca accgcattga ttgtttcctt ctcgacgagt acaagacctc atctgtctgc
     2701 cctcactgtt cctctgacgt tgaaaaaggt ttcaaaacac gacctcattc aagaccttat
     2761 cgacgacgag aaggcaagat tgaaaaagtc cacggattgc tgggttgtac caaccctaac
     2821 tgtttgcagc aagcctggac gatgcgctac tggaatcgag atacgctgtc aacctgcaat
     2881 atggtaacga tcgtgcaatc aatgttggat ggacacggta gaccagaggt gttcagcagg
     2941 aggagtgttc cagctgtagc gtagcgtaga ttggttagat taggttttcc gagccggttg
     3001 tcgcgcggtt caatccctgg tgcgggtgct agtgccaata cccatcggct ccgcactaca
     3061 tatgaagagg gcaggcaaaa taactactgt tcggtaacac tcctacttct acattacgtg
     3121 ttcactaaaa ttaaaacagc cttccggacc agccggtgga ctgctactta cgcacccaag
     3181 acccattttc caatgaacgc atcgaatccc atatcattga caacaatatc accatacaac
     3241 tctcgtaact ctagacttgt aaagctctcc aaggctgctc tgtgtcttga tgtagataca
     3301 gaaggtctcg gcgttgacag ctttgagtac gcgcaatcat cactatcttc cacatccgag
     3361 cttggctccg caagccgtag gacagaaccc ttgagctcgc tgaatcgatg aacggatcga
     3421 gcatactcca ctgcggcctg aaatgttgca aagaggttta gatcaaaagc tgttcatcaa
     3481 ccatttggag gaaaaccata cctcgggggt caagtctctg acagaaacat ttcccactga
     3541 tgcctgacca aagctgtcca cactgatatt gtttgtcacc caccagcggg gtaagtggct
     3601 atttttacga cgaatccaaa gggttttcca cccgccatcg gtgtcctctc caccggtttc
     3661 agtctttcct cgacgaatgg agaagatcct ttcaatggga ctgacgccag agtttcctcg
     3721 tccatttgct cgtaatctcg tcaatggcct cactggagcc accgactccc gtttttgacg
     3781 tggtccatca tcatccgcta ctcgggcaac attgcgaacg ctgttttgct tgagccagcg
     3841 gaccggagcg gaaaagactc gtttaatctt tccccaattg atcaacgttt tgcgatttgc
     3901 cttttgctgt tgctcctccc catacttaaa atctcggggg atcgtagaat gtctatggga
     3961 ttggctgagc gtcgtgccgc cagcggcagg ggcggaagca ccttcagcga ccgctaccca
     4021 attacgagca gtccatagag cttcctccag tagaacttct actggtgtca ctgttgaggg
     4081 acaggactcc cttgttgggg ttaacggctg aggactatcc cggttgggtg cgtaattctc
     4141 tagccatgca tcagagtcaa gaaacggaat ctccagtggt atgcgaggca aggacggaag
     4201 gacatatttg ttgtaaccgg tgacttcata tagttcaggt tttgtgtcat tctgtagagg
     4261 tgtccgattc ggaagttcag gcggcgattc attaggtatg ttcaactcca tggtcgtgaa
     4321 tctggagtcc acagaaagat gagccatgta cgttcgtgca gtcagcaagg acgattccgt
     4381 ttgtgctgtc tgaatgcctt tatccacttt atctatatgg tctgcattct cgacagtact
     4441 ggctgcagca agcttttttg ctgctgggtc ggtagtactg aagtttgtgg cgtcttcttt
     4501 ggcgctgtcg ttttcgatat cagtatttga tggtggtctc gacgcttcga catgctcaga
//
LOCUS       NW_015971550.23_-_Loci_with_Fz        5306 bp    DNA     linear   UNA 12-MAY-2023
DEFINITION  Spizellomyces punctatus DAOM BR117 chromosome Unknown
            supercont1.14, whole genome shotgun sequence.
ACCESSION   geneious|urn:local:
VERSION     geneious|urn:local:.:1rt-g96hokv:9
KEYWORDS    .
SOURCE      .
  ORGANISM  .
FEATURES             Location/Qualifiers
     Loci_with_Fz    1..5306
                     /created_by="gfaure"
                     /label="Loci with Fz"
     gene            complement(<1..353)
                     /locus_tag="SPPG_07022"
                     /db_xref="GeneID:27690271"
                     /label="gene"
     mRNA            complement(<1..353)
                     /locus_tag="SPPG_07022"
                     /product="uncharacterized protein"
                     /transcript_id="XM_016755198.1"
                     /db_xref="GeneID:27690271"
                     /label="uncharacterized protein mRNA"
     CDS             complement(<1..319)
                     /locus_tag="SPPG_07022"
                     /codon_start=1
                     /product="uncharacterized protein"
                     /protein_id="XP_016605586.1"
                     /db_xref="GeneID:27690271"
                     /translation="MPLVPVIIVVILVFFDCFSQTHIYTHLHTHKNTHMHTPPPYRPT
                     LIERLEDLASTGTLATTEEETFTKHSATLDNGMTATPLSPHITALLRPPPTPPPAWTD
                     WSWV"
                     /label="uncharacterized protein CDS"
     ORF             81..371
                     /transl_table=11
                     /Genetic_code="Bacteria, Archaea"
                     /created_by="Glimmer3"
                     /Glimmer_Reading_Frame="+3"
                     /Glimmer_score="3.75"
                     /label="orf00001"
     ORF             complement(366..470)
                     /transl_table=11
                     /Genetic_code="Bacteria, Archaea"
                     /created_by="Glimmer3"
                     /Glimmer_Reading_Frame="-3"
                     /Glimmer_score="4.68"
                     /label="orf00002"
     ORF             1017..1142
                     /transl_table=11
                     /Genetic_code="Bacteria, Archaea"
                     /created_by="Glimmer3"
                     /Glimmer_Reading_Frame="+3"
                     /Glimmer_score="3.59"
                     /label="orf00003"
     end             complement(1391..1420)
                     /original_coord="NW_015971550:143631_143602:-1"
                     /label="end"
     gene            <1554..>3452
                     /locus_tag="SPPG_09432"
                     /db_xref="GeneID:27692557"
                     /label="gene"
     mRNA            <1554..>3452
                     /locus_tag="SPPG_09432"
                     /product="uncharacterized protein"
                     /transcript_id="XM_016757598.1"
                     /db_xref="GeneID:27692557"
                     /label="uncharacterized protein mRNA"
     CDS             1554..3452
                     /locus_tag="SPPG_09432"
                     /codon_start=1
                     /product="uncharacterized protein"
                     /protein_id="XP_016605587.1"
                     /db_xref="GeneID:27692557"
                     /translation="MPPKKKQKLEKLDKPTCLHTCNKTSFAKAFLPNETYRQRLLDYI
                     AIIHQLADHASHALKFYILSAPTFPTVNEDTIEAILYLLNKGEAWHPRKEAKKAWRDC
                     LLPYVQRYCQIVGFVHPNLRGEQQSVNYLTASMMTNLKVNVQEHFMQMLLRYINLRLD
                     VKGQKQRLPLKSDARQAFFTRLRYLKSVFLFETMPESLDDLSILENEILEEIWTLNLP
                     FPDQDKPLAYLIAIDAMSFFPAYCRLSKLFEQQGFQQFSAIPLRRSLIQSHIRIDTVI
                     LYAHILCITRQEAEAVEKVDLWLRVCNLRTKAFRSRCGMHFEGSITTDGTSVSVYLKH
                     PEADKYGKRGARKSAKALAAEVKALYVENNLPACRAAENVVVIDPNKRDILYCQDSNG
                     TTFRYTANQRCKETGSRRFAKERQRMKAGGIDLIESRIPSHKTMNLIDFMRYLLVRRA
                     DWDRRKEFYSHPAHTRWKWHAFINRQKSESDLISNMRNKYGENFTIVMGDWSDAGRTA
                     RFQTSSKTKGWRTLLKRNRINCFLLDEYKTSSVCPRCLASSDDFLEKDFKTRPHSRPW
                     RRREGKIEKVHGLLGCTNPNCQQAWTMRYWNRDTLSTCNMLMIVQSMLDGHGRPEVFS
                     RRSVPAVA"
                     /label="uncharacterized protein CDS"
     ORF             1554..3452
                     /transl_table=11
                     /Genetic_code="Bacteria, Archaea"
                     /created_by="Glimmer3"
                     /Glimmer_Reading_Frame="+3"
                     /Glimmer_score="2.96"
                     /label="orf00009"
     fz              1596..3449
                     /original_coord="NW_015971550:143807_145660:1"
                     /fz="1 18_638 97.33542319749216"
                     /label="fz"
     end             3511..3540
                     /original_coord="NW_015971550:145751_145722:1"
                     /label="end"
     CDS             join(3804..3858,3929..4303,4567..>5306)
                     /locus_tag="SPPG_07023"
                     /codon_start=1
                     /product="LPXTG-domain-containing protein cell wall
                     anchordomain"
                     /protein_id="XP_016605588.1"
                     /db_xref="GeneID:27690272"
                     /translation="MMKALLFIALVSGGAWAQSPCELTDRICLTQTTLQIGSPFSLYL
                     YFAGFQQKDPAKWTISLFKGDLRANPQTDPCRPGQQLIYKWEAPPFTVVSTNVAKGDL
                     VIDPKVVNTIAGDNQYFFQATDGTQGVCPMGPFAGVTHVQLALATTSSTTAPATSTTS
                     TAAPTTVKEAPAQTPPAGVFPTGPTAPATASSSSSSSPNVGLIVGVIFVALIILSAGG
                     LFFFRRKRKNKRNWGMEGGAGAAAASAAVVGSSKPNMSERKETIGSLAPSESASLARL
                     VSIHPDPEDEIFVGPPIPASLARPQSAAALAAESTATAPLLPSLTTQPEIATPRLSSA
                     TDPFSDVHADPFSDPIPPPQPPPSSSHRRSILASLHLDRDLVSKTPVSSSSTSAND"
                     /label="LPXTG-domain-containing protein cell wall
                     anchordomain CDS"
     ORF             3804..3908
                     /transl_table=11
                     /Genetic_code="Bacteria, Archaea"
                     /created_by="Glimmer3"
                     /Glimmer_Reading_Frame="+3"
                     /Glimmer_score="3.83"
                     /label="orf00012"
     ORF             4378..4521
                     /transl_table=11
                     /Genetic_code="Bacteria, Archaea"
                     /created_by="Glimmer3"
                     /Glimmer_Reading_Frame="+1"
                     /Glimmer_score="1.27"
                     /label="orf00015"
ORIGIN      
        1 cgacccagga ccagtctgtc catgcaggag gcggggttgg aggcgggcga aggagagctg
       61 tgatgtgagg agagagaggt gtggccgtca ttccattgtc caacgtggca gagtgctttg
      121 taaacgtttc ttcttctgtc gttgccaatg tccctgtgga ggcaaggtct tcgagtcgtt
      181 caatcagcgt aggtcgatac ggcggcggcg tatgcatgtg tgtgtttttg tgtgtgtgta
      241 aatgtgtata tatgtgtgtt tgggaaaaac agtcaaaaaa cacaagaata acgacgatga
      301 tgacgggaac gagtggcata tgtcacatta caagtcacat tatccagccc tcctgtacga
      361 ccgtatcatg agataagatt caatttcata ttaaaaatag atgcagccac tggatcgaat
      421 gagatgaaat gcaagatgcc tcccttgatt ttcaaatgaa tggtttgcat tatatgcagc
      481 catgaacgga ttgcaattac tatcccttgc ggccatctat gagaggaact actctcctgt
      541 agcagttgcc acctgcatga cgctccatga ctcaatatat cgactcagtt tttctatata
      601 aacccccctc ttcccccatc ttgtttcttc ctccctcgac tctcgaagca tctgcccaat
      661 gctcaagtcc catcatgaga atgccgctct ggtgccgagg acctcgtccg cccgacaaat
      721 acaacataac cccttgcaaa cgctgctata ttgctacgat cgcaggtata tcttgctgat
      781 ttttcccacg tgcatattcc cagtccaatt ctgatttgac tagtatctga aacgtcctcc
      841 gactaagaat ttcggaatca aagggctagt aggatttctc tcgtggtggt gggcgctagt
      901 tacccggttg accaaccgtt atcgcatgtg taattgttag cgatagtttt tttacttgta
      961 aggacttggt tagctagttg gcttttccga accggttctc gccggttcat tccctggtgt
     1021 gcgcggcacg acatcggttt tttgctcgca cactattcaa tccgttaagc gtcattccct
     1081 tttcaaatgc aaacgttcaa ttgaagggag ataaaagtct tgtgatgact atgattgagt
     1141 aagcaatatc tccattttag gaaggctttc acgtgaacac tattgagtgg ttcctttttg
     1201 gaacggagat ccctgcacat gtgtaggatc ctttttgtag tttttaggta ggagtcgtag
     1261 ctggcagtag cggtagtaat gtctctgctt ccccaatggc tgcctagagg ctgcctaatg
     1321 gctccctgat ggctgcctaa tggccgtcta tcatagtcta tacgagtcca tcctagtcta
     1381 tcctagtcca tagtgcggag ccgatgggta ttggcactag tacatagatt ccaaccaatt
     1441 taatcataat tttactcgat ttagactcat gaactatggt ttgatccaaa aaatcctata
     1501 taagttgtcg tgcccatttt cccaggcttt catcttttcc cacagatatc atcatgccgc
     1561 caaagaaaaa gcaaaagctt gaaaaactcg acaaacctac ttgcttacat acctgcaaca
     1621 agacttcctt tgcaaaagct ttcttgccaa acgagaccta ccggcagcgt cttctagatt
     1681 acatcgccat catccatcaa ctcgctgacc acgcttccca cgctctcaaa ttctacatcc
     1741 tatctgcacc aacctttccc acggtaaatg aagatacaat cgaagcaatt ctctatcttc
     1801 tcaacaaagg agaggcttgg catccaagaa aggaagcaaa gaaggcatgg cgggattgtt
     1861 tgctgccata tgttcaacgg tactgccaaa tcgtcggctt tgttcaccca aatctacgag
     1921 gcgagcagca atcagtcaat tacctgacag cgagtatgat gacgaacctg aaagtcaacg
     1981 ttcaagagca tttcatgcag atgctccttc ggtatatcaa tctgcggctc gacgtgaagg
     2041 gacagaagca gcgactgcca ctgaaaagcg atgcgcggca agctttcttt actcggctac
     2101 gctacttgaa gtcggttttc cttttcgaaa ctatgccaga atcactggat gacttgagca
     2161 ttcttgaaaa cgagatttta gaagagatct ggacacttaa cctgccattt cctgatcaag
     2221 acaagccgct tgcctacctc attgccatcg acgcgatgtc cttctttcct gcatactgcc
     2281 gactgtcaaa gttgttcgag cagcaaggtt ttcaacagtt cagcgcgata cctctgcgcc
     2341 gctctctcat ccaaagccat attcgcatcg acacggtcat tctctacgcc cacatcctct
     2401 gcatcacccg ccaagaagca gaagccgtag agaaggtcga tttatggttg cgcgtctgta
     2461 atctacgtac caaagctttt cggtctcgct gtggtatgca ttttgaaggc tcgatcacga
     2521 cggacggaac ctcggtgtct gtatacctaa agcacccaga agctgacaag tacggaaagc
     2581 gcggagcgag aaagtcagca aaggctctag cagctgaggt gaaggcgctg tatgtggaaa
     2641 acaacttacc tgcttgtcga gcagcagaga atgtcgtcgt tatcgaccca aacaaacgcg
     2701 acattctcta ctgccaagac agtaatggta caacgtttcg ctacaccgcc aatcaacgct
     2761 gcaaggagac tggaagccgt cgatttgcaa aagaacggca gcggatgaaa gctggcggta
     2821 ttgacctcat agaatcacgt atcccaagcc acaagacgat gaacctcata gacttcatgc
     2881 gttaccttct cgttcgccgc gctgattggg atcgtcgaaa ggagttctac tcccaccctg
     2941 ctcatactcg atggaaatgg cacgcattca taaaccgtca gaagagcgaa tcagacctca
     3001 tatccaacat gcgcaacaag tacggcgaaa acttcaccat tgtgatgggt gattggagcg
     3061 acgccggtcg aactgcgaga tttcagacct catcaaagac gaaaggttgg cgcaccctct
     3121 taaagcggaa caggatcaac tgcttccttc tcgacgagta caagacctca tctgtctgcc
     3181 ctcgctgttt ggcctcatct gatgacttcc ttgaaaagga cttcaaaaca cgacctcatt
     3241 caagaccttg gcgccgtcgc gaaggcaaga ttgaaaaagt ccatggattg ctgggttgta
     3301 ccaaccctaa ctgtcagcaa gcctggacga tgcgctactg gaacagggac acgctgagca
     3361 cctgcaacat gctgatgatc gtgcaatcaa tgttggatgg acacggtaga ccagaggtgt
     3421 tcagtcggag gagtgttcca gccgtagcgt agattagtta gattaccttt tccgaaccgg
     3481 ttgtcgccgg ttcaatccct ggtgcgggtg ctagtgccaa tacccatcgg ctccgcacta
     3541 cgatagtcta cgctcgtcca tggctgtgtg tccattcaat cttgtagtgt agaaagagcc
     3601 gctggttttg gggggctgac gtctgtggct gtgccatgct gtgggatggc gcaggttgct
     3661 aaactcatgt gacacgcgta tgaatcaatt tttaacttta aggaaagagc gacaaaaagt
     3721 agaaggaccg tttcccgtta tctttcccgc tatttgacgt tcgagcgcca tttcccaact
     3781 ttcaagcatc tcgagggcag gcaatgatga aggcactgct tttcatcgcc ttggtctctg
     3841 gtggagcgtg ggctcaaagt atgtactggg tgatgcagcg agcagtcttg tttgaatttg
     3901 tatactgaca aattcaccca cttttcaggc ccatgcgagc ttacggacag aatatgtctg
     3961 actcaaacca ctctgcaaat cggatcgcct ttctcccttt acctctattt cgctggattt
     4021 caacaaaagg atccggccaa atggacaata tcccttttta agggagactt gcgggcaaac
     4081 cctcaaaccg atccttgccg tcccggccaa caattgattt acaagtggga agcacccccg
     4141 tttaccgtcg tatcgacaaa tgttgccaaa ggggatttgg taattgatcc aaaggttgtg
     4201 aataccattg ctggcgacaa tcagtacttt tttcaagcca cggatgggac gcaaggagtt
     4261 tgtcccatgg ggccctttgc aggggtgacg cacgtccaac tgggtgagta catttagact
     4321 ggaaaaagtt ggcacacgac gctaggcaag cattgccagc cttctagtag gaaaacaatg
     4381 ctgcataaga gtacggtgac acgagtgcaa acctcttatg ttcaggtttt ctcacgcggg
     4441 aacgaaagga tcgcatgttt ttgcaagaca ttgaatttta tcgtgatggc tatcgctgta
     4501 tatttccgcc tgcatagcta ggcgctattt tatacaaggt actaacgtac tggctgtggt
     4561 tgatagctct tgcgactacc tcctccacaa cagcaccagc aacatcgacc acgtcgaccg
     4621 ccgcacccac caccgttaag gaagctccag cccaaacacc gccagcaggt gtcttcccga
     4681 ctgggcctac tgctcccgcc actgcaagca gctcctcgtc gtcatcacca aacgttggat
     4741 taattgtggg tgtcattttc gtcgcattga taatattatc cgctggcgga ctcttcttct
     4801 ttcgacgaaa acgaaagaac aagcgaaact ggggaatgga gggcggcgca ggtgctgctg
     4861 ctgcgtctgc cgcagttgtg ggatcgtcca agccaaacat gtcagaacga aaggagacta
     4921 ttggatcatt ggctccatcc gaaagtgcct cgcttgccag gctcgtttct atacacccag
     4981 atccagaaga cgaaattttt gttggaccgc caatacctgc ctcattggct agaccgcaat
     5041 cagcagcagc tttggcagcc gaatcaacag ccaccgctcc tctccttcca tctttgacca
     5101 ctcaaccaga aatcgccaca ccccgcctca gctccgcaac cgacccattc tcggatgttc
     5161 atgcagatcc cttctccgat cccattccac caccacaacc tccaccatcg tcatcacacc
     5221 gccgttccat tctggcgtcg ctccacttgg accgtgactt ggtctctaaa actcctgtgt
     5281 cttccagcag cacgtctgca aacgat
//
LOCUS       NW_015971553.2_-_Loci_with_Fz_(reversed)        4892 bp    DNA     linear   UNA 12-MAY-2023
DEFINITION  Spizellomyces punctatus DAOM BR117 chromosome Unknown
            supercont1.17, whole genome shotgun sequence.
ACCESSION   geneious|urn:local:
VERSION     geneious|urn:local:.:1rt-g96hokv:10
KEYWORDS    .
SOURCE      .
  ORGANISM  .
FEATURES             Location/Qualifiers
     Loci_with_Fz    complement(1..4892)
                     /created_by="gfaure"
                     /label="Loci with Fz"
     gene            complement(<1..924)
                     /locus_tag="SPPG_07787"
                     /db_xref="GeneID:27690980"
                     /label="gene"
     gene            <1..42
                     /locus_tag="SPPG_07788"
                     /db_xref="GeneID:27690981"
                     /label="gene"
     mRNA            complement(<1..924)
                     /locus_tag="SPPG_07787"
                     /product="uncharacterized protein"
                     /transcript_id="XM_016755943.1"
                     /db_xref="GeneID:27690980"
                     /label="uncharacterized protein mRNA"
     mRNA            <1..42
                     /locus_tag="SPPG_07788"
                     /product="uncharacterized protein"
                     /transcript_id="XM_016755944.1"
                     /db_xref="GeneID:27690981"
                     /label="uncharacterized protein mRNA"
     CDS             complement(140..874)
                     /locus_tag="SPPG_07787"
                     /codon_start=1
                     /product="uncharacterized protein"
                     /protein_id="XP_016605007.1"
                     /db_xref="GeneID:27690980"
                     /translation="MFTGHIALGLFLYSLYPSLPPEIPLVGSAFIDLINGILLLLSVD
                     RISPAPHLSLGVTLDFIDYDHSLLACIAWGAMYAVMVRTMVNKEHRNTAALLAFGAVV
                     SHWVLDYSVHQKDLAMYPGSTLKFGTELWETHPWSAWSMEAVFSLGLWAATAKNLRLD
                     KSKSLKMACVLGLLHLNIVPPPGVNPMHIMVHRVDTNWLRPIGGIAIFSSFLIATLGM
                     SKVLRQWSTAHNVKEAIAKARVKKTR"
                     /label="uncharacterized protein CDS"
     ORF             complement(140..874)
                     /transl_table=11
                     /Genetic_code="Bacteria, Archaea"
                     /created_by="Glimmer3"
                     /Glimmer_Reading_Frame="+2"
                     /Glimmer_score="6.47"
                     /label="orf00015"
     cur_end         complement(810..839)
                     /created_by="gfaure"
                     /label="cur_end"
     ORF             complement(936..995)
                     /transl_table=11
                     /Genetic_code="Bacteria, Archaea"
                     /created_by="Glimmer3"
                     /Glimmer_Reading_Frame="+1"
                     /Glimmer_score="1.53"
                     /label="orf00014"
     ORF             1147..1242
                     /transl_table=11
                     /Genetic_code="Bacteria, Archaea"
                     /created_by="Glimmer3"
                     /Glimmer_Reading_Frame="-3"
                     /Glimmer_score="3.45"
                     /label="orf00012"
     ORF             complement(1337..1435)
                     /transl_table=11
                     /Genetic_code="Bacteria, Archaea"
                     /created_by="Glimmer3"
                     /Glimmer_Reading_Frame="+2"
                     /Glimmer_score="6.12"
                     /label="orf00009"
     CDS             join(1454..3002,3111..3340)
                     /locus_tag="SPPG_09499"
                     /codon_start=1
                     /product="uncharacterized protein"
                     /protein_id="XP_016605006.1"
                     /db_xref="GeneID:27692624"
                     /translation="MPPKKKQKLEKLDKPTLHTCNKTSFAKAFLPNETYHQRLLDYIA
                     IIHQLADHASHALKFYILSAPTFPTVNEDTIEAILYLLNKGEAWHPRKEAKKARRDCL
                     LPYVQQYCRIVDFPHPNLHGEQQSINYLTASMMTNLKVNVQEHFMQMLLRYINLRLDV
                     KGHKQRLPPKSDARKAFFTRLRYLKSVFLFDIMPESLDDLTAEESELLEEMWTLNLPF
                     PDQDKPLAYSVTVDPLAFFPAYCRLSSLYEKHGFRRFSAIPLRRSLIQSHVRIDTVIL
                     YSHILCITRRDAEAVEKVDLWMRICNLRTKAFRSRRGMQFEGSITTDGTSVSVYLKHP
                     EADKYGKRSGGKKSATTLTAEVTALYVEKNLPACRAAENVIVIDPNKRDILYCQDGNG
                     TFRYTANQRAVETGSRRFAKERQRMKAGGIDLIESRIPSHKTMNLMDFTRYLLVRRAD
                     WNRRKDFYSHPAHTRWKWHAFINRQKSESNLISNLRNKYGENFTIVMGDWSDAGRTAR
                     FQTSSKTKGFKTRPHSRPWRRREGKIEKVHGLLGCTNPNCQQAWTMRYWNRDTLSTCN
                     MLIIVQSMLDGHSRPEVFSRSVPAVA"
                     /label="uncharacterized protein CDS"
     gene            <1454..3473
                     /locus_tag="SPPG_09499"
                     /db_xref="GeneID:27692624"
                     /label="gene"
     mRNA            join(<1454..3002,3111..3473)
                     /locus_tag="SPPG_09499"
                     /product="uncharacterized protein"
                     /transcript_id="XM_016757668.1"
                     /db_xref="GeneID:27692624"
                     /label="uncharacterized protein mRNA"
     ORF             1454..3340
                     /transl_table=11
                     /Genetic_code="Bacteria, Archaea"
                     /created_by="Glimmer3"
                     /Glimmer_Reading_Frame="-2"
                     /Glimmer_score="4.94"
                     /label="orf00010"
     fz              1496..3337
                     /original_coord="NW_015971553:397724_399565:-1"
                     /fz="-1 18_638 97.33542319749216"
                     /label="fz"
     end             3399..3428
                     /original_coord="NW_015971553:397662_397633:-1"
                     /label="end"
     end             3473..3502
                     /original_coord="NW_015971553:397588_397559:-1"
                     /label="end"
     ORF             3766..3861
                     /transl_table=11
                     /Genetic_code="Bacteria, Archaea"
                     /created_by="Glimmer3"
                     /Glimmer_Reading_Frame="-3"
                     /Glimmer_score="2.63"
                     /label="orf00004"
     ORF             3884..3958
                     /transl_table=11
                     /Genetic_code="Bacteria, Archaea"
                     /created_by="Glimmer3"
                     /Glimmer_Reading_Frame="-2"
                     /Glimmer_score="1.75"
                     /label="orf00002"
     ORF             3927..4769
                     /transl_table=11
                     /Genetic_code="Bacteria, Archaea"
                     /created_by="Glimmer3"
                     /Glimmer_Reading_Frame="-1"
                     /Glimmer_score="4.83"
                     /label="orf00001"
ORIGIN      
        1 tctttcgcgt cccgacaatt gcgacagaga ctgctagagc aagaaattgc taatgcagat
       61 agtaccgaga atgatgcaat cacaaacccg gatactggac tatagtctac cttgatccta
      121 taaaaaaaga aatgtctctc tagcgagtct ttttcactcg cgccttggct atcgcttcct
      181 tcacgttgtg agccgtactc cactgcctca agacctttga cattcccaat gtcgcaatca
      241 aaaagctcga aaaaatcgca atgccgccga tcggccgcaa ccaatttgta tccactctgt
      301 gcaccatgat gtgcatcgga ttcactccgg gtggtgggac gatattcaaa tgaaggagtc
      361 ccaaaacgca tgccatcttg agagacttgc ttttgtccag cctgaggttt ttagcggttg
      421 ccgcccacaa cccaagcgaa aagactgctt ccatcgacca agcactccag ggatgtgttt
      481 cccacaactc tgtcccaaat ttgagagtcg acccgggata cattgccaaa tccttttgat
      541 gcacagagta atccaagacc caatgtgaca cgacagcgcc aaacgcaagc aaagcggccg
      601 tgttgcggtg ctccttgttc accatcgtgc gaaccatgac agcatacatg gccccccatg
      661 caatgcatgc caataaggaa tgatcatagt cgatgaaatc gagggtcacg ccgagggaga
      721 ggtgaggggc aggtgagatg cgatccacgg ataacaagag caagatgcca ttgattagat
      781 caatgaatgc tgagcccacg agggggatct cggggggaag ggatggatag agggagtaga
      841 ggaaaagccc aagggcaata tggcctgtaa acatttgtgt gtgtgtgttc aagtatgagc
      901 gccctccact actatagaag taagacaaaa tagaatcaag agaaaaagga aatgattctg
      961 gggcgtttat tacgtaacca catctgtgtg agcatccaca gtcaaagagg ttgatctcta
     1021 cacgaacaaa gaacctttgc tagcgtgtga tagaagcaat gtgttaatat ccattggcga
     1081 atgcaaactc gatcaaccta ttcatataat tttactcgat ttagactcat gaactatgat
     1141 ttgataatgg ttcgatgcac aaacgatgct ccaccattaa aaacgggtcc aatatgtgcg
     1201 gcaatgaacg gattgaatat tctgcagttg ctccaccatt gaaaaacggg tccaatatgt
     1261 gcggcaatga acgaattgaa tattctgcag ttgctccacc attgaaaaac gggtccaatg
     1321 cgcagttgtc atatctctat ataaacccgc cttctctgcc catttcccag gttttcatca
     1381 ttctctgccg ataggctttc atcattctct gcccattttc caggctttca tccatttttc
     1441 tattccaatc atcatgccgc caaagaaaaa gcaaaagctt gaaaaactcg acaaacccac
     1501 cttacatacc tgcaacaaaa cttcctttgc aaaagctttc ctgcctaatg agacctacca
     1561 ccaacggctt ctagattaca tcgccatcat ccatcaactc gccgaccacg cttcccacgc
     1621 tctcaaattc tacatcctat ctgcaccaac ctttcccacg gtaaatgaag atacaatcga
     1681 agcaattctc tatcttctca acaaggggga ggcttggcat ccaagaaagg aagcaaagaa
     1741 ggcacggcgg gattgtttgc tgccatatgt tcaacagtac tgccgcatcg ttgattttcc
     1801 tcatccaaac ctacacggcg agcagcagtc aatcaattac ctgacagcga gtatgatgac
     1861 aaacctgaaa gtcaacgttc aagaacattt catgcagatg ctccttcggt acattaatct
     1921 gcggctcgac gtgaagggac acaagcagcg actgcccccg aaaagtgatg cgcgaaaagc
     1981 tttctttact cggctacgct acttaaagtc agtttttctt tttgatatca tgcccgagtc
     2041 gctggatgac ttgaccgctg aagagagtga gcttctagaa gagatgtgga cacttaacct
     2101 gccatttcct gatcaagaca agccgctcgc atattcagtt actgtagacc ctctcgcctt
     2161 cttccctgcc tactgtcggt tgtcaagcct atatgaaaag catggatttc gacggttcag
     2221 tgcaatccca cttcgccgct ccctcatcca aagccatgtg cggatcgaca ccgtcatcct
     2281 ctactctcat atcctttgca tcacgcggcg agacgcagaa gccgtcgaga aggtcgattt
     2341 atggatgcgc atctgtaatc tacgtaccaa agcttttcgg tctcgccgcg gtatgcagtt
     2401 tgaaggctcg atcaccacgg atggaacctc ggtgtctgta tacctaaagc acccagaagc
     2461 agacaagtat gggaagcgca gcggtgggaa aaagtcagca acaactctta cagctgaggt
     2521 gacggcgctt tatgtggaga aaaacttacc tgcttgtcga gcagcagaga atgtcattgt
     2581 tatcgaccca aacaagcgtg acattctcta ctgccaagac ggcaatggta cgtttcgcta
     2641 caccgccaac cagcgagccg tggagactgg aagccgtcga tttgcaaaag aacggcagcg
     2701 gatgaaagcc ggcggtattg acctcataga atcacgaata ccatctcaca agacgatgaa
     2761 cctcatggac tttactcgct atctcctcgt tcgccgtgcc gactggaacc gccgcaagga
     2821 cttctattcg catcctgccc acacgcggtg gaagtggcat gcatttataa accgtcagaa
     2881 gagtgaatcg aacctcatat ccaacttacg caacaagtac ggtgaaaact ttaccattgt
     2941 gatgggagat tggagcgatg ccggtcgaac tgcaagattt cagacctcat caaagacgaa
     3001 aggttggcgc accctcttta agcgcaacag gatcaactgc ttccttctcg atgagtataa
     3061 aacctcatct gtctgccctc actgttcatc cgatgacttc cttgaaaaag gtttcaaaac
     3121 acgacctcat tcaagacctt ggcgacgacg agaaggcaag attgaaaaag tccatggatt
     3181 gctgggttgt accaacccta actgtcagca agcctggacg atgcgctact ggaatcgaga
     3241 tacgctgagc acctgcaata tgctgataat cgtgcaatca atgttggatg gacacagtag
     3301 accagaagtg ttcagcagga gtgttccagc cgtagcttag attggttaga ttaggttttc
     3361 cgagccggtt gtcgccggtt caatccctgg tgcgggtgct agtgccaata cccaccggct
     3421 ccgcactata tatagaatac ttttaatgat tcaattggtt ggaatcactg tactagtgcc
     3481 aatacccacc ggctccgcac tatgaacaat atattacatc tgacaatgtt catccatcat
     3541 gtatccataa agggagagaa agctccccta gtaaaagcca aaagaagaaa cccccctttg
     3601 caacagagag aatgtcattc acatgactaa cgcgtgttgt cttgtgtgtg tgtgtgagtg
     3661 tgtgagtgag gagaagaaag cgtttcaatt tgcaacatga aactctctct ctctctctct
     3721 ctctctcttt gtgtgagaat aataataatt aatgtgatta aatgtgtgtg ggataaaaca
     3781 atgataaccc ccgttttgaa agtttattcc cacactctta caattgaacg tgggaatatt
     3841 cacaactgtt tttacttttg agttttcttg ttttttaact tgggtgcaga acaaccttgt
     3901 attggcacat acacacaacg ttaaccatgt ccacttcatc ggacggggag aatcctgacg
     3961 gtggaaagag gttacaagag catggacggt cagcgtctgt atcgtcatca tcgtcatcat
     4021 cgtcaatagg acaagaacga cgaggtgacg gaaaagagag gagaaacagt gcattgtcgg
     4081 tatcgtcaat atcatccatg caagaaacca ttgtcgatcg accattggat tgctttgatc
     4141 gacagcgagc aaagacaaga ggacgggcat ggccgttcct tgcaaagttg atcacatttt
     4201 ggatacccaa tgtcattctg cgatgggtgg gcttcaaaac ggattcccaa cgtcaagcat
     4261 ggagggaaaa agtcctatta ttttccatcg tgttggtggc ttctggtgcg tttgtcgcgg
     4321 tcgtggaaat cgctggtaga ttcctcgctc cccctcgtac aaacttttcg acttccgatc
     4381 tggccgatac gaattttgtg gcagtcaatg gccgtgtagc ggatttttca acgtcacagg
     4441 atccaatggg taaagccatt aataaacaag tctcgcctta tgcgggtcaa gatgtctcga
     4501 caatgtttcc cacgtttgcg ctcttatccc gcccgctcaa cttttctcga ctcgtggatc
     4561 ccgatttgaa tgccgtggcg acgagtatgg gtgccgtgga caattggtta aacacccgat
     4621 tgatgcagga gccgggatac gttgtaaatg cctcgcgtca aatgctgcag aattgtccca
     4681 caccggatag acagagcggg aatgatgcct tgtgttttac gtcgagtaca gagagggtta
     4741 ttagcgagag tgtagttgga tgtaagtgaa cggtattaca caggttcagg cgggcatccc
     4801 attctcacgc catgtttgtt tggtcaacag atgtgctcca taatgcagag gagatcagtg
     4861 tacaaaacaa caaccttgac accagcgccg ca
//
LOCUS       NW_015971543.7_-_Loci_with_Fz_(reversed)        4892 bp    DNA     linear   UNA 12-MAY-2023
DEFINITION  Spizellomyces punctatus DAOM BR117 chromosome Unknown supercont1.7,
            whole genome shotgun sequence.
ACCESSION   geneious|urn:local:
VERSION     geneious|urn:local:.:1rt-g96hokv:11
KEYWORDS    .
SOURCE      .
  ORGANISM  .
FEATURES             Location/Qualifiers
     Loci_with_Fz    complement(1..4892)
                     /created_by="gfaure"
                     /label="Loci with Fz"
     CDS             <1..984
                     /codon_start=1
                     /locus_tag="SPPG_04621"
                     /product="uncharacterized protein"
                     /protein_id="XP_016608332.1"
                     /db_xref="GeneID:27688059"
                     /translation="NLTLTNDWLIHDLTLAEIKTLRLNVVGGGPDNRNMRKPAFFDGM
                     FTIPTFEEYLDLVHADSAKLGREIGIIPEIKHPAWHNEHYKNQNPHFMEDKLLAILDK
                     YGYPSNGKTRGPVMIQSFEAGAAKYIGTKSKLPVVQLIYGNVDLLTPKGLDDVAKYAA
                     AIGPWKELYTVGAENMYKYEVLAPIPADVQTRIKANGGLIAPQNLSKEIKKRGLKQTP
                     YTFYSSYEKALLNCDRVQGCPPTQDRRVELFYFMRLGMDGLFVENVAEAVAIRQQYAD
                     LIDPFKTGTTSIVNFKQNSTFARRDGAEWMDILRQELVRTYPDRLAAGGRR"
                     /label="uncharacterized protein CDS"
     gene            <1..1081
                     /locus_tag="SPPG_04621"
                     /db_xref="GeneID:27688059"
                     /label="gene"
     mRNA            <1..1081
                     /locus_tag="SPPG_04621"
                     /product="uncharacterized protein"
                     /transcript_id="XM_016752855.1"
                     /db_xref="GeneID:27688059"
                     /label="uncharacterized protein mRNA"
     ORF             103..984
                     /transl_table=11
                     /Genetic_code="Bacteria, Archaea"
                     /created_by="Glimmer3"
                     /Glimmer_Reading_Frame="-3"
                     /Glimmer_score="3.48"
                     /label="orf00011"
     ORF             complement(1081..1179)
                     /transl_table=11
                     /Genetic_code="Bacteria, Archaea"
                     /created_by="Glimmer3"
                     /Glimmer_Reading_Frame="+3"
                     /Glimmer_score="4.95"
                     /label="orf00009"
     ORF             complement(1176..1397)
                     /transl_table=11
                     /Genetic_code="Bacteria, Archaea"
                     /created_by="Glimmer3"
                     /Glimmer_Reading_Frame="+1"
                     /Glimmer_score="3.20"
                     /label="orf00008"
     end             complement(1341..1370)
                     /original_coord="NW_015971543:809031_809002:1"
                     /label="end"
     fz              1507..3405
                     /original_coord="NW_015971543:806967_808865:-1"
                     /fz="-1 1_638 100.0"
                     /label="fz"
     CDS             join(1507..2987,3055..3316)
                     /locus_tag="SPPG_09210"
                     /codon_start=1
                     /product="uncharacterized protein"
                     /protein_id="XP_016608331.1"
                     /db_xref="GeneID:27692335"
                     /translation="MPPKKKQKLERLEKLDKPTCLHTCNKTSFAKAFLPNDIYCQRLL
                     DYIAIIHQLADHASHALKFYLLSSSAPVFPTVNQETIEAILYLLNKGESWQPKTGAKK
                     ALRESLLPYIQRYCNIVGFVHPNLQKEQQSVNYLTASMMTNLKVNVQEHFMMMLLRYI
                     NLRLDVKGQKQRLPLKSDARNAFFARLRYLKSIFLFDIVPESLDDLTAEESELLEEMW
                     SFIPLSDQLLAYSVAVDPLAFFPAYCQLSSLYEQHGFRQFSAIPLRRSLIQSHVRIDT
                     VILYSHVLCITRREAETVENVDLWLRVCNLQNKAFRSRHGMCFEGSITTDGTSVSVYL
                     KHPEADKYGKRSGGKKSANTMEAEVKALYVEKNLPACRAAENVIVIDPNKRDILYCQD
                     SNGTAFRYTANQRAMETGSRRFAKRREAMKKEAGVDLIESRIPSHKTMNLMDFTRYLL
                     VRHHADSDRRKEFYSHPAHTRWKWHSFINRQRSESDLISNMRNKPHQGRKAGAPSLSA
                     TGSTASFSTSTRPHLFALAVPLALKKASKHDLIQDLGGDAKARLKKSTDCWVVPTLTV
                     CSKPGRCATGIEIR"
                     /label="uncharacterized protein CDS"
     gene            <1507..>3316
                     /locus_tag="SPPG_09210"
                     /db_xref="GeneID:27692335"
                     /label="gene"
     mRNA            join(<1507..2987,3055..>3316)
                     /locus_tag="SPPG_09210"
                     /product="uncharacterized protein"
                     /transcript_id="XM_016757367.1"
                     /db_xref="GeneID:27692335"
                     /label="uncharacterized protein mRNA"
     ORF             1507..3408
                     /transl_table=11
                     /Genetic_code="Bacteria, Archaea"
                     /created_by="Glimmer3"
                     /Glimmer_Reading_Frame="-3"
                     /Glimmer_score="3.23"
                     /label="orf00007"
     end             3473..3502
                     /original_coord="NW_015971543:806899_806870:-1"
                     /label="end"
     ORF             complement(3714..3797)
                     /transl_table=11
                     /Genetic_code="Bacteria, Archaea"
                     /created_by="Glimmer3"
                     /Glimmer_Reading_Frame="+1"
                     /Glimmer_score="7.90"
                     /label="orf00002"
     ORF             4631..4825
                     /transl_table=11
                     /Genetic_code="Bacteria, Archaea"
                     /created_by="Glimmer3"
                     /Glimmer_Reading_Frame="-2"
                     /Glimmer_score="1.96"
                     /label="orf00001"
ORIGIN      
        1 aacttaactc tcaccaatga ctggttgatc cacgatctta ccttggctga aattaaaaca
       61 ctccgtctca acgtcgttgg gggaggcccg gacaatcgga acatgcggaa acctgccttc
      121 tttgacggca tgtttacgat ccccacgttt gaagagtacc tcgacttggt ccatgcagat
      181 tctgccaaac ttggacgtga aatcggtatt atacccgaga tcaagcatcc tgcctggcac
      241 aatgagcact acaagaacca gaaccctcat tttatggaag ataagctgtt ggctatcctc
      301 gacaagtacg gatacccatc aaacggaaag acgcgtggtc ccgtcatgat ccagtccttt
      361 gaggcaggag ccgccaaata cattggcaca aagtccaagc ttcccgtcgt tcagcttatt
      421 tatggcaatg tggatctgct tactccaaag ggtctggacg acgtggcaaa atacgccgcc
      481 gcaatcgggc catggaagga gctttacact gtcggagcgg agaatatgta caagtacgaa
      541 gtgcttgcac ctattcccgc tgacgttcag actcggatta aagccaatgg aggactgatt
      601 gcaccccaaa atttgagtaa ggagatcaaa aagcgaggat tgaagcaaac tccgtacacg
      661 ttctacagca gctatgaaaa ggccctgttg aactgtgatc gagtccaagg atgcccaccg
      721 acacaggacc ggcgcgtaga attgttttac tttatgcgac tgggcatgga tgggctcttt
      781 gtggagaatg tagcagaagc agttgccatt cggcaacagt atgctgatct gattgatccc
      841 ttcaagaccg ggacaacatc tattgtaaat tttaagcaga acagtacgtt tgcgcggaga
      901 gacggagcgg aatggatgga cattctgcga caagagttag tgcggaccta tcccgaccgg
      961 cttgccgcag gaggtcgtcg ttaatgggtt tagaaaaaca gacgttggcg agtcataata
     1021 gtttgcagat gtaaaattta ggccccatat tatcataata cattcatttg attattctgg
     1081 tcataaaaga cgtatcaaga cgagcaaaaa aggcacgctg gagatgaaca gcaatgaaat
     1141 gcaatgggtg gagatccccg atggtgttgg aggcttcacc cagagagccg aactgacggc
     1201 cgcgtgatat cacgagaccg atgcacgtgc aatctcatcg cggggaattc atccaatcgg
     1261 ataagctgaa atgattttgt aagccttcct ggattgtgat tccgacaccg gaatgatgga
     1321 gatcgatgac aatgcggaca taatgcggag ccgatgggta ttggcactag tacaaagatt
     1381 ctaaccaatt taatcataat tttactcgat ttagactcat gaactatggt ttgatccaaa
     1441 aaatcctata taagtcatcg tccattttcc caggctttca tcttttccac agatacagat
     1501 atcatcatgc caccaaagaa gaagcaaaag ctcgaaagac tcgaaaaact cgacaaacct
     1561 acttgcttac atacctgcaa caagacttcc tttgcaaaag ctttcctgcc aaacgacatc
     1621 tactgccaac ggcttttaga ttacatcgcc atcatccatc aactcgccga ccacgcttcc
     1681 cacgcgctga aattctatct cctttcatca tcagcgccag tttttcccac agtaaatcaa
     1741 gagacgattg aagccatcct ctatcttctc aacaaaggtg aatcatggca accaaaaacc
     1801 ggtgcgaaga aggcgttacg cgaatccttg ttgccataca tccaacggta ctgcaacatc
     1861 gtcggcttcg ttcatccaaa tctacaaaaa gagcagcaat cagtcaatta tctgacagcg
     1921 agtatgatga cgaatctgaa ggtcaatgtc caggaacact tcatgatgat gctgctccgg
     1981 tacattaatc tgcggcttga tgtgaaggga cagaagcagc gactgccact gaaaagcgat
     2041 gcgcgaaacg ctttctttgc tcgtcttcgc tacttgaagt caattttcct ttttgatatc
     2101 gtgcctgagt cactcgatga cttgaccgct gaagagagtg agcttctaga agagatgtgg
     2161 tccttcattc ccctttccga ccagctgctc gcatattcag ttgctgtaga ccctctcgcc
     2221 ttcttccctg cttattgtca gttgtcaagc ctatatgaac agcatggatt ccgacagttc
     2281 agcgcaatac ctctgcgccg ctctctcatc caaagccatg tgcggatcga caccgtcatc
     2341 ctctactctc acgttctttg catcacgcga cgagaagcgg aaactgttga aaacgtcgat
     2401 ttatggttgc gcgtctgtaa tctgcagaac aaggctttta gatctcgtca tggaatgtgt
     2461 tttgaaggct cgatcacgac ggacggaacc tcggtgtctg tatacctaaa gcacccagaa
     2521 gcagacaagt atggaaagcg cagcggagga aaaaagtcag caaacacgat ggaggcagag
     2581 gttaaagcgc tttatgtgga gaaaaactta cctgcttgtc gagcagcaga gaatgtcatt
     2641 gttatcgacc caaacaagcg tgacattctc tactgccaag acagcaatgg tacagcgttt
     2701 cgctacaccg caaaccagcg agccatggag acaggcagcc ggcgatttgc aaagagacga
     2761 gaagcaatga agaaagaagc tggagttgac ctcatagaat cacgaatacc atctcacaag
     2821 acgatgaacc tcatggactt tactcgctac cttcttgttc gccatcatgc agattcggat
     2881 cgtcgaaagg agttctactc acatcctgcc cacacgcggt ggaagtggca ctctttcatc
     2941 aatcggcagc gaagtgaatc ggacctcata agcaacatgc gcaacaagta tggcgaaaac
     3001 tttactgttg tgatgggtga ttggagcgac gccggtcgaa ctgcaagatt tcagacctca
     3061 tcaaggacga aaggctggcg caccctcttt aagcgcaaca ggatcaactg cttccttctc
     3121 gacgagtaca agacctcatc tgtttgccct tgctgttcct ctggcgttga aaaaggcttc
     3181 aaaacacgac ctcattcaag accttggcgg cgacgcgaag gcaagattga aaaagtccac
     3241 ggattgctgg gttgtaccaa ccctaactgt ttgcagcaag cctggacgat gcgctactgg
     3301 aatcgagata cgctgagcac ctgcaatatg gtaacgatcg tgcaatcaat gttggatgga
     3361 cacggcagac cagaggtgtt caggaggggt gttccagcgg tagcgtagcg tagattggtt
     3421 agattaggtt ttccgaaccg gttgtcgcgc ggttcaatcc ctggtgcggg tgctagggcc
     3481 aatacccatc ggctccgcac taagaactag aacgacaagc ccatgcgtaa tttcacaacg
     3541 acgacgacga cggcaacgag gacaacgacg ccgtcatggc ttctccgtca gattccagaa
     3601 aagatacttt ccgcttcaag acaatgcaca ttgccatatt cacagcggcg acggtccttc
     3661 ctggaagttt actcgtatcc gcctatgtta tgtttaaagg gggcaagtgt tggtcacaag
     3721 tgtgtccaga gaaggagcac ttgaatacgg agatgcgtaa caggtaagag agataatgaa
     3781 tttgtgccag cccacacaat tctctaactg tttacaactc gttggttgtc cagtctcgtc
     3841 gcattctatg gttggcttgc ggttgttgct gtcgtatttg ctctggcgca acgaacctca
     3901 tggggtcatg ggcactcttg gaaacatcgt tacatatccc tctctcgcag aacaaagtgg
     3961 tcctatgcag agattatcgt gtggctgttg gtactgggac atcagctctt tcaattttgt
     4021 tattggtata cgcaatacca ttcccgctct tcttcaagtt ctccgaccca gcgaatgtgg
     4081 cgagctacct acaaagccat tgctttcaat gccggcattc aactgtcctt gaccctattg
     4141 ccgacatccc gcaatggatt gctatccacg ttgtttggaa tcggatacga ccattctctc
     4201 tcctttcata gatggtctgg agcactgacg gtgctactgg ctggggcgca tgttggtgca
     4261 ttcgcagcct actgcctcgc tcgaagcgga tgggcccagt tttggaaaac aacgctgctg
     4321 attggagcgt cacatgagag gatcgcttcg tatagaggct ggttggggcc ggtgggactc
     4381 gtggctctac tcctctttct ctgggtctct ttgaattcgt tcgagtctat ccgccgaaca
     4441 cggttcaatt ggttctggtt caatcatttc gcggtgttgg gggccatcct tttgtcattc
     4501 gtgcatgctt cgcccatgct ctactatgct ttgccgactt tgacattgta tatcatcgat
     4561 tcatgcgtac gagtgttcaa tcgacgtcga gcgtataatg tcacatcatt gacgatggag
     4621 gattgcggat atgtgcgatt ggatatcgca gattgtcaca ttcctgctgc ccccggacag
     4681 tgggtctcca tctgcgtacc agccgtctca aacgtggaat ggcatccgtt tactgtcgca
     4741 aacagctctc ctccacgtcg aaggggcgga cctcctgaga tggaatattt gttggcgagg
     4801 tccactcctg ttgcacctgg actgagtttg atcatcaaac cgcaggcgca cgatgcttcg
     4861 tggacgcaat cgcttgtgcg gacatggcaa ga
//
LOCUS       NW_015971549.29_-_Loci_with_Fz_(reversed)        8565 bp    DNA     linear   UNA 12-MAY-2023
DEFINITION  Spizellomyces punctatus DAOM BR117 chromosome Unknown
            supercont1.13, whole genome shotgun sequence.
ACCESSION   geneious|urn:local:
VERSION     geneious|urn:local:.:1rt-g96hokv:12
KEYWORDS    .
SOURCE      .
  ORGANISM  .
FEATURES             Location/Qualifiers
     Loci_with_Fz    complement(1..8565)
                     /created_by="gfaure"
                     /label="Loci with Fz"
     ORF             complement(3..152)
                     /transl_table=11
                     /Genetic_code="Bacteria, Archaea"
                     /created_by="Glimmer3"
                     /Glimmer_Reading_Frame="+2"
                     /Glimmer_score="6.06"
                     /label="orf00041"
     ORF             complement(149..286)
                     /transl_table=11
                     /Genetic_code="Bacteria, Archaea"
                     /created_by="Glimmer3"
                     /Glimmer_Reading_Frame="+3"
                     /Glimmer_score="3.59"
                     /label="orf00040"
     ORF             complement(296..400)
                     /transl_table=11
                     /Genetic_code="Bacteria, Archaea"
                     /created_by="Glimmer3"
                     /Glimmer_Reading_Frame="+3"
                     /Glimmer_score="3.20"
                     /label="orf00038"
     ORF             438..593
                     /transl_table=11
                     /Genetic_code="Bacteria, Archaea"
                     /created_by="Glimmer3"
                     /Glimmer_Reading_Frame="-2"
                     /Glimmer_score="0.62"
                     /label="orf00037"
     ORF             complement(717..899)
                     /transl_table=11
                     /Genetic_code="Bacteria, Archaea"
                     /created_by="Glimmer3"
                     /Glimmer_Reading_Frame="+2"
                     /Glimmer_score="0.66"
                     /label="orf00036"
     ORF             1349..1483
                     /transl_table=11
                     /Genetic_code="Bacteria, Archaea"
                     /created_by="Glimmer3"
                     /Glimmer_Reading_Frame="-3"
                     /Glimmer_score="0.21"
                     /label="orf00035"
     ORF             1593..1748
                     /transl_table=11
                     /Genetic_code="Bacteria, Archaea"
                     /created_by="Glimmer3"
                     /Glimmer_Reading_Frame="-2"
                     /Glimmer_score="3.81"
                     /label="orf00034"
     ORF             complement(1773..1916)
                     /transl_table=11
                     /Genetic_code="Bacteria, Archaea"
                     /created_by="Glimmer3"
                     /Glimmer_Reading_Frame="+2"
                     /Glimmer_score="6.54"
                     /label="orf00033"
     ORF             complement(1969..2028)
                     /transl_table=11
                     /Genetic_code="Bacteria, Archaea"
                     /created_by="Glimmer3"
                     /Glimmer_Reading_Frame="+1"
                     /Glimmer_score="0.64"
                     /label="orf00031"
     end             complement(1972..2001)
                     /original_coord="NW_015971549:593055_593026:1"
                     /label="end"
     CDS             2135..4024
                     /locus_tag="SPPG_09423"
                     /codon_start=1
                     /product="uncharacterized protein"
                     /protein_id="XP_016605988.1"
                     /db_xref="GeneID:27692548"
                     /translation="MPPKKKQKLEKLDKPTCLHTCNKTSFAKAFLPNETYRQRLLDYI
                     AIIHQLADHASHALKFYILSAPTFPTVNEDTIEAILYLLNKGEAWHPRKEAKKAWRDC
                     LLPYVQRYCQIVGFVHPNLRGEQQSVNYLTASMMTNLKVNVQEHFMQMLLRYINLRLD
                     VKGQKQRLPLKSDARQAFFTQLHYLKSVFLFETMPESLDDLSILENEILEEIWTLNLP
                     FPDQDKPLAYLIAIDAMSFFPAYCRLSKLFEQQGFQQFSAIPLRRSLIQSHIRIDTVI
                     LYAHILCITRQEAEAVEKVDLWLRVCNLRTKAFRSRCGMHFEGSITTDGTSVSVYLKH
                     PEADKYGKRGARKSAKALAAEVKALYVENNLSACQENIVVIDPNKRDILYCQDNKGTI
                     FRYTANQRCMETGSRRFAKERQRMKAGGIDLIESRIPSHKTMNLIDFMRYLLVRRADW
                     DRRKEFYSHPAHTRWKWHAFINRQKSESDLISNMRNKYGENFTIVMGDWSDAGRTARF
                     QTSSKTKGWRTLFKRNRINCFLLDEYKTSSVCPRCLASSDDFLEKDFKTRPHSRPWRR
                     REGKIEKVHGLLGCTNPNCQQAWTMRYWNRDTLATCNMLTIVQSMLDGHGRPEVFSRG
                     VPAVA"
                     /label="uncharacterized protein CDS"
     gene            <2135..>4024
                     /locus_tag="SPPG_09423"
                     /db_xref="GeneID:27692548"
                     /label="gene"
     mRNA            <2135..>4024
                     /locus_tag="SPPG_09423"
                     /product="uncharacterized protein"
                     /transcript_id="XM_016757587.1"
                     /db_xref="GeneID:27692548"
                     /label="uncharacterized protein mRNA"
     ORF             2135..4024
                     /transl_table=11
                     /Genetic_code="Bacteria, Archaea"
                     /created_by="Glimmer3"
                     /Glimmer_Reading_Frame="-3"
                     /Glimmer_score="3.04"
                     /label="orf00030"
     fz              2177..4021
                     /original_coord="NW_015971549:591006_592850:-1"
                     /fz="-1 18_638 97.33542319749216"
                     /label="fz"
     ORF             4053..4127
                     /transl_table=11
                     /Genetic_code="Bacteria, Archaea"
                     /created_by="Glimmer3"
                     /Glimmer_Reading_Frame="-2"
                     /Glimmer_score="3.81"
                     /label="orf00021"
     end             4083..4112
                     /original_coord="NW_015971549:590944_590915:-1"
                     /label="end"
     ORF             complement(4239..4337)
                     /transl_table=11
                     /Genetic_code="Bacteria, Archaea"
                     /created_by="Glimmer3"
                     /Glimmer_Reading_Frame="+2"
                     /Glimmer_score="6.66"
                     /label="orf00020"
     ORF             4491..4556
                     /transl_table=11
                     /Genetic_code="Bacteria, Archaea"
                     /created_by="Glimmer3"
                     /Glimmer_Reading_Frame="-2"
                     /Glimmer_score="2.77"
                     /label="orf00019"
     ORF             4543..4629
                     /transl_table=11
                     /Genetic_code="Bacteria, Archaea"
                     /created_by="Glimmer3"
                     /Glimmer_Reading_Frame="-1"
                     /Glimmer_score="4.10"
                     /label="orf00018"
     ORF             4709..4780
                     /transl_table=11
                     /Genetic_code="Bacteria, Archaea"
                     /created_by="Glimmer3"
                     /Glimmer_Reading_Frame="-3"
                     /Glimmer_score="3.26"
                     /label="orf00015"
     ORF             complement(4747..4866)
                     /transl_table=11
                     /Genetic_code="Bacteria, Archaea"
                     /created_by="Glimmer3"
                     /Glimmer_Reading_Frame="+1"
                     /Glimmer_score="1.20"
                     /label="orf00014"
     ORF             complement(4969..5022)
                     /transl_table=11
                     /Genetic_code="Bacteria, Archaea"
                     /created_by="Glimmer3"
                     /Glimmer_Reading_Frame="+1"
                     /Glimmer_score="3.28"
                     /label="orf00013"
     ORF             5698..5766
                     /transl_table=11
                     /Genetic_code="Bacteria, Archaea"
                     /created_by="Glimmer3"
                     /Glimmer_Reading_Frame="-1"
                     /Glimmer_score="0.46"
                     /label="orf00012"
     ORF             5878..5937
                     /transl_table=11
                     /Genetic_code="Bacteria, Archaea"
                     /created_by="Glimmer3"
                     /Glimmer_Reading_Frame="-1"
                     /Glimmer_score="8.30"
                     /label="orf00011"
     ORF             5909..6061
                     /transl_table=11
                     /Genetic_code="Bacteria, Archaea"
                     /created_by="Glimmer3"
                     /Glimmer_Reading_Frame="-3"
                     /Glimmer_score="4.22"
                     /label="orf00010"
     ORF             6136..6228
                     /transl_table=11
                     /Genetic_code="Bacteria, Archaea"
                     /created_by="Glimmer3"
                     /Glimmer_Reading_Frame="-1"
                     /Glimmer_score="1.86"
                     /label="orf00008"
     ORF             6519..6635
                     /transl_table=11
                     /Genetic_code="Bacteria, Archaea"
                     /created_by="Glimmer3"
                     /Glimmer_Reading_Frame="-2"
                     /Glimmer_score="1.04"
                     /label="orf00006"
     ORF             7091..7144
                     /transl_table=11
                     /Genetic_code="Bacteria, Archaea"
                     /created_by="Glimmer3"
                     /Glimmer_Reading_Frame="-3"
                     /Glimmer_score="8.30"
                     /label="orf00005"
     ORF             complement(7443..7499)
                     /transl_table=11
                     /Genetic_code="Bacteria, Archaea"
                     /created_by="Glimmer3"
                     /Glimmer_Reading_Frame="+2"
                     /Glimmer_score="2.05"
                     /label="orf00004"
     ORF             8017..8085
                     /transl_table=11
                     /Genetic_code="Bacteria, Archaea"
                     /created_by="Glimmer3"
                     /Glimmer_Reading_Frame="-1"
                     /Glimmer_score="4.33"
                     /label="orf00003"
     ORF             complement(8117..8212)
                     /transl_table=11
                     /Genetic_code="Bacteria, Archaea"
                     /created_by="Glimmer3"
                     /Glimmer_Reading_Frame="+3"
                     /Glimmer_score="6.90"
                     /label="orf00002"
ORIGIN      
        1 ctttactcaa acgccgattt gatagtcact gaaaattccg caacgaattg aaatcggcgt
       61 aaccttattt gagtgagacc ggattgtagg tgatatgtta aatgtacagt tgcaagcttc
      121 agcgaagccc gttgcggtga ggaattcatc atcggtaata tgatggcatt ttgttggcgt
      181 ttggggctag ggggtaagca gggcagccca cagtgaagaa atgagcggga gtttgccggc
      241 gttctggtac aaggtgatgg agaaggatca acctgacgaa gtgcaagaaa acagtctaca
      301 ctgcttccag tattgttttg tttcttactt cgagcgccaa tgaagcaaca tgcgcacccg
      361 gggtaactgg caactgcaaa acggtagagt cgcggaccat tcgcccttca tgaaagacgg
      421 tcttatatgt gggaaagatg caagtgcctc gaatatgcgg tcttcgtccg tcttcttcag
      481 gtctaacaca agaacactgc atcaacgccg gtcatgtcat ttatcatctg acctttgttc
      541 ctgtcaattt cgtttatttc tgtgctcaat cttggatacc tcgaggtcct tgaagtccgt
      601 catgccggcg acaaacagtg ccaatacgac tgcgaagcgg ctcggtcggg agattgcgga
      661 tgaccataga acctgtcgcg agaagggtcg gtttcttatt attgctttct tccttcttac
      721 atgcgtacaa ctgcagaaaa tgtaacggca taccgataag gctcagcgat gttaaccgga
      781 ttcggacatg gtgggcggaa aagggatact cgaattgata aaaaaaaggt atcagatccc
      841 tttgcatatc ccaagacagg catcgaaatc acaattgact cttgtatcaa tattgtcaag
      901 ggaaaacaaa actacaatgc agttattttc gaaagtaccc tgttgacctc gagtgacgaa
      961 cggcggttgt tcgcatacgc aggatcgcaa aagacttgcc ctcagttgat tttggtcaaa
     1021 atagcctaaa tgcccgtaac taagagagct agacatattg gcggctttgg ctagtcgtgg
     1081 tgggcagcat tcgatcgatt cctatgaatc cgatcaaagt ttcgccctgc agatgtatga
     1141 catgacttgg acgtcgtgct tgttctcccg ctttcctctg tccatagatt gtttctggag
     1201 caaggtgtcc cactgatgac agattgtgag agtcccacat gcacgcaaca agaacaacgg
     1261 aaaagagcaa tctctaccag gttgcacaga cgaagagact cgacgaaatc gccaaggacg
     1321 tttccttctt ctgtaatggg tttcgcgtat gtatttcctt gcgtctcata tccttcgaac
     1381 agttgctctt cttgactgcg atcttttagg gcagattgcg caagggttct tttctctgcc
     1441 cagtaacgaa ctcggacatc ttcgatcggc tggtccaaaa tgataccctc tcctcggatc
     1501 ctgcgattca aaagatctct cagacgtcgg aaagttcgta accactctgg caaactctgg
     1561 taaagcattc atcttactgt ttggttaaat gattggttga tagtcactct tctgttcgac
     1621 atatctcttc gacttcttta ccattcccga atggatcgat ggtgctcact caggccacct
     1681 caaggttttg ttcctgtgcc tcggtcagcg tccggaatta tttaccaatg aagttaaggc
     1741 cgctttaagt tagtacccat gtagtgtttt aattagaaga cccatggaac tagtcgtatt
     1801 gcagcggcaa agaataaaga tggtttattg cagcataaca tcagtgagtt cctagtaagt
     1861 ccgtaagaag aagaaaggcc agtaaactga agcactgcaa gcaagagcac tggcaagttc
     1921 gatccaaaat accaagatat tacaatagag agggatggct gacgcagatc atagtgcgga
     1981 gccgatgggt attggcacta gtacatagat tccaaccaat ttaatcataa ttttactcga
     2041 tttagactca tgaactatgg tttgatccaa aaaatcctat ataagttgtc gtgcccattt
     2101 tcccaggctt tcatcttttc ccacagatat catcatgccg ccaaagaaaa agcaaaagct
     2161 tgaaaaactc gacaaaccta cttgcttaca tacctgcaac aagacttcct ttgcaaaagc
     2221 tttcttgcca aacgagacct accggcagcg tcttctagat tacatcgcca tcatccatca
     2281 actcgctgac cacgcttccc acgctctcaa attctacatc ctatctgcac caacctttcc
     2341 cacggtaaat gaagatacaa tcgaagcaat tctctatctt ctcaacaaag gagaggcttg
     2401 gcatccaaga aaggaagcaa agaaggcatg gcgggattgt ttgctgccat atgttcaacg
     2461 gtactgccaa atcgtcggct ttgttcaccc aaatctacga ggcgagcagc aatcagtcaa
     2521 ttacctgaca gcgagtatga tgacgaacct gaaagtcaac gttcaagagc atttcatgca
     2581 gatgctcctt cggtatatca atctgcggct cgacgtgaag ggacagaagc agcgactgcc
     2641 actgaaaagc gatgcgcggc aagctttctt tactcagcta cactacttga agtcggtttt
     2701 ccttttcgaa actatgccag aatcactgga tgacttgagc attcttgaaa acgagatttt
     2761 agaagagatc tggacactta acctgccatt tcctgatcaa gacaagccgc ttgcctacct
     2821 cattgccatc gacgcgatgt ccttctttcc tgcatactgc cgactgtcaa agttgttcga
     2881 gcagcaaggt tttcaacagt tcagcgcgat acctctgcgc cgctctctca tccaaagcca
     2941 tattcgcatc gacacggtca ttctctacgc ccacatcctc tgcatcaccc gccaagaagc
     3001 agaagccgta gagaaggtcg atttatggtt gcgcgtctgt aatctacgta ccaaagcttt
     3061 tcggtctcgc tgtggtatgc attttgaagg ctcgatcacg acagacggaa cctcggtgtc
     3121 tgtataccta aagcacccag aagctgacaa gtacggaaag cgcggagcga gaaagtcagc
     3181 aaaggctcta gcagctgagg tgaaggcgct gtatgtggaa aacaacttat ctgcttgtca
     3241 agagaacatt gtcgttatcg atccaaacaa gcgcgacatt ctctactgcc aagacaacaa
     3301 gggcaccatc ttccgttaca ccgccaatca acgctgcatg gagactggaa gccgtcgatt
     3361 tgcaaaagaa cggcagcgga tgaaagctgg cggtattgac ctcatagaat cacgtatccc
     3421 aagccacaag acgatgaacc tcatagactt catgcgttac cttctcgttc gccgcgctga
     3481 ttgggatcgt cgaaaggagt tctactccca ccctgctcat actcgatgga aatggcacgc
     3541 attcataaac cgtcagaaga gcgaatcaga cctcatatcc aacatgcgca acaagtacgg
     3601 cgaaaacttc accattgtga tgggtgattg gagcgacgcc ggtcgaactg cgagatttca
     3661 gacctcatca aagacgaaag gttggcgcac cctctttaag cggaacagga tcaactgctt
     3721 ccttctcgac gagtacaaga cctcatctgt ctgccctcgc tgtttggcct catctgatga
     3781 cttccttgaa aaggacttca aaacacgacc tcattcaaga ccttggcgcc gtcgcgaagg
     3841 caagattgaa aaagtccatg gattgctggg ttgtaccaac cctaactgtc agcaagcctg
     3901 gacgatgcgc tactggaacc gagatacgct ggcaacctgt aatatgctga caatcgtgca
     3961 atcaatgttg gatgggcacg gtagaccaga ggtgttcagc aggggtgttc cagccgtagc
     4021 gtagattggt tagattagct tatccgagct ggttgtcgcc ggttcaattc ctggtgcggg
     4081 tgctagtgcc aatacccatc ggctccgcac tagatataaa cgtttaacag aagaccacca
     4141 tagttcatgt ttgaatatca catggactct tagttgcagc actaccctat tattgtattc
     4201 tgcatttaac cttcgtcatc agcccatgta tttctacttt aaaggaatgt gcttgaagaa
     4261 tagggatgcc aatagaccgg cacaggtaat ggcggcaatg atgtagaaaa tgctacggaa
     4321 agcctaagca tttccacgct cctagaagaa gaataccaac aaatgaattt ttgcttttaa
     4381 aaaaagatga agggagttta ccggagaagt agggtagcga atctgctaac ttgtgacttt
     4441 agtcaggagc gagcatgttt ggagaacaat caagtcttgt tctggtgggc ttgttgcgcc
     4501 aagaggtaat gcatctgcgc atgctttttt tttttggcgt agatgtcgtc cgttaaatct
     4561 gccccagtgg taaaaagtgg tttgatactg tatgtaattc tgtctcccat aacagcttta
     4621 attatctaat gaatcagaca ttattagaaa gtagaccaaa tccaagtatg tggaaggaac
     4681 ccgaatttgc ggtatcagta ggagtgccgt ggcacaccgc caagttgttc catccactcg
     4741 tcctcgtcaa gtgaaatctt ccattatatc cattatataa caaagcatca cctctctgtg
     4801 tagcatgctt gcagccatat gcgaaaggag aaaaaggcaa aatgaagaag accggatttg
     4861 ctgcaattgc aatactgtga accgccacaa taccaaatag acctgccaac gacgtatctt
     4921 cgctttcaca ttgctctcag ctatggtgaa tgaatgtgga ggtccctgtc aggcagatag
     4981 acatgtcaac atcgaggaca ctacattcag catgagatac atgtctgttc cttcataaac
     5041 aattaatatc cagaagaaaa cgtcatattg ggtttacttc cgatcaggag cagaaaaggt
     5101 acgggaagtc caatgcgcgt tccgacagtg gtaaaccgtc gccgtatgcg ttataaacga
     5161 ctgatcttcg tactaatagg ggtagtacta gtagctagta ctgtaggcag ggcggaatgt
     5221 tcccgtcacg gacagaaacg tcgaccagct ggtctttgat acggagccgc tgagcaatga
     5281 gaaaccttcg ggttttgatg ctcatgtcac ggagtgcgga acgccagctt tgctggcaga
     5341 ttattttcgc actcgtatag aaattctgtt cagatggcga ggtcagttcc agggatcgac
     5401 cagccctcgc agacttgttg gacattagag acaccacaaa atgatataaa gtttagtgaa
     5461 tccaaggcag aaattaaact gctcagcaaa agtctcctca ccagtcctgg gaatggtcag
     5521 gtttgcttac cgacctgatg taccaactac caaaaaatgc aggccggact atcccaagtt
     5581 gagcccaaat ttggctacga cgcagtcgtc tcaaaaatgc ttctcgaatg ccaaaccgtc
     5641 actgatgagg ctcgacggga gcgaagttat ccaatcatgt caaagtacac agcagcgatg
     5701 tttcttacgt tcgcgtacgt tgttcggaaa catacatggc catcgaactt tgcgaaggca
     5761 tattgatggg taggttgacg gttgaggcga aaccggtgct caacaccaaa agagtgcggg
     5821 cacatagagt tacatatctg gtctgtgata tggcttatca taagcatctg acaaagaatg
     5881 ctgactcgct ccacgacctt tttcttagat gctcctacta caccaggcgt atgctaaccg
     5941 tatctgcgtg ttgttaatct tccactacag gctggctcat ctagggcact ttgacccatt
     6001 cccaaagaac atcctcaatt gtgcttgctt tgttcgcttt ctcccaaaga tcgcttacta
     6061 ggagaaacga tccttctcca tgctcgccaa ctttgttccg catctgaata acgtgacgac
     6121 gacacttttt tattgttgtg gaagggcaag ctccaaactt ccttgatagc ggatatctct
     6181 ggctcccaag ctcccataat cagaaaatgt ttacatccga cactttagct ctggcggaat
     6241 agcagctccg gaagattcca aagattttgg gaagtctcaa ggtcgcagga ctacaatttc
     6301 tcaagaagga gctggaggaa tctacttggg tgcagctatc atcatcttgt aaatggtgct
     6361 catagagttg tgccactggt ctacatccgt caccggaaag agccgcgcaa tagaacgtca
     6421 ttgaagatga ttccatccct cctcgctcga aatgcgagcc accatacgcc tataacgaag
     6481 cagaaggagc ctgcccccct attgagcttt tgagcaactt gcgaacgtca cccgccgtca
     6541 ttattgcagg caacagtctc aatgctcttc gagctgactc ggttacgtcg atctggaaac
     6601 cccaccagtc acaccagtca ctgcccggac aatgacagat tcgtcgaatc agtctcccag
     6661 atccgtctcg acgacatact gtgtgtcaac actgtgcaac accgagaact tccctggaat
     6721 cgtcctgacg ataatggagg tcccgactga agagttaatg caaatatttc tggaatatga
     6781 atcacttgcg ccccagtcag ggaattgtcc gaaacggatg gagggagtga atttacagga
     6841 tgattcgtgt cgacctttca tcggattatt atatgtcagt gatgaagacg gactgcgctg
     6901 gtatcatttg accttctttg aattgcagag atgtcgggtt gtttttgggt gggacaatgg
     6961 acagtgacga tatatgacaa ccgtcgtatc tagatattcc atatctaacc tgaaaggatg
     7021 tcgactggat ggtcgatata cataaccaaa tacaatgcga catcaattcg tcagtgcata
     7081 tcatgtagag atgtatgtac tcacagttac gtacaagttg gagttcccct cagatcccac
     7141 ctgaagacgc cgatgaaacg cataggagtc tttgtctatg agtgacttgc acacccgacc
     7201 ttgcagtaga ctatcctatc cttgggcaga acaagtactt gacatcttgt gctgtctgtg
     7261 catacgatat tcgtcttcat ctcgtttggc aaggaccgtg ggaaaatcaa gataaacaaa
     7321 tgactcgctt cacgcgttta cataatcttg actcgcgcgc cgtgtgcaag gggaatgaac
     7381 gcacgccagg aggtctgcca ggaggtggaa acgacgacga tgattgggcc ttcatggcgt
     7441 gctcagaaga atgacgtacg caggataacg ttatcttccg ccgagaattc cgaatgcaaa
     7501 aaaaaagcgc agtcccccag ggttataaaa aggcaccctc tcccacatcc ccccactctc
     7561 tcttcatctt tccttccgcc tcgggatggc ataaaactcg ctccagccat gggtactcgg
     7621 tccaaaagta taccggataa ctttaaaggc cgttgtagta atgcaacgtg ataacctctt
     7681 tgaggtgggc gcctgggact gatcgtttgc gcgcgccaga aatggaagga gcaacgactc
     7741 gccggagcct tcgggtgatg atggcatcct cttcggggga agggcctgtg ataaaggatg
     7801 aaaaggatga aaatgagaaa atgatagcaa accaaactcc ctttgaaatc ctattcagac
     7861 actgtattct cagtggttct tccagtcagc agcttacgcg atatcgccta caaggcaacg
     7921 ctcactttgt ggaacaatga cagaagagcc atgatttata ttgtaagcat ccattcgggg
     7981 ttaggtgaaa agtccaagga tccgaaattt catacaatgc taccgatttc atcctcttcg
     8041 ggcgcatcaa ctacgttgac acggcttata agccaagatg cgtagataac cgacgcctct
     8101 aaaagatcat gatctgtcag cagccaacag gctgcaaaca tcctcccttg gacagcgaat
     8161 caagagttcg tgtaggtagc acaaggactt ggatgatgtg attatcgtgc ataatgcgcg
     8221 caaaatgcaa gctttcgact tgtggccaac agcatactgc tagttccaag tctgaggcgg
     8281 tcaaactttg attcttgggg ccatatgcgc aattctcatc gaagcaaatc tagtccttgg
     8341 tgacctaccc tgcgtcgtgc cgatgctgta aatgtctggg tcctgtttgg ccaacttgtc
     8401 catcagtagt ttggccaaag tatcagaagg aaatccgccc gggaaaaaat cctaggatta
     8461 ttggtgacat ctaattaaat atcctacacc atttattatt ctaattacgt attgtcatag
     8521 tgatcttcct tagttaacaa aaagtaacta gatattaggt ccatg
//
LOCUS       NW_015971549.29_-_Loci_with_Fz        5057 bp    DNA     linear   UNA 12-MAY-2023
DEFINITION  Spizellomyces punctatus DAOM BR117 chromosome Unknown
            supercont1.13, whole genome shotgun sequence.
ACCESSION   geneious|urn:local:
VERSION     geneious|urn:local:.:1rt-g96hokv:13
KEYWORDS    .
SOURCE      .
  ORGANISM  .
FEATURES             Location/Qualifiers
     Loci_with_Fz    1..5057
                     /created_by="gfaure"
                     /label="Loci with Fz"
     CDS             join(complement(84..210),complement(<1..19))
                     /locus_tag="SPPG_06925"
                     /codon_start=1
                     /product="nuclear export factor GLE1"
                     /protein_id="XP_016605977.1"
                     /db_xref="GeneID:27690192"
                     /translation="MFKTIATLLVLATAAVQSIHGHVTCVPPVGVPGKNVQTALRVPH
                     GCNH"
                     /label="nuclear export factor GLE1 CDS"
     gene            complement(<1..291)
                     /locus_tag="SPPG_06925"
                     /db_xref="GeneID:27690192"
                     /label="gene"
     mRNA            join(complement(84..291),complement(<1..19))
                     /locus_tag="SPPG_06925"
                     /product="nuclear export factor GLE1"
                     /transcript_id="XM_016755117.1"
                     /db_xref="GeneID:27690192"
                     /label="nuclear export factor GLE1 mRNA"
     ORF             62..352
                     /transl_table=11
                     /Genetic_code="Bacteria, Archaea"
                     /created_by="Glimmer3"
                     /Glimmer_Reading_Frame="+2"
                     /Glimmer_score="2.35"
                     /label="orf00001"
     ORF             complement(326..385)
                     /transl_table=11
                     /Genetic_code="Bacteria, Archaea"
                     /created_by="Glimmer3"
                     /Glimmer_Reading_Frame="-2"
                     /Glimmer_score="9.02"
                     /label="orf00002"
     ORF             563..661
                     /transl_table=11
                     /Genetic_code="Bacteria, Archaea"
                     /created_by="Glimmer3"
                     /Glimmer_Reading_Frame="+2"
                     /Glimmer_score="4.45"
                     /label="orf00003"
     ORF             876..953
                     /transl_table=11
                     /Genetic_code="Bacteria, Archaea"
                     /created_by="Glimmer3"
                     /Glimmer_Reading_Frame="+3"
                     /Glimmer_score="0.65"
                     /label="orf00005"
     ORF             complement(940..1002)
                     /transl_table=11
                     /Genetic_code="Bacteria, Archaea"
                     /created_by="Glimmer3"
                     /Glimmer_Reading_Frame="-1"
                     /Glimmer_score="3.29"
                     /label="orf00006"
     ORF             complement(1139..1378)
                     /transl_table=11
                     /Genetic_code="Bacteria, Archaea"
                     /created_by="Glimmer3"
                     /Glimmer_Reading_Frame="-2"
                     /Glimmer_score="6.51"
                     /label="orf00008"
     end             complement(1142..1171)
                     /original_coord="NW_015971549:561682_561653:-1"
                     /label="end"
     ORF             1404..3386
                     /transl_table=11
                     /Genetic_code="Bacteria, Archaea"
                     /created_by="Glimmer3"
                     /Glimmer_Reading_Frame="+3"
                     /Glimmer_score="2.94"
                     /label="orf00015"
     CDS             1488..3386
                     /locus_tag="SPPG_06926"
                     /codon_start=1
                     /product="uncharacterized protein"
                     /protein_id="XP_016605978.1"
                     /db_xref="GeneID:27690193"
                     /translation="MPPNKKQKLDNRPTCLHSCNKTSFAKAFLPNETYRQRLLDYIAI
                     IHQLADHASHALKFYLLSAPTFPTVNEDTIEGILYLLNKGEAWHPRKEAKKAWRDSLL
                     PYVQRYCQIVGFVHPNLRGEQQSINYLTASMMTNLKVNVQEHFMTMLLRYINLRLDVK
                     GRKGQFPPKSEVRKAFFARLRYLKSIFLFDVVPESLDDLTAEESELLEEMWSLDLPFL
                     PNNPLAYAIVADPMSFFPAYCKLSGLYERYGFRRFSAIPLRRSLIQSHVRIDTIILYQ
                     HILCITRPEAEAVEKDDLWLRVCNLCTKAFRSRRGMQFEGSITTDGTSVSVYLKHPDA
                     DKYGRRGGGKKSAKTMEAEVKAVYVENNLPACRAAENIVVIDPNKRDILYCQDSNGAT
                     MFRYTANQRCRETGSRQFAKRREAMKKEAGIDLIDSRIPSPKTMNLMDFMRYLLVRRA
                     DWDRRKEFYSHPAHTRWKWHSFINRQRSESDLISNMRDKFGNFTVVMGDWSDAGRTAK
                     FQTSSKTKGWRILFRRNRINCFLIDEHKTSSVCPRCLASYNDFLEKDFKQRPHSRPWR
                     RREGKVEDVHGLLGCTNPNCLQQDWTTMRYWNRDTLATCNMLTIVQSMLDGHGRPERF
                     SRSVPAIA"
                     /label="uncharacterized protein CDS"
     gene            <1488..>3386
                     /locus_tag="SPPG_06926"
                     /db_xref="GeneID:27690193"
                     /label="gene"
     mRNA            <1488..>3386
                     /locus_tag="SPPG_06926"
                     /product="uncharacterized protein"
                     /transcript_id="XM_016755118.1"
                     /db_xref="GeneID:27690193"
                     /label="uncharacterized protein mRNA"
     fz              1533..3383
                     /original_coord="NW_015971549:562044_563894:1"
                     /fz="1 20_638 97.02194357366771"
                     /label="fz"
     gene            complement(3022..4181)
                     /locus_tag="SPPG_06927"
                     /db_xref="GeneID:27690194"
                     /label="gene"
     mRNA            join(complement(3783..4181),complement(3559..3723),
                     complement(3022..3476))
                     /locus_tag="SPPG_06927"
                     /product="uncharacterized protein"
                     /transcript_id="XM_016755119.1"
                     /db_xref="GeneID:27690194"
                     /label="uncharacterized protein mRNA"
     end             3450..3479
                     /original_coord="NW_015971549:563990_563961:1"
                     /label="end"
     CDS             join(complement(3783..4010),complement(3559..3723),
                     complement(3450..3476))
                     /locus_tag="SPPG_06927"
                     /codon_start=1
                     /product="uncharacterized protein"
                     /protein_id="XP_016605979.1"
                     /db_xref="GeneID:27690194"
                     /translation="MSLSTTFQGMSLDENGALQPSPETMAQPATFKTLTMYLLFKPKQ
                     NEHQGSYIGLCVEPMGELFKISARGFQDPSNKNVTLDYFQPTQYIGRIDRIFQRVAGR
                     KNRFAKCQLNVTFADDIVKMIHIPEESRWCGAGGLWH"
                     /label="uncharacterized protein CDS"
     ORF             4202..4540
                     /transl_table=11
                     /Genetic_code="Bacteria, Archaea"
                     /created_by="Glimmer3"
                     /Glimmer_Reading_Frame="+2"
                     /Glimmer_score="3.75"
                     /label="orf00017"
     gene            4358..>5057
                     /locus_tag="SPPG_06928"
                     /db_xref="GeneID:27690195"
                     /label="gene"
     mRNA            join(4358..4502,4569..4607,4672..4748,4822..4941,
                     5009..>5057)
                     /locus_tag="SPPG_06928"
                     /product="ribosomal protein S18"
                     /transcript_id="XM_016755120.1"
                     /db_xref="GeneID:27690195"
                     /label="ribosomal protein S18 mRNA"
     CDS             join(4382..4502,4569..4607,4672..4748,4822..4941,
                     5009..>5057)
                     /locus_tag="SPPG_06928"
                     /codon_start=1
                     /product="ribosomal protein S18"
                     /protein_id="XP_016605980.1"
                     /db_xref="GeneID:27690195"
                     /translation="MIAFTIGKTATRSSFHFPKPIGHSPITRSFARKPRHDNSLLNIV
                     GRSGVVKYLESHRESDKKQDVQYVPHPQRRFLPNETYVPSDLNNENIEKYIKDKQKQA
                     PEDVCEKYGINPLKVYRDTTFLSRFLTRMAYMK"
                     /label="ribosomal protein S18 CDS"
     ORF             4550..4615
                     /transl_table=11
                     /Genetic_code="Bacteria, Archaea"
                     /created_by="Glimmer3"
                     /Glimmer_Reading_Frame="+2"
                     /Glimmer_score="0.93"
                     /label="orf00018"
     ORF             complement(4666..4887)
                     /transl_table=11
                     /Genetic_code="Bacteria, Archaea"
                     /created_by="Glimmer3"
                     /Glimmer_Reading_Frame="-1"
                     /Glimmer_score="5.98"
                     /label="orf00022"
ORIGIN      
        1 gtgtgattgc atccatgtgc tgcaagttga aaaaagtgag caagtttgta gtagacgctt
       61 gatggcagat acaaaatact tacgaacacg gagagccgtc tgcacattct ttccgggcac
      121 tccaacagga ggcacacatg taacgtgtcc atgtatgctc tgcacggcgg cagtagccag
      181 gacaaggaga gttgcgatag tcttgaacat gataactact aagaggtttc tgtgtgtgtg
      241 tgtgtgtgtt gggatgggca aagaacgcga gggttttatg caagtgggcg actggaggga
      301 gggagagggc aaaaacccct cgcctttaaa taagccgcga caaggactct aaaaacactt
      361 tatgaaacga tggaaaaggc gccaatcatg tttcaatgag gcgtttatgc ggaggagatc
      421 atgactgtgc caccactatc tctccaatcg caaatttctc gcacttttgg ggaaaggcag
      481 cgttgtgttt ttgggcgtac ggcgagagac ggggcatggg gggccacggc ggccgtgaca
      541 accccacaca ctcttgtgga gtttgatgat ggacaaacac gagggtagag agggtttgaa
      601 tggggagtgc attttgataa acaaggtgac aatgggtttc aatcctattg tggacgtgtg
      661 atggtgaaag tgatccatca cctctgtagc cagacaaaca gttgcaaatt gtcgtacctg
      721 agccatgccc attgcacaaa cattgcactg cagatgcacc aagctatccg gcatgctcac
      781 ttttgtcggt cctggttgct cccgaaaaga aaagatcatg ctgtgacagt acatgggtgc
      841 gtgtagaact agattcgcac cagagagcac ccaatatgca atgccatgat cgcagtgaca
      901 cgatggtgat cgaccacccc ttgtggctgg tgctttcatt taaccatttc tgactgttgt
      961 cgttgccatg tccctctgaa cgcagcagac caagacgaac aaatcacgat tgctttcata
     1021 ctgggcaaga cggccactag gtcaagtttg catgtcccca agcatcctgc gcatgggcag
     1081 atatttatag atattgtatg taatagttac atttcagaaa aaaagaatcc gattgaaatc
     1141 atagtgcgga gccggtggac tttggcacta gtacagtgat tgcaaccaat tcaatcataa
     1201 ttttactcga tttaggcaca tgaactatgg ttcgatatgg ttcgatgcaa acgatgctcc
     1261 accattgaaa aacgggtcca atatgtgcgg caataaatga ttgaatattc tgcagttgcc
     1321 acacgggtcc aatatgtgcg gcaataaatg attgaatatt ctgcagttgc tccaccattg
     1381 aaaaacgggt ccaacgtgcg cagttgtcat atttctatat aacccccccc ccatatcatt
     1441 ctctgcccat ttcccaggcg ttcatccatt tttctattcc aatcatcatg ccaccaaaca
     1501 agaagcaaaa actcgacaat cgacctacct gtctgcattc atgcaacaag acttcctttg
     1561 caaaggcttt cttacctaat gagacctacc ggcagcgtct tctagattac atcgccatca
     1621 tccatcaact cgccgaccat gcttcccacg cgctgaaatt ctatctcctt tcagcaccaa
     1681 cctttcccac ggtaaatgaa gatacaatcg aaggcatcct gtatcttctc aacaaggggg
     1741 aggcttggca tccaagaaag gaagcgaaga aggcatggcg ggatagtttg ctgccatacg
     1801 ttcaacggta ctgccaaatc gtcggcttcg ttcatccaaa tctacgaggc gagcagcagt
     1861 caatcaatta cctgacagcg agtatgatga caaacctgaa agtcaacgtt caagagcatt
     1921 ttatgacgat gctgctccga tatatcaatc tacggctgga cgtgaaggga cggaaagggc
     1981 aatttcctcc aaagagtgaa gtgcggaaag ctttctttgc tcggctacgc tacttgaagt
     2041 cgattttcct ttttgatgtc gtgcccgagt cactggatga cttgactgct gaagagagtg
     2101 agcttctaga agagatgtgg tcattggatc tcccattcct tcccaacaat ccccttgcct
     2161 acgccattgt tgctgatccg atgtcatttt ttcccgcgta ctgcaaactc tctgggctgt
     2221 atgaacgata tggcttccga cggttcagtg caatacctct gcgccgctcg ctcattcaaa
     2281 gtcacgtgcg aatcgacacc atcatcctgt accagcatat cctttgcatc acacgtccag
     2341 aagcagaagc ggtcgaaaag gatgatctgt ggttgcgggt ctgtaatcta tgtaccaagg
     2401 cttttcggtc tcgccgcggt atgcagtttg aaggctcgat cacgacggat ggtacctcgg
     2461 tgtcggttta cttgaaacac cctgatgccg acaagtatgg aaggcgcggg ggtgggaaaa
     2521 agtcagcaaa aacgatggag gcggaggtta aagcggtata tgtggagaac aacttgcctg
     2581 cttgtcgagc agcagagaac attgtcgtta tcgacccaaa caagcgcgac attctctact
     2641 gccaagacag caatggtgcg acaatgtttc gctacaccgc caatcaacgc tgcagggaga
     2701 ctggcagccg gcaatttgca aagagacgag aagcaatgaa gaaggaagcg ggaattgacc
     2761 tcatagactc acgaatacca tcccccaaga cgatgaatct catggacttc atgcgttacc
     2821 ttctcgttcg ccgcgctgat tgggatcgtc gcaaggagtt ctactcccat cctgcccaca
     2881 cgcggtggaa gtggcactct ttcatcaatc ggcagcgaag tgaatcggac ctcataagca
     2941 acatgcgcga caagtttggg aacttcaccg ttgtgatggg tgattggagc gatgccggcc
     3001 gaactgcaaa atttcagacc tcatcaaaga caaaaggctg gcgcattctg ttcaggcgca
     3061 atcgcatcaa ctgcttcctg attgatgaac acaagacctc atctgtttgc cctcgctgtt
     3121 tggcctcata caacgacttc cttgaaaagg acttcaaaca acgacctcat tcaagacctt
     3181 ggcggcgacg agaaggcaag gttgaagatg tccatggctt gctgggttgt accaacccta
     3241 actgtttgca gcaagactgg acgacaatgc gctactggaa tcgagatacg ctggcaacgt
     3301 gcaatatgct gacaatcgtg caatcaatgt tggatgggca cggtagacca gaaaggttca
     3361 gcagaagcgt tccagctata gcgtagcgta gattggttag attagcttat ccgaaccggt
     3421 tgtcgccggt tcattccctg gtgcgggtgc tagtgccaaa gtccaccggc tccgcactaa
     3481 gtaatagggg gaggtgttct agtcagcaac cctttcaaaa tcttcaaggg agtactcctc
     3541 agtgttcgtc atactaaccc aacgggattc ctccggtata tgaatcatct tcacaatatc
     3601 atctgcaaac gtaacattaa gttgacactt tgcaaatctg ttttttctcc cggctacacg
     3661 ttggaagatt ctgtcaatgc gtcctatgta ttgggtaggt tggaagtagt ccaaggtaac
     3721 attctgagct atgcgttagc aactcagaca gatgtacaag cccctttaaa actggaaaat
     3781 accttgttag aggggtcttg aaaacccctt gccgagattt tgaagagttc tcccatgggt
     3841 tcgacgcaaa ggccaatata gctcccctga tgctcgtttt gctttggttt aaatagcaga
     3901 tacatggtca acgttttgaa agtagctggc tgagccattg tctcaggtga cggctgcagg
     3961 gcaccatttt catcaagaga catgccctga aacgtagtag atagcgacat tctgagttgg
     4021 ttgaaccgag cggagttctc ttagcgatct cacacgctga tgactgacgg tgaccaagct
     4081 gtataactga acgctccgaa cgacaatgga cacaggctat tgaaatatcg tccaagcaaa
     4141 ctggaagcag tcaataaaca ggcttccagc cgatgttgta cctgacgctg gcagactctc
     4201 agtgttctgg cagatcaacg taaagacatt tcgtccgttt ctgaaagccc caatgttcct
     4261 gtggctggca cttccattta accatttatt ccttttctcg ttgccatgtc aacaatttgc
     4321 caaacgcttt gcaagcagtt cattgagcag gattgttaac taccttttgg acgaacaagt
     4381 catgattgcc ttcactatag gcaaaacggc cactaggtca agttttcatt ttcccaagcc
     4441 gattggccac tcgccaataa cccggtcttt tgccaggaag cctcgtcatg acaactccct
     4501 ttgtaagttc cagaaaattg tagcggttga aactttatga aatatacatg tgagcttact
     4561 cgttacagtg aacattgttg gacgaagtgg tgttgtcaaa taccttggtg agtgagagct
     4621 cgttaatgtg acattggcat cgtgcatttt tgctaacgtg gagacttaaa gagtcacaca
     4681 gagaaagcga taagaagcag gacgtacagt acgttcccca tccccaacga cggtttttgc
     4741 caaatgaggt acgaaacgaa tcttttggtc tagtagactg gtaagtgtgg ccaactgaac
     4801 tgacctttta tatcgcaaca gacctatgtc ccctccgact tgaacaatga aaatattgaa
     4861 aagtacatca aagacaagca aaagcaagca ccggaagacg tttgcgaaaa gtatggaata
     4921 aatcctttga aggtgtatcg ggtacgtacc gtgtagaata ttttaccgtg tttgttggat
     4981 cattcgtttg acttgggctg ccgaatagga tacgacgttt ctatcgagat ttttaacgcg
     5041 aatggcatac atgaagc
//
LOCUS       NW_015971537.108_-_Loci_with_Fz        4477 bp    DNA     linear   UNA 12-MAY-2023
DEFINITION  Spizellomyces punctatus DAOM BR117 chromosome Unknown supercont1.1,
            whole genome shotgun sequence.
ACCESSION   geneious|urn:local:
VERSION     geneious|urn:local:.:1rt-g96hokv:14
KEYWORDS    .
SOURCE      .
  ORGANISM  .
FEATURES             Location/Qualifiers
     Loci_with_Fz    1..4477
                     /created_by="gfaure"
                     /label="Loci with Fz"
     gene            complement(<1..1070)
                     /locus_tag="SPPG_00354"
                     /db_xref="GeneID:27684087"
                     /label="gene"
     CDS             join(complement(170..749),complement(<1..103))
                     /locus_tag="SPPG_00354"
                     /codon_start=1
                     /product="uncharacterized protein"
                     /protein_id="XP_016612676.1"
                     /db_xref="GeneID:27684087"
                     /translation="MLFSDCVGGFWWWGSSFVGSNNPKSSQQIMLSSNEQEEDSRVSL
                     PALPPLPPHGSATSLWESWERIKVPTDDVDLEDQSEFLPIHVRSENVVVLSRVGPAKF
                     RLLDSESSSSDSSNVSDVTESSSPNPTFGAMTLPPPSLCPNSTSPPSILQRPGTHSRP
                     QNLQKHVRFKLDQEDSSQNLDATVKIKSRQSRKLSPWPTDSSAINYLDFLMNTSSSPP
                     KHRADVWEL"
                     /label="uncharacterized protein CDS"
     mRNA            join(complement(170..1070),complement(<1..103))
                     /locus_tag="SPPG_00354"
                     /product="uncharacterized protein"
                     /transcript_id="XM_016748682.1"
                     /db_xref="GeneID:27684087"
                     /label="uncharacterized protein mRNA"
     ORF             complement(165..662)
                     /transl_table=11
                     /Genetic_code="Bacteria, Archaea"
                     /created_by="Glimmer3"
                     /Glimmer_Reading_Frame="-3"
                     /Glimmer_score="5.11"
                     /label="orf00001"
     ORF             complement(757..867)
                     /transl_table=11
                     /Genetic_code="Bacteria, Archaea"
                     /created_by="Glimmer3"
                     /Glimmer_Reading_Frame="-1"
                     /Glimmer_score="0.47"
                     /label="orf00002"
     end             complement(1349..1378)
                     /original_coord="NW_015971537:941732_941703:-1"
                     /label="end"
     ORF             1446..1499
                     /transl_table=11
                     /Genetic_code="Bacteria, Archaea"
                     /created_by="Glimmer3"
                     /Glimmer_Reading_Frame="+3"
                     /Glimmer_score="1.77"
                     /label="orf00004"
     gene            <1613..>3496
                     /locus_tag="SPPG_00355"
                     /db_xref="GeneID:27684088"
                     /label="gene"
     CDS             1613..3496
                     /locus_tag="SPPG_00355"
                     /codon_start=1
                     /product="uncharacterized protein"
                     /protein_id="XP_016612677.1"
                     /db_xref="GeneID:27684088"
                     /translation="MPPKKQRLEKLDKPTLVTLHTCNKTSFAKAFLPNEIYHQRLLDY
                     IAIIHELADHASHALKFYILSAPSFPMVDQDTIEAILYLLNKGEAWHPRKEAKKAWRD
                     CLLPYVQRYCQIVGFVHPNLRGEQQSVNYLTASMMTNLKVNIQEHFMTMLLRYINLRL
                     DVRGRKGPPKSEARKAFFARLRYLKSIFLFDIVPELLDDLTAEESELLEEIWSLDRPF
                     LVDNPLAYAVVVNPMSFFPAYCRLSSLYEKHGFRQFSAIPLRRSLIQSHVRIDTIILY
                     QHILCIARREAETVEKVDLWLRVCNLRNKAFRSRRGMCFEGSITTDGTSVSVYLKHPE
                     ADKYGKRGGGKKSAKTLEAEVKAVYVENNLPACRAAENFVVIDPNKRDLLYCQDNKGT
                     IFRYTANQRCKETGSRRFAKERQRMKAGGIDLIESRIPSHKTMNLMDFTRYLLVRRAD
                     SDRRKEFYSHPAHTRWKWHAFINRQKSESDLISNMHNKFGNFTIVMGDWSDAGRTARF
                     QTSSKTKGWRTLFKRNRINCFLLDEYKTSSVCPCCSSDVEKGFQTRPHSRPYRRREGK
                     IEKVHGLLGCTNPNCLQQAWTSGMRYWNRDTLSTCNMLMIVQSMLDGHGRPEVFSRSR
                     SVA"
                     /label="uncharacterized protein CDS"
     mRNA            <1613..>3496
                     /locus_tag="SPPG_00355"
                     /product="uncharacterized protein"
                     /transcript_id="XM_016748683.1"
                     /db_xref="GeneID:27684088"
                     /label="uncharacterized protein mRNA"
     ORF             1613..3496
                     /transl_table=11
                     /Genetic_code="Bacteria, Archaea"
                     /created_by="Glimmer3"
                     /Glimmer_Reading_Frame="+2"
                     /Glimmer_score="5.12"
                     /label="orf00007"
     fz              1664..3481
                     /original_coord="NW_015971537:942018_943835:1"
                     /fz="1 19_633 96.3949843260188"
                     /label="fz"
     gene            complement(3493..>4477)
                     /locus_tag="SPPG_00356"
                     /db_xref="GeneID:27684089"
                     /label="gene"
     mRNA            join(complement(4295..>4477),complement(4179..4215),
                     complement(4073..4118),complement(3883..4005),
                     complement(3493..3827))
                     /locus_tag="SPPG_00356"
                     /product="8-oxoguanine DNA-glycosylase (ogg)"
                     /transcript_id="XM_016748685.1"
                     /db_xref="GeneID:27684089"
                     /label="8-oxoguanine DNA-glycosylase (ogg) mRNA"
     mRNA            join(complement(4295..>4477),complement(4179..4215),
                     complement(4073..4118),complement(3883..4005),
                     complement(3493..3827))
                     /locus_tag="SPPG_00356"
                     /product="8-oxoguanine DNA-glycosylase (ogg), variant"
                     /transcript_id="XM_016748684.1"
                     /db_xref="GeneID:27684089"
                     /label="8-oxoguanine DNA-glycosylase (ogg), variant mRNA"
     end             3556..3585
                     /original_coord="NW_015971537:943939_943910:1"
                     /label="end"
     CDS             join(complement(4295..>4477),complement(4179..4215),
                     complement(4073..4118),complement(3883..4005),
                     complement(3627..3827))
                     /codon_start=3
                     /locus_tag="SPPG_00356"
                     /product="8-oxoguanine DNA-glycosylase (ogg)"
                     /protein_id="XP_016612679.1"
                     /db_xref="GeneID:27684089"
                     /translation="ARLAQENVENELRQLGFGYRAKYISQTARYIMEHHDETWLRGLR
                     NLPYEECRDELLKLAGVGPKVADCVCLMSMDKPGAIPVDTHVWQIAKRDYKLSGLASK
                     TLTQKNYLAIGDRFRTIFGTHAGWAHSVLFTADLRQFEHRLVSSVENKSNIVLEGKRE
                     EAPQPRRPKKTAGVTVLDRYPRRKRRILEGDHEKK"
                     /label="8-oxoguanine DNA-glycosylase (ogg) CDS"
     CDS             join(complement(4295..>4477),complement(4179..4215),
                     complement(4073..4118),complement(3883..4005),
                     complement(3627..3827))
                     /codon_start=3
                     /locus_tag="SPPG_00356"
                     /product="8-oxoguanine DNA-glycosylase (ogg), variant"
                     /protein_id="XP_016612678.1"
                     /db_xref="GeneID:27684089"
                     /translation="ARLAQENVENELRQLGFGYRAKYISQTARYIMEHHDETWLRGLR
                     NLPYEECRDELLKLAGVGPKVADCVCLMSMDKPGAIPVDTHVWQIAKRDYKLSGLASK
                     TLTQKNYLAIGDRFRTIFGTHAGWAHSVLFTADLRQFEHRLVSSVENKSNIVLEGKRE
                     EAPQPRRPKKTAGVTVLDRYPRRKRRILEGDHEKK"
                     /label="8-oxoguanine DNA-glycosylase (ogg), variant CDS"
     ORF             complement(3627..3866)
                     /transl_table=11
                     /Genetic_code="Bacteria, Archaea"
                     /created_by="Glimmer3"
                     /Glimmer_Reading_Frame="-3"
                     /Glimmer_score="3.00"
                     /label="orf00008"
     ORF             3886..3942
                     /transl_table=11
                     /Genetic_code="Bacteria, Archaea"
                     /created_by="Glimmer3"
                     /Glimmer_Reading_Frame="+1"
                     /Glimmer_score="12.86"
                     /label="orf00009"
ORIGIN      
        1 ttcaattccc atacgtccgc acgatgtttg ggtggggatg atgaggtatt cataagaaaa
       61 tcgagataat tgatggcaga ggaatccgtt ggccatggag atactgttgc atcagacagt
      121 taattgaatt cactactggt taaacatgcg tgactattat catactaaca ctttcgagac
      181 tgcctcgatt tgatcttgac tgttgcgtcc aggttttggc tgctatcttc ttggtccaat
      241 ttgaaccgaa cgtgtttctg caggttctga ggccgtgagt gtgttccggg acgttgtaag
      301 atagacggtg gggatgttga attgggacac aacgatggag gcggtagggt catcgctcca
      361 aatgtagggt ttggagaact tgattctgtg acatcgctca cattactgct atcactgcta
      421 ctagattcag aatccaatag cctaaacttg gcaggtccca ctcgtgacaa gacgacaacg
      481 ttctctgatc gaacatgaat aggcaggaat tcgctctgat cctccagatc cacatcatct
      541 gtgggcactt tgattctttc ccagctttcc catagcgagg tcgcagaccc atgaggcggc
      601 aatggaggca gagctggcag agaaactcga gagtcctcct cttgttcatt cgatgagagc
      661 ataatttgtt gcgaagactt tggattattc gagccgacaa acgacgaccc ccaccaccag
      721 aaaccaccta cacagtcgga aaacagcata atgaggtcaa gaatttagaa tgaaattggg
      781 gggaagatga ggaaagacga cggcggaaat gccaaggtgg aaggcggcta aattggaggg
      841 aaggaaagca acctgtcgaa aatccatgca gcgggctctt ttaaggtgcc ctccacaagt
      901 ctccgaatgc agtacacatg tgaaaattgc gatactagat attatttctt tatcctcccc
      961 tatctgatag atgtcctttg gggggttatt ttccatcaca atcctttaaa ccttgctctc
     1021 gtgctctcca caaaactggc tgcgcacggg cttttccccc ctacccctct atggccgcgt
     1081 gcaactaggc gtgtgcaggg cgataactca ttcacgtgac tataagttga tgaacagctc
     1141 cccatgcaca gactacagca ttaaagtgct ttcaacttta taaaatgatg tgcaattcca
     1201 cgtgcgtaag atgggcatgc gataaactca aaggctggaa ggttctcccg gcaagagctc
     1261 gagcattcct ccatgggttt gactcctaca tatccttgcc cgcgagcagc ggtccacaag
     1321 catgtgcctt ggacaaattt aatttccata gtacggagcc ggtgggtatt ggcactagta
     1381 catagattcc aatcaattta atcataattt tactcgattt agacttatgg ttcaatgcac
     1441 aaaagatgca ccacccattg aaaaacgggt ccaatatgtg cggcatctat gaggattgag
     1501 gaattttcgc agttgcggcg agtgagttgc cacatttcta tataaacccc tccactatcg
     1561 ttctctccct gcccattttc ccaggctttc atcttttccc acagatatca tcatgccacc
     1621 aaagaagcaa aggctcgaaa aactcgacaa acccacctta gtgaccttac acacctgcaa
     1681 caagacgtcc tttgcaaaag ctttcctgcc aaacgagatc taccaccaac ggcttctaga
     1741 ttacatcgcc atcattcatg aacttgctga ccacgcttcc cacgctctca aattctacat
     1801 cctatctgca ccatcctttc ccatggtaga tcaagataca atcgaagcga ttctctatct
     1861 tctcaacaag ggggaggctt ggcatccaag aaaggaagca aagaaggcat ggcgggattg
     1921 tttgctgcca tatgttcaac ggtactgcca aatcgtcggc tttgttcacc ccaatctacg
     1981 aggcgagcag caatcagtca attacctgac agcgagtatg atgacgaacc tgaaagtcaa
     2041 cattcaagaa catttcatga cgatgctgct ccgctatatc aatctacggc tcgacgtgag
     2101 gggacggaaa gggcctccaa agagtgaagc acggaaagct ttctttgctc ggctacgcta
     2161 cttgaagtca attttccttt tcgatatcgt gcccgaattg ctggatgact tgactgctga
     2221 agagagtgaa cttctagaag agatttggtc actcgatcgg ccttttcttg ttgacaatcc
     2281 actcgcctac gcagttgtcg tcaatccaat gtcctttttc cctgcgtact gtcggttgtc
     2341 aagcctatat gaaaagcatg gatttcgaca gttcagcgcg atacctctgc gccgctctct
     2401 catccaaagc catgtgcgga tcgacaccat cattctctac cagcatatcc tttgcatcgc
     2461 acgaagagaa gcggaaactg ttgaaaaggt cgatttatgg ttgcgcgtct gtaatctgcg
     2521 gaacaaggct tttagatctc gtcgtggaat gtgttttgaa ggctcgatca cgacggacgg
     2581 tacctcggtg tcagtttact tgaaacatcc tgaagccgac aagtatggaa agcgtggcgg
     2641 tgggaaaaag tcggcaaaga ccttagaagc tgaggtgaag gcagtatatg tggagaacaa
     2701 cttgcctgct tgtcgagcag cagagaactt tgtcgttatc gacccaaaca agcgcgatct
     2761 tctctactgc caagacaaca agggcaccat cttccgttac accgccaatc aacgctgcaa
     2821 ggagactgga agccgtcgat ttgcaaaaga gcggcagcgg atgaaagctg gcggtattga
     2881 cctcatagaa tcacgtatcc caagccacaa gacgatgaac ctcatggact ttactcgcta
     2941 ccttcttgtt cgccgcgcag attcggatcg tcgcaaggaa ttctactccc accctgccca
     3001 cacgcgatgg aaatggcacg cattcataaa ccgtcagaag agcgaatcag acctcatatc
     3061 caacatgcac aacaagtttg ggaactttac cattgtgatg ggagattgga gcgatgccgg
     3121 tcgaactgcg agatttcaga cctcatcaaa gacgaaaggc tggcgcaccc tctttaagcg
     3181 caacaggatc aactgcttcc ttctcgacga gtacaagacc tcatctgttt gcccttgctg
     3241 ttcctctgac gttgaaaaag gcttccaaac acgacctcat tcaagacctt atcgacgacg
     3301 agaaggcaag attgaaaaag tccacggatt gctgggttgt accaacccta actgtttgca
     3361 gcaagcctgg acatcgggaa tgcgctactg gaatcgagat acgctgtcaa cctgcaacat
     3421 gctgatgatc gtgcaatcaa tgttggatgg acatggtaga ccagaggtgt tcagcaggag
     3481 ccgtagcgta gcgtagattg gttagattag gttttccgaa ccggttgtcg cgcggttcaa
     3541 tccctggtgc gggtgctagt gccaataccc accggctccg cactatcaat ataaaggtaa
     3601 ttagaattta ctatctacag aaatatctac tttttttcat ggtccccctc gaggatccgg
     3661 cgttttctac ggggataccg atcaagtacg gtaacgcccg ctgtcttttt tgggcgcctc
     3721 ggctgtgggg cctcctcacg tttaccctct agcacaatat tcgacttgtt ctctacagat
     3781 gataccaatc gatgttcaaa ttggcgcagg tcggcggtaa atagcacctg cgtgcgctga
     3841 tgagtacatg acagcaaagg ttccattttc aaagtcactt actgaatgcg cccatccagc
     3901 gtgtgtccca aagatcgttc gaaagcgatc cccgatcgct aagtagttct tttgcgtgag
     3961 agtttttgaa gcgaggccgg acaacttgta gtctcttttc gcaatctagt gcgcaactgt
     4021 aatgtttagc ttctgtctca aactaatatc gacccaagat cacattgcat acctgccata
     4081 catgcgtatc aacgggtatc gctcctggct tatccatgct atacgtatct atcaacaaat
     4141 gcagactacg aaacaaatat tcaaacctcc gcatatacct cattaaacag acacagtctg
     4201 caacctttgg tcccactaaa taaaatttca aattcaagaa tagttattgt ccatcatcta
     4261 cctgtaagct cgactcgact actgcttagc ttaccaccag ccagcttcaa caactcatcc
     4321 ctgcattctt catatggcaa atttctcaat cctcttaacc aggtttcgtc atggtgctcc
     4381 atgatgtacc tcgccgtttg cgatatgtat tttgcacggt agccgaaacc aagctgccgc
     4441 aactcgtttt ccacattttc ttgtgcaaga cgcgcca
//
LOCUS       NW_015971539.89_-_Loci_with_Fz        7305 bp    DNA     linear   UNA 12-MAY-2023
DEFINITION  Spizellomyces punctatus DAOM BR117 chromosome Unknown supercont1.3,
            whole genome shotgun sequence.
ACCESSION   geneious|urn:local:
VERSION     geneious|urn:local:.:1rt-g96hokv:15
KEYWORDS    .
SOURCE      .
  ORGANISM  .
FEATURES             Location/Qualifiers
     Loci_with_Fz    1..7305
                     /created_by="gfaure"
                     /label="Loci with Fz"
     CDS             join(<1..77,148..498)
                     /codon_start=3
                     /locus_tag="SPPG_02315"
                     /product="atypical/RIO/RIO2 protein kinase"
                     /protein_id="XP_016611303.1"
                     /db_xref="GeneID:27685909"
                     /translation="EREFSLDVEVAASGFTKKQQEELEKLQEELGDQSDDSGSEETDD
                     EEASTDEDGDVETERDAATVEDELLQEVPSSDNLDISEADSQHLMESLNERVHTLAID
                     DSQSRVPSMLQERDQLEQAPSGSESEEEEEVDEDRILRN"
                     /label="atypical/RIO/RIO2 protein kinase CDS"
     gene            <1..500
                     /locus_tag="SPPG_02315"
                     /db_xref="GeneID:27685909"
                     /label="gene"
     mRNA            join(<1..77,148..500)
                     /locus_tag="SPPG_02315"
                     /product="atypical/RIO/RIO2 protein kinase"
                     /transcript_id="XM_016750607.1"
                     /db_xref="GeneID:27685909"
                     /label="atypical/RIO/RIO2 protein kinase mRNA"
     ORF             complement(439..501)
                     /transl_table=11
                     /Genetic_code="Bacteria, Archaea"
                     /created_by="Glimmer3"
                     /Glimmer_Reading_Frame="-1"
                     /Glimmer_score="2.93"
                     /label="orf00001"
     ORF             complement(879..962)
                     /transl_table=11
                     /Genetic_code="Bacteria, Archaea"
                     /created_by="Glimmer3"
                     /Glimmer_Reading_Frame="-3"
                     /Glimmer_score="1.16"
                     /label="orf00003"
     ORF             complement(974..1189)
                     /transl_table=11
                     /Genetic_code="Bacteria, Archaea"
                     /created_by="Glimmer3"
                     /Glimmer_Reading_Frame="-2"
                     /Glimmer_score="2.56"
                     /label="orf00004"
     ORF             complement(1272..1502)
                     /transl_table=11
                     /Genetic_code="Bacteria, Archaea"
                     /created_by="Glimmer3"
                     /Glimmer_Reading_Frame="-3"
                     /Glimmer_score="2.59"
                     /label="orf00006"
     ORF             complement(1499..1744)
                     /transl_table=11
                     /Genetic_code="Bacteria, Archaea"
                     /created_by="Glimmer3"
                     /Glimmer_Reading_Frame="-2"
                     /Glimmer_score="4.76"
                     /label="orf00007"
     ORF             complement(1769..1882)
                     /transl_table=11
                     /Genetic_code="Bacteria, Archaea"
                     /created_by="Glimmer3"
                     /Glimmer_Reading_Frame="-2"
                     /Glimmer_score="1.71"
                     /label="orf00008"
     ORF             2024..2098
                     /transl_table=11
                     /Genetic_code="Bacteria, Archaea"
                     /created_by="Glimmer3"
                     /Glimmer_Reading_Frame="+2"
                     /Glimmer_score="0.63"
                     /label="orf00010"
     ORF             2085..2162
                     /transl_table=11
                     /Genetic_code="Bacteria, Archaea"
                     /created_by="Glimmer3"
                     /Glimmer_Reading_Frame="+3"
                     /Glimmer_score="5.97"
                     /label="orf00012"
     ORF             complement(2191..2259)
                     /transl_table=11
                     /Genetic_code="Bacteria, Archaea"
                     /created_by="Glimmer3"
                     /Glimmer_Reading_Frame="-1"
                     /Glimmer_score="2.39"
                     /label="orf00013"
     ORF             complement(2338..2526)
                     /transl_table=11
                     /Genetic_code="Bacteria, Archaea"
                     /created_by="Glimmer3"
                     /Glimmer_Reading_Frame="-1"
                     /Glimmer_score="1.81"
                     /label="orf00018"
     ORF             2621..2773
                     /transl_table=11
                     /Genetic_code="Bacteria, Archaea"
                     /created_by="Glimmer3"
                     /Glimmer_Reading_Frame="+2"
                     /Glimmer_score="3.18"
                     /label="orf00017"
     ORF             2814..2978
                     /transl_table=11
                     /Genetic_code="Bacteria, Archaea"
                     /created_by="Glimmer3"
                     /Glimmer_Reading_Frame="+3"
                     /Glimmer_score="5.63"
                     /label="orf00019"
     ORF             complement(2991..3053)
                     /transl_table=11
                     /Genetic_code="Bacteria, Archaea"
                     /created_by="Glimmer3"
                     /Glimmer_Reading_Frame="-3"
                     /Glimmer_score="6.01"
                     /label="orf00021"
     ORF             complement(3085..3138)
                     /transl_table=11
                     /Genetic_code="Bacteria, Archaea"
                     /created_by="Glimmer3"
                     /Glimmer_Reading_Frame="-1"
                     /Glimmer_score="4.81"
                     /label="orf00022"
     ORF             3113..3334
                     /transl_table=11
                     /Genetic_code="Bacteria, Archaea"
                     /created_by="Glimmer3"
                     /Glimmer_Reading_Frame="+2"
                     /Glimmer_score="5.76"
                     /label="orf00024"
     end             complement(3253..3282)
                     /original_coord="NW_015971539:1635395_1635366:-1"
                     /label="end"
     ORF             complement(3329..3412)
                     /transl_table=11
                     /Genetic_code="Bacteria, Archaea"
                     /created_by="Glimmer3"
                     /Glimmer_Reading_Frame="-2"
                     /Glimmer_score="5.39"
                     /label="orf00026"
     fz              3414..4805
                     /original_coord="NW_015971539:1635527_1636918:1"
                     /fz="1 1_466 73.04075235109718"
                     /label="fz"
     CDS             3414..4913
                     /locus_tag="SPPG_09012"
                     /codon_start=1
                     /product="uncharacterized protein"
                     /protein_id="XP_016611304.1"
                     /db_xref="GeneID:27692137"
                     /translation="MPPKKKQKLERLEKLDKPTCLHTCNKTSFTKAFLPNETYRQRLL
                     DYIAIIHQLADHASHALKFYILYAPTFPTVNEDTIEAILYLLNKGEAWHPRKEAKKAW
                     RDCLLPYVQRYCQIIGFVHPNLRGEQQSVNYLTASMMTNLKVNVQEHFMTMLLRYINL
                     RLDVKGQKQRLPLKSDARNAFFARLRYLKSIFLFDIVPESLDDLTAEESELLEEIWSL
                     NIPLSDDQPLAYSVAVDPLAFFPAYCKLSGLYERHGFHQFSAIPLRRSLIQSHVRIDT
                     IILYSHLLCITRREAETVEKVDLWLRVCNLRNKAFRSRRGMQFEGSVTTDGTSVSVYL
                     KHPEADKYGKRSGGKKSANTTEAEVKAQYVEKNLPACRAAENVVVIDPNKRDILYCQD
                     SNGTMFRYTANQRAVETGSRRFAKERQQMKKEAGMDLIESRIPSHKTMNLMDFMRYLL
                     VRRADWDRRKEFYSTLPTRDGNGTPSSIGSEANQTSYPTCATSLGTLPL"
                     /label="uncharacterized protein CDS"
     gene            <3414..>4913
                     /locus_tag="SPPG_09012"
                     /db_xref="GeneID:27692137"
                     /label="gene"
     mRNA            <3414..>4913
                     /locus_tag="SPPG_09012"
                     /product="uncharacterized protein"
                     /transcript_id="XM_016757164.1"
                     /db_xref="GeneID:27692137"
                     /label="uncharacterized protein mRNA"
     ORF             3414..4913
                     /transl_table=11
                     /Genetic_code="Bacteria, Archaea"
                     /created_by="Glimmer3"
                     /Glimmer_Reading_Frame="+3"
                     /Glimmer_score="3.01"
                     /label="orf00032"
     fz              4805..5305
                     /original_coord="NW_015971539:1636918_1637418:1"
                     /fz="1 467_638 26.959247648902824"
                     /label="fz"
     ORF             5387..5551
                     /transl_table=11
                     /Genetic_code="Bacteria, Archaea"
                     /created_by="Glimmer3"
                     /Glimmer_Reading_Frame="+2"
                     /Glimmer_score="0.37"
                     /label="orf00034"
     ORF             5566..5715
                     /transl_table=11
                     /Genetic_code="Bacteria, Archaea"
                     /created_by="Glimmer3"
                     /Glimmer_Reading_Frame="+1"
                     /Glimmer_score="5.75"
                     /label="orf00036"
     cur_end         5647..5676
                     /created_by="gfaure"
                     /label="cur_end"
     ORF             5706..6005
                     /transl_table=11
                     /Genetic_code="Bacteria, Archaea"
                     /created_by="Glimmer3"
                     /Glimmer_Reading_Frame="+3"
                     /Glimmer_score="5.31"
                     /label="orf00037"
     gene            5828..6794
                     /locus_tag="SPPG_02316"
                     /db_xref="GeneID:27685910"
                     /label="gene"
     mRNA            join(5828..5991,6051..6794)
                     /locus_tag="SPPG_02316"
                     /product="uncharacterized protein"
                     /transcript_id="XM_016750608.1"
                     /db_xref="GeneID:27685910"
                     /label="uncharacterized protein mRNA"
     CDS             join(5943..5991,6051..6694)
                     /locus_tag="SPPG_02316"
                     /codon_start=1
                     /product="uncharacterized protein"
                     /protein_id="XP_016611305.1"
                     /db_xref="GeneID:27685910"
                     /translation="MTELSKAAFSRICFALGKPIAVLPNPQARIPAYLLHYEFSLALL
                     SLHSKQHYVSSAQLTHQHTAEDLATAEHLLCVINFPRKQIGKFKSDCLTTGVQDDQAP
                     DPVKKRETTVAVGVLNMAESGNNNILPGSRVHIDGRHEVVDTNDRDLSWEEFCQFEIR
                     VGTVLSGDGNVDFGENWGVRRCKSAIELGIYTGKQVLAVLNVEDGPWVLSVGKTGLIG
                     PLKKVSNGIRLA"
                     /label="uncharacterized protein CDS"
     ORF             complement(5970..6041)
                     /transl_table=11
                     /Genetic_code="Bacteria, Archaea"
                     /created_by="Glimmer3"
                     /Glimmer_Reading_Frame="-3"
                     /Glimmer_score="5.78"
                     /label="orf00039"
     ORF             6111..6176
                     /transl_table=11
                     /Genetic_code="Bacteria, Archaea"
                     /created_by="Glimmer3"
                     /Glimmer_Reading_Frame="+3"
                     /Glimmer_score="0.64"
                     /label="orf00038"
     ORF             complement(6718..6801)
                     /transl_table=11
                     /Genetic_code="Bacteria, Archaea"
                     /created_by="Glimmer3"
                     /Glimmer_Reading_Frame="-1"
                     /Glimmer_score="1.31"
                     /label="orf00041"
     ORF             6914..7018
                     /transl_table=11
                     /Genetic_code="Bacteria, Archaea"
                     /created_by="Glimmer3"
                     /Glimmer_Reading_Frame="+2"
                     /Glimmer_score="1.56"
                     /label="orf00042"
ORIGIN      
        1 ccgagcggga gttttctttg gatgttgagg tggcagctag tggcttcacg aagaagcaac
       61 aagaagagct tgagaaggtg ggtgtttgcg caaaggttgg gtgccatgaa caatagttgc
      121 tcaaaacaaa cctgtcaaca ttttcagcta caagaagaat tgggggatca atctgatgat
      181 agcgggtcgg aagagacgga tgacgaggaa gcaagcactg acgaagatgg agatgtggaa
      241 acggaaaggg atgcggctac tgtcgaggac gagctattgc aggaggttcc ctcaagcgac
      301 aaccttgata tatccgaagc tgatagtcag cacttgatgg agagcctgaa cgagagggtg
      361 catactttgg caattgatga ttcgcagtcg cgtgttccat ctatgttgca ggagcgggat
      421 caactggaac aagcgccatc aggatccgaa tcggaggaag aggaggaggt ggacgaggac
      481 aggatattga ggaattgaca tcgcgctcac gtccnnnnnn nnnnnnnnnn nnnnnnnnnn
      541 nnnnnnnnnn nnnnnnnnnn nnnnnnnnnn nnnnnnnnnn nnnnnnnnnn nnnnnnnnnn
      601 nnnnnnnnnn nnnnnnnnnn nnnnnnnnnn nnnnnnnnnn nnnnnnnnnn nnnnnnnnnn
      661 nnnnnnnnnn nnnnnnnnnn nnnnnnnnnn nnnnnnnnnn nnnnnnnnnn nnnnnnnnnn
      721 nnnnnnnnnn nnnnnnnnnn nnnnnnnnnn nnnnnnnnnn nnnnnnnnnn nnnnnnnnnn
      781 nnnnnnnnnn ngtttctctg taaatatcca gatagcggat gttgttccgt tcgtgcaatg
      841 tccacaccgt tcatctcttt atcatgtagc gctgatcgtc attgcaaata caaggatcct
      901 ttcatgagta tggctgggct tgacatcgca gctgaggtag ttttgatctt tataaagcgc
      961 atctgcacac aatttataga gtgattcttt tcatatacac ggaacaatcc ttcaaggtca
     1021 aagcagaaaa tcggttctgg atcaccatct ggaaggtctg ttggtcgtgt aggcatcttt
     1081 gacaaccttt ccagacataa tcacagcatg actgaatagt cgtgtttacg ggcatcttga
     1141 ccatattccg aagtattgat gttgatgtaa ctttgaggga gacaaacatg tagccaatcg
     1201 tccacctaac tctaacctaa acctacccta tgccgcccaa gactttttcc tctaccacct
     1261 cccactccct gtcaggggaa agtcactacc cgctcgtcca tgaggtagaa aagatctttg
     1321 actcgtactt ttgacacgat accctgaatc agtccgtaaa tcgacgcatc tctagccatt
     1381 ttcccaacaa aactgctgcc aaaacagcta aaggtcttcc tttcttgctg gatgtcttta
     1441 tgtatggagg aatatctctt cacgagagca gttgttgatt cgagtgacgt ttcccgtttc
     1501 aatgtactcg gcatccaacc tttttgaaat ttttgccttt tacctggtcg ctttttgaga
     1561 tggatcttcc aaggtatttc atcaggtatc ccatgagatc atatgccact cctaccggga
     1621 atctatcgtc agatggaaca cgttcaaagg tgaataggta gttgcagtgg ttgttgcgta
     1681 agatggaaga agcgagtggg tcaaagtagg aaagttgggg gcacaaactt gagtagtcat
     1741 tcacttccct tttatcatcc ggagtaattt aaatgacatg gattggggct tttggcaatc
     1801 ttacaatata tctatccgtg atgttgaggt caccggcgtc ggacttgcga tattcaattg
     1861 ccatattcga ttgcgtcgac attttcatcg cgtctggaca tgttcctcct ctgttaacgc
     1921 gattgggttt gttattggta tcactaatcc gtacggaata tctttaacga tgtaaacaag
     1981 tgcatatacg agtcctttgt taaacaagac tcaaaggagt aagatggcac tccatgtcga
     2041 ctcgtacaag caaatgattc ttgaagattg tggcaaggct cccaatggag ctcgatgaaa
     2101 ttgcaagttt aatgctcttc aagcaaagga tctccttgca acatgaagga cacaggaact
     2161 agaaatttgt ggtgaaggag cagaatacca ttagattaaa attcggtgtt gatggaggtt
     2221 tgatgcgtgg acgatctttg aaagattcgc tgtctgcaag agatagccac gggctggatc
     2281 ttaatcgttt taaatcatat cacattggtc gaaataccaa ttacaacact aaagccatta
     2341 caagaatact acttgtacta tattatctat cgaccatgta catctcttat ttagatcact
     2401 ctctaacttc ccgaccgcat tttgaacact gatgaccgtg ggtggcgccc catacaagat
     2461 caataaaatt gcagtgacgg catttgagat aaaatgcccc aggaatgtta ttctttgccg
     2521 tttcacgctt gcacccgtca cacttgtgga aacgtgtgcc gccatcgact ttgtcgacgc
     2581 gaccgcagtg agggcacacg acgcgatacg ttcccaaaag gtgtcctgca accatttcgc
     2641 cgatgcgaag gacgccagga atgatgacat ctttaaaacc agcggcaagg agagccgcgg
     2701 cgatagcgga ttcaactgcc attgttttgt cgagttgttg aagttgttgt tgatgatgtt
     2761 gttgttgttg tgacgagctt tgttaggtgc aaaatgggac gaggtgcatg ttcgtgcctt
     2821 tatatacgaa atggggacac cacataaaag gccatgaaaa caatggaatc atagtgaagc
     2881 atatgctcac cgtgaaatgg aatattgcca actgtggctg ctatattatt ttttggtggg
     2941 gaaggaaaca aacaacagcc cataatggag cgggatagtc tactgctacc tcaaatgtct
     3001 tgcatatctt gcaaatgcgt ggctttaccg cctttgaata tcaaaatact cactgattga
     3061 aagctcgtac tgcggccgag gtgcctattt caatcctgtt gacaagctgt gaatgatttc
     3121 aagcattgga aatgacatta taatgtacaa aagaagaaga tcatattgtg acagatgtat
     3181 tcaaacagcc aacccatttc ccgcactcac cgtccgcacc ctccgacacc catccgtcca
     3241 tccacgcttt catagtgcgg agccgatggg tattggcact agtacaaaga ttccaaccaa
     3301 tttaatcata attttactcg atttagactc atgaactatg gtttgattca aaaaatccta
     3361 tgtaagtcat cgtccatttt cccaggcttt catctttttc tacagatatc atcatgccac
     3421 caaagaagaa gcaaaagctc gaaaggctcg aaaaacttga caaacctact tgcttacata
     3481 cctgcaacaa gacgtccttc acaaaggctt tcttgcctaa tgagacctac cggcagcgtc
     3541 ttctagatta catcgccatc atccatcaac tcgctgacca tgcttcccac gctctcaaat
     3601 tctacatcct atatgcacca acctttccca cggtaaatga agatacaatc gaagcgattc
     3661 tctatcttct caacaagggg gaggcttggc atccaagaaa ggaagcaaag aaggcatggc
     3721 gggattgttt gctgccatat gttcaacggt actgccaaat catcggcttt gttcacccaa
     3781 atctacgagg cgagcagcaa tcagtcaatt atctgacagc gagtatgatg acaaatctga
     3841 aggtcaacgt ccaggaacac ttcatgacga tgctgctccg gtacatcaat ctgcggctcg
     3901 atgtgaaggg acagaagcag cgactgccac tgaaaagcga tgcgcgaaac gctttctttg
     3961 ctcgtcttcg ctacttgaag tcaattttcc tttttgatat cgtgcccgag tcgcttgatg
     4021 acttgactgc tgaagagagt gaacttctag aagagatttg gtcccttaac attccccttt
     4081 ctgacgacca gccactcgca tattcggttg ctgtagaccc tctcgccttc tttcctgcat
     4141 actgcaaact ctctgggctg tatgaacgac atggcttcca tcagttcagc gcgatacctc
     4201 tgcgtcgctc gctcatccaa agccatgtgc ggatcgacac catcatcctc tactctcacc
     4261 ttctttgcat cacacgacga gaagcggaaa ctgtcgaaaa ggtcgattta tggttgcgcg
     4321 tgtgcaacct gcggaacaag gcttttcggt ctcgccgcgg tatgcagttt gaaggctcgg
     4381 tcacgacgga tggaacctcg gtgtctgtat acctaaagca cccagaagct gacaagtatg
     4441 gaaagcgcag cggagggaaa aagtcagcaa acacgacgga ggcagaggtt aaagcacaat
     4501 atgtggagaa aaacttacct gcttgtcgag cagcagagaa tgttgttgtt atcgacccaa
     4561 acaagcgcga cattctctac tgccaagaca gcaatggtac aatgttccgt tacaccgcca
     4621 accagcgagc cgtggagact ggaagccgtc gatttgcaaa agaacggcag cagatgaaga
     4681 aggaagcggg aatggacctc atagaatcac gtatccctag tcacaagaca atgaacctca
     4741 tggacttcat gcgctatctc cttgttcggc gcgctgattg ggatcgtcgc aaggaattct
     4801 actccaccct gcccacacgc gatggaaatg gcactccttc atcaatcggc agcgaagcga
     4861 atcagacctc atatccaaca tgcgcaacaa gtttgggaac tttaccgttg tgatgggtga
     4921 ttggagcgac gccggtcgaa ctgcgagatt tcagacctca tcaaagacaa aaggctggcg
     4981 caccctcttt aagcggaaca ggatcaactg cttccttctc gacgagtaca agacctcatc
     5041 tgtctgccct cactgttcct ctggcgttga aaaaggcttc aaaacacgac ctcattcaag
     5101 accttggcgc cgtcgcgaag gcaagattga aaaagtccac ggattgctgg gttgtaccaa
     5161 ccctaactgt ttacagcaat cctggacgat gcgctactgg aacagggaca cgctgagcac
     5221 ctgcaacatg ctgatgattg tgcaatcaat gttggatggg cactgtagac cagaagtgtt
     5281 cagcaggagt gttccagccg tagcttagat tggttagatt aggttttccg agccggttgt
     5341 cgcgcggttc aatccctggt gcgggtgtcc gcactatgaa atcctattgt gcagtcgtaa
     5401 tttcaatgat gatcgtgcat gtgtaagtac taagccgcaa ttgggttccg atcgacacca
     5461 cccatcatcg ctttccatct gtccgtccat tcttcactcg caccttgcgt cgaatagtgt
     5521 caacagtgcg aatcctttgg caactctttg atcaacttgc tcttgatgcc cgggaaactc
     5581 acctgggcta tcttgcatga atttgatata cattgggtaa agatcaatga ggagaataac
     5641 cattttctag agcccccacc atctttttcc tcaataacct gccatacagt gttgctcttg
     5701 tttttgtgtt tctaaatcat cctgtccacc ttcatgtctt tcatgtctgt atttgcggta
     5761 aatactccat tagatacagc atagacatgc ttctacgtgg tggtcaatta acgatctcga
     5821 cgcgttttct tgacacgccc aaagtcgctg ccccacacaa gttgcaagtt tctttttttt
     5881 tgcttcaaaa caaacggacg gaatttgaaa gcgccttacg agatattcta aagatattct
     5941 tcatgaccga gttgagcaag gcagcatttt caagaatatg ttttgctttg ggtaatgcga
     6001 tataatggat ttatgctttc ctgttcatac actaaaccca taacatgcag ggaaacccat
     6061 cgccgtcctc ccaaatcccc aggcacgcat tcctgcatat ttacttcatt atgaattctc
     6121 tctggcgctc ctttctttgc attccaagca gcactatgta tcatccgctc aattgacgca
     6181 ccaacatact gccgaggatt tggcaacggc agaacatctt ctctgtgtca taaattttcc
     6241 acgcaagcag ataggaaagt tcaagtcgga ttgcctcacc acaggcgtgc aagacgatca
     6301 ggcaccagat cctgtaaaga agcgagaaac gaccgttgcc gtgggtgtcc tcaacatggc
     6361 tgagtcaggc aacaacaaca tcttgcctgg atctagagtg cacatagacg gtcgtcatga
     6421 agtcgttgac acgaatgata gagatttatc ttgggaagag ttttgtcaat ttgagattcg
     6481 tgtcgggacg gtcctatctg gggacggaaa tgtagatttt ggggaaaact ggggtgttcg
     6541 cagatgcaag tctgccattg aacttggaat ttacacggga aaacaagttt tggccgtgct
     6601 gaatgtagag gatgggccgt gggttttaag tgttggaaag actggattaa taggaccgct
     6661 aaaaaaggtc tctaacggga tccgcttggc ttgattttaa aaagtttcat ccgagtttta
     6721 gtgtcctgta catggtgagc tattaatgaa gaaagggcgc tgcaatcctt ccatctccat
     6781 gggacgatgc ttcaatgaca tggccgaaag cattgcccga cttttcatgt ttgatgcgag
     6841 gcgaaccgtt gctaggcaac atttatgaac atcggaattt cggaatggca tctgattggc
     6901 tggccggcac gtgatgaatc aacgcggcta taaaaggagc ccaccgcgtc ttcccacact
     6961 ctacttttcc ccatcagact caaacaacga ccgtcgccgg gacggacttt ttctctaggt
     7021 gggtggggga caaccatggt tgctgaatcg gcttgcaatt ccaaagtcct gctggggctg
     7081 caacacgcca gtttatggct ggccctgtca cagtatctat cgtgcctttt ggctgctggg
     7141 gctgtggtcg gtccggagca cggctgccct gttgtggtat ctatcgggga tggagggttg
     7201 taagcagcct gctggggctg caacacgcca gtttatggct ggccctgtca cagtatctat
     7261 cgggcctttt ggctgctggg gctgtggtcg gtccagagca cggct
//
LOCUS       NW_015971539.80_-_Loci_with_Fz        4684 bp    DNA     linear   UNA 12-MAY-2023
DEFINITION  Spizellomyces punctatus DAOM BR117 chromosome Unknown supercont1.3,
            whole genome shotgun sequence.
ACCESSION   geneious|urn:local:
VERSION     geneious|urn:local:.:1rt-g96hokv:16
KEYWORDS    .
SOURCE      .
  ORGANISM  .
FEATURES             Location/Qualifiers
     Loci_with_Fz    1..4684
                     /created_by="gfaure"
                     /label="Loci with Fz"
     CDS             join(complement(751..1071),complement(495..685),
                     complement(326..428),complement(231..262),
                     complement(<1..167))
                     /locus_tag="SPPG_01755"
                     /codon_start=1
                     /product="uncharacterized protein"
                     /protein_id="XP_016610709.1"
                     /db_xref="GeneID:27685397"
                     /translation="MPRPGLRPRSAAPVVETVCPIATVFGKQTKVRPTKKRPAVKHVP
                     IRYDLQEIALETVKAEIKEEASRSDKGEWQDVWTSIEAYRKRVEAPVDTCGCAVLGRK
                     EFGDKVYRFETLVSLILSAQTPDLKLAPTMRLLQSHTPEGMTPNALLAMDPELIKSCL
                     ATIGMQNQKTKSLLATSRVLHERYDGDIPPTWEELLALPGVGPKIAALTMSIAWNKDV
                     AIAVDTHVHRISNRLGWVRTKNPEATRQSLERWLPKEYWGPINPLLVGFGQTL"
                     /label="uncharacterized protein CDS"
     gene            complement(<1..1127)
                     /locus_tag="SPPG_01755"
                     /db_xref="GeneID:27685397"
                     /label="gene"
     mRNA            join(complement(751..1127),complement(495..685),
                     complement(326..428),complement(231..262),
                     complement(<1..167))
                     /locus_tag="SPPG_01755"
                     /product="uncharacterized protein"
                     /transcript_id="XM_016750070.1"
                     /db_xref="GeneID:27685397"
                     /label="uncharacterized protein mRNA"
     ORF             134..358
                     /transl_table=11
                     /Genetic_code="Bacteria, Archaea"
                     /created_by="Glimmer3"
                     /Glimmer_Reading_Frame="+2"
                     /Glimmer_score="3.82"
                     /label="orf00001"
     ORF             complement(491..685)
                     /transl_table=11
                     /Genetic_code="Bacteria, Archaea"
                     /created_by="Glimmer3"
                     /Glimmer_Reading_Frame="-2"
                     /Glimmer_score="2.09"
                     /label="orf00003"
     ORF             742..876
                     /transl_table=11
                     /Genetic_code="Bacteria, Archaea"
                     /created_by="Glimmer3"
                     /Glimmer_Reading_Frame="+1"
                     /Glimmer_score="3.61"
                     /label="orf00004"
     end             complement(1171..1200)
                     /original_coord="NW_015971539:197446_197417:-1"
                     /label="end"
     CDS             1334..2617
                     /locus_tag="SPPG_08957"
                     /codon_start=1
                     /product="uncharacterized protein"
                     /protein_id="XP_016610710.1"
                     /db_xref="GeneID:27692082"
                     /translation="MPPKKKQKLEKLDKPTLHTCNKTSFAKALPNEIYRQRLLDYIAI
                     IHQLADHASHALKFYLLSSSAPVFPTVNEDTIEAILYLLNKGEAWHPRKEAKKAWRDC
                     LLPYVQRYCQIVGFIHPNLRGEQQSINYLTASMMMNLKVNVQEHFMTMLLRYINLQLD
                     VKGQKQQLPPKSDAWKSDAWKAFFARLRYLKSIFLFDVVPELLDLSRTESDIMDEIWS
                     LDLPFLVNDPLAYAVAVDPMSFFPAYCRLSSLYEKHGFRRFSAIPLRHSLIQTHIHID
                     TVILYQHILCIMRREAETVEKFDLWLRVCNLRSKAFRSRRGMQFEGSISTDGTSVSVY
                     LKHPEAEYGKRGARKSAKSLEDEVKAQYMEKNLPACRAAENVVVIDPNKRDLLYCQDS
                     NGATMFHYTANQQAMETGSRRQQSATAADEERSWS"
                     /label="uncharacterized protein CDS"
     gene            <1334..>2617
                     /locus_tag="SPPG_08957"
                     /db_xref="GeneID:27692082"
                     /label="gene"
     mRNA            <1334..>2617
                     /locus_tag="SPPG_08957"
                     /product="uncharacterized protein"
                     /transcript_id="XM_016757107.1"
                     /db_xref="GeneID:27692082"
                     /label="uncharacterized protein mRNA"
     ORF             1334..2617
                     /transl_table=11
                     /Genetic_code="Bacteria, Archaea"
                     /created_by="Glimmer3"
                     /Glimmer_Reading_Frame="+2"
                     /Glimmer_score="3.33"
                     /label="orf00007"
     fz              1376..2572
                     /original_coord="NW_015971539:197622_198818:1"
                     /fz="1 18_415 62.38244514106584"
                     /label="fz"
     ORF             2580..3230
                     /transl_table=11
                     /Genetic_code="Bacteria, Archaea"
                     /created_by="Glimmer3"
                     /Glimmer_Reading_Frame="+3"
                     /Glimmer_score="3.53"
                     /label="orf00009"
     fz              2583..3227
                     /original_coord="NW_015971539:198829_199473:1"
                     /fz="1 419_638 34.48275862068966"
                     /label="fz"
     end             3293..3322
                     /original_coord="NW_015971539:199568_199539:1"
                     /label="end"
     gene            3342..>4684
                     /locus_tag="SPPG_01757"
                     /db_xref="GeneID:27685398"
                     /label="gene"
     mRNA            join(3342..4239,4305..>4684)
                     /locus_tag="SPPG_01757"
                     /product="uncharacterized protein"
                     /transcript_id="XM_016750071.1"
                     /db_xref="GeneID:27685398"
                     /label="uncharacterized protein mRNA"
     CDS             join(3793..4239,4305..>4684)
                     /locus_tag="SPPG_01757"
                     /codon_start=1
                     /product="uncharacterized protein"
                     /protein_id="XP_016610711.1"
                     /db_xref="GeneID:27685398"
                     /translation="MNTTIPPSTSVVPEHLQYTLELVFGGLGTAIQLFNCIWAASVLF
                     RRPNPYNGTLVICGVFYLLAQGIVVTQTIISFSGGKNHEYLTMLEDLGQGEEVKQQYS
                     DWKLGVIMPWLQRTYNFVYGVATLVYVLIVQIRFRVVRRIVPYWKGWDHIFVGFTVIL
                     WAATFLTWNVIHYSRDGLSSGISAAVWNIYVLVVDQLLCVLFLMRLKMFQRKFGQSIR
                     RQTARRTVFVALICLAIMSWVAFGVFMYSNMGYRHDEGMRNVLFRVASALSGFMMSA"
                     /label="uncharacterized protein CDS"
     ORF             complement(4442..4591)
                     /transl_table=11
                     /Genetic_code="Bacteria, Archaea"
                     /created_by="Glimmer3"
                     /Glimmer_Reading_Frame="-2"
                     /Glimmer_score="1.89"
                     /label="orf00012"
ORIGIN      
        1 acaatgtttg cccgaacccg actagcagag gattgattgg gccccagtac tcttttggaa
       61 gccaccgctc aagactttgt ctggtggctt ccgggttctt cgtccggacc caacctagac
      121 gattactgat gcggtgaaca tgcgtgtcga cggcaattgc aacatctctg atcatagatt
      181 gtcaaactac cgaagcaggt cgcgaaatca gttgtatgct ggttactcac ttgttccatg
      241 ctatcgacat ggtcaatgcg gcctaaatag tgcggagaat atcagaatta tgcacaactg
      301 gaagcaatcc actgtaagct cctactattt tagggccaac cccaggaagg gcgagtagct
      361 cttcccaggt aggagggata tcgccgtcat atcgctcgtg caaaactcta ctcgttgcca
      421 gcagagatct ggatcataaa ggtttcagcc aaattgcacg gccatacacg aaactacggc
      481 gacacaaaac ttactttgtt ttctggtttt gcattccgat tgtcgccaga cagcttttaa
      541 tcagttcagg atccatcgct aatagggcat tcggggtcat gccttcaggt gtgtgggatt
      601 ggagcagtct catggtggga gccagtttca agtcgggtgt ttgagccgag agaataagcg
      661 atacaagtgt ctcaaaacga tacacctgaa tcaaatgcgt tcagcaagca aagcaactgt
      721 ttggaaagga cgacagcgta tatgatttac cttgtcacca aattcttttc tgccgaggac
      781 ggcacacccg caggtatcta caggtgcctc cacccgcttc ctatacgctt caatgctagt
      841 ccacacatct tgccattcgc ctttatcgga ccttgacgcc tcctctttga tttctgcctt
      901 taccgtttcc agagcaatct cttggagatc gtagcgaatc ggaacatgct taaccgcggg
      961 tcgcttcttt gtcgggcgca cctttgtttg ctttccaaat acggtagcga tgggacaaac
     1021 tgtctccacg acaggagccg ctgatcgggg acggagtccc ggtcgtggca tatgtggttt
     1081 tgaactgtga gatatgggtt atcatctcct cccaacttgg attttacatg tcgaggggct
     1141 tagccgaacc catggggcgt agcaaattca tagtgcggag ccgatgggaa ctggcactag
     1201 tacatagatt ccaaccgatt taatcataat tttactcgat ttagactcat gaactatggt
     1261 ttgatccaaa aaatcctata taagttgtcg tgcccatttt cccaggcttt catcttttcc
     1321 cacagatatc atcatgccgc caaaaaagaa gcaaaaactc gaaaaactcg acaaacccac
     1381 cttacatacc tgcaacaaga cttcctttgc aaaagccctg ccaaacgaga tctatcgcca
     1441 acggcttcta gattacatcg ccatcatcca tcaacttgcc gaccatgctt cccacgcgct
     1501 gaaattctat ctcctttcat catcagcgcc agtttttccc acggtaaatg aagatacaat
     1561 cgaagccatc ctgtatcttc tcaacaaggg ggaggcttgg catccaagaa aggaagcaaa
     1621 gaaggcatgg cgggattgtt tgctgccata tgttcaacgg tactgccaaa tcgtcggctt
     1681 cattcaccca aatctacgag gcgagcagca gtcaatcaat tacctgacag cgagtatgat
     1741 gatgaacctg aaagtcaacg ttcaagagca tttcatgacg atgctgctcc gatatatcaa
     1801 tctgcagctt gacgtgaagg gacagaagca gcaactgcca ccgaaaagtg atgcgtggaa
     1861 aagtgatgcg tggaaagctt tctttgctcg tcttcgttac ttgaagtcaa ttttcctttt
     1921 tgatgtggtg cccgagttgc tggatctgag caggacagaa tccgatatca tggacgaaat
     1981 ttggtcgctc gatctgcctt ttcttgtcaa cgatccactg gcatatgctg ttgccgttga
     2041 cccgatgtcc tttttccctg catactgtcg gttgtcaagc ctatatgaaa agcatggatt
     2101 tcgacggttc agcgccatcc cacttcgcca ctccctcatc caaacacata ttcacatcga
     2161 cacggtcatt ctgtaccagc atatcctttg catcatgcga cgggaagcgg aaactgttga
     2221 aaagttcgat ttatggttgc gcgtgtgcaa cctgcggagc aaggcttttc ggtctcgccg
     2281 cggtatgcag tttgaaggct cgatcagtac ggatggaacc tcggtgtcgg tatacctaaa
     2341 gcacccagaa gcagagtatg gaaagcgcgg agcgagaaag tcagcaaaga gtttagagga
     2401 tgaagttaaa gcgcaataca tggagaaaaa cttacctgct tgtcgagcag cagagaatgt
     2461 cgttgttatc gacccaaaca agcgtgatct actctactgc caagacagca atggtgcgac
     2521 aatgtttcac tacaccgcca accagcaagc catggagact ggaagccgtc gacagcaaag
     2581 tgcaacggca gcagatgaag aaagaagctg gagttgacct catagaatca cgtatcccta
     2641 gccacaaaac aatgaacctc atggacttta ctcgctacct tcttgttcgc cgtgctgatt
     2701 gggatcgtca caaggagttc tactcacatc ctgcccacac gcggtggaag tggcatgcat
     2761 ttataaacca tcagaagagc gaatcagacc tcataagcgc catgcacaac aaatacggtg
     2821 aaaactttac cgttgtgatg ggtgattgga gcgatgccgg tcgaactgca agatttcaga
     2881 cctcatcaaa gacgaaaggt tggcgcaccc tctttaagca caacaggatc acctgcttcc
     2941 ttctcgacga gtataaaacc tcatctgtct gccctcactg ttcctctggc gttgaaaaag
     3001 gcttcaaaac acgacctcat tcaagacctt ggtgccgtcg cgaaggcaag attgaaaaag
     3061 tccacggatt gctgggttgt accaacccta actgtcagca agcctggacg atgcgctact
     3121 ggaatcgaga tacgctgagc acctgcaata tgctaatgat tgtgagatca atgttggatg
     3181 ggcactgtag accagaggtg ttcagcagaa gcgttccagc tatagcgtag cgtagattag
     3241 ttagttagct tttccgaacc ggttgtcgcc ggttcaatcc ctggtgcggg tgctagtgcc
     3301 aatacccatc ggctccgcac tatgaatgtc gcaagcaaaa caaacccaat gcgcaacgat
     3361 tggtaagacg ggtatttgcc atctatgccc ttgttcacca tttcttgcaa acgtacgctg
     3421 gtgcacagtt tattatcatg gagatcccgg agtttgctgt ccgaatgcag gaaatcagca
     3481 aactcttcgt ggtgaaattc tacgcaatgg agtaacaaag tgccaagcga aactgcaagc
     3541 ggctatcgcc ctcccacgcc tttgtggttg attccaagcg ttacgatcaa agaaagcacg
     3601 cgatggaaag caaagtaaaa aaatctattt gacaatttct ggtcgcctac cttttagcac
     3661 gttgaggcgt tttaaagaaa aatgattttt tactattggc cccacgggtg aacgagcgat
     3721 agacgagcaa cagtccaatt gctgaaaaac aagttgctgc tcatgttcgc tgcccactag
     3781 agatctcatg ccatgaatac gacgataccc ccttccacat ccgttgtgcc agagcatctt
     3841 caatatacgt tggaactggt ctttggaggt ctaggtaccg ccattcagct cttcaactgt
     3901 atatgggctg catcggtact gttccgtcgt ccgaatccct acaatgggac tctggttatc
     3961 tgtggggtct tctacctgtt ggcccagggt attgtcgtga cgcagacaat tatctccttc
     4021 tcggggggca aaaaccatga gtacctcacc atgctggaag acttgggcca aggagaggaa
     4081 gtgaagcaac agtactcgga ctggaaattg ggagtgatca tgccctggct gcagcgaaca
     4141 tacaatttcg tttatggcgt agccacactt gtttatgtgt tgattgttca aattcgattt
     4201 cgtgtcgttc gacgaatcgt cccgtattgg aagggttggg tacgttgtag atcgattctt
     4261 ctcagactga gcaactcgca tattgagact ttgaacgacc ttaggatcac atctttgttg
     4321 gctttaccgt cattctatgg gctgctacct tcctcacttg gaatgtcata cattattcgc
     4381 gcgatggcct ttcgagtggg atatcagcgg ccgtatggaa tatttatgtt ttggtggttg
     4441 atcaactctt gtgcgtcctg ttccttatgc gtctgaagat gttccaaaga aagtttggcc
     4501 aatcaatccg acgccagaca gccaggcgaa cggtctttgt cgctctcatc tgcctagcga
     4561 taatgtcgtg ggttgctttc ggcgttttca tgtacagtaa tatgggatat cggcacgacg
     4621 aagggatgcg taatgtttta ttcagagtag caagtgccct gtctggcttt atgatgtccg
     4681 ccgc
//
LOCUS       NW_015971548.32_-_Loci_with_Fz        5555 bp    DNA     linear   UNA 12-MAY-2023
DEFINITION  Spizellomyces punctatus DAOM BR117 chromosome Unknown
            supercont1.12, whole genome shotgun sequence.
ACCESSION   geneious|urn:local:
VERSION     geneious|urn:local:.:1rt-g96hokv:17
KEYWORDS    .
SOURCE      .
  ORGANISM  .
FEATURES             Location/Qualifiers
     Loci_with_Fz    1..5555
                     /created_by="gfaure"
                     /label="Loci with Fz"
     ghost_fanzor    <1..83
                     /created_by="gfaure"
                     /label="ghost"
     gene            complement(<1..>371)
                     /locus_tag="SPPG_06541"
                     /db_xref="GeneID:27689835"
                     /label="gene"
     CDS             join(complement(87..371),complement(<1..15))
                     /locus_tag="SPPG_06541"
                     /codon_start=1
                     /product="uncharacterized protein"
                     /protein_id="XP_016606174.1"
                     /db_xref="GeneID:27689835"
                     /translation="MSTLACSKEQNETTSKSQVSNVDEAVAEGIAKLPEHKQMANAAQ
                     AELTAQCMQRHAKELEARTAAVTGGVIPKDSAAAVAQSAADRAKHIADDMQAIALH"
                     /label="uncharacterized protein CDS"
     mRNA            join(complement(87..>371),complement(<1..15))
                     /locus_tag="SPPG_06541"
                     /product="uncharacterized protein"
                     /transcript_id="XM_016754743.1"
                     /db_xref="GeneID:27689835"
                     /label="uncharacterized protein mRNA"
     ORF             complement(75..371)
                     /transl_table=11
                     /Genetic_code="Bacteria, Archaea"
                     /created_by="Glimmer3"
                     /Glimmer_Reading_Frame="-3"
                     /Glimmer_score="2.25"
                     /label="orf00001"
     ORF             356..454
                     /transl_table=11
                     /Genetic_code="Bacteria, Archaea"
                     /created_by="Glimmer3"
                     /Glimmer_Reading_Frame="+2"
                     /Glimmer_score="0.39"
                     /label="orf00002"
     tRNA            complement(1112..1193)
                     /locus_tag="SPPG_10157"
                     /product="tRNA-Ser"
                     /db_xref="GeneID:27692865"
                     /label="tRNA-Ser"
     gene            complement(1112..1193)
                     /locus_tag="SPPG_10157"
                     /db_xref="GeneID:27692865"
                     /label="gene"
     ORF             complement(1172..1381)
                     /transl_table=11
                     /Genetic_code="Bacteria, Archaea"
                     /created_by="Glimmer3"
                     /Glimmer_Reading_Frame="-2"
                     /Glimmer_score="1.96"
                     /label="orf00005"
     gene            complement(1417..3877)
                     /locus_tag="SPPG_09388"
                     /db_xref="GeneID:27692513"
                     /label="gene"
     mRNA            join(complement(3813..3877),complement(3492..3738),
                     complement(2681..3419),complement(1789..2605),
                     complement(1417..1722))
                     /locus_tag="SPPG_09388"
                     /product="hypothetical protein, variant 2"
                     /transcript_id="XM_016757550.1"
                     /db_xref="GeneID:27692513"
                     /label="hypothetical protein, variant 2 mRNA"
     mRNA            join(complement(3492..3861),complement(2681..3419),
                     complement(2411..2605),complement(1789..2356),
                     complement(1417..1722))
                     /locus_tag="SPPG_09388"
                     /product="hypothetical protein, variant 1"
                     /transcript_id="XM_016757549.1"
                     /db_xref="GeneID:27692513"
                     /label="hypothetical protein, variant 1 mRNA"
     mRNA            join(complement(3492..3861),complement(2681..3419),
                     complement(1789..2605),complement(1417..1722))
                     /locus_tag="SPPG_09388"
                     /product="uncharacterized protein"
                     /transcript_id="XM_016757548.1"
                     /db_xref="GeneID:27692513"
                     /label="uncharacterized protein mRNA"
     mRNA            join(complement(2681..3444),complement(1789..2605),
                     complement(1417..1722))
                     /locus_tag="SPPG_09388"
                     /product="hypothetical protein, variant 3"
                     /transcript_id="XM_016757551.1"
                     /db_xref="GeneID:27692513"
                     /label="hypothetical protein, variant 3 mRNA"
     ORF             complement(1518..1682)
                     /transl_table=11
                     /Genetic_code="Bacteria, Archaea"
                     /created_by="Glimmer3"
                     /Glimmer_Reading_Frame="-3"
                     /Glimmer_score="4.54"
                     /label="orf00006"
     end             complement(1837..1866)
                     /original_coord="NW_015971548:418795_418766:-1"
                     /label="end"
     gene            1990..>2878
                     /locus_tag="SPPG_06542"
                     /db_xref="GeneID:27689836"
                     /label="gene"
     mRNA            1990..>2878
                     /locus_tag="SPPG_06542"
                     /product="uncharacterized protein"
                     /transcript_id="XM_016754744.1"
                     /db_xref="GeneID:27689836"
                     /label="uncharacterized protein mRNA"
     CDS             2000..2878
                     /locus_tag="SPPG_06542"
                     /codon_start=1
                     /product="uncharacterized protein"
                     /protein_id="XP_016606179.1"
                     /db_xref="GeneID:27689836"
                     /translation="MPPKKKQKLEKLDKPTCLHTCNKTSFAKAFLPNEIYRQRLLDYI
                     AMIHQLADHASHTLKFYILSAPSFTVNEETIEAILYLLNKGEAWQPKTDAKRALRECL
                     LPYVRRYCHIVGFVHPNLQKEQQSVNYLTMSMMTNLKVNVQEHFMQMILRYINLRLDV
                     KGRKGQFPPKSEARKAFFARLRYLKSVFLFETMPESLDDLSILENEILEEIWTLNLPF
                     PDQDKPLAYLIAIDAMSFLPAYCKLSRSMSIMDFDGLAPYLFAAPSSKAIYALTPSSS
                     ILMFFASPADAERQKP"
                     /label="uncharacterized protein CDS"
     ORF             2000..2878
                     /transl_table=11
                     /Genetic_code="Bacteria, Archaea"
                     /created_by="Glimmer3"
                     /Glimmer_Reading_Frame="+2"
                     /Glimmer_score="6.73"
                     /label="orf00008"
     fz              2042..2731
                     /original_coord="NW_015971548:418971_419660:1"
                     /fz="1 18_250 36.52037617554859"
                     /label="fz"
     fz              2734..3897
                     /original_coord="NW_015971548:419663_420826:1"
                     /fz="1 252_638 60.658307210031346"
                     /label="fz"
     ORF             2944..3900
                     /transl_table=11
                     /Genetic_code="Bacteria, Archaea"
                     /created_by="Glimmer3"
                     /Glimmer_Reading_Frame="+1"
                     /Glimmer_score="5.09"
                     /label="orf00010"
     CDS             complement(3055..3399)
                     /locus_tag="SPPG_09388"
                     /codon_start=1
                     /product="uncharacterized protein"
                     /protein_id="XP_016606178.1"
                     /db_xref="GeneID:27692513"
                     /translation="MSRMRIEVLAAVPVDTTDEEVAEEIHEVHRLVRWYSRFYKVHSR
                     FLLHLLPFLCKSPATSLLAALIGGIVKHRRTIAVLAVEKVALVWVNNDDIFCCSTSRQ
                     VVLHIYCLHLSF"
                     /label="uncharacterized protein CDS"
     CDS             complement(3055..3399)
                     /locus_tag="SPPG_09388"
                     /codon_start=1
                     /product="hypothetical protein, variant 1"
                     /protein_id="XP_016606177.1"
                     /db_xref="GeneID:27692513"
                     /translation="MSRMRIEVLAAVPVDTTDEEVAEEIHEVHRLVRWYSRFYKVHSR
                     FLLHLLPFLCKSPATSLLAALIGGIVKHRRTIAVLAVEKVALVWVNNDDIFCCSTSRQ
                     VVLHIYCLHLSF"
                     /label="hypothetical protein, variant 1 CDS"
     CDS             complement(3055..3399)
                     /locus_tag="SPPG_09388"
                     /codon_start=1
                     /product="hypothetical protein, variant 3"
                     /protein_id="XP_016606175.1"
                     /db_xref="GeneID:27692513"
                     /translation="MSRMRIEVLAAVPVDTTDEEVAEEIHEVHRLVRWYSRFYKVHSR
                     FLLHLLPFLCKSPATSLLAALIGGIVKHRRTIAVLAVEKVALVWVNNDDIFCCSTSRQ
                     VVLHIYCLHLSF"
                     /label="hypothetical protein, variant 3 CDS"
     CDS             complement(3055..3399)
                     /locus_tag="SPPG_09388"
                     /codon_start=1
                     /product="hypothetical protein, variant 2"
                     /protein_id="XP_016606176.1"
                     /db_xref="GeneID:27692513"
                     /translation="MSRMRIEVLAAVPVDTTDEEVAEEIHEVHRLVRWYSRFYKVHSR
                     FLLHLLPFLCKSPATSLLAALIGGIVKHRRTIAVLAVEKVALVWVNNDDIFCCSTSRQ
                     VVLHIYCLHLSF"
                     /label="hypothetical protein, variant 2 CDS"
     end             3960..3989
                     /original_coord="NW_015971548:420918_420889:1"
                     /label="end"
     gene            complement(4131..5145)
                     /locus_tag="SPPG_06544"
                     /db_xref="GeneID:27689837"
                     /label="gene"
     mRNA            join(complement(4532..5145),complement(4131..4465))
                     /locus_tag="SPPG_06544"
                     /product="uncharacterized protein"
                     /transcript_id="XM_016754745.1"
                     /db_xref="GeneID:27689837"
                     /label="uncharacterized protein mRNA"
     CDS             join(complement(4532..5052),complement(4228..4465))
                     /locus_tag="SPPG_06544"
                     /codon_start=1
                     /product="uncharacterized protein"
                     /protein_id="XP_016606180.1"
                     /db_xref="GeneID:27689837"
                     /translation="MTPSPDSQTSSSGGTCPVDHSSFASIAGKRSAPSSSTSASSSGG
                     GCPVDHTSSHINPLNMMPNLPQTPSQGQTVNLSTERTSSSIPRQDVQDKTWDYPSPQQ
                     FYNALKRKGWETPEHEIPTMVDIHNFLNEACWGEVLKWEKMFHCDCKDVKLAKFQGRP
                     QDLTPKARMYSWFGVDKPFDRHDWTVDRCGQQVRYVIDYYSAPDEAPGVPAFNVDVRP
                     ALDSPSALFDRARMGARRVWERFFGGDAMEGSQS"
                     /label="uncharacterized protein CDS"
     ORF             4230..4352
                     /transl_table=11
                     /Genetic_code="Bacteria, Archaea"
                     /created_by="Glimmer3"
                     /Glimmer_Reading_Frame="+3"
                     /Glimmer_score="7.53"
                     /label="orf00011"
     ORF             complement(4489..5178)
                     /transl_table=11
                     /Genetic_code="Bacteria, Archaea"
                     /created_by="Glimmer3"
                     /Glimmer_Reading_Frame="-1"
                     /Glimmer_score="5.26"
                     /label="orf00013"
     ORF             complement(5292..5345)
                     /transl_table=11
                     /Genetic_code="Bacteria, Archaea"
                     /created_by="Glimmer3"
                     /Glimmer_Reading_Frame="-3"
                     /Glimmer_score="4.55"
                     /label="orf00014"
ORIGIN      
        1 gtgaagagca atagcctgta ttgggcacgt cagaatctgc aatgaaaggt gctccggtat
       61 ggagtacagc gaacctatga tctcacctgc atatcgtcag caatatgctt tgcgcgatct
      121 gctgcactct gcgcaaccgc cgcagccgaa tccttgggaa tgaccccacc ggtaacagca
      181 gctgtccttg cctcaagttc tttcgcatgt cgctgcatac attgagcggt caattcggcc
      241 tgagcagcgt tggccatttg tttgtgttct ggaagtttgg cgattccttc agcaactgct
      301 tcgtccacgt tggaaacttg ggatttggag gtcgtctcgt tttgttcctt cgaacatgct
      361 agggtactca tccttcaaaa ctatgcgcta tttgcgcaat actgcaggtg ccctcacctt
      421 ggcgtccttt ttcaccttcc atttcggatt ataaatgtgc aaatcttatt tacagccttc
      481 acggcaagtt tgacagttgg tagggcagaa aagattcgct gcgagagagc tcaactgttc
      541 ttttaagttc gtattttgag cttatattac tcaaggttgg acacctttgt aggagccttt
      601 ctccagcttc cgtatttcag aaggcgaagt tactgacggt cggctgcctt tacactactg
      661 taatactgac gccaattcca agtgaccaag gctcacagaa attaccatca cgtataagaa
      721 tccactgaat agtccatgtc tgccattacg tatcaaagat atcgtgacta tttcccaagg
      781 acccttgggc ttgtctgagt ccttttgacg tgtagaagca ggaactctta caaaaaagga
      841 cgtcgtgcat gagaaaggtt ccaatgcggt gcttcttgca acgtcgttca aagcagacgt
      901 ccactttcaa tgttatggag ttgacattga tcagacatat ttaggctact cacaacgcga
      961 tgacattata cactatccgt accatatata cactttcaaa ataatctttg tgttctgcct
     1021 cattgtcagg taacggtaag agaccgacac aacagtagca gtcttcaatt acaaaagcaa
     1081 tgaaaaaaaa gcacaagatg aggtggggaa gcgacacgag caggatttga acctgcgcgg
     1141 gcagagccca atagatttct agtctatcgc cttaaccact cggccatcgt gtcaggtgaa
     1201 tgacagaaca ggtatttgca atatattcct tgtgatattc tatgctcatc tgcttcccag
     1261 aggctggctc taggtaaggc tcgttgcaag gaaaattgtc gtggctgtaa gttgacatga
     1321 aggagtatga aatcgcactt tcgggcgttg cagatacatt gttgatattg gcacttctca
     1381 catgtcgcca ttatcaacta ttatcataga tgtgaaagca atgttcgcat agaaggagga
     1441 cagtaaaagc aagaatgagc cacctcggtg ctagcagatc tgcctctcgt ttggagcacg
     1501 atatatgctc tatgaaatta tggcttcatg tttttgagac gagccttaga cgttgcgaga
     1561 aagccatgct gaaagacaga ctccaattta gttgacactt gatcgaaagc ataagacatg
     1621 gtagatttca ttgatgattc ggatgatttg gagccaatta tgttgaagtt attaattggc
     1681 attagctccg tccatccagg atacattgat gatgtccatg aactttggag aataggttca
     1741 gcaccttttc tgatggtttt gtgttaaaga aagtacgcag ttacttgccg atgcttcatg
     1801 ggaacaagat ttggcccagt tctcaaccct tgtacatagt gcggagccga tgggtattgg
     1861 cactagtaca aagattccaa ccaatttaat cataatttta ctcgatttag actcatgaac
     1921 tatggtttga tccaaaaagt cctatataag ttgtcgggcc cattttccca ggctttcgtc
     1981 tttttccaca gatatcatca tgccaccaaa gaaaaagcaa aaactcgaaa aactcgacaa
     2041 acctacttgc ttacatacct gcaacaagac ttcctttgca aaagctttcc tgccaaacga
     2101 gatctaccgc caacggcttc tagattacat tgccatgatc catcaacttg ctgaccatgc
     2161 ttcccacact ctcaaattct acatcctatc tgcaccatcc ttcaccgtaa acgaggagac
     2221 catcgaagca attctctatc ttctcaacaa aggagaggct tggcaaccaa aaactgatgc
     2281 gaaaagggca ttgcgcgaat gcttgctgcc ctatgtccga cggtactgcc acatcgtcgg
     2341 cttcgttcat ccaaatctac aaaaagagca gcaatcagtc aattacctga caatgagtat
     2401 gatgacgaac ctgaaagtca acgtccaaga gcatttcatg cagatgatcc ttcggtatat
     2461 caatctgcgg cttgacgtga agggacggaa agggcaattt cctccaaaga gtgaagcgcg
     2521 aaaagctttc tttgctcggc tacgctactt gaagtcagtt ttccttttcg aaacaatgcc
     2581 agaatcgctg gatgacttga gcattcttga aaacgagatt ttagaagaga tctggacact
     2641 taacctgcca tttcctgatc aagacaagcc gcttgcctac ctcattgcca tcgacgcgat
     2701 gtccttcttg cctgcatact gcaaactctc ccgctctatg agcatcatgg atttcgatgg
     2761 tttagcgcca tacctcttcg ccgctccctc atccaaagcc atatacgcat tgacaccgtc
     2821 atcctctatt ctcatgttct ttgcatcccc cgcagacgca gagaggcaga agccatagag
     2881 aaggatgatc tgtggttgcg tgtctgtaat ctacgtacca aagcttttca gtctcgccgc
     2941 agtatgcagt ttgaaggctc gatcacgacg gacggaacct cggtgtctgt atacctaaag
     3001 caccccgaag cagacaagta tggaaagcgc ggagcgagaa agtcagcaaa gactctagaa
     3061 gctgaggtga aggcagtata tgtggagaac aacttgcctg cttgtcgagc agcagaaaat
     3121 gtcgtcatta ttgacccaaa caagcgcgac cttctctact gccaagacag caatggtgcg
     3181 acgatgtttc actataccgc caatcaacgc tgcaaggaga ctggtagccg gcgatttgca
     3241 aaggaacggc agcagatgaa gaaggaagcg ggaatggacc ttatagaatc gcgaatacca
     3301 tctcacaaga cgatgaacct catggatttc ctccgctacc tcctcgtccg ttgtgtcgac
     3361 tggaaccgcc gcaaggactt ctattcgcat cctgctcata ctcgatggaa atggcactcc
     3421 ttcataaacc gtcagaagag cgaatcagac ctcataagta acatgcgcaa caagtacagt
     3481 gaaaacctta ctgttgtaat gggtgattgg agcgatgccg gtcgaactgc aagatttcag
     3541 acctcatcaa agacaaaagg ctggcgcacc ctctttaagc gcaaccgcat tgattgtttc
     3601 cttctcgacg agtacaagac ctcatctgtt tgccctcgct gttcctcatc tgagtttgtg
     3661 gagaaaaaat tcaaagaacg acctcattca agaccttatc gacaacgaga aggcaagatt
     3721 gaaaaagtcc acggattgct gggttgtacc aaccctaact gtttgcagca agcctggacg
     3781 atgcgctact ggaatcgaga tacgctgagc acctgcaata tgctaacgat cgtgcaatca
     3841 atgttggatg gacacggtag accagaagtg ttcagcagga gtgttccagc cgtagcttag
     3901 attggttaga ttaggttttc cgagccggtt gtcgcgcggt tcaatccctg gtgcgggtgc
     3961 tagtgccaat acccaccggc tccgcactat gttaccaagt ctgtataaca agaagtcact
     4021 ggatgcaact ttggggtcga ctattgagcc gtcaatttac gcggtgacat ggtagaaaag
     4081 cattgataac ttaaactatc accatgcaat aagtcttgcg acaatggtta acctttaaca
     4141 cgctctatgt agaatatcta ttaaatgcca gcaatctgca gcataggttg gagaacttaa
     4201 tgataggaac tttcaacgct caaagtacta tgattgactt ccttccatcg catcaccacc
     4261 aaaaaacctc tcccacacgc gtctcgcacc cattcttgcc cgatcaaaca gagcagatgg
     4321 gctatccaaa gcaggcctta catccacatt gaaggcagga acacccggcg cttcatcggg
     4381 ggcagagtag tagtcaatga cgtagcgcac ttgctgtccg cagcgatcaa ccgtccaatc
     4441 gtggcgatca aagggcttgt ccactctgga agaaaacgct aattagggct acaaagacac
     4501 caacagcaga tgacatgtac agataacata cccaaaccag ctgtacatcc ttgccttagg
     4561 tgtcaggtcc tgcggtctac cctgaaactt tgccaacttg acatccttgc agtcacagtg
     4621 aaacattttt tcccacttga ggacctcccc ccagcaagcc tcgtttaaaa agttatgaat
     4681 atcaaccatg gtaggaatct catgttccgg ggtttcccat ccttttcgtt taagcgcgtt
     4741 gtaaaactgt tgtggggaag ggtagtccca tgtcttgtct tggacgtctt ggcggggaat
     4801 ggaggaggat gtgcgttcgg tggagaggtt gaccgtttgg ccttgagaag gggtttgggg
     4861 gaggttgggc atcatattga gagggttgat gtgggaggag gtgtggtcga cagggcagcc
     4921 gcctcctgag gaagaggcgg aggtcgacga agagggtgct gatcgcttcc cagcaatgga
     4981 cgcaaaagaa gagtggtcaa cgggacatgt acctcccgaa gaggaggttt gagaatctgg
     5041 tgaaggcgtc atgacggaga acactagtcg caaggtcaca acaaagtgcg aattgaagac
     5101 gggaagaaaa acaaaagaca cggcagcgtt aagcgtgtgc gcaattgcag tcggagtatt
     5161 tttgggaggc acagccatct gaagtaatgt ttgttgccat gacaccaacc aagtgcgatt
     5221 gccttgacgg aatcactcac atatcagatg ctgtttttgt gtttatcttc attctacagt
     5281 cattgattta ttcaattggc tgcaatgtta caggtattga catttggctt tctttgccat
     5341 accatcccag tcagatgcac ggttagggtt tgcagttata tcttagaaat gtggttggat
     5401 taacaggttg gagtgtctgg gcagagagtt aagatacccg ggatatcttg caagcgaatg
     5461 agggtattct cctttggaag caattaaaag gcaatctgat gtagggccac caaatcgcaa
     5521 cagcttatgc tacatatttt attcgtttcg tatgc
//
LOCUS       NW_015971537.105_-_Loci_with_Fz        4145 bp    DNA     linear   UNA 12-MAY-2023
DEFINITION  Spizellomyces punctatus DAOM BR117 chromosome Unknown supercont1.1,
            whole genome shotgun sequence.
ACCESSION   geneious|urn:local:
VERSION     geneious|urn:local:.:1rt-g96hokv:18
KEYWORDS    .
SOURCE      .
  ORGANISM  .
FEATURES             Location/Qualifiers
     Loci_with_Fz    1..4145
                     /created_by="gfaure"
                     /label="Loci with Fz"
     gene            <1..1137
                     /locus_tag="SPPG_00244"
                     /db_xref="GeneID:27683987"
                     /label="gene"
     ORF             42..953
                     /transl_table=11
                     /Genetic_code="Bacteria, Archaea"
                     /created_by="Glimmer3"
                     /Glimmer_Reading_Frame="+3"
                     /Glimmer_score="3.99"
                     /label="orf00001"
     CDS             43..953
                     /codon_start=3
                     /locus_tag="SPPG_00244"
                     /product="23S rRNA methyltransferase"
                     /protein_id="XP_016612555.1"
                     /db_xref="GeneID:27683987"
                     /translation="MSRARPLNPKPIFDEELVLEAFRKNKIKESNAAKLWRYLIQQPE
                     KTIDEIPDFPKAARKLIDDEFVITTSKVISRTDAKDGSTTKLLIELQDGQRVESVIMR
                     YGEVELDCFPEEEERRKRRRREGNGEDGEEILEFRSNKRATLCVSSQVGCAMGCTFCA
                     TGTMGLLSNLAAGEIIEQLYHANKIEKIRNIVFMGMGEPLDNYNAVMAAVRAMVDTGR
                     FGLAPSRISVSTVGVVPRIHSLIKDAPNIGLALSLHAPNQTLRQQIVPTAKAWHVDRI
                     LSACDAFIDHQNGLIKSTNRRRHILVEYVLIRDVNDSQETAHELGQLLKGRHVLLNVI
                     PYNPTSVPHDYKTPNREDSRRFVETVREYGVHTLLRQTLGADAASACGQLVIDNGGQK
                     TSGQCGDDKGTGNGVADLEDLLQNTGAGKNGVKVSIKYRKKAPSLATPTGVERNPLDT
                     LQSGTAALTKRRSRLKVATLCALCILFAVVLGRVVLRSLGLATV"
                     /label="23S rRNA methyltransferase CDS"
     mRNA            43..1137
                     /locus_tag="SPPG_00244"
                     /product="23S rRNA methyltransferase"
                     /transcript_id="XM_016748576.1"
                     /db_xref="GeneID:27683987"
                     /label="23S rRNA methyltransferase"
     end             complement(1059..1088)
                     /original_coord="NW_015971537:633752_633723:-1"
                     /label="end"
     ORF             1137..1826
                     /transl_table=11
                     /Genetic_code="Bacteria, Archaea"
                     /created_by="Glimmer3"
                     /Glimmer_Reading_Frame="+3"
                     /Glimmer_score="6.29"
                     /label="orf00003"
     fz              1285..1851
                     /original_coord="NW_015971537:633949_634515:1"
                     /fz="1 18_214 30.877742946708466"
                     /label="fz"
     ORF             1807..1875
                     /transl_table=11
                     /Genetic_code="Bacteria, Archaea"
                     /created_by="Glimmer3"
                     /Glimmer_Reading_Frame="+1"
                     /Glimmer_score="12.28"
                     /label="orf00005"
     fz              1838..3106
                     /original_coord="NW_015971537:634502_635770:1"
                     /fz="1 210_635 66.77115987460816"
                     /label="fz"
     ORF             1844..3109
                     /transl_table=11
                     /Genetic_code="Bacteria, Archaea"
                     /created_by="Glimmer3"
                     /Glimmer_Reading_Frame="+2"
                     /Glimmer_score="4.96"
                     /label="orf00006"
     CDS             1931..3109
                     /locus_tag="SPPG_00246"
                     /codon_start=1
                     /product="uncharacterized protein"
                     /protein_id="XP_016612556.1"
                     /db_xref="GeneID:27683988"
                     /translation="MSFLPAYCRLSSLYEKHGFQRFSAIPLRCSLIQSHIRIDTVILY
                     AHILCITRQGAEAVEKVDLWLRVCNLRNKAFRSRRGMQFEGSITTDGTSVSVYLKHPE
                     ADKYGKRGARKSAKSLEDEVKVQYMEKNLPACRAAENVVVIDPNKRNILYCQDNSGVT
                     FRYTANQRAMETGSHRFAKERQQMKKEAGIDLIESYIPSHKTMNLMDFMRYLLVCHHA
                     DSDCRKEFYSHPAHTRWKWHSFINQQQSESNLISNLCNKYGENFTIVMGDWSDAGRTA
                     RFQTSSKTKGWRTLFKRNRINCFLLDEYKTSSVCPHCSSGIEKGFKTRPHSRPWRRRE
                     GKIEKVHGLLGCTNPNCQQAWTMRYWNRDTLSTCNMLMIVQSMLDGHGRSEVFSLFQP
                     "
                     /label="uncharacterized protein CDS"
     gene            <1931..>3109
                     /locus_tag="SPPG_00246"
                     /db_xref="GeneID:27683988"
                     /label="gene"
     mRNA            <1931..>3109
                     /locus_tag="SPPG_00246"
                     /product="uncharacterized protein"
                     /transcript_id="XM_016748577.1"
                     /db_xref="GeneID:27683988"
                     /label="uncharacterized protein mRNA"
     ORF             complement(3150..3233)
                     /transl_table=11
                     /Genetic_code="Bacteria, Archaea"
                     /created_by="Glimmer3"
                     /Glimmer_Reading_Frame="-3"
                     /Glimmer_score="0.32"
                     /label="orf00007"
     end             3169..3198
                     /original_coord="NW_015971537:635862_635833:1"
                     /label="end"
     ORF             complement(3230..3313)
                     /transl_table=11
                     /Genetic_code="Bacteria, Archaea"
                     /created_by="Glimmer3"
                     /Glimmer_Reading_Frame="-2"
                     /Glimmer_score="3.00"
                     /label="orf00008"
     CDS             3340..4044
                     /locus_tag="SPPG_00247"
                     /codon_start=1
                     /product="uncharacterized protein"
                     /protein_id="XP_016612557.1"
                     /db_xref="GeneID:27683989"
                     /translation="MEPINSVESVDDPYLLYPELAIATPPTSRIRRLVAYDWANGFVS
                     PFRETPTDVCTSLAEYLRLHSLVSARDSLLDLGCGNGALLFGVVKALGPVATSCSLVG
                     LDLDLTLVEEAAKTATGDAIIRNQRVQLFVGDIVSRNPVSQVHPRLRSNIDGISMVST
                     TTTVDTLLDDASVILLYLLPEAIGKLLPSLRHQIHLGKLVVSIKWPLTSPDLDLSEFL
                     CTHQDGYLVYRRSIKA"
                     /label="uncharacterized protein CDS"
     gene            <3340..>4044
                     /locus_tag="SPPG_00247"
                     /db_xref="GeneID:27683989"
                     /label="gene"
     mRNA            <3340..>4044
                     /locus_tag="SPPG_00247"
                     /product="uncharacterized protein"
                     /transcript_id="XM_016748578.1"
                     /db_xref="GeneID:27683989"
                     /label="uncharacterized protein mRNA"
     ORF             3340..4044
                     /transl_table=11
                     /Genetic_code="Bacteria, Archaea"
                     /created_by="Glimmer3"
                     /Glimmer_Reading_Frame="+1"
                     /Glimmer_score="4.59"
                     /label="orf00009"
ORIGIN      
        1 tgatgctaca actcatttta ttgacgaatt ctcctgatta agtgttcatg ggtatgggag
       61 agccactcga caattataat gcagtcatgg cagccgtccg agccatggtt gatactggcc
      121 ggtttggcct tgccccttca aggatatctg tctcgaccgt aggagtcgta cctagaatcc
      181 atagtctgat caaggatgct cccaacatag gcctggcgct ttccttgcat gcaccaaacc
      241 agacccttcg ccagcaaatt gttcctaccg ccaaagcttg gcatgtggat agaatacttt
      301 ccgcttgtga cgcgttcata gatcaccaga acgggttgat caaatctacg aatcggcgtc
      361 gccatattct tgttgaatat gtcttaatca gggacgtcaa tgactcccaa gaaaccgccc
      421 acgaattagg ccaactgctg aaggggcgac atgttctctt gaacgtcatt ccatataatc
      481 caacatcagt accgcatgat tacaagactc cgaatagaga agacagtcgt cgcttcgtgg
      541 agacggtgcg ggaatacggc gttcatactc tcttgcgtca aaccctagga gcagatgcag
      601 ccagtgcttg cggtcagcta gtcattgata atggcggaca aaagaccagc ggacagtgtg
      661 gggacgataa gggcacagga aatggagtcg ccgatctgga agatttgcta cagaatactg
      721 gagctggtaa aaatggagta aaagtatcca tcaagtatcg caagaaagcc ccgtcactcg
      781 ccactcctac tggtgtggaa cgaaatcctc tggacacact ccaatctggc acggcagctc
      841 ttaccaagag aaggtcacgg ctgaaggtgg caacattgtg tgctttatgt atattatttg
      901 ctgtggtgct gggtagggta gtcctaagat ctctgggttt ggcaactgta tagcatagaa
      961 gatatatttg cattatttca tttgtaacat aggcgtggat aatgagggga tgtcttctgg
     1021 aaaggagaat gggatttgga attacaggaa gatttacata gtgcggagcc gatgggtatt
     1081 ggcactagta catagattcc aaccaattta atcataattt tactcgattt agactcatga
     1141 actgtggttt gatccaaaaa atcctatata agtcatcgtg cccattttcc caggctttcg
     1201 tctttttcag atatcatcaa tgccacagat acagatatca tcatgccgcc aaagaaaaag
     1261 caaaaactcg aaaaactcga caaacccacc ttacatacct gcaacaaaac ttcctttgca
     1321 aaagctttcc tgccaaacta ccaccaacgg cttctagatt acatcgccat catccatcaa
     1381 cttgccgacc acgcttccca cgctctcaaa ttctacatcc tatctgcacc atccttcacc
     1441 gtgaacgagg agaccatcga agcgattctc tatcttctca acaaggggga ggcttggcat
     1501 ccaagaaagg aagcaaagaa ggcatggcag gattgtttgc tgccatatgt tcaacagtac
     1561 tgccaaatcg tcggcttcgt tcacccaaat ctacgaggcg agcagcaatc agtcaattac
     1621 ctgacagcga gtatgatgat gaacctaaaa gtcaacgttc aagagcattt catgcagatg
     1681 ctccttcagt atatcaatct gcagctcgat gtgaagagac agaagcaact gccactgaaa
     1741 agcgatgcac agaaagcttt ctttactcga ctatgctatt tgaagtcagt tttccttttc
     1801 gaaaccatgc cagaatcgct ggatgacttg agcattcttg aaaatgagat ttttagaaga
     1861 gatctggaca cttaacctgc catttcctga tcaagacaag ccacttgcct acctcattgc
     1921 cattgacgcg atgtccttct tgcctgctta ctgtcggttg tcaagcctat atgaaaagca
     1981 tggatttcaa cggttcagtg ccatcccact tcgctgctcc ctcatccaaa gccatattcg
     2041 catcgacacg gtcattctct acgcccacat cctctgcatc acccgccaag gagcagaagc
     2101 tgtagagaag gtcgatttat ggttgcgtgt ctgtaatctg cggaacaagg cttttagatc
     2161 tcgccgcggt atgcagtttg aaggctcgat cacaacggat ggaacctcag tgtctgtata
     2221 cctaaagcac ccagaagcag acaagtatgg aaagcgcgga gcgagaaagt cagcaaagag
     2281 tttagaggac gaagttaaag tgcaatacat ggagaaaaac ttacctgctt gtcgagcagc
     2341 agagaatgtc gttgttatcg acccaaacaa gcgcaatatt ctctactgcc aagacaacag
     2401 tggtgtgaca tttcgctaca ccgccaacca gcgagccatg gagactggaa gccatcgatt
     2461 tgcaaaagaa cggcagcaga tgaagaagga agcgggaatt gacctcatag aatcatatat
     2521 ccctagtcac aagacaatga acctcatgga cttcatgcgc tatctcctcg tttgccatca
     2581 tgcagattcg gattgtcgca aggaattcta ctcccaccct gcccacacgc gatggaaatg
     2641 gcactccttc atcaatcagc agcaaagtga atcaaacctc atatccaact tgtgcaacaa
     2701 atacggtgaa aactttacca ttgtgatggg tgattggagc gatgccggtc gaactgcaag
     2761 atttcagacc tcatcaaaga caaaaggttg gcgcaccctc tttaagcgca acaggatcaa
     2821 ctgcttcctt cttgacgagt ataaaacctc atctgtctgc cctcactgtt cctctggcat
     2881 tgaaaaaggc ttcaaaacac gacctcattc aagaccttgg cgccgtcgcg aaggcaagat
     2941 tgaaaaagtc catggattgc tgggttgtac caaccctaac tgtcagcaag cctggacgat
     3001 gcgctactgg aatcgagata cactgagcac ctgcaacatg ctgatgatcg tgcaatcaat
     3061 gttggatgga catggtagat cagaagtgtt cagcctgttc cagccgtagc gtagcgtaga
     3121 ttagtttttc cgaaccggtt gtcgccggtt tattccctgg tgcgggtgct agtgccaata
     3181 cccattggct ccgcactatt ttgagttacc cttttggatt caccgtactt catatgcttt
     3241 ggaggccaac tttggtgtca cgtgaatata caagctccgt atgttgtttg ttgcgacaat
     3301 ttggtagatt cataactcat cgttagatcg acaccaataa tggaacctat aaacagcgtg
     3361 gagtcagtag acgatcccta cctgttatac cccgaacttg ccatcgccac acctccaacc
     3421 tcacgcatta gacggcttgt cgcttacgac tgggcaaacg gctttgttag cccattcaga
     3481 gaaaccccaa ccgacgtatg cacgtcattg gcagaatacc tccgccttca ctctctagtt
     3541 tctgctagag atagcttgtt ggacttggga tgcgggaatg gagctttgct ttttggtgtg
     3601 gtgaaagctc ttggccctgt ggcgacctct tgttccctgg tgggtctgga tctcgaccta
     3661 acgttggttg aggaagctgc caaaacagcg acaggggatg cgattatacg caatcaacga
     3721 gttcagttgt ttgtgggaga tattgtgagc cgcaatcctg tttctcaggt gcatccacgt
     3781 ttgagatcaa acatcgatgg catctccatg gtgtcgacaa caaccactgt tgataccctc
     3841 ctagatgatg cttcagtaat actgctatat ctattaccag aagcaatagg aaagcttttg
     3901 ccgagtcttc gtcatcaaat ccatcttggc aagttggttg taagcattaa atggccatta
     3961 acatctccgg atttggatct ctccgagttc ctctgcacac atcaggatgg atatctggtt
     4021 tacagacgta gcattaaggc ttaagcattt acatcgcgta tgtacatcac aagcaatcca
     4081 acacacgcat tctccggggt ctcaatgcag acggttctcg acattcaccc cacactctgc
     4141 atact
//
LOCUS       NW_015971551.22_-_Loci_with_Fz        5305 bp    DNA     linear   UNA 12-MAY-2023
DEFINITION  Spizellomyces punctatus DAOM BR117 chromosome Unknown
            supercont1.15, whole genome shotgun sequence.
ACCESSION   geneious|urn:local:
VERSION     geneious|urn:local:.:1rt-g96hokv:19
KEYWORDS    .
SOURCE      .
  ORGANISM  .
FEATURES             Location/Qualifiers
     partial_fz_end  1..5305
                     /created_by="gfaure"
                     /label="partial fz end "
     CDS             join(complement(438..741),complement(274..374),
                     complement(78..203),complement(<1..11))
                     /locus_tag="SPPG_07327"
                     /codon_start=1
                     /product="amylase"
                     /protein_id="XP_016605440.1"
                     /db_xref="GeneID:27690549"
                     /translation="MTTSSSSDFPSGFTIYEIPARPYLYSLSSQPQPLSSVPDTALDT
                     LASRGVHMVWLQGVWRLGTYGLEQVDKVESGRLKSYREALVDFRMEDVIGSPYAVFEY
                     TVNPELGGDEALKEFRKRLKQRGIKLMLDFVPNHVAVDSVWATQPDTQDYFVRKPSDT
                     SIGRGIEFDSQGRAYGRDLY"
                     /label="amylase CDS"
     gene            complement(<1..1234)
                     /locus_tag="SPPG_07327"
                     /db_xref="GeneID:27690549"
                     /label="gene"
     mRNA            join(complement(896..1234),complement(438..772),
                     complement(274..374),complement(78..203),
                     complement(<1..11))
                     /locus_tag="SPPG_07327"
                     /product="amylase"
                     /transcript_id="XM_016755488.1"
                     /db_xref="GeneID:27690549"
                     /label="amylase mRNA"
     ORF             137..430
                     /transl_table=11
                     /Genetic_code="Bacteria, Archaea"
                     /created_by="Glimmer3"
                     /Glimmer_Reading_Frame="+2"
                     /Glimmer_score="5.98"
                     /label="orf00001"
     ORF             complement(406..741)
                     /transl_table=11
                     /Genetic_code="Bacteria, Archaea"
                     /created_by="Glimmer3"
                     /Glimmer_Reading_Frame="-1"
                     /Glimmer_score="3.45"
                     /label="orf00003"
     ORF             complement(997..1077)
                     /transl_table=11
                     /Genetic_code="Bacteria, Archaea"
                     /created_by="Glimmer3"
                     /Glimmer_Reading_Frame="-1"
                     /Glimmer_score="0.77"
                     /label="orf00005"
     ORF             complement(1102..1401)
                     /transl_table=11
                     /Genetic_code="Bacteria, Archaea"
                     /created_by="Glimmer3"
                     /Glimmer_Reading_Frame="-1"
                     /Glimmer_score="4.20"
                     /label="orf00007"
     end             complement(1258..1287)
                     /original_coord="NW_015971551:324532_324503:-1"
                     /label="end"
     CDS             1422..3308
                     /locus_tag="SPPG_09462"
                     /codon_start=1
                     /product="uncharacterized protein"
                     /protein_id="XP_016605441.1"
                     /db_xref="GeneID:27692587"
                     /translation="MPPKKKQKLENPTCLHTCNKTSFAKAFLPNDIYRQRLLDYIAII
                     HQLADHASHALKFYILSAPSFPTLDQDTIEAILYLLNKGEAWQPKADAKKALRGCLVP
                     YIRRYCHIVSFVHPNLQKEQQSINYLTASMMTNLKVNVQEHFMQMLLRYINLRLDVKG
                     QKQRLPLKSDARKAFFTRLRYLKSVFLFDIVPESLDDLTAEESELLEEMWSFIPLSDQ
                     PLAYSVAVDPLAFFPAYCKLSVLYERHGFRRFSAIPLRRSLIQSHIRIDTVILYQHIL
                     CITRREAETVEKVDLWLRICNLRNKAFRSRRGMCFEGSITTDGTSVSVYLKHPEADKY
                     GKRSGGGKKSANTMEAEVKAQYVEKNLPACRVAENVVVIDPNKRDILYCQDSIGTTFR
                     YTANQRAMETGSRRQQKERQQMKKGEIDLIESRIPSHKTMNLMDFTRYLLVRRADSDR
                     RKEFYSHPAHTRWKWHSFINRQRSESDLISAMRNKYGENFTVVMGDWSDAGRTARFQT
                     SSKTKGWRTLFKRNRINCFLLDEYKTSSVCPHCSSDDFLEKGFKTRPHSRPWRRREGN
                     VEKVHGLLGCTNPNCLQQDWTSGMRYWNRDTLSTCNMLMIVQSIMDGHGRPEVFSRSV
                     PAVA"
                     /label="uncharacterized protein CDS"
     gene            <1422..3372
                     /locus_tag="SPPG_09462"
                     /db_xref="GeneID:27692587"
                     /label="gene"
     mRNA            <1422..3372
                     /locus_tag="SPPG_09462"
                     /product="uncharacterized protein"
                     /transcript_id="XM_016757628.1"
                     /db_xref="GeneID:27692587"
                     /label="uncharacterized protein mRNA"
     ORF             1422..3308
                     /transl_table=11
                     /Genetic_code="Bacteria, Archaea"
                     /created_by="Glimmer3"
                     /Glimmer_Reading_Frame="+3"
                     /Glimmer_score="2.97"
                     /label="orf00009"
     fz              1455..3305
                     /original_coord="NW_015971551:324700_326550:1"
                     /fz="1 18_638 97.33542319749216"
                     /label="fz"
     ORF             3310..3654
                     /transl_table=11
                     /Genetic_code="Bacteria, Archaea"
                     /created_by="Glimmer3"
                     /Glimmer_Reading_Frame="+1"
                     /Glimmer_score="24.57"
                     /label="orf00011"
     ORF             complement(3661..4116)
                     /transl_table=11
                     /Genetic_code="Bacteria, Archaea"
                     /created_by="Glimmer3"
                     /Glimmer_Reading_Frame="-1"
                     /Glimmer_score="4.44"
                     /label="orf00014"
     ORF             4284..4427
                     /transl_table=11
                     /Genetic_code="Bacteria, Archaea"
                     /created_by="Glimmer3"
                     /Glimmer_Reading_Frame="+3"
                     /Glimmer_score="1.06"
                     /label="orf00015"
     ORF             complement(4618..4794)
                     /transl_table=11
                     /Genetic_code="Bacteria, Archaea"
                     /created_by="Glimmer3"
                     /Glimmer_Reading_Frame="-1"
                     /Glimmer_score="3.65"
                     /label="orf00019"
     ORF             complement(4770..4847)
                     /transl_table=11
                     /Genetic_code="Bacteria, Archaea"
                     /created_by="Glimmer3"
                     /Glimmer_Reading_Frame="-3"
                     /Glimmer_score="5.49"
                     /label="orf00017"
     ORF             4827..4964
                     /transl_table=11
                     /Genetic_code="Bacteria, Archaea"
                     /created_by="Glimmer3"
                     /Glimmer_Reading_Frame="+3"
                     /Glimmer_score="1.08"
                     /label="orf00018"
ORIGIN      
        1 gagtaaagat cctagagtaa acagttttgt tattgcgtat agagcatatg gcgggcatgt
       61 aagatctgta tgcttacccg tccataagca cgtccttgac tatcaaactc gatgccacgc
      121 ccgatacttg tgtcggatgg tttacgcacg aaatagtctt gggtatcggg ttgtgtcgcc
      181 cacactgaat ccactgctac atgctaacca aaacaaccaa aaattattaa accttgttct
      241 aaaaacaaat cagcaagttg gatggaaact tacgttgggc acaaaatcca acatcaactt
      301 gatgccccgt tgcttcaacc gcttcctaaa ctcctttaga gcctcatcac cgcccaactc
      361 tggattcacc gtatctaacc accaaaagcc aaaatcaata ccccatcacc aacataaccc
      421 aacaatgtaa tcctcacatt caaaaacagc ataaggcgac ccaatcacat cctccatccg
      481 aaaatccacc aacgcctccc gataactctt gagtcgtccc gattcaactt tatccacctg
      541 ctcaagtcca tatgtaccca atcgccaaac gccctgtaac caaaccatat gtacaccacg
      601 ggatgcgagt gtgtcgagcg cggtatcggg gacagaggac aggggttgcg gttgggaaga
      661 taagctgtag aggtacggac gggcagggat ttcatagatg gtgaaccccg aaggaaaatc
      721 tgaacttgaa ctggtggtca tggtggaatt taaaagtggc aggcccacta tactgtggag
      781 aaagcataga aagagtataa aggtaaacat ggttgatgag gttcgtatct caagtgaacc
      841 ccgattacaa aagggattcg ttatgatggg ggagagccta cccagttcta cctactttat
      901 aaaaccaagt tacttgcaac actgaaaaat tacaaggttt ttttctttga ttttgtttgt
      961 ttggcggttc acaaatgatc tatagctcac taaaaactag cgtactatac cctttacgcg
     1021 tttcctccaa ttttgttctt cttctgctgg attggtgcta gaattcggct tttgcaaaaa
     1081 agatggggga tttttgtatc atcaaagaat gccgtcgttg ttcaacgaaa acgtgacaag
     1141 cacactctgg tgtgcagtcc accacgccaa agttatctgc caagatttct gcacacccaa
     1201 tactgcgcgt acaagggcgg atctttgttg gaacgtcacc gcgcgtgtgt gtatgcatag
     1261 tgcggagccg atgggtattg gcactagtac aaagattcca accattttaa tcataatttt
     1321 actcgattta gactcatgaa ctatggtttg atccaaaaaa atcctatata agttgtcgtg
     1381 cccattttcc caggctttca tctttttcca cagatatcat catgccacca aaaaagaagc
     1441 aaaagcttga aaaccctact tgcttacata cctgcaacaa gacttccttt gcaaaagctt
     1501 tcctgccaaa cgacatctac cgccaacggc ttttagatta catcgccatc atccatcaac
     1561 ttgctgacca tgcttcccac gctctcaaat tctacatcct atctgcacca tcctttccca
     1621 cgttagatca agatacaatc gaagcgattc tctatcttct caacaaagga gaggcttggc
     1681 aaccaaaagc tgatgcaaag aaggcgctac gtggatgctt ggtgccatat attcgtcggt
     1741 actgccacat cgtcagcttc gttcatccaa atctacaaaa agagcagcag tcaatcaatt
     1801 acctgacagc gagtatgatg acgaacctga aagtcaacgt tcaagagcat ttcatgcaga
     1861 tgctccttcg gtatatcaat ctgcggctcg atgtgaaggg acagaagcag cgactgccac
     1921 tgaaaagcga tgcacggaaa gctttcttta ctcgactacg ctacttaaag tcagtttttc
     1981 tttttgatat cgtgcccgag tcgctggatg acttgaccgc tgaagagagt gagcttctag
     2041 aagagatgtg gtccttcatt cccctttccg accagccgct cgcatattcg gttgctgttg
     2101 accctctcgc tttctttcct gcttactgca aactctctgt gctgtatgaa cgacatggct
     2161 tccgtcggtt cagcgcaata cctcttcgtc ggtctctgat tcagtcccat attcgcatcg
     2221 acacggtcat cctgtaccag catatccttt gcatcacgcg acgggaagcg gaaactgttg
     2281 aaaaggtcga cttatggttg cgcatctgta atctgcggaa caaggctttt agatctcgtc
     2341 gtggaatgtg ttttgaaggc tcgatcacga cagacggtac ctcggtgtca gtttacttga
     2401 aacatcctga agctgacaag tatggaaagc gcagcggcgg agggaaaaag tcagcaaaca
     2461 caatggaggc agaggttaaa gcgcaatatg tggagaaaaa cttacctgct tgtcgagtag
     2521 cagagaatgt tgttgttatc gacccaaaca agcgcgacat tctctactgc caagacagca
     2581 ttggtacaac atttcgctac accgccaacc agcgagccat ggagacaggt agccgtcgac
     2641 agcaaaagga acgacagcag atgaagaagg gggaaattga cctcatagaa tcacgtatcc
     2701 ctagccacaa aacaatgaac ctcatggatt ttactcgcta ccttctcgtt cgccgcgcgg
     2761 attcggatcg tcgcaaggaa ttctactcac atcctgccca cacgcggtgg aagtggcact
     2821 ccttcatcaa tcggcagcga agcgaatcag acctcataag cgccatgcgc aacaaatacg
     2881 gtgaaaactt taccgttgtg atgggtgatt ggagcgacgc cggtcgaact gccagatttc
     2941 agacctcatc aaagacaaaa ggttggcgca ccctctttaa gcggaacagg atcaactgct
     3001 tccttctcga cgagtacaag acctcatctg tctgccctca ctgttcatcc gatgacttcc
     3061 ttgaaaaagg cttcaaaaca cgacctcatt caagaccttg gcgacgacga gaaggcaatg
     3121 ttgaaaaagt ccatggattg ctgggttgta ccaaccctaa ctgtttgcag caagactgga
     3181 catcgggaat gcgctactgg aacagggaca cactgagcac ctgcaatatg ctgatgatcg
     3241 tgcaatcaat tatggatgga cacggtagac cagaggtgtt cagcaggagt gttccagccg
     3301 tagcgtagat tggttagatt agcttttccg aaccggttat cgccggttca atccctggtg
     3361 cgggtgctag tgcaataccc atccgcnnnn nnnnnnnnnn nnnnnnnnnn nnnnnnnnnn
     3421 nnnnnnnnnn nnnnnnnnnn nnnnnnnnnn nnnnnnnnnn nnnnnnnnnn nnnnnnnnnn
     3481 nnnnnncgtg ctagccaagg tggcaccgac ggttgtcctt tatccaaaaa gcatagagcc
     3541 catcatttta taaaattcca atacccaacc aaaacctcat gtaaaaaaat tatcaaaata
     3601 caaaaaaata ataaaccctc cacaccacac tcacaaaaaa agaaacacat gtagcacctc
     3661 ttatcctcca cccctcctcc gctcttgcaa acgtccattc atacccctgg acactggcgc
     3721 ccaccgcggt gaaagctgcc cagatcgatt cgatccccgg tacgcagtgg actcattgga
     3781 atatgtactt gtgctctccc cataataccg gcctgaactc gacacccgct gccggtcttc
     3841 gtacgtatcc cgttcggtgc gatcgtcttc tcgtgtgtat gcgtcccgaa gacttcgtcg
     3901 ttccctcaac atttccctcc cagagtctct agcaggctct ctggccacct cccacccccg
     3961 ctcctcctca ccctcccgca ccctcaaatg atgcaaagaa gccaccgctt ttgctaacct
     4021 ctcattctca ttctccaaag ccaatttcgc atctttaagc cgtatcacct cctcctccaa
     4081 ttccctcata cgtgggtcat cctgttcaag gtccaacaaa ttctcccagc tgcctaccgc
     4141 gctacgtgat aaaatcggtt ccgtgtcacc acagagttct gcgaaaaaat gctgttggct
     4201 ttcggatagg gcttgtttcc agttacgtgc tagtatccta tatcattcga tccagtcagt
     4261 gatggtttgg cacaaactcc tttgtgttta tacacgtacc gcattcgaat gagactcctc
     4321 acgacatcca cacatctctt caacttgata acaggtttgt cggacccgac gccagagggt
     4381 tcaagcccca ctcctgccaa tgtcgctctg tgactttgta cagttaaaga gagatacaat
     4441 ttctggtact tgaggtctgc tcgccaggtc gacagcctgt caaccagtgc gcggaggtag
     4501 agaacctcgg atatgagctg acggcactgt tccttaatac tacaaaaaaa gcacccccac
     4561 agattcggtg agtacgatat aaacactcgt aacaaacaca atacaaaaag gggaagctta
     4621 ccgagacatg tccaccttgg ccactttgtc atcattctcc ccgagaacag ccatcacatc
     4681 atgcccagac ccagatacat ccccaatggt gttcttcaac gtctctcgta acacaaccat
     4741 catctcccga ctactctgcc tgatcttttt caattccttt tgcaacaagc ccacctcatc
     4801 tcgtaagcct tcatctcccg catcgcttgg cgactgggtt ttcgcatcag aaggatgccg
     4861 acggtcgact agacgccctc gctccttttc gagccgcaac acttgaattt cagcactacg
     4921 ccgtgcgtct tccaaatgct gaacacgtcc atcaagccgt ctgattcggt catccttctc
     4981 aagtgaaacc tcttccaaat gtcgtatttg agtttcacct tgcaagattt tttcttccag
     5041 tcgttccttg acacgacgga aatcatccac aatgcgatct cgctctcttt ccaaagcgtc
     5101 cacaagtcct tcaagtgcct tgcgctcagc agtgtgcatc tcttcttgtg cactagctgc
     5161 ctcttgatgc tcgaaaaact gattgttcag cttatcttcc agtagtttga catcacttcg
     5221 agccatttcc gcatcctttg tagcggcatc caataaatcc acaagctcat caaattcttc
     5281 tcgcatacga gcctgagctg ctcga
//
LOCUS       NW_015971538.95_-_partial_fz_end__(reversed)        4975 bp    DNA     linear   UNA 12-MAY-2023
DEFINITION  Spizellomyces punctatus DAOM BR117 chromosome Unknown supercont1.2,
            whole genome shotgun sequence.
ACCESSION   geneious|urn:local:
VERSION     geneious|urn:local:.:1rt-g96hokv:20
KEYWORDS    .
SOURCE      .
  ORGANISM  .
FEATURES             Location/Qualifiers
     partial_fz_end  complement(1..4975)
                     /created_by="gfaure"
                     /label="partial fz end "
     ORF             complement(256..546)
                     /transl_table=11
                     /Genetic_code="Bacteria, Archaea"
                     /created_by="Glimmer3"
                     /Glimmer_Reading_Frame="+2"
                     /Glimmer_score="2.51"
                     /label="orf00017"
     gene            499..1693
                     /locus_tag="SPPG_01173"
                     /db_xref="GeneID:27684857"
                     /label="gene"
     mRNA            join(499..634,713..778,874..947,1012..1105,1182..1533,
                     1596..1693)
                     /locus_tag="SPPG_01173"
                     /product="hypothetical protein, variant"
                     /transcript_id="XM_016749498.1"
                     /db_xref="GeneID:27684857"
                     /label="hypothetical protein, variant mRNA"
     mRNA            join(499..634,713..778,874..947,1012..1105,1182..1693)
                     /locus_tag="SPPG_01173"
                     /product="uncharacterized protein"
                     /transcript_id="XM_016749499.1"
                     /db_xref="GeneID:27684857"
                     /label="uncharacterized protein mRNA"
     CDS             join(545..634,713..778,874..947,1012..1105,1182..1511)
                     /locus_tag="SPPG_01173"
                     /codon_start=1
                     /product="hypothetical protein, variant"
                     /protein_id="XP_016611749.1"
                     /db_xref="GeneID:27684857"
                     /translation="MPFPIEEWYYEVPVITRTYVTAVVLTTLACQLDLVSPFHLYFNW
                     TLIWRSRQWWRLITSFLYFGNFSLDFLFHMFFLVRYSRMLEEGSFRGRTADFLWFLLF
                     GMLATIGMSPLLPARTSIPFLSSPLTFMLVYVWSRRNAFIRMNFLGIFTFTAPYLPWV
                     LLGFTILLNNQWPAGDLMGLAVGHVYYFLDDVYPRMEISEGRRLLRAPEFLKRMIEI"
                     /label="hypothetical protein, variant CDS"
     CDS             join(545..634,713..778,874..947,1012..1105,1182..1511)
                     /locus_tag="SPPG_01173"
                     /codon_start=1
                     /product="uncharacterized protein"
                     /protein_id="XP_016611750.1"
                     /db_xref="GeneID:27684857"
                     /translation="MPFPIEEWYYEVPVITRTYVTAVVLTTLACQLDLVSPFHLYFNW
                     TLIWRSRQWWRLITSFLYFGNFSLDFLFHMFFLVRYSRMLEEGSFRGRTADFLWFLLF
                     GMLATIGMSPLLPARTSIPFLSSPLTFMLVYVWSRRNAFIRMNFLGIFTFTAPYLPWV
                     LLGFTILLNNQWPAGDLMGLAVGHVYYFLDDVYPRMEISEGRRLLRAPEFLKRMIEI"
                     /label="uncharacterized protein CDS"
     ORF             876..1109
                     /transl_table=11
                     /Genetic_code="Bacteria, Archaea"
                     /created_by="Glimmer3"
                     /Glimmer_Reading_Frame="-3"
                     /Glimmer_score="2.86"
                     /label="orf00014"
     ORF             1185..1511
                     /transl_table=11
                     /Genetic_code="Bacteria, Archaea"
                     /created_by="Glimmer3"
                     /Glimmer_Reading_Frame="-3"
                     /Glimmer_score="4.75"
                     /label="orf00013"
     ORF             complement(1565..1837)
                     /transl_table=11
                     /Genetic_code="Bacteria, Archaea"
                     /created_by="Glimmer3"
                     /Glimmer_Reading_Frame="+1"
                     /Glimmer_score="3.60"
                     /label="orf00012"
     end             complement(1781..1810)
                     /original_coord="NW_015971538:780618_780589:1"
                     /label="end"
     ORF             1859..3736
                     /transl_table=11
                     /Genetic_code="Bacteria, Archaea"
                     /created_by="Glimmer3"
                     /Glimmer_Reading_Frame="-1"
                     /Glimmer_score="2.99"
                     /label="orf00011"
     gene            <1934..>3736
                     /locus_tag="SPPG_08912"
                     /db_xref="GeneID:27692037"
                     /label="gene"
     CDS             1934..3736
                     /locus_tag="SPPG_08912"
                     /codon_start=1
                     /product="uncharacterized protein"
                     /protein_id="XP_016611748.1"
                     /db_xref="GeneID:27692037"
                     /translation="MPPKKKQRLEKLDKPTCLHTCNKTSFAKAFLPNDIYCQRLLDYI
                     AIIHQLADHASHALKFYILSAPTFPTVNEDTIEAILYLLNKGEAWHPRKEAKKAWRDC
                     LLPYVQRYCQIVGFVHPNLRGEQQSVNYLTVSMMTNLKVNVQEHFMQMLLRYINLRLD
                     VKGRKGPPKSEARKAFFARLRYLKSIFLFDIVPESLDDLTAKESELLEEMWSFIPLSD
                     QPFAYSVAVDPLAFFPAYCKLSGLYERHGFRRFSAIPLHRSLIQSHIRIDTLILYAHI
                     LCITRREAEAVEKVDLWLRICNLQNKAFRSRHGMCFEGSITTDGTSVSVYLKHPEADK
                     CGKRGARKSAKSLEDDVKAQYVEKNLPACRAAENVIVIDPNKRDLLYCQDNSGTTFRY
                     TANQRAVETGSRRFAKRREAMKEEAGVDLIESRIPSHKTMNLMDFTRYLLVRRADWDR
                     RKEFYSHPAHMRWKWHSFINRQRSESNLISNLRNKFGNFTIVMGDWSDAGRTARFQTS
                     SKTKGWSTLFKRNRIDCFLLDEYKTSSVCPRCSSSEFVEKKFKERPHSRPYRRREGKV
                     EKVHKRGTLYDHVTSISGCPGNAHSEQATSSLAS"
                     /label="uncharacterized protein CDS"
     mRNA            <1934..>3736
                     /locus_tag="SPPG_08912"
                     /product="uncharacterized protein"
                     /transcript_id="XM_016757061.1"
                     /db_xref="GeneID:27692037"
                     /label="uncharacterized protein mRNA"
     fz              1976..3643
                     /original_coord="NW_015971538:778756_780423:-1"
                     /fz="-1 18_581 88.40125391849529"
                     /label="fz"
     gene            <3756..>4209
                     /locus_tag="SPPG_08911"
                     /db_xref="GeneID:27692036"
                     /label="gene"
     CDS             join(3756..3821,3891..4044,4124..4209)
                     /locus_tag="SPPG_08911"
                     /codon_start=1
                     /product="uncharacterized protein"
                     /protein_id="XP_016611747.1"
                     /db_xref="GeneID:27692036"
                     /translation="MAHPPPLPTAPQQPAHPFDFHNMPVQEAYRHLNAYQRSMTPEQL
                     MAAKMEIMRPYRKRNMIVGGILLGGTLAIFGYSMYKTGRDDFDNIPMPPPSSADKSA"
                     /label="uncharacterized protein CDS"
     mRNA            join(<3756..3821,3891..4044,4124..>4209)
                     /locus_tag="SPPG_08911"
                     /product="uncharacterized protein"
                     /transcript_id="XM_016757060.1"
                     /db_xref="GeneID:27692036"
                     /label="uncharacterized protein mRNA"
     ORF             4297..4359
                     /transl_table=11
                     /Genetic_code="Bacteria, Archaea"
                     /created_by="Glimmer3"
                     /Glimmer_Reading_Frame="-2"
                     /Glimmer_score="3.13"
                     /label="orf00004"
     gene            complement(4380..>4975)
                     /locus_tag="SPPG_01172"
                     /db_xref="GeneID:27684856"
                     /label="gene"
     mRNA            join(complement(4720..>4975),complement(4380..4654))
                     /locus_tag="SPPG_01172"
                     /product="protein transporter SEC23"
                     /transcript_id="XM_016749497.1"
                     /db_xref="GeneID:27684856"
                     /label="protein transporter SEC23 mRNA"
     CDS             join(complement(4720..>4975),complement(4427..4654))
                     /codon_start=2
                     /locus_tag="SPPG_01172"
                     /product="protein transporter SEC23"
                     /protein_id="XP_016611746.1"
                     /db_xref="GeneID:27684856"
                     /translation="REDVNNSLIMIQPTLMSYSFNGPPQPVLLDSVSIKPDHILLLDT
                     FFHILIWHGETIAAWRKAKYHEQPSYENFKLLLEAPKQDAQELLAERFPIPRYIDCDA
                     GGSQERFLKSKVNPSTTHVSPGGYGYNQQAQGASIATDDVSLQVFMEHLKKLSVSGSS
                     "
                     /label="protein transporter SEC23 CDS"
     ORF             complement(4579..4947)
                     /transl_table=11
                     /Genetic_code="Bacteria, Archaea"
                     /created_by="Glimmer3"
                     /Glimmer_Reading_Frame="+2"
                     /Glimmer_score="5.27"
                     /label="orf00001"
ORIGIN      
        1 tggcggaatc taggacgagc acgtaagatg ttgttgaaag ccctgaagcc gttctgagac
       61 cacaattgct gacctcttgc cgcccgcttg tgacccaata gccataatgg cacagtcata
      121 cacattccga tgcctgtgcc acggccatga tgactgcggc atgtaaacaa ggcttcattc
      181 aacgggcgct tttgtcatgc aaaactgctc aaactgcaaa tgttaagata tgggttggat
      241 actcatgtca aaagactatt ggaaatttgc aagcgtgcat tggtttgcat agatgtgaaa
      301 tgattcatcc gccgatgaca gcaatgcact caaatccatc atcatcacat catctacctg
      361 gagcatatct cttggtttaa aaaagatgtt ttggaaagag ctgggcatta tcgctgtgtg
      421 gagtagatgc agtttgtagt tctcgcttgc ttgacacgtg agtaccaagc acaaggaaca
      481 cgtcatggtg gtggataaca cagatccgcg acccgactcc aagcctgggc aaagatagtt
      541 cggcatgcca tttcctatag aagagtggta ctatgaagta ccggtcatca cacggacata
      601 tgttaccgct gtggtgttga ccacccttgc ctgcgtaagt tcagtatgtg gggtttccct
      661 tggcacaatg gaatcgatca ccgacggatc tatcacaatt gcattcatgt agcaactgga
      721 tctcgtgtcg ccctttcacc tttacttcaa ctggacgctg atatggcgat ccagacaagt
      781 aagtacatga ggctttgagg cagctttctg cgtccctgtt ggtccaccat taatgattgt
      841 tggtgtgtga ctgatttggt tggtgcatca cagtggtggc gacttatcac aagcttcctg
      901 tactttggaa acttttcgct cgacttcctc ttccacatgt tcttcctgta cgtatggcta
      961 gtgttagtct ggtgaagcgg acaagcaaat gctcaaatgt tgtttttcca gcgtccgata
     1021 tagccgtatg ttggaggaag gctctttccg tgggaggacg gctgacttcc tatggtttct
     1081 attatttgga atgctggcaa caatcgtaag cttacgtcgg aaaagtttga cgtgatatac
     1141 gtcaaaaagt catgtaatag taaccaacct tttcttctca gggcatgtcg cctctactcc
     1201 ctgctcgtac ctccatcccg ttcctctctt ctcctctaac tttcatgctc gtttacgtct
     1261 ggtcacgacg aaatgcattc attcgaatga actttctggg gatcttcact tttactgctc
     1321 cgtacctgcc atgggtgcta ctcgggttta ccatcctcct gaacaaccaa tggccggcag
     1381 gcgacctcat ggggctggct gtggggcatg tatactattt tctcgatgat gtctatccga
     1441 gaatggagat ctctgaagga cgaaggcttc tccgcgcccc tgagttttta aagagaatga
     1501 ttgagatata ggactttatt tcttgcagac catgtgagta ttctaccctc tgcaagacta
     1561 gactttattg tccacaattt gtccatggta tgcagaaaat ctttagctgc caagttatcc
     1621 ggaccttata ctgcacacca attataacga aaggacttgg gagcaaattc aataaaaaga
     1681 taattctata gcagttgaag gtgacaagta tctgaggcgc cgccgatata tatatgtcta
     1741 cgaggaaaaa cagatatgcc atccgtgtga acggaataca tagtgcggag ccgattggta
     1801 ttggtactag tacagagatt ccaaccaatt taatcataat tttactcgat ttagactcat
     1861 gaattatggt ttgatccaaa aaatcctata taagtcgtcg cccattttcc caggcttttc
     1921 tacagatatc atcatgccac caaagaaaaa gcaaaggctc gaaaaactcg acaaacctac
     1981 ttgcttacat acctgcaaca agacttcctt tgcaaaagct ttcctgccaa acgacatcta
     2041 ctgccaacgg cttttagatt acatcgccat catccatcaa ctcgccgacc acgcttccca
     2101 cgctctcaaa ttctacatcc tatctgcacc aacctttccc acggtaaatg aagatacaat
     2161 cgaagcgatt ctctatcttc tcaacaaggg ggaggcttgg catccaagaa aggaagcaaa
     2221 gaaggcatgg cgggattgtt tgctgccata tgttcaacgg tactgccaaa tcgtcggctt
     2281 tgttcaccca aatctacgag gcgagcagca atcagtcaat tacctgacag tgagtatgat
     2341 gacgaacctg aaagtcaacg ttcaagagca tttcatgcag atgctccttc ggtatatcaa
     2401 tctgcggctc gacgtgaagg gacggaaagg gcctccaaag agtgaagcgc ggaaagcttt
     2461 ctttgctcgg ctacgctact tgaagtcaat tttccttttt gatattgtgc ccgagtcact
     2521 tgatgacttg actgctaaag agagtgaact tctagaagag atgtggtcct tcattcccct
     2581 ttctgaccag ccgttcgcat attcggttgc tgtagaccct ctcgctttct ttcctgcata
     2641 ctgcaaactc tctgggctgt atgaacgaca tggcttccgt cggttcagtg caatccctct
     2701 tcatcggtct ctgattcagt cccatattcg catcgacacg ctcattctct acgcccacat
     2761 cctctgcatc acgcgacgag aagcagaagc cgtagagaag gtcgatttat ggttgcgcat
     2821 ctgtaatctg cagaacaagg cttttagatc tcgtcatgga atgtgttttg aaggctcgat
     2881 cacgacggac ggaacctcgg tgtctgtata cctaaagcac ccagaagcag acaagtgtgg
     2941 aaagcgcgga gcgagaaagt cagcaaagag tttagaggac gacgttaaag cgcaatatgt
     3001 ggagaaaaac ttgcctgctt gtcgagcagc agaaaatgtc atcgttatcg acccaaacaa
     3061 gcgcgatctt ctctactgcc aagacaacag tggtacgaca tttcgctaca ccgccaacca
     3121 gcgagccgtg gagacaggta gccggcgatt tgcaaagaga cgagaagcaa tgaaggaaga
     3181 agctggagtt gatctcatag aatcacgaat accatcccac aaaacaatga acctcatgga
     3241 cttcactcgc taccttctcg ttcgccgcgc tgattgggat cgtcgcaagg aattctactc
     3301 ccaccctgcc cacatgcgat ggaaatggca ctccttcatc aatcggcagc gaagcgaatc
     3361 gaacctcata tccaacttgc gcaacaagtt tgggaacttt accattgtga tgggtgattg
     3421 gagcgacgct ggtcgaactg cgagatttca gacctcatca aagacgaaag gctggagcac
     3481 cctctttaag cgcaaccgca ttgattgttt ccttctcgac gagtacaaga cctcatctgt
     3541 ttgccctcgc tgttcctcat ctgagtttgt ggagaaaaaa ttcaaagaac gacctcattc
     3601 aagaccttat cgacgacgag aaggcaaggt tgaaaaagtc cacaaacggg gcacactata
     3661 tgaccacgtc actagcatct ctgggtgtcc tggcaacgcg cacagtgaac aagcaactag
     3721 ttcgcttgca agttaacgct ttggaaatca ccaaaatggc tcatcctccg ccccttccga
     3781 cagcacctca acagcctgct cacccttttg atttccataa cgtgagttaa tcgcatatac
     3841 cgcgcattga cacttgcaat taatgcaatc actaacatgg ttgagtatag atgccagttc
     3901 aggaagcgta cagacatttg aacgcctacc aacgtagcat gacgcccgag cagctcatgg
     3961 ccgccaaaat ggagattatg cggccgtacc gtaagaggaa tatgatagtg ggaggaattc
     4021 ttttgggagg aacgctggct atatgtaagt tggctgttgc tcatgacctt ggagtttatg
     4081 gttgggatgt cctggactca cactctggaa cgctcaaatc tagttggtta ttcaatgtac
     4141 aagacgggcc gtgacgattt tgataacatt ccaatgcctc caccatcctc tgccgacaag
     4201 tccgcatgat gatggacggg cttcaatttt ccgttgtaca ttacattata atcatttcgc
     4261 cgtggaggcc ctcttgccaa tatcctttga tttctggtga ggattttacc gagcgtgcct
     4321 gtgcaaggct ttgatcacat gaaaagtcca caccagtaaa aggatgcaca ctcaagaaat
     4381 caaagcaagt gtgatatatt tccggaatat tagtagtaca tcaccgctag gacgacccag
     4441 acactgaaag cttcttcaaa tgctccataa acacttgaag actgacatca tctgttgcga
     4501 tcgatgctcc ctgcgcctgt tgattatagc cgtagccacc tgggctgaca tgtgttgtcg
     4561 atggatttac tttggatttc aggaaacgct cttgtgatcc tcctgcgtca cagtcaatgt
     4621 atcgaggaat gggaaatctc tccgcaagga gctcctgtta agaatagcaa catgaaggtt
     4681 aatatatgtt gatccgcatt ttccacgcag gatacccact tgcgcatcct gcttgggcgc
     4741 ctccaagaga agtttaaagt tttcgtaact tggctgctcg tggtatttgg cttttcgcca
     4801 cgcggcgatt gtttctccgt gccagatcag aatatggaaa aatgtgtcca atagaaggat
     4861 atggtccggc ttgatagaca cggagtcaag gagtacaggc tgaggtggtc cgttgaaact
     4921 gtagctcatg agggtgggct gaatcataat aagggaatta tttacgtctt cgcga
//
LOCUS       NW_015971543.5_-_Loci_with_Fz_(reversed)       11856 bp    DNA     linear   UNA 12-MAY-2023
DEFINITION  Spizellomyces punctatus DAOM BR117 chromosome Unknown supercont1.7,
            whole genome shotgun sequence.
ACCESSION   geneious|urn:local:
VERSION     geneious|urn:local:.:1rt-g96hokv:21
KEYWORDS    .
SOURCE      .
  ORGANISM  .
FEATURES             Location/Qualifiers
     Loci_with_Fz    complement(1..11856)
                     /created_by="gfaure"
                     /label="Loci with Fz"
     CDS             join(complement(608..857),complement(<1..526))
                     /locus_tag="SPPG_04429"
                     /codon_start=1
                     /product="uncharacterized protein"
                     /protein_id="XP_016608127.1"
                     /db_xref="GeneID:27687876"
                     /translation="MEAIPRPTKTGNPFGAGVRRSWAPPSPDDDQSVGDEVAQLVALS
                     KRTLEVQEESANATARALATAKQTEQLGMENLVKLNAQGEQLDSIHEKTEETGHKIKI
                     AEAKTSYLDKLSDSFLRPIFGGEKQVKQKDSQPFEWKAPQGPDGKPLWGRRVSSLPEE
                     FPGAIAKGAEPKSTVKPGGMLGDWADEEDKIKSEMHEQVIEENMGQISNIVKGIKYQA
                     QAMGQEIERQSHVISRTEGNVMEQTDRIQGVNRRLDKISR"
                     /label="uncharacterized protein CDS"
     gene            complement(<1..939)
                     /locus_tag="SPPG_04429"
                     /db_xref="GeneID:27687876"
                     /label="gene"
     mRNA            join(complement(608..939),complement(<1..526))
                     /locus_tag="SPPG_04429"
                     /product="uncharacterized protein"
                     /transcript_id="XM_016752665.1"
                     /db_xref="GeneID:27687876"
                     /label="uncharacterized protein mRNA"
     ORF             82..744
                     /transl_table=11
                     /Genetic_code="Bacteria, Archaea"
                     /created_by="Glimmer3"
                     /Glimmer_Reading_Frame="-1"
                     /Glimmer_score="23.08"
                     /label="orf00059"
     ORF             818..1114
                     /transl_table=11
                     /Genetic_code="Bacteria, Archaea"
                     /created_by="Glimmer3"
                     /Glimmer_Reading_Frame="-3"
                     /Glimmer_score="16.20"
                     /label="orf00056"
     ORF             1111..1170
                     /transl_table=11
                     /Genetic_code="Bacteria, Archaea"
                     /created_by="Glimmer3"
                     /Glimmer_Reading_Frame="-1"
                     /Glimmer_score="35.43"
                     /label="orf00053"
     ORF             1172..1258
                     /transl_table=11
                     /Genetic_code="Bacteria, Archaea"
                     /created_by="Glimmer3"
                     /Glimmer_Reading_Frame="-3"
                     /Glimmer_score="24.49"
                     /label="orf00052"
     end             complement(1206..1235)
                     /original_coord="NW_015971543:286154_286125:1"
                     /label="end"
     ORF             1284..1574
                     /transl_table=11
                     /Genetic_code="Bacteria, Archaea"
                     /created_by="Glimmer3"
                     /Glimmer_Reading_Frame="-2"
                     /Glimmer_score="26.96"
                     /label="orf00050"
     CDS             join(1367..1651,1847..2458)
                     /locus_tag="SPPG_04428"
                     /codon_start=1
                     /product="uncharacterized protein"
                     /protein_id="XP_016608126.1"
                     /db_xref="GeneID:27687875"
                     /translation="MPPKKKQKLEKLPTCLHTCNKTSFAKAFLPNETYRQRLLDYIAI
                     IHQLADHASHALKFYILSAPSVPMVDQDTIEAILYLLNKGEAWQPRTDAKKGQKQQLP
                     PKSDVQKAFFAHLHYLKSIFLFDTVPESLDDLTAEESELLEEMWSFIPLSDQPLTYSV
                     AVDPLAFFPAYCWLSSLYEKHGFRRFSAIPLRHSLIQSHVRIDTIILYSHILCIMQRE
                     AEALEKDDLWMRVCNLHTKAFRSRCHMQFEGSITMDSTSVSVYLKHPNADKYRKHGAR
                     KSAKTLEAEVKAVYVENNLPAC"
                     /label="uncharacterized protein CDS"
     gene            <1367..>2458
                     /locus_tag="SPPG_04428"
                     /db_xref="GeneID:27687875"
                     /label="gene"
     mRNA            join(<1367..1651,1847..>2458)
                     /locus_tag="SPPG_04428"
                     /product="uncharacterized protein"
                     /transcript_id="XM_016752664.1"
                     /db_xref="GeneID:27687875"
                     /label="uncharacterized protein mRNA"
     fz              1403..2932
                     /original_coord="NW_015971543:284428_285957:-1"
                     /fz="-1 18_534 81.03448275862068"
                     /label="fz"
     ORF             1568..1726
                     /transl_table=11
                     /Genetic_code="Bacteria, Archaea"
                     /created_by="Glimmer3"
                     /Glimmer_Reading_Frame="-3"
                     /Glimmer_score="29.04"
                     /label="orf00049"
     ORF             complement(1739..1798)
                     /transl_table=11
                     /Genetic_code="Bacteria, Archaea"
                     /created_by="Glimmer3"
                     /Glimmer_Reading_Frame="+3"
                     /Glimmer_score="32.77"
                     /label="orf00045"
     ORF             1785..1844
                     /transl_table=11
                     /Genetic_code="Bacteria, Archaea"
                     /created_by="Glimmer3"
                     /Glimmer_Reading_Frame="-2"
                     /Glimmer_score="33.09"
                     /label="orf00044"
     ORF             1841..2458
                     /transl_table=11
                     /Genetic_code="Bacteria, Archaea"
                     /created_by="Glimmer3"
                     /Glimmer_Reading_Frame="-3"
                     /Glimmer_score="24.35"
                     /label="orf00043"
     ORF             complement(2444..2575)
                     /transl_table=11
                     /Genetic_code="Bacteria, Archaea"
                     /created_by="Glimmer3"
                     /Glimmer_Reading_Frame="+3"
                     /Glimmer_score="19.28"
                     /label="orf00040"
     ORF             complement(2536..2664)
                     /transl_table=11
                     /Genetic_code="Bacteria, Archaea"
                     /created_by="Glimmer3"
                     /Glimmer_Reading_Frame="+1"
                     /Glimmer_score="22.97"
                     /label="orf00039"
     ORF             2654..2947
                     /transl_table=11
                     /Genetic_code="Bacteria, Archaea"
                     /created_by="Glimmer3"
                     /Glimmer_Reading_Frame="-3"
                     /Glimmer_score="20.65"
                     /label="orf00037"
     ORF             3016..3216
                     /transl_table=11
                     /Genetic_code="Bacteria, Archaea"
                     /created_by="Glimmer3"
                     /Glimmer_Reading_Frame="-1"
                     /Glimmer_score="8.61"
                     /label="orf00032"
     ORF             3235..3303
                     /transl_table=11
                     /Genetic_code="Bacteria, Archaea"
                     /created_by="Glimmer3"
                     /Glimmer_Reading_Frame="-1"
                     /Glimmer_score="12.15"
                     /label="orf00030"
     ORF             3266..3343
                     /transl_table=11
                     /Genetic_code="Bacteria, Archaea"
                     /created_by="Glimmer3"
                     /Glimmer_Reading_Frame="-3"
                     /Glimmer_score="25.48"
                     /label="orf00028"
     ORF             complement(3355..3420)
                     /transl_table=11
                     /Genetic_code="Bacteria, Archaea"
                     /created_by="Glimmer3"
                     /Glimmer_Reading_Frame="+1"
                     /Glimmer_score="1.46"
                     /label="orf00025"
     ORF             3390..3464
                     /transl_table=11
                     /Genetic_code="Bacteria, Archaea"
                     /created_by="Glimmer3"
                     /Glimmer_Reading_Frame="-2"
                     /Glimmer_score="9.61"
                     /label="orf00026"
     ORF             3464..3841
                     /transl_table=11
                     /Genetic_code="Bacteria, Archaea"
                     /created_by="Glimmer3"
                     /Glimmer_Reading_Frame="-3"
                     /Glimmer_score="21.48"
                     /label="orf00023"
     fz              3484..3843
                     /original_coord="NW_015971543:283517_283876:-1"
                     /fz="-1 512_638 19.905956112852667"
                     /label="fz"
     end             3911..3940
                     /original_coord="NW_015971543:283449_283420:-1"
                     /label="end"
     ORF             complement(10353..10418)
                     /transl_table=11
                     /Genetic_code="Bacteria, Archaea"
                     /created_by="Glimmer3"
                     /Glimmer_Reading_Frame="+2"
                     /Glimmer_score="1.46"
                     /label="orf00015"
     ORF             10388..10462
                     /transl_table=11
                     /Genetic_code="Bacteria, Archaea"
                     /created_by="Glimmer3"
                     /Glimmer_Reading_Frame="-3"
                     /Glimmer_score="9.61"
                     /label="orf00016"
     ORF             10462..10839
                     /transl_table=11
                     /Genetic_code="Bacteria, Archaea"
                     /created_by="Glimmer3"
                     /Glimmer_Reading_Frame="-1"
                     /Glimmer_score="21.48"
                     /label="orf00013"
     fz              10482..10841
                     /original_coord="NW_015971543:276519_276878:-1"
                     /fz="-1 512_638 19.905956112852667"
                     /label="fz"
     ORF             10900..10989
                     /transl_table=11
                     /Genetic_code="Bacteria, Archaea"
                     /created_by="Glimmer3"
                     /Glimmer_Reading_Frame="-1"
                     /Glimmer_score="18.39"
                     /label="orf00009"
     end             10909..10938
                     /original_coord="NW_015971543:276451_276422:-1"
                     /label="end"
     gene            complement(10961..>11856)
                     /locus_tag="SPPG_04427"
                     /db_xref="GeneID:27687874"
                     /label="gene"
     mRNA            join(complement(11527..>11856),complement(10961..11459))
                     /locus_tag="SPPG_04427"
                     /product="tRNA pseudouridine synthase A"
                     /transcript_id="XM_016752663.1"
                     /db_xref="GeneID:27687874"
                     /label="tRNA pseudouridine synthase A"
     ORF             11000..11122
                     /transl_table=11
                     /Genetic_code="Bacteria, Archaea"
                     /created_by="Glimmer3"
                     /Glimmer_Reading_Frame="-3"
                     /Glimmer_score="30.29"
                     /label="orf00008"
     ORF             11076..11432
                     /transl_table=11
                     /Genetic_code="Bacteria, Archaea"
                     /created_by="Glimmer3"
                     /Glimmer_Reading_Frame="-2"
                     /Glimmer_score="22.50"
                     /label="orf00007"
     CDS             join(complement(11527..>11856),complement(11196..11459))
                     /codon_start=1
                     /locus_tag="SPPG_04427"
                     /product="tRNA pseudouridine synthase A"
                     /protein_id="XP_016608125.1"
                     /db_xref="GeneID:27687874"
                     /translation="KYEDSRCYMRIINIECSAPEVHFGMEWLRIKVQAKAFARYQVRK
                     MMAMAIMVIRTNTPRSIVANSFGYAKIEIPEAPAMGLILDEPHYDTFNSDCERRSDPN
                     GIHFAKHLPAVTEFRHHSIHDPVYRAELESMKFNEWARNLDAYSFLYTYYLNERGVIK
                     PNTNYVTKAAIEQERAAAEAAKQGVADGLFVKEEAKA"
                     /label="tRNA pseudouridine synthase A CDS"
     ORF             complement(11485..11832)
                     /transl_table=11
                     /Genetic_code="Bacteria, Archaea"
                     /created_by="Glimmer3"
                     /Glimmer_Reading_Frame="+1"
                     /Glimmer_score="20.75"
                     /label="orf00003"
ORIGIN      
        1 tttctgctaa tcttatccaa tcttctattt acaccctgaa ttctatcggt ttgctccatc
       61 acattccctt ccgtccttga aatgacatgg ctctgtcgct ctatctcttg tcccatcgcc
      121 tgcgcttggt acttgattcc cttgacaata ttactaatct gtcccatatt ctcctcaatc
      181 acttgttcat gcatctcaga ttttatcttg tcctcctcgt ccgcccagtc tcccagcatt
      241 ccgccaggct tgactgtgct cttgggttcg gctccttttg cgatagcgcc agggaattcc
      301 tcaggtaaac tgctaacacg tcgtccccac agaggtttgc cgtccggtcc ctgcggtgct
      361 ttccactcaa atggttggga atctttttgt ttaacttgct tttcaccgcc aaatattggc
      421 cggaggaagg aatcagagag tttgtcgagg tacgaggttt tcgcttcggc aattttgatt
      481 ttgtgtccag tctcttcggt tttttcatgt attgagtcaa gttgttctaa caaagcgaat
      541 ggacttttag tcatgttcgt caaagctaca tggactaatg caaaccacat agatcatctc
      601 tacttaccac cctgtgcatt gagcttcacc aagttctcca ttcccagctg ttccgtttgc
      661 ttggcggttg ccaatgccct agcagtagca ttcgcagact cctcctgtac ttctagtgtt
      721 cttttagaga gggccacgag ctgagcaacc tcgtcgccaa cactttggtc gtcatctggg
      781 cttggtggtg cccatgagcg tctgactccg gcaccaaatg gattgcctgt cttggtgggt
      841 cttggtatcg cttccattat tgtcttgtct caaaatgtcg ctatggagaa ttatctggag
      901 ctccagttgg gtatattatg tgaacattga aaagggcttg gctatctcct gcgtggctaa
      961 gcatttggct ctgcacagcc atcaccgctc gtggccgcgc gccccattta cggtcaacag
     1021 agccagttcc gagaagctat gtgccagcct attctttcat ccatccgcac tgggtcgtaa
     1081 gataagaaaa cagagcttac gaaaaagacg atgaaagaag cacaacacat tgtcggtcaa
     1141 tcgaacgaaa tcaaaacatc aatagtctag catgaaggca tatgctgtag aaactagcac
     1201 attcatagtg tggagccggt ggactttggc actagtacat agattccaac caatttaatc
     1261 ataattttac tcgatttaga ctcatgaact atggtttgat tcaaaaaatc ctatataagt
     1321 cgtcgcccat tttcccaggc tttcatcttt ttccacagat atcatcatgc caccaaagaa
     1381 aaagcaaaag cttgaaaagc tacctacctg cttacatact tgcaacaaga cttcctttgc
     1441 aaaagctttc ctgcctaatg agacctaccg acagcgtctt cttgattaca ttgccattat
     1501 ccatcaactt gctgaccatg cttcccatgc tctcaaattc tacatcctct ctgcgccatc
     1561 cgttcccatg gtagatcaag atacaatcga agcaattctc tatcttctca acaaggggga
     1621 ggcttggcaa ccaagaacag atgcaaagaa ggtgctatgc ggatgcttgt tgccatacat
     1681 ttgtcagtac tgctgcattg tcagctttgt tcatccaaat ctatgaggtg agcagcagtc
     1741 aattaattac ctgacagcaa gtatgatgat gaacctgaaa gtcaatgttc aagagcattt
     1801 tatgcagatg ctcctttgat atatcaatct gcggctcgat gtgaagggac agaagcagca
     1861 actgccacct aaaagtgatg tgcaaaaggc tttctttgct catcttcact acttgaagtc
     1921 aattttcctt tttgatactg tgcccgagtc actcgatgac ttgactgctg aagagagtga
     1981 gcttctagaa gagatgtggt ccttcattcc cctttccgac cagccgctca catattcagt
     2041 tgctgtagac cctctcgcct tcttccctgc ctactgttgg ttgtcaagcc tatatgaaaa
     2101 gcatggattt cgacggttca gtgcaatccc acttcgccac tccctcatcc aaagccatgt
     2161 gcggatcgac accatcattc tctactctca tattctttgc atcatgcagc gagaagcaga
     2221 agcattagag aaggatgatc tgtggatgcg cgtctgcaat ctacatacca aggcttttcg
     2281 gtctcgctgc catatgcagt ttgaaggctc gatcacaatg gacagtacct cggtttctgt
     2341 gtatttgaaa caccccaatg ctgacaagta cagaaagcat ggagcgagaa agtcagcaaa
     2401 gaccctagaa gctgaggtga aggcagtata tgtggagaac aacttacctg cttgttgagc
     2461 agagaatgtt gttgctatcg acccaaacaa gcgtgacatt ctctactgcc aagacagcat
     2521 tggtacaaca tttcattaca ctgcaaacca gtgagccatg gagacaggta gccattgaca
     2581 gcaaaggcaa aggcagcaga tgaagaaggg ggatattgac ctcatagaat catgaattcc
     2641 tagccacaaa acaatgaacc tcatggattt tactcgctac cttcttgttc gccatgctga
     2701 ttgggattgt cgcaaggagt tctactcaca tcctgcccac acgtggtgga aatggcacac
     2761 attcataaac catcagaaga gtgaatcaga cctcatatcc aacatgtgca acaagtatgg
     2821 tgaaaacttt actgtcatga tgggtgattg gagcgatgcc agtcgaactg caagatttca
     2881 gacctcatca aagacaaaag gttggcgcac cctctttaag cggagcagga tcggtacgac
     2941 cgaataaggt tttcagctga atttgagagg ggaaggcggt tcgtcgcgct tctccaccat
     3001 gtaacggatt ttttgttggt agactacagt aaagacaact tgggtctcct agcaggttgt
     3061 gtgggtgtcc gtactaggaa tcgtagtctc caaatccttt ctttgggcgt cggtagcgac
     3121 ttgggggcga gaggcaagga gagtcggtta gttgtgaacc gagcaggatt tagaggcttc
     3181 ggtacgggtg atcaggccgt tgaagcgctc tgttaggttc ctgttaacct aagattggag
     3241 ttgagaagcg agttatgggg attttgtgtc gctacggctt ctgcccccga cttattttat
     3301 tgaatacatc ctttttatac aagattcttg gataaactgt taaactaaac taaactaatg
     3361 ggtgtcgctg caccgcaact gatttattgg tggcggtacc gatctcttcc ttttccgcac
     3421 tggctcgggc ctccacaggt tgtacgaggc acgctgaaat ctaatgcgcc aattgccatt
     3481 ctccgaaccg gttttttcgg tcgcggtaac ccaatcggtg gagttggtca cgcgattcgt
     3541 gcttcccgcg tccgatttgg gcttactcgc gatctctcga agacgtcctc gtcgttacac
     3601 ttccttgaaa aggacttcaa aacatgacct cattcaagac cttggtgatg acaagaaggc
     3661 aaggttgaaa aagtccatgg attgctgggt tgtaccaacc ctaactgttt gcagcaagcc
     3721 tggacaatgc gctactggaa tcgagataca ctgtcaacct gcaacatgct ggcaatcatg
     3781 caatcaatgt tggatggaca cggtagacca gaggtgttca ggaggggtgt tccagtggta
     3841 gcgtagcgta gactagttag attaaggttt ccgaaccggt tgtcgcgcgg ttcaatccct
     3901 ggtgcgggtg ctagtgccaa tacccaccgg ctccgcacta ctaaccccaa ttgtagagcc
     3961 agtnnnnnnn nnnnnnnnnn nnnnnnnnnn nnnnnnnnnn nnnnnnnnnn nnnnnnnnnn
     4021 nnnnnnnnnn nnnnnnnnnn nnnnnnnnnn nnnnnnnnnn nnnnnnnnnn nnnnnnnnnn
     4081 nnnnnnnnnn nnnnnnnnnn nnnnnnnnnn nnnnnnnnnn nnnnnnnnnn nnnnnnnnnn
     4141 nnnnnnnnnn nnnnnnnnnn nnnnnnnnnn nnnnnnnnnn nnnnnnnnnn nnnnnnnnnn
     4201 nnnnnnnnnn nnnnnnnnnn nnnnnnnnnn nnnnnnnnnn nnnnnnnnnn nnnnnnnnnn
     4261 nnnnnnnnnn nnnnnnnnnn nnnnnnnnnn nnnnnnnnnn nnnnnnnnnn nnnnnnnnnn
     4321 nnnnnnnnnn nnnnnnnnnn nnnnnnnnnn nnnnnnnnnn nnnnnnnnnn nnnnnnnnnn
     4381 nnnnnnnnnn nnnnnnnnnn nnnnnnnnnn nnnnnnnnnn nnnnnnnnnn nnnnnnnnnn
     4441 nnnnnnnnnn nnnnnnnnnn nnnnnnnnnn nnnnnnnnnn nnnnnnnnnn nnnnnnnnnn
     4501 nnnnnnnnnn nnnnnnnnnn nnnnnnnnnn nnnnnnnnnn nnnnnnnnnn nnnnnnnnnn
     4561 nnnnnnnnnn nnnnnnnnnn nnnnnnnnnn nnnnnnnnnn nnnnnnnnnn nnnnnnnnnn
     4621 nnnnnnnnnn nnnnnnnnnn nnnnnnnnnn nnnnnnnnnn nnnnnnnnnn nnnnnnnnnn
     4681 nnnnnnnnnn nnnnnnnnnn nnnnnnnnnn nnnnnnnnnn nnnnnnnnnn nnnnnnnnnn
     4741 nnnnnnnnnn nnnnnnnnnn nnnnnnnnnn nnnnnnnnnn nnnnnnnnnn nnnnnnnnnn
     4801 nnnnnnnnnn nnnnnnnnnn nnnnnnnnnn nnnnnnnnnn nnnnnnnnnn nnnnnnnnnn
     4861 nnnnnnnnnn nnnnnnnnnn nnnnnnnnnn nnnnnnnnnn nnnnnnnnnn nnnnnnnnnn
     4921 nnnnnnnnnn nnnnnnnnnn nnnnnnnnnn nnnnnnnnnn nnnnnnnnnn nnnnnnnnnn
     4981 nnnnnnnnnn nnnnnnnnnn nnnnnnnnnn nnnnnnnnnn nnnnnnnnnn nnnnnnnnnn
     5041 nnnnnnnnnn nnnnnnnnnn nnnnnnnnnn nnnnnnnnnn nnnnnnnnnn nnnnnnnnnn
     5101 nnnnnnnnnn nnnnnnnnnn nnnnnnnnnn nnnnnnnnnn nnnnnnnnnn nnnnnnnnnn
     5161 nnnnnnnnnn nnnnnnnnnn nnnnnnnnnn nnnnnnnnnn nnnnnnnnnn nnnnnnnnnn
     5221 nnnnnnnnnn nnnnnnnnnn nnnnnnnnnn nnnnnnnnnn nnnnnnnnnn nnnnnnnnnn
     5281 nnnnnnnnnn nnnnnnnnnn nnnnnnnnnn nnnnnnnnnn nnnnnnnnnn nnnnnnnnnn
     5341 nnnnnnnnnn nnnnnnnnnn nnnnnnnnnn nnnnnnnnnn nnnnnnnnnn nnnnnnnnnn
     5401 nnnnnnnnnn nnnnnnnnnn nnnnnnnnnn nnnnnnnnnn nnnnnnnnnn nnnnnnnnnn
     5461 nnnnnnnnnn nnnnnnnnnn nnnnnnnnnn nnnnnnnnnn nnnnnnnnnn nnnnnnnnnn
     5521 nnnnnnnnnn nnnnnnnnnn nnnnnnnnnn nnnnnnnnnn nnnnnnnnnn nnnnnnnnnn
     5581 nnnnnnnnnn nnnnnnnnnn nnnnnnnnnn nnnnnnnnnn nnnnnnnnnn nnnnnnnnnn
     5641 nnnnnnnnnn nnnnnnnnnn nnnnnnnnnn nnnnnnnnnn nnnnnnnnnn nnnnnnnnnn
     5701 nnnnnnnnnn nnnnnnnnnn nnnnnnnnnn nnnnnnnnnn nnnnnnnnnn nnnnnnnnnn
     5761 nnnnnnnnnn nnnnnnnnnn nnnnnnnnnn nnnnnnnnnn nnnnnnnnnn nnnnnnnnnn
     5821 nnnnnnnnnn nnnnnnnnnn nnnnnnnnnn nnnnnnnnnn nnnnnnnnnn nnnnnnnnnn
     5881 nnnnnnnnnn nnnnnnnnnn nnnnnnnnnn nnnnnnnnnn nnnnnnnnnn nnnnnnnnnn
     5941 nnnnnnnnnn nnnnnnnnnn nnnnnnnnnn nnnnnnnnnn nnnnnnnnnn nnnnnnnnnn
     6001 nnnnnnnnnn nnnnnnnnnn nnnnnnnnnn nnnnnnnnnn nnnnnnnnnn nnnnnnnnnn
     6061 nnnnnnnnnn nnnnnnnnnn nnnnnnnnnn nnnnnnnnnn nnnnnnnnnn nnnnnnnnnn
     6121 nnnnnnnnnn nnnnnnnnnn nnnnnnnnnn nnnnnnnnnn nnnnnnnnnn nnnnnnnnnn
     6181 nnnnnnnnnn nnnnnnnnnn nnnnnnnnnn nnnnnnnnnn nnnnnnnnnn nnnnnnnnnn
     6241 nnnnnnnnnn nnnnnnnnnn nnnnnnnnnn nnnnnnnnnn nnnnnnnnnn nnnnnnnnnn
     6301 nnnnnnnnnn nnnnnnnnnn nnnnnnnnnn nnnnnnnnnn nnnnnnnnnn nnnnnnnnnn
     6361 nnnnnnnnnn nnnnnnnnnn nnnnnnnnnn nnnnnnnnnn nnnnnnnnnn nnnnnnnnnn
     6421 nnnnnnnnnn nnnnnnnnnn nnnnnnnnnn nnnnnnnnnn nnnnnnnnnn nnnnnnnnnn
     6481 nnnnnnnnnn nnnnnnnnnn nnnnnnnnnn nnnnnnnnnn nnnnnnnnnn nnnnnnnnnn
     6541 nnnnnnnnnn nnnnnnnnnn nnnnnnnnnn nnnnnnnnnn nnnnnnnnnn nnnnnnnnnn
     6601 nnnnnnnnnn nnnnnnnnnn nnnnnnnnnn nnnnnnnnnn nnnnnnnnnn nnnnnnnnnn
     6661 nnnnnnnnnn nnnnnnnnnn nnnnnnnnnn nnnnnnnnnn nnnnnnnnnn nnnnnnnnnn
     6721 nnnnnnnnnn nnnnnnnnnn nnnnnnnnnn nnnnnnnnnn nnnnnnnnnn nnnnnnnnnn
     6781 nnnnnnnnnn nnnnnnnnnn nnnnnnnnnn nnnnnnnnnn nnnnnnnnnn nnnnnnnnnn
     6841 nnnnnnnnnn nnnnnnnnnn nnnnnnnnnn nnnnnnnnnn nnnnnnnnnn nnnnnnnnnn
     6901 nnnnnnnnnn nnnnnnnnnn nnnnnnnnnn nnnnnnnnnn nnnnnnnnnn nnnnnnnnnn
     6961 nnnnnnnnnn nnnnnnnnnn nnnnnnnnnn nnnnnnnnnn nnnnnnnnnn nnnnnnnnnn
     7021 nnnnnnnnnn nnnnnnnnnn nnnnnnnnnn nnnnnnnnnn nnnnnnnnnn nnnnnnnnnn
     7081 nnnnnnnnnn nnnnnnnnnn nnnnnnnnnn nnnnnnnnnn nnnnnnnnnn nnnnnnnnnn
     7141 nnnnnnnnnn nnnnnnnnnn nnnnnnnnnn nnnnnnnnnn nnnnnnnnnn nnnnnnnnnn
     7201 nnnnnnnnnn nnnnnnnnnn nnnnnnnnnn nnnnnnnnnn nnnnnnnnnn nnnnnnnnnn
     7261 nnnnnnnnnn nnnnnnnnnn nnnnnnnnnn nnnnnnnnnn nnnnnnnnnn nnnnnnnnnn
     7321 nnnnnnnnnn nnnnnnnnnn nnnnnnnnnn nnnnnnnnnn nnnnnnnnnn nnnnnnnnnn
     7381 nnnnnnnnnn nnnnnnnnnn nnnnnnnnnn nnnnnnnnnn nnnnnnnnnn nnnnnnnnnn
     7441 nnnnnnnnnn nnnnnnnnnn nnnnnnnnnn nnnnnnnnnn nnnnnnnnnn nnnnnnnnnn
     7501 nnnnnnnnnn nnnnnnnnnn nnnnnnnnnn nnnnnnnnnn nnnnnnnnnn nnnnnnnnnn
     7561 nnnnnnnnnn nnnnnnnnnn nnnnnnnnnn nnnnnnnnnn nnnnnnnnnn nnnnnnnnnn
     7621 nnnnnnnnnn nnnnnnnnnn nnnnnnnnnn nnnnnnnnnn nnnnnnnnnn nnnnnnnnnn
     7681 nnnnnnnnnn nnnnnnnnnn nnnnnnnnnn nnnnnnnnnn nnnnnnnnnn nnnnnnnnnn
     7741 nnnnnnnnnn nnnnnnnnnn nnnnnnnnnn nnnnnnnnnn nnnnnnnnnn nnnnnnnnnn
     7801 nnnnnnnnnn nnnnnnnnnn nnnnnnnnnn nnnnnnnnnn nnnnnnnnnn nnnnnnnnnn
     7861 nnnnnnnnnn nnnnnnnnnn nnnnnnnnnn nnnnnnnnnn nnnnnnnnnn nnnnnnnnnn
     7921 nnnnnnnnnn nnnnnnnnnn nnnnnnnnnn nnnnnnnnnn nnnnnnnnnn nnnnnnnnnn
     7981 nnnnnnnnnn nnnnnnnnnn nnnnnnnnnn nnnnnnnnnn nnnnnnnnnn nnnnnnnnnn
     8041 nnnnnnnnnn nnnnnnnnnn nnnnnnnnnn nnnnnnnnnn nnnnnnnnnn nnnnnnnnnn
     8101 nnnnnnnnnn nnnnnnnnnn nnnnnnnnnn nnnnnnnnnn nnnnnnnnnn nnnnnnnnnn
     8161 nnnnnnnnnn nnnnnnnnnn nnnnnnnnnn nnnnnnnnnn nnnnnnnnnn nnnnnnnnnn
     8221 nnnnnnnnnn nnnnnnnnnn nnnnnnnnnn nnnnnnnnnn nnnnnnnnnn nnnnnnnnnn
     8281 nnnnnnnnnn nnnnnnnnnn nnnnnnnnnn nnnnnnnnnn nnnnnnnnnn nnnnnnnnnn
     8341 nnnnnnnnnn nnnnnnnnnn nnnnnnnnnn nnnnnnnnnn nnnnnnnnnn nnnnnnnnnn
     8401 nnnnnnnnnn nnnnnnnnnn nnnnnnnnnn nnnnnnnnnn nnnnnnnnnn nnnnnnnnnn
     8461 nnnnnnnnnn nnnnnnnnnn nnnnnnnnnn nnnnnnnnnn nnnnnnnnnn nnnnnnnnnn
     8521 nnnnnnnnnn nnnnnnnnnn nnnnnnnnnn nnnnnnnnnn nnnnnnnnnn nnnnnnnnnn
     8581 nnnnnnnnnn nnnnnnnnnn nnnnnnnnnn nnnnnnnnnn nnnnnnnnnn nnnnnnnnnn
     8641 nnnnnnnnnn nnnnnnnnnn nnnnnnnnnn nnnnnnnnnn nnnnnnnnnn nnnnnnnnnn
     8701 nnnnnnnnnn nnnnnnnnnn nnnnnnnnnn nnnnnnnnnn nnnnnnnnnn nnnnnnnnnn
     8761 nnnnnnnnnn nnnnnnnnnn nnnnnnnnnn nnnnnnnnnn nnnnnnnnnn nnnnnnnnnn
     8821 nnnnnnnnnn nnnnnnnnnn nnnnnnnnnn nnnnnnnnnn nnnnnnnnnn nnnnnnnnnn
     8881 nnnnnnnnnn nnnnnnnnnn nnnnnnnnnn nnnnnnnnnn nnnnnnnnnn nnnnnnnnnn
     8941 nnnnnnnnnn nnnnnnnnnn nnnnnnnnnn nnnnnnnnnn nnnnnnnnnn nnnnnnnnnn
     9001 nnnnnnnnnn nnnnnnnnnn nnnnnnnnnn nnnnnnnnnn nnnnnnnnnn nnnnnnnnnn
     9061 nnnnnnnnnn nnnnnnnnnn nnnnnnnnnn nnnnnnnnnn nnnnnnnnnn nnnnnnnnnn
     9121 nnnnnnnnnn nnnnnnnnnn nnnnnnnnnn nnnnnnnnnn nnnnnnnnnn nnnnnnnnnn
     9181 nnnnnnnnnn nnnnnnnnnn nnnnnnnnnn nnnnnnnnnn nnnnnnnnnn nnnnnnnnnn
     9241 nnnnnnnnnn nnnnnnnnnn nnnnnnnnnn nnnnnnnnnn nnnnnnnnnn nnnnnnnnnn
     9301 nnnnnnnnnn nnnnnnnnnn nnnnnnnnnn nnnnnnnnnn nnnnnnnnnn nnnnnnnnnn
     9361 nnnnnnnnnn nnnnnnnnnn nnnnnnnnnn nnnnnnnnnn nnnnnnnnnn nnnnnnnnnn
     9421 nnnnnnnnnn nnnnnnnnnn nnnnnnnnnn nnnnnnnnnn nnnnnnnnnn nnnnnnnnnn
     9481 nnnnnnnnnn nnnnnnnnnn nnnnnnnnnn nnnnnnnnnn nnnnnnnnnn nnnnnnnnnn
     9541 nnnnnnnnnn nnnnnnnnnn nnnnnnnnnn nnnnnnnnnn nnnnnnnnnn nnnnnnnnnn
     9601 nnnnnnnnnn nnnnnnnnnn nnnnnnnnnn nnnnnnnnnn nnnnnnnnnn nnnnnnnnnn
     9661 nnnnnnnnnn nnnnnnnnnn nnnnnnnnnn nnnnnnnnnn nnnnnnnnnn nnnnnnnnnn
     9721 nnnnnnnnnn nnnnnnnnnn nnnnnnnnnn nnnnnnnnnn nnnnnnnnnn nnnnnnnnnn
     9781 nnnnnnnnnn nnnnnnnnnn nnnnnnnnnn nnnnnnnnnn nnnnnnnnnn nnnnnnnnnn
     9841 nnnnnnnnnn nnnnnnnnnn nnnnnnnnnn nnnnnnnnnn nnnnnnnnnn nnnnnnnnnn
     9901 nnnnnnnnnn nnnnnnnnnn nnnnnnnnnn nnnnnnnnnn nnnnnnnnnn nnnnnnnnnn
     9961 nnnnnnnnnn nnnnnnnnnn nnnnnnnnnn nnnnnnnnnn nnnnnnnnnn nnnnnnnnnn
    10021 nnnnnnnnnn nnnnnnnnnn nnnnnnnnnn nnnnnnnnnn nnnnnnnnnn nnnnnnnnnn
    10081 nnnnnnnnnn nnnnnnnnnn nnnnnnnnnn nnnnnnnnnn nnnnnnnnnn nnnnnnnnnn
    10141 nnnnnnnnnn nnnnnnnnnn nnnnnnnnnn nnnnnnnnnn nnnnnnnnnn nnnnnnnnnn
    10201 nnnnnnnnnn nnnnnnnnnn nnnnnnnnnn nnnnnnnnnn nnnnnnnnnn nnnnnnnnnn
    10261 nnnnnnnnnn nnnnnncttc tgccccgact tattttattg aatacatcct ttttatacaa
    10321 gattcttgga taaactgtta aactaaacta aactaatggg tgtcgctgca ccgcaactga
    10381 tttattggtg gcggtaccga tctcttcctt ttccgcactg gctcgggcct ccacaggttg
    10441 tacgaggcac gctgaaatct aatgcgccaa ttgccattct ccgaaccggt tttttcggtc
    10501 gcggtaaccc aatcggtgga gttggtcacg cgattcgtgc ttcccgcgtc cgatttgggc
    10561 ttactcgcga tctctcgaag acgtcctcgt cgttacactt ccttgaaaag gacttcaaaa
    10621 catgacctca ttcaagacct tggtgatgac aagaaggcaa ggttgaaaaa gtccatggat
    10681 tgctgggttg taccaaccct aactgtttgc agcaagcctg gacaatgcgc tactggaatc
    10741 gagatacact gtcaacctgc aacatgctgg caatcatgca atcaatgttg gatggacacg
    10801 gtagaccaga ggtgttcagg aggggtgttc cagtggtagc gtagcgtaga ctagttagat
    10861 taaggtttcc gaaccggttg tcgcgcggtt caatccctgg tgcgggtgct agtgccaata
    10921 cccaccggct ccgcactact aaccccaatt gtagagccag ttcccaaaag aaacatgaaa
    10981 atgtattaag acacagaaaa tgataggaac cgaaacaaat catacaaata gtaattttga
    11041 atgccaccgc ccttgctccc caaaaatatg ccaaattggc ttccatcctg tctttacaac
    11101 gctactacta caactcctat aacgacacta ttccaatact acccattacc tacgacttaa
    11161 cacaactgtc aataaatcat gtagaattgc tgagctcacg ctttcgcctc ttctttgaca
    11221 aacaatccat cagcaacacc ctgcttcgct gcctcagcag cggcacgttc ctgctcaatg
    11281 gccgccttgg taacatagtt ggtgtttggt ttgatcaccc cgcgttcatt gaggtagtac
    11341 gtgtacagga aggaataagc atcgaggttt cgtgcccatt cgttgaattt catggactca
    11401 agttcggctc ggtacacagg gtcgtgaatt gaatgatgac ggaactccgt taccgcgggc
    11461 tgttgaaaca aaaaaaatta gctttcagat ggtagtaaat agtgattctg agcagttgga
    11521 cattaccagg tgtttggcaa agtggatgcc atttggatca gatctcctct cgcaatcaga
    11581 gttgaaagtg tcgtagtgcg gctcatccaa aatcaatccc atcgcaggag cctccggtat
    11641 ctcaatcttg gcatatccaa atgagttggc aacaatgctt cgtggcgtgt tggttctaat
    11701 gaccatgata gccattgcca tcatcttgcg gacctggtac cgcgcaaaag ccttggcttg
    11761 gaccttaatt cgaagccatt ccatgccaaa gtgcacctct ggggcgctgc attcaatgtt
    11821 gatgatgcgc atgtagcacc gtgaatcttc atactt
//
