# Supplementary material for: Fanzor is a eukaryotic programmable RNA-guided endonuclease
Source: Nature. 2023 Jun 28;620(7974):660–8. doi: 10.1038/s41586-023-06356-2 (PMC10432273; doi:10.1038/s41586-023-06356-2)
Supplement: Supplementary file 7 — Ghost Fz loci in S. punctatus. [file 41586_2023_6356_MOESM7_ESM.txt]

LOCUS       NW_015971553.2_-_ghost_(reversed)        1488 bp    DNA     linear   UNA 13-MAY-2023
DEFINITION  Spizellomyces punctatus DAOM BR117 chromosome Unknown
            supercont1.17, whole genome shotgun sequence.
ACCESSION   geneious|urn:local:
VERSION     geneious|urn:local:.:1rs-g96hokv:0
KEYWORDS    .
SOURCE      .
  ORGANISM  .
FEATURES             Location/Qualifiers
     ghost_fanzor    complement(1..>1488)
                     /created_by="gfaure"
                     /label="ghost"
     gene            35..289
                     /locus_tag="SPPG_07822"
                     /db_xref="GeneID:27691011"
                     /label="gene"
     mRNA            35..289
                     /locus_tag="SPPG_07822"
                     /product="uncharacterized protein"
                     /transcript_id="XM_016755974.1"
                     /db_xref="GeneID:27691011"
                     /label="uncharacterized protein mRNA"
     CDS             <50..83
                     /locus_tag="SPPG_07822"
                     /product="uncharacterized protein"
                     /protein_id="XP_016605046.1"
                     /db_xref="GeneID:27691011"
                     /Original_Translation="MKSFVVSILLLLLSCPWLCTAANKEEEKATALLKL
                     SHEIHGRIGVPMLYARQAPSGTSNPATVPPSTQQSPTPSSSPTPSQQSPSPDPPITTS
                     DAPAPSRTVSPPPITNAPPSETVVITRTGDNGAPTVIVTVTNRPSGQGNVNTRNPKAT
                     TSGVPAPDSEAGDTTKKSSSTSVIIGLSVGGAAIVIAGVGIFVFRKLGLKPSKRFRGR
                     LADLDAPGVSPTPTQPSSPSTSPVPGPQDRDKRFLHDTIHVSQSPSVTPFGAPVSAQP
                     QEAYVPYEYAYAPPYATAAAHSTAGYDAYAPGHGPYAAYQGYDTSSQPRY"
                     /codon_start=2
                     /label="uncharacterized protein CDS"
     misc_feature    49^50
                     /Original_Bases="TCTCACACTGAACTTTTCACCTCTTTTTCATTGTTGCCGTC
                     GTCCATCGCCCATCGCCCACCGTTGTCGTTGCCGTCGTCATTGGAATCATTAGTCTTA
                     TCGCTTTTGTGGACTCTGGAGCGGATGCAGATAGAGGCTCTTTGAGTCCATCATGAAG
                     TCATTCGTCGTTTCAATCCTCCTCCTCCTCTTGTCGTGCCCATGGTTATGCACCGCTG
                     CCAACAAAGAGGAGGAAAAGGCGACGGCCCTCTTGAAACTCTCCCACGAGATACACGG
                     GAGAATAGGGGTGCCCATGCTGTACGCACGTCAGGCTCCCTCTGGAACCAGTAACCCT
                     GCGACAGTCCCACCTTCCACTCAGCAATCCCCCACTCCATCCTCCTCCCCGACGCCGT
                     CCCAACAGTCTCCTTCACCCGACCCGCCAATCACCACGTCAGACGCTCCGGCACCGTC
                     TCGCACAGTCTCCCCGCCTCCCATCACCAATGCCCCGCCTTCAGAGACCGTCGTCATT
                     ACTCGAACAGGCGATAATGGCGCTCCAACCGTTATTGTCACCGTGACAAATAGGCCTA
                     GTGGGCAGGGAAACGTAAACACACGTAATCCAAAGGCAACGACCTCAGGCGTCCCCGC
                     TCCTGATAGCGAGGCAGGAGACACGACAAAAAAGAGCAGCAGCACGTCCGTCATTATT
                     GGTTTGTCGGTCGGTGGGGCTGCCATTGTCATTGCCGGTGTTGGCATTTTTGTCTTTC
                     GCAAATTGGGGCTTAAACCCTCGAAACGCTTTCGCGGTCGTCTGGCGGATCTGGACGC
                     ACCCGGGGTCAGCCCCACACCTACCCAACCTTCGTCCCCTTCCACCAGTCCCGTGCCC
                     GGCCCCCAGGACCGCGACAAACGCTTTCTTCACGACACGATTCACGTTTCCCAATCGC
                     CCAGTGTCACGCCCTTTGGCGCCCCTGTCTCGGCCCAGCCACAGGAAGCCTATGTACC
                     CTATGAATATGCTTATGCTCCGCCTTATGCAACCGCAGCCGCTCATTCTACGGCTGGG
                     TACGATGCCTATGCGCCTGGTCACGGGCCGTACGCTGCATATCA"
                     /label="TCTCACACTGAACTTTTCACCTCTTTTTCATTGTTGCCGTCGTCCATCGC
                     CCATCGCCCACCGTTGTCGTTGCCGTCGTCATTGGAATCATTAGTCTTATCGCTTTTG
                     TGGACTCTGGAGCGGATGCAGATAGAGGCTCTTTGAGTCCATCATGAAGTCATTCGTC
                     GTTTCAATCCTCCTCCTCCTCTTGTCGTGCCCATGGTTATGCACCGCTGCCAACAAAG
                     AGGAGGAAAAGGCGACGGCCCTCTTGAAACTCTCCCACGAGATACACGGGAGAATAGG
                     GGTGCCCATGCTGTACGCACGTCAGGCTCCCTCTGGAACCAGTAACCCTGCGACAGTC
                     CCACCTTCCACTCAGCAATCCCCCACTCCATCCTCCTCCCCGACGCCGTCCCAACAGT
                     CTCCTTCACCCGACCCGCCAATCACCACGTCAGACGCTCCGGCACCGTCTCGCACAGT
                     CTCCCCGCCTCCCATCACCAATGCCCCGCCTTCAGAGACCGTCGTCATTACTCGAACA
                     GGCGATAATGGCGCTCCAACCGTTATTGTCACCGTGACAAATAGGCCTAGTGGGCAGG
                     GAAACGTAAACACACGTAATCCAAAGGCAACGACCTCAGGCGTCCCCGCTCCTGATAG
                     CGAGGCAGGAGACACGACAAAAAAGAGCAGCAGCACGTCCGTCATTATTGGTTTGTCG
                     GTCGGTGGGGCTGCCATTGTCATTGCCGGTGTTGGCATTTTTGTCTTTCGCAAATTGG
                     GGCTTAAACCCTCGAAACGCTTTCGCGGTCGTCTGGCGGATCTGGACGCACCCGGGGT
                     CAGCCCCACACCTACCCAACCTTCGTCCCCTTCCACCAGTCCCGTGCCCGGCCCCCAG
                     GACCGCGACAAACGCTTTCTTCACGACACGATTCACGTTTCCCAATCGCCCAGTGTCA
                     CGCCCTTTGGCGCCCCTGTCTCGGCCCAGCCACAGGAAGCCTATGTACCCTATGAATA
                     TGCTTATGCTCCGCCTTATGCAACCGCAGCCGCTCATTCTACGGCTGGGTACGATGCC
                     TATGCGCCTGGTCACGGGCCGTACGCTGCATATCA"
                     /note="Geneious type: Editing History Deletion"
     end             complement(550..579)
                     /original_coord="NW_015971553:498928_498899:1"
                     /label="end"
     gene            828..>1488
                     /locus_tag="SPPG_07821"
                     /db_xref="GeneID:27691010"
                     /label="gene"
     mRNA            join(828..952,1013..1250,1330..>1488)
                     /locus_tag="SPPG_07821"
                     /product="exportin CRM1"
                     /transcript_id="XM_016755973.1"
                     /db_xref="GeneID:27691010"
                     /label="exportin CRM1 mRNA"
     ty3             1106..1158
                     /created_by="gfaure"
                     /label
     end             1128..1157
                     /original_coord="NW_015971553:498350_498321:-1"
                     /label="end"
     misc_feature    1488^1489
                     /Original_Bases="GTTGCTGGAGGTCTTTACGTGGCAGCTTTCTAAGAAGATGT
                     CTGAAGCCCGTGACATTGAGTGGCACAGACTAATGATCGGCACAGCTTTCTTATCTAG
                     CGGCACAGCGACTCTTTTAATGTGACTGTAAAAACTATCCCCTCGTGCCGGACAAACT
                     TCAACATTATTTGAAAAGGTCGCCCATAGGAAACGATCCATTGCTGATCGCATCCACG
                     CATCCGCTTTTTTTTTTTTTTCACAGCGTTCATCGGCGACGGGCCTGTCGTGCAGGCA
                     AAAATAAAACTGTGTGGACAGGGTCAAATAGGAACGAACGCCGAGTTTTTTCGACGCC
                     TACGGTGCATTTTGCCAGTCATCACCCCCTTCAACCGTACACTCCCGGACCTCACAGA
                     CTTTTGCTACGACACCACCTTTGACTGCGCTACTTGCTGACACTATGGAGGGAATTTT
                     GGACTTTGGGACGGACCTGGATATTGGTCTGTTTGACCGCGTGGTAAACACAATGTTC
                     CTCGGTGGACCAGAGGTACGAAAACTAGAGATCCGGGCGAACGAGCATGCCTCGACGC
                     ACCCATAGGTTGATATTGTGCTCAACCTTTCTTTTTCTTCTGTCTACTTGCAGCAAGC
                     TCAGGCGAACAT"
                     /label="GTTGCTGGAGGTCTTTACGTGGCAGCTTTCTAAGAAGATGTCTGAAGCCC
                     GTGACATTGAGTGGCACAGACTAATGATCGGCACAGCTTTCTTATCTAGCGGCACAGC
                     GACTCTTTTAATGTGACTGTAAAAACTATCCCCTCGTGCCGGACAAACTTCAACATTA
                     TTTGAAAAGGTCGCCCATAGGAAACGATCCATTGCTGATCGCATCCACGCATCCGCTT
                     TTTTTTTTTTTTCACAGCGTTCATCGGCGACGGGCCTGTCGTGCAGGCAAAAATAAAA
                     CTGTGTGGACAGGGTCAAATAGGAACGAACGCCGAGTTTTTTCGACGCCTACGGTGCA
                     TTTTGCCAGTCATCACCCCCTTCAACCGTACACTCCCGGACCTCACAGACTTTTGCTA
                     CGACACCACCTTTGACTGCGCTACTTGCTGACACTATGGAGGGAATTTTGGACTTTGG
                     GACGGACCTGGATATTGGTCTGTTTGACCGCGTGGTAAACACAATGTTCCTCGGTGGA
                     CCAGAGGTACGAAAACTAGAGATCCGGGCGAACGAGCATGCCTCGACGCACCCATAGG
                     TTGATATTGTGCTCAACCTTTCTTTTTCTTCTGTCTACTTGCAGCAAGCTCAGGCGAA
                     CAT"
                     /note="Geneious type: Editing History Deletion"
ORIGIN      
        1 gcatcttatt cacaatggaa tgaggatacg aacaaaaaag gagggaaatg ggctatgaca
       61 cgtcatcgca gccgagatat taaatgccga gatagagagg agccgagaga tttggaaatg
      121 ccgccagaaa aatggacact ttttattaac aacgttgatt gcatagagtt tgtatctgat
      181 cctttttttg tgacatgtag tatcgtttct gtgtgtatgt gtgtgtgtgt tgcgcgtgtg
      241 tatttggagc tggatagttt tactgataat atactgtcat ttttgcacac tacttacttt
      301 ttgatcctga ttatacaatg tctgatcgta aactatctac gcattgtcac atttcacttt
      361 taagctcact tgttccaaaa tggaatctag gatcattacc ctggcggacg ccatgtaagg
      421 gtaaacccat aaataaaggg gatcttcgtg cctcccatga gggtgttttg tttcccatta
      481 atccgtcgca tattcttagt actatgtcca gccaattttg tgcatcaaat ctttggaacg
      541 cattgaacat agtgtggagg tgattgaaaa tggcactagg acccattatt atccggatta
      601 atcctgttgg tcatatcaca taatcagcac cccctctatc actcagattg gtgtggcatg
      661 catgtaatgt ttttttttta aactgcggtg aggcacatgc caaaggtcta taaaaggggg
      721 gccttttgct gtctctcccc ttcctcacca gttcctcgac tctcaaacca tctgcgcaac
      781 tctcatcacg acccacatgg caagtctcat cgcaactcgg tccaatcatg agaatgcaga
      841 tgtggtggtg tcgaggacct cgcccacctg actacaacca actggaacca gcagcaacca
      901 ctcggaacca acaaagctgc tattatactg ccacatatgt tgagcttggt tggtatgtac
      961 caatggcatc atctcttttc attctgccat tctgtctgac atgcagcttt agtctccaag
     1021 ccttgtcact gaaaatcccc cagcttgtga cgctgcccag tcgattcgct cctggatgca
     1081 agagtctggc ttcaatgcca tcaagagttt attccctggt gtagtagcta gtcccagttt
     1141 ctgtcatctc tacactattc tacacaagtc tgagtcgagt cgcgcctgga atggtctttt
     1201 tcaatgagca tcttggtcag aatgtgatgg gaaagaactc tgcgcgttgg gttggtaaaa
     1261 atgtctgacg acgctcttca ttctgcgcaa aagtggatgg taaacatgtt ttactcgttc
     1321 ttgtgacagc ggcaggtgtc gctattcaca ccaatagctg aacgattgtg gttgtggggg
     1381 ctggccttta taccaatgta gttttcggtc gtcgggattg ttcagagttc cttgtttttt
     1441 cattgctaat ttcccctgtg cctcgaggtg agctggacag gaagttca
//
LOCUS       NW_015971537.108_-_ghost_(reversed)        1523 bp    DNA     linear   UNA 13-MAY-2023
DEFINITION  Spizellomyces punctatus DAOM BR117 chromosome Unknown supercont1.1,
            whole genome shotgun sequence.
ACCESSION   geneious|urn:local:
VERSION     geneious|urn:local:.:1rs-g96hokv:1
KEYWORDS    .
SOURCE      .
  ORGANISM  .
FEATURES             Location/Qualifiers
     ghost_fanzor    complement(<1..>1523)
                     /created_by="gfaure"
                     /label="ghost"
     misc_feature    
                     /Original_Bases="CCGTACTTGGATCGAAGTCCAATGCCAATGACTCCAGCGGG
                     TGGCTATTCCCCACTTGGACCTGTGGTTTTCTCACCTTACGGGGTGGATTCCGATGGT
                     GGCAAGCCTTGGAGCGGACCCGGTGGACCTAGATTCTCGCCATCGTACAGTCCGCAGA
                     GTCCTGGGTACAGTCCATCGTCACCTGGTTACTCGCCGACGTCGCCAAGCTTCTCGCC
                     CACCAGTCCGAGCTACAGTCCGACAAGTCCGAGCTACAGCCCAACGAGTCCGAGTTAC
                     TCACCGACCAGTCCGAGCTATAGCCCTACATCGCCCAGTTATAGTCCGACAAGCCCGA
                     GCTACTCGCCGACGTCACCCAGCTATTCGCCAACTAGCCCCAGTTACAGTCCGACAAG
                     TCCTAGTTATTCGCCGACTAGCCCGAGTTATAGTCCTACGTCGCCGAGTTACTCGCCA
                     ACGTCTCCAAGCTACAGCCCTACAAGCCCTAGTTACTCTCCTACCAGTCCAACGTATT
                     CGCCAACATCGCCGCAATACAGTCCAACGAGCCCGACGTATTCCCCAACGTCGCCCAA
                     TTACAGTCCCACTTCACCTCAGTACTCGCCAACGTCTCCCATGTACTCACCTACGAGT
                     CCGAGCTACAGCCCCACATCACCGCAATACTCGCCCACTTCACCGCAGTATTCGCCAA
                     CCTCGCCTCAATACTCTCCGACATCACCTCAATATAGCCCGACGTCGCCGCAATACTC
                     GCCGACGTCTCCACAATATTCCCCCACATCCCCAACATTCAGCCCAACCTCTCCAGGA
                     CCGGTCGCTGGCGGGGGGTATGCTCCAGCTGGTGCAAACCCTTCAACGGGCACTGGTA
                     GCAGTACA"
                     /label="CCGTACTTGGATCGAAGTCCAATGCCAATGACTCCAGCGGGTGGCTATTC
                     CCCACTTGGACCTGTGGTTTTCTCACCTTACGGGGTGGATTCCGATGGTGGCAAGCCT
                     TGGAGCGGACCCGGTGGACCTAGATTCTCGCCATCGTACAGTCCGCAGAGTCCTGGGT
                     ACAGTCCATCGTCACCTGGTTACTCGCCGACGTCGCCAAGCTTCTCGCCCACCAGTCC
                     GAGCTACAGTCCGACAAGTCCGAGCTACAGCCCAACGAGTCCGAGTTACTCACCGACC
                     AGTCCGAGCTATAGCCCTACATCGCCCAGTTATAGTCCGACAAGCCCGAGCTACTCGC
                     CGACGTCACCCAGCTATTCGCCAACTAGCCCCAGTTACAGTCCGACAAGTCCTAGTTA
                     TTCGCCGACTAGCCCGAGTTATAGTCCTACGTCGCCGAGTTACTCGCCAACGTCTCCA
                     AGCTACAGCCCTACAAGCCCTAGTTACTCTCCTACCAGTCCAACGTATTCGCCAACAT
                     CGCCGCAATACAGTCCAACGAGCCCGACGTATTCCCCAACGTCGCCCAATTACAGTCC
                     CACTTCACCTCAGTACTCGCCAACGTCTCCCATGTACTCACCTACGAGTCCGAGCTAC
                     AGCCCCACATCACCGCAATACTCGCCCACTTCACCGCAGTATTCGCCAACCTCGCCTC
                     AATACTCTCCGACATCACCTCAATATAGCCCGACGTCGCCGCAATACTCGCCGACGTC
                     TCCACAATATTCCCCCACATCCCCAACATTCAGCCCAACCTCTCCAGGACCGGTCGCT
                     GGCGGGGGGTATGCTCCAGCTGGTGCAAACCCTTCAACGGGCACTGGTAGCAGTACA"
                     /note="Geneious type: Editing History Deletion"
     end             complement(431..460)
                     /original_coord="NW_015971537:1010570_1010541:1"
                     /label="end"
     end             1135..1164
                     /original_coord="NW_015971537:1009866_1009837:-1"
                     /label="end"
     tRNA            complement(1230..1303)
                     /locus_tag="SPPG_10014"
                     /product="tRNA-Thr"
                     /db_xref="GeneID:27692722"
                     /label="tRNA-Thr"
     gene            complement(1230..1303)
                     /locus_tag="SPPG_10014"
                     /db_xref="GeneID:27692722"
                     /label="gene"
     mRNA            complement(1455..>1523)
                     /locus_tag="SPPG_00379"
                     /product="uncharacterized protein"
                     /transcript_id="XM_016748708.1"
                     /db_xref="GeneID:27684111"
                     /label="uncharacterized protein mRNA"
     gene            complement(1455..>1523)
                     /locus_tag="SPPG_00379"
                     /db_xref="GeneID:27684111"
                     /label="gene"
     misc_feature    1523^1524
                     /Original_Bases="GAACCACAGGAATAATCTCATCACTCTGTCGTTCTATACTG
                     GAGGTAACACGCATCCACATCGAGAGACGGAAGCTAGTCTACTTGCTAGTCAACTCCG
                     ACTATTAACCCTTATTATACCGATTTCCCCATCCGCGGGGAGTATCATCTTTGAACTC
                     ATCCCATTGTCGGGCTTTATATGTCTCAGCATCAAGAGCTTCATGGTCATTATCGTCA
                     GCTATTTTTGTTTCTGGTTCTTTGCTGGATATAGATAAAGGAGGTATAGTTAGCGAGG
                     TAGTGGAACAAGAGATATATATACTCCCTTACCCTCCACCACTGAGAAAGTTCCCGCG
                     CTCGATTTCCTTGTCAATATATTCTTCTACTGTCATTGTCGGCAAATTATGACCGGGC
                     CGGAATACTTGCTGACGGAGAGCTTCACGTTTGGATGTGATTACAAACGGTCGAAGGA
                     TCTGAGCGACAAAAAGTCAGTGTTGGGTAAATGTCCAAAGTTGAGCAGTCACAATGCG
                     CACCTTCCCATCTGAGGCTAATAACGGTCCTTGGTGGTTCATCCGTGGTGGGGGGGTT
                     CCTTCAATGATCGTGGTTTGATCTCTTGAATCGGGTCCTCGAAGTGTCCCCTTTGCTT
                     TTGCCATCTCCAACAATTTGCGCTCATCCTGAATGAGCTTAAGGTTTTCAGCCGTTCG
                     TTGTATAAACAAGTCGATAGTTGTTAAAATGATTTCGCGGTCTAATTCCTCATCGACA
                     TCTTCATCTTCATTAGGGGTTGCCTTGGCCTGATAGGAAAGCTGTTCATGGAGCTCCT
                     GAATCATGATACGCAAACGTCAAGTTACTCAGACTCGGAACAGTAGACGAGCTTGGAA
                     AGTACCGTTAGCTTTTCCTTTGTGGCTTTCTCCCGCTTATATCGTGCAATTTTTTCCA
                     TTCTTTTCCTTTCGGGGTCCG"
                     /label="GAACCACAGGAATAATCTCATCACTCTGTCGTTCTATACTGGAGGTAACA
                     CGCATCCACATCGAGAGACGGAAGCTAGTCTACTTGCTAGTCAACTCCGACTATTAAC
                     CCTTATTATACCGATTTCCCCATCCGCGGGGAGTATCATCTTTGAACTCATCCCATTG
                     TCGGGCTTTATATGTCTCAGCATCAAGAGCTTCATGGTCATTATCGTCAGCTATTTTT
                     GTTTCTGGTTCTTTGCTGGATATAGATAAAGGAGGTATAGTTAGCGAGGTAGTGGAAC
                     AAGAGATATATATACTCCCTTACCCTCCACCACTGAGAAAGTTCCCGCGCTCGATTTC
                     CTTGTCAATATATTCTTCTACTGTCATTGTCGGCAAATTATGACCGGGCCGGAATACT
                     TGCTGACGGAGAGCTTCACGTTTGGATGTGATTACAAACGGTCGAAGGATCTGAGCGA
                     CAAAAAGTCAGTGTTGGGTAAATGTCCAAAGTTGAGCAGTCACAATGCGCACCTTCCC
                     ATCTGAGGCTAATAACGGTCCTTGGTGGTTCATCCGTGGTGGGGGGGTTCCTTCAATG
                     ATCGTGGTTTGATCTCTTGAATCGGGTCCTCGAAGTGTCCCCTTTGCTTTTGCCATCT
                     CCAACAATTTGCGCTCATCCTGAATGAGCTTAAGGTTTTCAGCCGTTCGTTGTATAAA
                     CAAGTCGATAGTTGTTAAAATGATTTCGCGGTCTAATTCCTCATCGACATCTTCATCT
                     TCATTAGGGGTTGCCTTGGCCTGATAGGAAAGCTGTTCATGGAGCTCCTGAATCATGA
                     TACGCAAACGTCAAGTTACTCAGACTCGGAACAGTAGACGAGCTTGGAAAGTACCGTT
                     AGCTTTTCCTTTGTGGCTTTCTCCCGCTTATATCGTGCAATTTTTTCCATTCTTTTCC
                     TTTCGGGGTCCG"
                     /note="Geneious type: Editing History Deletion"
ORIGIN      
        1 tccaagccaa atggcgctgc gtacagcccc agtggctcgt catagacttc aattggaaag
       61 gtgtgaggtg aggattccgg ggttctgtat atatttgtat ctgatttgct caatatgctg
      121 tatgatgaac atctgtagca aaaacatcac atgcggttat gagtttagac gacgatcatc
      181 gtgcatatga ttctgggatg taacataggc cattgtcgga ggtagatgtc gtactttttt
      241 acatatgaga tgaatgtgtt ggcctttgga cataaggcga agaaaacgca aaaaaaaaca
      301 agaatatctg gcggggtcgt ccgggttatg tttagtatgc ctatcccatt ttgcactctc
      361 tttgcgatat ttttgtattt gtacagagta agaaatatac atggcctgaa tgccaacaac
      421 catccataca tagtgtggag gtgattgaaa atggcactag gactcattat tatccggatt
      481 aatccggtta atcatatcgc ataatcagaa cccccatcta tcgctcagat tggtgtggca
      541 tgctaatgtt ttttttttaa actgcagtga ggcgcatgcc aaaggtctat aaaaggggac
      601 ctgctccctc ttccctgttt cctctttatc cctcgactcg caagcatctg tgcaacgctc
      661 attgcgaccc acacaacctc atcgcgactc ggtcaaccat gagaacgccg atgtggtggt
      721 gtcgaggacc tcgaccgccc gacagcaaca gtgatcagaa ccagtggcaa ccaatcggat
      781 ccgataacaa aaactactat tatgctgcca cattagttga gcttggttgg tatgtaccaa
      841 tggcatcatc tcttttcatg ttattctgtc actaacatgc atgtatagtc tccaagtctt
      901 gtcactgaac atcctctggc ttgtgacgct gcccagtcga ttcgctcctg gatgcaagag
      961 tcgggcttca atgccatcaa gagttccaga tcaaggccta gtagggaccg cgtgtggtgg
     1021 tgggcaatta tccggttaga accaaccgtt acgtattgcg tgtataattg cctagtagta
     1081 gcttagttag cttttccgaa cctgttgtcg ccggtttatt ccctggtgta gtagctagtg
     1141 ccagttcctg tcacctctac actagcaaag aacacgccgc ctgttgatgt tggcaccggg
     1201 agtaaaatga ataactctaa accagttgat gcctcctccg cgattcgaac gcgggacctt
     1261 ctgcttacta ggcagacgct ctaaccaact gagccaagga ggcgttgata aaccacaaac
     1321 cacatgtgat tctcgatgaa aaaccagatt gaaaaaccaa ttgaatgtgt aagccacccc
     1381 cattgcatgg tccctctata atattcaagt catgcaccag gtagggcttt atcggatgac
     1441 aaagtatcaa caaatagcgc ttgtagtttt ccttcggata aactttgaag cctaagacgc
     1501 gtttattagg tgtcgcatcg ttg
//
LOCUS       NW_015971539.88_-_ghost_(reversed)        1605 bp    DNA     linear   UNA 13-MAY-2023
DEFINITION  Spizellomyces punctatus DAOM BR117 chromosome Unknown supercont1.3,
            whole genome shotgun sequence.
ACCESSION   geneious|urn:local:
VERSION     geneious|urn:local:.:1rs-g96hokv:2
KEYWORDS    .
SOURCE      .
  ORGANISM  .
FEATURES             Location/Qualifiers
     ghost_fanzor    complement(<1..>1605)
                     /created_by="gfaure"
                     /label="ghost"
     misc_feature    
                     /Original_Bases="GTGTCCCACTCCTCTTTGGTTTCTAGCAAGGCTTGGTCATC
                     ATTCTTCGCAAGGGTTTTCGCCAAAGAAGCCGGCGAAAATGTCAAAAAGGGGGACGTC
                     ATATCCAGCTCGGGTATACCCAAGAACGACTGTGGTGGAGAGGATGTCGTCGTATCTG
                     GTAAACCTGGTAAACCTGTCATCGGTGACGTGAAATAATATATTCCCATCAGTATGAA
                     GACAAATACTGTCCATGTTTTAACATTCTGTTTTACCTTCGGCAGCTTCAGCAGCCTT
                     GCCATTCTTGTCCTTATTGTTGACCCAGTTTACCAATACGTCCTGGACAGTCGGCCGG
                     GGATGGCGTCCAGTTGCCCGTCGACCCCGTTTGAGATGTTTCTGTAACATGAATCCAA
                     AAACGCTCTTCTGTAGGTTTTTTTTTTTATGTCGATGAGCCTATCACCCTTGTCTCAA
                     CCCCCAAGCATTCAAAATAACGCGCAAGGAGAGACAAAGTGCTCCTGTGGACTCATGC
                     GCAGCAAATCTACGCTACAACAAAAGATGACAGCAGATAACTCCTTTTTAATGTGACG
                     ATGACGATGACAAACAAGGAATACAATGGTTTACATTCAAACACAAAGGAACAAAACG
                     GAAATGTCCAAAAGACAAAGGTGCTGTCAAAAGCAACAGGACAATGAACGCGCTGGCG
                     TGAACCTCCCGACCGCCTTCCTCAAAAACCAAAGACTGAACACAGCCAAAAAAAAAAA
                     AAAGAGATAAGCGGTTTTGTTCATTGCGTAAGTAGGAGGTTGAACTGATTTGTCCACA
                     TACGACATGATATATACTCAAAGAGGAAAAAAAGGAGAAAGGAAGCATCTGCGCCCAA
                     AAGCCATGCCATGGATGTCCCTTCAACTCCCTCTCCTTTTCGTTGGTTTTTTTTTTTG
                     TGATTTGGACAGACTGCCGAATTGACAGCGTTTCTGCATGCTGTGATGGTTGGGATTT
                     TCCCGGATTATGATTAT"
                     /label="GTGTCCCACTCCTCTTTGGTTTCTAGCAAGGCTTGGTCATCATTCTTCGC
                     AAGGGTTTTCGCCAAAGAAGCCGGCGAAAATGTCAAAAAGGGGGACGTCATATCCAGC
                     TCGGGTATACCCAAGAACGACTGTGGTGGAGAGGATGTCGTCGTATCTGGTAAACCTG
                     GTAAACCTGTCATCGGTGACGTGAAATAATATATTCCCATCAGTATGAAGACAAATAC
                     TGTCCATGTTTTAACATTCTGTTTTACCTTCGGCAGCTTCAGCAGCCTTGCCATTCTT
                     GTCCTTATTGTTGACCCAGTTTACCAATACGTCCTGGACAGTCGGCCGGGGATGGCGT
                     CCAGTTGCCCGTCGACCCCGTTTGAGATGTTTCTGTAACATGAATCCAAAAACGCTCT
                     TCTGTAGGTTTTTTTTTTTATGTCGATGAGCCTATCACCCTTGTCTCAACCCCCAAGC
                     ATTCAAAATAACGCGCAAGGAGAGACAAAGTGCTCCTGTGGACTCATGCGCAGCAAAT
                     CTACGCTACAACAAAAGATGACAGCAGATAACTCCTTTTTAATGTGACGATGACGATG
                     ACAAACAAGGAATACAATGGTTTACATTCAAACACAAAGGAACAAAACGGAAATGTCC
                     AAAAGACAAAGGTGCTGTCAAAAGCAACAGGACAATGAACGCGCTGGCGTGAACCTCC
                     CGACCGCCTTCCTCAAAAACCAAAGACTGAACACAGCCAAAAAAAAAAAAAAGAGATA
                     AGCGGTTTTGTTCATTGCGTAAGTAGGAGGTTGAACTGATTTGTCCACATACGACATG
                     ATATATACTCAAAGAGGAAAAAAAGGAGAAAGGAAGCATCTGCGCCCAAAAGCCATGC
                     CATGGATGTCCCTTCAACTCCCTCTCCTTTTCGTTGGTTTTTTTTTTTGTGATTTGGA
                     CAGACTGCCGAATTGACAGCGTTTCTGCATGCTGTGATGGTTGGGATTTTCCCGGATT
                     ATGATTAT"
                     /note="Geneious type: Editing History Deletion"
     end             complement(440..469)
                     /original_coord="NW_015971539:1262719_1262690:1"
                     /label="end"
     end             1205..1234
                     /original_coord="NW_015971539:1261954_1261925:-1"
                     /label="end"
     CDS             complement(1455..>1605)
                     /locus_tag="SPPG_02175"
                     /product="uncharacterized protein"
                     /protein_id="XP_016611153.1"
                     /db_xref="GeneID:27685782"
                     /Original_Translation="MTDGSFSMESERSASHMRADKRPGVLDPLKMRSTK
                     HRTSYSSASSSSSTTSSVEHHLHESAETDAGGECDFGESMLPSCISPALYPAEHYTSL
                     TTLNRSLTQSVLRFDQLTTSYINLRNQLRNILDSVEEQERQYEAYIEEIGQLRFERKF
                     LREVVELSSFRERKQSNASDKSINSTGANKRWSSPMNTDNGDGWGKNARRWTVGGAHS
                     LGACGAFHSLPTSPRLSITSSTFLPHVDDENRVTVDDLASRKIQREAFAAMLQTIRET
                     FLVGAGFASTIGPFQGLEVDSDETDRSSCRSPCSSPGTPVTLLNPSVPSSPSHIRPTP
                     LPSYPSNEKHVETIHARISHLTNLIGQLAPSVEALRESLEDVIAGPALAYRAWVREAE
                     IEREMLRVECEGLREAREGSKKVVDMRGVSEASVGLISSALESLWVEQGDDDHEEWES
                     ESVYWSCDEGDDER"
                     /codon_start=2
                     /label="uncharacterized protein CDS"
     gene            complement(<1455..>1605)
                     /locus_tag="SPPG_02175"
                     /db_xref="GeneID:27685782"
                     /label="gene"
     mRNA            complement(<1455..>1605)
                     /locus_tag="SPPG_02175"
                     /product="uncharacterized protein"
                     /transcript_id="XM_016750472.1"
                     /db_xref="GeneID:27685782"
                     /label="uncharacterized protein mRNA"
     misc_feature    1605^1606
                     /Original_Bases="ACTTTTTTAGAGCCCTCTCGAGCTTCTCGCAAACCCTCACA
                     TTCGACTCGAAGCATTTCCCGTTCAATCTCTGCTTCACGGACCCACGCACGATACGCC
                     AATGCGGGGCCTGCAATGACGTCCTCAAGACTTTCGCGAAGGGCTTCAACAGAAGGTG
                     CGAGCTGTCCAATAAGGTTTGTGAGATGAGATATTCGTGCGTGTATGGTTTCTACATG
                     TTTTTCGTTGGAAGGGTACGAAGGGAGTGGGGTGGGGCGGATGTGGCTTGGTGACGAC
                     GGAACACTAGGGTTGAGGAGAGTGACGGGGGTGCCGGGGGAAGAGCAAGGGGAACGAC
                     AGCTGGAGCGATCCGTCTCATCAGAGTCCACTTCCAAGCCTTGAAATGGCCCAATGGT
                     CGAAGCGAATCCCGCGCCCACCAGAAACGTTTCACGTATAGTTTGAAGCATGGCAGCA
                     AAGGCTTCCCGTTGAATTTTCCGCGACGCTAGGTCATCTACCGTTACGCGATTCTCGT
                     CGTCAACGTGCGGGAGGAAGGTTGAACTTGTTATTGAGAGACGCGGGCTAGTTGGCAA
                     ACTGTGGAAAGCACCACATGCTCCTAATGAATGTGCGCCTCCCACCGTCCATCGTCGT
                     GCGTTTTTTCCCCAGCCATCACCATTATCTGTGTTCATGGGTGAGCTCCATCGCTTGT
                     TTGCCCCGGTGCTGTTTATACTTTTGTCCGATGCATTCGACTGCTTACGCTCCCTGAA
                     CGAAGACAGCTCAACCACTTCCCTCAAAAACTTGCGTTCAAAGCGCAGCTGCCCTATT
                     TCTTCAATATAAGCTTCATATTGTCGTTCCTGCTCTTCGACACTGTCCAGGATGTTCC
                     GCAACTGGTTTCGAAGGTTGATGTATGATGTTGTGAGTTGGTCAAATCGGAGAACGGA
                     TTGGGTAAGAGAGCGATTTAATGTGGTTAGCGATGTGTAGTGCTCAGCTGGATACAGC
                     GCAGG"
                     /label="ACTTTTTTAGAGCCCTCTCGAGCTTCTCGCAAACCCTCACATTCGACTCG
                     AAGCATTTCCCGTTCAATCTCTGCTTCACGGACCCACGCACGATACGCCAATGCGGGG
                     CCTGCAATGACGTCCTCAAGACTTTCGCGAAGGGCTTCAACAGAAGGTGCGAGCTGTC
                     CAATAAGGTTTGTGAGATGAGATATTCGTGCGTGTATGGTTTCTACATGTTTTTCGTT
                     GGAAGGGTACGAAGGGAGTGGGGTGGGGCGGATGTGGCTTGGTGACGACGGAACACTA
                     GGGTTGAGGAGAGTGACGGGGGTGCCGGGGGAAGAGCAAGGGGAACGACAGCTGGAGC
                     GATCCGTCTCATCAGAGTCCACTTCCAAGCCTTGAAATGGCCCAATGGTCGAAGCGAA
                     TCCCGCGCCCACCAGAAACGTTTCACGTATAGTTTGAAGCATGGCAGCAAAGGCTTCC
                     CGTTGAATTTTCCGCGACGCTAGGTCATCTACCGTTACGCGATTCTCGTCGTCAACGT
                     GCGGGAGGAAGGTTGAACTTGTTATTGAGAGACGCGGGCTAGTTGGCAAACTGTGGAA
                     AGCACCACATGCTCCTAATGAATGTGCGCCTCCCACCGTCCATCGTCGTGCGTTTTTT
                     CCCCAGCCATCACCATTATCTGTGTTCATGGGTGAGCTCCATCGCTTGTTTGCCCCGG
                     TGCTGTTTATACTTTTGTCCGATGCATTCGACTGCTTACGCTCCCTGAACGAAGACAG
                     CTCAACCACTTCCCTCAAAAACTTGCGTTCAAAGCGCAGCTGCCCTATTTCTTCAATA
                     TAAGCTTCATATTGTCGTTCCTGCTCTTCGACACTGTCCAGGATGTTCCGCAACTGGT
                     TTCGAAGGTTGATGTATGATGTTGTGAGTTGGTCAAATCGGAGAACGGATTGGGTAAG
                     AGAGCGATTTAATGTGGTTAGCGATGTGTAGTGCTCAGCTGGATACAGCGCAGG"
                     /note="Geneious type: Editing History Deletion"
ORIGIN      
        1 attctgtttt ggtttgtcca aacattgagt tcgtgcgggg gcatttccac agcacactcg
       61 gagatgcttg tagcgcgtac ccccttgcaa gggctgtccg cgcgttgagg gatttcatca
      121 gtgcgtggtc aaacgatgat gccactttgt taccattggg actattggag ggcggaactc
      181 tttttcccaa attcctgaat tcggagcgat cctccgtaca ttggaaagga cgatgcatgc
      241 aaccaaaaca tgattactga gcgagatcag ggcgtaaaca acaaaatgac agcatgattc
      301 agttgcattt ttgttcgcat tcaatggcat accgcaggcg acattgaacg acttgtaaat
      361 gtcctttgtc aacaattgtc agaaataggt ctcgaaaacc gtaaactggg tccacatatg
      421 catgtaatga atgcatcaat agtgtggagc tgacagtaaa tggcactagt atccattatc
      481 atccggatca atccggttaa ttatattgca taatcagaac ccccatcgct gaaagcgtcc
      541 tgctaatgtt ctccaaactg cggtgtggca tgctaatgta atgttttttt ttcttttcag
      601 ctggacccca ttttgccaca ctcaaggtct ataaaagggg acctgccctc tcttccctct
      661 ttcctcttta cccatcctcg actctcaaac catctgccca acgctcatcg cgacccattg
      721 caacctcata gcgacccaca ttgcaacctc attgcgactc ggtcaaccat gagcatgcag
      781 atgtggtggt gccgaggacc tcgaccgccc gacagcaacc gtgatcagaa ccagcggcaa
      841 ccaatcggat ccgataacaa aacctactat tatgctgcca cattagttga gcttggttgg
      901 tatgtaccaa tggcatcatc tcttttcata ttattctgtc gctgacatgc atttttttgt
      961 agtctccaag ccttgtcact gaacatcctc tggcttgtga cgctgcccag tcgattcgct
     1021 cctggatgca agagtctggc ttcaatgcca tcaagagttc cagatcaagg cctagtaggg
     1081 accgtgtgtg gtggtgggca attatccggt taaaaccaac cgttacgtat tgcgtgtata
     1141 attgcctagt agtagcttag cttttccgaa ccagttgtcg ctggtttatt ccctggtgta
     1201 gtagctagtg ccagtttctg tcacctctac actacttatg atcaagtaga accaattttt
     1261 atggtaaaac attcgagatg aacgttctgc cacctctcga caccggacta tttattttaa
     1321 ttgcacgttt tgacaagaca atgtgacaat catagataaa agtaaaaagc gcacatcccc
     1381 tatggagatg cagactatga aagagatacc aaaaacaaaa gttacataga ggtggccccc
     1441 atttgtgggg agatttaccg ttcatcgtca ccctcatcac acgaccagta caccgattct
     1501 gattcccatt cttcgtgatc atcatcacct tgctcaaccc acaaggactc tagcgcagac
     1561 gaaatcaggc caactgatgc ttcactcact cctctcatat ccaca
//
LOCUS       NW_015971539.88_-_ghost_(reversed)        1427 bp    DNA     linear   UNA 13-MAY-2023
DEFINITION  Spizellomyces punctatus DAOM BR117 chromosome Unknown supercont1.3,
            whole genome shotgun sequence.
ACCESSION   geneious|urn:local:
VERSION     geneious|urn:local:.:1rs-g96hokv:3
KEYWORDS    .
SOURCE      .
  ORGANISM  .
FEATURES             Location/Qualifiers
     ghost_fanzor    complement(<1..>1427)
                     /created_by="gfaure"
                     /label="ghost"
     misc_feature    
                     /Original_Bases="CCTCGCTGTCCACCAACACCAGCTGGGGTAATGCAGTATCG
                     TTGCACCGTTGAAAAGACTGTTCCATAAGGCAGGGAAGGTGTGAGGGTCGTCACATCT
                     ACAACGAGGACGCTGTTTTGGCGAGTCATTGAGATTACAGCTGGTCTGCCCTACCGGG
                     TAAAAAGCACCATTACCTGTATTCGTGTTGGACGACATGTTGATCTTCAATGGCCACC
                     GTCAACATATTTCCATCTGAAAACACAAAAACTTTAGAAAACTCGCTTCTTGGAATGT
                     TATCCTAGGATGTGCATACATACACATGGGAGCTTTCACATGGATTTTATACGTAACC
                     CTCCTACGTACCCATCGCCCATGTCGATCCTGCCCCCATTTCTCAATTTTGAGATCTA
                     AAAGTAACAAGTCAAAAAAATAGGTTTTAGTGCATGCATGATGGACACGTTTATATAC
                     CACATTTACGAACCGGTACATCCCCTCCGCTCACAAACGCTTTCGATGACCTCTGACC
                     CTCCTTCACCAAATATTGCACCCGCCGCCTCGTTGGCTCCAATCCGGTAAACGGCATC
                     AAGTACGCATCGTCCGGGGTGGGTTTGGCAGGCACAGGTGAGGGATCGGGTTGGGATG
                     GGGTCTTGGTCGGATGATATGGGAATGGTCGGGTTTTGGGTTATAGTTTTTGTGTTTG
                     TCTGGATTTTGTCGTCTATATTTGTGTCCCACTCCTCTTTGGTTTCTAGCAAGGCTTG
                     GTCATCATTCTTCGCAAGGGTTTTCGCCAAAGAAGCCGGCGAAAATGTCAAAAAGGGG
                     GACGTCATATCCAGCTCGGGTATACCCAAGAACGACTGTGGTGGAGAGGATGTCGTCG
                     TATCTGGTAAACCTGGTAAACCTGTCATCGGTGACGTGAAATAATATATTCCCATCAG
                     TATGAAGACAAATACTGTCCATGTTTTAACATTCTGTTTTACCTTCGGCAGCTTCAGC
                     AGCCTTGCCATTCTTGTCCTTATTGTTGACCCAGTTTACCAATACGTCCTGGACAGTC
                     GGCCGGGGATGGCGTCCAGTTGCCCGTCGACCCCGTTTGAGATGTTTCTGTAACATGA
                     ATCCAAAAACGCTCTTCTGTAGGTTTTTTTTTTTATGTCGATGAGCCTATCACCCTTG
                     TCTCAACCCCCAAGCATTCAAAATAACGCGCAAGGAGAGACAAAGTGCTCCTGTGGAC
                     TCATGCGCAGCAAATCTACGCTACAACAAAAGATGACAGCAGATAACTCCTTTTTAAT
                     GTGACGATGACGATGACAAACAAGGAATACAATGGTTTACATTCAAACACAAAGGAAC
                     AAAACGGAAATGTCCAAAAGACAAAGGTGCTGTCAAAAGCAACAGGACAATGAACGCG
                     CTGGCGTGAACCTCCCGACCGCCTTCCTCAAAAACCAAAGACTGAACACAGCCAAAAA
                     AAAAAAAAAGAGATAAGCGGTTTTGTTCATTGCGTAAGTAGGAGGTTGAACTGATTTG
                     TCCACATACGACATGATATATACTCAAAGAGGAAAAAAAGGAGAAAGGAAGCATCTGC
                     GCCCAAAAGCCATGCCATGGATGTCCCTTCAACTCCCTCTCCTTTTCGTTGGTTTTTT
                     TTTTTGTGATTTGGACAGACTGCCGAATTGACAGCGTTTCTGCATGCTGTGATGGTTG
                     GGATTTTCCCGGATTATGATTATATTCTGTTTTGGTTTGTCCAAACATTGAGTTCGTG
                     CGGGGGCATTTCCACAGCACACTCGGAGATGCTTGTAGCGCGTACCCCCTTGCAAGGG
                     CTGTCCGCGCGTTGAGGGATTTCATCAGTGCGTGGTCAAACGATGATGCCACTTTGTT
                     ACCATTGGGACTATTGGAGGGCGGAACTCTTTTTCCCAAATTCCTGAATTCGGAGCGA
                     TCCTCCGTACATTGGAAAGGACGATGCATGCAACCAAAACATGA"
                     /label="CCTCGCTGTCCACCAACACCAGCTGGGGTAATGCAGTATCGTTGCACCGT
                     TGAAAAGACTGTTCCATAAGGCAGGGAAGGTGTGAGGGTCGTCACATCTACAACGAGG
                     ACGCTGTTTTGGCGAGTCATTGAGATTACAGCTGGTCTGCCCTACCGGGTAAAAAGCA
                     CCATTACCTGTATTCGTGTTGGACGACATGTTGATCTTCAATGGCCACCGTCAACATA
                     TTTCCATCTGAAAACACAAAAACTTTAGAAAACTCGCTTCTTGGAATGTTATCCTAGG
                     ATGTGCATACATACACATGGGAGCTTTCACATGGATTTTATACGTAACCCTCCTACGT
                     ACCCATCGCCCATGTCGATCCTGCCCCCATTTCTCAATTTTGAGATCTAAAAGTAACA
                     AGTCAAAAAAATAGGTTTTAGTGCATGCATGATGGACACGTTTATATACCACATTTAC
                     GAACCGGTACATCCCCTCCGCTCACAAACGCTTTCGATGACCTCTGACCCTCCTTCAC
                     CAAATATTGCACCCGCCGCCTCGTTGGCTCCAATCCGGTAAACGGCATCAAGTACGCA
                     TCGTCCGGGGTGGGTTTGGCAGGCACAGGTGAGGGATCGGGTTGGGATGGGGTCTTGG
                     TCGGATGATATGGGAATGGTCGGGTTTTGGGTTATAGTTTTTGTGTTTGTCTGGATTT
                     TGTCGTCTATATTTGTGTCCCACTCCTCTTTGGTTTCTAGCAAGGCTTGGTCATCATT
                     CTTCGCAAGGGTTTTCGCCAAAGAAGCCGGCGAAAATGTCAAAAAGGGGGACGTCATA
                     TCCAGCTCGGGTATACCCAAGAACGACTGTGGTGGAGAGGATGTCGTCGTATCTGGTA
                     AACCTGGTAAACCTGTCATCGGTGACGTGAAATAATATATTCCCATCAGTATGAAGAC
                     AAATACTGTCCATGTTTTAACATTCTGTTTTACCTTCGGCAGCTTCAGCAGCCTTGCC
                     ATTCTTGTCCTTATTGTTGACCCAGTTTACCAATACGTCCTGGACAGTCGGCCGGGGA
                     TGGCGTCCAGTTGCCCGTCGACCCCGTTTGAGATGTTTCTGTAACATGAATCCAAAAA
                     CGCTCTTCTGTAGGTTTTTTTTTTTATGTCGATGAGCCTATCACCCTTGTCTCAACCC
                     CCAAGCATTCAAAATAACGCGCAAGGAGAGACAAAGTGCTCCTGTGGACTCATGCGCA
                     GCAAATCTACGCTACAACAAAAGATGACAGCAGATAACTCCTTTTTAATGTGACGATG
                     ACGATGACAAACAAGGAATACAATGGTTTACATTCAAACACAAAGGAACAAAACGGAA
                     ATGTCCAAAAGACAAAGGTGCTGTCAAAAGCAACAGGACAATGAACGCGCTGGCGTGA
                     ACCTCCCGACCGCCTTCCTCAAAAACCAAAGACTGAACACAGCCAAAAAAAAAAAAAA
                     GAGATAAGCGGTTTTGTTCATTGCGTAAGTAGGAGGTTGAACTGATTTGTCCACATAC
                     GACATGATATATACTCAAAGAGGAAAAAAAGGAGAAAGGAAGCATCTGCGCCCAAAAG
                     CCATGCCATGGATGTCCCTTCAACTCCCTCTCCTTTTCGTTGGTTTTTTTTTTTGTGA
                     TTTGGACAGACTGCCGAATTGACAGCGTTTCTGCATGCTGTGATGGTTGGGATTTTCC
                     CGGATTATGATTATATTCTGTTTTGGTTTGTCCAAACATTGAGTTCGTGCGGGGGCAT
                     TTCCACAGCACACTCGGAGATGCTTGTAGCGCGTACCCCCTTGCAAGGGCTGTCCGCG
                     CGTTGAGGGATTTCATCAGTGCGTGGTCAAACGATGATGCCACTTTGTTACCATTGGG
                     ACTATTGGAGGGCGGAACTCTTTTTCCCAAATTCCTGAATTCGGAGCGATCCTCCGTA
                     CATTGGAAAGGACGATGCATGCAACCAAAACATGA"
                     /note="Geneious type: Editing History Deletion"
     end             complement(187..216)
                     /original_coord="NW_015971539:1225207_1225178:1"
                     /label="end"
     end             952..981
                     /original_coord="NW_015971539:1224442_1224413:-1"
                     /label="end"
     CDS             complement(1202..>1427)
                     /codon_start=2
                     /locus_tag="SPPG_02162"
                     /product="uncharacterized protein"
                     /protein_id="XP_016611137.1"
                     /db_xref="GeneID:27685771"
                     /Original_Translation="MMTDGSFSMESERSASHMRADKRPGVLDPLKMRST
                     KHRTSYSSASSSSSTTSSVEHHLHESAETDAGGECDFGESMLPSCISPALYPAEHYTS
                     LTTLNRSLTQSVLRFDQLTTSYINLRNQLRNILDSVEEQERQYEAYIEEIGQLRFERK
                     FLREVVELSSFRERKQSNASDKSINSTGANKRWSSPMNTDNGDGWGKNARRWTVGGAH
                     SLGACGAFHSLPTSPRLSITSSTFLPHVDDENRVTVDDLASRKIQREAFAAMLQTIRE
                     TFLVGAGFASTIGPFQGLEVDSDETDRSSCRSPCSSPGTPVTLLNPSVPSSPSHIRPT
                     PLPSYPSNEKHVETIHARISHLTNLIGQLAPSVEALRESLEDVIAGPALAYRAWVREA
                     EIEREMLRVECEGLREAREGSKKVVDMRGVSEASVGLISSALESLWVEQGDDDHEEWE
                     SESVYWSCDEGDDER"
                     /label="uncharacterized protein CDS"
     misc_feature    1427^1428
                     /Original_Bases="TCACGGACCCACGCACGATACGCCAATGCGGGGCCTGCAAT
                     GACGTCCTCAAGACTTTCGCGAAGGGCTTCAACAGAAGGTGCGAGCTGTCCAATAAGG
                     TTTGTGAGATGAGATATTCGTGCGTGTATGGTTTCTACATGTTTTTCGTTGGAAGGGT
                     ACGAAGGGAGTGGGGTGGGGCGGATGTGGCTTGGTGACGACGGAACACTAGGGTTGAG
                     GAGAGTGACGGGGGTGCCGGGGGAAGAGCAAGGGGAACGACAGCTGGAGCGATCCGTC
                     TCATCAGAGTCCACTTCCAAGCCTTGAAATGGCCCAATGGTCGAAGCGAATCCCGCGC
                     CCACCAGAAACGTTTCACGTATAGTTTGAAGCATGGCAGCAAAGGCTTCCCGTTGAAT
                     TTTCCGCGACGCTAGGTCATCTACCGTTACGCGATTCTCGTCGTCAACGTGCGGGAGG
                     AAGGTTGAACTTGTTATTGAGAGACGCGGGCTAGTTGGCAAACTGTGGAAAGCACCAC
                     ATGCTCCTAATGAATGTGCGCCTCCCACCGTCCATCGTCGTGCGTTTTTTCCCCAGCC
                     ATCACCATTATCTGTGTTCATGGGTGAGCTCCATCGCTTGTTTGCCCCG"
                     /label="TCACGGACCCACGCACGATACGCCAATGCGGGGCCTGCAATGACGTCCTC
                     AAGACTTTCGCGAAGGGCTTCAACAGAAGGTGCGAGCTGTCCAATAAGGTTTGTGAGA
                     TGAGATATTCGTGCGTGTATGGTTTCTACATGTTTTTCGTTGGAAGGGTACGAAGGGA
                     GTGGGGTGGGGCGGATGTGGCTTGGTGACGACGGAACACTAGGGTTGAGGAGAGTGAC
                     GGGGGTGCCGGGGGAAGAGCAAGGGGAACGACAGCTGGAGCGATCCGTCTCATCAGAG
                     TCCACTTCCAAGCCTTGAAATGGCCCAATGGTCGAAGCGAATCCCGCGCCCACCAGAA
                     ACGTTTCACGTATAGTTTGAAGCATGGCAGCAAAGGCTTCCCGTTGAATTTTCCGCGA
                     CGCTAGGTCATCTACCGTTACGCGATTCTCGTCGTCAACGTGCGGGAGGAAGGTTGAA
                     CTTGTTATTGAGAGACGCGGGCTAGTTGGCAAACTGTGGAAAGCACCACATGCTCCTA
                     ATGAATGTGCGCCTCCCACCGTCCATCGTCGTGCGTTTTTTCCCCAGCCATCACCATT
                     ATCTGTGTTCATGGGTGAGCTCCATCGCTTGTTTGCCCCG"
                     /note="Geneious type: Editing History Deletion"
ORIGIN      
        1 ttactgagcg agatcagggc gtaaacaaca aaatgacagc atgattcagt tgcatttttg
       61 ttcgcattca atggcatacc gcaggcgaca ttgaacgact tgtaaatgtc ctttgtcaac
      121 aattgtcaga aataggtctc gaaaaccgta aactgggtcc acatatgcat gtaatgaatg
      181 catcaatagt gtggagctga cagtaaatgg cactagtatc cattatcatc cggatcaatc
      241 cggttaatta tattgcataa tcagaacccc catcgctgaa agcgtcctgc taatgttctc
      301 caaactgcgg tgtggcatgc taatgtaatg tttttttttc ttttcagctg gaccccattt
      361 tgccacactc aaggtctata aaaggggacc tgccctctct tccctctttc ctctttaccc
      421 atcctcgact ctcaaaccat ctgcccaacg ctcatcgcga cccattgcaa cctcatagcg
      481 acccacattg caacctcatt gcgactcggt caaccatgag catgcagatg tggtggtgcc
      541 gaggacctcg accgcccgac agcaaccgtg atcagaacca gcggcaacca atcggatccg
      601 ataacaaaac ctactattat gctgccacat tagttgagct tggttggtat gtaccaatgg
      661 catcatctct tttcatatta ttctgtcgct gacatgcatt tttttgtagt ctccaagcct
      721 tgtcactgaa catcctctgg cttgtgacgc tgcccagtcg attcgctcct ggatgcaaga
      781 gtctggcttc aatgccatca agagttccag atcaaggcct agtagggacc gtgtgtggtg
      841 gtgggcaatt atccggttaa aaccaaccgt tacgtattgc gtgtataatt gcctagtagt
      901 agcttagctt ttccgaacca gttgtcgctg gtttattccc tggtgtagta gctagtgcca
      961 gtttctgtca cctctacact acttatgatc aagtagaacc aatttttatg gtaaaacatt
     1021 cgagatgaac gttctgccac ctctcgacac cggactattt attttaattg cacgttttga
     1081 caagacaatg tgacaatcat agataaaagt aaaaagcgca catcccctat ggagatgcag
     1141 actatgaaag agataccaaa aacaaaagtt acatagaggt ggcccccatt tgtggggaga
     1201 tttaccgttc atcgtcaccc tcatcacacg accagtacac cgattctgat tcccattctt
     1261 cgtgatcatc atcaccttgc tcaacccaca aggactctag cgcagacgaa atcaggccaa
     1321 ctgatgcttc actcactcct ctcatatcca caactttttt agagccctct cgagcttctc
     1381 gcaaaccctc acattcgact cgaagcattt cccgttcaat ctctgct
//
LOCUS       NW_015971548.30_-_ghost        1605 bp    DNA     linear   UNA 13-MAY-2023
DEFINITION  Spizellomyces punctatus DAOM BR117 chromosome Unknown
            supercont1.12, whole genome shotgun sequence.
ACCESSION   geneious|urn:local:
VERSION     geneious|urn:local:.:1rs-g96hokv:4
KEYWORDS    .
SOURCE      .
  ORGANISM  .
FEATURES             Location/Qualifiers
     ghost_fanzor    <1..>1605
                     /created_by="gfaure"
                     /label="ghost"
     misc_feature    
                     /Original_Bases="TATGCCCGAACCGTCTTCACGTCGTCTGTGGGTTTTTGCAA
                     TTAGTTTTTTCTGGAGCGGCATTGATTGAGAGGAAATGTCTATTGACCCAGATCTTGA
                     AAGGAGTCGGCCAAATGAATCAGTGGTTCTTATATTAATTACAGGCACCTTGTTTCGC
                     TATGCGAACTCATGACGAATTGAGAGGACATCATTTAGCGTTATGCTTACCATAGTTA
                     TGAGGATTTCGGAGGCTATGTTGCCCATGATGATGGGGAAAGTGCTGATTACATTAAG
                     GCCCATCATGATTTAGAATGAGATGAAGAGAGAGACGATAGTCCTTTCACATCAACTT
                     ACCTAAAACATGTCCAATCGACCTGAATATAGAAATTTTACCTTCATCATGCCTTTGT
                     CTTCAGTGGGGTCAATACTTGTTGACGCCCCAACACTGCATTTACCAACCCTTCGCCG
                     CCTCCAAAGCATATATGGCCCTATTACCTATCCCAACAAGAGATTGTCTAGTCGTTCC
                     TGAGACTGCCCGCCTTGTACCGGGACATCGCTCCTCGGCCAGTCGCTGGCGTAAATAG
                     ACAATCTGGTTCGCTCGAGTGGCACTCAAATGTTCATGACCCGAGATGAGGCGGTCGT
                     ACTCTTAGGATAATTGGCACGCCCTCGGTTTTGGGGAATCACCAGAGTTTCTCTATTT
                     TGGGAAATATCCAGTTTCCTTGGGTCTGGGGACTCTCCAACAACAGCTGAGGCGCTCT
                     CCGGTAGCTCGAAGGGCCTACTTGATACCGCGAAAATCGATAGGAACGATCCGAGTAC
                     TACTGTAATTAACATATCTTACACTGTGGTTTTGAAACGAGGAGTTAACTCGACGCAG
                     TACAATCTTTCTCCATGGCACTTAAAATCCTCATCCATCTTCGGGTGTAACTAGGCCG
                     TTTCTAAAACTGTCCAACCAT"
                     /label="TATGCCCGAACCGTCTTCACGTCGTCTGTGGGTTTTTGCAATTAGTTTTT
                     TCTGGAGCGGCATTGATTGAGAGGAAATGTCTATTGACCCAGATCTTGAAAGGAGTCG
                     GCCAAATGAATCAGTGGTTCTTATATTAATTACAGGCACCTTGTTTCGCTATGCGAAC
                     TCATGACGAATTGAGAGGACATCATTTAGCGTTATGCTTACCATAGTTATGAGGATTT
                     CGGAGGCTATGTTGCCCATGATGATGGGGAAAGTGCTGATTACATTAAGGCCCATCAT
                     GATTTAGAATGAGATGAAGAGAGAGACGATAGTCCTTTCACATCAACTTACCTAAAAC
                     ATGTCCAATCGACCTGAATATAGAAATTTTACCTTCATCATGCCTTTGTCTTCAGTGG
                     GGTCAATACTTGTTGACGCCCCAACACTGCATTTACCAACCCTTCGCCGCCTCCAAAG
                     CATATATGGCCCTATTACCTATCCCAACAAGAGATTGTCTAGTCGTTCCTGAGACTGC
                     CCGCCTTGTACCGGGACATCGCTCCTCGGCCAGTCGCTGGCGTAAATAGACAATCTGG
                     TTCGCTCGAGTGGCACTCAAATGTTCATGACCCGAGATGAGGCGGTCGTACTCTTAGG
                     ATAATTGGCACGCCCTCGGTTTTGGGGAATCACCAGAGTTTCTCTATTTTGGGAAATA
                     TCCAGTTTCCTTGGGTCTGGGGACTCTCCAACAACAGCTGAGGCGCTCTCCGGTAGCT
                     CGAAGGGCCTACTTGATACCGCGAAAATCGATAGGAACGATCCGAGTACTACTGTAAT
                     TAACATATCTTACACTGTGGTTTTGAAACGAGGAGTTAACTCGACGCAGTACAATCTT
                     TCTCCATGGCACTTAAAATCCTCATCCATCTTCGGGTGTAACTAGGCCGTTTCTAAAA
                     CTGTCCAACCAT"
                     /note="Geneious type: Editing History Deletion"
     tRNA            185..255
                     /locus_tag="SPPG_10148"
                     /product="tRNA-Gly"
                     /db_xref="GeneID:27692856"
                     /label="tRNA-Gly"
     gene            185..255
                     /locus_tag="SPPG_10148"
                     /db_xref="GeneID:27692856"
                     /label="gene"
     end             complement(395..423)
                     /original_coord="NW_015971548:26974_26946:-1"
                     /label="end"
     gene            688..>1605
                     /locus_tag="SPPG_09368"
                     /db_xref="GeneID:27692493"
                     /label="gene"
     mRNA            join(688..819,883..>1605)
                     /locus_tag="SPPG_09368"
                     /product="uncharacterized protein"
                     /transcript_id="XM_016757527.1"
                     /db_xref="GeneID:27692493"
                     /label="uncharacterized protein mRNA"
     mRNA            join(688..819,883..>1605)
                     /locus_tag="SPPG_09368"
                     /product="hypothetical protein, variant"
                     /transcript_id="XM_016757528.1"
                     /db_xref="GeneID:27692493"
                     /label="hypothetical protein, variant mRNA"
     end             1131..1160
                     /original_coord="NW_015971548:27711_27682:1"
                     /label="end"
     CDS             1238..>1605
                     /locus_tag="SPPG_09368"
                     /codon_start=1
                     /product="uncharacterized protein"
                     /protein_id="XP_016606042.1"
                     /db_xref="GeneID:27692493"
                     /Original_Translation="MVDQYHVAKCAEQVVGFRLLVLCIPPLAQRTLTNK
                     LTQAMATRARCPANHRFFHSPSMAQSTQRGYKSASGSCRVSPPSHQAIREGLNIYSKV
                     RAGEHSKASFTGGHSLRSRTAVGLYQYCQFRLWHLGVY"
                     /label="uncharacterized protein CDS"
     CDS             1238..>1605
                     /locus_tag="SPPG_09368"
                     /codon_start=1
                     /product="hypothetical protein, variant"
                     /protein_id="XP_016606041.1"
                     /db_xref="GeneID:27692493"
                     /Original_Translation="MVDQYHVAKCAEQVVGFRLLVLCIPPLAQRTLTNK
                     LTQAMATRARCPANHRFFHSPSMAQSTQRGYKSASGSCRVSPPSHQAIREGLNIYSKV
                     RAGEHSKASFTGGHSLRSRTAVGLYQYCQFRLWHLGVY"
                     /label="hypothetical protein, variant CDS"
     misc_feature    1605^1606
                     /Original_Bases="CCGACTTTGGCACTTGGGTGTCTACTGAGGGAGTTCGGCAG
                     CCTACGGGATCTTACGGTTTGTCTTGACCTGCCAAGAGTAGTCCACCGAGCGATCACC
                     TTCCCGGTCAATAGGTGTCTCAGGGTATCGTCGGAGTTCCCAGCTTGGGGGGGAACTT
                     GCTGGGGCCTTGTTATGCCGGAACCGCGCAGAGTCGTCGATGAATGGGCGGATGGGTA
                     CTGCTCTGAGTGTATTGTGTTTGGGTTGTGCCAATAGTGACACCAGGTATCTATCGGG
                     GTCTTCACTCTGTGGGGACTTGCTGGGGCTTGCGTGGCACGGGAGGCAACTTGTTGCA
                     TGGTCGCAGACGGTTCCATTTGGGATGCGTTTTTCGTGTTTCAAATGTTTGCGTGTTT
                     TCCTCACCCTCACTTTTTTTAGCTTTCTTTTTGATAGATTCGACCACGACCACGATAA
                     CGACACGCCGAGAACAACGCGGTAAAGTCTGGTATACGGTCTTTAGTTTAGAGAAGAT
                     GTTATATGCTGTAAACAATAAAATTCCTCCAACTGTTCTAAAAACTATACTTTATCGC
                     GGTATTTGATGTATTTGGTTGCCACGGCTTTCGCTGAATACGTACGATATTCCATAGT
                     TTTATCTCGCTTGGTCTTTATCTATGGCTACGATGCTGATGTATAACATCGGTTGTGC
                     TGTCTTGTCCTGTCCTCCCTTCTGTTGTCCTTAAACTGCACACCGTCTGAGTATCTAC
                     TGCGCGTATAACGACGGGTTAGGAGCCTTGCTGCGATCAGACGACAGCTGAGAGTCAT
                     TTACAAGTAACGACATCACTCGCGGAAAAGGGACAATCGCTTCTCAACTCGTTTTGCG
                     CATTGCACATCCACTCTGTTCCCACATTTGCATTGAGTGCCTTTGACTTGCGGGTAGG
                     GTGGCTGGGGGGAGAGCATTAGTGTAGCGTCTTGGCCGTGCATTCTCGAGCGAGATAC
                     TCGCTGCCATTCTGCCTTGCTTCGGTGCCTAGTGCATGCACCTCCACCGACAGGGATG
                     CTACGTCCTGCACCCGTGCTTCCCTCTGTTACCGCGTTTATGTGAGTTAAGGGCACGC
                     CCTATCTACATAAGGCATGAATACCACTGAAAATGACACTGATACGAGGAGTTAACTC
                     GACGCACTACAATTATATATTATTTAACCATTTGCAATGCCATCAGAAATG"
                     /label="CCGACTTTGGCACTTGGGTGTCTACTGAGGGAGTTCGGCAGCCTACGGGA
                     TCTTACGGTTTGTCTTGACCTGCCAAGAGTAGTCCACCGAGCGATCACCTTCCCGGTC
                     AATAGGTGTCTCAGGGTATCGTCGGAGTTCCCAGCTTGGGGGGGAACTTGCTGGGGCC
                     TTGTTATGCCGGAACCGCGCAGAGTCGTCGATGAATGGGCGGATGGGTACTGCTCTGA
                     GTGTATTGTGTTTGGGTTGTGCCAATAGTGACACCAGGTATCTATCGGGGTCTTCACT
                     CTGTGGGGACTTGCTGGGGCTTGCGTGGCACGGGAGGCAACTTGTTGCATGGTCGCAG
                     ACGGTTCCATTTGGGATGCGTTTTTCGTGTTTCAAATGTTTGCGTGTTTTCCTCACCC
                     TCACTTTTTTTAGCTTTCTTTTTGATAGATTCGACCACGACCACGATAACGACACGCC
                     GAGAACAACGCGGTAAAGTCTGGTATACGGTCTTTAGTTTAGAGAAGATGTTATATGC
                     TGTAAACAATAAAATTCCTCCAACTGTTCTAAAAACTATACTTTATCGCGGTATTTGA
                     TGTATTTGGTTGCCACGGCTTTCGCTGAATACGTACGATATTCCATAGTTTTATCTCG
                     CTTGGTCTTTATCTATGGCTACGATGCTGATGTATAACATCGGTTGTGCTGTCTTGTC
                     CTGTCCTCCCTTCTGTTGTCCTTAAACTGCACACCGTCTGAGTATCTACTGCGCGTAT
                     AACGACGGGTTAGGAGCCTTGCTGCGATCAGACGACAGCTGAGAGTCATTTACAAGTA
                     ACGACATCACTCGCGGAAAAGGGACAATCGCTTCTCAACTCGTTTTGCGCATTGCACA
                     TCCACTCTGTTCCCACATTTGCATTGAGTGCCTTTGACTTGCGGGTAGGGTGGCTGGG
                     GGGAGAGCATTAGTGTAGCGTCTTGGCCGTGCATTCTCGAGCGAGATACTCGCTGCCA
                     TTCTGCCTTGCTTCGGTGCCTAGTGCATGCACCTCCACCGACAGGGATGCTACGTCCT
                     GCACCCGTGCTTCCCTCTGTTACCGCGTTTATGTGAGTTAAGGGCACGCCCTATCTAC
                     ATAAGGCATGAATACCACTGAAAATGACACTGATACGAGGAGTTAACTCGACGCACTA
                     CAATTATATATTATTTAACCATTTGCAATGCCATCAGAAATG"
                     /note="Geneious type: Editing History Deletion"
ORIGIN      
        1 tttgccgatt tcaactggat cacacgaacg tagtccccca atccaacgcc ttcaggagtc
       61 cacttgccct aaacatgctg cgtcttcacg ttggaagggg gtcttttaca tacatatccc
      121 cctcagccct caactgttct aaattgttat tgttatgaga agactctgca tattctcagc
      181 acaagcattg gtggtttagt ggtataatta ccgcctgcca cgcggtagac ccgagttcga
      241 ttctcggcca atgcactggc agtccccatc gggtactttt gcgagagagc gctggcatta
      301 ctttttgcat ggttgaccca gaattacaaa cgttcgctcg caaatgaaac aaacccccga
      361 ggagtaaccg caattctaaa atggctgcag tacatagtgt ggaggcgatt gaaaatggca
      421 ctaagaccca ttattatccg gataatccgg ttaatcatat cgcataatca gcacccccat
      481 ctattgctca aagcggtgag gcatgtattg taatgttttt tttttaaact gcggtgaggc
      541 gcatgccgaa ggtctataaa aggggacctg ctccctcttc cctgtttcct ctttatccct
      601 cgactcgcaa gcatctgcgc aatgctcatt gcgacccaca ttgcaacctc atagcgaccc
      661 acacaacctc atcgcgactc ggtcaatcat gagaacgctg atgtggtggt gtcgaggacc
      721 tcgaccgccc gacagtaaca gtgatcagaa ccagtggcaa ccaatcggat ccgataacaa
      781 aaactactat tatgctgcca cattagttga gcttggttgg tatgtaccaa tggcatcatc
      841 tcttttcata ttattctgtc gctgacatgc atttttttgt agtctccaag ccttgtcact
      901 gaacatcctc tggcttgtga cgctgcccag tcgatttgct cctggatgca agagtctggc
      961 ttcaatgcca tcaagagttc cagatcaagg cctagtaggt ccggacgcgt gtggtggtgg
     1021 gcaattatcc ggttagaacc aatcgttacg tattgcgtgt ataattgcct attagtagtt
     1081 agttaacttt tccgaaccgg ttgtcgccgg tttattccct ggtgtagtag ctagtgccag
     1141 tttctgtcac ctctacacta gctattgatg gttgaatggc gatcacacca agttgatcat
     1201 gctccttccg gcgaattgat gccgatacat tgtatgcatg gtggaccaat atcatgtggc
     1261 aaagtgcgca gagcaagtgg ttggctttcg actgctagtc ttgtgcattc ctccacttgc
     1321 gcagcggact ttgacgaata agctgacgca agcaatggct acacgtgctc ggtgcccagc
     1381 caatcatcga tttttccatt ctcccagtat ggcgcagtca actcaacgcg gctataaaag
     1441 tgcgtctggt tcgtgtcgcg tttctccccc atctcaccaa gcgatccgcg aaggtctcaa
     1501 catttactct aaggtgaggg cgggagaaca tagcaaggct tccttcacag ggggacattc
     1561 gctgcggtcc cggacagcag ttggactcta tcagtattgt caatt
//
LOCUS       NW_015971549.28_-_ghost        1605 bp    DNA     linear   UNA 13-MAY-2023
DEFINITION  Spizellomyces punctatus DAOM BR117 chromosome Unknown
            supercont1.13, whole genome shotgun sequence.
ACCESSION   geneious|urn:local:
VERSION     geneious|urn:local:.:1rs-g96hokv:5
KEYWORDS    .
SOURCE      .
  ORGANISM  .
FEATURES             Location/Qualifiers
     ghost_fanzor    <1..>1605
                     /created_by="gfaure"
                     /label="ghost"
     misc_feature    
                     /Original_Bases="CGTAAACACAGAATAAATGATTTCGAGAGAATATAAAGGCG
                     TTGCGTAGGGAAGGCCATATTCCCGGTGTTGACCCTATCTGCACTCTGTATAGACGAA
                     GAGACAAAATGGTGACGTGAGACTCGGCTATTCGCCAGTGTTCCCCACACACAGGATG
                     CCTGCATGCGCTTCACACTCGAATCCCCTTCCAAACCCGTTTCCATTACTACCCACCT
                     CAACTCTGGCTTCTTCACCAACGCCTTTGCTACCTCGTTTACAGCGCTCGTAGCAGCC
                     GCGAGATGTTCATAGGCAGGCGGTGCAGAGCACCCGGCATTCATTCGCTCCAAAAGTG
                     GCTGCCATGCCGTGAGCAGTCTAGCAGAATAATCCTCGTTGTCTTCAGGAGTCGTCGA
                     CATGCTTGATGCCAAAAACACAACGCCTTATCGTCCTAACCAAATGCCAGCAAACTAA
                     AGCAAGACGAGAAGGATAAAAATGACTCAAAATACTGGAATTAAAAAAACAGAAACCC
                     GTTTAAAAACTTAAACTTCTCAGCGTCCCTTCCTTCCTTACAAATCTCAACTTCCGAA
                     TCCGCACCCTTAGTGTCACTGTGCCACTAATGATTTTGAAATATATCCATATATGGTG
                     ATCATGTCGGCTTAGAAGCTTTCAAATCCAATTCTGCGCCATTTGGCTATGGGGATTA
                     GGCTTTTCACCAAACTGCTCGAGGATCTGA"
                     /label="CGTAAACACAGAATAAATGATTTCGAGAGAATATAAAGGCGTTGCGTAGG
                     GAAGGCCATATTCCCGGTGTTGACCCTATCTGCACTCTGTATAGACGAAGAGACAAAA
                     TGGTGACGTGAGACTCGGCTATTCGCCAGTGTTCCCCACACACAGGATGCCTGCATGC
                     GCTTCACACTCGAATCCCCTTCCAAACCCGTTTCCATTACTACCCACCTCAACTCTGG
                     CTTCTTCACCAACGCCTTTGCTACCTCGTTTACAGCGCTCGTAGCAGCCGCGAGATGT
                     TCATAGGCAGGCGGTGCAGAGCACCCGGCATTCATTCGCTCCAAAAGTGGCTGCCATG
                     CCGTGAGCAGTCTAGCAGAATAATCCTCGTTGTCTTCAGGAGTCGTCGACATGCTTGA
                     TGCCAAAAACACAACGCCTTATCGTCCTAACCAAATGCCAGCAAACTAAAGCAAGACG
                     AGAAGGATAAAAATGACTCAAAATACTGGAATTAAAAAAACAGAAACCCGTTTAAAAA
                     CTTAAACTTCTCAGCGTCCCTTCCTTCCTTACAAATCTCAACTTCCGAATCCGCACCC
                     TTAGTGTCACTGTGCCACTAATGATTTTGAAATATATCCATATATGGTGATCATGTCG
                     GCTTAGAAGCTTTCAAATCCAATTCTGCGCCATTTGGCTATGGGGATTAGGCTTTTCA
                     CCAAACTGCTCGAGGATCTGA"
                     /note="Geneious type: Editing History Deletion"
     end             complement(485..513)
                     /original_coord="NW_015971549:376254_376226:-1"
                     /label="end"
     CDS             join(813..943,1003..1114)
                     /locus_tag="SPPG_09412"
                     /codon_start=1
                     /product="uncharacterized protein"
                     /protein_id="XP_016605900.1"
                     /db_xref="GeneID:27692537"
                     /translation="MRTLMWWCRGPRPPDSNSDQNQRQPIGSDNKTYYYAATLVELGC
                     LQVLSLNILWLVTLPSRFAPGCKVWLQCHQEFQIKA"
                     /label="uncharacterized protein CDS"
     gene            <813..>1114
                     /locus_tag="SPPG_09412"
                     /db_xref="GeneID:27692537"
                     /label="gene"
     mRNA            join(<813..943,1003..>1114)
                     /locus_tag="SPPG_09412"
                     /product="uncharacterized protein"
                     /transcript_id="XM_016757575.1"
                     /db_xref="GeneID:27692537"
                     /label="uncharacterized protein mRNA"
     end             1246..1275
                     /original_coord="NW_015971549:377016_376987:1"
                     /label="end"
     CDS             join(1441..1525,1586..>1605)
                     /locus_tag="SPPG_06856"
                     /codon_start=1
                     /product="uncharacterized protein"
                     /protein_id="XP_016605901.1"
                     /db_xref="GeneID:27690129"
                     /Original_Translation="MHSFVGRARQTVLRQGSAVTGTVIATRRAQVLLCV
                     NNVAKSTFFHTHFPQRTSATSEESLDIPPGVTPTFHNAYNSLNDALNWSKTTPASLRL
                     LSYNIKTSADAQLFQTALKRWRKARQPQNRTDNALFLDILFKIGAYETILEMLCDRPG
                     YRVLPDFQHISELMAGFRNVAVKGEGSEEEVIAVLDNVYKTFALFLYYSIPPTAEIYS
                     AVITSGVYCGLPEGWRRSEVTAKEQISLGLPFEKEAVYALAHGYILSGDFDGALTILK
                     HLGGADTIGLFFQFHSLASKGDIQGAIQVLEKLAAADQVNVANVVGSAHWKSLNEVVE
                     ALLPQLSEVEKKTVLALAENANVKLSSA"
                     /label="uncharacterized protein CDS"
     gene            <1441..>1605
                     /locus_tag="SPPG_06856"
                     /db_xref="GeneID:27690129"
                     /label="gene"
     mRNA            join(<1441..1525,1586..>1605)
                     /locus_tag="SPPG_06856"
                     /product="uncharacterized protein"
                     /transcript_id="XM_016755051.1"
                     /db_xref="GeneID:27690129"
                     /label="uncharacterized protein mRNA"
     misc_feature    1605^1606
                     /Original_Bases="AACAATGTCGCCAAATCCACGTTTTTCCACACCCATTTCCC
                     CCAGCGTACCTCCGCAACTTCCGAAGAATCCCTCGATATTCCTCCAGGCGTCACACCC
                     ACCTTTCACAACGCATACAACTCCCTGAACGATGCACTCAACTGGTCGAAAACTACTC
                     CAGCAAGCCTCCGTCTTCTTTCCTACAATATCAAAACTTCCGCTGACGCTCAGCTGTT
                     TCAAACTGCACTAAAGAGATGGCGTAAAGCGCGGCAACCACAAAATCGCACGGATAAT
                     GCCTTGTTTTTGGACATTCTATTCAAAATTGGGGCGTATGAGACGATTTTGGAGATGC
                     TTTGTGATCGGCCTGGATATAGGGTTTTACCTGATTTCCAGCATATCAGCGAGCTGAT
                     GGCTGGCTTCAGGAATGTGGCTGTGAAAGGAGAAGGCAGTGAGGAGGAGGTGATCGCG
                     GTCTTGGACAATGTGTACAAGACTTTTGCCTTATTTCTGTACTACAGTATTCCTCCGA
                     "
                     /label="AACAATGTCGCCAAATCCACGTTTTTCCACACCCATTTCCCCCAGCGTAC
                     CTCCGCAACTTCCGAAGAATCCCTCGATATTCCTCCAGGCGTCACACCCACCTTTCAC
                     AACGCATACAACTCCCTGAACGATGCACTCAACTGGTCGAAAACTACTCCAGCAAGCC
                     TCCGTCTTCTTTCCTACAATATCAAAACTTCCGCTGACGCTCAGCTGTTTCAAACTGC
                     ACTAAAGAGATGGCGTAAAGCGCGGCAACCACAAAATCGCACGGATAATGCCTTGTTT
                     TTGGACATTCTATTCAAAATTGGGGCGTATGAGACGATTTTGGAGATGCTTTGTGATC
                     GGCCTGGATATAGGGTTTTACCTGATTTCCAGCATATCAGCGAGCTGATGGCTGGCTT
                     CAGGAATGTGGCTGTGAAAGGAGAAGGCAGTGAGGAGGAGGTGATCGCGGTCTTGGAC
                     AATGTGTACAAGACTTTTGCCTTATTTCTGTACTACAGTATTCCTCCGA"
                     /note="Geneious type: Editing History Deletion"
ORIGIN      
        1 cgacaaggcg catggatgaa aagttgggat ttcctgcatt gagcaagaag aggaaatgcc
       61 atgtgcaatt gccgttgaat atagaagacg gagttagtat ctgtggaagc aaaagacgat
      121 ttgggttttg gatgttaggt tgccagccgg tatccaccat acaccaacga cgagttgagg
      181 ttttccactt tctctgtcaa acgtacatgc tggcagtgga actctacatg gtttccacct
      241 aagcgcaatg catcgacttt ttgtagtgga aagctattca tgccccaaga ccttgtttgg
      301 cgtgcctctg gatagctttc cgatcacctt cgaaatccct gatgcctgca ggattcgtaa
      361 atgccagatg aggcgcacag gtctaataaa ggcaaccagc gtcccgaatg ccatgttgcc
      421 tgaaattcag aaggatcatg acagtaaccc acaggtccaa cttggaggac tgatgcctgc
      481 ctcatagtgt ggaggtgatt gaaaatggca ctaagaccca ttattatccg gataatccgg
      541 ttaatcatat cgcataatca gcacccccat ctatcgctcg aagcggtgag gcatgctaat
      601 gtaatgttct ccaaactgcg gtgtggcatg aatgtaatgt ttttttttct ttttcaaact
      661 gtgatgaggc gcatgctgaa ggtctataaa agggggactt ttccctcttt cctctttatc
      721 catcctcgac tcgcaagcat ctgcccaacg ctcatcgcga cccattgcaa cctcatagcg
      781 acccacacaa cctcatcgcg actcggtcaa ccatgagaac gctgatgtgg tggtgtcgag
      841 gacctcgacc gcccgacagc aacagtgatc agaaccagcg gcaaccaatc ggatccgata
      901 acaaaaccta ctattatgct gccacattag ttgagcttgg ttggtatgta ccaatggcat
      961 catctctttt catgttattc tgtcactaac atgcatgtat agtctccaag tcttgtcact
     1021 gaacatcctc tggcttgtga cgctgcccag tcgattcgct cctggatgca aagtctggct
     1081 tcaatgccat caagagttcc agatcaaggc ctagtaggga ccgcgtgtgg tggtgggcaa
     1141 ttatccggtt agaacaaccg ttacgtattg cgtgtataat tgcctattag tagttagtta
     1201 acttttccga accggttgtc gccggtttat tccctggtgt agtagctagt gccagtttct
     1261 gtcacctctc cactaaaaag gcctaaataa tcgatgctgc atgcatgtgt tactcattag
     1321 atacaaaaaa ggcttaatga gaatcacatg atttctatag caaccagcgg aaattgaaag
     1381 gtgaacagat gcaagaccgt cgccgagcag gtcggcgttt gaccttacaa aactagaaag
     1441 atgcatagct ttgtgggccg ggcacgacag acggtgttgc ggcaaggctc agcagtgact
     1501 ggaactgtca tagctacaag acgcggtatg gattttgctg ttgatggttg tttgttttta
     1561 tagcgttctc aaagacgaaa cacagcccaa gttcttcttt gcgta
//
LOCUS       NW_015971548.30_-_ghost_(reversed)        1523 bp    DNA     linear   UNA 13-MAY-2023
DEFINITION  Spizellomyces punctatus DAOM BR117 chromosome Unknown
            supercont1.12, whole genome shotgun sequence.
ACCESSION   geneious|urn:local:
VERSION     geneious|urn:local:.:1rs-g96hokv:6
KEYWORDS    .
SOURCE      .
  ORGANISM  .
FEATURES             Location/Qualifiers
     ghost_fanzor    complement(<1..>1523)
                     /created_by="gfaure"
                     /label="ghost"
     misc_feature    
                     /Original_Bases="AATCAACTTGGTATCCAAACGCGCGGGGATGTCAAACGAGT
                     AAGCCTCAAAGTTCTTTCTCGCGCATCCTTTTTGTCGATACATGGTTGAGGGGTTGTA
                     TTTTTCGTAAGAATCGGATATATGGCGTTCAGTTTGGATGCAGGTGGCCACTGTTCGT
                     AAAGCTCAGCTCTTTGTGTCGACCCGTATTTGTGAATGAAGTAATAATAGAAAAGAAT
                     GGTGTGTGTGTGTGGGGGGGGGGGGGGAAAGTAGTAGCAATCGTTTTATATGCTTTAT
                     ATGCTTTTGTAACTCCTCATTCTGACGACAAGGTGATGGGTCTTTTAGGAAAATTTTC
                     CACACCACAGACACTGGTAATTCACATGGGACAAAGTTCAAATATTCCCATTTATTCG
                     TTTCCACGAGGAGCAAAGACGGCCATATTGCTTGATACCAACATTACTTTTCATGCTT
                     TATTCAATGGTGTCTTGTCGTTTGTTTCGTGAAGCCCATTTCGTCGATAACCATCTCT
                     TGGCATCACGTTCATAGGCTCCATATGTCTCTGCAAACTCTGCATTCAGCCGTTCTTG
                     CTTGAGATGCAACGATGTGATGCAATGAAGTATTGTACCCGACAATCAAGTTGCATGA
                     ATGACATTGTGTCAGGAAAATGATGCATATGCAAACCACAACGGTGACAGACACTCTG
                     CATTAACGACACGCATTGCACGTTTTCAACTCGACACTAATTGTGATTCAAAGACCGC
                     ATGCATGGCGTTGGAATTTGGGAATTGCAGAATTTGCTTTTCATTTCTTTTCTTGCCT
                     GTATCCCCACTTTGGAAAATGAAGAAAGACCCTTGTTCTTCTTTCTTTCTTTCTCCTC
                     CACATTTCTTTGCACGTCAGAATCGCCACGCGGGCGTCTTGCTCCACCCCTATTCAGG
                     CATACCATCTTTCGGATCTTCTCCTTCCCCTTTGTAGATGACTCGAGATACATTTCAA
                     ATCCTTCTCGTTGCATCGTCTCAATAAGAAACGCCCATTTTGTAATTCTCCGCATTTC
                     CTTGACTTGGTATGCTTCACCATGTTGCAGAGCGACATTGGTTTCAATCTCTTTTACA
                     AGACCATCTCGCAGCACTTGGAAAGTCAACCCTGAATGTATTACAGGTTAAGAACTGC
                     GTATAGATTCCCTAATATAAGCCCTTCTTTGCCACCTAACGGCGAGTCATTCACATAA
                     AACATTATGGAAATAGTAGG"
                     /label="AATCAACTTGGTATCCAAACGCGCGGGGATGTCAAACGAGTAAGCCTCAA
                     AGTTCTTTCTCGCGCATCCTTTTTGTCGATACATGGTTGAGGGGTTGTATTTTTCGTA
                     AGAATCGGATATATGGCGTTCAGTTTGGATGCAGGTGGCCACTGTTCGTAAAGCTCAG
                     CTCTTTGTGTCGACCCGTATTTGTGAATGAAGTAATAATAGAAAAGAATGGTGTGTGT
                     GTGTGGGGGGGGGGGGGGAAAGTAGTAGCAATCGTTTTATATGCTTTATATGCTTTTG
                     TAACTCCTCATTCTGACGACAAGGTGATGGGTCTTTTAGGAAAATTTTCCACACCACA
                     GACACTGGTAATTCACATGGGACAAAGTTCAAATATTCCCATTTATTCGTTTCCACGA
                     GGAGCAAAGACGGCCATATTGCTTGATACCAACATTACTTTTCATGCTTTATTCAATG
                     GTGTCTTGTCGTTTGTTTCGTGAAGCCCATTTCGTCGATAACCATCTCTTGGCATCAC
                     GTTCATAGGCTCCATATGTCTCTGCAAACTCTGCATTCAGCCGTTCTTGCTTGAGATG
                     CAACGATGTGATGCAATGAAGTATTGTACCCGACAATCAAGTTGCATGAATGACATTG
                     TGTCAGGAAAATGATGCATATGCAAACCACAACGGTGACAGACACTCTGCATTAACGA
                     CACGCATTGCACGTTTTCAACTCGACACTAATTGTGATTCAAAGACCGCATGCATGGC
                     GTTGGAATTTGGGAATTGCAGAATTTGCTTTTCATTTCTTTTCTTGCCTGTATCCCCA
                     CTTTGGAAAATGAAGAAAGACCCTTGTTCTTCTTTCTTTCTTTCTCCTCCACATTTCT
                     TTGCACGTCAGAATCGCCACGCGGGCGTCTTGCTCCACCCCTATTCAGGCATACCATC
                     TTTCGGATCTTCTCCTTCCCCTTTGTAGATGACTCGAGATACATTTCAAATCCTTCTC
                     GTTGCATCGTCTCAATAAGAAACGCCCATTTTGTAATTCTCCGCATTTCCTTGACTTG
                     GTATGCTTCACCATGTTGCAGAGCGACATTGGTTTCAATCTCTTTTACAAGACCATCT
                     CGCAGCACTTGGAAAGTCAACCCTGAATGTATTACAGGTTAAGAACTGCGTATAGATT
                     CCCTAATATAAGCCCTTCTTTGCCACCTAACGGCGAGTCATTCACATAAAACATTATG
                     GAAATAGTAGG"
                     /note="Geneious type: Editing History Deletion"
     end             complement(313..342)
                     /original_coord="NW_015971548:67530_67501:1"
                     /label="end"
     end             1039..1068
                     /original_coord="NW_015971548:66804_66775:-1"
                     /label="end"
     misc_feature    1523^1524
                     /Original_Bases="TAATAAGTCGATACGAGTTGTAGTGGTACAGTCGTATCGAT
                     GTATTCACTGGGCAAGCTGAGCACTGGTTCAATTTCAATTATACTTCCATAGGACATA
                     AACTGCATCTTCTGTATTTTTCAGGTCTTCTACCAAGTGCGTTGCACGCATGCGTTCA
                     CACTAGTTAACATATATGGCTAGTATTTAGTCTGCCCACCCACCGTGCACGTTTGCAT
                     GCATTCGACCTGCTTGACTAATTGCCTGCCCATACGAGAATGTGTTGTATGCTGTTCA
                     AAATGGAGATGAATGATTGAAATCTGATTCTTTCTCGATCGATTTGCACGCCAGAATT
                     GCTACGAGCCTCCACACAGAGTTTCCTTTGGCTTCGCCCTATTCAGGCATAGTTCATC
                     ATCTTTCGGTTCTCTGCATCTTTGATGCTTTAGAATTCCCACAACTCGCATGGTGAAC
                     GCGGTATGCCATTCATAGTTTTTTTTTTACACTTGCACTTTACTTGATGAGGATAATG
                     CTGATGCATATCAAGCATTCACAGTAAGAATTGCGGTGTCGTTCCTGCTGTTCCGAGT
                     AACTAATTCGCAAATACGAGATCATCGCGCTGCGATCTGATAGTAGCTGAGCGTCATG
                     TATCGCAAACGACATCACTCTAGGGATAAGGGGAAATCCCTTCTGTCTTTGTTTTGCG
                     GATTGTATATCTATTTTGCTCGCACTTTTGCAACGGGTGCGTTGGCGGGAATGCATTT
                     ATGTAGAGGATTGGCCATCAGCATTCTCGAGCCGGAGATACCTTTTTTACTCTCGTCC
                     ATAGTACTTCCGTTTGGATGTTTGTA"
                     /label="TAATAAGTCGATACGAGTTGTAGTGGTACAGTCGTATCGATGTATTCACT
                     GGGCAAGCTGAGCACTGGTTCAATTTCAATTATACTTCCATAGGACATAAACTGCATC
                     TTCTGTATTTTTCAGGTCTTCTACCAAGTGCGTTGCACGCATGCGTTCACACTAGTTA
                     ACATATATGGCTAGTATTTAGTCTGCCCACCCACCGTGCACGTTTGCATGCATTCGAC
                     CTGCTTGACTAATTGCCTGCCCATACGAGAATGTGTTGTATGCTGTTCAAAATGGAGA
                     TGAATGATTGAAATCTGATTCTTTCTCGATCGATTTGCACGCCAGAATTGCTACGAGC
                     CTCCACACAGAGTTTCCTTTGGCTTCGCCCTATTCAGGCATAGTTCATCATCTTTCGG
                     TTCTCTGCATCTTTGATGCTTTAGAATTCCCACAACTCGCATGGTGAACGCGGTATGC
                     CATTCATAGTTTTTTTTTTACACTTGCACTTTACTTGATGAGGATAATGCTGATGCAT
                     ATCAAGCATTCACAGTAAGAATTGCGGTGTCGTTCCTGCTGTTCCGAGTAACTAATTC
                     GCAAATACGAGATCATCGCGCTGCGATCTGATAGTAGCTGAGCGTCATGTATCGCAAA
                     CGACATCACTCTAGGGATAAGGGGAAATCCCTTCTGTCTTTGTTTTGCGGATTGTATA
                     TCTATTTTGCTCGCACTTTTGCAACGGGTGCGTTGGCGGGAATGCATTTATGTAGAGG
                     ATTGGCCATCAGCATTCTCGAGCCGGAGATACCTTTTTTACTCTCGTCCATAGTACTT
                     CCGTTTGGATGTTTGTA"
                     /note="Geneious type: Editing History Deletion"
ORIGIN      
        1 aaggatcgac tttggtgaac tgaaaattca gacccgccga tggtgctcca aaggccacca
       61 caaaagttca tattccacct taggcagcat gctctctgaa agcaagcgtg ggagaaacca
      121 ttattattgc ccaattcatt cggcaggtca gacacgcgtg tactacgtct ccttacataa
      181 acatacgatc agggattcga ctccacgtga ctacacgtat cgaatatcca aagcatattg
      241 gggtactccc cactatggtg gactggcgtg atcccacatg accaaacgcg tcgataaatg
      301 attcaacata catagtgtag aggcgattga aaatggcact aggacccatt attatccgga
      361 ttaatccggt taatcatatc gcataatcag aacccccctc tatcgctcag attggtgtgg
      421 catgtattgt aatgtttttt ttttaaactg cggtgaggcg catgccaaag gtctataaaa
      481 ggggggcctt ttccctctta cctctttacc catcctcgac tcgaagcatc tgtgcaacgc
      541 tcattgcgac ccacattgca acctcatagc aacccacaca acctcatcgc gactcagtca
      601 accatgagaa cgctgatgtg gtggtgtcga ggacctcgac cgcccgacag caaccgtgat
      661 cagaaccagt ggcaaccaat cggatccaat aacaaaacct actattatgc tgccacattt
      721 gttgagcttg gttggtatgt actgattgca tcattttatt tcttgtcatc aggtcatctt
      781 ctgacctgca gtttttttct ctagtctcca agccttgcca ctgaacatcc tccagcttgc
      841 gagtctcccc aatgttgcga agactctggc ttcaatgcca tcaagagttc cagatcaagg
      901 cctagtaggg accgcatgtg gtggtgggca gttatccggt tagaaccaac cgttacgtat
      961 tgcgtgtata attgcctagt agtagcttag ttagcttttc cgaaccggtt gtcgccggtt
     1021 tattccctgg tgtagtagct agtgccattt tctgtcacct ctacactatc ataaactagt
     1081 ttaacatgct ttaaaaatgt agaaaaacag gcgtggtatt ttctatgcat cggatcataa
     1141 tttctgcata tgtagtctgt aacataccca gcaatatttg tgaaaatagt ctaaaggaaa
     1201 tcggtctaag tgtcggccgt gtccaattaa gatttggggg gttatacttg atttatggac
     1261 gcgtctgatc atgtgggagc aagcgggcat gaggagctgt ggagcaaatg gtggagctgt
     1321 ggagcgccgt ttcgttaaac ccctcaaaat actgtatccg caagttcatt cccgttcatc
     1381 atttatcgac gcgtttggtc atgtacccga acattgcagt gcgggtgtca accagatttg
     1441 atgatatggc ctactggaat agttgaatga ttgcaaccat aatacacctg tgtagttcag
     1501 tcccgctgca atgcttgaac gat
//
LOCUS       NW_015971542.59_-_ghost        1444 bp    DNA     linear   UNA 13-MAY-2023
DEFINITION  Spizellomyces punctatus DAOM BR117 chromosome Unknown supercont1.6,
            whole genome shotgun sequence.
ACCESSION   geneious|urn:local:
VERSION     geneious|urn:local:.:1rs-g96hokv:7
KEYWORDS    .
SOURCE      .
  ORGANISM  .
FEATURES             Location/Qualifiers
     ghost_fanzor    <1..>1444
                     /created_by="gfaure"
                     /label="ghost"
     misc_feature    
                     /Original_Bases="AGCCCCCCCCCCCCNNNNNNNNNNNNNNNNNNNNNNNNNNN
                     NNNNNNNNNNNNNNNNNNNNNNNNNNNNNNNNNNNNNNNNNNNNNNNNNNNNNNNNNN
                     NNNNNNNNNNNNNNNCCCCCCCCCCCCCCCCCCCCCCTATCGTCATGCGGTCAACATT
                     CCTGATACTTCTTGTAAACTAACCGGGCTGAACCACCTAACGATTTGTGCCTTCCGAT
                     TGGGACAACTCACATGCATGAAGCATGAATGTTTTACTTTTTTTTCCGGTTTTGCTCG
                     AAATCTCTGCAGGCAGGTTGTTATTTGACAGCCTATTACTTGGCGAGTCAGGCGAACG
                     TCCACATTGCGCATGGCTTGACCCCTTTTTTCTTTTTGCTGAGTCGGCCGACAGCATG
                     GTACCATTGGTCATAATGTTTGTTTAATGATAATCATTCTCATGTCTAAGGCGTGATG
                     GAACATTGTCATCTGGTGAGGCAGGATGAGGAACGATACCAGAGTGAGCCCACCGTGC
                     GTGCAATGCACTTGAACAAAAGACCT"
                     /label="AGCCCCCCCCCCCCNNNNNNNNNNNNNNNNNNNNNNNNNNNNNNNNNNNN
                     NNNNNNNNNNNNNNNNNNNNNNNNNNNNNNNNNNNNNNNNNNNNNNNNNNNNNNNNNN
                     NNNNNNCCCCCCCCCCCCCCCCCCCCCCTATCGTCATGCGGTCAACATTCCTGATACT
                     TCTTGTAAACTAACCGGGCTGAACCACCTAACGATTTGTGCCTTCCGATTGGGACAAC
                     TCACATGCATGAAGCATGAATGTTTTACTTTTTTTTCCGGTTTTGCTCGAAATCTCTG
                     CAGGCAGGTTGTTATTTGACAGCCTATTACTTGGCGAGTCAGGCGAACGTCCACATTG
                     CGCATGGCTTGACCCCTTTTTTCTTTTTGCTGAGTCGGCCGACAGCATGGTACCATTG
                     GTCATAATGTTTGTTTAATGATAATCATTCTCATGTCTAAGGCGTGATGGAACATTGT
                     CATCTGGTGAGGCAGGATGAGGAACGATACCAGAGTGAGCCCACCGTGCGTGCAATGC
                     ACTTGAACAAAAGACCT"
                     /note="Geneious type: Editing History Deletion"
     end             complement(362..391)
                     /original_coord="NW_015971542:127491_127462:-1"
                     /label="end"
     end             1088..1117
                     /original_coord="NW_015971542:128217_128188:1"
                     /label="end"
     CDS             1437..>1444
                     /locus_tag="SPPG_03741"
                     /codon_start=1
                     /product="uncharacterized protein"
                     /protein_id="XP_016608653.1"
                     /db_xref="GeneID:27687234"
                     /Original_Translation="MDIAEVRDKVFGYLSYVELKRLATTCRTWKTSSDY
                     AAEKLQCILSFEGRKALTLYLSRTNYNEGGEWKHYIPQTPVKVDWNFLSVHIKFPNGR
                     EITGIKFPNGREITGPKFEILRTYPYVSLRMGGEEVGNISVILEDSFRLRWKRWNMHD
                     LTIAAPGKAFYSPELTAVYDECPKDGKTMDVLISPGDNRYINLLASGSMEVMDRLSSY
                     HNLLNLVSHLELMKASDDAIRRRKTQAVEDLMRPNDRLGAAIRRYLQCDVGSAVDVYD
                     TLSKWRTSGLNTMN"
                     /label="uncharacterized protein CDS"
     misc_feature    1444^1445
                     /Original_Bases="AGCCGAGGTTCGGGACAAGGTATTTGGGTACCTTTCTTATG
                     TAGAACTCAAGCGCCTAGCTACGACTTGCAGAACATGGAAGACCTCCTCTGATTACGC
                     TGCTGAAAAATTGCAGTGCATCCTTTCTTTTGAAGGACGCAAAGCATTGACTCTGTAT
                     CTGTCCCGCACAAACTACAATGAGGGAGGCGAATGGAAACATTACATTCCGCAAACCC
                     CTGTAAAGGTAGATTGGAACTTTTTGTCAGTGCACATCAAGTTTCCCAATGGACGGGA
                     GATCACTGGCATCAAGTTTCCCAATGGGCGGGAGATCACTGGACCGAAATTCGAGATC
                     CTTCGGACTTATCCGTATGTCAGCCTGCGCATGGGCGGTGAAGAAGTCGGTAACATAT
                     CTGTCATTTTGGAAGACAGCTTTCGCTTGCGCTGGAAAAGATGGAACATGCACGACCT
                     AACTATCGCGGCCCCTGGTAAAGCATTCTACTCGCCCGAATTGACAGCTGTTTACGAC
                     GAATGCCCAAAAGACGGCAAGACCATGGATGTTCTCATCAGTCCGGGAGACAACCGGT
                     ACATCAATCTCCTCGCTAGTGGATCGATGGAGGTGATGGACAGGCTTTCCAGTTACCA
                     TAATTTGTTGAATTTGGTCAGCCACTTGGAGCTCATGAAAGCCTCGGACGATGCCATT
                     CGGCGCCGGAAGACGCAAGCAGTAGAAGACCTCATGAGGCCTAATGATCGCTTGGGTG
                     CCGCGATACGTCGATACTTGCAGTGTGACGTTGGAAGTGCAGTAGATGTCTATGATAC
                     GTTGTCTAAATGGAGGACTTCGGGATTAAACACCATGAATTGAACAAATGCGTGTAGT
                     CATGGTAACGATTACCACATCATTGAGCTGCTGTTGAGTTAGTGGTTCAGCTGTAAGT
                     CATGGTAACGATTACCACGGCATTGAGCTGCAGTTGAGTTGTTCTGTTGATTTGTCAA
                     AAAAACCCAAGTTGCTCAAATTACTAGACAAGTATCCCGACAAACCATTGGTTCTCCT
                     TGAGTAGGCATCCCCGTGTCACCACGGAATACGTCGGATGCAACAAGGAATTTTCAAA
                     GTAACCCGATACTGGTCACTTGAAACTGGTCTGGACGTTTGTGCAGGAGTGAACAAAG
                     AGTGTCGAAATCACCATCAACCGCGTCGATGGTGCGCAAAGAAATCTTCCTCGTTTGT
                     GGCGGATAGTAAGAGCGTCTGTAGTGAGATTGTTTACCATTGATCTCGTCTATTTCA"
                     /label="AGCCGAGGTTCGGGACAAGGTATTTGGGTACCTTTCTTATGTAGAACTCA
                     AGCGCCTAGCTACGACTTGCAGAACATGGAAGACCTCCTCTGATTACGCTGCTGAAAA
                     ATTGCAGTGCATCCTTTCTTTTGAAGGACGCAAAGCATTGACTCTGTATCTGTCCCGC
                     ACAAACTACAATGAGGGAGGCGAATGGAAACATTACATTCCGCAAACCCCTGTAAAGG
                     TAGATTGGAACTTTTTGTCAGTGCACATCAAGTTTCCCAATGGACGGGAGATCACTGG
                     CATCAAGTTTCCCAATGGGCGGGAGATCACTGGACCGAAATTCGAGATCCTTCGGACT
                     TATCCGTATGTCAGCCTGCGCATGGGCGGTGAAGAAGTCGGTAACATATCTGTCATTT
                     TGGAAGACAGCTTTCGCTTGCGCTGGAAAAGATGGAACATGCACGACCTAACTATCGC
                     GGCCCCTGGTAAAGCATTCTACTCGCCCGAATTGACAGCTGTTTACGACGAATGCCCA
                     AAAGACGGCAAGACCATGGATGTTCTCATCAGTCCGGGAGACAACCGGTACATCAATC
                     TCCTCGCTAGTGGATCGATGGAGGTGATGGACAGGCTTTCCAGTTACCATAATTTGTT
                     GAATTTGGTCAGCCACTTGGAGCTCATGAAAGCCTCGGACGATGCCATTCGGCGCCGG
                     AAGACGCAAGCAGTAGAAGACCTCATGAGGCCTAATGATCGCTTGGGTGCCGCGATAC
                     GTCGATACTTGCAGTGTGACGTTGGAAGTGCAGTAGATGTCTATGATACGTTGTCTAA
                     ATGGAGGACTTCGGGATTAAACACCATGAATTGAACAAATGCGTGTAGTCATGGTAAC
                     GATTACCACATCATTGAGCTGCTGTTGAGTTAGTGGTTCAGCTGTAAGTCATGGTAAC
                     GATTACCACGGCATTGAGCTGCAGTTGAGTTGTTCTGTTGATTTGTCAAAAAAACCCA
                     AGTTGCTCAAATTACTAGACAAGTATCCCGACAAACCATTGGTTCTCCTTGAGTAGGC
                     ATCCCCGTGTCACCACGGAATACGTCGGATGCAACAAGGAATTTTCAAAGTAACCCGA
                     TACTGGTCACTTGAAACTGGTCTGGACGTTTGTGCAGGAGTGAACAAAGAGTGTCGAA
                     ATCACCATCAACCGCGTCGATGGTGCGCAAAGAAATCTTCCTCGTTTGTGGCGGATAG
                     TAAGAGCGTCTGTAGTGAGATTGTTTACCATTGATCTCGTCTATTTCA"
                     /note="Geneious type: Editing History Deletion"
ORIGIN      
        1 gaaaaataat aacacaaaac gcaaatacag aagatgcgga agttatattc cgtggatgca
       61 cttctctata tcctatatta tgtgtatgcc ccggtcaaaa gtcttttatt ttcaccacat
      121 gtagccagga tttttaaacc actttgagat caaacatggg aaattgccac atataactgc
      181 ccaatgtgta cacctacata cttgactttt gttgattata tatagcagag atatagggaa
      241 agaaaggcag cgggccaggg tatttgcgat gtgtgtatgg tggcatcctg attcaacacg
      301 ctcaccgtcg tgtcagtcct gcatttagtc acgtgagtac ttgctgtcaa cgagtgcatc
      361 atagtgtgga ggcgattgaa aatggcacta ggacccgtta ttatccggat gaatccggtt
      421 aatcatatcg cataatcaga acccccctct atcgctcaga ttggtgtggc atgtattgta
      481 atgttttttt ttaaactgcg gtgaggcgca tgccagaggt ctatagaagg ggggcctttt
      541 ccctctttcc tctttaccca tccttgactc gaagcatctg tgcagcgctc attgcgaccc
      601 acattgcaac ctcatagcga ctcacacaac ctcatcgcga ctcggccaac catgagaacg
      661 ccgatgtggt ggtgtcgagg accttgaccg cccgacagca accatgacca gaaccagtgg
      721 caaccaatcg gatctgataa caaaacctac tattatgctg ccacattagt tgagcttggc
      781 tggtatgtat cgatggcatt tcttgcattt cttgtcattg ggtcatcttc tgacatgcag
      841 tttttttctc tagtctccaa gccttgtcac tgaacatcct ccaccttgcg agtctcccca
      901 atgttgcgaa gactctggct tcaatgccat caagagttct ggatcaaggc ctagtaggga
      961 ccgcatgtgg tggtgggcag ttatccggtt agaaccaacc gttacgtatt gcgtgtataa
     1021 ttgcgtagta gtagcttagt tagcttttcc gaaccggttg tcgccggttt attccctggt
     1081 gtagtagcta gtgccatttt ctgtcacctc tacactaaga tacaagtact caagcaaaac
     1141 aaactcgcat ttactcagat caacaaatgt gtttcatatg gaaccgtttc aaattccata
     1201 atggatgtct aatgtcggaa tgttctatct gttcgagaaa ctgcaccttg gagagctagt
     1261 atgttactcg gatgatgatg atgaaattga aagagctttc tctgagattg cttagtttct
     1321 ccacatcgag cggaactttc taatgctacg tcatggccta aaccagcagg tgcatgcgtg
     1381 gttatggcaa ccggtaattt gtatccgctg ggtgagcttc taaacctggc gagacaatgg
     1441 acat
//
LOCUS       NW_015971539.83_-_ghost_(reversed)        1444 bp    DNA     linear   UNA 13-MAY-2023
DEFINITION  Spizellomyces punctatus DAOM BR117 chromosome Unknown supercont1.3,
            whole genome shotgun sequence.
ACCESSION   geneious|urn:local:
VERSION     geneious|urn:local:.:1rs-g96hokv:8
KEYWORDS    .
SOURCE      .
  ORGANISM  .
FEATURES             Location/Qualifiers
     gene            <1..116
                     /locus_tag="SPPG_01860"
                     /db_xref="GeneID:27685496"
                     /label="gene"
     ghost_fanzor    complement(<1..>1444)
                     /created_by="gfaure"
                     /label="ghost"
     mRNA            <1..116
                     /locus_tag="SPPG_01860"
                     /product="uncharacterized protein"
                     /transcript_id="XM_016750172.1"
                     /db_xref="GeneID:27685496"
                     /label="uncharacterized protein mRNA"
     misc_feature    
                     /Original_Bases="AAAAGGACGAGGTTTAAAGCTTGTGTATATTGTCAAAAGAT
                     ATTTATTTCTCCAAATTGTAGACTCTCCTTTAATGATCCTCGGTACTGGAGCGCGAAC
                     CTACATTCATTTTTCAACTGTTGAGGAGGTGTTGGATGAAAGGGAATGCGGTGCTGCA
                     TGCAACTTATCGTTGACAACATCCCAGAAGGAATATCGTTTCCTTGCTTCCACATCAA
                     CTGACTACACAATGTAAGATTTGAAACCTTTACGCTGCAAGCACCAAAGATCAGCTGC
                     TAACATGTGCCATTGCAGATGGATTGCGGCTCTACGTGACTCTTTTGCTCTACGCAAC
                     TCAACCACACCAGTAGTCAGTAGGACCTCAACTCTCAGCCGCTCCCTTTCGCAGTCCA
                     AAGGACATGGCGACAATTTCCGCTCTCGCAAATTTGGCTTTCCTGTAAGAAGCCACAC
                     CGTGGATTCCATCATGAGTGCAGGAGTACCTCCTTCCTTGAAAGGGGAACACGCAAAT
                     GACAGTGAGCAGGAAACAGAAAATGTAACTTCAGCTCCCCAGGATACTGTCCAACTGC
                     AAGAGACAGTGCCAGCTACTGGCGGATTGAAGTTGAGCAAACGACCTTCTCTCGTCGG
                     TCGTAAGCGTACTGGAGTCCGTTTTGCGGAAGCACCAGACTCTGGAATCAAGCATGCC
                     CCCGTTGCATACCCTCCACCGATTCCACCCAAAAATGATGTTGCGGACGATGGGCCAG
                     TCAACTCTCTCAGTCGAAAAATAAGCTCGTTCCTTCGAGGCGGATCAGGTGCTGACTC
                     TCGGGAAAAGGCACCAGCAGCCATGGACGAAGTACTCTCCCCTCGGCCTCCGAGTCCA
                     GAAAGAGACAGAGGCGACCGTCCCCGCCGATCTGGAACTCTCCCCCGGCTATTTACAA
                     AACTTTCCAACAGCGGTGACGCGCCAGAGGATGACGGTCGCGGTCGTTCTTCCAGCCG
                     TCCGCACAGTGCGCATCCTGACACCCGGCCACGCAGTCGGAGTAGGAGCTTAACGCGA
                     CTATTGACATTGGTTCCCTCCGTACGAATGCCAAGGAGTCAAAGCCTGGCTTCCATGT
                     TCAGAAAGCATGCAGACGACGCAGTCGTCCACGAAGAAATCCGGGTTTGATGACTTTT
                     CGTGCTGCGTGATGGGTGCAGGGAGGGGGGTGGTGCGTGCCTTAGACTATTTAAACGA
                     CCAATATTCATGGATGGGGCCATCTGTTTTATGCATGATCGGCGTGCTGGACACGTC"
                     /label="AAAAGGACGAGGTTTAAAGCTTGTGTATATTGTCAAAAGATATTTATTTC
                     TCCAAATTGTAGACTCTCCTTTAATGATCCTCGGTACTGGAGCGCGAACCTACATTCA
                     TTTTTCAACTGTTGAGGAGGTGTTGGATGAAAGGGAATGCGGTGCTGCATGCAACTTA
                     TCGTTGACAACATCCCAGAAGGAATATCGTTTCCTTGCTTCCACATCAACTGACTACA
                     CAATGTAAGATTTGAAACCTTTACGCTGCAAGCACCAAAGATCAGCTGCTAACATGTG
                     CCATTGCAGATGGATTGCGGCTCTACGTGACTCTTTTGCTCTACGCAACTCAACCACA
                     CCAGTAGTCAGTAGGACCTCAACTCTCAGCCGCTCCCTTTCGCAGTCCAAAGGACATG
                     GCGACAATTTCCGCTCTCGCAAATTTGGCTTTCCTGTAAGAAGCCACACCGTGGATTC
                     CATCATGAGTGCAGGAGTACCTCCTTCCTTGAAAGGGGAACACGCAAATGACAGTGAG
                     CAGGAAACAGAAAATGTAACTTCAGCTCCCCAGGATACTGTCCAACTGCAAGAGACAG
                     TGCCAGCTACTGGCGGATTGAAGTTGAGCAAACGACCTTCTCTCGTCGGTCGTAAGCG
                     TACTGGAGTCCGTTTTGCGGAAGCACCAGACTCTGGAATCAAGCATGCCCCCGTTGCA
                     TACCCTCCACCGATTCCACCCAAAAATGATGTTGCGGACGATGGGCCAGTCAACTCTC
                     TCAGTCGAAAAATAAGCTCGTTCCTTCGAGGCGGATCAGGTGCTGACTCTCGGGAAAA
                     GGCACCAGCAGCCATGGACGAAGTACTCTCCCCTCGGCCTCCGAGTCCAGAAAGAGAC
                     AGAGGCGACCGTCCCCGCCGATCTGGAACTCTCCCCCGGCTATTTACAAAACTTTCCA
                     ACAGCGGTGACGCGCCAGAGGATGACGGTCGCGGTCGTTCTTCCAGCCGTCCGCACAG
                     TGCGCATCCTGACACCCGGCCACGCAGTCGGAGTAGGAGCTTAACGCGACTATTGACA
                     TTGGTTCCCTCCGTACGAATGCCAAGGAGTCAAAGCCTGGCTTCCATGTTCAGAAAGC
                     ATGCAGACGACGCAGTCGTCCACGAAGAAATCCGGGTTTGATGACTTTTCGTGCTGCG
                     TGATGGGTGCAGGGAGGGGGGTGGTGCGTGCCTTAGACTATTTAAACGACCAATATTC
                     ATGGATGGGGCCATCTGTTTTATGCATGATCGGCGTGCTGGACACGTC"
                     /note="Geneious type: Editing History Deletion"
     end             complement(340..369)
                     /original_coord="NW_015971539:492692_492663:1"
                     /label="end"
     end             1054..1083
                     /original_coord="NW_015971539:491978_491949:-1"
                     /label="end"
     CDS             1113..>1444
                     /locus_tag="SPPG_01859"
                     /codon_start=1
                     /product="uncharacterized protein"
                     /protein_id="XP_016610817.1"
                     /db_xref="GeneID:27685495"
                     /Original_Translation="MKNPPPMTMSFSLEISLLILLLLALIGASVQYIRL
                     TPLCRNTITSIQHKIHIVQTHHVRYHPVRHAFKYPLFYFRVKLGEDFNVPWWLAGWER
                     GLFAVREGDYLGGGDGRKQGFGLGLKQRVLELLASMGISTSDIGSIELVTTPRVLGYA
                     FNPLSVYFCYSSTTPSNVHAVILEVNNTFGERHVYVCCEKNRVKSAPGYDYSHSIDRS
                     FHVSPFNNRSGNYEAHFKHPDKTLDVLLNIKNYTDASLAGLSKPLWFTARVWGDAYAL
                     DARTCAYLLVTYPVTAFLTFPRILRQAWILAYRKRMKIYQRPSPMRVPKDGRGMVWKR
                     LNNFQTFCRRTVFDHFHIQAEGHSTSLIVYEQGRPSYTTLHGGAGSPPIKVHVTSPAF
                     YTTLVLEGDDVGRGLGHSFVRGDWTCTKGDLERFLGMLLSKEGNREGRQPMSAEPREC
                     PKTKKVISPFSYPGFAHMHQPSRPQRLSIRWKLWMGSLSIRLEQSLFILVANFTIDPY
                     SVEERIFAYAMDEQAEKVAHSVEPASDNSESTLIGEIDDGADIQRKELDRFQALATAF
                     RKSVGSAITVN"
                     /label="uncharacterized protein CDS"
     misc_feature    1444^1445
                     /Original_Bases="GCAAGGGTTTGGGTTAGGTTTGAAACAGCGTGTGCTTGAGT
                     TATTGGCAAGTATGGTGAGTCAAAGAAAAGGCTCAAGTATGTTTATGAGTATTTTAGT
                     AACTCCTTTGATAGGGAATCTCAACCTCGGATATCGGGTCTATCGAACTAGTAACAAC
                     ACCGCGTGTGTTGGGCTATGCATTTAATCCCCTTAGCGTTTACTTTTGTTATTCCTCC
                     ACCACCCCGTCAAATGTCCACGCAGTCATCTTGGAGGTGAACAATACGTTTGGTGAAC
                     GCCATGTGTACGTTTGCTGTGAAAAGAACCGTGTGAAGAGTGCCCCTGGGTAAGGAAG
                     AGGTGCCGTAACCTCTAATTATCAAATGTGCTCATATTCTCTGTCCATTGGCAGATAT
                     GATTATAGTCACTCGATAGATCGATCCTTTCATGTCTCTCCTTTTAATAACCGTAGTG
                     GCAATTATGAAGCCCATTTCAAGCACCCAGACAAGACACTCGACGTCCTACTCAACAT
                     CAAAAATTACACGGATGCATCTTTGG"
                     /label="GCAAGGGTTTGGGTTAGGTTTGAAACAGCGTGTGCTTGAGTTATTGGCAA
                     GTATGGTGAGTCAAAGAAAAGGCTCAAGTATGTTTATGAGTATTTTAGTAACTCCTTT
                     GATAGGGAATCTCAACCTCGGATATCGGGTCTATCGAACTAGTAACAACACCGCGTGT
                     GTTGGGCTATGCATTTAATCCCCTTAGCGTTTACTTTTGTTATTCCTCCACCACCCCG
                     TCAAATGTCCACGCAGTCATCTTGGAGGTGAACAATACGTTTGGTGAACGCCATGTGT
                     ACGTTTGCTGTGAAAAGAACCGTGTGAAGAGTGCCCCTGGGTAAGGAAGAGGTGCCGT
                     AACCTCTAATTATCAAATGTGCTCATATTCTCTGTCCATTGGCAGATATGATTATAGT
                     CACTCGATAGATCGATCCTTTCATGTCTCTCCTTTTAATAACCGTAGTGGCAATTATG
                     AAGCCCATTTCAAGCACCCAGACAAGACACTCGACGTCCTACTCAACATCAAAAATTA
                     CACGGATGCATCTTTGG"
                     /note="Geneious type: Editing History Deletion"
ORIGIN      
        1 caattcaata tctagagatg gcattctagg aggggtggat ttacatcata ttgctagttt
       61 ctcatgtctg tattctactt ttttatttct taatattcga atacacaagc tgtacatttg
      121 atgcctttcc aggtctactt tactagtaac ttgcgagaga gtcagactta cccaacaaaa
      181 ccctttattt tgacctttga aattttatgc acaatcaacg catcatcaag ggagaattcg
      241 ttacttcatg cacgaataat gtatgtgttg cggtgtggaa aagccccaaa cataaatcac
      301 atttaacaga taattcctgc ttatgcagat cgtgtaacat agtgttgagg cgattgaaaa
      361 tggcactagg acccattatt atccggatta atccggttaa tcatatcgca taatcagaac
      421 ccccctctat cgctcagatt ggtgtggcat gtattgtaat gttttttttt tttaaactgc
      481 ggtgaggcgc atgccaaagg tctataaaag gggggccttt tccctctttc ctctttaccc
      541 atcctcgact cgaagcatct gcgcaacgct cattgcgacc cacacaacct catcgcgact
      601 cggtcaacca tgagaacgcc gatgtggtgg tgtcgaggac ctcgaccgcc cgacagcaac
      661 cgtgatcaga accagcagca accaatcgga tccgataaca aaacctacta ttatactgcc
      721 acattagttg agcttggttg gtatgtatcg atggcatttc ttgcatttct tgtcatcggg
      781 tcacctcgct gacatgcagt tttttttagt ctccaagcct tgtcactgaa aatccaccag
      841 cttgtgacgc tgcccagtcg attcgctcct ggatgcaaga gtctggcttc aatgccatca
      901 agagttctgg atcaaggctt agtagggacc atgtgtggtg gtgggcagtt atccggttag
      961 aacaaccgtt acgtattgcg tgtataattg cctagtagtg gttagatagc ttttccgaac
     1021 cggttgtcgc cggtttattc cctggtgtag tagctagtgc cagtttctgt cacctctaca
     1081 ctaatataag tccttattta ggacccagga ccatgaagaa tcctccccca atgacaatgt
     1141 cattctcact agagatctcg ttgctcattc ttcttcttct tgctctcatt ggtgcttctg
     1201 tccaatacat acgtctaacg ccactgtgca gaaacactat caccagcata caacacaaga
     1261 tccacattgt acaaacccat cacgtccgat accatcccgt tcggcatgca ttcaagtacc
     1321 cacttttcta ctttcgagtc aaattgggtg aggatttcaa tgtaccctgg tggttagctg
     1381 ggtgggagag agggcttttt gcggtgcgag aaggcgacta tctaggcggt ggggatggca
     1441 ggaa
//
LOCUS       NW_015971537.106_-_ghost        1444 bp    DNA     linear   UNA 13-MAY-2023
DEFINITION  Spizellomyces punctatus DAOM BR117 chromosome Unknown supercont1.1,
            whole genome shotgun sequence.
ACCESSION   geneious|urn:local:
VERSION     geneious|urn:local:.:1rs-g96hokv:9
KEYWORDS    .
SOURCE      .
  ORGANISM  .
FEATURES             Location/Qualifiers
     ghost_fanzor    <1..>1444
                     /created_by="gfaure"
                     /label="ghost"
     misc_feature    
                     /Original_Bases="CTTTATTGACAATTTCAAAGTCGTGGACCTCAATTTCGGCC
                     CATGGAATGTCATCATCGATAAATTCTGCGTACTAGCCTTGCTTCAGTGTACGGTTAC
                     ATTTATGTATGTTTAGGTACTTACTTCCATAGAAGGAACCGCTAATTGATCCAGAGTA
                     TACAATGCTTCATCTCGATGGTGGTATTCAACTGGAACCGTACCCTCCGATTCATCCA
                     CCCCCTTCATTTTGTCATCCTCCTCTGACGACGCCGATGACAATGACGATACCGAAAC
                     ACTGTCTTCATCAGCCACAAGATGAACCCCTTCCCACTCCGTATCGCTCATGCTGTCT
                     ACCAAATCAATCACCTAGCCAGTCATTAACAACAGGAACCTCTCGATAATGCGTTCAC
                     AACCTTACCTCCATTATTGTCATGTACAGAAACAAGAAGAAGGTCAAGGCAGTGATAA
                     ATGTTGGAAGCTTTTTATACAGAAAGTAAGCTACTCTGTGTAAATAAATCACTTACTG
                     ATCATGGACGTGTAAGCACATTCCAACCATCAGCACCACGTGACATTGGGCATTAGAA
                     CAGTTGGATATGGGAAACGCACCAGGGTTTATTAAACAATGCGTATGGA"
                     /label="CTTTATTGACAATTTCAAAGTCGTGGACCTCAATTTCGGCCCATGGAATG
                     TCATCATCGATAAATTCTGCGTACTAGCCTTGCTTCAGTGTACGGTTACATTTATGTA
                     TGTTTAGGTACTTACTTCCATAGAAGGAACCGCTAATTGATCCAGAGTATACAATGCT
                     TCATCTCGATGGTGGTATTCAACTGGAACCGTACCCTCCGATTCATCCACCCCCTTCA
                     TTTTGTCATCCTCCTCTGACGACGCCGATGACAATGACGATACCGAAACACTGTCTTC
                     ATCAGCCACAAGATGAACCCCTTCCCACTCCGTATCGCTCATGCTGTCTACCAAATCA
                     ATCACCTAGCCAGTCATTAACAACAGGAACCTCTCGATAATGCGTTCACAACCTTACC
                     TCCATTATTGTCATGTACAGAAACAAGAAGAAGGTCAAGGCAGTGATAAATGTTGGAA
                     GCTTTTTATACAGAAAGTAAGCTACTCTGTGTAAATAAATCACTTACTGATCATGGAC
                     GTGTAAGCACATTCCAACCATCAGCACCACGTGACATTGGGCATTAGAACAGTTGGAT
                     ATGGGAAACGCACCAGGGTTTATTAAACAATGCGTATGGA"
                     /note="Geneious type: Editing History Deletion"
     end             complement(364..393)
                     /original_coord="NW_015971537:745646_745617:-1"
                     /label="end"
     gene            480..1413
                     /locus_tag="SPPG_08830"
                     /db_xref="GeneID:27691955"
                     /label="gene"
     mRNA            join(480..762,831..1413)
                     /locus_tag="SPPG_08830"
                     /product="uncharacterized protein"
                     /transcript_id="XM_016756970.1"
                     /db_xref="GeneID:27691955"
                     /label="uncharacterized protein mRNA"
     CDS             join(632..762,831..1017)
                     /locus_tag="SPPG_08830"
                     /codon_start=1
                     /product="uncharacterized protein"
                     /protein_id="XP_016612604.1"
                     /db_xref="GeneID:27691955"
                     /translation="MRTPMWWCRGPRPPDSNRDQNQRQPIGSDNKTYYYTATLVELGC
                     LQAFVTENPPACDAAQSIRSWMQESGFNAIKSSGSRPSRDRVWWWAIIRLEQPLRIAC
                     IIA"
                     /label="uncharacterized protein CDS"
     end             1077..1106
                     /original_coord="NW_015971537:746359_746330:1"
                     /label="end"
     misc_feature    1444^1445
                     /Original_Bases="GGGGTCGGGATGAAGGGCACGCCGGCTTGGGGAGTACGGGA
                     CGGACGACAAAAGGATATCAACAAACGAACTGCTGCCTTTGGCAAGTCCTGTCCGCTA
                     GAGGGCTCTGAAGCCACCTACGTCCCTGTTGTACATGGATGCACCGTAAGAGATGGAG
                     AGGTAACACAATGGATTCCGTCCCTTCGCTCTTCATAACAGTCCGCTCCGAGCTGTAC
                     CGTATATTTGCGAATCCGTCAAATCCGTGCATCCAGGTCCCATCGCATTGGCCAATTG
                     GAATCCCCGTCGCGTTAAGATATCGTTAATGGGTGACGCGAGTTGCACCGTTTCATTG
                     GCACGATCGTGCTCCAGCAGGATGAAATTTGGGAACATCTTGCCTGCATCCAGCGCCT
                     GTTCTAAATTGACTAAAACTTGCGCAGAGTCTGCTTCTGTATCTGTGTAGTCATATGT
                     GGCATCTCTTGGAGAGAGGTTCCATAGCACTGCACGGTAATCGAGTTGGGTCAGGACT
                     GTGCGGACTCGATCATCAATGTCCCCAAAAGGCGGGCTGTAACGCGCAAACAAAGGAT
                     TAGTTGCACTGTCGGTCAATAACGCATATTATGTAGCGTACCGAAATAATCTGGGCCG
                     GATATTTAAAGCTTTTGTGATGGCCAATTCCGTCCAAAGCAGATCCGCAATGAGCATT
                     TCGGTGGTCATGTTGGACGCTGGAAAATGACTCCAGGTATGCGATGCAATTGTATGAC
                     CCTCCGCATAAGCTCGCTGCAGGATTCTCGGGTACTGCACGACATGAGATCCTAAAAT
                     TCCTCACAATCAGAACGCGTTCCCAATACGATCCTCAAATGTCACATCTCACCAATCA
                     CAAAGAACGTCGCTGTCAGGTTTTTGCTTTTCAGAAAATCCAGCAACTGCGCTGTGTA
                     TTCGCTTGGTCCGTCGTCAAATGTCAACCCAATCGTATTGTTATATTGTGGGGAACAA
                     CTCGATATGTCGGTGCCTTCATTGCCATCACGCAAACAATTTCGGACTGTACCCGCAA
                     CAGTTTGCTTTTCACTAATAACAAGATTAGCTCATTCATTCATTATGTCACGAAAGCA
                     ATGTGTTCATCTTACCAGCTCCACCAGCAACTACAGCCATCTGCATTAGTACATGGCT
                     TATTAACGAATGCATTCGACAATGGCCACCCGGCTGCACAGCTGAATCTCCGAATGTC
                     TGGTTTAACCCCATAAGGCGCTACAAGGGACAGATTGACAAGTGCTGTCCATGACGGT
                     TTTGGTGGAGGCGGAGTATTCAACATGGGCCAGTCAGCTCTGAGAACAAGAGTTTATA
                     CCTTGCGGTCATCTTCATTACACAAG"
                     /label="GGGGTCGGGATGAAGGGCACGCCGGCTTGGGGAGTACGGGACGGACGACA
                     AAAGGATATCAACAAACGAACTGCTGCCTTTGGCAAGTCCTGTCCGCTAGAGGGCTCT
                     GAAGCCACCTACGTCCCTGTTGTACATGGATGCACCGTAAGAGATGGAGAGGTAACAC
                     AATGGATTCCGTCCCTTCGCTCTTCATAACAGTCCGCTCCGAGCTGTACCGTATATTT
                     GCGAATCCGTCAAATCCGTGCATCCAGGTCCCATCGCATTGGCCAATTGGAATCCCCG
                     TCGCGTTAAGATATCGTTAATGGGTGACGCGAGTTGCACCGTTTCATTGGCACGATCG
                     TGCTCCAGCAGGATGAAATTTGGGAACATCTTGCCTGCATCCAGCGCCTGTTCTAAAT
                     TGACTAAAACTTGCGCAGAGTCTGCTTCTGTATCTGTGTAGTCATATGTGGCATCTCT
                     TGGAGAGAGGTTCCATAGCACTGCACGGTAATCGAGTTGGGTCAGGACTGTGCGGACT
                     CGATCATCAATGTCCCCAAAAGGCGGGCTGTAACGCGCAAACAAAGGATTAGTTGCAC
                     TGTCGGTCAATAACGCATATTATGTAGCGTACCGAAATAATCTGGGCCGGATATTTAA
                     AGCTTTTGTGATGGCCAATTCCGTCCAAAGCAGATCCGCAATGAGCATTTCGGTGGTC
                     ATGTTGGACGCTGGAAAATGACTCCAGGTATGCGATGCAATTGTATGACCCTCCGCAT
                     AAGCTCGCTGCAGGATTCTCGGGTACTGCACGACATGAGATCCTAAAATTCCTCACAA
                     TCAGAACGCGTTCCCAATACGATCCTCAAATGTCACATCTCACCAATCACAAAGAACG
                     TCGCTGTCAGGTTTTTGCTTTTCAGAAAATCCAGCAACTGCGCTGTGTATTCGCTTGG
                     TCCGTCGTCAAATGTCAACCCAATCGTATTGTTATATTGTGGGGAACAACTCGATATG
                     TCGGTGCCTTCATTGCCATCACGCAAACAATTTCGGACTGTACCCGCAACAGTTTGCT
                     TTTCACTAATAACAAGATTAGCTCATTCATTCATTATGTCACGAAAGCAATGTGTTCA
                     TCTTACCAGCTCCACCAGCAACTACAGCCATCTGCATTAGTACATGGCTTATTAACGA
                     ATGCATTCGACAATGGCCACCCGGCTGCACAGCTGAATCTCCGAATGTCTGGTTTAAC
                     CCCATAAGGCGCTACAAGGGACAGATTGACAAGTGCTGTCCATGACGGTTTTGGTGGA
                     GGCGGAGTATTCAACATGGGCCAGTCAGCTCTGAGAACAAGAGTTTATACCTTGCGGT
                     CATCTTCATTACACAAG"
                     /note="Geneious type: Editing History Deletion"
ORIGIN      
        1 tgctgataat gaaacatgta tctccctcta atcctaaggg ctgattttct ctaggggtat
       61 ttgttgtata aacgggatca tgggctcgtt gtgtgcacat gtaagttcag gtggaaggga
      121 tgggatacac tgttgaagac gcctttggtt gggagtttgt ggattggtat tcgatcattc
      181 gagtaggatt ttgaaaacag gtgacgttga cacttgaaag atcaattgag aaatccgcga
      241 atggatgagt tagttaagaa tttgctggaa cactttcgat aattagtgta ctttcatagt
      301 gaatggacga actaggataa taaagaacct atatcagaaa cgactgcgct catccgagat
      361 acatagtgtg gaggcgattg aaaagggcac taggacccat tattatccgg attaatccgg
      421 ttaatcatat cgcataatca gaacccccct ctatcgctca gattggtgtg gcatgtattg
      481 taatgttttt tttttaaact gcggtgaggc gcatgccaaa ggtctataaa agggggacct
      541 cttccctctt tcctctttac ccatcctcga ctcgaagcat ctgcgcaacg ctcattgcga
      601 cccacacaac ctcatcgcga ctcggtcaac catgagaacg ccgatgtggt ggtgtcgagg
      661 acctcgaccg cccgacagca accgtgatca gaaccagcgg caaccaattg gatccgataa
      721 caaaacctac tattatactg ccacattagt tgagcttggt tggtatgtat cgatggcatt
      781 tcttgcattt cttgtcatcg ggtcacctcg ctgacatgca gtttttttag tctccaagcc
      841 tttgtcactg aaaatccacc agcttgtgac gctgcccagt cgattcgctc ctggatgcaa
      901 gagtctggct tcaatgccat caagagttct ggatcaaggc ctagtaggga ccgcgtgtgg
      961 tggtgggcaa ttatccggtt agaacaaccg ttacgtattg cgtgtataat tgcctagtag
     1021 tagcttagtt agcttttccg aaccggttgt cgccggttca ctccctggtg tagtagctag
     1081 tgccagtttc tgtcacctct acactaatct tgaatgctta gccgatgtgg agatccccag
     1141 ggttttcgtg tcctgttcat ctggtaatcc ccgccaactc aatcctgcac attctccgat
     1201 tctcctcgtc cggtgtccga cgatattatc tccaggtagt ttgtactgta tcccgttgcg
     1261 tgacccttca tacatggctg acgggtaaca cggccggcgt tggaacaaat aaccaaaatt
     1321 tctattcttg attggacgat aatacataca cagaattgca ttctagttgt ggcatctatt
     1381 atacagacat acatcattca aacttctatt aaaatcatgg tgggcgcgaa aggtcggggg
     1441 gggg
//
LOCUS       NW_015971547.35_-_ghost_(reversed)        1427 bp    DNA     linear   UNA 13-MAY-2023
DEFINITION  Spizellomyces punctatus DAOM BR117 chromosome Unknown
            supercont1.11, whole genome shotgun sequence.
ACCESSION   geneious|urn:local:
VERSION     geneious|urn:local:.:1rs-g96hokv:10
KEYWORDS    .
SOURCE      .
  ORGANISM  .
FEATURES             Location/Qualifiers
     ghost_fanzor    complement(<1..>1427)
                     /created_by="gfaure"
                     /label="ghost"
     misc_feature    
                     /Original_Bases="TTTTGCTGAAGTTTTCTGTCTCGAATAAACGTTTTCTCCCT
                     CTACTAGTAATAAAGAAACTGGCTGGGTTGCGATTGCCTTATTGCCTTGGACCATACC
                     TGCGGAGAAGTACGCTTGGAATTTGCCAGAGATCATCTCGCCTCGAGATCTCGGTTAG
                     AGACAGTTCATTGATGGCCTATTTGTGTATTGATGTACTCTGCTTTTCAAGAAGTTGG
                     CTATTTGAAAACCTGGCAGCTTCATTCGTCCCTCATGTATTGTTGTCAAGAAGACATG
                     GGCTGCAGGCGCAACGGTGCTTTTATGTGCCGAAACTGTATAGTTCCTCCCCAGGATC
                     CTCTCAGGGAACTGATACCTCCTACGCTTGTGCCTCGCACTCGTAATCCTTTTTTTTC
                     AGCGAAACTTTCTTCCAACAAAGCTTGACAAGATTCCAAGCGACATTGGCATCTTGGG
                     ATACACGCAATGTCCCCCTTTGACCACAAGTGTCATAACCAAACGGACCAAGTTGGTT
                     CATTTTCAAGGAAACTTGATCAACATTTTACGCTGTGATGGTCCTTTCCCGGAGCGTA
                     TAGTAAATGAAGAGAGCTGTCATCAATTTCCCATAAGAGTGCTAACCAGAGCATCCGT
                     AGTTGCTGAGAGAGATCAAAACAGCTGTTGTTTTACATAGGCGCTGCAACAGAGCTAC
                     ATCAGGACGATCCCGCGGGGATGGCTATAGCCAGCGATTCGCAGGGAAACCAGGTGGG
                     GTTGAATCAGCAACTTTGTAATTTTGTGAAGCAAATCTATCATACTTCATCTACCGAT
                     CGAAAGTCTTATGAATTATTTCCGAATCATTTCCCAAGGAGGACCACTTTTATGCGTC
                     CATTATACTC"
                     /label="TTTTGCTGAAGTTTTCTGTCTCGAATAAACGTTTTCTCCCTCTACTAGTA
                     ATAAAGAAACTGGCTGGGTTGCGATTGCCTTATTGCCTTGGACCATACCTGCGGAGAA
                     GTACGCTTGGAATTTGCCAGAGATCATCTCGCCTCGAGATCTCGGTTAGAGACAGTTC
                     ATTGATGGCCTATTTGTGTATTGATGTACTCTGCTTTTCAAGAAGTTGGCTATTTGAA
                     AACCTGGCAGCTTCATTCGTCCCTCATGTATTGTTGTCAAGAAGACATGGGCTGCAGG
                     CGCAACGGTGCTTTTATGTGCCGAAACTGTATAGTTCCTCCCCAGGATCCTCTCAGGG
                     AACTGATACCTCCTACGCTTGTGCCTCGCACTCGTAATCCTTTTTTTTCAGCGAAACT
                     TTCTTCCAACAAAGCTTGACAAGATTCCAAGCGACATTGGCATCTTGGGATACACGCA
                     ATGTCCCCCTTTGACCACAAGTGTCATAACCAAACGGACCAAGTTGGTTCATTTTCAA
                     GGAAACTTGATCAACATTTTACGCTGTGATGGTCCTTTCCCGGAGCGTATAGTAAATG
                     AAGAGAGCTGTCATCAATTTCCCATAAGAGTGCTAACCAGAGCATCCGTAGTTGCTGA
                     GAGAGATCAAAACAGCTGTTGTTTTACATAGGCGCTGCAACAGAGCTACATCAGGACG
                     ATCCCGCGGGGATGGCTATAGCCAGCGATTCGCAGGGAAACCAGGTGGGGTTGAATCA
                     GCAACTTTGTAATTTTGTGAAGCAAATCTATCATACTTCATCTACCGATCGAAAGTCT
                     TATGAATTATTTCCGAATCATTTCCCAAGGAGGACCACTTTTATGCGTCCATTATACT
                     C"
                     /note="Geneious type: Editing History Deletion"
     end             complement(239..268)
                     /original_coord="NW_015971547:37150_37121:1"
                     /label="end"
     end             952..981
                     /original_coord="NW_015971547:36437_36408:-1"
                     /label="end"
     gene            complement(1318..>1427)
                     /locus_tag="SPPG_06059"
                     /db_xref="GeneID:27689392"
                     /label="gene"
     mRNA            complement(1318..>1427)
                     /locus_tag="SPPG_06059"
                     /product="uncharacterized protein"
                     /transcript_id="XM_016754265.1"
                     /db_xref="GeneID:27689392"
                     /label="uncharacterized protein mRNA"
     CDS             complement(1325..>1427)
                     /codon_start=2
                     /locus_tag="SPPG_06059"
                     /product="uncharacterized protein"
                     /protein_id="XP_016606390.1"
                     /db_xref="GeneID:27689392"
                     /Original_Translation="MLFGSRLLISSSHKMSAPRRHWFRLLVISLITITP
                     AILLCVALSFTYVTTTSAEWAKQAVFSGVIYQGDNMRGPLKNCILLTDPSRLACSGPL
                     CSVASRDSPPFCVQARWAKNFCIAACVLVSLGVLGILVLTVIKLVHLKRDFKHGGRRI
                     RKTHPALAFLAFLVTILNVFSILCLLAALLVGGNAFLNLQPPNGNFATDLVIPDSTVA
                     WLPGKGMTFGLVAWILGVLGISAGTVVFDMPKSQNEWGLLPPKDPHERQIDIIVEEDE
                     LEHHRDSIDVA"
                     /label="uncharacterized protein CDS"
     misc_feature    1427^1428
                     /Original_Bases="TCATTCTGAGATTTTGGCATATCAAATACCACAGTTCCCGC
                     CGAGATACCCAATACTCCAAGGATCCAGGCCACCAACCCAAACGTCATCCCTTTTCCA
                     GGTAGCCAGGCTACGGTTGAATCGGGTATCACCAGATCGGTTGCAAAGTTCCCGTTTG
                     GTGGCTGGAGATTGAGAAAAGCGTTGCCGCCGACAAGAAGGGCAGCCAGGAGGCATAA
                     AATACTGAAAACGTTGAGGATTGTAACCAGGAAGGCGAGAAAAGCCAACGCAGGGTGA
                     GTTTTTCGAATTCGACGACCACCGTGTTTGAAATCCCGCTTCAAGTGGACTAATTTGA
                     TAACAGTCAAGACCAAAATCCCTAGTACGCCGAGGCTAACAAGCACGCAGGCCGCAAT
                     GCAGAAATTCTTTGCCCATCGTGCCTGCACACAGAATGGGGGGGAATCCCTCGACGCG
                     ACAGAGCACAAGGGGCCCGAGCAGGCAAGTCGACTCGGATCCGTCAGCAGTATACAGT
                     TTTTTAAGGGGCCGCGCCTTGATGAGAAAAGAGACCAGCGTTAACGGAAAACAAGGAC
                     GGAGCATACGTTCTACGCGAATAATCCCAACCCCGCCCGCGGACGAAAT"
                     /label="TCATTCTGAGATTTTGGCATATCAAATACCACAGTTCCCGCCGAGATACC
                     CAATACTCCAAGGATCCAGGCCACCAACCCAAACGTCATCCCTTTTCCAGGTAGCCAG
                     GCTACGGTTGAATCGGGTATCACCAGATCGGTTGCAAAGTTCCCGTTTGGTGGCTGGA
                     GATTGAGAAAAGCGTTGCCGCCGACAAGAAGGGCAGCCAGGAGGCATAAAATACTGAA
                     AACGTTGAGGATTGTAACCAGGAAGGCGAGAAAAGCCAACGCAGGGTGAGTTTTTCGA
                     ATTCGACGACCACCGTGTTTGAAATCCCGCTTCAAGTGGACTAATTTGATAACAGTCA
                     AGACCAAAATCCCTAGTACGCCGAGGCTAACAAGCACGCAGGCCGCAATGCAGAAATT
                     CTTTGCCCATCGTGCCTGCACACAGAATGGGGGGGAATCCCTCGACGCGACAGAGCAC
                     AAGGGGCCCGAGCAGGCAAGTCGACTCGGATCCGTCAGCAGTATACAGTTTTTTAAGG
                     GGCCGCGCCTTGATGAGAAAAGAGACCAGCGTTAACGGAAAACAAGGACGGAGCATAC
                     GTTCTACGCGAATAATCCCAACCCCGCCCGCGGACGAAAT"
                     /note="Geneious type: Editing History Deletion"
ORIGIN      
        1 cattcaccgc ctcgcctact ctacttaaga cgcactggtt tactcttgca gcgcttacac
       61 gatacagtgt atcaagctcg cgattgtgaa ggcgaccgat tatcgtcaat atcatctact
      121 aaccacggat tcaactttat caacttgact actgcctgga tccaaggcaa cctcctcggt
      181 tgctttcact ttgttattat aactctcgat gcaataacta atatcctttc cgttagcata
      241 gtgtggaggc gattgaaaat ggcactagga cccattatta tccggattaa tccggttaat
      301 catatcgcat aatcagaacc cccctctatc gctcagattg gtgtggcatg tattgtaatg
      361 tttttttttt aaactgcggt gaggcgcatg ccaaaggtct ataaaagggg gaccttttcc
      421 ctctttcctc tttacccatc ctcgagtcga agcatctgcg caacgctcat tgcgacccac
      481 acaacctcat cgcgactcgg tcaaccatga gaacgccgat gtggtggtgt cgaggacctc
      541 gaccgcccga cagcaaccgt gatcagaacc agcggcaacc aatcggatcc gataacaaaa
      601 cctactatta tactgccaca ttagttgagc ttggttggta tgtatcgatg gcatttcttg
      661 catttcttgt catcgggtca cctcgctgac atgcagtttt tttagtctcc aagcctttgt
      721 cactgaaaat ccaccagctt gtgatgctgc ccagtcgatt cgctcctgga tgcaagagtc
      781 tggcttcaat gccatcaaga gttctggatc aaggcctagt agggaccgtg tgtggtggtg
      841 ggcaattatc cggttagaac aaccgttacg tattgcgtgt ataattgcct agtagttagt
      901 tagttagctt ttccgagcca gtttacgctg gttcactccc tggtgtagta gctagtgcca
      961 gtttctgtca cctctacact aagtaaaact tgtcgattac tgtgccactt actgtctccc
     1021 atttattttt actttgatct tacctagcat gagaatattc agaacttgaa aggatcaagt
     1081 ttattgatgc tatgtatctc aaactatggg tgacatcgcc atcctaccat cgcagccggt
     1141 tcacataatt ctcagtgcat ataactggta attggcagca gtatgctgtg tcctcccaat
     1201 actagggtgt ctcagaaacc ggtgatggga gacggcctga ggtttggaat ctacagtttt
     1261 atctcttttc tctgaaatta ttcttataga gacattttat agtgaaaggt tgtatttggc
     1321 ggcattatgc aacatcgatg ctgtcacgat ggtgttctag ctcatcttcc tcaacgataa
     1381 tgtcaatttg tctttcatgg gggtcttttg gaggcaacag tccccat
//
LOCUS       NW_015971544.51_-_partial_ghost        3059 bp    DNA     linear   UNA 13-MAY-2023
DEFINITION  Spizellomyces punctatus DAOM BR117 chromosome Unknown supercont1.8,
            whole genome shotgun sequence.
ACCESSION   geneious|urn:local:
VERSION     geneious|urn:local:.:1rs-g96hokv:11
KEYWORDS    .
SOURCE      .
  ORGANISM  .
FEATURES             Location/Qualifiers
     partial_ghost   1..>3059
                     /created_by="gfaure"
                     /label="partial ghost"
     end             complement(1059..1088)
                     /original_coord="NW_015971544:538652_538623:-1"
                     /label="end"
ORIGIN      
        1 ctggcacttg taatatagcc gttggcacaa tcgaaatgac tctgtgtttg gcgacccgcg
       61 catgtcactt aggtgcgatt gtaaatacca taacgtctat cattcgggaa gggagatgag
      121 atgcctttca tacaaattcg cgtatagctc tgccacataa ctacatacca acagagctgc
      181 atgggtggat tttcgacatc gctttaataa aaagttttcc agtgcgaccg actcggtacg
      241 acggctgatt agcaaatgac tgaagggata agtagcatta atattattca catatatgtt
      301 catttgttac atactgtccg tatcctctag ctagtgacag attggatcca cacgtaaacc
      361 caacttttgg gatggaaata ggagaatacc aaccataact gaggtaaata aaaatccaac
      421 tcttcctcat caaattcctc cagccgttca catatatagt gttgtattcc aacgctttct
      481 ggatatctcg atatatacaa gagagccaac cgggaattaa agaactcgct ttgaaacagc
      541 cgtaatagca agctacttgt ctgctgcttg ccactattac tgttagacat gctgtggatg
      601 tgagtttcaa ggtgcaaagg agggcgagaa taggacgagg tgtcgttgct cgcagtttgt
      661 aaaccccgct gatcgttgat acagtgacgt tgagagctca ctgacgagca atggcaacgc
      721 gcgcaaaaga aagctcggta gcccctattg atgcttacgc ttgtgccctc taacgtatcc
      781 catcgcccgt cagaagggag gaaatccggt ggttgaacac agcgttgggt aacttgcgaa
      841 gcggtccaca tcttgccttg tgcacgtgat aatgtggcat tgttcacata ggcctcccta
      901 cctggacttt cggcagaagg tattgtgtaa ataatactgc agtgatgaca acaacagcgc
      961 tgttaatagg ggtagctcta cattgacgga taggagaaag ctctgcaccg tggtgggtag
     1021 cctctagttg agctcacaat ggggttgaat atatcttata gtgtagaggt gacagaaact
     1081 ggcactagct actacaccag ggaataaacc ggcgacaacc ggttcggaaa agctaactaa
     1141 ctaagctact actaggcaat tatacacgca atacgtaacg gttggtttta accggataac
     1201 tgcccaccac cacacgcggt cgccttgatc cagaactctt gatggcattg aagccagact
     1261 cttgcatcca ggagcgaatc gactgggcag cgtcacaagc tggaggattt tcagtgacaa
     1321 ggcttggaga ctaaaactgc atgtcagaag atgacctgat gacaagaaat gcaagaaatg
     1381 ccatcgatac ataccaacca agctcaacta atgtggcagc ataatagtag gttttgttat
     1441 cggatccgat tggttgccac tggttctgat cacggttgct gtcgggcggt cgaggtcttc
     1501 ggcaccacca catctgcatg ctcatgggtg accgagttgc aatgaggttg caatgtgggt
     1561 cgcaatgagc atttgtgcag atggagagtc aaggatgggt aaagaggaaa gagggaagag
     1621 gcagcaaaag gccccctttt atagaccttc ggcatgcgcc tcaccgcagt ttaaaaaaaa
     1681 aacattacat gcatgccaca ctgcagtttg gagaacatta gcatgcatcc ttaccgcttt
     1741 gagcgataga tgggggtgct gattatgcga tatgattaac cagattatcc ggataataat
     1801 gggtcttagt gccattttca cccgcgcaaa aggccatatt tacatgaaaa aggtttgtgt
     1861 gaatacacaa tgaattgtgg tgtgctacga ttgtgagagc ctgaacaaag aactggagca
     1921 gtgtattctc ttgtcatcag atttagacat aggccaactg tccaatttcg cctcgggtat
     1981 caacaagttt atattccgtt gcagatccac ttctatttac accttttaca aggaaggcac
     2041 ggaacaaaac gtatacaggt gaatgaatat gatgtgtaag actttaacgc tcgcaaaccc
     2101 catggtcttg tccagacaac tgcgggcgca ctgctggaga ttaatcaagg aacaaccgtg
     2161 ctcgtcgcac ggaaattctc cacaggtgta gtgccaccaa tggtattacc atcgctcata
     2221 agagcgagtc ctatccggaa agcaggcaaa cttggtccat atatacgccg gcacacaaca
     2281 ctcagtccaa cttgtttacg tgtattcctc cccgtgtata gggatggtcc aacgaccaaa
     2341 tattgcaccg cgagatactg accagacgat gcgtcgagtt attgaacgga acgggttgat
     2401 ctcctccttc catacctgcg caatccacac catctgctgg taaagggata gaaattgggg
     2461 tagttgtcaa tgtcctcaag gtctcaaaaa actgcgcggc gtcatcggca aatctcgaac
     2521 aatagacgtg gtccagccga cgaaaccgtt cactcacgga ccacgtctct actggaaaat
     2581 ccggtaataa gcttttcaaa acatctgggc tcttggtctc gccgttggaa atctcctctc
     2641 caggtatagg aatcatcgta atttgctgac cacggacggg tattttgcct ccggcagatg
     2701 gagactctac aatggggagt acggcggtct gccttgtagt agaggcatcc tttatagctg
     2761 cagctgcgat tagaacctcg caagtactgc cgcggactac ctcaccgccc cccacccctt
     2821 ccccctgttg attacaggga aaagacatgt tttgttcgac cagttgccca gcgtcatcct
     2881 taacattggt agactggtga gatcttggca ctaatttggt catcgccagt ccatcgctta
     2941 catcgaggga gccgtccacc ttttccaccg gtatcttcac actagcattt gagcatctcc
     3001 gtttgctgct tcgctcctct ccgggctgtt cacttgaatc ccgctgccgt ttatatgaa
//
LOCUS       NW_015971538.93_-_ghost        1427 bp    DNA     linear   UNA 13-MAY-2023
DEFINITION  Spizellomyces punctatus DAOM BR117 chromosome Unknown supercont1.2,
            whole genome shotgun sequence.
ACCESSION   geneious|urn:local:
VERSION     geneious|urn:local:.:1rs-g96hokv:12
KEYWORDS    .
SOURCE      .
  ORGANISM  .
FEATURES             Location/Qualifiers
     ghost_fanzor    <1..>1427
                     /created_by="gfaure"
                     /label="ghost"
     misc_feature    
                     /Original_Bases="AAGTGCCTGTGCCGACAAAAAGAGTGCAAATGACATTCATT
                     GTCAGACATGAGACACTTTACGTCGGTCGCTGGCATAGGCACACCTTATATGTAGCCG
                     ATATTGTTGATGATGCTCCACAAAGGCGAAAAGGTGATACCGTCGTTTGTCAAAAGAG
                     TCCTCAAAGGCTGTTGTTAAATGCGGCGCTAAACGAGCGGTGGGAGTAAATCGCGGGA
                     ATGGGTAGAATGCGAGGTTGATTGCCAAAACAAGTTGAAACCCGAATTCTCCTAGTTC
                     CTCTCTTTTGTGTGTCTTGTATGGAAAGACCCAATGTACCCTGCCACTACACACACCG
                     TACGTAGACTAGTAGAACAAGAGTTGCCTTGCAAAGTGATGCTGATGATGAAGAAAAC
                     CTCAAAATACGAAATGCAGCCCAACCAAGAAAAAAAACCAGCCAGGCCAAAATCAAAA
                     GGACGAGGGCGGGAGGGGGGAAAAGCCGTGTGGATTTCTCCTGTTGATATGGGGACAA
                     CAACAGAAACTCTATTCAGAAGGGAGTTGTATCCATAACTCAAGCAAGTGGGCGCGAC
                     CTTCTATATATGGTAACAATATATACAAACTCGACGTGAGGCGCAGGGT"
                     /label="AAGTGCCTGTGCCGACAAAAAGAGTGCAAATGACATTCATTGTCAGACAT
                     GAGACACTTTACGTCGGTCGCTGGCATAGGCACACCTTATATGTAGCCGATATTGTTG
                     ATGATGCTCCACAAAGGCGAAAAGGTGATACCGTCGTTTGTCAAAAGAGTCCTCAAAG
                     GCTGTTGTTAAATGCGGCGCTAAACGAGCGGTGGGAGTAAATCGCGGGAATGGGTAGA
                     ATGCGAGGTTGATTGCCAAAACAAGTTGAAACCCGAATTCTCCTAGTTCCTCTCTTTT
                     GTGTGTCTTGTATGGAAAGACCCAATGTACCCTGCCACTACACACACCGTACGTAGAC
                     TAGTAGAACAAGAGTTGCCTTGCAAAGTGATGCTGATGATGAAGAAAACCTCAAAATA
                     CGAAATGCAGCCCAACCAAGAAAAAAAACCAGCCAGGCCAAAATCAAAAGGACGAGGG
                     CGGGAGGGGGGAAAAGCCGTGTGGATTTCTCCTGTTGATATGGGGACAACAACAGAAA
                     CTCTATTCAGAAGGGAGTTGTATCCATAACTCAAGCAAGTGGGCGCGACCTTCTATAT
                     ATGGTAACAATATATACAAACTCGACGTGAGGCGCAGGGT"
                     /note="Geneious type: Editing History Deletion"
     end             complement(447..476)
                     /original_coord="NW_015971538:370670_370641:-1"
                     /label="end"
     end             1160..1189
                     /original_coord="NW_015971538:371383_371354:1"
                     /label="end"
     misc_feature    1427^1428
                     /Original_Bases="GGTTGACCACATATGTGAGGAAAAGGGCTGCCAAACTCTAT
                     ACCTTTTGGTGCGCACAGTATGCCAATTCAAAAGACATTGGCCTGGCCTGCGGCTACT
                     GCGCGCACGTGGCAAGGTCGCGTTCGGCTTACATACGCGTGGCCTACTTACAAGACCG
                     CTGGATCGTCAAGTTGGCATGTCTTTGACCGCAACATACTGACCAGTTACCCAGGGCC
                     GCATGCCGCCCCGCAGCGCATCGTTCAACACGACCGACCATACTCAGGGTCTCACACC
                     ACCCCGTAGCGCATCTTTTACCATGCTCGACCAGCTTGGTAAAAAAGGGGAAGCGACA
                     ATGATGGCGATTCCACGAGATGTACGCATCAAGTATCCCATTCGACCGGCTGCCAATG
                     CGGCAGAAGGTGTTCTCAAGACTGCTGTCATGGGAGATGACGGGGCGGATGAGCGAAC
                     GAGAAGCTTCCAAGTGAGTTTTGGTTATGTGGAAACTCTAGTTAATCTAGACCTCCTC
                     ACCTCTTTGCATAACGTAGATAAAGGCAAAACTCCTTGCGGCCCTTACAGTCCTCATC
                     ATATACGTCATGTTCTGGTCTCGCCTTGCATTGGCCATCCCTCTTCCACCGTCCCAAA
                     TCCTATCACTGTTCCTTCCAGTCCTATTGGGTGGTTTGGTCCGACCATTGACACCTTA
                     CCCACTGCTTGCCATGCTGCTAACGGGTCTAGTTCTCCGCAACCTCCTTCCTAATTGG
                     GTTGGAAACCCACCACATCAAATCGCAAAAGCATTCTTTTCTTTTGCTCTATCAACGG
                     TAGTTTCAAGAGCTGGATTGGCAATTTCATTATCGACATTTATCTCTCATGTACGTGC
                     CACGCTGGCTGTCGGAGTTCTACCTGTGATTGTCGAAGCAGGATGGTTGAGCATACTT
                     TCACATGGAGTGTTTGGTTTACCCTGGGAATGGGCTTTCATACTTGGGACGGGCGTCG
                     CTAGTGTGAGCCCTGGTGTCGTTGTTCCCCTGCTGTTGGGTCTTGTAGACGGGGGTGA
                     TGCTCGATGGAAATCAAATAGGACTGTCAGGATTCTGTTGGCGGCGACTGGAGTGGAT
                     GTTTTAATTGCGACAACCGCATTTGGAGTTGCTGTTGCGGTTGTGGAAGGTGTGCTAG
                     AGGGGCGTGGCATTGGGCGATGGTGGGTCGTGAGAGGGCTCTTGGAGGTGG"
                     /label="GGTTGACCACATATGTGAGGAAAAGGGCTGCCAAACTCTATACCTTTTGG
                     TGCGCACAGTATGCCAATTCAAAAGACATTGGCCTGGCCTGCGGCTACTGCGCGCACG
                     TGGCAAGGTCGCGTTCGGCTTACATACGCGTGGCCTACTTACAAGACCGCTGGATCGT
                     CAAGTTGGCATGTCTTTGACCGCAACATACTGACCAGTTACCCAGGGCCGCATGCCGC
                     CCCGCAGCGCATCGTTCAACACGACCGACCATACTCAGGGTCTCACACCACCCCGTAG
                     CGCATCTTTTACCATGCTCGACCAGCTTGGTAAAAAAGGGGAAGCGACAATGATGGCG
                     ATTCCACGAGATGTACGCATCAAGTATCCCATTCGACCGGCTGCCAATGCGGCAGAAG
                     GTGTTCTCAAGACTGCTGTCATGGGAGATGACGGGGCGGATGAGCGAACGAGAAGCTT
                     CCAAGTGAGTTTTGGTTATGTGGAAACTCTAGTTAATCTAGACCTCCTCACCTCTTTG
                     CATAACGTAGATAAAGGCAAAACTCCTTGCGGCCCTTACAGTCCTCATCATATACGTC
                     ATGTTCTGGTCTCGCCTTGCATTGGCCATCCCTCTTCCACCGTCCCAAATCCTATCAC
                     TGTTCCTTCCAGTCCTATTGGGTGGTTTGGTCCGACCATTGACACCTTACCCACTGCT
                     TGCCATGCTGCTAACGGGTCTAGTTCTCCGCAACCTCCTTCCTAATTGGGTTGGAAAC
                     CCACCACATCAAATCGCAAAAGCATTCTTTTCTTTTGCTCTATCAACGGTAGTTTCAA
                     GAGCTGGATTGGCAATTTCATTATCGACATTTATCTCTCATGTACGTGCCACGCTGGC
                     TGTCGGAGTTCTACCTGTGATTGTCGAAGCAGGATGGTTGAGCATACTTTCACATGGA
                     GTGTTTGGTTTACCCTGGGAATGGGCTTTCATACTTGGGACGGGCGTCGCTAGTGTGA
                     GCCCTGGTGTCGTTGTTCCCCTGCTGTTGGGTCTTGTAGACGGGGGTGATGCTCGATG
                     GAAATCAAATAGGACTGTCAGGATTCTGTTGGCGGCGACTGGAGTGGATGTTTTAATT
                     GCGACAACCGCATTTGGAGTTGCTGTTGCGGTTGTGGAAGGTGTGCTAGAGGGGCGTG
                     GCATTGGGCGATGGTGGGTCGTGAGAGGGCTCTTGGAGGTGG"
                     /note="Geneious type: Editing History Deletion"
ORIGIN      
        1 caagctgcaa ccaaaagagg cgcgtcacgg actgtgtgaa gaactttatg gtaattcagg
       61 gtgtgtttac cattgccgcc tgtaaggtta tcggcgaatg attggattga ttacgtaaga
      121 caactgggat atgactttgc aagctccagt tgccattgca gcaaccgaac aagcagagtg
      181 caactgcagc aggatatggg gccggcgact cttttttttg cttgcaaagt ccactgcccc
      241 ccatctggac agtcaaaacg aatgccatca tttgcggtga gccaataagc aaaagaaagg
      301 gcggggagcc cgagtcactt ggacgcgtta agaaggttaa agtttcattg agcaatattc
      361 ccgctgtgac actgcattat gccacggtat tggagaaata ttttgacatt gaaaaaaaag
      421 gatataccct gcctatcccc agaacatagt gtggaggcga ttgaaaatgg cactaggacg
      481 cattattatc cggattaatc cggttaatca tatcgcataa tcagaacccc cctctatcgc
      541 tcagattggt gtggcatgta ttgtaatgtt ttttttttaa actgcggtga ggcgcatgcc
      601 aaaggtctat aaaagggggg ccttttccct ctttcctctt tacccatcct cgactcgaag
      661 catctgcgca acgctcattg cgacccacac aacctcatcg cgactcggtc aaccatgaga
      721 acgctgatgt ggtggtgtcg aggacctcga ccgcccgaca gcaaccgtga tcagaaccag
      781 cggcaaccaa tcggatccga taacaaagcc tactattata ctgccacatt agttgagctt
      841 ggttggtatg tattgatggc atttcttgca tttcttgtca tcgggtcacc tcgctgacat
      901 gcaagttttt tttagtctcc aagccttgtc actgaaaatc caccagcttg tgacgctgcc
      961 cagtcgattc gctcctggat gcaagagtct ggcttcaatg ccatcaagag ttctggatca
     1021 aggcctagta gggaccacgt gtagtggtgg gcagttatcc ggttagaaca accgttacgt
     1081 attgcgtgta taattgccta gtagtagtta gttacctttt ccgaaccggt tgtcgccggt
     1141 ttattccctg gtgtagtagc tagtgccagt ttctgtcacc tctacactaa acaatgtaca
     1201 gacggaaaac agaaacaaaa attgtacatg aaaaacgtac atatatgaga gatagcatga
     1261 acaagcaacc gagtcacggc caagatatgg tgccgacggg taaagataaa atgttggcaa
     1321 cctcacaaaa actacacaag tagtcgatca aaccaaagtg tggccgcacc ctcttgaaaa
     1381 gaatacattg atgcctaaac gcagttgcaa accatgaacc actggaa
//
LOCUS       NW_015971545.46_-_ghost        1681 bp    DNA     linear   UNA 13-MAY-2023
DEFINITION  Spizellomyces punctatus DAOM BR117 chromosome Unknown supercont1.9,
            whole genome shotgun sequence.
ACCESSION   geneious|urn:local:
VERSION     geneious|urn:local:.:1rs-g96hokv:13
KEYWORDS    .
SOURCE      .
  ORGANISM  .
FEATURES             Location/Qualifiers
     ghost_fanzor    <1..>1681
                     /created_by="gfaure"
                     /label="ghost"
     misc_feature    
                     /Original_Bases="AGCTCTCATCAGACGCACAGAGTTTCTGATTCATCCTCATC
                     ATTCAAGTTTCCGTTCGACATGCAGAGTCAACCCGCATCGGATCCATCGTGAACGTCA
                     TGGTAGCGAGTAACAACCATACTGGGTTGGACTCGGCCATCACATACAAAGCATCCTC
                     CACCATGTTACCAACAAATTGCCATCATGGGACAGGGGCATCCGCACCGCCGACTACC
                     CTCAGCGCACATCAAGCGCAAAGTGGGTATACCTGCACACGAAAATGGAAGACCTTTC
                     CATGTTTTGCCGCTCCTCCCGGCTCCATGATTTCATATATAGTCATTTTTTTTGCTCC
                     TCCTAATCTGACCGATTCTATACAGAATCATAGATGGAGTACTGTAGTATAGTGTTGT
                     ATCAAGTAGACAATATGCTATGGCTGTGTACATTGTAGTATAATTAGAGAAATTGTTA
                     TTCTGTTGAATATACTGGAACATCGAGTTTTCCTTCAATCAAACCATGCTGAATATCT
                     TACTTCGCCAGCGATCCTGGTTGATTAGAATGGATGATATAAAAGTCCTCCGAAGATT
                     TCATCTGGGGAATTAGCTCAAATGGTAGAGCGCTCGCTTAGCATGCGAGAGGCACGGG
                     GATCGATACCCCGATTCTCCATCCATATCTCGTAGGCAACACGTTTAGGCAACACGTT
                     TTTTTGAATTCTTTCATCTAAGGTTGTCACTCCTTGAAATTTGTTGCGCTACCAACCA
                     GCCAGTCGTTCTTTGTTCATGGCTT"
                     /label="AGCTCTCATCAGACGCACAGAGTTTCTGATTCATCCTCATCATTCAAGTT
                     TCCGTTCGACATGCAGAGTCAACCCGCATCGGATCCATCGTGAACGTCATGGTAGCGA
                     GTAACAACCATACTGGGTTGGACTCGGCCATCACATACAAAGCATCCTCCACCATGTT
                     ACCAACAAATTGCCATCATGGGACAGGGGCATCCGCACCGCCGACTACCCTCAGCGCA
                     CATCAAGCGCAAAGTGGGTATACCTGCACACGAAAATGGAAGACCTTTCCATGTTTTG
                     CCGCTCCTCCCGGCTCCATGATTTCATATATAGTCATTTTTTTTGCTCCTCCTAATCT
                     GACCGATTCTATACAGAATCATAGATGGAGTACTGTAGTATAGTGTTGTATCAAGTAG
                     ACAATATGCTATGGCTGTGTACATTGTAGTATAATTAGAGAAATTGTTATTCTGTTGA
                     ATATACTGGAACATCGAGTTTTCCTTCAATCAAACCATGCTGAATATCTTACTTCGCC
                     AGCGATCCTGGTTGATTAGAATGGATGATATAAAAGTCCTCCGAAGATTTCATCTGGG
                     GAATTAGCTCAAATGGTAGAGCGCTCGCTTAGCATGCGAGAGGCACGGGGATCGATAC
                     CCCGATTCTCCATCCATATCTCGTAGGCAACACGTTTAGGCAACACGTTTTTTTGAAT
                     TCTTTCATCTAAGGTTGTCACTCCTTGAAATTTGTTGCGCTACCAACCAGCCAGTCGT
                     TCTTTGTTCATGGCTT"
                     /note="Geneious type: Editing History Deletion"
     end             complement(463..492)
                     /original_coord="NW_015971545:821090_821061:-1"
                     /label="end"
     end             1174..1203
                     /original_coord="NW_015971545:821801_821772:1"
                     /label="end"
     gene            1473..1545
                     /locus_tag="SPPG_10122"
                     /db_xref="GeneID:27692830"
                     /label="gene"
     tRNA            1473..1545
                     /locus_tag="SPPG_10122"
                     /product="tRNA-Ala"
                     /db_xref="GeneID:27692830"
                     /label="tRNA-Ala"
     misc_feature    1681^1682
                     /Original_Bases="ATGCTGCATCAGTACTTGAAAATCAGTAATGCGATTTCAAT
                     GAGATGATCACAGAACGACAGGCCAATGATCAGTACATGAATAGGTTTTTACTGTTAC
                     CGTAGATTCATCTCATCTGGTCGCATCCATTCTCTTCATCAACAAATATCCTGTTTCA
                     AAGTCGACATCGTATATATTTGACTCTTAACTGTGTACATATACAAAAACTACAGAAA
                     GCCTCCATGATCACGGAAGAAATAGATACAAGGAAGCCATATTTCATACAGGGTGCAG
                     GCTTTTCAACAAAACTATATGTGGGATATGCAGAAAATGATCAGATATTCTCGACCGT
                     TCCTAGACTTGTAACCACTGGCTGGACGGGTTGCGCCGTCGCTTGGTTGGAGGGGCCT
                     TGTGCTTGAACGGGTGTTGACTGAGTGGGAGCGGCTTGAGTTGGTGTTGACTGAGCGG
                     GAGCCGCTTGAGTGGGAGCCGCATGAGTGGGAGCCGCATGAGTGGGAGCCGCATGAGT
                     GGGAGCTGCTTGGGTGGGAGCCGCTTGAGTGGGAGCCGCATGAGTGGGAGCCGCATGA
                     GTGGGAGCCGCATGAGTGGGAGCTGCTTGGGTGGGAGCTGCTTGGGTGGGAGCGGCTT
                     GAGTGGGAGCTGCTTGAGCGGGAGCCGCATGAGTGGCAGCCGCATGAGTGGGAGCGGC
                     TTGGGTGGGAGCTGCTTGAGTGGGAGCCGCATGAGTGGGAGCGGGTTGCGCCGCTCGA
                     ACTGGTGCTGTTACTCCAGAAGGTCCGGGTTCAGCAGCAGGAGGTAACGGGACAGGTT
                     CCGGAAGTTTTGACGGAGCAACTGGTTGTCCGACAATTGGCTGGTCCCGATGCGCATC
                     TTTCATCTCCTCCGCCATCA"
                     /label="ATGCTGCATCAGTACTTGAAAATCAGTAATGCGATTTCAATGAGATGATC
                     ACAGAACGACAGGCCAATGATCAGTACATGAATAGGTTTTTACTGTTACCGTAGATTC
                     ATCTCATCTGGTCGCATCCATTCTCTTCATCAACAAATATCCTGTTTCAAAGTCGACA
                     TCGTATATATTTGACTCTTAACTGTGTACATATACAAAAACTACAGAAAGCCTCCATG
                     ATCACGGAAGAAATAGATACAAGGAAGCCATATTTCATACAGGGTGCAGGCTTTTCAA
                     CAAAACTATATGTGGGATATGCAGAAAATGATCAGATATTCTCGACCGTTCCTAGACT
                     TGTAACCACTGGCTGGACGGGTTGCGCCGTCGCTTGGTTGGAGGGGCCTTGTGCTTGA
                     ACGGGTGTTGACTGAGTGGGAGCGGCTTGAGTTGGTGTTGACTGAGCGGGAGCCGCTT
                     GAGTGGGAGCCGCATGAGTGGGAGCCGCATGAGTGGGAGCCGCATGAGTGGGAGCTGC
                     TTGGGTGGGAGCCGCTTGAGTGGGAGCCGCATGAGTGGGAGCCGCATGAGTGGGAGCC
                     GCATGAGTGGGAGCTGCTTGGGTGGGAGCTGCTTGGGTGGGAGCGGCTTGAGTGGGAG
                     CTGCTTGAGCGGGAGCCGCATGAGTGGCAGCCGCATGAGTGGGAGCGGCTTGGGTGGG
                     AGCTGCTTGAGTGGGAGCCGCATGAGTGGGAGCGGGTTGCGCCGCTCGAACTGGTGCT
                     GTTACTCCAGAAGGTCCGGGTTCAGCAGCAGGAGGTAACGGGACAGGTTCCGGAAGTT
                     TTGACGGAGCAACTGGTTGTCCGACAATTGGCTGGTCCCGATGCGCATCTTTCATCTC
                     CTCCGCCATCA"
                     /note="Geneious type: Editing History Deletion"
ORIGIN      
        1 tgtgagtgcg gaataggctt gtccattggc gcatgtataa gaagctgcca ctgctcgtgt
       61 gtaggcgttt tgaacagcaa tcaccgatcc tatgttcgac tacgtagatg cttgtgctgt
      121 aaactgtcgt ttccgaaatg aagacactcc ctttgcacca tgggttatca attgtggcat
      181 tgggctgtga atggacaagt ggttggatcg gttcttaggc caaatattta ttctgatatg
      241 tagccagctc ttggtggcta ttttcagcat gacatacttt tgggcggacg acattttcat
      301 catgatcggg tcaggtccgc ttgttgctca ggtccaggtc ttcctgtaaa gattgctgta
      361 ttaaaaagac gcacaatata gccatataat cgccagaaca aacgagattc tgtgtacggt
      421 atctgttcca taatggataa tagccgagtt ccggccaatt catagtgtgg aggcgattga
      481 aaatggcact aggacccatt attatccgga ttaatccggt taatcatatc gcataatcag
      541 aacccccctc tatcgctcag attggtgtgg catgtattgt aatgtttttt tttaaactgc
      601 ggtgaggcgc atgccaaagg tctataaaag gggggccttt tccctctttc ctctttaccc
      661 atcctcgact cgaagcatct gcgcaacgct cattgcgacc cacacaacct cattgcgact
      721 cggccaacca tgagaacgcc gatgtggtgg tgtcgaggac ctcgaccgcc cgacagcaac
      781 cgtgatcaga accagcggca accaatcaga tccgataaca aaacctacta ttatactgcc
      841 acattagttg agcttggttg gtatgtatcg atggcatttc ttgcatttct tgtcatcggg
      901 tcacctcgct gacatgcagt tttttttagt ctccaagcct tgtcactgaa aatccaccag
      961 cttgtgacgc tgcccagtcg attcgctcct ggatgcaaga gtctggcttc aatgccatca
     1021 agagttctgg atcaaggctt agtagggacc atgtgtggtg gtgggcagtt atccggttag
     1081 aacaaccatt acgtattgca tgtataattg cctagtagta gttagatagc ttttccgaac
     1141 cggttgtcgc cggtttattc cctggtgtag tagctagtgc cagtttctgt cacctctaca
     1201 ctatagatgt ttgattaact tgcagagacc actagcactg gacgcatagt atttacgcac
     1261 cagctgaatc ttatctgcgg tacaatttga tctcatactg ttgataccaa gtcattggat
     1321 gtattctgga gaatgggata ccactcatct gagatcatgg ttgttgaatg ttctcgtttg
     1381 ctgctttccc gtaattgaca caccttgttc aaggagtgac aatcgagagc taattgaatt
     1441 gataaaaatg cgcgtttgtt tatatttcat caggggaatt agctcaaatg gcagagcgct
     1501 cgcttagcat gcgagaggca cggggatcga taccccgatt ctccacttca tgacgttctt
     1561 ccaaagagaa ttttttttgc acggttatat cggacgttct ctggagtcga acctagctgg
     1621 taggataata tagttgacta tcacgaagta cagttgataa ttcagttgtc attacttacg
     1681 g
//
LOCUS       NW_015971548.30_-_ghost        1630 bp    DNA     linear   UNA 13-MAY-2023
DEFINITION  Spizellomyces punctatus DAOM BR117 chromosome Unknown
            supercont1.12, whole genome shotgun sequence.
ACCESSION   geneious|urn:local:
VERSION     geneious|urn:local:.:1rs-g96hokv:14
KEYWORDS    .
SOURCE      .
  ORGANISM  .
FEATURES             Location/Qualifiers
     ghost_fanzor    <1..>1630
                     /created_by="gfaure"
                     /label="ghost"
     misc_feature    
                     /Original_Bases="TGGGACAATTGGGTAAATCTCTGGCTGTGGAAGGGGAGATG
                     ACCTCAACCAAACACAATCAATATTTGATATACAGTCTTGGGTGAGTCTGACCGACAG
                     CCTGACAACAAAAAGTATCAACACTTACTACAAACTACTGAGCAGGAGAATGAGCTGG
                     ATTTGAAATAGCAGAACATACTCAAGAAGACTGTTGAACATATCAGATCGGGCAGAAT
                     TTTACACAGATATCTTTATCGATTTGTTCGTTCAGATGTTGATATTTACTTTCTTCTC
                     TCCTTCGATACAGCCAAAGGCCAAATGAGGATTGCTTTCATCTCAGACTTACAAGTCA
                     TCCATCATCTGCGTTTTGCTTCAATGAGCGAATGGACGGAATACCACATATGATTAGT
                     CATTTGAATTCACACCGCTGTGTTTTGTCCGTGGCTCATCTAGCTTGTGGCACAGCAA
                     ACCCAGATTTTAAAACACTCTTCTTGCTTTGGGCTGGTCAAAACTCCGCTCCACTTGC
                     ACCTCTACTTACTCAACAATCATGTCGGATCGTTTCCTCTCACTCACACACCTAAGGC
                     TCCGCTACCCAGACGGTCTACCGATATCTGTGGTTGATGCTGTGCAAGCTGTTGATAA
                     GCTGCTAAACAGCGAATGGTTTACTGATACATTCGCTGTCAACCGCCCAAATAGTGAG
                     ATTTTGGACGCTGTAAAAGACCTAAGAGTCTACATCTGCGATACAGCAACCTACAATG
                     CAGGGGTCCTCGCTGCCACGCACACATTACCTGACGTTATGGTCACCGATGAGATGGG
                     CTGGTTTGATGCCCGACTTGATGATGAGACCATATACCTTAATGCGGAGGTTTGTAAA
                     AA"
                     /label="TGGGACAATTGGGTAAATCTCTGGCTGTGGAAGGGGAGATGACCTCAACC
                     AAACACAATCAATATTTGATATACAGTCTTGGGTGAGTCTGACCGACAGCCTGACAAC
                     AAAAAGTATCAACACTTACTACAAACTACTGAGCAGGAGAATGAGCTGGATTTGAAAT
                     AGCAGAACATACTCAAGAAGACTGTTGAACATATCAGATCGGGCAGAATTTTACACAG
                     ATATCTTTATCGATTTGTTCGTTCAGATGTTGATATTTACTTTCTTCTCTCCTTCGAT
                     ACAGCCAAAGGCCAAATGAGGATTGCTTTCATCTCAGACTTACAAGTCATCCATCATC
                     TGCGTTTTGCTTCAATGAGCGAATGGACGGAATACCACATATGATTAGTCATTTGAAT
                     TCACACCGCTGTGTTTTGTCCGTGGCTCATCTAGCTTGTGGCACAGCAAACCCAGATT
                     TTAAAACACTCTTCTTGCTTTGGGCTGGTCAAAACTCCGCTCCACTTGCACCTCTACT
                     TACTCAACAATCATGTCGGATCGTTTCCTCTCACTCACACACCTAAGGCTCCGCTACC
                     CAGACGGTCTACCGATATCTGTGGTTGATGCTGTGCAAGCTGTTGATAAGCTGCTAAA
                     CAGCGAATGGTTTACTGATACATTCGCTGTCAACCGCCCAAATAGTGAGATTTTGGAC
                     GCTGTAAAAGACCTAAGAGTCTACATCTGCGATACAGCAACCTACAATGCAGGGGTCC
                     TCGCTGCCACGCACACATTACCTGACGTTATGGTCACCGATGAGATGGGCTGGTTTGA
                     TGCCCGACTTGATGATGAGACCATATACCTTAATGCGGAGGTTTGTAAAAA"
                     /note="Geneious type: Editing History Deletion"
     gene            <1..1068
                     /locus_tag="SPPG_06413"
                     /db_xref="GeneID:27689721"
                     /label="gene"
     CDS             49..348
                     /locus_tag="SPPG_06413"
                     /codon_start=1
                     /product="uncharacterized protein"
                     /protein_id="XP_016606035.1"
                     /db_xref="GeneID:27689721"
                     /Original_Translation="MSDRFLSLTHLRLRYPDGLPISVVDAVQAVDKLLN
                     SEWFTDTFAVNRPNSEILDAVKDLRVYICDTATYNAGVLAATHTLPDVMVTDEMGWFD
                     ARLDDETIYLNAEYFTPRPYNSRGILPVLAMVTVVHELQHFLHYNFNVPSPIHPIPSM
                     RTKDPVESGHEWEIRNLGGVLGRASFDKTPKTVRFLLHSVEAIENGTRTHYYPD"
                     /label="uncharacterized protein CDS"
     mRNA            join(49..695,765..1068)
                     /locus_tag="SPPG_06413"
                     /product="uncharacterized protein"
                     /transcript_id="XM_016754625.1"
                     /db_xref="GeneID:27689721"
                     /label="uncharacterized protein mRNA"
     end             complement(297..326)
                     /original_coord="NW_015971548:1514_1485:-1"
                     /label="end"
     end             1009..1038
                     /original_coord="NW_015971548:2226_2197:1"
                     /label="end"
     gene            complement(1444..>1630)
                     /locus_tag="SPPG_06414"
                     /db_xref="GeneID:27689722"
                     /label="gene"
     mRNA            complement(1444..>1630)
                     /locus_tag="SPPG_06414"
                     /product="Ni2+-Co2+ transporter (NiCoT) family transition
                     metal uptake transporter"
                     /transcript_id="XM_016754626.1"
                     /db_xref="GeneID:27689722"
                     /label="Ni2+-Co2+ transporter (NiCoT) family transition
                     metal uptake transporter mRNA"
     CDS             complement(1458..>1630)
                     /locus_tag="SPPG_06414"
                     /product="Ni2+-Co2+ transporter (NiCoT) family transition
                     metal uptake transporter"
                     /protein_id="XP_016606036.1"
                     /db_xref="GeneID:27689722"
                     /Original_Translation="MEPAPAMEVSHDEKDQKSRFHALFRVLPRPVVRKA
                     TFIIVALAVANALIWVAAFICYRPYPTAQATLLLAWTLGLRHAVDADHIAAIDNVTRK
                     LSQDDNGRTYPCTVGFWFALGHSTIVIVATVVLAVTARGLSDSGWGITGTIVSATFLF
                     LIAACNIVVLVGIIRNMKRMRNGGNLAHVENDEILKTGGFLGRFFRPVFKFINAPWKM
                     YPLGILFGIGFDTATEITLLGISATQAGTGIPLGLVLFLPALFTAGMTFIDTLDGIVM
                     LATYRYAMVNPALKLYYNFVITLLSVLVAIFVGTIEVLSIIAEKYDMTGGFWDAIRKV
                     DEEFGIVGYVVITTFVVVTLVAIVVYRLGTYSSERILVVPPSLEEGTIVDSDQYSHVG
                     RSAPSAIIEHEELAVAKHR"
                     /codon_start=3
                     /label="Ni2+-Co2+ transporter (NiCoT) family transition
                     metal uptake transporter CDS"
     misc_feature    1630^1631
                     /Original_Bases="CCAATGTGACGACAACAAATGTGGTAATCACCACATAGCCC
                     ACAATGCCAAACTCCTCATCAACCTTCCGGATAGCGTCCCAAAACCCACCTGTCATAT
                     CGTATTTTTCGGCAATGATCGACAACACTTCGATTGTACCAACAAAAATTGCTACAAG
                     CACTGATAGCAGTGTGATAACAAAATTGTAGTACAGCTTGAGCGCCGGATTGACCATG
                     GCGTAGCGGTATGTCGCAAGCTACATTGAGGGTAGAACTGCGTCAGATCCATAGAAGA
                     TCATGATACACATAACATGTTGCGGCCGCTACCATTACTATTCCGTCCAGTGTATCGA
                     TGAATGTCATTCCCGCAGTGAATAGCGCAGGCAAGAAAAGAACCAAACCGAGGGGTAT
                     CCCCGTGCCAGCTTGCGTTGCACTTATGCCAAGGAGAGTGATTTCAGTAGCCGTGTCG
                     AAGCCAATGCCGCTATTGCGTCCAGATTTAGCTGTGGTGGAAGTTCCCATTTTTGGAA
                     TTGCTCTAGCAGCGCGTACAATAAAATACCCAACGGATACATCTTCCATGGCGCTGAG
                     GAAGCAAGTCAGAGCGATCTAGATGCGCCCGCATGCATACTTTGGGCCGCTTACCGTT
                     AATAAACTTGAAGACTGGACGGAAGAACCTTCCTAGAAATCCGCCCGTCTTCAAGATC
                     TCATCATTTTCCACGTGTGCAAGGTTTCTGCATAGCAGAACAGGTCAGCAATGTGCTA
                     ACGTAGGACGC"
                     /label="CCAATGTGACGACAACAAATGTGGTAATCACCACATAGCCCACAATGCCA
                     AACTCCTCATCAACCTTCCGGATAGCGTCCCAAAACCCACCTGTCATATCGTATTTTT
                     CGGCAATGATCGACAACACTTCGATTGTACCAACAAAAATTGCTACAAGCACTGATAG
                     CAGTGTGATAACAAAATTGTAGTACAGCTTGAGCGCCGGATTGACCATGGCGTAGCGG
                     TATGTCGCAAGCTACATTGAGGGTAGAACTGCGTCAGATCCATAGAAGATCATGATAC
                     ACATAACATGTTGCGGCCGCTACCATTACTATTCCGTCCAGTGTATCGATGAATGTCA
                     TTCCCGCAGTGAATAGCGCAGGCAAGAAAAGAACCAAACCGAGGGGTATCCCCGTGCC
                     AGCTTGCGTTGCACTTATGCCAAGGAGAGTGATTTCAGTAGCCGTGTCGAAGCCAATG
                     CCGCTATTGCGTCCAGATTTAGCTGTGGTGGAAGTTCCCATTTTTGGAATTGCTCTAG
                     CAGCGCGTACAATAAAATACCCAACGGATACATCTTCCATGGCGCTGAGGAAGCAAGT
                     CAGAGCGATCTAGATGCGCCCGCATGCATACTTTGGGCCGCTTACCGTTAATAAACTT
                     GAAGACTGGACGGAAGAACCTTCCTAGAAATCCGCCCGTCTTCAAGATCTCATCATTT
                     TCCACGTGTGCAAGGTTTCTGCATAGCAGAACAGGTCAGCAATGTGCTAACGTAGGAC
                     GC"
                     /note="Geneious type: Editing History Deletion"
ORIGIN      
        1 gatcaccatt aataatgcat atgtatacat tctcaacagt atacatagta ttttactccc
       61 agaccctata attcgagggg tatcctccct gtattggcca tggtgactgt cgtgcacgag
      121 ttgcagcact ttttgcacta caattttaac gtgcctagtc ccatccatcc gatcccttcg
      181 atgaggacca aagatcctgt cgagtcagga catgagtggg aaatccgtaa ccttgggggg
      241 gtattaggga gagcctcttt tgacaaaacc cccaaaacgg tgagattttt gttacatagt
      301 gtggaggcga ttgaaaatgg cactaggacc cattattatc cggattaatc cggttaatca
      361 tatcgcataa tcagaacccc cctctatcgt tcagattggt gtggcatgta ttgtaatgtt
      421 ttttttttaa actgcggtga ggcgcatgcc aaaggtctat aaaagggagg ccttttccct
      481 ctttcctctt tacccatcct cgactcgaag catctgtgca acgctcattg cgacccacac
      541 aacctcatcg cgactcggtc aaccatgaga atgccgatgt ggtggtgtcg aggacctcga
      601 ccgcccgaca gcaaccatga tcagaaccag cggcaaccaa tcggatccga taacaaaacc
      661 tactattata ctgccacatt agttgagctt ggttggtatg tattgatggc atttcttgca
      721 tttcttgtca tcgggtcacc tcgctgacat gcagtttttt ttagtctcca agccttgtca
      781 ctgaaaatcc accagcttgt gacgctgccc agtcgattcg ctcctggatg caagagtctg
      841 gcttcaatgc catcaagagt tctggatcaa ggcttagtag ggaccatgtg tggtggtggg
      901 cagttatccg gttagaacaa ccgttacgta ttgcgtgtat aattgcctag tagtagttag
      961 atagcttttc cgaaccggtt gtcgccggtt tattccctgg tgtagtagct agtgccagtt
     1021 tctgtcacct ctacactaac aagctagtga taacttttga tgtcctaact tgttgcaaaa
     1081 gatatctttc tgggagcggg tcggtttcct tacactccca gattgcgaga cactgggccc
     1141 gccggcctta gaaagcggag cggtgcggac acatgctgcc gtgagcgttt gggtggaatt
     1201 cagccgcaac cattgccgac gccaagagaa gtcgtacccg accgcaagcc acgcgcgtaa
     1261 ggtgatgaca caaatatgtg tcaagagaac tacgttaggt ttgattccct gcttgctcat
     1321 tgaggcaggg atacgtaggc agcgagtcct gggactccca ggattcgtcc aaccttttta
     1381 cttttttttt ttttttgtcg taaagcgtta tggatcggtt gggacatcgt gacacaatgc
     1441 agatcccatg tctcatctca tctatgtttc gctacagcga gctcctcatg ctctataatt
     1501 gcagatggtg ccgaccttcc aacatggcta tactgatcac tatcgacaat cgtgccctct
     1561 tctagtgaag gggggacgac tagaattctc tcactagaat acgtacccaa gcgatatact
     1621 acaatagcta
//
LOCUS       NW_015971544.58_-_ghost_(reversed)        1444 bp    DNA     linear   UNA 13-MAY-2023
DEFINITION  Spizellomyces punctatus DAOM BR117 chromosome Unknown supercont1.8,
            whole genome shotgun sequence.
ACCESSION   geneious|urn:local:
VERSION     geneious|urn:local:.:1rs-g96hokv:15
KEYWORDS    .
SOURCE      .
  ORGANISM  .
FEATURES             Location/Qualifiers
     ghost_fanzor    complement(<1..>1444)
                     /created_by="gfaure"
                     /label="ghost"
     misc_feature    
                     /Original_Bases="CTATATGTGAGTAGTATTGCACTTCTGTAACCGAACGAGGA
                     TTTCAGCTCACCCGCCGTAGTTATGGTCATGAGTTTCTTGAGGGAACATACCTCTACC
                     ACGTCACACGTAAAGACCACCGCCACAACTTTTCGCCGTATTTCTACCACATGTACCT
                     CTCTTCCCATGAACCGGCATCTGCTGTGTTGAACGGCCCCTTAATCTCAAGAATCATT
                     TCAATCCTCTCGTTTGCCCCACAGCTTGGCCTAGTAACGGTAGTCGGGGCCGTCCTCG
                     CGAAAGATGTCGTATTCGCAACCTTTGCGCAGACATTTGCTTTTGTTATGTTGAACAA
                     AGTTTGTACCTCTCAGGTGTGATGGTGGATCGACTGTTCTTGTGGATCCTACTCCGTG
                     TGCTGATCATTTTCCTATGTAGTATTTTATGTGGTACCTCTGTTTTCTACCCATTATT
                     TTGCCTAGCAGCCGCCTTGTGGCAGATCAATGGAAACTCGGTATTGGACTCTTGTCTC
                     TTTGGGTTGCGGGTCAGGTCGGCATATGGGTGCAGTCGACTCAACGCAAGAGCTGATT
                     GCTCATACACGTTTTACAGGCTCTCTGGCTATCCCAAGCATTTCGCCTGGAGCACCTC
                     GGGCACAATACGTTTCGGGAGCTCTGGGCAGCTAGTGCTATATTCTATCTTGTTAATG
                     CCGGAATATTGGCGTGCATGATCAAGGCGCATGCATTTGAACCGATTTTTGCGAAAGG
                     GAATGTTCGACAGGTTTTCAACGAGCCTGTTCTAAGCACTTCGGGTACGGATCTCATC
                     ACGTCGGAAGAACCCGCATCTTCAGCGACCAGTGCAGATCTATCACAACCAAGACCGC
                     ACACCATCACGTACTCTCATGGAGGCTTTCTCCTAGAAGAACGATTATTGGGGGAAGG
                     GGCAATTGAGTTTGTTGTGAAGAAGGCAAATCCGGGTTGGAGTGTCCTGGACGTGGTC
                     CTTTTAGCCACATGCTCAGGTATTTTAATTATCGTGGTAGGTTCCATGGTGCTGGATA
                     GATCGCCATTCTTTTTTGCTTAACCTTTCAAACAGTACCTGCTTGGGGGCTCCCTCAG
                     CCGCTGGCAGTTTTCCCTACCATTTGCTCTGATACTCGTAGTTTGGGTGTTGACCAGA
                     CTGTTGAGTGTCCACCGAGGTAATCTACTATCGCCCTGCCAATGCCCACATGCTACTC
                     ATAAAGTCAAGCTTATAGAATCACTTCTCATCATTCGCACTCTGGGTATACAAATTG"
                     /label="CTATATGTGAGTAGTATTGCACTTCTGTAACCGAACGAGGATTTCAGCTC
                     ACCCGCCGTAGTTATGGTCATGAGTTTCTTGAGGGAACATACCTCTACCACGTCACAC
                     GTAAAGACCACCGCCACAACTTTTCGCCGTATTTCTACCACATGTACCTCTCTTCCCA
                     TGAACCGGCATCTGCTGTGTTGAACGGCCCCTTAATCTCAAGAATCATTTCAATCCTC
                     TCGTTTGCCCCACAGCTTGGCCTAGTAACGGTAGTCGGGGCCGTCCTCGCGAAAGATG
                     TCGTATTCGCAACCTTTGCGCAGACATTTGCTTTTGTTATGTTGAACAAAGTTTGTAC
                     CTCTCAGGTGTGATGGTGGATCGACTGTTCTTGTGGATCCTACTCCGTGTGCTGATCA
                     TTTTCCTATGTAGTATTTTATGTGGTACCTCTGTTTTCTACCCATTATTTTGCCTAGC
                     AGCCGCCTTGTGGCAGATCAATGGAAACTCGGTATTGGACTCTTGTCTCTTTGGGTTG
                     CGGGTCAGGTCGGCATATGGGTGCAGTCGACTCAACGCAAGAGCTGATTGCTCATACA
                     CGTTTTACAGGCTCTCTGGCTATCCCAAGCATTTCGCCTGGAGCACCTCGGGCACAAT
                     ACGTTTCGGGAGCTCTGGGCAGCTAGTGCTATATTCTATCTTGTTAATGCCGGAATAT
                     TGGCGTGCATGATCAAGGCGCATGCATTTGAACCGATTTTTGCGAAAGGGAATGTTCG
                     ACAGGTTTTCAACGAGCCTGTTCTAAGCACTTCGGGTACGGATCTCATCACGTCGGAA
                     GAACCCGCATCTTCAGCGACCAGTGCAGATCTATCACAACCAAGACCGCACACCATCA
                     CGTACTCTCATGGAGGCTTTCTCCTAGAAGAACGATTATTGGGGGAAGGGGCAATTGA
                     GTTTGTTGTGAAGAAGGCAAATCCGGGTTGGAGTGTCCTGGACGTGGTCCTTTTAGCC
                     ACATGCTCAGGTATTTTAATTATCGTGGTAGGTTCCATGGTGCTGGATAGATCGCCAT
                     TCTTTTTTGCTTAACCTTTCAAACAGTACCTGCTTGGGGGCTCCCTCAGCCGCTGGCA
                     GTTTTCCCTACCATTTGCTCTGATACTCGTAGTTTGGGTGTTGACCAGACTGTTGAGT
                     GTCCACCGAGGTAATCTACTATCGCCCTGCCAATGCCCACATGCTACTCATAAAGTCA
                     AGCTTATAGAATCACTTCTCATCATTCGCACTCTGGGTATACAAATTG"
                     /note="Geneious type: Editing History Deletion"
     end             complement(322..351)
                     /original_coord="NW_015971544:1299672_1299643:1"
                     /label="end"
     end             1054..1083
                     /original_coord="NW_015971544:1298940_1298911:-1"
                     /label="end"
     misc_feature    1444^1445
                     /Original_Bases="TCGATTTTTGGTAGCGTCCATTCCTTCGAATCTCACGAGCA
                     TTGAGAATCCGCCAGGCTCGAGGGGCTGAGTGCTGGAATCACTCGGGTCGCGTTTGCT
                     CGGATCATGGGTGACTTTTACCACGTCTCGATATGCTAGAAATAGTGAATGAGCTTAA
                     TTCGTGTTCGAAAACATGCCCACAGCAGACGACCCACCTTCTCCTTGACCGCCCATAT
                     ACTCCGCCTCAATCTCCAATAAATCCAGCCATCGTACAAACTTGTACAGATGTTCCGC
                     CTTATCCCGTCCGAACGGAAGGACTCCTTTTCCAATCGGATGTGTGACCATGAGCAGA
                     TCCGAGCATAAAAACAAATGCATAACTTTTGCAGTGCGGTGGTCCACAACGTCCGCGT
                     TGAGGACTAGTTTACGTGTGTGTTTGATGAGGGTTGGAGGACAATTTTTCGTTTGTTC
                     GAATGCTTCGAAAAGACCGGTTGCCTCTTCTTCTTTGCGTTTCTTTTCGTTCACGGAT
                     GCAGCGAGTTCATTCATGGCCTCCCA"
                     /label="TCGATTTTTGGTAGCGTCCATTCCTTCGAATCTCACGAGCATTGAGAATC
                     CGCCAGGCTCGAGGGGCTGAGTGCTGGAATCACTCGGGTCGCGTTTGCTCGGATCATG
                     GGTGACTTTTACCACGTCTCGATATGCTAGAAATAGTGAATGAGCTTAATTCGTGTTC
                     GAAAACATGCCCACAGCAGACGACCCACCTTCTCCTTGACCGCCCATATACTCCGCCT
                     CAATCTCCAATAAATCCAGCCATCGTACAAACTTGTACAGATGTTCCGCCTTATCCCG
                     TCCGAACGGAAGGACTCCTTTTCCAATCGGATGTGTGACCATGAGCAGATCCGAGCAT
                     AAAAACAAATGCATAACTTTTGCAGTGCGGTGGTCCACAACGTCCGCGTTGAGGACTA
                     GTTTACGTGTGTGTTTGATGAGGGTTGGAGGACAATTTTTCGTTTGTTCGAATGCTTC
                     GAAAAGACCGGTTGCCTCTTCTTCTTTGCGTTTCTTTTCGTTCACGGATGCAGCGAGT
                     TCATTCATGGCCTCCCA"
                     /note="Geneious type: Editing History Deletion"
ORIGIN      
        1 agacccgcaa tagacttggt cagaccactg cgcgcttcat tcctctctcc aatatcgcgg
       61 acctgatcat caacgaagcc atcacactat tgactgtgag atattactta gcggttgtgg
      121 cgaaaggaga ggatcagttg gcggtggtgt ttgaggtact gctagaacct cacagcaaac
      181 gtcggttata taaggttgaa cagtttctct ctactttcag aatttactcc ctcgactaga
      241 tattgtgaaa agggtatata gcagaggcag agctgtgctc tttacagaat aagtacttac
      301 aacaggaaaa cctggaatac atagtgtgga ggtgattgaa aatggcacta ggacccatta
      361 ttatccggat taatccggtt aatcatatcg cataatcaga acccccctct atcgctcaga
      421 ttggtgtggc atgcatgtaa tgtttttttt ttttaaactg cggtgaggcg catgccaaag
      481 gtctataaaa ggggggcctt ttccctcttt cctctttacc catcctcgac tcgaagcatc
      541 tgcacaaacg ctcattgcga cccacattgc aacctcatag cggcccacat tgcaacctca
      601 tcgcgactcg gtcaaccatg agaacgccga tgtggtggtg tcgaggacct cgaccgcccg
      661 acagcaaccg tgatcagaac cagcggcaac caatcggatc cgataacaaa acctactatt
      721 atgctgccac attagttgag cttggttggt atgtattgat ggcatttctt gcatttcttg
      781 tcatcgggtc atcttctgac atgcagtttt tttctctagt ctccaagcct tgtcactgaa
      841 catcctccag cttgtgagcc tccccaatgt tgcgaagact ctggcttcaa tgccatcaag
      901 agttctggat caaggcctag tagggaccgt gtgtggtggt gggcaattat ccggttagaa
      961 ccaaccatta cgtattgcgt gtataattgc ctagtagtag ctgagttagc ttttccgaac
     1021 cagttgtcgc tggtttattc cctggtgtag tagctagtgc cagtttctgt cacctctaca
     1081 ctaagtattt acgcatgttg aaagacttcc ccattctgtt cacatcggaa aacccagcgg
     1141 atcccgtcag gagggctcca aaaattataa tgtcaattgg agcatgtttc tactacataa
     1201 gaacctgact aagactagcc ctatacgaag attaaggtcc tgtaaacacc aaggtcgcct
     1261 ttcaaccacc agcaaccata aaacccttcc aaaggcgtaa agcaccagcc aaaataatgc
     1321 ggcggatttt ctcggcagga ggcctcatcc cctacatccc ctacagaaga cttcatgtcc
     1381 catcttttct cctcgtctct tgattctttt tgatctccga ctggatcgcc attaagaaat
     1441 cttt
//
LOCUS       NW_015971544.56_-_ghost        1444 bp    DNA     linear   UNA 13-MAY-2023
DEFINITION  Spizellomyces punctatus DAOM BR117 chromosome Unknown supercont1.8,
            whole genome shotgun sequence.
ACCESSION   geneious|urn:local:
VERSION     geneious|urn:local:.:1rs-g96hokv:16
KEYWORDS    .
SOURCE      .
  ORGANISM  .
FEATURES             Location/Qualifiers
     ghost_fanzor    <1..>1444
                     /created_by="gfaure"
                     /label="ghost"
     misc_feature    
                     /Original_Bases="ATGATTCCACCTTCCAAAAAGGCTGGCCGGAACGAAATACC
                     AATGGCAAACTGACTTGCATGTCCACGATATTGCAAATCTGCCAGAATGGATTCTAGA
                     CAATATTTTGGCAACAATGGCAAAAGACAAGCAACATTTTCTTGAATCAAGTGGATGG
                     CTTTCACCGCCGACCCTGCTAAACAACCACGAAATTGAAAACAAAGTGGTCGCTCTGT
                     TGAAAAAAAAAAGTGAATGGTGGCAAGACTGCTTTAGCCTGTCCAAACCAGATGAGAA
                     CAATATCGTTTGTATTGCGGCAACAGCGCCGTATAATGCAAGTTGTGTGTGGCGGACG
                     ACATGTTAAGAACAGTAATCATCCATTTTTTAGTCAACAACGGCGGCATTCTGAAATT
                     CATCTGTCGTTCTGGCAGAGATTCTGAGGGAAACCCGTTTCTCCGGCATATTTCCACT
                     CATGTCTTTTCTGATGAAATCCAGAATAATTGGCTAATTGCGTGTGGAAGTGAAAAGG
                     GTGCGAGCGATTATTTCCAATGGTTT"
                     /label="ATGATTCCACCTTCCAAAAAGGCTGGCCGGAACGAAATACCAATGGCAAA
                     CTGACTTGCATGTCCACGATATTGCAAATCTGCCAGAATGGATTCTAGACAATATTTT
                     GGCAACAATGGCAAAAGACAAGCAACATTTTCTTGAATCAAGTGGATGGCTTTCACCG
                     CCGACCCTGCTAAACAACCACGAAATTGAAAACAAAGTGGTCGCTCTGTTGAAAAAAA
                     AAAGTGAATGGTGGCAAGACTGCTTTAGCCTGTCCAAACCAGATGAGAACAATATCGT
                     TTGTATTGCGGCAACAGCGCCGTATAATGCAAGTTGTGTGTGGCGGACGACATGTTAA
                     GAACAGTAATCATCCATTTTTTAGTCAACAACGGCGGCATTCTGAAATTCATCTGTCG
                     TTCTGGCAGAGATTCTGAGGGAAACCCGTTTCTCCGGCATATTTCCACTCATGTCTTT
                     TCTGATGAAATCCAGAATAATTGGCTAATTGCGTGTGGAAGTGAAAAGGGTGCGAGCG
                     ATTATTTCCAATGGTTT"
                     /note="Geneious type: Editing History Deletion"
     end             complement(362..391)
                     /original_coord="NW_015971544:1113784_1113755:-1"
                     /label="end"
     end             1120..1149
                     /original_coord="NW_015971544:1114542_1114513:1"
                     /label="end"
     misc_feature    1444^1445
                     /Original_Bases="GAATGACTCTAGTACCAGAATCTCCCCCTCAGTGTTGCCTA
                     TGCGACCCTGACGACGAGGGAGCGCCAATATTTGTCTGTCCATCCGGCCCCTTCCAAC
                     TAGGTAAATATTGCTTTGAGAAATTCAGGTTCAAAAAGCAAGTGCTCGATATTCTACC
                     GGGCTAAAATGAGAAAAAATCTGTAGAACAATTGGACTAGAGTATCCTCGACATGTAA
                     CCACTTGCGAACAGGTTTCAAAGCCATCGAGTCCAGCCTTACTGAATGGCAGCCTTGA
                     ATCCGATCCCCGGGCAAACATAAAAAAACAGCCTTACTGAGCATACAGGATTCAAAGT
                     TTGTGGTATTCGCGATTAGAAAGGAGATGAGGATACCCATCAACTACATAAAAGATGG
                     TGGAATACATCAAAATCATTTTGACGAGGAAAACTGGTCATGGCCTCTTTGACCTCTT
                     CGATGTTCTAGAAGTACGTAGTGTGAGATTGTGGACCATGTTTGGCACTCTTCAGGAC
                     ACTCTCATTAGTCTGGACTGGGTTGTCGAAGGTGATGACGCCAAGTGGTCATGTTGTG
                     CCATATTGATGGCATTCATATTGGAAAGACCAGCACATGCAACAAGCCATAATTGTCA
                     GATATAATAATAAATTCGGGAAATCCTCTTGGAGAACCCGATCTAGGTAAATAATTTC
                     GCTAGTTGAATTTGTTTTGGGAGGAAATCTCACAGACTATATTATCAAAGGCAGATAT
                     CCTTCTTTCGATGCTGCTATCAAGCTCATAGTCTGGATGCCCTCTATGTGCAGGATTT
                     ACTAGATATCCTAGTCGCTTCTTGCTGTAGACGCCGATGAACAGGCACCAACCGAACC
                     ATAACCCAAAATCCCCTTCCATCTGTTGACGTCGGTATATTGGGCACCACAAAACTAG
                     CCATTATTTCCCTATGGATTTTGCATATTCTACTGAACTGAACAAATGGACAAATCAC
                     AAATTAATTAAAAAAGGTCCACACATTTCGTCGATATAAAGCCTCCTTTACGCCTAGA
                     TGCCATTGTGTCGCACCTTGCCGTCCTCAATGTGGATCAAGAGATGCTTCCGTCGTCT
                     ATCATCAGTGATGACCACAGAACCTTTATTGCTCCTGATATGATGGAACGAGTATACA
                     TGAAAGTAACTGGATTTTCCCAAAAAGATCCCGCCAAGCTACTAGTAATAGGTGGGGG
                     GATGGCCCTTGTAAATATGACGAAACCTGTTTCTGTTCCAGCCGTCCTTTGATGCCT"
                     /label="GAATGACTCTAGTACCAGAATCTCCCCCTCAGTGTTGCCTATGCGACCCT
                     GACGACGAGGGAGCGCCAATATTTGTCTGTCCATCCGGCCCCTTCCAACTAGGTAAAT
                     ATTGCTTTGAGAAATTCAGGTTCAAAAAGCAAGTGCTCGATATTCTACCGGGCTAAAA
                     TGAGAAAAAATCTGTAGAACAATTGGACTAGAGTATCCTCGACATGTAACCACTTGCG
                     AACAGGTTTCAAAGCCATCGAGTCCAGCCTTACTGAATGGCAGCCTTGAATCCGATCC
                     CCGGGCAAACATAAAAAAACAGCCTTACTGAGCATACAGGATTCAAAGTTTGTGGTAT
                     TCGCGATTAGAAAGGAGATGAGGATACCCATCAACTACATAAAAGATGGTGGAATACA
                     TCAAAATCATTTTGACGAGGAAAACTGGTCATGGCCTCTTTGACCTCTTCGATGTTCT
                     AGAAGTACGTAGTGTGAGATTGTGGACCATGTTTGGCACTCTTCAGGACACTCTCATT
                     AGTCTGGACTGGGTTGTCGAAGGTGATGACGCCAAGTGGTCATGTTGTGCCATATTGA
                     TGGCATTCATATTGGAAAGACCAGCACATGCAACAAGCCATAATTGTCAGATATAATA
                     ATAAATTCGGGAAATCCTCTTGGAGAACCCGATCTAGGTAAATAATTTCGCTAGTTGA
                     ATTTGTTTTGGGAGGAAATCTCACAGACTATATTATCAAAGGCAGATATCCTTCTTTC
                     GATGCTGCTATCAAGCTCATAGTCTGGATGCCCTCTATGTGCAGGATTTACTAGATAT
                     CCTAGTCGCTTCTTGCTGTAGACGCCGATGAACAGGCACCAACCGAACCATAACCCAA
                     AATCCCCTTCCATCTGTTGACGTCGGTATATTGGGCACCACAAAACTAGCCATTATTT
                     CCCTATGGATTTTGCATATTCTACTGAACTGAACAAATGGACAAATCACAAATTAATT
                     AAAAAAGGTCCACACATTTCGTCGATATAAAGCCTCCTTTACGCCTAGATGCCATTGT
                     GTCGCACCTTGCCGTCCTCAATGTGGATCAAGAGATGCTTCCGTCGTCTATCATCAGT
                     GATGACCACAGAACCTTTATTGCTCCTGATATGATGGAACGAGTATACATGAAAGTAA
                     CTGGATTTTCCCAAAAAGATCCCGCCAAGCTACTAGTAATAGGTGGGGGGATGGCCCT
                     TGTAAATATGACGAAACCTGTTTCTGTTCCAGCCGTCCTTTGATGCCT"
                     /note="Geneious type: Editing History Deletion"
ORIGIN      
        1 gtatcctgac tatgtgaaat acgatttgat gttggttacg atgaaaacaa cttggcgtgt
       61 tgaaacaaag gtagaggaga ccgcctgcgg gaattacgtt ttgcaacatc ctgcggaaac
      121 atattgcagt caatcgcaaa gcaattgaag catgccttga gtcctcttta aaagaatatg
      181 tctttgagac tttcacaatt tgggaatacc aaaacataag ataggaataa cttgtcaaga
      241 tcgacatgta tccttacttt tatgattcgc ttggcagctc aaccgattta tacctcgaga
      301 gactaactac ttcacaacgc gtaggaacag aacatggagc tgcattcaag tacaacctac
      361 atagtgtgga ggcgattgaa aagggcacta ggacccatta ttatccggat taatccggtt
      421 aatcatatcg cataatcaga acccccctct atcgctcaga ttggtgtggc atgtattgta
      481 atgttttttt ttaaactgcg gtgaggcgca tgccaaaggt ctataaaagg ggagcctttt
      541 ccctctttcc tctttaccca tcctcgactc gaagcatctg cgcaacgctc attgcgaccc
      601 acattgcaac ctcatagcga cccacattgc aacctcatag cgacccacac aacctcatcg
      661 cgactcggtc aaccatgaga acgccgatgt ggtggtgtcg aggacctcga ccgcccgaca
      721 gcaaccgtga tcagaaccag cggcaaccaa tcggatccga taacaaaacc tactattata
      781 ctgccacatt agttgagctt ggttggtatg tatcgatggc atttcttgga tttcttgtca
      841 tcgggtcacc tcgctgacat gcagtttttt ttagtctcca agccttgtca ctgaaaatcc
      901 accagcttgt gacgctgccc agtcgattcg ctcctggttg caagagtctg gcttcaatgc
      961 catcaagagt tctggatcaa ggcctagtag ggaccgcgtg tggtggtggg cagttatccg
     1021 gttagaacaa ccgttacgta ttgcgtgtat aattgcctag tagtagttag ttaggttttc
     1081 cgaaccggtt gtcgcgcggt ttattccctg gtgtagtagc tagtgccagt ttctgtcacc
     1141 tctacactaa gaaaactata ccaagagcta gtttcaattt catcacccaa tatgcagatg
     1201 gcgggcgaga gttgaataaa agaattcaag acatgtgggt acaaataccc catcaatcgt
     1261 taactttcaa tagcagtaac gtcagttctg agtgactaca ttacattgac tttcaaagca
     1321 gtatgttccc tttctaatct aaaatccatc ctggtcgtat tgaacgtcgt tcgcacccta
     1381 atcagttgca tcagcaaccc acaacttttc gttgtcaaac ctcgcatgtc tagaatcatg
     1441 tcta
//
LOCUS       NW_015971552.18_-_ghost_fanzor        1630 bp    DNA     linear   UNA 13-MAY-2023
DEFINITION  Spizellomyces punctatus DAOM BR117 chromosome Unknown
            supercont1.16, whole genome shotgun sequence.
ACCESSION   geneious|urn:local:
VERSION     geneious|urn:local:.:1rs-g96hokv:17
KEYWORDS    .
SOURCE      .
  ORGANISM  .
FEATURES             Location/Qualifiers
     ghost_fanzor    <1..>1630
                     /created_by="gfaure"
                     /label="ghost fanzor"
     misc_feature    
                     /Original_Bases="TTCGAATTAGAGATGTTGATCACTCTAGTATGATCCAGTGC
                     ACTATTAGAATTCCATAATGACATCGGTGACAGCAGCACTGACAGGAACAACCATGGA
                     AAATCGGGAGTGACAAGGCAGTTTCCTTGTCGGGTGAGATGCACAAGGGGATGCTAGG
                     CTCTGCAATAGTTGACATGCTGTGTTAGAATTGAACAAACGTGCGCAGCTTGACGCGT
                     TGGACGCGTTTGGTCATCACCCTTTCCAACTTGTGTTATCCATATCTCCTTTCATACC
                     CGCCATCTTTGACTTTTGTGTCTTATTCTCCAACGTTAATATCGTACTTGTATGAAAG
                     TTTACCACAACAAATGGCTGACCGCATAACATTAGCATACACAAGCCTCTTCATCGCT
                     CTGGTAAGATACAATGTCTTCCTCAACGCCCTGCTGTCGAGAATTGACAGACTTGCTT
                     GCGGATTGTGATATAAATGAACAGGTCTTTCTGACATTTTCTATTCTCGGCGGTCTAA
                     CGGTGCCGTTTCTCCGGTAGGTTAGAGGTCCCACAATCGCAAGGTTCAAGCACAATCC
                     ACTAATGTCACAGTTTTTTACCTAGTTCGATGCCCTGGGCTAAATCCGCTGATGCACT
                     GGTAGCCATCTGGGGTTACTGTCCCCGAATTTCAGAAGACGTGCCCAGTCCAGCGAGA
                     TTCTGCCATCCTCTGCAACGACCGTGCGCGGCAGATGAACATCAATTGGCGGGTAAAC
                     TTGAGCTCGAATACTTGTGATGTTCAACTCGACAGTGTCTTGGCAAGCAAGGTCACAT
                     CTTAACACCAAATTTCATTACAGAGGACCGCTCAACGATGCTCGCCCAATTACTGATG
                     CATATCTTTGCATGGTTTTTCACATGTCTCGCACTAGTCTGTGCAATTCTTAAGCGAC
                     CATTTCGAGTTCCGGCCAATCTGAGTTTTCTGGCCTCTGTACTTGCAATGTAGGTTCA
                     TGCTGCTATTCTGCTCGCAATCATGCATTTCACCACCGTTATTCACAGAATTGGCCTC
                     GCAATTGGAGCTTCATTCACTGTCACCACCATCGAGAGGATTTCCAACGCAGGAGATC
                     CTACCGCCCGATACGGTGCGGCGGTTTTCCTAAGTGGCTTTGCCGTTTTATTTCTATT
                     GATCGGATCCGCTATGTA"
                     /label="TTCGAATTAGAGATGTTGATCACTCTAGTATGATCCAGTGCACTATTAGA
                     ATTCCATAATGACATCGGTGACAGCAGCACTGACAGGAACAACCATGGAAAATCGGGA
                     GTGACAAGGCAGTTTCCTTGTCGGGTGAGATGCACAAGGGGATGCTAGGCTCTGCAAT
                     AGTTGACATGCTGTGTTAGAATTGAACAAACGTGCGCAGCTTGACGCGTTGGACGCGT
                     TTGGTCATCACCCTTTCCAACTTGTGTTATCCATATCTCCTTTCATACCCGCCATCTT
                     TGACTTTTGTGTCTTATTCTCCAACGTTAATATCGTACTTGTATGAAAGTTTACCACA
                     ACAAATGGCTGACCGCATAACATTAGCATACACAAGCCTCTTCATCGCTCTGGTAAGA
                     TACAATGTCTTCCTCAACGCCCTGCTGTCGAGAATTGACAGACTTGCTTGCGGATTGT
                     GATATAAATGAACAGGTCTTTCTGACATTTTCTATTCTCGGCGGTCTAACGGTGCCGT
                     TTCTCCGGTAGGTTAGAGGTCCCACAATCGCAAGGTTCAAGCACAATCCACTAATGTC
                     ACAGTTTTTTACCTAGTTCGATGCCCTGGGCTAAATCCGCTGATGCACTGGTAGCCAT
                     CTGGGGTTACTGTCCCCGAATTTCAGAAGACGTGCCCAGTCCAGCGAGATTCTGCCAT
                     CCTCTGCAACGACCGTGCGCGGCAGATGAACATCAATTGGCGGGTAAACTTGAGCTCG
                     AATACTTGTGATGTTCAACTCGACAGTGTCTTGGCAAGCAAGGTCACATCTTAACACC
                     AAATTTCATTACAGAGGACCGCTCAACGATGCTCGCCCAATTACTGATGCATATCTTT
                     GCATGGTTTTTCACATGTCTCGCACTAGTCTGTGCAATTCTTAAGCGACCATTTCGAG
                     TTCCGGCCAATCTGAGTTTTCTGGCCTCTGTACTTGCAATGTAGGTTCATGCTGCTAT
                     TCTGCTCGCAATCATGCATTTCACCACCGTTATTCACAGAATTGGCCTCGCAATTGGA
                     GCTTCATTCACTGTCACCACCATCGAGAGGATTTCCAACGCAGGAGATCCTACCGCCC
                     GATACGGTGCGGCGGTTTTCCTAAGTGGCTTTGCCGTTTTATTTCTATTGATCGGATC
                     CGCTATGTA"
                     /note="Geneious type: Editing History Deletion"
     end             complement(478..507)
                     /original_coord="NW_015971552:154516_154487:-1"
                     /label="end"
     end             1224..1253
                     /original_coord="NW_015971552:155262_155233:1"
                     /label="end"
     CDS             complement(1525..>1630)
                     /codon_start=1
                     /locus_tag="SPPG_07485"
                     /product="uncharacterized protein"
                     /protein_id="XP_016605131.1"
                     /db_xref="GeneID:27690699"
                     /Original_Translation="MAPSDDFDLFTHVPIGLVTLWTNWMNGLTSTLSAY
                     TNVPASATFFHSSLTAMSRIASTYLPESMVSTLSSLPHLETSELCMIFVPVACYWIYS
                     TLLYVLSWLQITSVELHRIPTDQKMRPPNRITVRHVIQKVAIQHIIQCIVAYALAVGT
                     RPADMATRPIEHPLLLVAKICVAAVLLDSYQYWMHRWMHTNRFLYRHFHSVHHELTVL
                     YAYGALYNHPLEGFIMDTVGSGVPSLILDMHPWTSTIFFSLATLKTVDDHCGYALPWD
                     PFQRFFRNNAVYHDIHHWGKGRMYNFSQPFFTFWDVWMGTDYEIEMKKKARAKALATP
                     ETSTSPRAIKTSTSVKLSVSANAPKRVTVSKPQLSSGLRGDSGQSVHPPSPSNSSSDW
                     SIADSALGSSCEESDASSGASAGMESDADEGVCVRVRFAPDRRREGVCGR"
                     /label="uncharacterized protein CDS"
     misc_feature    1630^1631
                     /Original_Bases="GCATCAGATTCCTCGCAACTACTTCCAAGTGCGGAATCCGC
                     GATCGACCAGTCTGACGACGAGTTCGATGGACTAGGAGGGTGGACAGACTGGCCACTG
                     TCCCCACGTAAACCCGAAGATAGTTGAGGTTTACTGACTGTAACCCGTTTAGGTGCAT
                     TTGCTGACACTGAGAGTTTCACGGACGTTGACGTCTTTATCGCCCGAGGGGATGTGGA
                     CGTCTCAGGGGTGGCTAGAGCTTTTGCCCGCGCCTTCTTCTTCATTTCAATCTCGTAG
                     TCCGTACCCATCCAGACATCCCAGAATGTGAAGAAAGGCTAGTAGCGCCAAAATCATC
                     ATCAGCACAACATTCACATCATTTTGCCTGGCTATGAAGTCTGCCTAGTATAGCCGGC
                     ATTACAACACTCACCTGGCTGAAATTGTACATTCTACCCTTCCCCCAATGATGAATAT
                     CGTGATAAACTGCATTGTTCCGAAAGAATCTCTGAAAGGGATCCCACGGCAAGGCATA
                     GCCACAGTGATCATCCACAGTCTTCAGCGTGGCCAGCGAAAAGAAGATTGTGCTGGTC
                     CACGGATGCATATCGAGGATGAGAGAAGGTACCCCACTTCCAACAGTATCCATGATGA
                     ATCCTTCAAGCGGGTGATTGTAGAGTGCTCCATAAGCGTAAAGGACCGTTAACTCATG
                     ATGAACGGAATGGAAGTGGCGATACAGGAAGCGATTTGTATGCATCCAGCGGTGCATC
                     CAATACTACGGAAACGAAAACACTTTGGTTTAGAAACGAATCCGGAGCTGAGCGCAAT
                     TGTGTTATGTCATTGGTCATAAACCTACCTGGTAACTGTCCAACAGCACGGCCGCGAC
                     ACATATCTTTGCCACAAGCAACAATGGGTGCTCTATTGGCCTTGTGGCCATGTCTGCA
                     GGTCTTGTTCCCACTGCCAGTGCATACGCTACAATACATTGAATGATGTGTTGAATAG
                     CCACTTTTTGAATTACGTGTCTCACAGTGATTCGATTGGGTGGGCGCATCTTTTGATC
                     CGTTGGAATACGGTGGAGTTCAACGGAGGTGATTTGGAGCCATGAGAGAACGTAAAGG
                     AGCGTGGAGTAGATCCAATA"
                     /label="GCATCAGATTCCTCGCAACTACTTCCAAGTGCGGAATCCGCGATCGACCA
                     GTCTGACGACGAGTTCGATGGACTAGGAGGGTGGACAGACTGGCCACTGTCCCCACGT
                     AAACCCGAAGATAGTTGAGGTTTACTGACTGTAACCCGTTTAGGTGCATTTGCTGACA
                     CTGAGAGTTTCACGGACGTTGACGTCTTTATCGCCCGAGGGGATGTGGACGTCTCAGG
                     GGTGGCTAGAGCTTTTGCCCGCGCCTTCTTCTTCATTTCAATCTCGTAGTCCGTACCC
                     ATCCAGACATCCCAGAATGTGAAGAAAGGCTAGTAGCGCCAAAATCATCATCAGCACA
                     ACATTCACATCATTTTGCCTGGCTATGAAGTCTGCCTAGTATAGCCGGCATTACAACA
                     CTCACCTGGCTGAAATTGTACATTCTACCCTTCCCCCAATGATGAATATCGTGATAAA
                     CTGCATTGTTCCGAAAGAATCTCTGAAAGGGATCCCACGGCAAGGCATAGCCACAGTG
                     ATCATCCACAGTCTTCAGCGTGGCCAGCGAAAAGAAGATTGTGCTGGTCCACGGATGC
                     ATATCGAGGATGAGAGAAGGTACCCCACTTCCAACAGTATCCATGATGAATCCTTCAA
                     GCGGGTGATTGTAGAGTGCTCCATAAGCGTAAAGGACCGTTAACTCATGATGAACGGA
                     ATGGAAGTGGCGATACAGGAAGCGATTTGTATGCATCCAGCGGTGCATCCAATACTAC
                     GGAAACGAAAACACTTTGGTTTAGAAACGAATCCGGAGCTGAGCGCAATTGTGTTATG
                     TCATTGGTCATAAACCTACCTGGTAACTGTCCAACAGCACGGCCGCGACACATATCTT
                     TGCCACAAGCAACAATGGGTGCTCTATTGGCCTTGTGGCCATGTCTGCAGGTCTTGTT
                     CCCACTGCCAGTGCATACGCTACAATACATTGAATGATGTGTTGAATAGCCACTTTTT
                     GAATTACGTGTCTCACAGTGATTCGATTGGGTGGGCGCATCTTTTGATCCGTTGGAAT
                     ACGGTGGAGTTCAACGGAGGTGATTTGGAGCCATGAGAGAACGTAAAGGAGCGTGGAG
                     TAGATCCAATA"
                     /note="Geneious type: Editing History Deletion"
ORIGIN      
        1 cctctgcgaa ttccaatttg caaagaaggt ggtacatgaa aaaatagtcg tcaaaaaatg
       61 aattgtgggg aaggagcagt agcgggatgt ctttcagaca cttgaagaca atagtggatg
      121 ggcgtgcgtg tgtcatgcgg aactagtaat gggaccttgt caatttcctg gctctatcgt
      181 tggaaagtgg aaattaggcg gtgtttggtg ccgaaggaca gcggaaatgt agcagtacaa
      241 gactgtaaag accttatttt agtaattgct cgagtatttc aagcttttgc tttttctttg
      301 gcggcatgat gatatctgta tctgtggggg aaaaagatga aagcctggga aaatgggcac
      361 gacaacttat ataggatctt ttggatcaaa tcatagttca tgagtctaaa tcgagtaaaa
      421 ttatgattaa attggttgga atctatgtac tagtgccaat acccattggc tcattcatag
      481 tgtgaaggcg attgaaaatg gcactaggac tcattattat ccggattaat ccggttaatc
      541 atatcgcata atcagaaccc ccctctatcg ctcagattgg tgtggcatgc agcggtgtgg
      601 catgcatgta atgttttttt tttttaaact gcggtgaggc gcatgccaaa ggtctataaa
      661 agggggacct gctccctctt ccctctttcc tctttaccca tcctcgactc acaagcatct
      721 gcgcaacgct cattgcgacc cacattgcaa cctcatagtg acccacacaa cctcatcgcg
      781 actcggtcaa ccatgagaat gctgatatgg tggtgtcgag gacctcgacc gcccgacagc
      841 aacaggaatc agaaccagct gcaactaatc ggatccgttg acaaagctgc tattatgctg
      901 ccacatttgt tgagcttggt tggtatgtat tgatggcatc tttgcatttc ttgtcatcgg
      961 gtcatcttat gacatgcatt tttttgtagt ctccaagcac ttgtcactga acatcctcca
     1021 gcttgtgagt ctccccaatg ttgcgaagac tctggcttca atgccatcaa gagttctgga
     1081 tcaaggccta gtagggaccg cgtgtggtgg tgggcaatta tccggttaga accaaccgtt
     1141 acgtattgcg tgtataattg cctagtagta gttagttagc tgttccgaac cggttgtcgc
     1201 cggtttattc cctgttgttg cagctagtgc cagtttctgt cacctctaca ctatcggcaa
     1261 ttgcattgct gttgacctca caacgcaaga atcgtagaaa acccaatttt tggatggtga
     1321 atccagtttc tattagaact acagtgtatc gtaacctatt atcgtgtaac agaagaaagt
     1381 aaaatgcata caagaaaaca aatgcccaaa acgttgctta tgcgaaactc cagcctatcg
     1441 atcaacaaat gtcaacagac gtcgtcttcc agctcataaa ttctcagatt tctgattcca
     1501 tccatattat ccctaagtac caattcatct tccacacact ccttcgcgcc tccggtcagg
     1561 tgcaaaacga acgcgaacac aaacgccttc atccgcatca ctctccattc ctgcagaagc
     1621 tcctgatgac
//
LOCUS       NW_015971539.83_-_ghost_(reversed)        1598 bp    DNA     linear   UNA 13-MAY-2023
DEFINITION  Spizellomyces punctatus DAOM BR117 chromosome Unknown supercont1.3,
            whole genome shotgun sequence.
ACCESSION   geneious|urn:local:
VERSION     geneious|urn:local:.:1rs-g96hokv:18
KEYWORDS    .
SOURCE      .
  ORGANISM  .
FEATURES             Location/Qualifiers
     ghost_fanzor    complement(<1..>1598)
                     /created_by="gfaure"
                     /label="ghost"
     misc_feature    
                     /Original_Bases="TCCGTCTGCGATTTTTCTTTCTGCCTGTGGGTTGGGGAGCT
                     ACAGACAGCTGTAATGATGCTTGATTTCCAGCATGCTTCAGGTCGGTACTGGACAGTA
                     TGGACGAGACAACATTGGTCTGACAACATTCACTCTCAGTGTGAGAGGTTGCCCTGGC
                     GAGCCCACTCGCACTAAGAGAAGGAGCTGGGGCCATCGGAATCCGTTCCGGGTCTTTG
                     TCGGAAGGTTCCACTGGCATTTCGGTTGCTTCTGGGCCAAGTGGTTCAAGGATTCCCT
                     CATGCAGCGCATTTCCTACCGCATCGGATTAGCCGCCTGTCCCTTGAGCTTTTTCACG
                     GAAGGGAGTAAAATCACCTCTTGTCGCTAGAATGTGCTTGATTTCGTGGCATAGACTG
                     ATCTGGTTGGCCACATATCCTCGGTCATCAATCTCTTTTTCGAATGCCAACTTGTTCA
                     TGGTTAGATGCCACTTTGGCTCAATATCAGATAAGTACAGGGGGTCGTACCATTTCTG
                     AGCCATCGATTTTGGCCGGGTGGACAGGGAGACCGCATATTTGCCTGGCCTTGGCATC
                     CGTGACATTGAAGAACCCACAAGATTTACACCTTGTGCCTACACTTTCCAAACTCGTT
                     TTCCGCTCATTCAAGATTGAACTACGCGTCGCCAGATCTTCCCCACTAGCATCTTTCA
                     CCAATGAAAGAGTCTTGCACACCAGAGCCAAACAGTTTTCGCAAGGGAAGAGTGTGGT
                     AGCGCACCTGGCGCTGCAACCAGAGTGAGAAGAGTCCACCAGTACATAGCATCAGAAT
                     GCGTCTTACAACTCACCAGAAAAGCTCACCATGACTATCGAAATTTGACAATCTCCGC
                     ACCTGAATTGACGGTGCGGCAGTAGAGCAC"
                     /label="TCCGTCTGCGATTTTTCTTTCTGCCTGTGGGTTGGGGAGCTACAGACAGC
                     TGTAATGATGCTTGATTTCCAGCATGCTTCAGGTCGGTACTGGACAGTATGGACGAGA
                     CAACATTGGTCTGACAACATTCACTCTCAGTGTGAGAGGTTGCCCTGGCGAGCCCACT
                     CGCACTAAGAGAAGGAGCTGGGGCCATCGGAATCCGTTCCGGGTCTTTGTCGGAAGGT
                     TCCACTGGCATTTCGGTTGCTTCTGGGCCAAGTGGTTCAAGGATTCCCTCATGCAGCG
                     CATTTCCTACCGCATCGGATTAGCCGCCTGTCCCTTGAGCTTTTTCACGGAAGGGAGT
                     AAAATCACCTCTTGTCGCTAGAATGTGCTTGATTTCGTGGCATAGACTGATCTGGTTG
                     GCCACATATCCTCGGTCATCAATCTCTTTTTCGAATGCCAACTTGTTCATGGTTAGAT
                     GCCACTTTGGCTCAATATCAGATAAGTACAGGGGGTCGTACCATTTCTGAGCCATCGA
                     TTTTGGCCGGGTGGACAGGGAGACCGCATATTTGCCTGGCCTTGGCATCCGTGACATT
                     GAAGAACCCACAAGATTTACACCTTGTGCCTACACTTTCCAAACTCGTTTTCCGCTCA
                     TTCAAGATTGAACTACGCGTCGCCAGATCTTCCCCACTAGCATCTTTCACCAATGAAA
                     GAGTCTTGCACACCAGAGCCAAACAGTTTTCGCAAGGGAAGAGTGTGGTAGCGCACCT
                     GGCGCTGCAACCAGAGTGAGAAGAGTCCACCAGTACATAGCATCAGAATGCGTCTTAC
                     AACTCACCAGAAAAGCTCACCATGACTATCGAAATTTGACAATCTCCGCACCTGAATT
                     GACGGTGCGGCAGTAGAGCAC"
                     /note="Geneious type: Editing History Deletion"
     end             complement(442..471)
                     /original_coord="NW_015971539:535496_535467:1"
                     /label="end"
     end             1176..1205
                     /original_coord="NW_015971539:534762_534733:-1"
                     /label="end"
     misc_feature    1598^1599
                     /Original_Bases="CGCATCTCTGCTGTTAAAGCTCTCAGAAACTCAACAGCTGC
                     TGCAGTATGTTCCACTTTTAAAGTCAACCGTAGAACTCTATTTCGGTGGAAAAAACAA
                     TGGGAAGAAACCCACGACCTTCGTCCACTGAAGAAGAAGGGACCTGACTTCAAGCTTA
                     CCGAAGACGATCAACTTCGTCTTCTATCAGAGTTTAGAAAGAATCCTGGATTGACAAA
                     CCTGCAAGCTGCTCGTTTGTTCGACAACAGGATCAGTCCAAGGACTGTTTCACAGTAC
                     TTGAAAAGAGCGAAGTTCACGCGCAAGTTATTCAGTGACGAACAAGAGACCTATTCTT
                     CGGAGGAATCCTTCCAGCTTGTCAAGGATTATTGCGCATTAATGAGAACCATCCCAAT
                     GTCGCGGCGAGTCTACATGGATGAGAGCTTTATATATGACAACGAGGCTCCGGGACGA
                     GGTCGTAGCGTACAGGGATGCCCTATATCACGGGAGCGTTCCAGGCATGGAAAGCGAT
                     GGACAATATATCTTGCGATCAGGGAAGACGGATTGGTTCATCCACCGATCGTTGACGC
                     AGAAGCGGCTAATGACCTAAACTTCTACCATTATGTATGGCAAAATTTGGTTCCGAAT
                     TTACGCCCGAATGAAGTGGTCATCTGGGATCGTTCGGGTAAAGCGGGACGTTGTGTGA
                     ACCCTTCAAAGCAGCACTTCAATCCTGGCGTTCGACGACTTATAGAAGACAAAGGATG
                     CCAAGTTGTCTTCTTACCCCCACGAGGAGAAATGTATAATCCGGTCGAACTGGTATTT
                     GGAACTCTGAAGACGCATCTGCGGAATCTGTACACTACGAGTGTAGCTTGCTCGGAAC
                     AACGTCCCCGAACGGAGGCCGAATTGATCAGAGACTTGCAATCTGCTGCTAGTAGGAT
                     AGGTCGTGAACAATTTGAAGGTTATTTTCGAGAGCGAGGCACTGAGAGGGCTTTCAGA
                     GCAGTGTATCCACATATCAGTTTGTAGTGTAT"
                     /label="CGCATCTCTGCTGTTAAAGCTCTCAGAAACTCAACAGCTGCTGCAGTATG
                     TTCCACTTTTAAAGTCAACCGTAGAACTCTATTTCGGTGGAAAAAACAATGGGAAGAA
                     ACCCACGACCTTCGTCCACTGAAGAAGAAGGGACCTGACTTCAAGCTTACCGAAGACG
                     ATCAACTTCGTCTTCTATCAGAGTTTAGAAAGAATCCTGGATTGACAAACCTGCAAGC
                     TGCTCGTTTGTTCGACAACAGGATCAGTCCAAGGACTGTTTCACAGTACTTGAAAAGA
                     GCGAAGTTCACGCGCAAGTTATTCAGTGACGAACAAGAGACCTATTCTTCGGAGGAAT
                     CCTTCCAGCTTGTCAAGGATTATTGCGCATTAATGAGAACCATCCCAATGTCGCGGCG
                     AGTCTACATGGATGAGAGCTTTATATATGACAACGAGGCTCCGGGACGAGGTCGTAGC
                     GTACAGGGATGCCCTATATCACGGGAGCGTTCCAGGCATGGAAAGCGATGGACAATAT
                     ATCTTGCGATCAGGGAAGACGGATTGGTTCATCCACCGATCGTTGACGCAGAAGCGGC
                     TAATGACCTAAACTTCTACCATTATGTATGGCAAAATTTGGTTCCGAATTTACGCCCG
                     AATGAAGTGGTCATCTGGGATCGTTCGGGTAAAGCGGGACGTTGTGTGAACCCTTCAA
                     AGCAGCACTTCAATCCTGGCGTTCGACGACTTATAGAAGACAAAGGATGCCAAGTTGT
                     CTTCTTACCCCCACGAGGAGAAATGTATAATCCGGTCGAACTGGTATTTGGAACTCTG
                     AAGACGCATCTGCGGAATCTGTACACTACGAGTGTAGCTTGCTCGGAACAACGTCCCC
                     GAACGGAGGCCGAATTGATCAGAGACTTGCAATCTGCTGCTAGTAGGATAGGTCGTGA
                     ACAATTTGAAGGTTATTTTCGAGAGCGAGGCACTGAGAGGGCTTTCAGAGCAGTGTAT
                     CCACATATCAGTTTGTAGTGTAT"
                     /note="Geneious type: Editing History Deletion"
ORIGIN      
        1 acagagttgg gacacaggaa ctgtttttta gcgggcaaga tcattaggca taatggtgtg
       61 ggcgggcggg agcacatatc aagatgccag ccactacaat atcacgtgac taatagccga
      121 cttggtaccc attgttttgt ccgatacttc tgccgatcta catccagtgc atagcggcag
      181 acacgatcct taataattta tatgcccttc caaccatctt gcagttttga agcgctgatt
      241 gcctgaccat aatgcctggc atttttgtta caaacacaag ctgtctcctc aaattgtaat
      301 atcctgaaga agaagcaaac tacgttggaa acccgaatgc aagctattgc gatattaaag
      361 aaactcgggt tagaaattcg tagcacgtct gtttaacgac cgtaaatatt tcatgcgtac
      421 ccgtacttac ctcagagcac atagtgtgga ggcgagtgaa aatggcacta ggacccatta
      481 ttatccggat taatccggtt aatcatatcg cacccccatc tattgctcaa agcagtgtgg
      541 catgtattgt aatgtttttt tttttaaact gcggtgaggc acatgccgaa ggtctataaa
      601 aggggacctg ctccctcttc cctctttcct ctttatccct caactcacaa gcatctgcgc
      661 aacgctcatt gcgacccacg ttgcaacctc atagcgaccc acattgcaac ctcatcgtga
      721 ctcggtcaac catgagaacg ccgatgtggt ggtgtcgagg acctcgaccg cccgacagca
      781 accgtgatca gaaccagcgg caaccgatcg gatccgatac caaaacctac tattatgctg
      841 ccacattagt tgagcttggt tggtatgtat caatggcatt tcttgcattt cttgtcatcg
      901 ggtcatcttc tgacatgcag tttttttctc tagtctccaa gccttgtcac tgaacatccc
      961 ccagcttgtg acgctgccca gtcgattcgc tcctggatgc aagagtgtgg cttcaatgcc
     1021 atcaagagtt ccagatcaag gcctagtagg gaccgcgtgt ggtggtgggc aattatccgg
     1081 ttagaaccaa ctgttacgta ttgcgtgtat aattgcctag tagtagctta gcttttccga
     1141 accggttgtc gccggtttat tccctggtgt agtagctagt gccagtttct gtcacctcta
     1201 cactaacaag ccaagaacgc aaactcattt ttaatgcgta ttttcttgtc cgtggtgcgt
     1261 tcgatccatg ccttgaattc cttgaatttg gaaaggatag tctctgcttc cttgtttgag
     1321 atgcagtaag taacgccgta cctagaggtg tgctcatttt taattaaata ataagtgtgc
     1381 aggatatgga taatgtcact ggttgtatcc aacctcaatg gttcaattgt ttcggaatgc
     1441 tgaaagtggc actttcacat ttagtctatg aactccccat ccacttcgag tcacaattga
     1501 ggagattcat tttctttccc gtctcgatgg tcgaaaacag ttcactttcg aaagaactta
     1561 tccagcatac tcgcaataag cataggagcc tagagacc
//
LOCUS       NW_015971538.100_-_ghost        1444 bp    DNA     linear   UNA 13-MAY-2023
DEFINITION  Spizellomyces punctatus DAOM BR117 chromosome Unknown supercont1.2,
            whole genome shotgun sequence.
ACCESSION   geneious|urn:local:
VERSION     geneious|urn:local:.:1rs-g96hokv:19
KEYWORDS    .
SOURCE      .
  ORGANISM  .
FEATURES             Location/Qualifiers
     ghost_fanzor    <1..>1444
                     /created_by="gfaure"
                     /label="ghost"
     misc_feature    
                     /Original_Bases="GCGCCCTCTGCGATACCCCCTTGCGCATCCAATTCTTTCCG
                     CCATTTTGACACAATTTCCTCGTTGTGAATTTTGGAGGTCCAGTTGGGCTTATTCCGA
                     AGCGCGTTGGACAGTGATATGAGTGACAGCTCGAGAAGGGTCTTGGGCGGATCCCCTG
                     AACCGTAGTCGTCAAAGTACTGCTTTTCCTGACCATCTGTGGTATAGAACGGACTTGG
                     GATCCCCGATAGATCGGAGTTGTCGGCAGGGATATTGGCTGCCATTTTAGAGATCGTC
                     CTGATGGACAGGTAAACCAAGGCGAAGCACGATGAACCGCTTCCACGTGTCGCTGCTT
                     ATGTCACCGTGCAACTTTAATTCCGTGTTTGTTTCCATCAAAGCTTACTTTTAGAGTA
                     TGCAATACACGTATGATGAGCGATCACAGAGATAGCCTACGTATCAAGTAGAACTACA
                     GTCCGAACTGATGCT"
                     /label="GCGCCCTCTGCGATACCCCCTTGCGCATCCAATTCTTTCCGCCATTTTGA
                     CACAATTTCCTCGTTGTGAATTTTGGAGGTCCAGTTGGGCTTATTCCGAAGCGCGTTG
                     GACAGTGATATGAGTGACAGCTCGAGAAGGGTCTTGGGCGGATCCCCTGAACCGTAGT
                     CGTCAAAGTACTGCTTTTCCTGACCATCTGTGGTATAGAACGGACTTGGGATCCCCGA
                     TAGATCGGAGTTGTCGGCAGGGATATTGGCTGCCATTTTAGAGATCGTCCTGATGGAC
                     AGGTAAACCAAGGCGAAGCACGATGAACCGCTTCCACGTGTCGCTGCTTATGTCACCG
                     TGCAACTTTAATTCCGTGTTTGTTTCCATCAAAGCTTACTTTTAGAGTATGCAATACA
                     CGTATGATGAGCGATCACAGAGATAGCCTACGTATCAAGTAGAACTACAGTCCGAACT
                     GATGCT"
                     /note="Geneious type: Editing History Deletion"
     end             complement(348..377)
                     /original_coord="NW_015971538:1368940_1368911:-1"
                     /label="end"
     end             1065..1095
                     /original_coord="NW_015971538:1369658_1369628:1"
                     /label="end"
     misc_feature    1444^1445
                     /Original_Bases="AAAAAAGCTGGATGGTGCCGATTTTTGAAATTCCAACTGAC
                     AAAATAAAGACATGGTTTTTGTGAAATATACCTGTGTTACTGTTATTCGGAGGATGGC
                     TCCAGAGCGGTGTTCGTCTGTTCGGGTGGTTAACAGCTAAATTGCTGCTCGGCTGAGG
                     CTTTGTTGTTTTGATGTCGTCCATGCCCGACGAGGAAGGGCGCTTATGGGTGAGGAAA
                     TTGGCGCCAAGAGGAATGGAGAACTTGAAGATGATCATCGTCCTTGATGGTCTCTGTC
                     TATAAAAGCACTACCCAATCTCTGTCCCATTCTATCATTCGCAACTTTTACTCGCTCT
                     TGCAACTTTCTCTTTAACTTTCCTTTTCGGATCATACCCCATCTGAATCCTGCTTTCT
                     GCTCGTCAAATACCAGCTTTTGTTCTGTTTCAAGCTTGTTATACCTTGTCAACTACTC
                     GTTATCTGGACCTATCAATACCATTTCATACCCACTTTCGTATTCTTGTTCAGCATAA
                     CCTGAACGAATCCCGTACATCTTGGATATCTGCTTTACGATCCGAACTCTACATCACC
                     GCTACCTTGTGGTGACATCCAGTGCACTATATTCCTGCCTAAAACTTTTGAGATACCT
                     TTCGGATTTACTTATACCAGAACGTAAAAGTTCACTTACATCGCGAAGAAAACCGTAA
                     CAAAAGCTTTTAAAAAACATCAAGAAAATGGCCAACGTTGCTCCTACCCTCGCTAGTG
                     CTGATGCCTCTGTGATGTAAGTTTTGCAATTGTAGACCTTACCTTGCATGGGCATTTA
                     TTAATCTTTTCTTTCCTAGTATGCCTCTGGCAACCGCCACTGGCTTCACAGCCAGTTT
                     GACCGTTACTGACCCCGACAGTAACATCCAGGAAGCTACCGTTTCCGTCAGCGGAGGT
                     TACACGGCCGGTGATCAGCTCTTCTTCACCGGTACTCTTCCTGTGGGAATGACCGCCG
                     GCAACTCCAACGGATTGGCAGCGGATTCTACCAACGCAGATGGAGTGTTGAAATTCGC
                     TGGCTCTTTAACTCCAGCGGATTATCAGACTATTTTGCAGACGATTACTCTCAAATCG
                     TCCAGCAAAGACTGTGCTCCGAGAACTGTCACAATTACGGCCACAGATGTCCCTGGCG
                     CGGTTTCTGCTGCGACCACCACAACATTCGACATCAGCGGTGCTCCTTCTATTTGCTA
                     TGTTGCTGGAAATACACTGTGAGTGATTAGGACATCCTTTGATTATACATAGGGAAAT
                     GCTGTGAAATAACATCCTTTTACTTTCAACAGTATTGGAGATAACAATGCTGCGGGCG
                     TCACTCCAATTTCTGGCGCTACTCTCTACGATGACACTGCCTTGAAGTCAGTCAGCAT
                     CGCCATCACCGAAGTCGACGCTGGCGACTTACTCTCAGTCGACCTTACAGGCATTGCG
                     GACCTCACTGTTGGCACCGGCTATGACAGTACGACAAGAACTTTGACGATCACACCTG
                     TCGCACCGGCCACTACGGTTGCATATTCGACTTTCCAATCGGCACTGCGCGGATTGAA
                     ATTCAGCAGCACGGGTGCCCTCGGTACTAGGACCTTGACTGTGACTGCCACCGATGCC
                     AACGATTTGGTGCA"
                     /label="AAAAAAGCTGGATGGTGCCGATTTTTGAAATTCCAACTGACAAAATAAAG
                     ACATGGTTTTTGTGAAATATACCTGTGTTACTGTTATTCGGAGGATGGCTCCAGAGCG
                     GTGTTCGTCTGTTCGGGTGGTTAACAGCTAAATTGCTGCTCGGCTGAGGCTTTGTTGT
                     TTTGATGTCGTCCATGCCCGACGAGGAAGGGCGCTTATGGGTGAGGAAATTGGCGCCA
                     AGAGGAATGGAGAACTTGAAGATGATCATCGTCCTTGATGGTCTCTGTCTATAAAAGC
                     ACTACCCAATCTCTGTCCCATTCTATCATTCGCAACTTTTACTCGCTCTTGCAACTTT
                     CTCTTTAACTTTCCTTTTCGGATCATACCCCATCTGAATCCTGCTTTCTGCTCGTCAA
                     ATACCAGCTTTTGTTCTGTTTCAAGCTTGTTATACCTTGTCAACTACTCGTTATCTGG
                     ACCTATCAATACCATTTCATACCCACTTTCGTATTCTTGTTCAGCATAACCTGAACGA
                     ATCCCGTACATCTTGGATATCTGCTTTACGATCCGAACTCTACATCACCGCTACCTTG
                     TGGTGACATCCAGTGCACTATATTCCTGCCTAAAACTTTTGAGATACCTTTCGGATTT
                     ACTTATACCAGAACGTAAAAGTTCACTTACATCGCGAAGAAAACCGTAACAAAAGCTT
                     TTAAAAAACATCAAGAAAATGGCCAACGTTGCTCCTACCCTCGCTAGTGCTGATGCCT
                     CTGTGATGTAAGTTTTGCAATTGTAGACCTTACCTTGCATGGGCATTTATTAATCTTT
                     TCTTTCCTAGTATGCCTCTGGCAACCGCCACTGGCTTCACAGCCAGTTTGACCGTTAC
                     TGACCCCGACAGTAACATCCAGGAAGCTACCGTTTCCGTCAGCGGAGGTTACACGGCC
                     GGTGATCAGCTCTTCTTCACCGGTACTCTTCCTGTGGGAATGACCGCCGGCAACTCCA
                     ACGGATTGGCAGCGGATTCTACCAACGCAGATGGAGTGTTGAAATTCGCTGGCTCTTT
                     AACTCCAGCGGATTATCAGACTATTTTGCAGACGATTACTCTCAAATCGTCCAGCAAA
                     GACTGTGCTCCGAGAACTGTCACAATTACGGCCACAGATGTCCCTGGCGCGGTTTCTG
                     CTGCGACCACCACAACATTCGACATCAGCGGTGCTCCTTCTATTTGCTATGTTGCTGG
                     AAATACACTGTGAGTGATTAGGACATCCTTTGATTATACATAGGGAAATGCTGTGAAA
                     TAACATCCTTTTACTTTCAACAGTATTGGAGATAACAATGCTGCGGGCGTCACTCCAA
                     TTTCTGGCGCTACTCTCTACGATGACACTGCCTTGAAGTCAGTCAGCATCGCCATCAC
                     CGAAGTCGACGCTGGCGACTTACTCTCAGTCGACCTTACAGGCATTGCGGACCTCACT
                     GTTGGCACCGGCTATGACAGTACGACAAGAACTTTGACGATCACACCTGTCGCACCGG
                     CCACTACGGTTGCATATTCGACTTTCCAATCGGCACTGCGCGGATTGAAATTCAGCAG
                     CACGGGTGCCCTCGGTACTAGGACCTTGACTGTGACTGCCACCGATGCCAACGATTTG
                     GTGCA"
                     /note="Geneious type: Editing History Deletion"
ORIGIN      
        1 tttcacggag tagcgatggc aactttatac ttttatgctg cttgggatca ttgaaagtgc
       61 aattaaacat ttgatgtcag cttgtcaact tgctactcta tgtacatgcc acctgttgaa
      121 agaagttgac cgtttcatgc ttggctagct taactttctt acggttactt tgaggtaact
      181 tgatatgagg atttttgtgc ttggccaatt cttctgctgt acagtactgt acagtaagtg
      241 cataaaatga ccgcgcacca cgtgaccgca catgacagtt ccctgggtga gtggagctgt
      301 cacgtgtagt cacatggggg tcccagtata cctgcaaatg ctgtacatag tgtagaggtg
      361 attgaaaatg gcactaggac ccattattat ccggctcaat ccggttaatc atatcgcata
      421 atcagaaccc ccatccatcg ctcagattgg tgtggcatgc taatgttttt tttttaaact
      481 gcggtgaggc gcatgccaaa ggtctacaaa aggggagtct tctgtctctt ccctctttcc
      541 tcttcctctt tacccatcct cgactctcaa agcatctgca caactctcat tgcgacccac
      601 attgcaacct catcgcgact cggtcaacca tgagaacgcc gatgtggtgg tgtcgaggac
      661 ctcgaccgcc cgacagcaac cgtgaccaga accagtggca accaatcgga tctgataaca
      721 aaacctacta ttatgctgcc acattagttg agcttggttg gtatgtattg atggcatttc
      781 ttgcatttct tgtcatcggg tcatcttctg acatgcagtt tttttctcta gtctccaagc
      841 cttgtcactg aacatcctcc agcttgcgag tctccccaat gttgcgaaga ctctggcttc
      901 aatgccatca agagttctgg atcaaggcct agtagggacc gtgtgtggtg gtgggcaatt
      961 atccggttag aaccaaccgt tacgaattgc gtgtataatt gcctagtagt acttagttag
     1021 cttttccgaa ccggttgtcg ccggtttatt ccctggtgta gtagctagtg ccagtttctg
     1081 tcacctaata cactaacttt ttgagtgaga tttgttgact attgccagtg acgagttagc
     1141 taaaaacaag acttgaaagc caagatggta gtaacttggc aagcatcaag gcttccatgt
     1201 cttttaagaa gtagttggaa ataattgcgt tttcttggct tgtttggatt caccggaccc
     1261 aaatactact tctgtattcg gagcgaccgg acgttcaaca aaatcgaccc ttccgaaaat
     1321 atcgcgaccc tgaagaccaa ggtatgctta tttgtgatta taaataaagc atagagtttt
     1381 gtttatttag actctttaag tttagccaaa aacagtgaca gacattgcta ccttggcatc
     1441 tccg
//
LOCUS       NW_015971537.108_-_ghost_(reversed)        1523 bp    DNA     linear   UNA 13-MAY-2023
DEFINITION  Spizellomyces punctatus DAOM BR117 chromosome Unknown supercont1.1,
            whole genome shotgun sequence.
ACCESSION   geneious|urn:local:
VERSION     geneious|urn:local:.:1rs-g96hokv:20
KEYWORDS    .
SOURCE      .
  ORGANISM  .
FEATURES             Location/Qualifiers
     gene            complement(<1..167)
                     /locus_tag="SPPG_00377"
                     /db_xref="GeneID:27684109"
                     /label="gene"
     ghost_fanzor    complement(<1..>1523)
                     /created_by="gfaure"
                     /label="ghost"
     misc_feature    
                     /Original_Bases="GTCCTCAAAATCGTAGTCCTCTTGTATCTTTTTTGCAGCAC
                     TCTTCTTTTTGCGAGGTTGCTGCTGAAAGATATTGATAGACATATTACTACCCAGTTG
                     CTTAAACGACCAAGGAACTATAAGACAGTGGTAATTTTTAACTTACTCCGTTCTCGTC
                     TTCTCCATCCTCCTCGCTATCAGAACCAGCTGAACCAGTGTCGGTTTTAGGCATGTCT
                     CCGCCCGAGGAGGACGATGCACCGCCATGCAGAGCCGCAACCAGCTGCGCATAGTCGA
                     AGACGTTTGCCTCTGGGTTTTCCTTGTTGAAAGGTATTTTTATTCGTATTGCTTTCTG
                     GAAATTATGTTCTTCCTCGGGCATGTCGCCATGACCAGTGCCCATGCGTGGGAACGAC
                     ATGGCGCAATTGCACACTTGGAAGATGAGGGATGGTCGTTCGACAATGGGTACAGTTG
                     GTTTGTCTGCATTGTGCAAGTCAATGTCAAAGAGTAAGAAAAGAGCAATGTAAGTATG
                     TGTAAAAGTTATGTGTGTGTGTAAGTGTGTCAGTAAAAGTGTCGTATATAGCTTTTCC
                     TACGCGGTTTTCCGCTCTCGTTTTTGTTTTTTTTCCTAATGGATATTTTGGTCCTTTG
                     GGGACGCCAATGTAAAAGATAAAATACACGCCCCCGTCGTGTAAATTCCATCTTTTCC
                     AATAGGTAGAAGCCTCCTTCCAAGCTAAATCCCATGTGTGGATAACGTACCTAAATAG
                     AACAGGTGAATTGCCGTCGCGTCTCAAAGATGAAAGGAAAACGACGACGACGAGAAAG
                     CGGTTCAACGAGGGTCCGTTTGAACAGTCAGCCTAAAATCGCCTCTAGTTTGGGCGGT
                     GGGGCGCAGTCTCTCTCTCCAAAGTAGCCGTTGTTAAGTTTGAACCGCCCCCAACCAC
                     CAAAAAAAGCTGAACGGGGGAATGAG"
                     /label="GTCCTCAAAATCGTAGTCCTCTTGTATCTTTTTTGCAGCACTCTTCTTTT
                     TGCGAGGTTGCTGCTGAAAGATATTGATAGACATATTACTACCCAGTTGCTTAAACGA
                     CCAAGGAACTATAAGACAGTGGTAATTTTTAACTTACTCCGTTCTCGTCTTCTCCATC
                     CTCCTCGCTATCAGAACCAGCTGAACCAGTGTCGGTTTTAGGCATGTCTCCGCCCGAG
                     GAGGACGATGCACCGCCATGCAGAGCCGCAACCAGCTGCGCATAGTCGAAGACGTTTG
                     CCTCTGGGTTTTCCTTGTTGAAAGGTATTTTTATTCGTATTGCTTTCTGGAAATTATG
                     TTCTTCCTCGGGCATGTCGCCATGACCAGTGCCCATGCGTGGGAACGACATGGCGCAA
                     TTGCACACTTGGAAGATGAGGGATGGTCGTTCGACAATGGGTACAGTTGGTTTGTCTG
                     CATTGTGCAAGTCAATGTCAAAGAGTAAGAAAAGAGCAATGTAAGTATGTGTAAAAGT
                     TATGTGTGTGTGTAAGTGTGTCAGTAAAAGTGTCGTATATAGCTTTTCCTACGCGGTT
                     TTCCGCTCTCGTTTTTGTTTTTTTTCCTAATGGATATTTTGGTCCTTTGGGGACGCCA
                     ATGTAAAAGATAAAATACACGCCCCCGTCGTGTAAATTCCATCTTTTCCAATAGGTAG
                     AAGCCTCCTTCCAAGCTAAATCCCATGTGTGGATAACGTACCTAAATAGAACAGGTGA
                     ATTGCCGTCGCGTCTCAAAGATGAAAGGAAAACGACGACGACGAGAAAGCGGTTCAAC
                     GAGGGTCCGTTTGAACAGTCAGCCTAAAATCGCCTCTAGTTTGGGCGGTGGGGCGCAG
                     TCTCTCTCTCCAAAGTAGCCGTTGTTAAGTTTGAACCGCCCCCAACCACCAAAAAAAG
                     CTGAACGGGGGAATGAG"
                     /note="Geneious type: Editing History Deletion"
     mRNA            complement(<1..167)
                     /locus_tag="SPPG_00377"
                     /product="uncharacterized protein"
                     /transcript_id="XM_016748706.1"
                     /db_xref="GeneID:27684109"
                     /label="uncharacterized protein mRNA"
     mRNA            complement(74..167)
                     /locus_tag="SPPG_00377"
                     /product="hypothetical protein, variant"
                     /transcript_id="XM_016748705.1"
                     /db_xref="GeneID:27684109"
                     /label="hypothetical protein, variant mRNA"
     end             complement(380..409)
                     /original_coord="NW_015971537:1002918_1002889:1"
                     /label="end"
     end             1110..1139
                     /original_coord="NW_015971537:1002188_1002159:-1"
                     /label="end"
     misc_feature    1523^1524
                     /Original_Bases="AAGATAAACAAAACCCAACTATTATATATGCAAAAAACGTG
                     ATTCCCCCCTTGTTTATGTGTTGATCCGTTCAATTTTAGGACATGTCTCCGACGGCGG
                     CAAGGGCCTCCTTCTTTGTACTCTGCTCTCGCAATGTGTCCTGTTTCCATGCTTCAAA
                     TGCGCTCTTGTCTACAATGCCGACTTCTCGGAAATGACGGAACATGTTGGGTAAGAGT
                     TCTGCAACGATTTTTGGCATCGTTAGAAGTTTGAAAAACGAGTTGCTGGCAATATAAA
                     GCTTCAACCAACCAGTAGGGAATCCAATATTGCCACAGTACGCTTGAATAGCAAACAA
                     TACATCCACTTTCTTAGACCCATCCACGTATGGATCAAACAACGGCTTGAGCGATGTC
                     AACATCTCCTTTTGCTTTTGCACGGAATCGGGAGTGGGTTCTACTGGTTTGTTGGGGC
                     CGTTCGCGAATACTGTTTGCGATGCAATGTGTGACAAAACACCTATTGTCAAGATTCG
                     CACGAATTCCGGCGACGCGCGCACTTTATCATTGCTCGGCTCCTACAATTACGAAACA
                     TCCACTCGTTAAATTTACCATTTCAAATGAGCAGGTCAATGTACTGCTTTGTTTACCT
                     TCAACCAAGCCGCCACAGATTCCACATTATCCTTTCCTAATCTCCATTTTAACCCCTT
                     CAATGTTTCAAGCTCCGGGGCCAAAATGAAAAGCCCATTCGCATCCAGCCAATCTGCC
                     AGAATCTCATCAGTACGCTTTTCCTTTGGCCACCATTCTTTGAGATCGACAGCGTCCT
                     TTGTGACGATATCAACTAGGGCGTTATCGCCATCCAAAGATTTGATATCTTTGAGTGT
                     CTCAGCCAACAGCCGCGCGCCGGGGGGTTTCATGGATGATATTGAGAGGAGAGGAGCG
                     GATAGCTCAAGGACGGTTTGCAGATTTA"
                     /label="AAGATAAACAAAACCCAACTATTATATATGCAAAAAACGTGATTCCCCCC
                     TTGTTTATGTGTTGATCCGTTCAATTTTAGGACATGTCTCCGACGGCGGCAAGGGCCT
                     CCTTCTTTGTACTCTGCTCTCGCAATGTGTCCTGTTTCCATGCTTCAAATGCGCTCTT
                     GTCTACAATGCCGACTTCTCGGAAATGACGGAACATGTTGGGTAAGAGTTCTGCAACG
                     ATTTTTGGCATCGTTAGAAGTTTGAAAAACGAGTTGCTGGCAATATAAAGCTTCAACC
                     AACCAGTAGGGAATCCAATATTGCCACAGTACGCTTGAATAGCAAACAATACATCCAC
                     TTTCTTAGACCCATCCACGTATGGATCAAACAACGGCTTGAGCGATGTCAACATCTCC
                     TTTTGCTTTTGCACGGAATCGGGAGTGGGTTCTACTGGTTTGTTGGGGCCGTTCGCGA
                     ATACTGTTTGCGATGCAATGTGTGACAAAACACCTATTGTCAAGATTCGCACGAATTC
                     CGGCGACGCGCGCACTTTATCATTGCTCGGCTCCTACAATTACGAAACATCCACTCGT
                     TAAATTTACCATTTCAAATGAGCAGGTCAATGTACTGCTTTGTTTACCTTCAACCAAG
                     CCGCCACAGATTCCACATTATCCTTTCCTAATCTCCATTTTAACCCCTTCAATGTTTC
                     AAGCTCCGGGGCCAAAATGAAAAGCCCATTCGCATCCAGCCAATCTGCCAGAATCTCA
                     TCAGTACGCTTTTCCTTTGGCCACCATTCTTTGAGATCGACAGCGTCCTTTGTGACGA
                     TATCAACTAGGGCGTTATCGCCATCCAAAGATTTGATATCTTTGAGTGTCTCAGCCAA
                     CAGCCGCGCGCCGGGGGGTTTCATGGATGATATTGAGAGGAGAGGAGCGGATAGCTCA
                     AGGACGGTTTGCAGATTTA"
                     /note="Geneious type: Editing History Deletion"
ORIGIN      
        1 tgtgtgtttc ctttttgaat gtgtgtgtac aaaagagaaa gcgggggagc catatgataa
       61 tgtatgtaat tactttaaag gcaaaaggaa aagcaagtca agaccccaaa cacagctgat
      121 gatgaagatg atgatgatga tgatgaatga tctctccatt ttaaaggaaa aaaaagaacg
      181 gtatcgacac acacacacac tgcacacact ttggttgcta tggccctttt agcatgtggt
      241 ttgactcccc acacagctga tcacgttggg aattggagag gcggataaag tcgtagtgag
      301 ttcaccacaa aagcaaacca tgcgtgtcgt aaaaggcaga attgaaattg gatgggctgg
      361 attacataag cacatcacat agtgtggagg cgattgaaaa tggcactagg actcattatt
      421 atccggatga atccggttaa tcatatcgca taatgagaac ccccatctat cgctcagatt
      481 ggtgtggcat gctaatgttt tttttttaaa ctgcggtgag gcgcatgcca aaggtctata
      541 aaaggggagc cttctgtctc ttccctcttt cctctttacc catcctcgac tctcaaagca
      601 tctgcatctg cacaactctc attgcgaccc acattgcaac ctcatcgcga ctcggtcaac
      661 catgagaacg ccgatgtggt ggtgtcgagg acctcgaccg cccgacagca accgtgacca
      721 gaaccagtgg caaccaatcg gatctgataa caaaacctac tattatgctg ccacattagt
      781 tgagcttggt tggtatgtat cgatggcatt tcttgcattt cttgtcatcg ggtcatcttc
      841 tgacatgcag tttttttctc tagtctccaa gccttgtcac tgaacatcct ctggcttgtg
      901 acgctgccca gtcgattcgc tcctggatgc aagagtctgg cttcaatgcc atcaagagtt
      961 ctggatcaag gcctagtagg gaccgcgtgt ggtggagggc aattatccgg ttagaaccaa
     1021 ccgttacgta ttgcgtgtat aattgcctag tagtagctta gttagctttt ccaaaccggt
     1081 tgtcgccggt ttattccctg gtgtagtagc tagtgccatt ttctgtcacc tctacactac
     1141 acaacatgaa caattacaca atactgggct gcgtataaag tattccagct cttgcatcta
     1201 atgctgctgc acatcttcaa cggcaaacat ttgaaacaat gacaaagaat tcttttcgac
     1261 tgtaaaacag cgcttccccg caaaaccgca catcgtcatc acaaaggtgc aatgggactc
     1321 gcagtattgg aataatccat ataccataaa aacaaggtag aacgaaacga gcacaatttg
     1381 atgaaacgat tttccaaatg gatatattaa ctagatctcc tcaaacaaaa aacaaaagaa
     1441 aaaaagaaac agccatatgc gatgccttct gcacaccttg atgccatcca tccgtgcaga
     1501 aaaagaaatc cggcagaaat gga
//
LOCUS       NW_015971548.32_-_ghost        1444 bp    DNA     linear   UNA 13-MAY-2023
DEFINITION  Spizellomyces punctatus DAOM BR117 chromosome Unknown
            supercont1.12, whole genome shotgun sequence.
ACCESSION   geneious|urn:local:
VERSION     geneious|urn:local:.:1rs-g96hokv:21
KEYWORDS    .
SOURCE      .
  ORGANISM  .
FEATURES             Location/Qualifiers
     ghost_fanzor    <1..>1444
                     /created_by="gfaure"
                     /label="ghost"
     misc_feature    
                     /Original_Bases="TTCGATATCAGTTTTGGCGACTTCATGATCCCGCCGCAAGG
                     CATAGTACATGGAGCGGTACTTCTCTGTTTCCTACCTCATCAGCGTTAGTTTTCCACC
                     TTTTACGTACTTATCCAGTAGGTCAGGCGTGTGCAATTACCTGTTTTAAGCCCTTTGA
                     GCGCTTCTCATTTTGCTCCTCCATTTCCTGTACAACTTTAAGGCGGAGGATTTCCAAA
                     TCTCTGCATATCACATATGTGGATCAGGACCCCTTTTTGCATGACTGTAGCGGGCACA
                     TCAACTAACTTTGGTTGTGGAGCTTTGGAACGGAATTCTTCTAGCTCCCGGGATTTAG
                     CGTTAAGTTGTGATTTAAAGAGTGATGTTGATTCGCTTATTTGAGCCTCTAAAGCTGT
                     CTACTCTCCAATTTTGTTAGTTAGTTAACCGCAAATTCTCGTGAATGGGTGCTCAGAA
                     TGTGATAGCACAACCTTCTCCTTAACCGAGAGATCATATTCTCGACTGAGGGTCTCAT
                     ATCGCTCTTGAAGGCGCTCATGGCCG"
                     /label="TTCGATATCAGTTTTGGCGACTTCATGATCCCGCCGCAAGGCATAGTACA
                     TGGAGCGGTACTTCTCTGTTTCCTACCTCATCAGCGTTAGTTTTCCACCTTTTACGTA
                     CTTATCCAGTAGGTCAGGCGTGTGCAATTACCTGTTTTAAGCCCTTTGAGCGCTTCTC
                     ATTTTGCTCCTCCATTTCCTGTACAACTTTAAGGCGGAGGATTTCCAAATCTCTGCAT
                     ATCACATATGTGGATCAGGACCCCTTTTTGCATGACTGTAGCGGGCACATCAACTAAC
                     TTTGGTTGTGGAGCTTTGGAACGGAATTCTTCTAGCTCCCGGGATTTAGCGTTAAGTT
                     GTGATTTAAAGAGTGATGTTGATTCGCTTATTTGAGCCTCTAAAGCTGTCTACTCTCC
                     AATTTTGTTAGTTAGTTAACCGCAAATTCTCGTGAATGGGTGCTCAGAATGTGATAGC
                     ACAACCTTCTCCTTAACCGAGAGATCATATTCTCGACTGAGGGTCTCATATCGCTCTT
                     GAAGGCGCTCATGGCCG"
                     /note="Geneious type: Editing History Deletion"
     end             complement(445..474)
                     /original_coord="NW_015971548:415364_415335:-1"
                     /label="end"
     end             1148..1178
                     /original_coord="NW_015971548:416068_416038:1"
                     /label="end"
     CDS             complement(1272..>1444)
                     /locus_tag="SPPG_06541"
                     /product="uncharacterized protein"
                     /protein_id="XP_016606174.1"
                     /db_xref="GeneID:27689835"
                     /Original_Translation="MSTLACSKEQNETTSKSQVSNVDEAVAEGIAKLPE
                     HKQMANAAQAELTAQCMQRHAKELEARTAAVTGGVIPKDSAAAVAQSAADRAKHIADD
                     MQAIALHTESPAHKKKTPVAQAIELKIHAQDQMSQEMRDSIHSRVFKAEEGSEASKLM
                     SEAQKMLHEVLSARQAKRKAEGLPERDDPVMKEIKEAIAKKELARELMSREMKQKGRV
                     DKDSPASKLMSEADRMLRHIAEVHGGKNLDTGPEKAIIESLARIALHEDNLPVPSEGA
                     REAIADVNQMKEGEKKKIRDALAKLTHEEVEELPKKEQVKIALEKKAKAAELMSQEMK
                     QKGRVDPKRYGDEAAILQSEADSILQPREE"
                     /codon_start=3
                     /label="uncharacterized protein CDS"
     gene            complement(<1272..>1444)
                     /locus_tag="SPPG_06541"
                     /db_xref="GeneID:27689835"
                     /label="gene"
     mRNA            complement(<1272..>1444)
                     /locus_tag="SPPG_06541"
                     /product="uncharacterized protein"
                     /transcript_id="XM_016754743.1"
                     /db_xref="GeneID:27689835"
                     /label="uncharacterized protein mRNA"
     misc_feature    1444^1445
                     /Original_Bases="CCTCGACTTCTTCATGCGTTAATTTTGCAAGAGCATCTCTG
                     ATCTTTTTCTTTTCGCCTTCTTTCATTTGATTGACATCAGCGATCGCCTCTCTAGCAC
                     CCTCCGATGGAACTGGAAGATTGTCTTCATGCAAGGCAATCCGCGCAAGGGACTCAAT
                     AATGGCTTTCTCGGGTCCGGTGTCAAGATTTTTGCCACCATGGACCTCGGCAATGTGC
                     CTTAACATTCGGTCAGCTTCGCTCATGAGCTTGGAAGCAGGGGAATCTTTGTCGACGC
                     GGCCCTTTTGTTTCATTTCGCGGGACATTAGCTCACGGGCCAACTCCTTCTTGGCAAT
                     TGCCTCTTTGATCTCTTTCATGACGGGATCGTCTCGCTCTGGGAGTCCCTCAGCCTTT
                     CTCTTCGCCTGTCTCGCACTCAATACTTCATGCAACATTTTTTGCGCTTCGCTCATAA
                     GCTTCGAAGCTTCGCTTCCTTCCTCCGCTTTGAAAACTCTGCTGTGAATTGAGTCGCG
                     CATCTCTTGTGACATTTGATCCTGAGCATGGATCTTCAACTCTATGGCTTGGGCGACA
                     GGGGTCTTCTTCTTATGAGCTGGTGATTCCGTGTGAAGAGCAATAGCCTGTATTGGGC
                     ACGTCAGAATCTGCAATGAAAGGTGCTCCGGTATGGAGTACAGCGAACCTATGATCT"
                     /label="CCTCGACTTCTTCATGCGTTAATTTTGCAAGAGCATCTCTGATCTTTTTC
                     TTTTCGCCTTCTTTCATTTGATTGACATCAGCGATCGCCTCTCTAGCACCCTCCGATG
                     GAACTGGAAGATTGTCTTCATGCAAGGCAATCCGCGCAAGGGACTCAATAATGGCTTT
                     CTCGGGTCCGGTGTCAAGATTTTTGCCACCATGGACCTCGGCAATGTGCCTTAACATT
                     CGGTCAGCTTCGCTCATGAGCTTGGAAGCAGGGGAATCTTTGTCGACGCGGCCCTTTT
                     GTTTCATTTCGCGGGACATTAGCTCACGGGCCAACTCCTTCTTGGCAATTGCCTCTTT
                     GATCTCTTTCATGACGGGATCGTCTCGCTCTGGGAGTCCCTCAGCCTTTCTCTTCGCC
                     TGTCTCGCACTCAATACTTCATGCAACATTTTTTGCGCTTCGCTCATAAGCTTCGAAG
                     CTTCGCTTCCTTCCTCCGCTTTGAAAACTCTGCTGTGAATTGAGTCGCGCATCTCTTG
                     TGACATTTGATCCTGAGCATGGATCTTCAACTCTATGGCTTGGGCGACAGGGGTCTTC
                     TTCTTATGAGCTGGTGATTCCGTGTGAAGAGCAATAGCCTGTATTGGGCACGTCAGAA
                     TCTGCAATGAAAGGTGCTCCGGTATGGAGTACAGCGAACCTATGATCT"
                     /note="Geneious type: Editing History Deletion"
ORIGIN      
        1 tttttaagct gtaatggcga cgttgttcaa tttggttccc gaaacatagt tggctctttc
       61 tgtgacctta cgtgttcaaa attgtcttta tatgcctcat tttctttctt gagagtctcc
      121 acaagtgata aagcaacttt gagcttttca agtactgctt cttgcgtttc cgccatattt
      181 cttgttgtta aaccgaaccc tggctggtgc agcgtgaagc tgctgcgcac acataacgca
      241 gcgacgcgtt cgttgattac ataatatcga ggtgagggct catcctgcga tcaatactca
      301 tgcaacacca ggagctctcc cattagtgag catcagtacg tctccataag acttcgaaca
      361 tactgcttga actaccatct atagcaagaa cgttcgtttg gtgatggggg gaaagatgca
      421 catttggagt ttgagatcac tacatagtgt ggaggcgatt gaaaatggca ctaggaccca
      481 ttattatccg gattaatccg gttaatcata tcgcataatc agaacccccc tctatcgctc
      541 ttggtgtggc atgcatgtaa tgtttttttt taaaattgcg atgtggtgca tgccaaaggt
      601 ctataaaagg ggggcctttt ccctctttcc tctttaccca tcctcgactc tcaaagcatc
      661 tgcacaaatg ctcattgcga cccacattgc aactcattgc gactcggtca accatgagaa
      721 tgccgatgtg gtggtgtcga ggacctcgac cacccaacag caaccgtgat cagaaccagt
      781 ggcaaccaat cggatccgat aacagaacct actattacgc tgccacatta gttgagcttg
      841 gttggtatgt atcgatggca tttcttgcat ttcttgtcat cgggtcatct tctgacatgc
      901 agtttttttc tctagtctcc aagccttgtc actgaagatc ctccagctta cgagtctccc
      961 caatattgtg aagactctgg cttcaatgcc atcaagagtt ctggatcaag gcctagtagg
     1021 gactgcgtgt ggtggtgggc agttatccgg ttagaacaac cgttacgtat tgcgtgtata
     1081 attgcctagt agtagttagt tagcttttcc gaaccagttg tcgccggttt attccctggt
     1141 gtagtagcta gtgccagttt ctgtcaccta atacactatg tatttcacct gtacagggat
     1201 gcagagaata cgcatcatca tatgggcacg ggacacaaac gagaattctc ggctactgct
     1261 acagtctagc gctattcctc tctgggctgc agaatggaat ctgcctcact ttgcaaaatg
     1321 gccgcttcat ctccataacg ctttggatca accctaccct tctgcttcat ctcttgggac
     1381 atcaactcag ctgctttggc tttcttttca agcgcaattt tgacctgttc cttctttggt
     1441 agct
//
LOCUS       NW_015971544.55_-_ghost        1444 bp    DNA     linear   UNA 13-MAY-2023
DEFINITION  Spizellomyces punctatus DAOM BR117 chromosome Unknown supercont1.8,
            whole genome shotgun sequence.
ACCESSION   geneious|urn:local:
VERSION     geneious|urn:local:.:1rs-g96hokv:22
KEYWORDS    .
SOURCE      .
  ORGANISM  .
FEATURES             Location/Qualifiers
     ghost_fanzor    <1..>1444
                     /created_by="gfaure"
                     /label="ghost"
     misc_feature    
                     /Original_Bases="TTCGCATTCAGAGAGCGATTCACGATGGCCCAGCACGGACC
                     TCAATACGCAAGACGATCACAATTCCAATTCCCGCGGACCGGTACAGTTTCCCAGCCG
                     TATTGTTCTGAAACCTACGGACAATCCCCTCGCAGCGCATCTGGCTAACCTGATGAAC
                     TCAAATCACACCATATCACCGCATACTCAAAGTGAGGATATCGAACATCTAGCATTTC
                     GTGCGCATCCTGGAAAGAACACAGCTAAGGAGAATGGACTGGTTCCTGCTGGTGGTCC
                     TGGAAGTTCTCAGACTGCATCGAAACGCTCATGGCGAAGTCGCAATGTCATGAAAATC
                     AAACTTCCTCCGGGGGTGGTTGTTCCCCAGGCGTTGATATCTCCTGGGCTCACTGAGA
                     GGATGTTGGAAGCTGGCTTACACCCGCAAACTGGAGCGCCCTTATCTGAAGGTTGTCA
                     GCGAGAGACGAGATGGAGGAAGGCAACATCAGTGAAGAGTGACGGGGCAGCTGAAGCT
                     GACGAACGACGACGCAATACAGGCAT"
                     /label="TTCGCATTCAGAGAGCGATTCACGATGGCCCAGCACGGACCTCAATACGC
                     AAGACGATCACAATTCCAATTCCCGCGGACCGGTACAGTTTCCCAGCCGTATTGTTCT
                     GAAACCTACGGACAATCCCCTCGCAGCGCATCTGGCTAACCTGATGAACTCAAATCAC
                     ACCATATCACCGCATACTCAAAGTGAGGATATCGAACATCTAGCATTTCGTGCGCATC
                     CTGGAAAGAACACAGCTAAGGAGAATGGACTGGTTCCTGCTGGTGGTCCTGGAAGTTC
                     TCAGACTGCATCGAAACGCTCATGGCGAAGTCGCAATGTCATGAAAATCAAACTTCCT
                     CCGGGGGTGGTTGTTCCCCAGGCGTTGATATCTCCTGGGCTCACTGAGAGGATGTTGG
                     AAGCTGGCTTACACCCGCAAACTGGAGCGCCCTTATCTGAAGGTTGTCAGCGAGAGAC
                     GAGATGGAGGAAGGCAACATCAGTGAAGAGTGACGGGGCAGCTGAAGCTGACGAACGA
                     CGACGCAATACAGGCAT"
                     /note="Geneious type: Editing History Deletion"
     end             complement(363..391)
                     /original_coord="NW_015971544:890328_890300:-1"
                     /label="end"
     end             1070..1099
                     /original_coord="NW_015971544:891036_891007:1"
                     /label="end"
     gene            1151..>1444
                     /locus_tag="SPPG_05170"
                     /db_xref="GeneID:27688566"
                     /label="gene"
     mRNA            1151..>1444
                     /locus_tag="SPPG_05170"
                     /product="uncharacterized protein"
                     /transcript_id="XM_016753395.1"
                     /db_xref="GeneID:27688566"
                     /label="uncharacterized protein mRNA"
     CDS             1256..>1444
                     /locus_tag="SPPG_05170"
                     /codon_start=1
                     /product="uncharacterized protein"
                     /protein_id="XP_016607834.1"
                     /db_xref="GeneID:27688566"
                     /Original_Translation="MLYFRSIRASRPAAHLLGKRCLMTASGRGRATTTP
                     NHSSHAARRVMGLSSHLRSTDLPNSGGVATMATSSSSSGQVEVRHQKMQSVRLFLLNR
                     PKSLNVLNRSMVNNIVPQLQVWEESNLCKVIVLTSVEGRAFCAGGDVKALITGALSGK
                     PEDLAEALKFFEEEYQLNHLIGTLKKPFISIMNGITMGGGVGLSVHAPFRIATENTLF
                     AMPETGIGLFPDVGGSFFLPRLDGELGTFLGLTGWRLKGEEVFQAGIATHFIPSARLP
                     SLMSRLAELETDELDVINGILEEFVGDIEPSKWNTWSLGGQIGNAIDRCFKFNTIEEI
                     ISALENENTPWAGEVLEELKKMSPTSLKVTLQQLRNGRKLDLASCFRMEYNMAREFLD
                     TPDFYEGVRAKLIDKPPRTPKWQPPWEEMSQLSPSIVQRYFTPAAPSPRSVPKNSRIP
                     SEKLRFLTSLTYHDYPHRTLSGLPSVHDIYRVVIGEGRRGQSLAAPQTKEEVVEWLEQ
                     NWGAYDSGVIGSERQMLPQIVTIEGGFGRGKAGLREKVLSVLDRYVEEVSKPGVQKRL
                     EWKGPK"
                     /label="uncharacterized protein CDS"
     misc_feature    1444^1445
                     /Original_Bases="GCAACGGTATGCTCAGGTGCGGATGTTTCCTGTGAGGGATC
                     TGGTGCTAATAGATTGAACTATGGACAGATGGCAACTTCTTCAAGCTCCTCAGGACAG
                     GTCGAGGTCCGACACCAGAAGATGCAGTCTGTGCGACTGTTCCTGCTGAATCGTCCTA
                     AGAGCTTGAATGTCCTCAACCGAAGCATGGTGAACAACATCGTGCCTCAACTTCAGGT
                     GCTCAAGCTACTGTTGCAAGCATGTGGTTTTCAAGTCCTAATTCCTTGATTAGGTGTG
                     GGAAGAATCAAACCTGTGCAAAGTCATTGTGTTGACGAGCGTGGAAGGACGGGCGTTT
                     TGTGCAGGTGGCGATGTCAAGGCTCTAATTACGGGTGCTTTGTCGGGGAAACCTGAGG
                     ATCTGGCAGAGGCGCTCAAGTTTTTTGAGGAGGAGTATCAATTGAACCATCTGATTGG
                     AACATTGAAGAAGCCGTTCATTAGTATCATGAATGGGATTACAAGTGGGTTTTGTGGA
                     GAGTTTGTCATTTGTTGCAAAGACACCAATTTATGATTTGCGCTCAACAGTGGGCGGA
                     GGTGTTGGGTTATCGGTTCACGCACCTTTCCGAATTGCTACCGAGAACACTTTGTTTG
                     CGATGCCAGAAACTGGCATTGGGTTGTTCCCAGATGTCGGTGGTAGTTTCTTTTTGCC
                     GAGGTTGGATGGAGAGCTGGGCACATTTTTGGGATTGACGGGGTGGAGGTTGAAGGGG
                     GAGGAAGTATTGTGAGTACTTTTTTGACCACGTTCTGGGAATTTGGAAGTGTGGCGTA
                     GATTGACCGTGGATTTGCTTGTGTGGAAAAAGTCAGGCTGGCATTGCAACGCATTTTA
                     TTCCCTCTGCACGATTGCCATCTCTCATGTCTCGTCTTGCCGAATTGGAGACAGATGA
                     GCTGGATGTAATCAATGGTATCCTGGAGGAATTTGTTGGTAAGTTGTGGCAGCTATTC
                     TTTGGATGCTATAGGCGTGGAATTCAAAGATTCTTTTTTTCTGTATCAAAGGCGACAT
                     CGAACCTTCAAAATGGAATACATGGAGCCTAGGCGGACAGATTGGAAATGCCATTGAC
                     CGGTCAGTTGTAGCTGAGCCGATCTGCTAATAATGTTATCATTGACGATGTCAACAGA
                     TGTTTCAAATTCAACACCATCGAGGAAATCATTTCTGCCTTAGAAAACGAGGCATGTA
                     TCCTCCCTGACTGATAAATATTTGATTCTACTGTCTAATGTCACGATCGACTATTTA"
                     /label="GCAACGGTATGCTCAGGTGCGGATGTTTCCTGTGAGGGATCTGGTGCTAA
                     TAGATTGAACTATGGACAGATGGCAACTTCTTCAAGCTCCTCAGGACAGGTCGAGGTC
                     CGACACCAGAAGATGCAGTCTGTGCGACTGTTCCTGCTGAATCGTCCTAAGAGCTTGA
                     ATGTCCTCAACCGAAGCATGGTGAACAACATCGTGCCTCAACTTCAGGTGCTCAAGCT
                     ACTGTTGCAAGCATGTGGTTTTCAAGTCCTAATTCCTTGATTAGGTGTGGGAAGAATC
                     AAACCTGTGCAAAGTCATTGTGTTGACGAGCGTGGAAGGACGGGCGTTTTGTGCAGGT
                     GGCGATGTCAAGGCTCTAATTACGGGTGCTTTGTCGGGGAAACCTGAGGATCTGGCAG
                     AGGCGCTCAAGTTTTTTGAGGAGGAGTATCAATTGAACCATCTGATTGGAACATTGAA
                     GAAGCCGTTCATTAGTATCATGAATGGGATTACAAGTGGGTTTTGTGGAGAGTTTGTC
                     ATTTGTTGCAAAGACACCAATTTATGATTTGCGCTCAACAGTGGGCGGAGGTGTTGGG
                     TTATCGGTTCACGCACCTTTCCGAATTGCTACCGAGAACACTTTGTTTGCGATGCCAG
                     AAACTGGCATTGGGTTGTTCCCAGATGTCGGTGGTAGTTTCTTTTTGCCGAGGTTGGA
                     TGGAGAGCTGGGCACATTTTTGGGATTGACGGGGTGGAGGTTGAAGGGGGAGGAAGTA
                     TTGTGAGTACTTTTTTGACCACGTTCTGGGAATTTGGAAGTGTGGCGTAGATTGACCG
                     TGGATTTGCTTGTGTGGAAAAAGTCAGGCTGGCATTGCAACGCATTTTATTCCCTCTG
                     CACGATTGCCATCTCTCATGTCTCGTCTTGCCGAATTGGAGACAGATGAGCTGGATGT
                     AATCAATGGTATCCTGGAGGAATTTGTTGGTAAGTTGTGGCAGCTATTCTTTGGATGC
                     TATAGGCGTGGAATTCAAAGATTCTTTTTTTCTGTATCAAAGGCGACATCGAACCTTC
                     AAAATGGAATACATGGAGCCTAGGCGGACAGATTGGAAATGCCATTGACCGGTCAGTT
                     GTAGCTGAGCCGATCTGCTAATAATGTTATCATTGACGATGTCAACAGATGTTTCAAA
                     TTCAACACCATCGAGGAAATCATTTCTGCCTTAGAAAACGAGGCATGTATCCTCCCTG
                     ACTGATAAATATTTGATTCTACTGTCTAATGTCACGATCGACTATTTA"
                     /note="Geneious type: Editing History Deletion"
ORIGIN      
        1 agtacgaacc atgtcaacag gtggattgtc tcgcatggct ctcgatagcc aacagcatcc
       61 cggtcggcga ccctctcact cctcacagcc cgtcctttcc cagcctccat ctcaacgacc
      121 acccttaccg ggcgacgtcc gattgaagca tcgtcgccca tcatcccgaa gtactgttag
      181 cgaggaccga gtatcaattg atcgacatcg cgtcagaggc agacgagtgt cttcgagcgc
      241 gagccagcat gaaggaataa tactcgagga acctggaagc agcttttgac gagaaggctc
      301 tatgggattc aatagtagtt agtttgtagt gacagtcgac aaaaaccgca caggctaata
      361 catagtgtgg aggtgattga aaatggcact acatacatac agaggaccca ttattatccg
      421 gattaatccg gttaatcata tcgcataatc agaaccccca tctattgctc aaagcggtgt
      481 ggcatgcata taatgttttt ttttaaactg cggtgaggtg catgccaaag gtctataaaa
      541 ggggggcctt ttgctccctc ttccctcttt cctctttacc catcctcgac tctctaacca
      601 tctgcgcaac tctcatcgcg actcggtcca atcatgagaa tgcagatgtg gtggtgtcaa
      661 ggacctcgac cgcccgacag caaccgtgat cagaaccagc ggcaaccaat cggatcccat
      721 aacaaaacct actattatgc tgccacatta gttgagcttg gttggtatgt atcgatggca
      781 tttcttgcat ttcttgtcat cgggtcatct tctgacatgc agtttttttc tctagtctcc
      841 aagccttgtc actgaaaatc ctacagcttg cgagtctccc caatgttgcg aagactctgg
      901 cttcaatgcc atcaagagtt ctggatcaag gcctagtagg gaccgcgtgt ggtggtgggc
      961 agttatccgg ttagaaccaa ccgttacgta ttgcgtgtat aattgtctag tagtagctta
     1021 gttagctttt ccgaaccggt tgtcgctggt ttattccctg gtgtagtagc tagtgccagt
     1081 ttctgtcacc tctacactat tacatgaagc atgatttaat tgccattacc atggcaacaa
     1141 tgtgacaaag tgaaatccag caattgtgag tttggttggc cagtagtaga atccgcagat
     1201 cccgtcgcgc aagcttgaga acgacggttt ttgccatcgc ctttgttgcc tttcaatgtt
     1261 atattttagg agcatcagag caagtcggcc ggccgctcat ttactcggca aacgttgtct
     1321 catgactgct tccggtcgcg gccgggcaac gactacaccc aatcacagct cacacgccgc
     1381 ccgacgggtg atgggtttgt cgagccatct gagatccact gacttgccaa attcaggggg
     1441 agta
//
LOCUS       NW_015971543.3_-_ghost        1536 bp    DNA     linear   UNA 13-MAY-2023
DEFINITION  Spizellomyces punctatus DAOM BR117 chromosome Unknown supercont1.7,
            whole genome shotgun sequence.
ACCESSION   geneious|urn:local:
VERSION     geneious|urn:local:.:1rs-g96hokv:23
KEYWORDS    .
SOURCE      .
  ORGANISM  .
FEATURES             Location/Qualifiers
     gene            <1..191
                     /locus_tag="SPPG_04352"
                     /db_xref="GeneID:27687804"
                     /label="gene"
     ghost_fanzor    <1..>1536
                     /created_by="gfaure"
                     /label="ghost"
     mRNA            <1..191
                     /locus_tag="SPPG_04352"
                     /product="uncharacterized protein"
                     /transcript_id="XM_016752591.1"
                     /db_xref="GeneID:27687804"
                     /label="uncharacterized protein mRNA"
     misc_feature    
                     /Original_Bases="CAACTCTCCGCTCGTCTTTGGCGCAATGCCATCACTACACA
                     GCGGCTTCGCCGTCTTGATTATGCTCTTTGCCATACATTTTTCCCGCCGCCTCGGAGG
                     CGTGCTCGTAATATACATGTGCTGGCAATGGTGGGCGACAATGTATCTACGACATCAC
                     TACATGGTCGATCTATTCGTCGGTGCACTGTACTCTACTGCAACATATTTCCTCGCAA
                     GACGATATCTGGTTCGGGCATCTGCGGGAATGGGGTTGGTTAGCCTTGCAAATGACTA
                     CAAACTACTGGATGTGGTGGTGATGGGGGATATGATGGAGGCGAAGGGTAATGTCGGA
                     TCGGATGGGTCGTGGACAGAAACAATATTAAAGAGTCGGAGAGCGGGGGAGAGGGATT
                     CATTGGTACAAAGTACAGTCCCTCTGGAGGGTGTACTAATTGATGGGAGAGGGGAGCT
                     ATAGCATTGGTGATGATTTTCTTTTACTTGTCTTTTTTTTTAATGTTCACTACTGGAG
                     CTTTTTTCTCTTTCATATTTTTC"
                     /label="CAACTCTCCGCTCGTCTTTGGCGCAATGCCATCACTACACAGCGGCTTCG
                     CCGTCTTGATTATGCTCTTTGCCATACATTTTTCCCGCCGCCTCGGAGGCGTGCTCGT
                     AATATACATGTGCTGGCAATGGTGGGCGACAATGTATCTACGACATCACTACATGGTC
                     GATCTATTCGTCGGTGCACTGTACTCTACTGCAACATATTTCCTCGCAAGACGATATC
                     TGGTTCGGGCATCTGCGGGAATGGGGTTGGTTAGCCTTGCAAATGACTACAAACTACT
                     GGATGTGGTGGTGATGGGGGATATGATGGAGGCGAAGGGTAATGTCGGATCGGATGGG
                     TCGTGGACAGAAACAATATTAAAGAGTCGGAGAGCGGGGGAGAGGGATTCATTGGTAC
                     AAAGTACAGTCCCTCTGGAGGGTGTACTAATTGATGGGAGAGGGGAGCTATAGCATTG
                     GTGATGATTTTCTTTTACTTGTCTTTTTTTTTAATGTTCACTACTGGAGCTTTTTTCT
                     CTTTCATATTTTTC"
                     /note="Geneious type: Editing History Deletion"
     end             complement(215..244)
                     /original_coord="NW_015971543:57569_57540:-1"
                     /label="end"
     end             927..956
                     /original_coord="NW_015971543:58281_58252:1"
                     /label="end"
     misc_feature    1536^1537
                     /Original_Bases="CAGGATTGAGCATGTCTCGTGCCACTTCAGCTTACTATAAT
                     CATCATCGTTCACCCTTACACCCTGTTTTGGCCTGGGATACGACAATATTGACACCGA
                     CCCTTTGTGTGGTGGAAATGCTGGGGACAGGGAGATGGTTCGCGTTGGACGATCTCAC
                     CATTTCCTCGCCACGCGTGAAGGTAGGCGCGAAGCTAAGCTCGTTGCGCCCACCGGCC
                     CGACCGCCGATCATGTCAAAAAAAGGCAACTCTTGGGAAAGAGACACGCGAGACAACA
                     GATAAAAGCAAAAAAATAAAAAGCTTAGCGTTTCCTTATTAGGGCAAATAAGGCAAGC
                     CATTCAATGA"
                     /label="CAGGATTGAGCATGTCTCGTGCCACTTCAGCTTACTATAATCATCATCGT
                     TCACCCTTACACCCTGTTTTGGCCTGGGATACGACAATATTGACACCGACCCTTTGTG
                     TGGTGGAAATGCTGGGGACAGGGAGATGGTTCGCGTTGGACGATCTCACCATTTCCTC
                     GCCACGCGTGAAGGTAGGCGCGAAGCTAAGCTCGTTGCGCCCACCGGCCCGACCGCCG
                     ATCATGTCAAAAAAAGGCAACTCTTGGGAAAGAGACACGCGAGACAACAGATAAAAGC
                     AAAAAAATAAAAAGCTTAGCGTTTCCTTATTAGGGCAAATAAGGCAAGCCATTCAATG
                     A"
                     /note="Geneious type: Editing History Deletion"
ORIGIN      
        1 tgtctggccg agttaccgtc gaaatgcttt tgtcggtaga gggttggatg atgggatatg
       61 gagatggtgt ctaatacttc tgtgcgggtt tggagttatc aaccgttatt ttgtacaatg
      121 gtttttcgtt tttctttatt ataataagac tctaggttgg aggaaccatg cggacccccc
      181 tcggcactcg cgtcaattgg cttttagcct ttcatagttt ggcggcgatt gaaaatggca
      241 ctaggaccca ttattatccg gattaatccg gttaatcata tcgcataatc agaacccccc
      301 tctatcgctc agattggtgt ggcatgtatt gtagtgtttt ttttttaaac tgcggtgagg
      361 cgcatgccaa aggtctataa aaggggggcc ttttccctct ttcctcttta cccatcctcg
      421 actcgaagca tctgcgcaac gctcattgcg acccacacaa cctcatcgcg actcggtcaa
      481 ccatgagaac gccgatgtgg tggtgtcgag gacctcgacc gcccgacagc aaccgtgatc
      541 agaaccagcg gcaaccaatc ggatccgata acaaaaccta ctattatact gccacattag
      601 ttgagcttgg ttggtatgta tcgatggcat ttcttggatt tcttgtcatc gggtcacctc
      661 gctgacatgc agtttttttt agtctccaag ccttgtcact gaaaatccac cagcttgtga
      721 cgctgcccag tcgattcgct cctggttgca agagtctggc ttcaatgcca tcaagagttc
      781 tggatcaagg cctagtaggg accgcgtgtg gtggtgggca gttatccggt tagaacaacc
      841 gttacgtatt gcgtgtataa ttgcctagta gtagttagat agcttttccg aaccggttgt
      901 cgccggttta ttccctggtg tagtagctag tgccagtttc tgtcacctct acactacttt
      961 agcgtcatga tatgcgttga tcaccctgga aattaataaa tgttttttta aaggggacgc
     1021 tttgctcatt ggttcgcgct tcccacctcc ttctgcaagg agagcgattt ggtttttact
     1081 tggtgggatc atctcttcag gtacagaaga gacaaacaaa acaaacttcc aattcatgta
     1141 accaaattcc attagagaaa aaggtttcat tttccacaca cgtgaattgc cctaagcgct
     1201 taggtacatg aactgtctca atgtttcaaa gcgtgttttt gttacatcct atttgacatg
     1261 aattcattcc gtaggtggtt caaagattca tccgaaaaga cactaaatat ttgggaaagt
     1321 cggtagcagt atcgatgaga aagataatag agatacccca ttatattgca ttgtaggaga
     1381 agctattgct ttgttcgtat tcacagggtg gaagctgctg gtggatgggc gcaagttttg
     1441 tcctttttga gactggttct gttttgttcc atatgtcgaa ctgagctgat agttgacggg
     1501 cgcaacccac atcctttact ggagtgtaat ggggag
//
LOCUS       NW_015971557.12_-_ghost        1610 bp    DNA     linear   UNA 13-MAY-2023
DEFINITION  Spizellomyces punctatus DAOM BR117 chromosome Unknown
            supercont1.21, whole genome shotgun sequence.
ACCESSION   geneious|urn:local:
VERSION     geneious|urn:local:.:1rs-g96hokv:24
KEYWORDS    .
SOURCE      .
  ORGANISM  .
FEATURES             Location/Qualifiers
     ghost_fanzor    <1..>1610
                     /created_by="gfaure"
                     /label="ghost"
     misc_feature    
                     /Original_Bases="AACCACTTTATTAACAAGGATCTGAACGTCTTCCAAAACCC
                     GGGCGGACCACTCAACACATGTGTATTGTTTGATCTGGATGTCCAGACGGTTGAAGTA
                     TTTGAATTTAAACTTAATGAGTATCTAACATTTGAATCAAATTTCAAAATCATTGGTA
                     GTTAGGTCTAACTTCATACAATGATAGGCACAGCCGACGATAGGATGAAGGTAAGAAG
                     GACGTTTCATGCCCGCTCCTATTAATAATATAAAACTTTGATTCTGATATCGATATCA
                     ATTTTTTTCCCCAGCATATCGAAATGAGCAGAAACCCGCGACCGAAATAATAGTTGTC
                     CTGTGGTGCTGCGACGTGAAACCTTATGTGGCGATAAGTAAACATGGTGTGTGCCTAA
                     ACGAATCGTGCAAACGTAGATGGGGTCAAGTCGTGGCATCCTATGGTTGAGCCGAAGC
                     CTTTACCTAAGAATC"
                     /label="AACCACTTTATTAACAAGGATCTGAACGTCTTCCAAAACCCGGGCGGACC
                     ACTCAACACATGTGTATTGTTTGATCTGGATGTCCAGACGGTTGAAGTATTTGAATTT
                     AAACTTAATGAGTATCTAACATTTGAATCAAATTTCAAAATCATTGGTAGTTAGGTCT
                     AACTTCATACAATGATAGGCACAGCCGACGATAGGATGAAGGTAAGAAGGACGTTTCA
                     TGCCCGCTCCTATTAATAATATAAAACTTTGATTCTGATATCGATATCAATTTTTTTC
                     CCCAGCATATCGAAATGAGCAGAAACCCGCGACCGAAATAATAGTTGTCCTGTGGTGC
                     TGCGACGTGAAACCTTATGTGGCGATAAGTAAACATGGTGTGTGCCTAAACGAATCGT
                     GCAAACGTAGATGGGGTCAAGTCGTGGCATCCTATGGTTGAGCCGAAGCCTTTACCTA
                     AGAATC"
                     /note="Geneious type: Editing History Deletion"
     end             complement(348..377)
                     /original_coord="NW_015971557:6363_6334:-1"
                     /label="end"
     end             1038..1067
                     /original_coord="NW_015971557:7053_7024:1"
                     /label="end"
     misc_feature    1610^1611
                     /Original_Bases="CCATATGTGAGACTCGGCGGCGCTTTGGGCATTTTGTGAAA
                     TGAGGTGTTAACAGGTTTCTGCAAGAGTATAAAACTAATATGGTAGGTAAAGGACTTG
                     TTCCTACCCCTATATATATCTGTGTTTGGGATCTGGATTTTCAGAATCGATATACTTA
                     ATGTGGAACCCTAAAAGTAGTGTCAATTCGCCAGGGGCAAAACGATTTTATGGAGTTA
                     AGAGCACTTTTTCAACTGCAAACTGAGATTATGCTCTTGGGTTCCCATTAGTATCGAA
                     TGTTGAATCAAAAAACTAAATGATTAATGCTTCTCCGAAGAAACTTAAAACTAAAAAA
                     A"
                     /label="CCATATGTGAGACTCGGCGGCGCTTTGGGCATTTTGTGAAATGAGGTGTT
                     AACAGGTTTCTGCAAGAGTATAAAACTAATATGGTAGGTAAAGGACTTGTTCCTACCC
                     CTATATATATCTGTGTTTGGGATCTGGATTTTCAGAATCGATATACTTAATGTGGAAC
                     CCTAAAAGTAGTGTCAATTCGCCAGGGGCAAAACGATTTTATGGAGTTAAGAGCACTT
                     TTTCAACTGCAAACTGAGATTATGCTCTTGGGTTCCCATTAGTATCGAATGTTGAATC
                     AAAAAACTAAATGATTAATGCTTCTCCGAAGAAACTTAAAACTAAAAAAA"
                     /note="Geneious type: Editing History Deletion"
ORIGIN      
        1 ttggttctat tcattatagt tgtatgagag gtgttaaatg gccttggaat cgctggttcc
       61 tttctcctca tgaaatcatc gaggattcca tgaactctgg gacgcagggt cgtatatcaa
      121 ctgaaaatgg ctggcgaatg caacagcata acccggtata gaaggtgcct atttaaagag
      181 ctttaaagag cagtacgccc acattccgca gatcacttac gcccacttac agaaagaaac
      241 agggagcgcg ctgataacaa aacccaaatg acaaagaacc tcccctctgc tatggttatt
      301 aaaagacatg gagatatgga acaagccaat agcatatatc tcctacatag tgtggaggtg
      361 attgaaaatg gcactaggac ccattattat ccggattaat ccggttaatc atatcgcata
      421 atcagcaccc cctctaactc aaaaacggtg tggcatgcat gtaatgtctt tttattaaac
      481 tgcggtgagg cgcatgccaa aggtctgtaa aaggggagcc tttgctctct ctccccttcc
      541 tcaccagttc ctcgactctc aaaccatctg cgcaaccctc atcgcgactt ggtcaatcat
      601 gagaacgccg atgtggtggt gccgaggacc tcgaccgccc gacagcaacc gtgatcagaa
      661 ccagcggcaa ccaatcggat ccgataacaa aacttactat tatgctgcca cattagttga
      721 gcttggttgg tatgtatcga tggcatttct tgcatttctt gtcatcgggt catcttctga
      781 catgcagttt ttagtctcca agcctttgtc actgaacatc ctctggcttg tgacgctgcc
      841 cagtcgattc gctcctggat gcaagagtct ggcttcaatg ccatcaagag ttccagatca
      901 aggcctagta gggaccgtgt gtggtggtgg gcaattatcc ggttagaacc aaccgttacg
      961 tattgcgtgt ataattgcct agtagtagct tagcttttcc gaaccggttg tcgccggttt
     1021 attctctggt gtagtagcta gtgccagttt ctgtcacctc tacactattg atgagaaaca
     1081 caataataca aaaaaaggat tcgcgtatcg agttaaggtg aagagttcag aaagctgcaa
     1141 atgtatttat cgagttcgtt caagtaacca tcgaagcgtg cgcggggaag ttcacgcttg
     1201 acccggcgaa acattcttca acagacttaa ctacgccggc aaaagcgcag atctttcgaa
     1261 aataggtgcc atgggtttca atattttccc cgacgtcgtc ctcttcatca ttttgtatcg
     1321 tgctgttgtg tgtaggttca gatagcattg acaataaatc tcctctaacc cttcaatgac
     1381 cgtccatgtt gtctctatac cttctccatg tcttcgactg acaacagatg gggcaatggt
     1441 aacagcgacg ttaagtcctg cccatcctcc aacctttcca ctgcttctca aatttcctca
     1501 taccattttt cagtgtcgtt caatgagaat gatttggaca acggtaacat cgattctctc
     1561 tgatcgtgtg tggctctagc acgtttgatc ttggcgccct cttcttcttg
//
LOCUS       NW_015971548.34_-_ghost        1427 bp    DNA     linear   UNA 13-MAY-2023
DEFINITION  Spizellomyces punctatus DAOM BR117 chromosome Unknown
            supercont1.12, whole genome shotgun sequence.
ACCESSION   geneious|urn:local:
VERSION     geneious|urn:local:.:1rs-g96hokv:25
KEYWORDS    .
SOURCE      .
  ORGANISM  .
FEATURES             Location/Qualifiers
     ghost_fanzor    <1..>1427
                     /created_by="gfaure"
                     /label="ghost"
     misc_feature    
                     /Original_Bases="CTCTAGCACAGACGACTCTACCTTTTTCAAGCTGGCATAGG
                     CATCCTGCAGGTTCTTCAGGTATTCTGCGCCCCTCTCCACTTGCTAGAGCAGAATGAG
                     CTCATATCCTGACGAGATCCAGAATACAATCAATTACCATTTTCCGAACAACTTCCAT
                     GTCCTTTATCAGTACAGAAAACGGATCCAGTACGTTGTTCTGCATGCTAAGTGCAAGA
                     TTCCTCTGTATGGTATCAAGCATGAGGACGACACTCTTAGTTTTTGAGATTATAGAGT
                     ACAGCGACTCACATGGGATTCTGCGATTTTGGTTGTTTGATCCACATAATCGTAGAAG
                     ACTTGCCATACAGATCTGAAAGCAATGCGGAAACCAATTAGAAAGCTATTCTAGGTTC
                     TAACATTTCAGGAGAACCAATGGACGGCTGTAAAACGCACGTTTTGACCAATTGTTGC
                     CTGATAGCTTCATCGACAGCTCCTGACGGTACATTCGATGATCCTCCTCGAAACAGCG
                     TGGGTCCCTCTGCGGTTGATGACTTGTTCGCATTCGAAGCCGTAGCTCTTTGAAACCC
                     TTGGGAAAGTTTGACTGAAAACATACAAATGCGCGTGAGAACCAATGAA"
                     /label="CTCTAGCACAGACGACTCTACCTTTTTCAAGCTGGCATAGGCATCCTGCA
                     GGTTCTTCAGGTATTCTGCGCCCCTCTCCACTTGCTAGAGCAGAATGAGCTCATATCC
                     TGACGAGATCCAGAATACAATCAATTACCATTTTCCGAACAACTTCCATGTCCTTTAT
                     CAGTACAGAAAACGGATCCAGTACGTTGTTCTGCATGCTAAGTGCAAGATTCCTCTGT
                     ATGGTATCAAGCATGAGGACGACACTCTTAGTTTTTGAGATTATAGAGTACAGCGACT
                     CACATGGGATTCTGCGATTTTGGTTGTTTGATCCACATAATCGTAGAAGACTTGCCAT
                     ACAGATCTGAAAGCAATGCGGAAACCAATTAGAAAGCTATTCTAGGTTCTAACATTTC
                     AGGAGAACCAATGGACGGCTGTAAAACGCACGTTTTGACCAATTGTTGCCTGATAGCT
                     TCATCGACAGCTCCTGACGGTACATTCGATGATCCTCCTCGAAACAGCGTGGGTCCCT
                     CTGCGGTTGATGACTTGTTCGCATTCGAAGCCGTAGCTCTTTGAAACCCTTGGGAAAG
                     TTTGACTGAAAACATACAAATGCGCGTGAGAACCAATGAA"
                     /note="Geneious type: Editing History Deletion"
     end             complement(447..476)
                     /original_coord="NW_015971548:642801_642772:-1"
                     /label="end"
     end             1139..1168
                     /original_coord="NW_015971548:643493_643464:1"
                     /label="end"
     misc_feature    1427^1428
                     /Original_Bases="GAATCAAGCATTGGTTGGACGGCGCTTTGGCTCGTTGAACC
                     ATTTCCATTCATACCCTACTCAATCAATGAACAAACATGACCAAAAGCATCTGTTGTC
                     AGTCTGTAGCTCATAGCCTGCCTTTAGCAATGAAGGCTCATCCAGTCTGGAATCACAT
                     CATAAAGTCGGAATCAGTCGGACGTGGCTTGCATGCCTACGTCACGCTCATTCTCACT
                     TGTCATTGGCCGAGGAATAGGCCGGTACCTGCGCCACATGGACAATGGAGGGAGGATG
                     ATTGCTATGGAAAACTTCCAACGGTTTGTCCCCAGCGCGTTTTGTTGAGGACGACGAA
                     ACAAGCCAAATCGCAGAGGATCAAAAAGGACATCCCTCCCATCAGCTTCCCTCATCCT
                     CTTATTTTATTATCCTCCTCCGCTTTCTTCCTCGGTTCTTGCGCTTGCGAGGTCGTTA
                     GCAACTATTTCACATACCCACGGCATTTTTTTTGCATCCGTTCCCATTCTTAACGCAC
                     CCCATTTCAACGATACACAATGCTCTCATCCGCACGCGTAGTAACTCGTCCTCTTCTC
                     CGCGCCCAAACCCGCTCATATGCGGTCCTAGCAGACGCTTACTCGGCCGTGGGGTACA
                     CCCGAAAGGGCGACCAACCCCTCCAGGCCCCCAAAGTCAATGCGACAGTGTCAAAGAG
                     CGAGAGTGGCATCACTATTGCGAGTGTGGACCATTTGGGCCCTGTGTCGACTTTGGCG
                     CTTGTTGTGAATGCTGGGAGTCGATTTGAGAGTCCGGATGCTCCCGGTGTTGCGCATT
                     TCTGGAAGAACACGCTTGTCCGGGTGAGTGTGGGCTTTTACTGTAGGTGGACACGGCT
                     CTTGGGTTTGTCTTCCATGCGAGACTGCCTGGGAGTTGCAATTGGCTCGCACAGCGCA
                     TGAGTTTGGTTTTATACGGATCAGAAATTTCTTTTTAACGCATATATGTGTCCTTAGA
                     ACATTGCTGGTGACAATATCGTGAGGACGGTCCGTGAGACAGAGCTTCGTGGTGACAC
                     CC"
                     /label="GAATCAAGCATTGGTTGGACGGCGCTTTGGCTCGTTGAACCATTTCCATT
                     CATACCCTACTCAATCAATGAACAAACATGACCAAAAGCATCTGTTGTCAGTCTGTAG
                     CTCATAGCCTGCCTTTAGCAATGAAGGCTCATCCAGTCTGGAATCACATCATAAAGTC
                     GGAATCAGTCGGACGTGGCTTGCATGCCTACGTCACGCTCATTCTCACTTGTCATTGG
                     CCGAGGAATAGGCCGGTACCTGCGCCACATGGACAATGGAGGGAGGATGATTGCTATG
                     GAAAACTTCCAACGGTTTGTCCCCAGCGCGTTTTGTTGAGGACGACGAAACAAGCCAA
                     ATCGCAGAGGATCAAAAAGGACATCCCTCCCATCAGCTTCCCTCATCCTCTTATTTTA
                     TTATCCTCCTCCGCTTTCTTCCTCGGTTCTTGCGCTTGCGAGGTCGTTAGCAACTATT
                     TCACATACCCACGGCATTTTTTTTGCATCCGTTCCCATTCTTAACGCACCCCATTTCA
                     ACGATACACAATGCTCTCATCCGCACGCGTAGTAACTCGTCCTCTTCTCCGCGCCCAA
                     ACCCGCTCATATGCGGTCCTAGCAGACGCTTACTCGGCCGTGGGGTACACCCGAAAGG
                     GCGACCAACCCCTCCAGGCCCCCAAAGTCAATGCGACAGTGTCAAAGAGCGAGAGTGG
                     CATCACTATTGCGAGTGTGGACCATTTGGGCCCTGTGTCGACTTTGGCGCTTGTTGTG
                     AATGCTGGGAGTCGATTTGAGAGTCCGGATGCTCCCGGTGTTGCGCATTTCTGGAAGA
                     ACACGCTTGTCCGGGTGAGTGTGGGCTTTTACTGTAGGTGGACACGGCTCTTGGGTTT
                     GTCTTCCATGCGAGACTGCCTGGGAGTTGCAATTGGCTCGCACAGCGCATGAGTTTGG
                     TTTTATACGGATCAGAAATTTCTTTTTAACGCATATATGTGTCCTTAGAACATTGCTG
                     GTGACAATATCGTGAGGACGGTCCGTGAGACAGAGCTTCGTGGTGACACCC"
                     /note="Geneious type: Editing History Deletion"
ORIGIN      
        1 ttccttttta aggtaacatg cggactctat cacaaaggta gttttggcgt atgacagctc
       61 caaaagcctc catttgcaaa atcccttgag cgacttacat aacccctttg catactccat
      121 ttccacctgt gcccgctttt tcaaaaagct ggcaagatcc ttgcattgcc gcaccgactc
      181 ttctgtatac tggagtacat tcgtgtaggt catgctggtc agaccagctt ggtcatatta
      241 taaagcgatg atccaaccgg caaacccaga acgacaaaat gccccgcaac aaagaaactt
      301 gtagcaaaac aacccaaacg caaccggcgg gaaccccccc ccccccagct ggttgcacaa
      361 tggataagtc atgtgattta ttaattaacg ttatacacgt gatacattga tgattcatca
      421 aactgctgtc catccaacga ggaatatagt gtggaggtga ttgaaaatgg cactaggacc
      481 cattattatc cggattaatc cggttaatca tatcgcataa tcagcacccc ctctaactca
      541 aaaacggtgt ggcatgcatg taatgtcttt ttattaaact gcggtgaggc gcatgccaaa
      601 ggtctataaa aggggagcct ttgctctctc tccccttcct caccagttcc tcgactctca
      661 aaccatctgc gcaaccctca tcgcgactgt cggtcgaatc atgagaatac agatgtggtg
      721 gtgtcgagga cctcgaccac ccgacagcaa ccgtgatcag aaccagcggc aaccaatcgg
      781 atccgataac aaaacctact attatgctgc cacattagtt gagcttggtt ggtatgtatc
      841 gatggcattt cttgcatttc ttgtcatcgg gtcatcttct gacatgcagt ttttagtctc
      901 caagcctttg ttactgaaca tcctctggct tgtgacgctg cccagtcgat tcgctcctgg
      961 atgcaagagt ctggcttcaa tgccatcaag agttccagat caaggcctag tagggaccgt
     1021 gtgtggtggt gggcaattat ccggttagaa caaccgttac gtattgcgtg tataattgcc
     1081 tagtagtagc ttagcttttc cgaaccggtt gtcgccggtt tattccctgg tgtagtagct
     1141 agtgccagtt tctgtcacct ctacactaca agcagatcac ccttttgttt gcccagaggt
     1201 gcttgctgat tgtaaaatgt cgcacattga gcggttttta attgtcatgc actgcctgat
     1261 gtcgagcttt tggaccaaca catgtaaact gatgtggatg gtcatgaagg tatagaggag
     1321 aaagacccgc agcaagtcgg ttctcttttg cagagtccat gatccatcaa gccttttggc
     1381 tcatgccgta cttatcagga ttgcccatca acctcaccca tcaagag
//
LOCUS       NW_015971549.26_-_ghost_(reversed)        1612 bp    DNA     linear   UNA 13-MAY-2023
DEFINITION  Spizellomyces punctatus DAOM BR117 chromosome Unknown
            supercont1.13, whole genome shotgun sequence.
ACCESSION   geneious|urn:local:
VERSION     geneious|urn:local:.:1rs-g96hokv:26
KEYWORDS    .
SOURCE      .
  ORGANISM  .
FEATURES             Location/Qualifiers
     ghost_fanzor    complement(<1..>1612)
                     /created_by="gfaure"
                     /label="ghost"
     misc_feature    
                     /Original_Bases="ACGTTTATCGACCCCTCCGTGTGTGTTGGGACTGATGGCTA
                     TTCAAGAGAGCGGCATTCATGTTGGTGCACATGTTCGTAAAATCTGGTCAGTGTGACG
                     TTGTGCCTGGTCCGCACATCCTCTCGCACTGGACAGCTGTGACCTCGACACGGAGGGA
                     CTGCGTACCAGTTCTGAACAGGCTGGCGGGGCGTACCTCTGCCGTAACACCCGTGCGG
                     GTTAATCTGTATCACTAGGTCGCCTGGTCTCTGCGGTTTTGACCAAGCAGCAGGGTAC
                     ATAGCAGCAGGCGTTCTTTTGATGCATTGATCCCAAAGTGCATGGCAATGCTTTGAGC
                     TTGATCTGGCCTTTCGGCTGTGTCTTGCTGACAAGGGCCGCAGAAATCAGATCGGATA
                     TATGGCGTTCAGTTTGGATGCGGGCGTTCAGATGGCCACTGTTCGTAAAGCTCGGCAC
                     TTTGTGTCGACCCGTATCAGTGAATGAAAAACCTGTATGAAAGCACCGACGCCAGTCC
                     ATGGGGACGTTTCCCGCTGAGACGTCTTTGTGCGGCTGGGTCGCTAGCCCTCACAGCC
                     CATATATCGACGCAGTGTCCACTTGAACTATGATAAGGCTATGTGAGATTGAATCAAT
                     AGTAACACCTCCTTCTGTACTCTAGTGGTGTGATTTCAATGATAAAGGGCGTCCGCAA
                     GTTGCAGATTACGGGATTTACGCGTCGATTTCACTCACACGTACATTATATGTACTC"
                     /label="ACGTTTATCGACCCCTCCGTGTGTGTTGGGACTGATGGCTATTCAAGAGA
                     GCGGCATTCATGTTGGTGCACATGTTCGTAAAATCTGGTCAGTGTGACGTTGTGCCTG
                     GTCCGCACATCCTCTCGCACTGGACAGCTGTGACCTCGACACGGAGGGACTGCGTACC
                     AGTTCTGAACAGGCTGGCGGGGCGTACCTCTGCCGTAACACCCGTGCGGGTTAATCTG
                     TATCACTAGGTCGCCTGGTCTCTGCGGTTTTGACCAAGCAGCAGGGTACATAGCAGCA
                     GGCGTTCTTTTGATGCATTGATCCCAAAGTGCATGGCAATGCTTTGAGCTTGATCTGG
                     CCTTTCGGCTGTGTCTTGCTGACAAGGGCCGCAGAAATCAGATCGGATATATGGCGTT
                     CAGTTTGGATGCGGGCGTTCAGATGGCCACTGTTCGTAAAGCTCGGCACTTTGTGTCG
                     ACCCGTATCAGTGAATGAAAAACCTGTATGAAAGCACCGACGCCAGTCCATGGGGACG
                     TTTCCCGCTGAGACGTCTTTGTGCGGCTGGGTCGCTAGCCCTCACAGCCCATATATCG
                     ACGCAGTGTCCACTTGAACTATGATAAGGCTATGTGAGATTGAATCAATAGTAACACC
                     TCCTTCTGTACTCTAGTGGTGTGATTTCAATGATAAAGGGCGTCCGCAAGTTGCAGAT
                     TACGGGATTTACGCGTCGATTTCACTCACACGTACATTATATGTACTC"
                     /note="Geneious type: Editing History Deletion"
     tRNA            234..306
                     /locus_tag="SPPG_10166"
                     /product="tRNA-Arg"
                     /db_xref="GeneID:27692874"
                     /label="tRNA-Arg"
     gene            234..306
                     /locus_tag="SPPG_10166"
                     /db_xref="GeneID:27692874"
                     /label="gene"
     end             complement(382..410)
                     /original_coord="NW_015971549:161397_161369:1"
                     /label="end"
     mRNA            join(500..766,835..1283)
                     /locus_tag="SPPG_09407"
                     /product="uncharacterized protein"
                     /transcript_id="XM_016757570.1"
                     /db_xref="GeneID:27692532"
                     /label="uncharacterized protein mRNA"
     gene            500..1283
                     /locus_tag="SPPG_09407"
                     /db_xref="GeneID:27692532"
                     /label="gene"
     CDS             join(528..766,835..1030)
                     /locus_tag="SPPG_09407"
                     /codon_start=1
                     /product="uncharacterized protein"
                     /protein_id="XP_016605828.1"
                     /db_xref="GeneID:27692532"
                     /translation="MPKVYKRGAFALSPLPHQFLDSQTICATLIATVSRIMRIQMWWC
                     RGPRPPDSNRDQNQRQPIGSDNKTYYYAATLVELGCLQALSLNILWLVTLPSRFAPGC
                     KSLASMPSRVPDQGLVGTVWWWAIIRLEPTVTYCVYNCLVVA"
                     /label="uncharacterized protein CDS"
     end             1079..1108
                     /original_coord="NW_015971549:160700_160671:-1"
                     /label="end"
     misc_feature    1612^1613
                     /Original_Bases="ATAGCGAGCCCTTCTCGGACCAAACGTTCATTGACGCTCAC
                     GTCTCGACTATTCTTGGTGTCGTATAGCACAACGTTCAGTGCTTGCCCTGAGCCCACA
                     GAGCTCGGTACGCGTCCTAGAATCCGTGCTTGAAGGGTTCGGCCTTCGGTCAGATTAC
                     GGAGCTGCTCAAAAGCTTCTTCGCCATAATCCTGGTCTAATGTTGGGACTTGGAGGTA
                     CGCGAGTTTGGCTTCAGATGCTTGGGGATTGAGCGTCATGGTGTTGAAAGAGCTGTCC
                     AGGGCGCGGATGCGGGATGCTGGGACTGTTTCCGAGTTTCCATAGTCGACGTACGTGA
                     CGTTGTAGGTCTTGTCGGGGTTGACCTTTGTTACCCGTGCGCGGTACCATTGGTCGTC
                     GGCACCGAATTGGGCGCTGCAGTATTCGCCGTTGCGTGGTTGGTATGGTGGAGCTGCT
                     GCGCTCTTATGGTGAAGGGAAAAATCGGCCATGAGGCGTTCGAGGCGGTCCAAATCTA
                     GATCAAACTCCACGTCAATACGGTGTGCAATTCAATCATCTCGAGTTAGAACGCACCG
                     GAACCAAGAACCTGCAAAAATATCCGACCGCCGTCTTCAATATGGCTAACGATCACGT
                     CTTTGGTTTCAATCGG"
                     /label="ATAGCGAGCCCTTCTCGGACCAAACGTTCATTGACGCTCACGTCTCGACT
                     ATTCTTGGTGTCGTATAGCACAACGTTCAGTGCTTGCCCTGAGCCCACAGAGCTCGGT
                     ACGCGTCCTAGAATCCGTGCTTGAAGGGTTCGGCCTTCGGTCAGATTACGGAGCTGCT
                     CAAAAGCTTCTTCGCCATAATCCTGGTCTAATGTTGGGACTTGGAGGTACGCGAGTTT
                     GGCTTCAGATGCTTGGGGATTGAGCGTCATGGTGTTGAAAGAGCTGTCCAGGGCGCGG
                     ATGCGGGATGCTGGGACTGTTTCCGAGTTTCCATAGTCGACGTACGTGACGTTGTAGG
                     TCTTGTCGGGGTTGACCTTTGTTACCCGTGCGCGGTACCATTGGTCGTCGGCACCGAA
                     TTGGGCGCTGCAGTATTCGCCGTTGCGTGGTTGGTATGGTGGAGCTGCTGCGCTCTTA
                     TGGTGAAGGGAAAAATCGGCCATGAGGCGTTCGAGGCGGTCCAAATCTAGATCAAACT
                     CCACGTCAATACGGTGTGCAATTCAATCATCTCGAGTTAGAACGCACCGGAACCAAGA
                     ACCTGCAAAAATATCCGACCGCCGTCTTCAATATGGCTAACGATCACGTCTTTGGTTT
                     CAATCGG"
                     /note="Geneious type: Editing History Deletion"
ORIGIN      
        1 gctcatgact gcatatggga ctggagggtg tcgtctgaat gcacgccatg atgcacgcta
       61 tgatgcaccc gtaagagtga tttggtatca gttctccttt tttttggggg gggggggggt
      121 caactcagga gcggaacctc aagtcgtacg gtcggctcca tctccacaac tataggtcat
      181 ccagcacaac aggaatgaaa actaataata acagtgctgc tctgaagtca agcgggccta
      241 tggcccaatg gacaaggcgc ctgactacgg atcaggagat tccaggttcg aatcctggta
      301 ggctcgtaga ggaattcacg cgataacttt ttttccagtc gaacttttaa tttgcgatta
      361 agtacttagg aaaaatataa cagtgtggag gtgattgaaa atggcactag gactcattat
      421 tatccggatt aatccggtta atcatatcgc ataatcagaa ccccctctat cgctcagatt
      481 ggtgtggcat gcatgtaatg tttttttatt aaactgcggt gaggcgcatg ccaaaggtct
      541 ataaaagggg agcctttgct ctctctcccc ttcctcacca gttcctcgac tctcaaacca
      601 tctgcgcaac cctcatcgcg actgtcagtc gaatcatgag aatacagatg tggtggtgtc
      661 gaggacctcg accgcccgac agcaaccgtg atcagaacca gcggcaacca atcggatccg
      721 ataacaaaac ctactattat gctgccacct tagttgagct tggttggtat gtatcgatgg
      781 catttcttgc atttcttgtc atcgggtcat cttctgacat gcattttttt gtagtctcca
      841 agccttgtca ctgaacatcc tctggcttgt gacgctgccc agtcgattcg ctcctggatg
      901 caagagtctg gcttcaatgc catcaagagt tccagatcaa ggcctagtag ggactgtgtg
      961 gtggtgggca attatccggt tagaaccaac cgttacgtat tgcgtgtata attgcctagt
     1021 agtagcttag ttggcttttc cgaaccggtt gtcgccggtt tattccctgg tgtagtagct
     1081 agtgccagtt tctgtcacct ctacactaac agtgtaccaa ctgcaggcca tggctcaata
     1141 gatcaggcgg ctgagtacgg atcagaaatt ccaggtttgg ctcattgcaa accatgtttt
     1201 tggcgccaga tagagaagtt tgatttttgg actgtgatgc agaaatggta tcacctaaac
     1261 tacattccta catagtacaa aagttcaact caaccggtcc cagaatacag cacaagattt
     1321 gctgttgaca gatgagaaat aatgccttcc ttttgggctt attcatcgtc ctctgtgaaa
     1381 tccccatacc gccacatatt cgcctaaaaa caacaataaa acaacggata agtatcaagc
     1441 acatgaagaa taaaatgtac gagatataaa cttcaccctg ctctttttag catcctcttg
     1501 tgcttccatc acagcgtcca aaacactctt tttcgccgta ttgccagtag ccccattcgc
     1561 acgtttcgcg ttttgctgtc ccgcaaagcg ttttctgtat actttctcca ca
//
LOCUS       NW_015971542.64_-_ghost_(reversed)        1605 bp    DNA     linear   UNA 13-MAY-2023
DEFINITION  Spizellomyces punctatus DAOM BR117 chromosome Unknown supercont1.6,
            whole genome shotgun sequence.
ACCESSION   geneious|urn:local:
VERSION     geneious|urn:local:.:1rs-g96hokv:27
KEYWORDS    .
SOURCE      .
  ORGANISM  .
FEATURES             Location/Qualifiers
     ghost_fanzor    complement(<1..>1605)
                     /created_by="gfaure"
                     /label="ghost"
     misc_feature    
                     /Original_Bases="TTCATTAGCCGCCGTTTGTCCACCAAACTGACGCTCTGATT
                     CGAAAACACGTCCTCTTTTGAGCCAGGTACCTATACATCACAGCATAAGCCTCTCATA
                     CAATCAAAGATGAGCACACGAGCATACCAGCTCACATTTCCCCTGCCACGAAAGATAC
                     ACGCTCTCCAAAGCCTTAAATTCCAAATACTTGCCCACCCCCGACGATATCAACAATT
                     CCACCAAAGGCCCCCGGTTGTATAGGAGTTTGGGTGCTAGATCAATGTTAAATTGCCG
                     GGATTGGGTTAGAAGGTGGGCAAGGATGGTGTACTTTGGGAGGAGAGGGTCGGATGGG
                     TCGAGTGATGCGATAGTGACGGAGGGATCGGGATCAGCCAAGAGGGATTTGAAGACGG
                     GGACGAGGTTGGCATTTTGCTTGAGAAAATCGAGGATAGTAGAGATTGAGTTGGGTGT
                     TGGCGTTTGTATTGGGCCATTGGTTTCCACTGCTCCGTCGTCAGTGGGCAAGTCCTGA
                     GCTACCTCAGACGTCGCTGGTTCCTCATTTGCAGTGTTTTCTCTCTTTTGAATACCCG
                     CAAGTCTCTCGACCTCCTCTTTTGACCCACTTCGCAGCA"
                     /label="TTCATTAGCCGCCGTTTGTCCACCAAACTGACGCTCTGATTCGAAAACAC
                     GTCCTCTTTTGAGCCAGGTACCTATACATCACAGCATAAGCCTCTCATACAATCAAAG
                     ATGAGCACACGAGCATACCAGCTCACATTTCCCCTGCCACGAAAGATACACGCTCTCC
                     AAAGCCTTAAATTCCAAATACTTGCCCACCCCCGACGATATCAACAATTCCACCAAAG
                     GCCCCCGGTTGTATAGGAGTTTGGGTGCTAGATCAATGTTAAATTGCCGGGATTGGGT
                     TAGAAGGTGGGCAAGGATGGTGTACTTTGGGAGGAGAGGGTCGGATGGGTCGAGTGAT
                     GCGATAGTGACGGAGGGATCGGGATCAGCCAAGAGGGATTTGAAGACGGGGACGAGGT
                     TGGCATTTTGCTTGAGAAAATCGAGGATAGTAGAGATTGAGTTGGGTGTTGGCGTTTG
                     TATTGGGCCATTGGTTTCCACTGCTCCGTCGTCAGTGGGCAAGTCCTGAGCTACCTCA
                     GACGTCGCTGGTTCCTCATTTGCAGTGTTTTCTCTCTTTTGAATACCCGCAAGTCTCT
                     CGACCTCCTCTTTTGACCCACTTCGCAGCA"
                     /note="Geneious type: Editing History Deletion"
     end             complement(463..492)
                     /original_coord="NW_015971542:1180161_1180132:1"
                     /label="end"
     end             1187..1216
                     /original_coord="NW_015971542:1179437_1179408:-1"
                     /label="end"
     gene            complement(1314..>1605)
                     /locus_tag="SPPG_04190"
                     /db_xref="GeneID:27687654"
                     /label="gene"
     mRNA            complement(1314..>1605)
                     /locus_tag="SPPG_04190"
                     /product="uncharacterized protein"
                     /transcript_id="XM_016752436.1"
                     /db_xref="GeneID:27687654"
                     /label="uncharacterized protein mRNA"
     CDS             complement(1434..>1605)
                     /locus_tag="SPPG_04190"
                     /product="uncharacterized protein"
                     /protein_id="XP_016609139.1"
                     /db_xref="GeneID:27687654"
                     /Original_Translation="MILPSAVYWIVAERVGKMSVPGLQALHAGYALLQL
                     LCIYFAVLAYRRSRNGAPGAIVFAVFAGLKCFDDLLVVIGPWLDASPTHHAVLRGLSA
                     FSYFAGCLTQPSLFLVAYELCHTLHGGPKRRLLSRDQVGRIGALALTCSFATYEILDY
                     ALYSKVADSIVLRKPWGVPVYEVERGIFSASVYTRFATCLMLLAAGGCLWARTHYPWL
                     SLLQLVVLLGQVATFHAASYQIFLDSGWDVVFSLSLAMAHFHVMGNQEEEEKFEPLLF
                     GDDSARWYGAVEVWADGHPASSSPTRWKGKEGIVIVSQPDGGQTGNPPYTAVERGDSD
                     RTIA"
                     /codon_start=3
                     /label="uncharacterized protein CDS"
     misc_feature    1605^1606
                     /Original_Bases="CGCGCAGAGTCGTCGCCAAACAGCAACGGCTCAAACTTTTC
                     CTCTTCCTCTTGATTACCCATGACGTGAAAGTGTGCCATTGCTAAAGAGAGAGAGAAT
                     ACAACATCCCAGCCAGAATCGAGAAAGATTTGGTACGATGCTGCATGAAAGGTCGCTA
                     CTAGATGACGAGATGTAAATCATGAGTCACAACAGTTGATACATTGCGCGTTGTATTA
                     TGCATTCCTTACCTTGACCCAACAAAACAACCAACTGTAATAAACTCAGCCATGGATA
                     ATGTGTCCGCGCCCAAAGGCACCCACCAGCCGCTAACAGCATAAGACATGTCGCGAAC
                     CGGGTATACACGCTCGCACTGAAGATTCCACGTTCTACCTCGTACACGGGAACACCCC
                     AGGGCTTCCGGAGCACAATCGAATCGGCCACTTTGGAATAGAGAGCATAATCCAAGAT
                     CTCATACGTGGCAAAACTGCAGGTAAGTGCTAAGGCCCCGATTCGACCCACTTGATCG
                     CGGCTTAGCAAGCGTCGTTTCGGACCTCCGTGTAAAGTATGGCATAGTTCGTAGGCAA
                     CAAGGAAGAGGGAAGGTTGCGTAAGGCATCCAGCAAAATAGCTAAAGGC"
                     /label="CGCGCAGAGTCGTCGCCAAACAGCAACGGCTCAAACTTTTCCTCTTCCTC
                     TTGATTACCCATGACGTGAAAGTGTGCCATTGCTAAAGAGAGAGAGAATACAACATCC
                     CAGCCAGAATCGAGAAAGATTTGGTACGATGCTGCATGAAAGGTCGCTACTAGATGAC
                     GAGATGTAAATCATGAGTCACAACAGTTGATACATTGCGCGTTGTATTATGCATTCCT
                     TACCTTGACCCAACAAAACAACCAACTGTAATAAACTCAGCCATGGATAATGTGTCCG
                     CGCCCAAAGGCACCCACCAGCCGCTAACAGCATAAGACATGTCGCGAACCGGGTATAC
                     ACGCTCGCACTGAAGATTCCACGTTCTACCTCGTACACGGGAACACCCCAGGGCTTCC
                     GGAGCACAATCGAATCGGCCACTTTGGAATAGAGAGCATAATCCAAGATCTCATACGT
                     GGCAAAACTGCAGGTAAGTGCTAAGGCCCCGATTCGACCCACTTGATCGCGGCTTAGC
                     AAGCGTCGTTTCGGACCTCCGTGTAAAGTATGGCATAGTTCGTAGGCAACAAGGAAGA
                     GGGAAGGTTGCGTAAGGCATCCAGCAAAATAGCTAAAGGC"
                     /note="Geneious type: Editing History Deletion"
ORIGIN      
        1 cgacctccac atcaccgtac gccgcattaa aagggttcgt ctcatcttta caaggcacac
       61 atcagtatct caccgaaacg gtaaactact tactgtcata cctcgctcta cacacaaaac
      121 cctcaaaaag gtctttaaat caaaacatgc aaaatggtcc ccgtagaata tgttgcggtc
      181 gaggtgcaaa actgttttac cagctcgtgc tagcgaactt tgaacatgtc agcaactagt
      241 gttcgcagac agcgcgggtg gtcgtgctag cgggtgccta cctggcaata atggactctg
      301 atagaccagt acccagaaca atggcgtcaa agtgcgtttg ttccagcatc tgaaggttgg
      361 tttcaccttt gaagtttggt ctaatgaagg cacgatctcg cagatctctc aacgggcgcg
      421 agagccgctc tcgttggtca ttcgcaccgc taagccacat catagtgtgg aggtgattga
      481 aaatggcact aggacccatt attatctgga ttaatccggt taatcatatc gcataatcag
      541 aacccccctc tatcgctcaa agcggtgagg catggatgct aatgttctcc aaactgcggt
      601 gtggcatgct aatgtaactt tttttttaaa ctgcggtgag gcacatgcgg aaggtctata
      661 aaaggggggc cttctgtctc ttccctcttt cctcttcacc catcctcgac tctcgaagca
      721 tctgtgcaac tcttctcatc acgactgtcg gtcgaatcat gagaatacag atgtggtggt
      781 gccgaggacc ttgaccgccc gacagcaacc gtgatcagaa ccagtggcaa ccaatcagat
      841 ccgataacaa aacctactat tatgctgcca cattagttga gcttggttgg tatgtaccaa
      901 tggcatcatt tcattctgtc atttcacctc gctgacatgc agttttttgt agtctccaag
      961 ccttgtcact gaacatcctc cagcttgcga gtctccccaa tgttgcgaag actctggctt
     1021 caatgccatc aagagttctg gatcaaggcc tagtagggac cgcgtgtggt ggtgggcaat
     1081 tatccggtta gaaccaaccg ttacgtattg cgtgtataat tgcttagtag tagcttagtt
     1141 agcttttccg aaccggttgt cgccggttta ttccctggtg tagtagctag tgccattttc
     1201 tgtcacctct acactaacgt tcggcaaacc aaataagaaa gacgactact gtcgttttgc
     1261 gttttccaaa atgcacctca accaatgcgc ccatcataaa ataatagcaa tatccgttat
     1321 gacttgagat acagttttat atgtctgtat ttcaaattac gagatcccat aatgtgtcca
     1381 gataaaatat acaataaacc ccgtataaat atgcccagct atgatgattt tcctcaggct
     1441 atcgtacgat cgctgtcgcc tcgctcaact gccgtatagg gtgggttgcc cgtctgccct
     1501 ccatcaggtt gcgatacaat gacgattcct tcctttcctt tccaccgtgt cggtgatgaa
     1561 gaagctggat gtccgtctgc ccaaacctcc acggctccat accaa
//
LOCUS       NW_015971544.49_-_ghost        1704 bp    DNA     linear   UNA 13-MAY-2023
DEFINITION  Spizellomyces punctatus DAOM BR117 chromosome Unknown supercont1.8,
            whole genome shotgun sequence.
ACCESSION   geneious|urn:local:
VERSION     geneious|urn:local:.:1rs-g96hokv:28
KEYWORDS    .
SOURCE      .
  ORGANISM  .
FEATURES             Location/Qualifiers
     ghost_fanzor    <1..>1704
                     /created_by="gfaure"
                     /label="ghost"
     misc_feature    
                     /Original_Bases="CGACGTCTAAAGCGTGAGGCACTAGGCGAAGACGCCGTTAC
                     AAAACCACGCGGCAAAAGGACGCAATACGTTGACCGTGCTGCCATGCGTCGAAAAATG
                     CATGGTGTGGACGCAAGTGTCATGGAGTTCCGGCAGGAGACTCAGGAGGAATCCAGTA
                     CCCATAGCTTTACGCCTTCTGTTCCAACGCCTACACACGCGACGCCTATTACAGCTGC
                     CGACCCTACCAACATTGGGAGCCGGATGCTGCAGAAGATGGGCTGGACCGAAGGGCAA
                     GGCTTGGGTGCTAGCGGGGGTGGAAGGGTAGATCCTGTGGCTGTTTCCATGCGGATGG
                     GAAGACAAGGGTTGGGAATGGGGACACCTGAGGAGGATAACATTGGCGGAATGAGTGG
                     AAGAAAGGAGACGTTGTATGAAGCGACGATGAGAAGGGCTAGAGAAAGATTCAATGAG
                     ATAAATAATGATTGATGTTACATAGCGTGGTCCCATCAGTCGGAAGAGCGCCGTTAAT
                     GTGCGCATCCAGCTCATTCATGTTCTTATAGATCACCTCCCAAAGTGATTCTTACTGA
                     TGACAACGGTCACCCAAAGTTGTGGTATCTAAAAAGCGTGCATTCTGGCATCTTAACT
                     CGACGTTCCTTTCAACCGGCATCACCAATTCTGATTCTGATTATCATAAATGGCCCAC
                     TCGAAGCTCTCATGCAATGCCTAGATTCAACTGAGTAACCCTTCCCAGGGTCTTACAT
                     ATCAAAGTTTGAGTTTCGGCGCACATCTCAACCACATTTTCAAAATGTGCATTTAGCT
                     GCACATAGAGGCAATCGCATACAGCGATTCGATGTGGATTGCAAAAGATGGCATTGCA
                     TCACTCACATGTAAAGTCATTTATAATCTGCCATTATCTCGAGGTGAAGAT"
                     /label="CGACGTCTAAAGCGTGAGGCACTAGGCGAAGACGCCGTTACAAAACCACG
                     CGGCAAAAGGACGCAATACGTTGACCGTGCTGCCATGCGTCGAAAAATGCATGGTGTG
                     GACGCAAGTGTCATGGAGTTCCGGCAGGAGACTCAGGAGGAATCCAGTACCCATAGCT
                     TTACGCCTTCTGTTCCAACGCCTACACACGCGACGCCTATTACAGCTGCCGACCCTAC
                     CAACATTGGGAGCCGGATGCTGCAGAAGATGGGCTGGACCGAAGGGCAAGGCTTGGGT
                     GCTAGCGGGGGTGGAAGGGTAGATCCTGTGGCTGTTTCCATGCGGATGGGAAGACAAG
                     GGTTGGGAATGGGGACACCTGAGGAGGATAACATTGGCGGAATGAGTGGAAGAAAGGA
                     GACGTTGTATGAAGCGACGATGAGAAGGGCTAGAGAAAGATTCAATGAGATAAATAAT
                     GATTGATGTTACATAGCGTGGTCCCATCAGTCGGAAGAGCGCCGTTAATGTGCGCATC
                     CAGCTCATTCATGTTCTTATAGATCACCTCCCAAAGTGATTCTTACTGATGACAACGG
                     TCACCCAAAGTTGTGGTATCTAAAAAGCGTGCATTCTGGCATCTTAACTCGACGTTCC
                     TTTCAACCGGCATCACCAATTCTGATTCTGATTATCATAAATGGCCCACTCGAAGCTC
                     TCATGCAATGCCTAGATTCAACTGAGTAACCCTTCCCAGGGTCTTACATATCAAAGTT
                     TGAGTTTCGGCGCACATCTCAACCACATTTTCAAAATGTGCATTTAGCTGCACATAGA
                     GGCAATCGCATACAGCGATTCGATGTGGATTGCAAAAGATGGCATTGCATCACTCACA
                     TGTAAAGTCATTTATAATCTGCCATTATCTCGAGGTGAAGAT"
                     /note="Geneious type: Editing History Deletion"
     end             complement(602..631)
                     /original_coord="NW_015971544:378287_378258:-1"
                     /label="end"
     end             1332..1361
                     /original_coord="NW_015971544:379017_378988:1"
                     /label="end"
     gene            1450..1522
                     /locus_tag="SPPG_10099"
                     /db_xref="GeneID:27692807"
                     /label="gene"
     tRNA            1450..1522
                     /locus_tag="SPPG_10099"
                     /product="tRNA-Lys"
                     /db_xref="GeneID:27692807"
                     /label="tRNA-Lys"
     misc_feature    1704^1705
                     /Original_Bases="CATTTCAACAATAGTTCTAAGCACACATCAAATCTCCCTAG
                     ACACCTACGTACACCATCAAGCATTATACCTACACCTCATCCTCATCCACAACCACCC
                     CTCCACATGGATGCACCCCGCCTATAGCTTCCTCGTCTTCGTCACAGGACAAAGATCC
                     AGTTTCCGATGGTTGGAAACCATGTCGTCGCGCAACAATATGAATGTGATAGGCGTCT
                     TCAAATGATAATGAATCTCGGTCGCCACCATTTGGGATGACGGTGTCCTCATCTGGGA
                     ACTGTATAAAGGACCCCATGGCAGTCGAGATACCTTCTTGAAACTTTTCGTCGCCGCC
                     CAGGACGGGGAATTGACCGTTCGGAACAAGGGTTTTGTCATCCCTGAATAATTATACA
                     ATTTAGAATGTGCAGAATGTTGCAGGACAATGACAGGCACTTACCCATAGGGTTTAGG
                     CGCCTCCCGTCTAATCTGAACATGGAATGCAGCCGGAAGGTCGCTCAAATCGGGGCTA
                     TTCGGTTCAATAGAGACAAGAGACCGCGACGCATCAAACACTTGAAAGCAAAACTGCG
                     GGCCCATCCATACTGGAGGTCTCGGCGCTGTTTCGTGCGTAACAATTTCAATCTTTGA
                     CGGCCACTGTATGCGTGATGGTGGTGATGATTTTGCTGCTGCTGTTGTTGTTGAAGTT
                     GTTGTTGTTGGAGTTTGCGTTGGGTTGGTTCGAGTGGGAGCAGGAGGACGAGAAGGAG
                     ATGTTTGAACGGAGCGTTTGACTTCACCCCAGTCCATTTCGCGCTTCACGTTCCATTC
                     CATGACTTCAGAGACTTTAACCCGAATATGCTGCTTTTTGCCTCCAAATCCCAACCCC
                     GGGAACGCACTAAAGAGCCCCGACGGAGAGAAGCGGTCAAATGACGACGGGCTAGCAC
                     CTGTGCTGGATCGCTTAGGTGAGGGCAGGAGGGTTTGAGGGCTGGCTGGGGTGGGATC
                     TTCGAGTAGGACGTCAACATGATGCATCATGAGGCTGCCGCGGTCGGTAGGATGAAAG
                     GTGAGGAGGCGTTGGCGGAACAGTCGGATCGCAGAGACTGGAGCTTCAGCTTGAGTGT
                     GGGTCCAACTTCCACCACATGTCGTGCCAGCGGAACCGACAGGACTGCTCCTGTCGTG
                     GGAACGGCGGTCATAAACAGCCGCGGCCGTGTCTTTGAGCGCGTTCTTGTCGGGAAGG
                     AAGGCGGCGATCAGAGGGGCACGACCACTTCCGCAGGTGATGCTATCATTAGAAACCA
                     CACCTTCGGACCATGCTTCGCTTTTCGGAGACGCCTCGACAGGTTGACGCTTGATCCT
                     TGCCACTGGGTACAAGCTGGCAATCCCTCCTTCAGCGGTCCCCGGTACCAAAGTC"
                     /label="CATTTCAACAATAGTTCTAAGCACACATCAAATCTCCCTAGACACCTACG
                     TACACCATCAAGCATTATACCTACACCTCATCCTCATCCACAACCACCCCTCCACATG
                     GATGCACCCCGCCTATAGCTTCCTCGTCTTCGTCACAGGACAAAGATCCAGTTTCCGA
                     TGGTTGGAAACCATGTCGTCGCGCAACAATATGAATGTGATAGGCGTCTTCAAATGAT
                     AATGAATCTCGGTCGCCACCATTTGGGATGACGGTGTCCTCATCTGGGAACTGTATAA
                     AGGACCCCATGGCAGTCGAGATACCTTCTTGAAACTTTTCGTCGCCGCCCAGGACGGG
                     GAATTGACCGTTCGGAACAAGGGTTTTGTCATCCCTGAATAATTATACAATTTAGAAT
                     GTGCAGAATGTTGCAGGACAATGACAGGCACTTACCCATAGGGTTTAGGCGCCTCCCG
                     TCTAATCTGAACATGGAATGCAGCCGGAAGGTCGCTCAAATCGGGGCTATTCGGTTCA
                     ATAGAGACAAGAGACCGCGACGCATCAAACACTTGAAAGCAAAACTGCGGGCCCATCC
                     ATACTGGAGGTCTCGGCGCTGTTTCGTGCGTAACAATTTCAATCTTTGACGGCCACTG
                     TATGCGTGATGGTGGTGATGATTTTGCTGCTGCTGTTGTTGTTGAAGTTGTTGTTGTT
                     GGAGTTTGCGTTGGGTTGGTTCGAGTGGGAGCAGGAGGACGAGAAGGAGATGTTTGAA
                     CGGAGCGTTTGACTTCACCCCAGTCCATTTCGCGCTTCACGTTCCATTCCATGACTTC
                     AGAGACTTTAACCCGAATATGCTGCTTTTTGCCTCCAAATCCCAACCCCGGGAACGCA
                     CTAAAGAGCCCCGACGGAGAGAAGCGGTCAAATGACGACGGGCTAGCACCTGTGCTGG
                     ATCGCTTAGGTGAGGGCAGGAGGGTTTGAGGGCTGGCTGGGGTGGGATCTTCGAGTAG
                     GACGTCAACATGATGCATCATGAGGCTGCCGCGGTCGGTAGGATGAAAGGTGAGGAGG
                     CGTTGGCGGAACAGTCGGATCGCAGAGACTGGAGCTTCAGCTTGAGTGTGGGTCCAAC
                     TTCCACCACATGTCGTGCCAGCGGAACCGACAGGACTGCTCCTGTCGTGGGAACGGCG
                     GTCATAAACAGCCGCGGCCGTGTCTTTGAGCGCGTTCTTGTCGGGAAGGAAGGCGGCG
                     ATCAGAGGGGCACGACCACTTCCGCAGGTGATGCTATCATTAGAAACCACACCTTCGG
                     ACCATGCTTCGCTTTTCGGAGACGCCTCGACAGGTTGACGCTTGATCCTTGCCACTGG
                     GTACAAGCTGGCAATCCCTCCTTCAGCGGTCCCCGGTACCAAAGTC"
                     /note="Geneious type: Editing History Deletion"
ORIGIN      
        1 tacctgattt gacttttagc gattttgcca gagctgaaga caaacagttt tgtgattcac
       61 ccctacccac caaccggtag tcaccagagt caacaccctc ccattccctg ctagccctct
      121 atatctcctc gtaaaatggg gcgctggcgg cctttcaatc gggctatatt tgaagagact
      181 ggcgattggc cgcgtactgg tcgtccaaat atccaccggc tcatgttcca tctcgtcacc
      241 aaaatgccag tactgttata aaccgaaact ggggatatga gaatgtgagt cgtgaatctc
      301 acccgatcat ttggggattg gcctcatgta agtgaccatg gcgtggaggt gaataaagtg
      361 tcaaaggttt tgagagagtt gtttgagggg aggaggttgc agtaagtcaa ttttgtaatg
      421 aactgtaatg aagaagatga acagcagatg tgtgtttcga gcagtgtcaa caatggatga
      481 cgaactatct attgagtact gctatcgcag gtctcgtggt gaaatatcta tgtttctcca
      541 aaagcaagta tatcatcgat atagatattc catctcacgt atttgcactg agaaacatcc
      601 atagtgtgga ggtgattgaa aatggcacta ggacccatta ttatccggat taatccggtt
      661 agtcatatcg cataatcaga acccccatca ttgctcaaag cggtgaggag gcatggatgc
      721 taatgttctc caaactgcgg tgtggcatgc taatgtagct ttttttttaa actgcggtga
      781 ggcgcatgcc aaaggtctat aaaaggggga cctgctccct cttccctctt tcctctttcc
      841 tctttaccca tcctcgactc aaagcatccg cccaacaagt ctcagtccaa tcatgagaat
      901 actgctctgg tgccgaggac ctcgaccgcc caacagcaac cgtgatcaga accagcggca
      961 accaatcaga tccgataaca aaaacctact attatgctgc cacattagtt gagcttggtt
     1021 ggtatgtatc gatggcattt cttgcatttc ttgtcatcag gtcatcttct gacatgcagt
     1081 tttagtctcc aagccttgtc actgaacatc ctctggcttg tgacgctgcc cagtcgattc
     1141 gctcctggat gcaagagtct ggcttcaatg ccatcaagag ttccagatca aggcctagta
     1201 gggaccgcgt gtggtggtgg gcaattatcc ggttagaacc aaccgttacg tattgcgtgt
     1261 ataattgcct agtagtagct tagttagctt ttccaaaccg gttgtcgccg gtttattccc
     1321 tggtgtagta gctagtgcca gtttctgtca cctctacact atcctatctg tcaccaactg
     1381 ttcacagata cttcatggag gtcagaatat ttacccatat atagaagatt accccttgaa
     1441 atttttgtag cccggttagc tcaatcggta gagcgtgagg ctcttaacct caaggttgcg
     1501 ggttcgaccc ccgcatcggg ctgtttcata ggaatgagga atgttttttt ccttaaccgc
     1561 agctgtcgcg ccttgttcct ggtggttgct tataagtaag atatttgtcg acctttgacg
     1621 acgcacagca ccgcaattat caagaactcc atacatcggc aagtagctgc atgatgacag
     1681 actggtagtt gcagttgccg tcag
//
LOCUS       NW_015971538.103_-_ghost_(reversed)        1444 bp    DNA     linear   UNA 13-MAY-2023
DEFINITION  Spizellomyces punctatus DAOM BR117 chromosome Unknown supercont1.2,
            whole genome shotgun sequence.
ACCESSION   geneious|urn:local:
VERSION     geneious|urn:local:.:1rs-g96hokv:29
KEYWORDS    .
SOURCE      .
  ORGANISM  .
FEATURES             Location/Qualifiers
     ghost_fanzor    complement(<1..>1444)
                     /created_by="gfaure"
                     /label="ghost"
     misc_feature    
                     /Original_Bases="TTGACGATTTTCACCTCATGTTTGCCAATGCCATGCAATAC
                     AATGTAGATGGTTCCGAAGTCTACGATGACGCCGTTCAAATGAAACACGTATTTGATT
                     CCAAGATTGCTGAATTGGCACCTGGAGGCGATGTACCCATTTTACCCATTGATGAAGC
                     CGAACCCGTTGTTGAATCACTCAAAAGAAAACGCTCTGAAGCTTCCTCTCATTTTTCG
                     GACGATGAGAAACGTAAACGGTGGTCGGATGATGATGATAGTGTTGATAATTTTAAAC
                     CGAAAAAACGAAAACGGGAGAGTGGTGTTCCGGGGATTCCGTCCAAATATGGTCAATT
                     ACCTAAAATTAAAATGAAGCTTCCCCCCCGGGTGCTTGATGAGGGTGCTCCTGCTGGA
                     GAGAATTTGGAGGATGGAGAGATTATGGAATAATCTGTGTGTGTGTTGTTGTAACAGA
                     CGGGGTTTGTGATTGGAATGTATATATATAATGAAAAAAAAAAAAAATTCAAAAAAAT
                     AAAACATTACTCGCTCTGCTGTGTAGTTTTTAGTTAGCATTTTTTTGTCGTATTGTTT
                     GGAAATTGAATGATATGCACACGCAAAAAAAAAAAAAACCATTTTATGCCCTTTATAA
                     GACTTTTGTGTTTATCATGACTCTGTTTATGGTAACTACGATGGATCTACTCTCTCTT
                     TTAGTAATTCCTGTGTCTTGGATGTACGTTTACTACCAAACAATGTACCATTAACGGT
                     AGAATCAAATCGCAAGTGCGTGAGAAGAGAAGGGTCGACCATAATATACAGGGGCCGT
                     ACCAGCATTTTGTCAATACAGATGCAAAAGTTTTGTTTTGTGATAGAGTACCAATCCG
                     CGTGTAATCCAACCACACACACAGCATTCCCTAATATCATATCAACTAGATGGGGATA
                     TACATATCTGGTAGGGACTCGTTCGTGGATGGGAGGGACGGGGGTGAAGGCATGGTAA
                     GTAAACTCTCCGTAAACACATTGTTTAGTGGGAATGTGAGATCCGCGGATGGGTTTTT
                     GGGGGTTGGTGAGGGGATTGATGCTGTATTTGAGAGTGATACGGATTCTTTTTGGTGA
                     CAAGATGGTGAATGTGTTGTTGGGTTCTTTTGTTCCAGAGTGGGGAGGGATGGGTGTG
                     TGGTCATGGTAGGTAGACTTTTTGTCGATGTATCGTTTGGTGGAGGGAGAGTGTCCAA
                     TTGGAATACGGATGGCTTCTTGGGGGTTGGTGAGGGGATTGATGGTGGAATGAATGGT
                     GTGTTGGATTCTTTTTGGTGAAAAGATGTTGGGTGTGTCGTTGTTTTCTCTTGTACCT
                     CCAAAGAATGTCGGGCACCATCCAGAAATACATGTTCATTCCCAATAACTGAATTCCT
                     CTCCCCACTCAGCACCTTCCCATCCCCCACGGTCGACCATTTAATATCCAC"
                     /label="TTGACGATTTTCACCTCATGTTTGCCAATGCCATGCAATACAATGTAGAT
                     GGTTCCGAAGTCTACGATGACGCCGTTCAAATGAAACACGTATTTGATTCCAAGATTG
                     CTGAATTGGCACCTGGAGGCGATGTACCCATTTTACCCATTGATGAAGCCGAACCCGT
                     TGTTGAATCACTCAAAAGAAAACGCTCTGAAGCTTCCTCTCATTTTTCGGACGATGAG
                     AAACGTAAACGGTGGTCGGATGATGATGATAGTGTTGATAATTTTAAACCGAAAAAAC
                     GAAAACGGGAGAGTGGTGTTCCGGGGATTCCGTCCAAATATGGTCAATTACCTAAAAT
                     TAAAATGAAGCTTCCCCCCCGGGTGCTTGATGAGGGTGCTCCTGCTGGAGAGAATTTG
                     GAGGATGGAGAGATTATGGAATAATCTGTGTGTGTGTTGTTGTAACAGACGGGGTTTG
                     TGATTGGAATGTATATATATAATGAAAAAAAAAAAAAATTCAAAAAAATAAAACATTA
                     CTCGCTCTGCTGTGTAGTTTTTAGTTAGCATTTTTTTGTCGTATTGTTTGGAAATTGA
                     ATGATATGCACACGCAAAAAAAAAAAAAACCATTTTATGCCCTTTATAAGACTTTTGT
                     GTTTATCATGACTCTGTTTATGGTAACTACGATGGATCTACTCTCTCTTTTAGTAATT
                     CCTGTGTCTTGGATGTACGTTTACTACCAAACAATGTACCATTAACGGTAGAATCAAA
                     TCGCAAGTGCGTGAGAAGAGAAGGGTCGACCATAATATACAGGGGCCGTACCAGCATT
                     TTGTCAATACAGATGCAAAAGTTTTGTTTTGTGATAGAGTACCAATCCGCGTGTAATC
                     CAACCACACACACAGCATTCCCTAATATCATATCAACTAGATGGGGATATACATATCT
                     GGTAGGGACTCGTTCGTGGATGGGAGGGACGGGGGTGAAGGCATGGTAAGTAAACTCT
                     CCGTAAACACATTGTTTAGTGGGAATGTGAGATCCGCGGATGGGTTTTTGGGGGTTGG
                     TGAGGGGATTGATGCTGTATTTGAGAGTGATACGGATTCTTTTTGGTGACAAGATGGT
                     GAATGTGTTGTTGGGTTCTTTTGTTCCAGAGTGGGGAGGGATGGGTGTGTGGTCATGG
                     TAGGTAGACTTTTTGTCGATGTATCGTTTGGTGGAGGGAGAGTGTCCAATTGGAATAC
                     GGATGGCTTCTTGGGGGTTGGTGAGGGGATTGATGGTGGAATGAATGGTGTGTTGGAT
                     TCTTTTTGGTGAAAAGATGTTGGGTGTGTCGTTGTTTTCTCTTGTACCTCCAAAGAAT
                     GTCGGGCACCATCCAGAAATACATGTTCATTCCCAATAACTGAATTCCTCTCCCCACT
                     CAGCACCTTCCCATCCCCCACGGTCGACCATTTAATATCCAC"
                     /note="Geneious type: Editing History Deletion"
     end             complement(327..356)
                     /original_coord="NW_015971538:1923303_1923274:1"
                     /label="end"
     end             1052..1081
                     /original_coord="NW_015971538:1922578_1922549:-1"
                     /label="end"
     misc_feature    1444^1445
                     /Original_Bases="GTTTCTCCCGCCATGACTTGGCAATTGATCAATATTGATTG
                     TCAACACATTGGCAAAAACACAAGTACCTTTACGTGATCTTGAACGCCATATGGGGGA
                     TATCCAACCTGTGCTGGGTTGGTCCTCGTTATCTCCCAGTGCATCGAAATCTAGATGG
                     GAGTTCAAACAAATGGAAATATCATCAACTCTGGCAAGGCGCGTTTCCCTTAAACCCT
                     GACTTGGCGTTTCCTCCAATCTAGGAACATATTGAATTTACCAGCGATTAGGCGGTTG
                     GGTATAAAAGGGATATAATGGAATATGAGTTTTGTTTTTCTTGCTCCAATTTGGTTTC
                     TACTTTTTCTTTAACCTGTTGCAAAAGCACTCGGTGCTTTTTGCGCGAAAAAAAAGAT
                     GGAGTCTACTGGAGCAACCGACAAGAAAACAAAAAAAGTGGACTTGGTAAGTTCTGTT
                     TGTCATTCTAATTCCCAAGGTAGCTTGGGCTAGTTGAATTGACTCTGATTATATACAT
                     CTATAGAATGAACATCTTCTTTCGTTTGAAGAAATTCAAAAGCTTCACAAAACCTCCT
                     TCGATGCTCGCAAACCGGTTGCATCGGCTGGTCTCACACCCACCGAGGT"
                     /label="GTTTCTCCCGCCATGACTTGGCAATTGATCAATATTGATTGTCAACACAT
                     TGGCAAAAACACAAGTACCTTTACGTGATCTTGAACGCCATATGGGGGATATCCAACC
                     TGTGCTGGGTTGGTCCTCGTTATCTCCCAGTGCATCGAAATCTAGATGGGAGTTCAAA
                     CAAATGGAAATATCATCAACTCTGGCAAGGCGCGTTTCCCTTAAACCCTGACTTGGCG
                     TTTCCTCCAATCTAGGAACATATTGAATTTACCAGCGATTAGGCGGTTGGGTATAAAA
                     GGGATATAATGGAATATGAGTTTTGTTTTTCTTGCTCCAATTTGGTTTCTACTTTTTC
                     TTTAACCTGTTGCAAAAGCACTCGGTGCTTTTTGCGCGAAAAAAAAGATGGAGTCTAC
                     TGGAGCAACCGACAAGAAAACAAAAAAAGTGGACTTGGTAAGTTCTGTTTGTCATTCT
                     AATTCCCAAGGTAGCTTGGGCTAGTTGAATTGACTCTGATTATATACATCTATAGAAT
                     GAACATCTTCTTTCGTTTGAAGAAATTCAAAAGCTTCACAAAACCTCCTTCGATGCTC
                     GCAAACCGGTTGCATCGGCTGGTCTCACACCCACCGAGGT"
                     /note="Geneious type: Editing History Deletion"
ORIGIN      
        1 gagcgtacat tgactctttt cccgtgtacc ttccatcccc gctctggaga ctctagacat
       61 tttcaattga tgtcgtgatc gtgaagagaa tgtgggtggg accaagaggg tttggattgg
      121 tttgggggtt ttggtggttt ggatccaggt tcctgtttgt tttggcatgt ggtgtgtgat
      181 gtgtagtggt gtgatgcgag attgtacact gggatttctt gggtagtgag gctgctgaca
      241 tctatcatcg ttctgtgttg tccaacgcgt tcggacaagt gtcacgtgcc gagtcggagc
      301 ctatcggagc cgtggtacag ggtccatagt gtggaggtga ttgaaaatgg cactaggacc
      361 cattattatc cggattaatc cggttagtca tatcgcataa tcagaacccc catcattgct
      421 caaagcggtg aggaggcatg gatgctaatg ttctccaaac tgcggtgtgg catgctaatg
      481 tagctttttt tttaaactgc ggtgaggcgc atgccaaagg tctataaaag ggggacctgc
      541 tccctcttcc ctctttcctc tttacccatc cttgactcaa agcatccacc caacaagtct
      601 cagtccaatc atgagaatac tgctctggtg ccgaggacct cgaccgcccg acagcaaccg
      661 tgatcagaac cagcggcaac caatcggatc tgataacaaa acctactatt atgctgccac
      721 attagttgag cttggttggt atgtactgat ttgcatcatt ttatttcttg tcatcgggtc
      781 atcttctgac atgcattttt tgtagtctcc aagccttgtc actgaacatc ctctggcttg
      841 tgacgctgcc cagtcgattc gctcctggat gcaagagtct ggcttcaatg ccatcaagag
      901 ttccagatca aggcctagta gggaccgcgt gtggtggtgg gcaattatcc ggttagaacc
      961 aaccgttaca tattgcgtgt ataattgcct agtagtagct tagttagctt ttccaaaccg
     1021 gttgtcgccg gtttattccc tggtgtagta gctagtgcca gtttctgtca cctctacact
     1081 aaatatttgg tggattccag tgaggtacaa acgcttacat tctggtatag gtcaacttgc
     1141 tcaacatttg tggaaaagtt gaatcccacc aataaaacac atattcatgc actaggaaga
     1201 ctttggaggg acgaaactaa ttctttggta tattttagga atgataaaca ttgggcgata
     1261 ccatgcgatt cgaaaaagaa acaagagtcg ttggaacgag tttgtttgtt tacaagtttg
     1321 ttcgcgtgtt cgcgcaccta aaaggctggt tcatgcctgg aaaatctcca aaagaaattc
     1381 tacaacaagg gaatagaaca aatgggaaat taaaaaggct tagttcctgt aatctcgcga
     1441 ccaa
//
LOCUS       NW_015971542.62_-_ghost_(reversed)        1681 bp    DNA     linear   UNA 13-MAY-2023
DEFINITION  Spizellomyces punctatus DAOM BR117 chromosome Unknown supercont1.6,
            whole genome shotgun sequence.
ACCESSION   geneious|urn:local:
VERSION     geneious|urn:local:.:1rs-g96hokv:30
KEYWORDS    .
SOURCE      .
  ORGANISM  .
FEATURES             Location/Qualifiers
     ghost_fanzor    complement(<1..>1681)
                     /created_by="gfaure"
                     /label="ghost"
     misc_feature    
                     /Original_Bases="TAGAACTAGTCGTTACTGATTACACAACCAATCCAAACATA
                     CAGTACGTTCGTATTCGTGTTTGTTTATTGGTTTTTCAAAAACTGATGAGATGCTAGT
                     TTTCCAATAGAGATGATCCCATATACCCGTCTTACTCCCGACATGCTATTACTCGTCA
                     CACTCTGGTACGCACGCAATATTTCTTTTACGTTTTATAAGCTCATGGTTTTTTGTTT
                     AGGGACCAAGAACCCATGGATCCACCGTTACAAAAGGATACATATATCCACCTCCGGA
                     ACCTCCGCATCGTGTCCCGTTATAATAAATTACAAGTCGTTGCACATGGTGATAAAAT
                     GCGAACTAGGACGAGTCATATAACGATCGTGAATGATGGAGACCAGATTGATCGGATG
                     AGAGATCGGGAAAAGAAATGGAAGGCCTTGCAAGGGGATGTTTTGAATGTGGTTGGAC
                     CTTCACAAACCTACACCTCCATGCTCCAAAAGAAATATCGACGACCCCTATTCAACAG
                     TTGGTCAAGACTCATCCACATACTCTGCGTGTCCAACTCATGGACCACCTTCCCTTGT
                     ATGTACGTCAATTTACAGTGTATGAAAGTAAATGGGTTGAGTTTTCGATGCTTGTTAC
                     CGATGGGACGGGGTTTATGCATGTTTTTGTTCATGGACCGAGGATTGTAAGTTGATCT
                     TGCACTTTTTTTTTTTTTGGTTTTTGTGTTTTATTCATGCTTTTTTTTTGGTTTAGGA
                     TTTGTTGGGACCGGCGATGCGGTTGGATGGACTGACGGTTAATGGTGTTGTGGAGCGG
                     TGTGGAGTTGGTCGAGAGGTTGTGTGTAGAGTTGTTTGGGATGAGGGGTGGAAGGTTG
                     TTGGGTAACATCGTGCACATGTAGATGAGATAGTGCGTGTATGGCATGTTTGGGGCGG
                     GTTTGACTCTGCGAAAAGTACCCACCGCTTCGTCTATCCCCGTAAAACATCATTCAAT
                     GGATCCAATGTATGAGCATTTGGAACACCGTGCATCATAGTATCTATTTCCCTTTTAC
                     ATCCTGCTCAATCTCCCATACATGCGTTTTCAATTCCAAATGCGAGACATTGACTTCA
                     TCCTACACATTTATCAACAAAAAAAAATATTAATACCCCAATTGCCCAATAAACTGAC
                     ATGACTATAAACTTACAATCAATTTCAACAGTTCATTCCGCAGCGCTTGCAGATCCCC
                     TTTTGTCGCTGCTTTTTGCGTGAATCCATTCAAATCCTTTTCGAGTGTCGTGATTTTT
                     TGGGTATGATCACGCAACTAACAGTCATTCAAATCCATAAGCCAAACAACCACAAGAC
                     ATGATCGAAAGCGAGTCCAAACCTTTGCAGTCGATTTCGCCAAATCCTCTACATTGGA
                     TAATAATGCATTTGAACTCTGTTGGTATTCGTCTAGGAGGTACACGTAGGATGTGGCG
                     CCCGCGAGTGTGATGCCCAGTAGGAATCCAATAATGCTATTTCCAAATCATGAGCATA
                     CATGCTAATACCCACACGCATGCAAGCAACAAAAAACAGGTGTACA"
                     /label="TAGAACTAGTCGTTACTGATTACACAACCAATCCAAACATACAGTACGTT
                     CGTATTCGTGTTTGTTTATTGGTTTTTCAAAAACTGATGAGATGCTAGTTTTCCAATA
                     GAGATGATCCCATATACCCGTCTTACTCCCGACATGCTATTACTCGTCACACTCTGGT
                     ACGCACGCAATATTTCTTTTACGTTTTATAAGCTCATGGTTTTTTGTTTAGGGACCAA
                     GAACCCATGGATCCACCGTTACAAAAGGATACATATATCCACCTCCGGAACCTCCGCA
                     TCGTGTCCCGTTATAATAAATTACAAGTCGTTGCACATGGTGATAAAATGCGAACTAG
                     GACGAGTCATATAACGATCGTGAATGATGGAGACCAGATTGATCGGATGAGAGATCGG
                     GAAAAGAAATGGAAGGCCTTGCAAGGGGATGTTTTGAATGTGGTTGGACCTTCACAAA
                     CCTACACCTCCATGCTCCAAAAGAAATATCGACGACCCCTATTCAACAGTTGGTCAAG
                     ACTCATCCACATACTCTGCGTGTCCAACTCATGGACCACCTTCCCTTGTATGTACGTC
                     AATTTACAGTGTATGAAAGTAAATGGGTTGAGTTTTCGATGCTTGTTACCGATGGGAC
                     GGGGTTTATGCATGTTTTTGTTCATGGACCGAGGATTGTAAGTTGATCTTGCACTTTT
                     TTTTTTTTTGGTTTTTGTGTTTTATTCATGCTTTTTTTTTGGTTTAGGATTTGTTGGG
                     ACCGGCGATGCGGTTGGATGGACTGACGGTTAATGGTGTTGTGGAGCGGTGTGGAGTT
                     GGTCGAGAGGTTGTGTGTAGAGTTGTTTGGGATGAGGGGTGGAAGGTTGTTGGGTAAC
                     ATCGTGCACATGTAGATGAGATAGTGCGTGTATGGCATGTTTGGGGCGGGTTTGACTC
                     TGCGAAAAGTACCCACCGCTTCGTCTATCCCCGTAAAACATCATTCAATGGATCCAAT
                     GTATGAGCATTTGGAACACCGTGCATCATAGTATCTATTTCCCTTTTACATCCTGCTC
                     AATCTCCCATACATGCGTTTTCAATTCCAAATGCGAGACATTGACTTCATCCTACACA
                     TTTATCAACAAAAAAAAATATTAATACCCCAATTGCCCAATAAACTGACATGACTATA
                     AACTTACAATCAATTTCAACAGTTCATTCCGCAGCGCTTGCAGATCCCCTTTTGTCGC
                     TGCTTTTTGCGTGAATCCATTCAAATCCTTTTCGAGTGTCGTGATTTTTTGGGTATGA
                     TCACGCAACTAACAGTCATTCAAATCCATAAGCCAAACAACCACAAGACATGATCGAA
                     AGCGAGTCCAAACCTTTGCAGTCGATTTCGCCAAATCCTCTACATTGGATAATAATGC
                     ATTTGAACTCTGTTGGTATTCGTCTAGGAGGTACACGTAGGATGTGGCGCCCGCGAGT
                     GTGATGCCCAGTAGGAATCCAATAATGCTATTTCCAAATCATGAGCATACATGCTAAT
                     ACCCACACGCATGCAAGCAACAAAAAACAGGTGTACA"
                     /note="Geneious type: Editing History Deletion"
     gene            complement(<1..>165)
                     /locus_tag="SPPG_03889"
                     /db_xref="GeneID:27687374"
                     /label="gene"
     CDS             complement(5..165)
                     /locus_tag="SPPG_03889"
                     /codon_start=1
                     /product="uncharacterized protein"
                     /protein_id="XP_016608815.1"
                     /db_xref="GeneID:27687374"
                     /Original_Translation="MLRPLCRMRFRPNRLTQYRFNTTEAAIVSPPSSAF
                     VTPAPEVPKRSGGGFFRGGIIGFLLGITLAGATSYVYLLDEYQQSSNALLSNVEDLAK
                     STAKLRDHTQKITTLEKDLNGFTQKAATKGDLQALRNELLKLIDEVNVSHLELKTHVW
                     EIEQDVKGK"
                     /label="uncharacterized protein CDS"
     mRNA            complement(5..>165)
                     /locus_tag="SPPG_03889"
                     /product="uncharacterized protein"
                     /transcript_id="XM_016752138.1"
                     /db_xref="GeneID:27687374"
                     /label="uncharacterized protein mRNA"
     end             complement(475..503)
                     /original_coord="NW_015971542:521748_521720:1"
                     /label="end"
     gene            600..>1681
                     /locus_tag="SPPG_03888"
                     /db_xref="GeneID:27687373"
                     /label="gene"
     mRNA            join(600..883,947..1397,1463..>1681)
                     /locus_tag="SPPG_03888"
                     /product="uncharacterized protein"
                     /transcript_id="XM_016752137.1"
                     /db_xref="GeneID:27687373"
                     /label="uncharacterized protein mRNA"
     end             1190..1219
                     /original_coord="NW_015971542:521033_521004:-1"
                     /label="end"
     CDS             join(1224..1397,1463..>1681)
                     /locus_tag="SPPG_03888"
                     /codon_start=1
                     /product="uncharacterized protein"
                     /protein_id="XP_016608814.1"
                     /db_xref="GeneID:27687373"
                     /Original_Translation="MTIITMIGDGYKVPGEEPSLETTAMGLGAKAVQSF
                     TPLEQICRHLCGFHVYAHDMTRQVEAHHYCSHLSSDMLQCVIYDSPEKDARLIGVEYI
                     ISSKLYNDLPESEKVYWHSHTYEVKGGILTLPVSRFVPAAVHEEIERKELSKVVNTYG
                     KTWHLWQIDRGDILPYGPPSLMMSFTSDNQIDPKLLEQRDKREGVRTEDLIERRKDIP
                     IEPRPPGAQEKLLEEKMAWQAKMEKIPLLC"
                     /label="uncharacterized protein CDS"
     misc_feature    1681^1682
                     /Original_Bases="GCTGCCGTGCATGAAGAAATTGAGAGGAAGGAATTGAGTAA
                     GGTGGTGAATACCTATGGAAAGACATGGTAAATCTTTGTTTTGCGTTCTTACTTGCGC
                     GTTTAATGTGGTTTGCATACGAGTCTTGATTGTGCTGTGTCTATGTTAGGCATTTATG
                     GCAGATTGATCGAGGTGATATTTTACCATACGGTATGGTGTTATTTTTGAAAAATCGT
                     TACCCGTAGGCTACATCCACCCTCCCAACTATTAGGTCCCCCTTCTCTCATGATGTCC
                     TTTACGTCCGACAACCAAATCGATCCAAAATTACTCGAACAACGGGACAAACGGTGCG
                     TACCCTTTTCCTCCACCATCTCCATACACAACTTTATTGAACACCCGTATCGAATTTT
                     CTTAATAGCGAGGGAGTTCGTACTGAGGACCTCATAGAACGACGCAAGGATATCCCGA
                     TCGAGCCTCGCCCGCCGGGAGCGCAAGAGAAACTGTTGGAAGAGAAGATGGCATGGCA
                     AGCAAAGATGGAGAAAATTCCGCTTTTGTGTTAGTGGGTTGATATGTTTGCACGCTTG
                     TTGTGGGCGGTGTGTATTTCATTCTATTGGATTGCACAAATGCTCCATGCGGGGTGGT
                     TCTATCTTGTTATATAGCACGGGTTTTGAAAGCTGCTAGCAAGGTTTACCCTACGGTA
                     GTCATTCCATCTATATGCTATATTCTAGATTTTGTTCCATTGTCCTTCTCACCTGTGG
                     TTATCCACCTGGCCAGCCATTGTCC"
                     /label="GCTGCCGTGCATGAAGAAATTGAGAGGAAGGAATTGAGTAAGGTGGTGAA
                     TACCTATGGAAAGACATGGTAAATCTTTGTTTTGCGTTCTTACTTGCGCGTTTAATGT
                     GGTTTGCATACGAGTCTTGATTGTGCTGTGTCTATGTTAGGCATTTATGGCAGATTGA
                     TCGAGGTGATATTTTACCATACGGTATGGTGTTATTTTTGAAAAATCGTTACCCGTAG
                     GCTACATCCACCCTCCCAACTATTAGGTCCCCCTTCTCTCATGATGTCCTTTACGTCC
                     GACAACCAAATCGATCCAAAATTACTCGAACAACGGGACAAACGGTGCGTACCCTTTT
                     CCTCCACCATCTCCATACACAACTTTATTGAACACCCGTATCGAATTTTCTTAATAGC
                     GAGGGAGTTCGTACTGAGGACCTCATAGAACGACGCAAGGATATCCCGATCGAGCCTC
                     GCCCGCCGGGAGCGCAAGAGAAACTGTTGGAAGAGAAGATGGCATGGCAAGCAAAGAT
                     GGAGAAAATTCCGCTTTTGTGTTAGTGGGTTGATATGTTTGCACGCTTGTTGTGGGCG
                     GTGTGTATTTCATTCTATTGGATTGCACAAATGCTCCATGCGGGGTGGTTCTATCTTG
                     TTATATAGCACGGGTTTTGAAAGCTGCTAGCAAGGTTTACCCTACGGTAGTCATTCCA
                     TCTATATGCTATATTCTAGATTTTGTTCCATTGTCCTTCTCACCTGTGGTTATCCACC
                     TGGCCAGCCATTGTCC"
                     /note="Geneious type: Editing History Deletion"
ORIGIN      
        1 ttacccccca cgaaagaatc ccccacccga ccgctttggt acctctggcg caggagtcac
       61 gaatgcacta gaaggaggcg aaacaatggc ggcctcggtt gtgttgaatc tgtactgtgt
      121 gaggcggtta ggccggaacc gcatacgaca gagtgggcga agcatcatga aaaacgggat
      181 ggggtgcaac gccgagaacc agcacggtcg ggttgttcaa gttgctggtt cggatgggtc
      241 atttgtaggc atggtaacag tgtcacgtgt cgaggaatac tgatgacgtg agcgtttgtg
      301 aaggttcatc gttctgtagg tatttataaa ggttctcatt tttgggcaaa ggttttggtt
      361 gtggggttga ccaagtaccc aggattgatc atttcgagct aaacatgtca cttgagaatg
      421 aaccaaagaa acctgtttcg ggaggagcgg ctgcggtatg gcatctatgt tacatagtgt
      481 ggtggtgatt gaaaatggca ctaagaccca ttattatccg gataatccgg ttaatcatat
      541 cgcataatca gaacccccat cattgctcaa agcggtgagg aggcatggat gctaatgttc
      601 tccaaactgc agtgtggcat gctaatgtag cttttttttt aaactgcggt gaggcgcatg
      661 ccaaaggtct ataaaaaggg gaccttctcc ctcttccctc tttcctcttt acccatcctc
      721 gactcaaagc atccgcccaa caaatctcag tccaccatga gaatactgct ctggtgccga
      781 ggacctcgac cgcccgacag caaccgtgat cagaaccagc agcaaccaat cggattcgat
      841 aacaaagctg ctattatgct gccacacttg ttgagcttgg ttggtatgta ctgattgcat
      901 tttgtcattc tgtcatcggg tcatctggct aacatgcagc ttttagtctc caagccttcg
      961 ttactgaaca tcctctggct tgtgacgctg cccagtcgat ttgctcctgg atgcaagagt
     1021 ctggcttcaa tgccatcaag agttccagat caaggcctag tagggaccgc gtgtagtggt
     1081 gggcaattat ccggttaaaa ccaaccgtta cgtattgcgt gtataattgc ctagtagtag
     1141 cttagctttt ccgaaccggt tgtcgccggt ttattccctg gtgtagtagc tagtgccagt
     1201 ttctgtcacc tctacactat caaatgacta taataacaat gatcggtgat ggatataagg
     1261 tcccaggcga ggaaccctcc ctcgaaacaa ccgccatggg tctcggtgcc aaagctgttc
     1321 aaagttttac acctcttgaa caaatctgtc gccatctctg cgggtttcat gtgtatgcgc
     1381 atgatatgac tcgtcaggta aaatgtacac ccatcattat ttatcctaga gttcacaaaa
     1441 acactaaaaa caaaacttgt aggttgaagc tcaccattac tgctcgcatc taagttcaga
     1501 tatgcttcaa tgcgtaatat acgatagccc cgaaaaagat gcaagactca ttggcgtcga
     1561 gtacattatc tcatctaaac tctacaatga tctccccgag tctgaaaaag tgtattggca
     1621 ttcgcatact tatgaagtca agggcgggat tttgacttta cctgtttcgc gcttcgtacc
     1681 t
//
LOCUS       NW_015971543.5_-_ghost_(reversed)        1610 bp    DNA     linear   UNA 13-MAY-2023
DEFINITION  Spizellomyces punctatus DAOM BR117 chromosome Unknown supercont1.7,
            whole genome shotgun sequence.
ACCESSION   geneious|urn:local:
VERSION     geneious|urn:local:.:1rs-g96hokv:31
KEYWORDS    .
SOURCE      .
  ORGANISM  .
FEATURES             Location/Qualifiers
     CDS             complement(<1..220)
                     /locus_tag="SPPG_09194"
                     /codon_start=1
                     /product="uncharacterized protein"
                     /protein_id="XP_016608116.1"
                     /db_xref="GeneID:27692319"
                     /Original_Translation="MPFWSRNKKRRARTPPPNLQTPPGQHHSPSALSFF
                     GFRKRSPSPFTALRSRDSPSSPESGGHGGSARDLPYHPHHYSEGFLSPPDRRFNFELE
                     YDRAAAEAASDKRAPRVPSKAHESVSNKPATTPVVVVTSTGPSCVIQCDRHKTVQWAL
                     EKASTLLPKDHSELVEARGPDGKKALGSERVLDFCGVNKILVVTVATPEFNRRASVDS
                     PGGYISARDGREAFDFEDLRRSSKLDREERHSRRLALVGSKGRRDADVSSRTLLPESR
                     EQSFDAGIEADILAGHPSRMPRPVSPRFDRAATPSPLPFEGRRSSRDERASRPSRDDY
                     AERRGSRNSREERSSRDSQDDRASRTSRDESRSSREFGRARSPVRSSSRLSGLDSVME
                     DLAKMADHEGGWVSAVSPNQRISHGDPSSGRAGRVLEDQKMVHEAESYSSLAAPAAEV
                     SGSQRSQSPLPRLLTQPLRRSPSESSSLLAQESPVSRNPLNRHDVDRRLTEILTSVGM
                     EIDDALNELSLGDERTDSEPPSPPPTSPVDELPDFDDVSDDSSSRRSVRKSRRLTRIS
                     RASALDIFAALEQQAKEEPTPDLDTPMLALPVSDTASRRVSRISRASALDMFSSMRSS
                     SRSDDGEDEGYEQVEREELIDAEPRLSSVDVPNPTPAPAPPPPPSDSVVPSALVTTAP
                     AAPTLPVTSTEAKAGPPPPPPLPPVMVFEESAIPPPPPPPPVMTFEPSAIPPPPPPPP
                     VMVFEDSSIPPPPPPPPVMVFENSPIPPPPPPPPPMIFENAGSIPPPPPPPPPPPPAL
                     GIPPPPPPPPPPPGAGPPPPPPPPPPGGGPPPPPPPPSTAAPASAGDLQSAFLAELRD
                     PNRRKKLRKVKVPERPPPSEADKAAQEAKQKEAEKGNDEAERQELYIELLGYMEAPNG
                     NIEELSDKAKTQTNLVRSFVFTLIRKGWVRGYRVTDNLPEEKETKGPKGKSKGRAPLK
                     VWLGREGMMCIELEDLTGEELVAKVGGEKADPLSMPNDDGNVVKRKGEVARVYMYRFD
                     EKSKQHVLDEVALVATGSFPKKTKRFDDPEPPQDSSLHNRRKWEAWNEKKLQYLQSDW
                     PQFELIFNKLMATSSIVQSIHHQLHQTLAEMRAMGEAMHDTFAAFPVTQVRRIVESIP
                     GRIKEVAKKLQKQTGIIIRDESLKLTPEFLRLMNLAPDGTDKQDTATGPGIGGAPISE
                     TPSNPMARPATLVHSQTAPSLSTAAEPNATGEQSGSANMLNPKGMITMAGLPFDVLLP
                     LLKKSFNKQEIGDDRLSRRLTL"
                     /label="uncharacterized protein CDS"
     gene            complement(<1..359)
                     /locus_tag="SPPG_09194"
                     /db_xref="GeneID:27692319"
                     /label="gene"
     ghost_fanzor    complement(<1..>1610)
                     /created_by="gfaure"
                     /label="ghost"
     mRNA            complement(<1..359)
                     /locus_tag="SPPG_09194"
                     /product="uncharacterized protein"
                     /transcript_id="XM_016757351.1"
                     /db_xref="GeneID:27692319"
                     /label="uncharacterized protein mRNA"
     misc_feature    
                     /Original_Bases="TGAGCTGCGTCGCAAATCTTCAAAATCAAAAGCTTCGCGAC
                     CGTCCCGGGCGCTTATATATCCACCAGGCGAGTCTACACTAGCACGTCGATTGAATTC
                     GGGAGTCGCCACTGTAACTACGAGAATCTACACACACCGTCAAATGAAGTTTATCAGT
                     ATCCATATATGCAACATTACCAGAACTGCCTGATCATATATATATGTATAGCGATTCT
                     TCCAGTCAACACTCACTTTATTGACTCCACAAAAATCCAAAACTCTCTCGCTTCCCAG
                     AGCCTTCTTCCCATCAGGTCCTCTAGCCTCCACCAACTCCGAGTGGTCCTTTGGAAGC
                     AATGTACTAGCCTTCTCTAACGCCCACTGCACAGTCTTGTGACGATCGCACTGTATTA
                     CGCACGACGGTCCTGTTGACGTGACAACGACGACCGGTGTCGTTGCCGGCTTGTTTGA
                     CACGCTCTCATGGGCCTTTGAGGGTACCCGAGGAGCACGCTTGTCAGAAGCAGCTTCG
                     GCGGCCGCTCTATCATATTCTAATTCAAAGTTAAAGCGCCGGTCTGGTGGAGAAAGGA
                     ATCCCTCGCTGTAGTGGT"
                     /label="TGAGCTGCGTCGCAAATCTTCAAAATCAAAAGCTTCGCGACCGTCCCGGG
                     CGCTTATATATCCACCAGGCGAGTCTACACTAGCACGTCGATTGAATTCGGGAGTCGC
                     CACTGTAACTACGAGAATCTACACACACCGTCAAATGAAGTTTATCAGTATCCATATA
                     TGCAACATTACCAGAACTGCCTGATCATATATATATGTATAGCGATTCTTCCAGTCAA
                     CACTCACTTTATTGACTCCACAAAAATCCAAAACTCTCTCGCTTCCCAGAGCCTTCTT
                     CCCATCAGGTCCTCTAGCCTCCACCAACTCCGAGTGGTCCTTTGGAAGCAATGTACTA
                     GCCTTCTCTAACGCCCACTGCACAGTCTTGTGACGATCGCACTGTATTACGCACGACG
                     GTCCTGTTGACGTGACAACGACGACCGGTGTCGTTGCCGGCTTGTTTGACACGCTCTC
                     ATGGGCCTTTGAGGGTACCCGAGGAGCACGCTTGTCAGAAGCAGCTTCGGCGGCCGCT
                     CTATCATATTCTAATTCAAAGTTAAAGCGCCGGTCTGGTGGAGAAAGGAATCCCTCGC
                     TGTAGTGGT"
                     /note="Geneious type: Editing History Deletion"
     end             complement(510..539)
                     /original_coord="NW_015971543:249210_249181:1"
                     /label="end"
     end             1234..1263
                     /original_coord="NW_015971543:248486_248457:-1"
                     /label="end"
     misc_feature    1610^1611
                     /Original_Bases="TCAAGTATTAAAAAAGAAGAAACAAGAAAGCTGCTACCAAT
                     CCAAAAGCTACATATACCCTAGCAACTACTAACACATACTATGTACTGTCGCAGCAGA
                     AATCACACCCTTCTTTGGGCTTCTGTCCAAGTGACTAGAGAACCAGTGCTGACTGCAG
                     TAAACTGGCACTAAATATCCCTTAACAAAGACACATGTATCGATGACAGCATGTGGAA
                     TGATGTACATGCGGTCACCTATTTGGTACTGAACTCATTCGACCATGTGTGCGTGATG
                     AAGTGTCACTAAACAATTTCCGACGGTCAGTCACACCCTCATTACAGTATTAATGCAC
                     ACTATACTCACCAGATTCGAAATCCCGGAATGGGTTCGCAGCTCGTGCGCCATTCCGC
                     CCTGCTCCCCGTCGAGATCCGTTTTGCGTGGGGTCATTTACCAAGTCAGACCCGAGTA
                     TCACCCTCCTTCCCT"
                     /label="TCAAGTATTAAAAAAGAAGAAACAAGAAAGCTGCTACCAATCCAAAAGCT
                     ACATATACCCTAGCAACTACTAACACATACTATGTACTGTCGCAGCAGAAATCACACC
                     CTTCTTTGGGCTTCTGTCCAAGTGACTAGAGAACCAGTGCTGACTGCAGTAAACTGGC
                     ACTAAATATCCCTTAACAAAGACACATGTATCGATGACAGCATGTGGAATGATGTACA
                     TGCGGTCACCTATTTGGTACTGAACTCATTCGACCATGTGTGCGTGATGAAGTGTCAC
                     TAAACAATTTCCGACGGTCAGTCACACCCTCATTACAGTATTAATGCACACTATACTC
                     ACCAGATTCGAAATCCCGGAATGGGTTCGCAGCTCGTGCGCCATTCCGCCCTGCTCCC
                     CGTCGAGATCCGTTTTGCGTGGGGTCATTTACCAAGTCAGACCCGAGTATCACCCTCC
                     TTCCCT"
                     /note="Geneious type: Editing History Deletion"
ORIGIN      
        1 gtgggtggta gggtagatct ctggcactgc ctccatgtcc accagactct ggagacgagg
       61 gagaatcacg agaacggagt gcggtaaacg gcgaaggact ccgctttcta aagccaaaga
      121 aggacagtgc ggaaggagag tggtgctgtc caggcggcgt ttgcaggtta ggaggaggcg
      181 tcctcgctct cctcttcttg ttcctactcc aaaagggcat cctgacggaa gcaacggccg
      241 caaccaatgc tgcctaggta agttcccaag agccaagtgg gtttgtaacc ctctccaaaa
      301 cagacgaaaa cgtccaccgt gaaaaagaaa tgtttaaaat gctcttgaaa aacgctgacc
      361 gtcaaccgga gcgtgggaat tttgctttgt agaatcctca aatgaaagtg tcacaagttg
      421 cgtcgtgtgt tacgtaagca gtgactaagc acttaccgct cgaggagaag ccctgattcg
      481 ttcctgccct tttggattca aaaatatcat agtgtggagg tgattgaaaa tggcactagg
      541 acccattatt atccggatta atccggttaa tcatatcgca taatcagaac ccccatcatt
      601 gctcaaagcg gtgaggaggc atggatgcta atgttctcca aactgcggtg tggcatgcta
      661 atgtagcttt ttttttaaac tgcggtgagg cgcatgccaa aggtctataa acgggggacc
      721 tgctccctct tccctctttc ctctttaccc atcctcgact caaagcatcc acccaacaag
      781 tctcagtcca atcatgagaa tactgctctg gtgccgagga cctcgaccgc ccgacagcaa
      841 ccgtgatcag aaccagcggc aaccaatcgg atccgataac aaaacctact attatgctgc
      901 cacattggtt gagcttggtt ggtatgtact gattgcatca ttttatttct tgtcatcggg
      961 tcatcttctg acatgcattt tctctagtct ccaagccttg tcactgaaca tcctctggct
     1021 tgtgacgctg cccagtcgat tcgctcctgg atgcaagagt ctggcttcaa tgccatcaag
     1081 agttccagat caaggcctag tagggaccgc gtgtggtggt gggcaattat ccggttagaa
     1141 ccaaccgtta cgtattgcgt gtataattgc ctagtagtag cttagttagc ttttccgaac
     1201 cggttgtcgc cggtttattc cctggtgtag tagctagtgc cagtttctgt cacctctaca
     1261 ctacgtactc tacaggttga aaatggtaaa ggacaaaaag gatgcatttg aacgaaatga
     1321 atatccaaaa aggatgctgt agatgctaga tatgaacttg gaaattcgca ttagaatcaa
     1381 aagttgaaga cggttcatat gtcaacagat caaaacacaa tccgccacca aacaaccgat
     1441 tggaaggggt tgcattggtt ccatagaaaa tcagggccta cacttcgctt ccgacatttg
     1501 cgctagaatg cagaggtttt caacgttggc aacatggggc gagccaaggc aatcgctgtt
     1561 gccatccgaa tgcattgtat aattgtaatg cggtaacgag aatgatattt
//
LOCUS       NW_015971540.73_-_ghost_(reversed)        1610 bp    DNA     linear   UNA 13-MAY-2023
DEFINITION  Spizellomyces punctatus DAOM BR117 chromosome Unknown supercont1.4,
            whole genome shotgun sequence.
ACCESSION   geneious|urn:local:
VERSION     geneious|urn:local:.:1rs-g96hokv:32
KEYWORDS    .
SOURCE      .
  ORGANISM  .
FEATURES             Location/Qualifiers
     ghost_fanzor    complement(<1..>1610)
                     /created_by="gfaure"
                     /label="ghost"
     CDS             complement(<1..136)
                     /locus_tag="SPPG_02507"
                     /codon_start=1
                     /product="uncharacterized protein"
                     /protein_id="XP_016610040.1"
                     /db_xref="GeneID:27686088"
                     /Original_Translation="MANQSKPQAAGGISALVQSASGRVLPLISTAQSYA
                     IATLSTSKAILDRYPPLKAFVYTLGGAAAVPLAVFTGYGAATGAVVLGVAGTAVTFVQ
                     GGFLAFGGFILFWFLAGAFVLASILTFWFTLAYFAFQVAKRLEGTA"
                     /label="uncharacterized protein CDS"
     misc_feature    
                     /Original_Bases="TCGCCCATTATTTTATAGAGTATTCTTGCGCGGCTAGTCAG
                     CGACTTAGACCACCGCCACAAAAGCATATCATAGATTCAACCCCCGCATTATCCCAGT
                     CTCAGTTACGGACCAGCCAGTTCTAAGTTGCACTCCACCGTTTTTTATGTCTCCAATG
                     GCGTTTACGCCCACCTGGATTTAACTTCCAACTCTGATACGTGGGATAACACTTGTTA
                     TAAGGTACCACCAATCAAACCCCTGTATCGAACACGTACATTGCGAGCTGTGTCCCAA
                     CACGCTGATTCGATAATTTTTGATGCAGAACGTGCTGTCGTCGAGCAAGACAACTTTC
                     AGTGACCTTGTAAAACAATTGTGTTCACTCTGCCAAGGCATCAAATAATATCAGTAGG
                     TGAACCGCATATGCGGATCATAGGACATCTCAAGGCAAAAGACTTGCTGCAAGGACGG
                     CGGTTCAACAGAGTAATATAATATTGCAACCCATGCCCCCCATACACATTAAAGCAAT
                     CCAAACACTGTAATCCAGGTATCAAATTATGAGGCCCGTTTCTAAGCTAAAACTAAAC
                     GCAAAAATGAGGGAAAACCAAAATCGAACCGCAGGTTTAAAGCTGCTTAAGCAGTGCC
                     CTCAAGGCGTTTGGCGACTTGGAAGGCGAAGTAGGCCAATGTGAACCTATAAAAGGAA
                     AGGGAGCACGATAAGCTCTCGTAGAATGTCATGTAACTTATTGCCGACCCTTACCAGA
                     AAGTCAAGATCGAGGCGAGAACGAAAGCTCCTGCCAAGAACCAGAAGAGAATGAATCC
                     TCCAAATGCGAGGAAACCGCCTTGTACAAAGGTTACAGCGGTTCCGGCGACACCGAGG
                     ACGACAGCGCCAGTGGCAGCACCGTAACCTGTGAAGACAGCGAGAGGTACAGCGGCGG
                     CACCACCAAGAGTGTACACAAAGGCCTGGCAGAATTTCACGGGGAATTGATCAGTCCA
                     AGTGACTTAACAAAACAAGGACCACTACGGCACACAAACCTTGAGCGGGGGGTACCGG
                     TCGA"
                     /label="TCGCCCATTATTTTATAGAGTATTCTTGCGCGGCTAGTCAGCGACTTAGA
                     CCACCGCCACAAAAGCATATCATAGATTCAACCCCCGCATTATCCCAGTCTCAGTTAC
                     GGACCAGCCAGTTCTAAGTTGCACTCCACCGTTTTTTATGTCTCCAATGGCGTTTACG
                     CCCACCTGGATTTAACTTCCAACTCTGATACGTGGGATAACACTTGTTATAAGGTACC
                     ACCAATCAAACCCCTGTATCGAACACGTACATTGCGAGCTGTGTCCCAACACGCTGAT
                     TCGATAATTTTTGATGCAGAACGTGCTGTCGTCGAGCAAGACAACTTTCAGTGACCTT
                     GTAAAACAATTGTGTTCACTCTGCCAAGGCATCAAATAATATCAGTAGGTGAACCGCA
                     TATGCGGATCATAGGACATCTCAAGGCAAAAGACTTGCTGCAAGGACGGCGGTTCAAC
                     AGAGTAATATAATATTGCAACCCATGCCCCCCATACACATTAAAGCAATCCAAACACT
                     GTAATCCAGGTATCAAATTATGAGGCCCGTTTCTAAGCTAAAACTAAACGCAAAAATG
                     AGGGAAAACCAAAATCGAACCGCAGGTTTAAAGCTGCTTAAGCAGTGCCCTCAAGGCG
                     TTTGGCGACTTGGAAGGCGAAGTAGGCCAATGTGAACCTATAAAAGGAAAGGGAGCAC
                     GATAAGCTCTCGTAGAATGTCATGTAACTTATTGCCGACCCTTACCAGAAAGTCAAGA
                     TCGAGGCGAGAACGAAAGCTCCTGCCAAGAACCAGAAGAGAATGAATCCTCCAAATGC
                     GAGGAAACCGCCTTGTACAAAGGTTACAGCGGTTCCGGCGACACCGAGGACGACAGCG
                     CCAGTGGCAGCACCGTAACCTGTGAAGACAGCGAGAGGTACAGCGGCGGCACCACCAA
                     GAGTGTACACAAAGGCCTGGCAGAATTTCACGGGGAATTGATCAGTCCAAGTGACTTA
                     ACAAAACAAGGACCACTACGGCACACAAACCTTGAGCGGGGGGTACCGGTCGA"
                     /note="Geneious type: Editing History Deletion"
     gene            complement(<1..>136)
                     /locus_tag="SPPG_02507"
                     /db_xref="GeneID:27686088"
                     /label="gene"
     mRNA            complement(<1..>136)
                     /locus_tag="SPPG_02507"
                     /product="uncharacterized protein"
                     /transcript_id="XM_016750794.1"
                     /db_xref="GeneID:27686088"
                     /label="uncharacterized protein mRNA"
     end             complement(466..495)
                     /original_coord="NW_015971540:185561_185532:1"
                     /label="end"
     gene            651..>1610
                     /locus_tag="SPPG_02506"
                     /db_xref="GeneID:27686087"
                     /label="gene"
     mRNA            join(651..877,937..>1610)
                     /locus_tag="SPPG_02506"
                     /product="uncharacterized protein"
                     /transcript_id="XM_016750793.1"
                     /db_xref="GeneID:27686087"
                     /label="uncharacterized protein mRNA"
     end             1183..1212
                     /original_coord="NW_015971540:184844_184815:-1"
                     /label="end"
     CDS             1598..>1610
                     /locus_tag="SPPG_02506"
                     /codon_start=1
                     /product="uncharacterized protein"
                     /protein_id="XP_016610039.1"
                     /db_xref="GeneID:27686087"
                     /Original_Translation="MTLNGATHFSVRNDTQPCFHLRSLPYHLKAWLASD
                     PTVERCPQQPDLLVAKYQDDLQTLRRFESNLLDPYRIECLQQIYDRVIAQFRNYRPIL
                     ADIKREYDLCIAALLNIVQEKVYLRSKCQKLMCENGSEEEFDHLRSLLVNLTFRKQMI
                     EKENAELKKTCEEEETKFLTTLGRSFVQNVSSDVFSDKQMQLLRSKDRWASVDKWMHE
                     KAADEDVFKELLTKFEANPDFYQTLLESEDLADIYQPKESPEMRKINAEIEEQHKIMQ
                     ERKKELADLKTRQRGAQGELKSVFEQIEHIEVLIEVAQSRLAAVDRENKSDE"
                     /label="uncharacterized protein CDS"
     misc_feature    1610^1611
                     /Original_Bases="GTGCAACACACTTTTCCGTGCGCAATGATACCCAACCATGC
                     TTTCATCTCCGTTCTCTGCCATATCATCTGAAAGCGTGGCTGGCTTCCGACCCAACTG
                     TGGAAAGATGTCCCCAACAACCTGACCTACTAGTAGCAAAGTATCAGGATGACCTACA
                     AACCCTGCGCAGGTTCGAAAGCAACTTGCTAGATCCGTATAGGATTGAATGCCTCCAG
                     CAAATCTATGATCGGGTTATTGCGCAATTTCGCAACTATAGGCCAATTCTGGCGGACA
                     TCAAGGTGGATATTCTCACTGCTTCAAGGACCCAAAGTACCTTCTCATGAGTCGCACC
                     CATTTTTCAGCGCGAGTATGACTTGTGCATTGCCGCACTGCTCAATATAGTACAGGAA
                     AAAGTCTATCTCCGGTCAAAGTGCCAAAAGCTAATGTGCGAAAACGGAAGCGAGGAGG
                     AATTCGACCATCTTAGGTCGCTGTTGGTCAACCTTACTTTTCGAAAACAGATGATCGA
                     GAAGGAAAATGCTGAGTATGTTCTAGTTTTTGATATATGGAGCGGAATTTCACTACTA
                     CTGGTGTAGATTGAAGAAAACCTGCGAAGAGGAGGAAACAAAGTTTCTGACAACACTA
                     GGTCGATCTTTTGTTCAAAATGTATCGTCGGACGTATTCAGCGACAAGCAGATGCAGC
                     TACTACGCTCAAAGGATAGGTGGGCGTCGGTAGATAAGTGGATGCATGAAAAGGCTGC
                     AGACGAAGACGTCTTCAAAGAGCTGCTTACAAAATTCGAAGCCAATGTAGGTGCACGG
                     CGATGATTCATCTTAATTGGTCGGGGCACTCAAAGAAACACAATTTGCAGCCAGATTT
                     TTATCAAACGCTGCTGGAGAGTGAGGATCTGGCCGACATATATCAACCAAAAGAATCA
                     CCAGAAATGAGGAAGATCAATGTAATGTGTCTAGTGAGAACAAGCAAAAGTCCTCGAA
                     TGGAGTCTGAATGCTATTTTTTACCTCTAGGCTGAAATTGAAGAACAACATAAAATCA
                     TGCAAGAGCGCAAAAAGGAATTAGCGGACTTGAAGACTCGTCAGAGAGGGGCGCAGGG
                     GGAGCTCAAGTCCGTTTTCGAACAGATAGAGCACATAGAAGTTCTGATCGAGGTGGCT
                     CAGTCAAGACTAGCAGCTGTAGATAGAGAAAACAAAAGTGACGAGTAGGCAATAGATC
                     AGATCGTTTTTGTGCACAAGGTTCAGTGGTTGCAATGGTAACCAGCGTATTTAA"
                     /label="GTGCAACACACTTTTCCGTGCGCAATGATACCCAACCATGCTTTCATCTC
                     CGTTCTCTGCCATATCATCTGAAAGCGTGGCTGGCTTCCGACCCAACTGTGGAAAGAT
                     GTCCCCAACAACCTGACCTACTAGTAGCAAAGTATCAGGATGACCTACAAACCCTGCG
                     CAGGTTCGAAAGCAACTTGCTAGATCCGTATAGGATTGAATGCCTCCAGCAAATCTAT
                     GATCGGGTTATTGCGCAATTTCGCAACTATAGGCCAATTCTGGCGGACATCAAGGTGG
                     ATATTCTCACTGCTTCAAGGACCCAAAGTACCTTCTCATGAGTCGCACCCATTTTTCA
                     GCGCGAGTATGACTTGTGCATTGCCGCACTGCTCAATATAGTACAGGAAAAAGTCTAT
                     CTCCGGTCAAAGTGCCAAAAGCTAATGTGCGAAAACGGAAGCGAGGAGGAATTCGACC
                     ATCTTAGGTCGCTGTTGGTCAACCTTACTTTTCGAAAACAGATGATCGAGAAGGAAAA
                     TGCTGAGTATGTTCTAGTTTTTGATATATGGAGCGGAATTTCACTACTACTGGTGTAG
                     ATTGAAGAAAACCTGCGAAGAGGAGGAAACAAAGTTTCTGACAACACTAGGTCGATCT
                     TTTGTTCAAAATGTATCGTCGGACGTATTCAGCGACAAGCAGATGCAGCTACTACGCT
                     CAAAGGATAGGTGGGCGTCGGTAGATAAGTGGATGCATGAAAAGGCTGCAGACGAAGA
                     CGTCTTCAAAGAGCTGCTTACAAAATTCGAAGCCAATGTAGGTGCACGGCGATGATTC
                     ATCTTAATTGGTCGGGGCACTCAAAGAAACACAATTTGCAGCCAGATTTTTATCAAAC
                     GCTGCTGGAGAGTGAGGATCTGGCCGACATATATCAACCAAAAGAATCACCAGAAATG
                     AGGAAGATCAATGTAATGTGTCTAGTGAGAACAAGCAAAAGTCCTCGAATGGAGTCTG
                     AATGCTATTTTTTACCTCTAGGCTGAAATTGAAGAACAACATAAAATCATGCAAGAGC
                     GCAAAAAGGAATTAGCGGACTTGAAGACTCGTCAGAGAGGGGCGCAGGGGGAGCTCAA
                     GTCCGTTTTCGAACAGATAGAGCACATAGAAGTTCTGATCGAGGTGGCTCAGTCAAGA
                     CTAGCAGCTGTAGATAGAGAAAACAAAAGTGACGAGTAGGCAATAGATCAGATCGTTT
                     TTGTGCACAAGGTTCAGTGGTTGCAATGGTAACCAGCGTATTTAA"
                     /note="Geneious type: Editing History Deletion"
ORIGIN      
        1 ggatggcctt ggatgttgag agggtagcaa tggcatagga ctgagcagtg ctgataaggg
       61 gaagcacacg gccgctagcc gattggacca aggcggagat accgccggca gcttgaggtt
      121 tgctttggtt agccatacta gatgaggata gattctaaac accgtgttag cagagtctcc
      181 aacaacaaac cagaataaaa tcccaaggac acacgcgctt ccataccttt aaaaaacact
      241 gataatgttg gagtgcgcaa aagattgcaa cgtactgctt gcgatgagca aaagatgatg
      301 ggaaaagatg ggggggcgag agcgggggtt cgatatttga aggtgtgaag acgtcagccc
      361 ctcgtgcaaa tctgcacggt tcaaatcttt ctcatattcc ggtttgagtg taatgacggc
      421 atagtcatgt attgtagtgt gactgtgcca gtgacgtgat gtccatagtg tggaggtgat
      481 tgaaaatggc actaggaccc attattatcc ggattaatcc ggttagtcat atcgcataat
      541 cagaaccccc atcattgctc aaagcggtga ggaggcatgg atgctaatgt tctccaaact
      601 gcggtgtggc atgctaatgt agcttttttt ttaaactgcg gtgaggcgca tgccaaaggt
      661 ctataaaagg gggacctgct ccctcttccc tctttcctct ttacccatcc tcgactcaaa
      721 gcatccgccc aacaagtctc agtccaatca tgagaatact gctctggtgc cgaggacctc
      781 gaccgcccga cagcaaccgt gatcagaacc agcggcaacc aatcagatct gataacaaaa
      841 cctactatta tgctgccaca ttagttgagc ttggttggta tgtaccaatg gcatcatctc
      901 ttttcatatt attctgtcgc tgacatgcag ttttagtctc caagccttgt cactgaacat
      961 cctctggctt gtgacgctgc ccagtcgatt cgctcctgga tgcaagagtc tggcttcaat
     1021 gccatcaaga gttccagatc aaggcctagt agggaccgcc tgtggtggtg ggcaattatc
     1081 cggttagaac caaccgttac gtattgcgtg tataattgcc tagtagtagc ttagttagct
     1141 tttccaaacc ggttgtcgcc ggtttattcc ctggtgtagt agctagtgcc agtttctgtc
     1201 acctctacac taacttttgt cacttccgcc tggagggctt tacacttgaa cgatgaccac
     1261 caatgacctt ttttgccaaa ggtattcctg gtacccatgc gagatacgga gctacatgat
     1321 gtgctcgtgc agatgatatt tatgtaatga cacgtccggt gtggtgagag agttcacccg
     1381 tatggtcctg cagaactttt gctatagccc attgtggaat ggcttggacg caaagaaagt
     1441 gacatcttgc cagatgaatc cgccaatatc atgattagat cttggccatg tcagtagaaa
     1501 atggtggttt atttatatat gcgtgaattg agcaatattg gtgtgcacaa taagaaaatc
     1561 tccgatccat ctgcgtattt ccatcactag tagtatcatg accttgaatg
//
LOCUS       NW_015971547.38_-_ghost_(reversed)        1444 bp    DNA     linear   UNA 13-MAY-2023
DEFINITION  Spizellomyces punctatus DAOM BR117 chromosome Unknown
            supercont1.11, whole genome shotgun sequence.
ACCESSION   geneious|urn:local:
VERSION     geneious|urn:local:.:1rs-g96hokv:33
KEYWORDS    .
SOURCE      .
  ORGANISM  .
FEATURES             Location/Qualifiers
     gene            complement(<1..259)
                     /locus_tag="SPPG_09362"
                     /db_xref="GeneID:27692487"
                     /label="gene"
     ghost_fanzor    complement(<1..>1444)
                     /created_by="gfaure"
                     /label="ghost"
     misc_feature    
                     /Original_Bases="AACTCGCACGCAATGAAGTCGAAATGGATGCTGCTCGGGTA
                     ATTTTTGTCCTTGACTGGATGATCTATGAAAGGTATGACGGTGAACTCCCCAAAACCA
                     TCTGTCGATAAACTGGATGAGTCAGTGGAACTCACGAGTAGAATGTATGGTATGTGTC
                     CAATAGCATTGCACCAAGCCCAGTCCACGTAAGTTCTCTCAGGTGCAGTTTGATAGAA
                     TCATGATCGACGTTGCAAACCCCTTATAGGTATACATAGGCCAATTAGTCGAACTGTC
                     GGTAAGAGTATAGGACGTGCAATCCTATACCAGACGACAATGGTTCCCGAGATCGGGT
                     GATCGTGGAATCCACAAGTTCTGGCAGAGCGGTTGGGTTGAGCCGATACTCAATGATA
                     TCATGCGCATCAATGTCCTCTTCAAATGCACTGCACATATGCATATGGATACAAAATG
                     GTATATTAGTGTGAAGATAAAGACCGGTTCTCGTCATTTCATAAAACTAACCTGGTAA
                     ACGATTGCCCTTCAAGATATTCCCCAACAATTTGCCTCTTGATCCATCGACCACGGAG
                     GTACTGAGGATCAATCGCGAAAGCTTCTTTGAGGTACTTTAGGCAGGATCCGTAGTCA
                     CCAATCTCGTAGAGTGCCTGCAGCAAGTCTAAATTAGCCAACATCATTCGTCTGGAGA
                     GCGCATCCCATGAACTTACATTGATGACCCCATCCAAGCATTTGAAGCGACAGGCGGA
                     TATATCTGCCCGTTGCAAACCAGCCATATAGGCATGGCATGAGGTATCCCAGGACTTT
                     GCGCGCGCCGCTACACTCCCAATTCTGCACCAAAGTGAGACGTCGGTGGGATCGATCT
                     TTGCTGCCTATGATACTCATCATCAATGATGCATTCAAACAAAAATCAGGCGAAACAG
                     TCAAATGTCACACCTGCTCAAAATGAAAAAGCGCTTGCTCCCAATTTCCTTCCTGTTC
                     TAATAACGCAGCGTAGTTCTTGTACACAACATACTGTAGTGCATGTGCTGGAGAACTG
                     TGGGCACCCGACGCCTAAATAAAAGACAACAAACATATCAAGTAATGTTTCGAACGGA
                     CTTTCCCATTTCTTTCCGCACCGCAGGAAGTTTGTCTTTTAGTACATCCCAACTTAAG
                     AGCTCTTCAAAGGACGTCTTGGCTTCTGCTTTCCTTCCCCTTTGTAAGAGTAAGAGCG
                     TTCGGTTGTATGTGTCAAGAGCTCGTTCCACCTTTTGAACCAGCGCGCCTGTTTTTA"
                     /label="AACTCGCACGCAATGAAGTCGAAATGGATGCTGCTCGGGTAATTTTTGTC
                     CTTGACTGGATGATCTATGAAAGGTATGACGGTGAACTCCCCAAAACCATCTGTCGAT
                     AAACTGGATGAGTCAGTGGAACTCACGAGTAGAATGTATGGTATGTGTCCAATAGCAT
                     TGCACCAAGCCCAGTCCACGTAAGTTCTCTCAGGTGCAGTTTGATAGAATCATGATCG
                     ACGTTGCAAACCCCTTATAGGTATACATAGGCCAATTAGTCGAACTGTCGGTAAGAGT
                     ATAGGACGTGCAATCCTATACCAGACGACAATGGTTCCCGAGATCGGGTGATCGTGGA
                     ATCCACAAGTTCTGGCAGAGCGGTTGGGTTGAGCCGATACTCAATGATATCATGCGCA
                     TCAATGTCCTCTTCAAATGCACTGCACATATGCATATGGATACAAAATGGTATATTAG
                     TGTGAAGATAAAGACCGGTTCTCGTCATTTCATAAAACTAACCTGGTAAACGATTGCC
                     CTTCAAGATATTCCCCAACAATTTGCCTCTTGATCCATCGACCACGGAGGTACTGAGG
                     ATCAATCGCGAAAGCTTCTTTGAGGTACTTTAGGCAGGATCCGTAGTCACCAATCTCG
                     TAGAGTGCCTGCAGCAAGTCTAAATTAGCCAACATCATTCGTCTGGAGAGCGCATCCC
                     ATGAACTTACATTGATGACCCCATCCAAGCATTTGAAGCGACAGGCGGATATATCTGC
                     CCGTTGCAAACCAGCCATATAGGCATGGCATGAGGTATCCCAGGACTTTGCGCGCGCC
                     GCTACACTCCCAATTCTGCACCAAAGTGAGACGTCGGTGGGATCGATCTTTGCTGCCT
                     ATGATACTCATCATCAATGATGCATTCAAACAAAAATCAGGCGAAACAGTCAAATGTC
                     ACACCTGCTCAAAATGAAAAAGCGCTTGCTCCCAATTTCCTTCCTGTTCTAATAACGC
                     AGCGTAGTTCTTGTACACAACATACTGTAGTGCATGTGCTGGAGAACTGTGGGCACCC
                     GACGCCTAAATAAAAGACAACAAACATATCAAGTAATGTTTCGAACGGACTTTCCCAT
                     TTCTTTCCGCACCGCAGGAAGTTTGTCTTTTAGTACATCCCAACTTAAGAGCTCTTCA
                     AAGGACGTCTTGGCTTCTGCTTTCCTTCCCCTTTGTAAGAGTAAGAGCGTTCGGTTGT
                     ATGTGTCAAGAGCTCGTTCCACCTTTTGAACCAGCGCGCCTGTTTTTA"
                     /note="Geneious type: Editing History Deletion"
     CDS             join(complement(170..172),complement(44..106))
                     /locus_tag="SPPG_09362"
                     /codon_start=1
                     /product="uncharacterized protein"
                     /protein_id="XP_016606712.1"
                     /db_xref="GeneID:27692487"
                     /Original_Translation="MIRFAVLNPLVEVERDIPKEIKVERALDTYNRTLL
                     LLQRGRKAEAKTSFEELLSWDVLKDKLPAASGAHSSPAHALQYVVYKNYAALLEQEGN
                     WEQALFHFEQAAKIDPTDVSLWCRIGSVAARAKSWDTSCHAYMAGLQRADISACRFKC
                     LDGVINALYEIGDYGSCLKYLKEAFAIDPQYLRGRWIKRQIVGEYLEGQSFTSAFEED
                     IDAHDIIEYRLNPTALPELVDSTITRSREPLSSGVCNVDHDSIKLHLRELTWTGLGAM
                     LLDTYHTFYSSSSQGQKLPEQHPFRLHCVRVHIAVDTGKDGVDASECQESDAIEVIIK
                     EEGTNVPHEHENIAPGPDEQVTNERKRKLTDGDDSRRISKRVRDRIEQEQQQKATEEI
                     DITEVIDPWLPDGFSIGLENTDQNLVTDVPSFLSTFCSKILSPTTGADLRRKSKSIRK
                     GRKGSLVPAADLMSTPTSSAAFGPNALKSFVDSVNLHNSGLIDTIRFFVTWVILGQVK
                     PDRDFQRHFMDTQWPAGLRSIVPSLLRILEKHNAGVMFWRNAYPSAFYLHDGDSGRCR
                     EGEASGAILELLLSLSEILCDAWGSQQEGSPSTSMYDWIHDDCSDGEGEDGNPLHPHS
                     FPQILHRIMDSLVDVLGIIDEDRDQDSLSFVRYLWLKARIHEYRHEYDMAAQTYKQCG
                     EALGCHNFEGFSVSLKNCITDNEISQKSLEWKRLALEARQYVLEADAQFAQTNYEAVI
                     ERLKPVLLEAAVASGLSPCDTIMPDDSREASERQEATQIARKFVFYDCGFGKRYQLFD
                     FLRQAFLHVNDPQSAFACTAHLLVDAVRNSSAASDFELHLERLSTLLGDVITYLQTSS
                     MRTEWVQLLEAYQGHASGTEPARNLFQNFLLGVFLCVRMCWVAMRHYKELPTLSRRSA
                     IAHRIKALNIFVVRSWILLYYVVQALHSSPTRMALDSKEEKKKTQTPTEENVPSTTPM
                     DLDAKNALQQENIVDREATNDSVTDVTVEGIDQLADLLIVAHRELGELSLCGLDNGAF
                     LRLILQHIGKASRDSYQAELYQCYHCLYGIKVEHDSDIEDHHTITLPFEREAASEVFS
                     TVSHYVLTKLALRGNRGIPADIKQCLDKVTEVYSEPPWNNARVAVNKETIDRLLERPI
                     DVSDMAPDRSALATVTFTEGERKKISDIYFTLYYLQGKIMWTQYKTRSLAQTVDFHKM
                     IAPLKGATVQYLFNLYLNPRRCDSWISLAQCYSSLANEHLGRNAITIVDNFGKIRLWQ
                     QKAYHCYVQASHLARSSTASDLGTTLWGDFGYLCHAIATKPMAGAALSSYLLKIRDLW
                     SRRWSESKRSSPNSVEVESHLAAGVGQIKSTEDHGADARKAPMLQLAAYCFRKAAALE
                     KTDWRYPFMLANIYAKLRKNPAVIIKLYRRAVALVPEEWVTKEQERILDPMIKLAGYL
                     SKALHQGIIQPEEALAALTDLPDSTGSLPGSPVRRNSSTPGTDISLPTWKCSATNTEM
                     DEARAQAFERICIVLIRMKVIDKKKWQHKPRSKLAWIYYHVYRDTERAKGELSALFRK
                     DDKSKGFVNFWKPEFERPGKHFIWVHKYTMFMIDLLKETSDIDGLRRICRKVRKADDV
                     LLWPDKIWKHAYSSCFEALVATVKGERSTPLSGTMSKQEFDERAPEVEERMFAAADPK
                     PPRLVNMLCAFDLKKLDEGFMDEEELNLLLVDIYSSLFSEFSGKSKHSERSQDDIMGH
                     ASMQVETTKDGTTSAADETVPAGGVQLNGDGLVDTTISGSPSGNPVETAPHTQALEKV
                     KFSHVLQRVLSVCKNPPQIRQEAPPQISATSGDVIAQGATSPPNANLLITVDASSPGT
                     VPNETESAIDAPVPVDED"
                     /label="uncharacterized protein CDS"
     mRNA            join(complement(170..259),complement(44..106))
                     /locus_tag="SPPG_09362"
                     /product="uncharacterized protein"
                     /transcript_id="XM_016757521.1"
                     /db_xref="GeneID:27692487"
                     /label="uncharacterized protein mRNA"
     end             complement(356..384)
                     /original_coord="NW_015971547:844531_844503:1"
                     /label="end"
     end             1054..1083
                     /original_coord="NW_015971547:843833_843804:-1"
                     /label="end"
     misc_feature    1444^1445
                     /Original_Bases="TGCATCCCCAAAGTCAATGATATGGGTAGGTACCCAGTTGT
                     TTCTTTGGGAGGTTTGATCGAGTTTCCAGTGTCCGATAATGTTTCCAGCAGTCAGGTC
                     CCCATGAAGGAGATTTGCACTTGGAAACCCGAGGTCAGACACGTTGGGGGATATCGCT
                     GGTAAAGCTTGTTGGATATAGTCTTCCAGGGTACTGATCAAAGCGGATGGGAGGTGCC
                     CCCATCGGGTGTGATCTCTTCTCGCGGCTTTGATCCTTTTGCGCAGGTATACTGTCCA
                     ATCCCGGGACGTGGTATCCTCACCCTGAAGGATAATCTTACTTTGCCGGACGGGCGTG
                     CGATGTAATTCTCGTAAAACGGTTCCAATCCAGTTTGTCAAGTTAATCCAATCACCGG
                     GGGTAAATAGATTTGCAGACTCCCCCATTGCATGTGACTCTTCAGAACCTACGTGCGT
                     TTGGATGCCATATGGCCAAGGCCACGATGATGGGCCTGGTTTGAAAAGCATGCCGTGA
                     GCGACCATCTGTGGACAGACAGCATG"
                     /label="TGCATCCCCAAAGTCAATGATATGGGTAGGTACCCAGTTGTTTCTTTGGG
                     AGGTTTGATCGAGTTTCCAGTGTCCGATAATGTTTCCAGCAGTCAGGTCCCCATGAAG
                     GAGATTTGCACTTGGAAACCCGAGGTCAGACACGTTGGGGGATATCGCTGGTAAAGCT
                     TGTTGGATATAGTCTTCCAGGGTACTGATCAAAGCGGATGGGAGGTGCCCCCATCGGG
                     TGTGATCTCTTCTCGCGGCTTTGATCCTTTTGCGCAGGTATACTGTCCAATCCCGGGA
                     CGTGGTATCCTCACCCTGAAGGATAATCTTACTTTGCCGGACGGGCGTGCGATGTAAT
                     TCTCGTAAAACGGTTCCAATCCAGTTTGTCAAGTTAATCCAATCACCGGGGGTAAATA
                     GATTTGCAGACTCCCCCATTGCATGTGACTCTTCAGAACCTACGTGCGTTTGGATGCC
                     ATATGGCCAAGGCCACGATGATGGGCCTGGTTTGAAAAGCATGCCGTGAGCGACCATC
                     TGTGGACAGACAGCATG"
                     /note="Geneious type: Editing History Deletion"
ORIGIN      
        1 gatttgtttt caagtcgttt gaattccaca tggagggtac aacctttatc tcttttggga
       61 tatcccgctc cacctccacc aaggggttaa gaaccgcaaa gcgtatctaa agataggtgg
      121 gtcctcaatc atcgtttcca agaggccgtc aaacttattg ataacatacc atgttggcaa
      181 atcccacgtt cttgggttct ctaagctcac aagacagctg tgggactgcg tgctgggcgg
      241 acaatggtcc cagatcttgc tgagatagtg tgcaattgtt aatgccagca aagcacgggt
      301 ggacagtcct ccgctgggtg acgcagaatg gggcttggcg atcattgcct aatcatagtg
      361 tggaggtgat tgaaaatggc actaagactc attgttatcc ggataatccg gttaatctta
      421 tcgcataatc agaaccccct ctatcgctca gattggtgtg gcatgcagcg gtgtggcatg
      481 catgtaatgt tttttttttt ttaaactgcg gtgaggcgca tgccaaaggt ctataaaaag
      541 gggaccttct ccctcttccc tctttcctct ttacccatcc tcgactctaa gcatctgccc
      601 aacaaatctc agtccaccat gagaatactg ctctggtgcc gaggacctcg accgcccgac
      661 agcaaccgtg atcagaacca gcagcaacca atcggatctg ataacaaagc tgctattatg
      721 ctgccacact tgttgagctt ggttggtatg tattgatggc atttgtcatt ctgtcatcag
      781 gtcatctggc taacatgcag tttttagtct ccaagccttc gttactgaac atcctctggc
      841 ttgtgacgct gcccagtcga ttcgctcctg gatgcaagag tctggcttca atgccatcaa
      901 gagttccaga tcaaggccta gtagggaccg cgtgtggtgg tgggcaatta tccggttaga
      961 acaaccgtta cgtattgcgt gtataattgc ctagtagtag cttagttggc ttttccgaac
     1021 cggttgtcgc cggtttattc gctggtgtag tagctagtgc cagtttctgt cacctctaca
     1081 ctatttatac tcgcaagttg gacagcagac gttgtcgaca atgtttggcc tgagacgtga
     1141 atataggaat aaattatagt tctccaaaca cttttacttc aaactcatgc caattatcta
     1201 tcccatcggg gatgcccgca ttccctttaa ttcctttaat acccgcttca taactccaaa
     1261 gaagaacgta cgcacacatt ctctctctaa tccagctcca ctttgatctc cagctactgc
     1321 atcctaaata aatatccaaa agtctatgca gtaatgatac ctggcatcgt aatgtcgtca
     1381 catacaaaaa cgccatgtcc cacaaggggt ccagtcggat gtcgctgtcg gaaggagcaa
     1441 gaaa
//
LOCUS       NW_015971539.89_-_ghost_(reversed)        1444 bp    DNA     linear   UNA 13-MAY-2023
DEFINITION  Spizellomyces punctatus DAOM BR117 chromosome Unknown supercont1.3,
            whole genome shotgun sequence.
ACCESSION   geneious|urn:local:
VERSION     geneious|urn:local:.:1rs-g96hokv:34
KEYWORDS    .
SOURCE      .
  ORGANISM  .
FEATURES             Location/Qualifiers
     CDS             <1..115
                     /locus_tag="SPPG_02301"
                     /product="uncharacterized protein"
                     /protein_id="XP_016611287.1"
                     /db_xref="GeneID:27685895"
                     /Original_Translation="MKTPGLRKGHEPHARIQKQIHAEVLSLHTSLSPYA
                     LNPVVMSGCRSSPNVSILHHHAEQRECGTLPRSQSKESSPLQSVSSMDLSICKFLDEH
                     ILFKDLHDEDFLMTLANSMQTRVYYDNSYVIRQGEVGRALFFVFRGDIEVVSEDGETV
                     INVMTEKSFFGEIGVLFSVPRTASCRARGRCVVLTLTRESLKMAIQRHPEVATSIRYI
                     AEERFASYMKQRESSMLVEFGEELKLGMTQNDLKKIPAFRNCEVGFLHMLALSLCPLQ
                     YRHGDRIIRKDDIAREMYFVVRGTAEVFSEEDGQTFAEFHPGSFFGEVGIFFDVRRTA
                     SVRCTSNQMAVFKLAKNDLDTLLKQYPEVNQKIQEEATLRFKFNEEREKSKLNKRQAM
                     QLELEVVRERLKNVPLFKDGSLAFFHELVLVLKLHVYPPGSVIIRKDEVARSMFFVMD
                     GTVQVVSEDGKSIYAEMGANAFFGEVALFYEINRTATVRSKSQTTLYELSKDALTHVL
                     GQHPTLRDAMQARAEENYRLFQKRTRAVNQLSESSLPEAYDIDATAARLKKVPIFQNC
                     ENGFLRTVALTTSVCARKAGELIVHKGEMSAEMFFIVHGKVQIISEDGSTVYDSVKEG
                     GFFGEIGLLRGIPRTASVRVASKSCGMMILTAEALQKVFQQYPESYQNIVLEADKRFR
                     LIEQRKLSTEGALHADVDTDTIQKKAREIWDTAVDSVKADIKEKAKTKARASDRDESQ
                     PQQLRGVRRFLRRGSKVANESLPVTNENESCPPGQADQSLLIEEQGNVPSGHEKTNDV
                     PKTGRRWITKLFQGLKSSSSKRRERGAKVAPEGPSSRRGSDASYISGASTIVQCSLST
                     TEVQSIADLEERALRIIFSCLNPLERLKMRLMCKRWNELLRRPIQWTTLDFSPVFSTI
                     THKTLTSFWELTGDHLTGLCLETCWRVTDRDLETLAALCPNIYYLSLSNSWRFTDKGL
                     GYLTRNLTRVVEADLSYCGQLKGSGFARHKWSKLKRLDLSYCRSFGDEQLEKILSGTS
                     EITHLQLRRCTKMTDLTMFHVVRYCRHIRYLDLSDCEKLTDRCLKWIGSTSFDLTTLI
                     LSFCKRLTNHGLRELRMGSQRLEHLDFSHCEHLTDDAIKSLTENISNLQYISLRFCRG
                     ITNRVASYLGESAPRLKSVDFTGCPEVTIVARDMLKSWIPGVHVVLDSPRPLPEIDRR
                     ATEVQIYEVFLSGPRDQMRKRESRRIRRAATPRPLSIVR"
                     /codon_start=1
                     /label="uncharacterized protein CDS"
     gene            <1..234
                     /locus_tag="SPPG_02301"
                     /db_xref="GeneID:27685895"
                     /label="gene"
     ghost_fanzor    complement(<1..>1444)
                     /created_by="gfaure"
                     /label="ghost"
     mRNA            <1..234
                     /locus_tag="SPPG_02301"
                     /product="uncharacterized protein"
                     /transcript_id="XM_016750591.1"
                     /db_xref="GeneID:27685895"
                     /label="uncharacterized protein mRNA"
     misc_feature    
                     /Original_Bases="GACGTGGATCGAAGGTTGCGAATGAGAGCCTGCCAGTAACA
                     AACGAAAACGAATCGTGTCCTCCAGGACAAGCAGACCAATCCCTTTTGATTGAAGAAC
                     AAGGAAACGTACCTTCAGGGCATGAAAAGACAAATGATGTCCCCAAGACGGTGAGGCG
                     AAGATGTGCGCGATTCTCTACCAGAGTCATTCATCAAGTGGTTAACGGAATGCTATTA
                     CTTAGGGCCGTCGCTGGATTACCAAGCTTTTTCAAGGGTTAAAGTCGAGCTCATCCAA
                     ACGCAGGGAACGTGGAGCAAAAGTCGCTCCTGAAGGGCCGTCAAGTCGAAGGGGAAGC
                     GACGCCAGCTATATTAGCGGAGCCTCAACTATAGTTCAATGCTCTCTCAGTACCACGG
                     AAGTGCAAAGTATCGCTGATTTGGAGGAACGGGCATTGCGCATAATCTTTTCATGCCT
                     GAACCCATTAGAGCGACTCAAAATGCGTCTAATGTGCAAGCGGTGGAATGAGCTTCTA
                     CGTCGTCCAATCCAATGGACTACCTTGGACTTTTCCCCAGTTTTTTCAACAATCACCC
                     ATAAAACTCTTACCAGCTTTTGGGAGCTCACAGGGGATCATCTCACTGGGCTTTGTCT
                     CGAGACGTGCTGGAGGGTTACAGATCGGGATCTGGAAACTCTGGCGGCACTGTGTCCG
                     AACATCTACTACCTTTCATTGTCTAATTCTTGGAGATTCACTGACAAAGGCCTGGGCT
                     ATCTTACCCGGAACCTTACTCGAGTTGTTGAGGCCGATCTCAGTTACTGTGGACAACT
                     AAAGGGCTCGGGGTTTGCACGTCACAAATGGTCCAAGTTGAAAAGATTGGACTTGAGC
                     TACTGCAGGTCTTTTGGGGACGAGCAGCTGGAAAAGATACTGTCGGGGACCAGTGAAA
                     TTACTCACCTGCAACTACGGAGATGCACAAAGATGACTGATTTGACTATGTTTCATGT
                     AGTCCGATACTGCAGGTACTTACCCCGAACTTTTTCATGCTAACCATGGTCTTGCCTG
                     ACTAACTAGGACTGCACCATTACCTTCTAGGCATATCCGCTATCTTGACCTCTCTGAT
                     TGCGAAAAACTTACTGATCGTTGTTTGAAGTGGATTGGGTCTACCAGCTTCGATCTCA
                     CTACCTTGATTCTCAGCTTCTGCAAACGTCTTACGAATCACGGTCTCCGGGAGCTGCG
                     CATGGGAAGCCAGCGCCTTGAGCACCTCGATTTTTCACATTGTGAACATCTTACGGAT
                     GATGCAATCAAGTCCCTCACCGAAAATATCTCGAACTTGCAGTATATCTCCCTGCGAT
                     TCTGTAGAGGAATCACCAATAGGGTAGCATCATATCTTGGCGAGTCAGCACCACGACT
                     GAAATCAGTCGACTTCACTGGGTGCCCTGAGGTGACCATCGTCGCCAGAGACATGTTA
                     AAATCATGGATACCGGGAGTCCATGTTGTGCTCGATTCTCCAAGGCCATTACCAGAGA
                     TAGATCGGCGTGCGAC"
                     /label="GACGTGGATCGAAGGTTGCGAATGAGAGCCTGCCAGTAACAAACGAAAAC
                     GAATCGTGTCCTCCAGGACAAGCAGACCAATCCCTTTTGATTGAAGAACAAGGAAACG
                     TACCTTCAGGGCATGAAAAGACAAATGATGTCCCCAAGACGGTGAGGCGAAGATGTGC
                     GCGATTCTCTACCAGAGTCATTCATCAAGTGGTTAACGGAATGCTATTACTTAGGGCC
                     GTCGCTGGATTACCAAGCTTTTTCAAGGGTTAAAGTCGAGCTCATCCAAACGCAGGGA
                     ACGTGGAGCAAAAGTCGCTCCTGAAGGGCCGTCAAGTCGAAGGGGAAGCGACGCCAGC
                     TATATTAGCGGAGCCTCAACTATAGTTCAATGCTCTCTCAGTACCACGGAAGTGCAAA
                     GTATCGCTGATTTGGAGGAACGGGCATTGCGCATAATCTTTTCATGCCTGAACCCATT
                     AGAGCGACTCAAAATGCGTCTAATGTGCAAGCGGTGGAATGAGCTTCTACGTCGTCCA
                     ATCCAATGGACTACCTTGGACTTTTCCCCAGTTTTTTCAACAATCACCCATAAAACTC
                     TTACCAGCTTTTGGGAGCTCACAGGGGATCATCTCACTGGGCTTTGTCTCGAGACGTG
                     CTGGAGGGTTACAGATCGGGATCTGGAAACTCTGGCGGCACTGTGTCCGAACATCTAC
                     TACCTTTCATTGTCTAATTCTTGGAGATTCACTGACAAAGGCCTGGGCTATCTTACCC
                     GGAACCTTACTCGAGTTGTTGAGGCCGATCTCAGTTACTGTGGACAACTAAAGGGCTC
                     GGGGTTTGCACGTCACAAATGGTCCAAGTTGAAAAGATTGGACTTGAGCTACTGCAGG
                     TCTTTTGGGGACGAGCAGCTGGAAAAGATACTGTCGGGGACCAGTGAAATTACTCACC
                     TGCAACTACGGAGATGCACAAAGATGACTGATTTGACTATGTTTCATGTAGTCCGATA
                     CTGCAGGTACTTACCCCGAACTTTTTCATGCTAACCATGGTCTTGCCTGACTAACTAG
                     GACTGCACCATTACCTTCTAGGCATATCCGCTATCTTGACCTCTCTGATTGCGAAAAA
                     CTTACTGATCGTTGTTTGAAGTGGATTGGGTCTACCAGCTTCGATCTCACTACCTTGA
                     TTCTCAGCTTCTGCAAACGTCTTACGAATCACGGTCTCCGGGAGCTGCGCATGGGAAG
                     CCAGCGCCTTGAGCACCTCGATTTTTCACATTGTGAACATCTTACGGATGATGCAATC
                     AAGTCCCTCACCGAAAATATCTCGAACTTGCAGTATATCTCCCTGCGATTCTGTAGAG
                     GAATCACCAATAGGGTAGCATCATATCTTGGCGAGTCAGCACCACGACTGAAATCAGT
                     CGACTTCACTGGGTGCCCTGAGGTGACCATCGTCGCCAGAGACATGTTAAAATCATGG
                     ATACCGGGAGTCCATGTTGTGCTCGATTCTCCAAGGCCATTACCAGAGATAGATCGGC
                     GTGCGAC"
                     /note="Geneious type: Editing History Deletion"
     end             complement(351..380)
                     /original_coord="NW_015971539:1594233_1594204:1"
                     /label="end"
     end             1054..1083
                     /original_coord="NW_015971539:1593530_1593501:-1"
                     /label="end"
     misc_feature    1444^1445
                     /Original_Bases="AGGCCGAAGCACCTCATGATTTAGCTGACGTCTTATTAAAA
                     CAATAGACATGCTGCATTATATTCATTCGAACAGCATCCGGATCTATCACTAATATGA
                     ATCCCGCTACGATCTACCGTAATACTATCGCAAGCTAAGTGTTCACCTCTCTGCCCCA
                     AGTCTGCAAGGCAAAAATTCGAGCGATGGGTGCACATCTTTTCTTGATTTGCAAGTCA
                     GCCCGTCGCTTTCGACATTTCAAAGCTATCGGTGACATCCATCAACTTCGGTGACCGT
                     GCCATCGGCTCATCCCCGAACAAAGCTGAAGCAACTAGCCCGGCCGCCGATCAGATCT
                     CTTGCGCCATGGCTTAGAAAGTTACTCAAGAGGACCGGTGAAACTTTGGAATCATTAG
                     TGCAAGAGGATCAGCTCGCCATCGCTGGCAAGAACCTTTTCAATCACCCCAATTAGGC
                     CATTTAGAAAACAAGTGAACTTGCAGGAGCAGGAGGCCGCCGAGTATAGAAAATGACG
                     TGATGGTGAGTCGTTTCATTGCTGGT"
                     /label="AGGCCGAAGCACCTCATGATTTAGCTGACGTCTTATTAAAACAATAGACA
                     TGCTGCATTATATTCATTCGAACAGCATCCGGATCTATCACTAATATGAATCCCGCTA
                     CGATCTACCGTAATACTATCGCAAGCTAAGTGTTCACCTCTCTGCCCCAAGTCTGCAA
                     GGCAAAAATTCGAGCGATGGGTGCACATCTTTTCTTGATTTGCAAGTCAGCCCGTCGC
                     TTTCGACATTTCAAAGCTATCGGTGACATCCATCAACTTCGGTGACCGTGCCATCGGC
                     TCATCCCCGAACAAAGCTGAAGCAACTAGCCCGGCCGCCGATCAGATCTCTTGCGCCA
                     TGGCTTAGAAAGTTACTCAAGAGGACCGGTGAAACTTTGGAATCATTAGTGCAAGAGG
                     ATCAGCTCGCCATCGCTGGCAAGAACCTTTTCAATCACCCCAATTAGGCCATTTAGAA
                     AACAAGTGAACTTGCAGGAGCAGGAGGCCGCCGAGTATAGAAAATGACGTGATGGTGA
                     GTCGTTTCATTGCTGGT"
                     /note="Geneious type: Editing History Deletion"
ORIGIN      
        1 cgaggttcag atatatgaag tatttctgag cggtcctcgg gatcaaatgc gaaaaaggga
       61 aagtagacga atacgtcgag ccgctacacc taggcccttg agtattgtgc gataacgaag
      121 aggtactgcg ctcccttatg atgagcttgt tataccatat catgtacatg aactctacat
      181 ctgctgcatt gtcaataata tatgaagcaa tatcagcttt catacataaa ccaagccatg
      241 gttcactaat catattttct actacatcaa gttggatcta gtcctaatct tgttgtaaca
      301 gtgccttact gggagagaca gatcaagatc attgatcatt atctcataca tagtgtggag
      361 gtgattgaaa atggcactag gacccattat tatccggatt aatccggtta atcatatcgc
      421 ataatcagaa cccccatcta ttgctcaaag cggtgaggag gcatggatgc taatgttctc
      481 caaactgcgg tgtggcatgc atgtaatgtt ttttttttta aattgcggtg aggcgcatgt
      541 ggaaggtcta taaaagggcg gccttagctg tctcttccct ctttcctctt tacccatcct
      601 cgactcacaa gcatctgccc aactctcatc aatcatgaga acgccgatgt ggtggtgccg
      661 aggacctcga ccgcccgaca gcaaccgtga tcagaaccag tggcaaccaa tcggatccga
      721 taacaaaacc tactattatg ctgccacatt agttgagctt ggttggtatg tatcaatggc
      781 atttcttgtc atcgggtcat cttctgacat gcagttttta gtctccaagc cttgtcactg
      841 aacatcctcc agcttgcgag tctccccaat gttgcgaaga ctctggcttc aatgccatca
      901 agagttccag atcaaggcct agtagggacc gcgtgtggtg gtgggcaatt atccggttag
      961 gacaaccgtt acgtattgcg tgtataattg cctagtagta gttagttagg ttttccgaac
     1021 cagttgtcgc tggtttattc cctggtgtag tagctagtgc cagtttctgt cacctctaca
     1081 ctatcaatga tcaatggttg cgggatagaa tgcgcaacag caatagttta caatactttt
     1141 acggcaattg ctaacattct atgctttgca tacctttact ccccaattct tgccgcgaaa
     1201 gagccgcttt tactgcttgg aacccaggcc tcattgcaga tcacgaatag aaatgtagca
     1261 gttttctact tagttgatta aagaccatct agttcgccac gatagggtgt ggttcaggcg
     1321 aagaagaatg gaactgcacc aatagattac gtcggatgta gtggatggct tggctcggtt
     1381 tctacgtgga caacagtcta agaagcagtc tatcgccatg tggaggttgg aaggttggaa
     1441 ggca
//
LOCUS       NW_015971545.41_-_ghost_(reversed)        2210 bp    DNA     linear   UNA 13-MAY-2023
DEFINITION  Spizellomyces punctatus DAOM BR117 chromosome Unknown supercont1.9,
            whole genome shotgun sequence.
ACCESSION   geneious|urn:local:
VERSION     geneious|urn:local:.:1rs-g96hokv:35
KEYWORDS    .
SOURCE      .
  ORGANISM  .
FEATURES             Location/Qualifiers
     CDS             join(<1..41,116..235,297..449)
                     /locus_tag="SPPG_05406"
                     /product="uncharacterized protein"
                     /protein_id="XP_016607188.1"
                     /db_xref="GeneID:27688782"
                     /Original_Translation="MAEYKGAGSEASRAAMLENQRKMMMADFQNQKDRI
                     AKEKTVHIGADKFVAQNDWVDSELKRQTIGLVQLEDFQRIRESLDQKRREDIEKEQAA
                     LLKQKRKKKKEKIKLSFDIDGEEGEDEETNKEETDEKPKKKIKKDPAVDTSFLPDRER
                     EEEERKERERLKEEWLEKQERTKKEKILITYSYWDGTGHRKQVECKKGDTIGQFLENC
                     RQQWHELRGVNVDNLMYVKEDLIIPHHYTFYDFIVNKTRGKSGPLFSFDVHDDVRLVN
                     DATIETEESHAGKILERAWYEKNKHIFPASRWEVFDPQKSYGAYTIKDKNKEREKEGR
                     "
                     /codon_start=2
                     /label="uncharacterized protein CDS"
     gene            <1..>449
                     /locus_tag="SPPG_05406"
                     /db_xref="GeneID:27688782"
                     /label="gene"
     ghost_fanzor    complement(<1..>2210)
                     /created_by="gfaure"
                     /label="ghost"
     mRNA            join(<1..41,116..235,297..>449)
                     /locus_tag="SPPG_05406"
                     /product="uncharacterized protein"
                     /transcript_id="XM_016753620.1"
                     /db_xref="GeneID:27688782"
                     /label="uncharacterized protein mRNA"
     misc_feature    
                     /Original_Bases="TCCTCTTGTATGATGCATTGCACAGGAAAAAACAGTTCACA
                     TAGGCGCAGATAAATTTGTTGCCCAGAACGATTGGGTGGATAGCGAGCTGAAACGGCA
                     AACTATCGGGTTGGTTCAACTTGAAGACTTCCAGAGGATTAGAGAGAGCTTGGATCAA
                     AAGCGACGAGAGGACATTGAGAAGGAGCAAGCAGCTCTGTAAGTACGGGTGACTTCCA
                     AGTTACTACTGCACATATTCTGACTATGTCGTGATGCACTGATAGACTGAAGCAAAAA
                     CGCAAAAAGAAAAAGGAGAAGATTAAACTGTCTTTTGATATAGACGGTGAGGAAGGTG
                     AAGATGAAGAAACGAACAAGGAAGGTAAGCAGCGAGGGCTGGAGAATATGCGGCTGCC
                     CGATGATGATGATCGTAATGTATCGTATTATTTCCTTGATCATGTGCAATCTTTGCAC
                     TTGACATGAGAACCTTAATCTTCTCACTGAGGGCCGCCGTGCGAAATCCTTATTTTCA
                     ATCCCAGATTCACCTTTGATGCTAACAAGGAATTTCCGTCCATCCAGAGACAGATGAA
                     AAACCAAAGAAGAAAATAAAGAAAGATCCTGCTGTCGATACTAGCTTTCTGCCGGACA
                     GAGAGCGGGAAGAGGAGGAGAGGAAAGAGAGGGAAAGGCTGAAAGAGGAATGGCTCGA
                     AAAGCAAGAACGGACCAAAAGTATGCCCGGAACACTGTACTTTGTTTCCGAAACTTTT
                     GTCTCACATCGTCTTCAGAGGAGAAAATTCTGATAACGTACAGTTATTGGGATGGCAC
                     AGGTCATCGGAAACAGGTTGAATGCAAGAAGGGTGATACGATTGGGCAGTTCCTAGAA
                     AACTGTCGTCAGCAGTGGCATGAGCTTCGGGGAGTCAATGTTG"
                     /label="TCCTCTTGTATGATGCATTGCACAGGAAAAAACAGTTCACATAGGCGCAG
                     ATAAATTTGTTGCCCAGAACGATTGGGTGGATAGCGAGCTGAAACGGCAAACTATCGG
                     GTTGGTTCAACTTGAAGACTTCCAGAGGATTAGAGAGAGCTTGGATCAAAAGCGACGA
                     GAGGACATTGAGAAGGAGCAAGCAGCTCTGTAAGTACGGGTGACTTCCAAGTTACTAC
                     TGCACATATTCTGACTATGTCGTGATGCACTGATAGACTGAAGCAAAAACGCAAAAAG
                     AAAAAGGAGAAGATTAAACTGTCTTTTGATATAGACGGTGAGGAAGGTGAAGATGAAG
                     AAACGAACAAGGAAGGTAAGCAGCGAGGGCTGGAGAATATGCGGCTGCCCGATGATGA
                     TGATCGTAATGTATCGTATTATTTCCTTGATCATGTGCAATCTTTGCACTTGACATGA
                     GAACCTTAATCTTCTCACTGAGGGCCGCCGTGCGAAATCCTTATTTTCAATCCCAGAT
                     TCACCTTTGATGCTAACAAGGAATTTCCGTCCATCCAGAGACAGATGAAAAACCAAAG
                     AAGAAAATAAAGAAAGATCCTGCTGTCGATACTAGCTTTCTGCCGGACAGAGAGCGGG
                     AAGAGGAGGAGAGGAAAGAGAGGGAAAGGCTGAAAGAGGAATGGCTCGAAAAGCAAGA
                     ACGGACCAAAAGTATGCCCGGAACACTGTACTTTGTTTCCGAAACTTTTGTCTCACAT
                     CGTCTTCAGAGGAGAAAATTCTGATAACGTACAGTTATTGGGATGGCACAGGTCATCG
                     GAAACAGGTTGAATGCAAGAAGGGTGATACGATTGGGCAGTTCCTAGAAAACTGTCGT
                     CAGCAGTGGCATGAGCTTCGGGGAGTCAATGTTG"
                     /note="Geneious type: Editing History Deletion"
     end             complement(846..875)
                     /original_coord="NW_015971545:90176_90147:1"
                     /label="end"
     end             1582..1611
                     /original_coord="NW_015971545:89440_89411:-1"
                     /label="end"
     misc_feature    2210^2211
                     /Original_Bases="CAGAGGTGGTGCGTCTTCTGCACGCCAACCTGGACAAAAAG
                     CACGCAGGAGCGCCTCCCGTTATTCCTCCAGTTGTGCGCAACCGCATTGCGGCGTTTG
                     AAGGACCGGAAGTGGGGAAAATTCAAAAGAAACTTGAACCAAAGATTACCCAAAACAT
                     GCTCAAGCCTCCTATGACACCCTCACGCAGAGCGGCTATCGCAGCCAGAAGGGTGACC
                     AGAGCTACTTTTGCTGAATTGAAAAATGGTTTTGAGGAAGACGGTGATGGACATTTGG
                     TACGTCCCGAGTGGCCTGATGTAAAGGCAAGGAAGGCTCTTTTCGAACCGATTTCTGG
                     GGAAATCAACGGACAGGACAACGTCCCTGGTCGCAAGGTTCCAAGGACTCCTACGCGC
                     AAAAGCCGCCGCTTAACTACGGGAAGCATGTCCGATGATTTTGCACGCAAGAACAACG
                     AAGAGTTCACAGGCGCGCTTCTCTCGGTGGAAAACACGTTGAAATCCGAGGCCATTAC
                     ATACCCTTCTCCATTTGATGATGTCCCAGCTGCTAGTGATGATATGAAGGAAACTCAA
                     GATGATAATGTCCCAACGACTCCATCAAAATCCAAATCGACTGTAGCTCGGTCGGCGC
                     GTAAACCCAAGAACGACGAATCGTCTAAAGAACCTTCCGACGATGCAATCACGCCGCC
                     AAAGATACACGCTGGAGCGGAAGAAACGATGGCTACACCGCGCACTCCGACTAGATCC
                     GCTGCTCGAGGGTCAGCCCGCAAGCCAAAACGTAACGATGACATGGATCAGTCGACTT
                     CTGACGAGCAAAAACAGCTGGCAGCAACGGGAAGCCCATCACGTCGCCAGGATGCTGT
                     TGATCAGCTGAAAAAGGACGA"
                     /label="CAGAGGTGGTGCGTCTTCTGCACGCCAACCTGGACAAAAAGCACGCAGGA
                     GCGCCTCCCGTTATTCCTCCAGTTGTGCGCAACCGCATTGCGGCGTTTGAAGGACCGG
                     AAGTGGGGAAAATTCAAAAGAAACTTGAACCAAAGATTACCCAAAACATGCTCAAGCC
                     TCCTATGACACCCTCACGCAGAGCGGCTATCGCAGCCAGAAGGGTGACCAGAGCTACT
                     TTTGCTGAATTGAAAAATGGTTTTGAGGAAGACGGTGATGGACATTTGGTACGTCCCG
                     AGTGGCCTGATGTAAAGGCAAGGAAGGCTCTTTTCGAACCGATTTCTGGGGAAATCAA
                     CGGACAGGACAACGTCCCTGGTCGCAAGGTTCCAAGGACTCCTACGCGCAAAAGCCGC
                     CGCTTAACTACGGGAAGCATGTCCGATGATTTTGCACGCAAGAACAACGAAGAGTTCA
                     CAGGCGCGCTTCTCTCGGTGGAAAACACGTTGAAATCCGAGGCCATTACATACCCTTC
                     TCCATTTGATGATGTCCCAGCTGCTAGTGATGATATGAAGGAAACTCAAGATGATAAT
                     GTCCCAACGACTCCATCAAAATCCAAATCGACTGTAGCTCGGTCGGCGCGTAAACCCA
                     AGAACGACGAATCGTCTAAAGAACCTTCCGACGATGCAATCACGCCGCCAAAGATACA
                     CGCTGGAGCGGAAGAAACGATGGCTACACCGCGCACTCCGACTAGATCCGCTGCTCGA
                     GGGTCAGCCCGCAAGCCAAAACGTAACGATGACATGGATCAGTCGACTTCTGACGAGC
                     AAAAACAGCTGGCAGCAACGGGAAGCCCATCACGTCGCCAGGATGCTGTTGATCAGCT
                     GAAAAAGGACGA"
                     /note="Geneious type: Editing History Deletion"
ORIGIN      
        1 acaacttgat gtacgtcaag gaagatctga tcataccaca tgtaagtagg ccgcaagtaa
       61 gacttgcgta ttgggcacga attctaactg ctattgcgtt tttttttacg ggcagcacta
      121 tacattttat gacttcatag tgaacaaaac ccgtggaaag tctgggccgc tattctcctt
      181 tgacgtgcat gatgatgtgc ggcttgtgaa cgatgcgacc attgagactg aggaggtgag
      241 gtcatctcgg cgacatatca atgaacaaca tttcttattc ttacttccgt tctcagtcac
      301 atgcgggtaa aattctcgaa cgcgcctggt atgaaaagaa taagcacatc tttcccgcca
      361 gccggtggga agtgtttgac ccacaaaaaa gctacggggc gtacacaatc aaggataaaa
      421 acaaagaacg agagaaggag ggccgataga tagttggtgc tttgttactc cgttgaatgg
      481 ccatttgcaa tactctgttt acttttctgt tcatcatggg cacctgcttt gaagcatctg
      541 aattcctgtc cacatgtggt cactcattgt gttgaggaat gatgatttac tttgtccttt
      601 acgacgatat cattgccggg aagaaagcct ggcgagcagt gtgcatgtga cagctcacca
      661 gaatacctgt tttttaatga tgaattcgaa ttattgcaga gatgatttgc gagcgaaatt
      721 aggatggtcc cctaacatgg tttcaggcga caagtccctt ccaagatgga tataacttac
      781 gcttaactaa catgtatgct aagctcggtt tgctcagttt gagatctaga gcttagtcga
      841 gtgcatattg tggacgtgat tgaaaatggc actaggaccc attattatcc ggctcaatcc
      901 ggttaatcat atcgcataat cagaaccccc atctatcgct caaatcggtg aggcatgcat
      961 gctaatgttc tccaaactgc agtgtggcat gctaatgtat ttttttcttt ttcaaactgt
     1021 ggtgaggcgc atgctgaagg tctataaaag gggggccttt tgctgtctct ccccttcctc
     1081 accagttcct cgactctcaa atcatctgca caactcttct catcatgact ctcaagtcca
     1141 accatgagaa tgccgatgtg gtggtgccga ggacctcgac cgcccaacag caaccatgat
     1201 cagaaccagt ggcaaccaat tggatccgat aacaaaacct actattatgc tgccacattt
     1261 gttgagcttg gttggtatgt actgatggca tttcttttca ttctgtcatt ctgttgctga
     1321 catgcatttt tttgtaatct ccaagccttg tcactgaaaa tcctccagct tgtgacgctg
     1381 cccagtcgat tcgctcctgg atgcaagagt ctggcttcaa tgccatcaag agttctggat
     1441 caaggcctag tagggaccgt gtgtggtggt gggcaattat ccggttagaa caacagttac
     1501 gtattgcgtg tataattgcc tagtagtagt tagttagctt ttccgaacca gttgtcgctg
     1561 gtttattccc tggtgtagta gctagtgcca gtttctgtca cctctacact aacatatcta
     1621 tcatttcgtg atgagagtaa atgacggctg atacatgctt gcaacccgtt gcatcttgga
     1681 tggcattgta cgattaatac gacattgcca acaaaacctt ttataattgg tgatgctctt
     1741 caaaaagctt cctattgcgc aatgcaaaac gtggaacgct actgtacttg gcccccttcg
     1801 gactcatcca aaaatggcaa ttgaacagtc agttcgcgta catgtccgta aggcgcgtca
     1861 ttcggacacc tcaccgacgt ttcctttcac acttcctccg atccaacttt tttttttttg
     1921 gtcgagcaac aggcttgctt tccgcatcat atcatacttg tcgctgaaac ttgactttgt
     1981 ctgcattacc tgagaaacac atcaaacgac acatgccgtc cgacgaggta ggttctttgc
     2041 aattagtgtg cctgaaacac gaagctcttt cctgatcggc gtgactctat ccgacgtcta
     2101 gcaaaactcg cacggcactg gccaatcact gccgaagaag cagcaagtct ttaatgcagc
     2161 ccaacaaaat gtcggccgtc cgcgaggaat gcgaggtgga aagtcagttt
//
LOCUS       NW_015971553.1_-_ghost_(reversed)        1427 bp    DNA     linear   UNA 13-MAY-2023
DEFINITION  Spizellomyces punctatus DAOM BR117 chromosome Unknown
            supercont1.17, whole genome shotgun sequence.
ACCESSION   geneious|urn:local:
VERSION     geneious|urn:local:.:1rs-g96hokv:36
KEYWORDS    .
SOURCE      .
  ORGANISM  .
FEATURES             Location/Qualifiers
     ghost_fanzor    complement(<1..>1427)
                     /created_by="gfaure"
                     /label="ghost"
     CDS             <1..69
                     /codon_start=3
                     /locus_tag="SPPG_07709"
                     /product="uncharacterized protein"
                     /protein_id="XP_016604919.1"
                     /db_xref="GeneID:27690906"
                     /Original_Translation="MFNCSVEYRDSKKDITFPHTPSFNELRECVCKAHS
                     IADRNSIELRLAVDDETVLQSDEDVNRLLNGDITEVSLVVMDQEGDESGDEFVVVSKD
                     VVEDACIVTATDAVGSEHDPTAPDSGDKAVLSNILRAPLLVDADEGECEKCELVAEEI
                     PAEPHIGERGATEAIRDALSSNEDEHEGTSAKHNQSDEASAGISGTSEVKESSNSFDS
                     FLCEVQPLIDTLLTKLESNPQHLSRLQMHMNSTLANRNWGITVLPNASPQVRPGSSAS
                     NRTSTSEMQTHPVVKWNSVICDGCERRHFTGPRYKCLSCPDYDLCGRCFENRRDVHDT
                     AHGFEELKNVKDVWVGVSCDGCGRRGFAGKRYKCSECRHYDLCENCYSSLRTSTLHVP
                     WHTFTALDPTSYPRSTRPLTTRYDEIFI"
                     /label="uncharacterized protein CDS"
     misc_feature    
                     /Original_Bases="CAGAACCGCATATTGGGGAGCGTGGAGCGACGGAAGCGATA
                     AGGGATGCACTATCCAGTAATGAAGACGAGCACGAGGGCACATCTGCAAAGCATAATC
                     AATCTGACGAGGCTTCGGCCGGGATATCAGGAACCAGCGAGGTCAAGGAATCATCTAA
                     TTCTTTTGACAGCTTCCTCTGCGAGGTTCAGCCTTTGATCGACACTTTGCTAACCAAA
                     CTGGAATCTAACCCTCAACATCTTTCGCGCCTACAAATGCACATGAACTCGACACTGG
                     CAAACCGAAACTGGGGAATTACTGTTCTTCCAAATGCATCGCCGCAAGTACGACCAGG
                     ATCGTCTGCATCCAATCGGACATCGACATCCGAAATGCAGACCCATCCAGTGGTAAAG
                     TGGAATTCTGTAATCTGTGATGGCTGTGAAAGGCGTCACTTTACAGGACCTCGATACA
                     AATGCTTAAGCTGTCCGGACTATGACCTCTGTGGCCGCTGTTTCGAAAACAGACGAGA
                     CGTGCACGATACTGCTCATGGCTTTGAAGAACTGAAAAATGTCAAGGATGTATGGGTT
                     GGAGTATCATGTGATGGTTGCGGAAGACGTGGGTTTGCGGGAAAGAGGTACAAATGCT
                     CAGAATGCCGACACTATGGTAATGCTTCAACTCTGCACAGATTTTGAGTGTTGTAATT
                     AGTATTAACCACATTTATGTCGTTGTGCAGATCTCTGCGAAAATTGCTATAGTTCTCT
                     CCGCACTTCTACCCTCCACGTCCCGTGGCACACGTTCACAGCT"
                     /label="CAGAACCGCATATTGGGGAGCGTGGAGCGACGGAAGCGATAAGGGATGCA
                     CTATCCAGTAATGAAGACGAGCACGAGGGCACATCTGCAAAGCATAATCAATCTGACG
                     AGGCTTCGGCCGGGATATCAGGAACCAGCGAGGTCAAGGAATCATCTAATTCTTTTGA
                     CAGCTTCCTCTGCGAGGTTCAGCCTTTGATCGACACTTTGCTAACCAAACTGGAATCT
                     AACCCTCAACATCTTTCGCGCCTACAAATGCACATGAACTCGACACTGGCAAACCGAA
                     ACTGGGGAATTACTGTTCTTCCAAATGCATCGCCGCAAGTACGACCAGGATCGTCTGC
                     ATCCAATCGGACATCGACATCCGAAATGCAGACCCATCCAGTGGTAAAGTGGAATTCT
                     GTAATCTGTGATGGCTGTGAAAGGCGTCACTTTACAGGACCTCGATACAAATGCTTAA
                     GCTGTCCGGACTATGACCTCTGTGGCCGCTGTTTCGAAAACAGACGAGACGTGCACGA
                     TACTGCTCATGGCTTTGAAGAACTGAAAAATGTCAAGGATGTATGGGTTGGAGTATCA
                     TGTGATGGTTGCGGAAGACGTGGGTTTGCGGGAAAGAGGTACAAATGCTCAGAATGCC
                     GACACTATGGTAATGCTTCAACTCTGCACAGATTTTGAGTGTTGTAATTAGTATTAAC
                     CACATTTATGTCGTTGTGCAGATCTCTGCGAAAATTGCTATAGTTCTCTCCGCACTTC
                     TACCCTCCACGTCCCGTGGCACACGTTCACAGCT"
                     /note="Geneious type: Editing History Deletion"
     gene            <1..290
                     /locus_tag="SPPG_07709"
                     /db_xref="GeneID:27690906"
                     /label="gene"
     mRNA            <1..290
                     /locus_tag="SPPG_07709"
                     /product="uncharacterized protein"
                     /transcript_id="XM_016755866.1"
                     /db_xref="GeneID:27690906"
                     /label="uncharacterized protein mRNA"
     end             complement(307..335)
                     /original_coord="NW_015971553:170829_170801:1"
                     /label="end"
     gene            518..>1427
                     /locus_tag="SPPG_07708"
                     /db_xref="GeneID:27690905"
                     /label="gene"
     mRNA            join(518..695,761..1373)
                     /locus_tag="SPPG_07708"
                     /product="uncharacterized protein"
                     /transcript_id="XM_016755865.1"
                     /db_xref="GeneID:27690905"
                     /label="uncharacterized protein mRNA"
     end             993..1022
                     /original_coord="NW_015971553:170143_170114:-1"
                     /label="end"
     CDS             1158..1373
                     /locus_tag="SPPG_07708"
                     /codon_start=1
                     /product="uncharacterized protein"
                     /protein_id="XP_016604918.1"
                     /db_xref="GeneID:27690905"
                     /Original_Translation="MLRSFLGSLWRPVKGLGHPLQGRLARPWEATEVSV
                     SQGYSSSGIPSPSSSRLLQVARRTVLHQLFLRAGVTQKAAPQLPLLPYSHLLDALRSV
                     FPGIARKMATQNITSTAWALPKNTSAFRGRFYTGRGPIGQAPPFGRIFPAQNTMFGAY
                     STRGFTQGSRQFGGRRNFTTGFGQQTFQSHGPSVSNSFAGFKVLPGAVTEEMKDKNGM
                     GDDLKARLRARVTRTPKRRLVPKAVKSIRPARLGVLLKRAVDVEPAGLGAAVENTGTA
                     VVVRTAKKVVTKRSPVQVNPASSKAVSVSMSIFLYGPPAWEMDSISRAGSQNLTVALI
                     TEIRSLARLHKDHLTATAIILEKLLQSGLRDLHVREEEGGTYELIVAFPTGLSLTDVV
                     DYLLVMGIDPCSPHFKLEEHQLKSDMPRRQEPAMNGVNFPWPAAHSCTSSLDSHHVSD
                     NLPADASAFLSMVESLISASEQFGSGSRGTVK"
                     /label="uncharacterized protein CDS"
     misc_feature    1427^1428
                     /Original_Bases="TTGTTACAGAAAGCCGCCCCTCAGTTACCTCTTCTTCCATA
                     CAGTCACCTTCTTGATGCGCTTCGGTCCGTATTCCCAGGGATTGCTCGAAAAATGGCA
                     ACTCAGAATATTACTTCAACTGCATGGGCATTGCCGAAGAACACATCAGCCTTCCGAG
                     GCAGGTTCTATACTGGAAGGGGTCCAATTGGCCAAGCTCCACCTTTCGGCCGTATTTT
                     CCCGGCGCAAAACACCATGTTTGGCGCTTACAGTACTCGAGGATTCACTCAAGGATCC
                     AGACAGTTTGGCGGTCGGAGGAATTTCACCACTGGATTTGGCCAGCAAACTTTTCAAA
                     GTCATGGGCCTTCTGTGTCGAACTCATTTGCTGGCTTCAAAGTGTTACCTGGTGCTGT
                     GACAGAGGAGATGAAGGACAAGAATGGGATGGGTGATGATTTGAAAGCTAGGTTACGG
                     GCACGTGTGACCAGGACTCCAAAAAGGAGACTGGTTCCAAAGGCGGTGAAGTCTATTC
                     GCCCTGCCCGCTTGGGTGTCTTGTTGAAGCGCGCTGTGGACGTTGAACCCGCTGGTCT
                     GGGTGCGGCTGTAGAGAACACTGGCACTGCCGTTGTAGTACGTACTGCA"
                     /label="TTGTTACAGAAAGCCGCCCCTCAGTTACCTCTTCTTCCATACAGTCACCT
                     TCTTGATGCGCTTCGGTCCGTATTCCCAGGGATTGCTCGAAAAATGGCAACTCAGAAT
                     ATTACTTCAACTGCATGGGCATTGCCGAAGAACACATCAGCCTTCCGAGGCAGGTTCT
                     ATACTGGAAGGGGTCCAATTGGCCAAGCTCCACCTTTCGGCCGTATTTTCCCGGCGCA
                     AAACACCATGTTTGGCGCTTACAGTACTCGAGGATTCACTCAAGGATCCAGACAGTTT
                     GGCGGTCGGAGGAATTTCACCACTGGATTTGGCCAGCAAACTTTTCAAAGTCATGGGC
                     CTTCTGTGTCGAACTCATTTGCTGGCTTCAAAGTGTTACCTGGTGCTGTGACAGAGGA
                     GATGAAGGACAAGAATGGGATGGGTGATGATTTGAAAGCTAGGTTACGGGCACGTGTG
                     ACCAGGACTCCAAAAAGGAGACTGGTTCCAAAGGCGGTGAAGTCTATTCGCCCTGCCC
                     GCTTGGGTGTCTTGTTGAAGCGCGCTGTGGACGTTGAACCCGCTGGTCTGGGTGCGGC
                     TGTAGAGAACACTGGCACTGCCGTTGTAGTACGTACTGCA"
                     /note="Geneious type: Editing History Deletion"
ORIGIN      
        1 cttgatccca cctcataccc tagatctacg cgcccgttga cgacacggta tgatgagata
       61 ttcatctaag ctgtgtagct aggggaggcc aaaagcgggc atattgggag attgcattgc
      121 tgtaaccagt ttaacggttg catggttcct catattttgg ttttagcatc tgtacagggg
      181 atgtagctag ttagcatctc atgtaggaat tctgtgtata ttgatttcag tgtatatctg
      241 ttgtttggtg tccatgctct ggatcaaaaa atatcactta ttgcatggta cttttcctgt
      301 ccactatagt gtggaggtca ttgaaaatgg cactaagacc cattattatc cggattaatc
      361 cggttagtca tatcgcataa tcagcacccc ctctatcgct caaaacggtg aggcatgcta
      421 atgtaatgtt ttttttttaa actgcggtga ggcgcatgcc aaaggtccat aaaagggggg
      481 ccttctgtct cttccctctt gtttctttat ccctcaactc aaagcatctg tgcaactctt
      541 ctcatcgcga ctgtcggtcg aatcatgaga atacagatgt ggtggtgtcg aggacctcga
      601 ccgcccgaca gcaaccgtga tcagaaccag cggcaaccaa tcggatccga taacaaaacc
      661 tactattata ctgccacatt agttgagctt ggttggtatg tatcgatgtc atttcttgca
      721 tttcttgtca tcgggtcatc ttctgacatg cagtttttag tctccaagcc ttgtcactga
      781 agatcctcca gcttgcgagt ctccccaatg ttgcgaagac tctggcttca atggcatcaa
      841 gagttctgga tcaaggccta gtagggaccg cgtgtggtgg tgggcaatta tccggttaga
      901 acaaccgcta cgtattacgt gtataattgc ctagtagtag ttagttagct tttccgaacc
      961 ggttgtcgcc ggttcattcc ctggtgtagt agctagtgcc agtttctgtc acctctacac
     1021 tactaaatgt tcatggtatt ttcatctgat cacgggtgtc acgcttacat aagcacgggt
     1081 ggcagacgtc aactgcggtt cgtgccttct ttccaactag caaagaaggt ataatcttgt
     1141 tcaaaccttg gtgaaccatg ctacgatcct ttttgggcag cctttggcgg cccgtgaagg
     1201 ggctcgggca tcctctccaa ggccgactcg caaggccgtg ggaggcgacc gaggtgtctg
     1261 ttagccaagg ctattcttcc agcggcattc cctctccttc gtcgagtcgg ctgttgcagg
     1321 ttgctcgtcg tacggttttg caccagttat ttcttcgtgc tggagtgacc caggttggta
     1381 acttacagcg tttgcaatac agctaaacca aggactcagt atcttct
//
LOCUS       NW_015971537.112_-_ghost        1672 bp    DNA     linear   UNA 13-MAY-2023
DEFINITION  Spizellomyces punctatus DAOM BR117 chromosome Unknown supercont1.1,
            whole genome shotgun sequence.
ACCESSION   geneious|urn:local:
VERSION     geneious|urn:local:.:1rs-g96hokv:37
KEYWORDS    .
SOURCE      .
  ORGANISM  .
FEATURES             Location/Qualifiers
     ghost_fanzor    <1..>1672
                     /created_by="gfaure"
                     /label="ghost"
     misc_feature    
                     /Original_Bases="CTATACCTGTGAGCTGGTGCTAGCACTGGAACATCTGCACA
                     AGTATAATATTGTGTACAGAGACCTAAAGCCGGAGGTAAGAGCAATTGTCGCCTTTCT
                     TAAGGCAGCATTCGTCAGAGACAGTCACTTTTTTGATTTATTGACGGTACGATTGGGC
                     GCATCTAGAACATCCTCCTGGATAGTACAGGCCACATAGCATTGACGGACTTTGGTCT
                     GTGCAAAGAAAACCTCTCCTTCAATGACACAACAAATACGTTCTGTGGAACTGCCGAG
                     TATCTGGCGCCAGAGGTCCTAACAGGACAGGGTTATGGCAAAGCTGTTGATTGGTGGT
                     CACTTGGAATCCTCTTCTATGGTACGTGATCAGGTCATATGATTGTTGGTGCATGAGT
                     AACATATGCATACTGCATTGAACAGAAATGACCACGGGTCTGCCCCCGTTCTATTCGG
                     AAAACACCAACCTCATGTATAAAAAGATTCTGCACAATCAACTGCTATTCCCACCAGG
                     ATTTTCAGAAAAGGCACAATCATTGGTTCGAGGGGTAAGTCCGTGACGGCACATAAAT
                     ATCCCCTATATGCGACTAACGGCGCAAACATGACAGCTTCTTGAACGTGACCCTCGAA
                     AACGATTAGGAGGTGG"
                     /label="CTATACCTGTGAGCTGGTGCTAGCACTGGAACATCTGCACAAGTATAATA
                     TTGTGTACAGAGACCTAAAGCCGGAGGTAAGAGCAATTGTCGCCTTTCTTAAGGCAGC
                     ATTCGTCAGAGACAGTCACTTTTTTGATTTATTGACGGTACGATTGGGCGCATCTAGA
                     ACATCCTCCTGGATAGTACAGGCCACATAGCATTGACGGACTTTGGTCTGTGCAAAGA
                     AAACCTCTCCTTCAATGACACAACAAATACGTTCTGTGGAACTGCCGAGTATCTGGCG
                     CCAGAGGTCCTAACAGGACAGGGTTATGGCAAAGCTGTTGATTGGTGGTCACTTGGAA
                     TCCTCTTCTATGGTACGTGATCAGGTCATATGATTGTTGGTGCATGAGTAACATATGC
                     ATACTGCATTGAACAGAAATGACCACGGGTCTGCCCCCGTTCTATTCGGAAAACACCA
                     ACCTCATGTATAAAAAGATTCTGCACAATCAACTGCTATTCCCACCAGGATTTTCAGA
                     AAAGGCACAATCATTGGTTCGAGGGGTAAGTCCGTGACGGCACATAAATATCCCCTAT
                     ATGCGACTAACGGCGCAAACATGACAGCTTCTTGAACGTGACCCTCGAAAACGATTAG
                     GAGGTGG"
                     /note="Geneious type: Editing History Deletion"
     end             complement(505..534)
                     /original_coord="NW_015971537:1620662_1620633:-1"
                     /label="end"
     end             1176..1205
                     /original_coord="NW_015971537:1621333_1621304:1"
                     /label="end"
     gene            complement(1441..>1672)
                     /locus_tag="SPPG_00619"
                     /db_xref="GeneID:27684337"
                     /label="gene"
     mRNA            join(complement(1614..>1672),complement(1441..1557))
                     /locus_tag="SPPG_00619"
                     /product="40S ribosomal protein S21"
                     /transcript_id="XM_016748949.1"
                     /db_xref="GeneID:27684337"
                     /label="40S ribosomal protein S21 mRNA"
     CDS             join(complement(1614..>1672),complement(1536..1557))
                     /locus_tag="SPPG_00619"
                     /codon_start=1
                     /product="40S ribosomal protein S21"
                     /protein_id="XP_016612968.1"
                     /db_xref="GeneID:27684337"
                     /Original_Translation="MENEKGQVVDLYIPRKCSATGRLITAKDHASVQIN
                     VADVDASGRLAGTFHTYALSGFVRSMGESDDSINRLATTDGYLKGVWSYQQ"
                     /label="40S ribosomal protein S21 CDS"
     misc_feature    1672^1673
                     /Original_Bases="GGATCGGACGAAACCAGACAGGGCGTAGGTATGGAAAGTAC
                     CCGCCAGACGTCCAGAAGCATCTACATCAGCCACGTTGATTTGAACCGATGCGTGGTC
                     CTTGGCGGTAATGAGACGTCCGGTTGCAGAGCATTTGCGAGGAATGTAGAGGTCGACG
                     ACCTAGTTGCAAATGTCAATATAAACTTGCGTTGTCCCGTCCATGTGCTGCTGGCACC
                     GCACTCAAAAGTCCCCTTGCCCTCCCCTCGCCCTCCCCCACTGCATCCCCGACGCCCT
                     ACACACCTGACCCTTCTCGTTCTCCATGTTTGATACAACGAGGGTGCTGGAACGAAGC
                     GGGAAGGGATCGTTCAGGTATTGCCGAAAATGAAAATGTCCAAAAGATCTCGAACTAG
                     CAAACTTCAAAAAGAAGTTGATCACGTGATCGAGACGTCATGTGGTTGCCATCATCCG
                     CCATCGGTCCCATTTCCAAGACGTTTTAAAAAAACCTCATTTTGAAAGTTGCTGGTTA
                     ACATCTCGGAAATTTCCATTGTAGAGCTTCCTACAGCCCCACTAAACAGTTTTGCAAA
                     ACGGGCCCGCTATCAACCGAGTTTCAATCCCATCGATTTTGAAAATCTGTAGGCTTTT
                     CCTATGGAGGGAACCGGGTTTCGGGACGATTCCTCCAGAACTTTTGATTCTGGCTCAA
                     GCACTTGGCCCAGCCATGGCCATTCTCACCATTCCCATCATTCCTCGTCTTCCTTTGT
                     ACCGGGCCTGTTGCTTGGTGCTCTAGGAGGGGCTTTTGGTGCATCATGGTGGCGATCT
                     AACAATCCCGCAGTCCCTCCTCCATCTGGATACTTTCCACAACATCCACAACAACCTT
                     TATTCCCAAACGACGGTCGAACGTATTATCCTGCCCCGTCTCCTGTTAGACCTCAGCC
                     CCAGCATCCTTACTACCCGCAATACTCCCCCGTCCCGCCCCGTCCGTCCACGCCCCAA
                     AATGTGCCCTTTTTGCCAGACCCCGTCTTTGTCATGCC"
                     /label="GGATCGGACGAAACCAGACAGGGCGTAGGTATGGAAAGTACCCGCCAGAC
                     GTCCAGAAGCATCTACATCAGCCACGTTGATTTGAACCGATGCGTGGTCCTTGGCGGT
                     AATGAGACGTCCGGTTGCAGAGCATTTGCGAGGAATGTAGAGGTCGACGACCTAGTTG
                     CAAATGTCAATATAAACTTGCGTTGTCCCGTCCATGTGCTGCTGGCACCGCACTCAAA
                     AGTCCCCTTGCCCTCCCCTCGCCCTCCCCCACTGCATCCCCGACGCCCTACACACCTG
                     ACCCTTCTCGTTCTCCATGTTTGATACAACGAGGGTGCTGGAACGAAGCGGGAAGGGA
                     TCGTTCAGGTATTGCCGAAAATGAAAATGTCCAAAAGATCTCGAACTAGCAAACTTCA
                     AAAAGAAGTTGATCACGTGATCGAGACGTCATGTGGTTGCCATCATCCGCCATCGGTC
                     CCATTTCCAAGACGTTTTAAAAAAACCTCATTTTGAAAGTTGCTGGTTAACATCTCGG
                     AAATTTCCATTGTAGAGCTTCCTACAGCCCCACTAAACAGTTTTGCAAAACGGGCCCG
                     CTATCAACCGAGTTTCAATCCCATCGATTTTGAAAATCTGTAGGCTTTTCCTATGGAG
                     GGAACCGGGTTTCGGGACGATTCCTCCAGAACTTTTGATTCTGGCTCAAGCACTTGGC
                     CCAGCCATGGCCATTCTCACCATTCCCATCATTCCTCGTCTTCCTTTGTACCGGGCCT
                     GTTGCTTGGTGCTCTAGGAGGGGCTTTTGGTGCATCATGGTGGCGATCTAACAATCCC
                     GCAGTCCCTCCTCCATCTGGATACTTTCCACAACATCCACAACAACCTTTATTCCCAA
                     ACGACGGTCGAACGTATTATCCTGCCCCGTCTCCTGTTAGACCTCAGCCCCAGCATCC
                     TTACTACCCGCAATACTCCCCCGTCCCGCCCCGTCCGTCCACGCCCCAAAATGTGCCC
                     TTTTTGCCAGACCCCGTCTTTGTCATGCC"
                     /note="Geneious type: Editing History Deletion"
ORIGIN      
        1 cccggaagac gctgccgaaa ttcgaagaca ccccttcttt tccaatatcg aatgggataa
       61 actactcaaa aagcaagtta cacctccctt taaaccaaag gtcgagtccg aaacggatac
      121 atcaaacttt gatcctgcat tcacggattc aatcccggtc gactcgttgc cgagcaattc
      181 agcgcctctg tcggaaacgg ttcaagagaa tttcagaggg tttacatata tcgaggaggg
      241 ctcgcttgca gccagcgcaa atgcgcatcc aacgtattat atgtcatcag tggctgagta
      301 ggggttttaa gtgggacaat ttgtatatgt attgatctgt gtttactgat cgggctattt
      361 tattatgaat ctcatttatt cactcaaatg tcccaacttt tgtttttggc actcgaatat
      421 tggcccttgc ggtggggatg attggaaatg atgctgattg ttgcgctttt catccagaca
      481 tccaaacaac gcaagacgtt gacatagtgt ggaggtgatt gaacatggca ctaggaccca
      541 gtattatttg gatccatccg gttaaccatc tcgcataatc agcaccccca tctattgctc
      601 aaagcggtgt ggcatgcatg taatgttttt tttttaaact gcagtgaggc gcatgctgaa
      661 ggtctataaa aggggagcct ttgctctctc tccccttcct caccagttcc tcgactcaca
      721 agcatctgcc caactctcat caatcatgag aacgccgatg tggtggtgtc gaggaccttg
      781 actgcccgac agcaaccgtg atcagaacca gcggcaacca atcggatcca ataacaaaac
      841 ctactattat gctgccacat tagttgagct tggttggtat gtatcaatgg catttcttgc
      901 atttcttgtc atcgggtcat cttctgacat gcagttttta gtctccaagc cttgtcactg
      961 aagatcctcc agcttgcgag tctccccaat gttgcgaaga ctctggcttc aatgccatca
     1021 agagttctgg atcaaggcct agtagggacc gcgtgtggtg gtgggcaatt atccggttag
     1081 aaccaaccgt tacgtattgc gtgtataatt gcctagtagt agcttagttt gcttttccga
     1141 accagttatc gctggtttat tccctggtgt agtagctagt gccagtttct gtcacctcta
     1201 cactaaatat cgcatctatc aaatgaaaca tgccggtggg cagccggtac atttctcact
     1261 ttcaaaaaag tacagaagac gcaagatatt cccaagttgc aaacagattc agtaatcatg
     1321 catccaaaag aacacacatg ctgagcctgg atcgagttgg ggtaaggggc cattgagcct
     1381 tggaattggt tacaattcgt gattggacat tgattgccct cgatggtcct caaatcctca
     1441 ttatatcgat ttttaaaaag ttttattagg tcgatcagag tagagggtga aagatacagt
     1501 tttgcattct ccagataaac aggtcatgga gagttctact gttggtaact ccacacacta
     1561 gcaacagcgc atttaataaa caaatcgcac ctaaaaagtc aatcctgact taccccttga
     1621 ggtacccgtc agtggtcgcc aatcggttga tggagtcatc agattcaccc at
//
LOCUS       NW_015971542.61_-_ghost_(reversed)        1598 bp    DNA     linear   UNA 13-MAY-2023
DEFINITION  Spizellomyces punctatus DAOM BR117 chromosome Unknown supercont1.6,
            whole genome shotgun sequence.
ACCESSION   geneious|urn:local:
VERSION     geneious|urn:local:.:1rs-g96hokv:38
KEYWORDS    .
SOURCE      .
  ORGANISM  .
FEATURES             Location/Qualifiers
     ghost_fanzor    complement(<1..>1598)
                     /created_by="gfaure"
                     /label="ghost"
     CDS             join(complement(74..496),complement(<1..4))
                     /locus_tag="SPPG_03839"
                     /codon_start=1
                     /product="uncharacterized protein"
                     /protein_id="XP_016608762.1"
                     /db_xref="GeneID:27687324"
                     /Original_Translation="MGPSAIFNHLHTMLYAVIHEITTVASEMPPKTKRS
                     NSGTPHSEVKIVGEVQVDSSTPTGDKRKLDVVETVSQDAATGEDREEQVNTPRRSMRS
                     KVTAVAASKTSSHVNTPRAKRVKLDAQSIEYLLTNRKSKLGKSGLDLKKIFSFEVFQM
                     LSPEDQDELTQLVPSVDRANARGIHDPPLTERFFKYSTHLRESIGVFQDMLAGGFYEP
                     AGQEQMVQEVEDTKKDYDSWKEQNYEEVWGDHLDQEVSEEIASIAKTITLKEMCEQDI
                     LRSGDEFVYKRSFGKIGVTVEKAVKIISVDGTLRVQSGNATWADIEAPTRLETLILDQ
                     DKRVSKNKRPNGNAWKSIRLRRNGKDMGKLSEMRNDLAISGYGKGIS"
                     /label="uncharacterized protein CDS"
     misc_feature    
                     /Original_Bases="GAAACACTCCACATAACCCTGTCCGGTTCGCTGATACTGTG
                     GGTATAGTTATCGAAAGGAAGCGGCCACCAGACGCTTTGGGTAAGTTCGAATCGATTC
                     ATCTGTGTGGTAAGCTCTCTTACATGTCATCCCTTAAGACCGGTTGCGTTGGTATTGT
                     GAGAATTGTAAAAAAATTGTGTATGAGGAATCCTTTCATTGCGTTGACCTAGGGACGC
                     AACTCAAACCCGTCATTGAGCGGTATTATGCCAGCGAGGAGTTGCGAACCTGCAAAGA
                     ATGTGGCCATTTAAATCCAAAAAAATAAATTACATGTTCCACTCGGTGGGTGGGATGA
                     ATCAAGCGCAGTATCTAGCCCAGTTCGCAGAGCAATCTGATGGGGACCATATCGCATC
                     TTTCATGATATACCCTTTCCATATCCGCTGATTGCAAGATCATTCCTCATCTCAGATA
                     GTTTTCCCATATCCTTTCCATTTCGTCGCAATCTTATGCTCTGCGGTAACGGCAATCA
                     TAATCAGCTAAGATGCGGTACAGTTCCACAGATTTCCGAGCCATGGTTTACCTTCCAA
                     GCATTCCCGTTTGGTCGTTTGTTTTTGCTCACGCGCTTGTCCTGGTCGAGAATCAATG
                     TTTCCAGTCGTGTGGGAGCCTCAATATCAGCCCAAGTTGCGTTCCCGCTTTGAACCCG
                     AAGGGTTCCATCAACTGAAATAATCTAACAGATGGAACAATTAAATACCCTGGGGAAG
                     GTCGATTATTTCATGACAGATCATTGTAAGGAGATTACCTTCACCGCCTTTTCAACAG
                     TAACCCCAATCTTTCCGAAACTTCGCTTATAAACAAACTCGTCACCACTCCGCAGAAT
                     ATCCTGTTCGCACATTTCCTTCAAGGTGATGGTTTTCGCGATGCTGTAAACCGAGAAA
                     ATGCTGGTATGCAAGCACAGCTAGAGGTATGTCATCGCTCAGCCTACCTGGCAATTTC
                     TTCGCTAACTTCTTGATCCAAATGGTCGCCCCATACTTCTTCGTAATTTTGTTCCTGG
                     GCACTTTTTTGTTTATCGCAGCCCGAGGGTAAGTCGCGCACACTGTTTTACCTTCCAG
                     CTGTCGTAGTCTTTTTTGGTATCTTCGACTTCCTGCACCATTTGTTCCTGTCCAGCTG
                     GCTCATAAAATCCACCTGCTAGCATGTCTTGAAATACTCCAATACTTTCACGCAAATG
                     CGTACTGTATTTGAAGAATCTCTCCGTCAATGGTGGATCGTGAATCCCTCTAGCATTC
                     GCACGATCTACGCTCGGCACCAGCTGTGTCAATTCGTCCTGATCTTCTGGCGAAAGCA
                     TTTGAAAAACTTCAAAGCTGAATA"
                     /label="GAAACACTCCACATAACCCTGTCCGGTTCGCTGATACTGTGGGTATAGTT
                     ATCGAAAGGAAGCGGCCACCAGACGCTTTGGGTAAGTTCGAATCGATTCATCTGTGTG
                     GTAAGCTCTCTTACATGTCATCCCTTAAGACCGGTTGCGTTGGTATTGTGAGAATTGT
                     AAAAAAATTGTGTATGAGGAATCCTTTCATTGCGTTGACCTAGGGACGCAACTCAAAC
                     CCGTCATTGAGCGGTATTATGCCAGCGAGGAGTTGCGAACCTGCAAAGAATGTGGCCA
                     TTTAAATCCAAAAAAATAAATTACATGTTCCACTCGGTGGGTGGGATGAATCAAGCGC
                     AGTATCTAGCCCAGTTCGCAGAGCAATCTGATGGGGACCATATCGCATCTTTCATGAT
                     ATACCCTTTCCATATCCGCTGATTGCAAGATCATTCCTCATCTCAGATAGTTTTCCCA
                     TATCCTTTCCATTTCGTCGCAATCTTATGCTCTGCGGTAACGGCAATCATAATCAGCT
                     AAGATGCGGTACAGTTCCACAGATTTCCGAGCCATGGTTTACCTTCCAAGCATTCCCG
                     TTTGGTCGTTTGTTTTTGCTCACGCGCTTGTCCTGGTCGAGAATCAATGTTTCCAGTC
                     GTGTGGGAGCCTCAATATCAGCCCAAGTTGCGTTCCCGCTTTGAACCCGAAGGGTTCC
                     ATCAACTGAAATAATCTAACAGATGGAACAATTAAATACCCTGGGGAAGGTCGATTAT
                     TTCATGACAGATCATTGTAAGGAGATTACCTTCACCGCCTTTTCAACAGTAACCCCAA
                     TCTTTCCGAAACTTCGCTTATAAACAAACTCGTCACCACTCCGCAGAATATCCTGTTC
                     GCACATTTCCTTCAAGGTGATGGTTTTCGCGATGCTGTAAACCGAGAAAATGCTGGTA
                     TGCAAGCACAGCTAGAGGTATGTCATCGCTCAGCCTACCTGGCAATTTCTTCGCTAAC
                     TTCTTGATCCAAATGGTCGCCCCATACTTCTTCGTAATTTTGTTCCTGGGCACTTTTT
                     TGTTTATCGCAGCCCGAGGGTAAGTCGCGCACACTGTTTTACCTTCCAGCTGTCGTAG
                     TCTTTTTTGGTATCTTCGACTTCCTGCACCATTTGTTCCTGTCCAGCTGGCTCATAAA
                     ATCCACCTGCTAGCATGTCTTGAAATACTCCAATACTTTCACGCAAATGCGTACTGTA
                     TTTGAAGAATCTCTCCGTCAATGGTGGATCGTGAATCCCTCTAGCATTCGCACGATCT
                     ACGCTCGGCACCAGCTGTGTCAATTCGTCCTGATCTTCTGGCGAAAGCATTTGAAAAA
                     CTTCAAAGCTGAATA"
                     /note="Geneious type: Editing History Deletion"
     gene            complement(<1..528)
                     /locus_tag="SPPG_03839"
                     /db_xref="GeneID:27687324"
                     /label="gene"
     mRNA            join(complement(74..528),complement(<1..4))
                     /locus_tag="SPPG_03839"
                     /product="uncharacterized protein"
                     /transcript_id="XM_016752086.1"
                     /db_xref="GeneID:27687324"
                     /label="uncharacterized protein mRNA"
     end             complement(460..489)
                     /original_coord="NW_015971542:390139_390110:1"
                     /label="end"
     end             1141..1170
                     /original_coord="NW_015971542:389458_389429:-1"
                     /label="end"
     CDS             join(1311..1325,1398..1524,1589..>1598)
                     /locus_tag="SPPG_03838"
                     /codon_start=1
                     /product="uncharacterized protein"
                     /protein_id="XP_016608761.1"
                     /db_xref="GeneID:27687323"
                     /Original_Translation="MWHAARQHERKVNAVMVDHKARAERRAKYYKSKLV
                     DPSQLLRVTGTSCKLYPDAQQFYYHENQDNLLKWQGDEEARIDRFDGRGLLDFVPTVN
                     PGQPIEPAEDDELVEELNFERYRDLVESDRLERVESSVLDRIDEEWNDLLTKQRGDPK
                     QDKQQGSSCTPSAGASIGYTYEEGRVADEPQETPLLQQEDLLSNIEELEDADIAVLNQ
                     IAEPYGIDDYYYRMRLVKKEQEAHRADEEAGLRLHNQRKRARGKRQRSKERRTTTHEP
                     ISRPAVYNRRASPTYAPYASDIAIPERNREPEIGEGEDSIEFITEFACESVEPEDNGG
                     NHTRSPRSYSRLEDDSEIAYRSPSIASSSSSISARQAENGKPQTVAKKKLTPLERLKQ
                     KAQMALEKQSQISFPVCLLTHAQEAGALVAYQFRADEVKQHKKVEEERLQQLDRQSAF
                     REMKSRKEGSTSNQATSVVSTSEIRILSDTLSGSEAIQTRRERSRSPSVKRTRSQSSS
                     VEARSPSRHSRQDRRPRLRERESSLSRSRRYSLSSESRSRSSSSSRSRSRSRWRSRSR
                     SRSRSRSRARSRYNRERKVHKRRGSSNRRDRSSEGRKRRRVKSRFRSGSRHRKHVRSR
                     SGDGRRRKRRESRSQTPPRVRQK"
                     /label="uncharacterized protein CDS"
     gene            <1311..>1598
                     /locus_tag="SPPG_03838"
                     /db_xref="GeneID:27687323"
                     /label="gene"
     mRNA            join(<1311..1325,1398..1524,1589..>1598)
                     /locus_tag="SPPG_03838"
                     /product="uncharacterized protein"
                     /transcript_id="XM_016752085.1"
                     /db_xref="GeneID:27687323"
                     /label="uncharacterized protein mRNA"
     misc_feature    1598^1599
                     /Original_Bases="CCCGGACGCGCAACAATTCTATTATCATGAAAATCAGGATA
                     ACTTGTAAGCTACTTGTTGGTCAGAAAACACATGTCCTGTACCAACTACACATGTCCT
                     GTACCAACTAATTGTTTGTAGATTGAAATGGCAGGGGGATGAAGAAGCGCGCATTGAC
                     AGGTTTGTGAGATCTTCAGTTCAAACCCAATGAAGTTTTATTGACTGGACTCCTAGAT
                     TCGATGGACGCGGGCTTCTGGACTTTGTCCCGACTGTTAATCCGGGCCAGCCAATAGA
                     ACCTGCTGAAGATGACGAACTGGTGGAAGAACTCAACTTTGAGCGGTACAGGGATCTA
                     GTGGAAAGTGACAGGCTAGAGAGTAGGTTTCACGACTGTCATCCGGTACAGAATGCCT
                     CTCACACTGCTACTATTAGGGGTTGAAAGTTCTGTTCTGGATCGTATTGATGAAGAAT
                     GGAACGATCTGTTGACAAAACAACGGGGAGACCCGAAGCAAGACAAGCAGCAGGGTTC
                     TTCATGTACCCCATCCGCTGGCGCTTCTATTGGATATACGTATGAGGAGGGTCGAGTA
                     GCCGATGAGCCGCAGGAAACGCCTCTGCTCCAGCAGGAAGATCTTTTGAGCAACATTG
                     AAGAA"
                     /label="CCCGGACGCGCAACAATTCTATTATCATGAAAATCAGGATAACTTGTAAG
                     CTACTTGTTGGTCAGAAAACACATGTCCTGTACCAACTACACATGTCCTGTACCAACT
                     AATTGTTTGTAGATTGAAATGGCAGGGGGATGAAGAAGCGCGCATTGACAGGTTTGTG
                     AGATCTTCAGTTCAAACCCAATGAAGTTTTATTGACTGGACTCCTAGATTCGATGGAC
                     GCGGGCTTCTGGACTTTGTCCCGACTGTTAATCCGGGCCAGCCAATAGAACCTGCTGA
                     AGATGACGAACTGGTGGAAGAACTCAACTTTGAGCGGTACAGGGATCTAGTGGAAAGT
                     GACAGGCTAGAGAGTAGGTTTCACGACTGTCATCCGGTACAGAATGCCTCTCACACTG
                     CTACTATTAGGGGTTGAAAGTTCTGTTCTGGATCGTATTGATGAAGAATGGAACGATC
                     TGTTGACAAAACAACGGGGAGACCCGAAGCAAGACAAGCAGCAGGGTTCTTCATGTAC
                     CCCATCCGCTGGCGCTTCTATTGGATATACGTATGAGGAGGGTCGAGTAGCCGATGAG
                     CCGCAGGAAACGCCTCTGCTCCAGCAGGAAGATCTTTTGAGCAACATTGAAGAA"
                     /note="Geneious type: Editing History Deletion"
ORIGIN      
        1 ttttcttgag aatgcaatgg agagactgag caaaacaaaa cgtccagcca acctttgagg
       61 acaatttccg tacctttaaa tctaacccag atttacctag ctttgacttt cgatttgtaa
      121 ggagatattc gatactttgg gcatctaact ttactctctt cgcgcgcggc gtgttgacgt
      181 gactggaggt tttggaagcg gcaactgctg tgaccttgga ccgcatactt cgacgaggag
      241 tgttaacttg ttcctctcta tcttctcctg tggctgcatc ttggctcact gtctcaacga
      301 catctagctt gcgtttatca ccggttgggg tgctgctgtc aacctgcacc tcgccaacga
      361 tcttcacttc agaatgcggg gttccagagt tacttcgctt tgttttaggg ggcatctcgg
      421 aggccactgt cgttatctca tgaataaccg cataaagcat agtgtggagg tgattgaaaa
      481 tggcactagg acccattatt ttccggatta atccggttaa ccatatcgca taatcagaac
      541 cccctctatc gctcaaagtg gtgtggcatg ctaatgtaac ttttttttaa actgcggtga
      601 ggcgcatgcc gaaggtctat aaaagggggg cctttgctct ctctcccctt cctcaccagt
      661 tcctcgactc tcaaagcatc tgtgcaactc ttctcatcgc gactgtcagt ctaatcatga
      721 gaatacagat gtggtggtgt cgaggacctc gtccgcccga cagcaaccgt gatcagaacc
      781 agctgcaacc aatcagatct gataacaaaa cctactatta tgctgccaca ttagttgagc
      841 ttggttggta tgtaccaatg gcatcatctc ttttcattct gtcattctgt cgctgacatg
      901 cagctttagt ctccaagcct tgtcactgaa gatcctccag cttgcgagtc tccccaatat
      961 tgcgaagact ctggcttcaa tgccatcaag agttctggat caaggcctag tagggaccgt
     1021 gtggtggtgg gcaattatcc ggttagaacc aaccgttacg tattgcgtgt ataattgcct
     1081 agtagtagtt agatagcttt tccgaaccgg ttgtcgccgg tttattccct ggtgtagtag
     1141 ctagtgccat tttctgtcac ctctacacta acaagcggaa agtcattgaa cggaggatgg
     1201 gtctgatcgt gctgaggcac gtgaatgtca tttaaaggct gccttcacgt cgatgcgttt
     1261 gtttaccttc ctctccccat atatcaaggt gtgagcaaaa acatagaaga atgtggcatg
     1321 ctgctgtacg tgagggcatt tccagctgct ttttttagtt cttctcgggg gcaactgaaa
     1381 tcggctacct attctagagg caacatgagc gaaaggtgaa tgcggttatg gttgatcaca
     1441 aagctagagc ggagcggaga gcaaagtact acaagtcgaa gctcgtcgat ccctcacagc
     1501 tacttcgcgt cactgggaca tcctgtaagt accttgtcgg aggtgaggtt tatacctagg
     1561 gtgccaatga gataactctc gatgccaggc aaactgta
//
LOCUS       NW_015971540.77_-_ghost_(reversed)        1605 bp    DNA     linear   UNA 13-MAY-2023
DEFINITION  Spizellomyces punctatus DAOM BR117 chromosome Unknown supercont1.4,
            whole genome shotgun sequence.
ACCESSION   geneious|urn:local:
VERSION     geneious|urn:local:.:1rs-g96hokv:39
KEYWORDS    .
SOURCE      .
  ORGANISM  .
FEATURES             Location/Qualifiers
     ghost_fanzor    complement(<1..>1605)
                     /created_by="gfaure"
                     /label="ghost"
     misc_feature    
                     /Original_Bases="CTTGCTCTCGGTAAATCCTCTATTCTGTTGGGTTCAGTCAT
                     CCATATCTAGGTTACCTGCAACAATTCTTCTTACCCAACAGCAAGTGAACATGACCAA
                     GCTCTGTTCGATAAGCGCTATTTTCCGGTTCGATAACTATTGCTTTCTCCAGCAACTT
                     GGTGCATCCGTCCAGTACCCTGTAATAAGGTTCAAGCAAGCCGATTAGAATGAACCAT
                     TGACAGGAGATGATAGGTAGAGAACGCACGTTGCCAGGCGGTTTGACAGGCGAATAAA
                     GGGCTGAGCAGTAGTATAATACAGTTGCGCATTGTGAGGCTCCAGCCTATCTAGAGTC
                     TGAGAAAAATTATTATTACACTTCATCCCAACTGGCCGTCCATCAGTCAAAATCAATC
                     ACCTGCTTGAGCTTGGCAATGTAAGATGCAGCCATTGCATATCCACCTTCTCTGCAGA
                     GCTGATTGAGGCACTGGGCAATCATCGCATCTATGCTATCAGGCATCAACCCTGCCAA
                     CCGCTGTGATGCTTCGTTGACTTGTTCCCAAGCACCCATTTCCAGCAATACATACACC
                     CGCTCGATGTAAGCTGGTATGAAACCAGGATAGTGTACAATGATTTGGGATGTGATAT
                     CTAGAGCGGGAGTTAATTGGCGACGATGTCGTCGGAGGTAATGCAGGCGACCCATGAG
                     AGCCTGCGGTTTTGAATACACTGTAAGCCGTTCTATTGAGGAAAACAACCCCACTTCA
                     CTGCACGCGGTACCTCCAAATCTTTAGGTCTCTTCTCCAAAGCACGATCCAGCCACGT
                     ATGTGCTTTCGCGGCGACGGAATCTTTTGGTGATGCCATGTCGATCCATCCCATGAGC
                     GTCAAAGCCTCAGTAGACCCGGAATTCATATCGAGCGCTTTCTTGACGTTCTCTTTGG
                     CCAGGTCAAGGAAGCCGCAGTGCCATTGAAACATTGCCGCTTGTATATGAGCGCGGTC
                     GGTTAGAGACGGTGAGTTACTGGCAATCGTCAATTTTGCCTCAAGCTCTTGAATTGCT
                     TCCCTGTCTGTTACATCTTAACAGACCGCCAACTTTCTTTGTGAAACAATGACATACG
                     GGCGTACCAACTAGTTTACACCGCTCGTG"
                     /label="CTTGCTCTCGGTAAATCCTCTATTCTGTTGGGTTCAGTCATCCATATCTA
                     GGTTACCTGCAACAATTCTTCTTACCCAACAGCAAGTGAACATGACCAAGCTCTGTTC
                     GATAAGCGCTATTTTCCGGTTCGATAACTATTGCTTTCTCCAGCAACTTGGTGCATCC
                     GTCCAGTACCCTGTAATAAGGTTCAAGCAAGCCGATTAGAATGAACCATTGACAGGAG
                     ATGATAGGTAGAGAACGCACGTTGCCAGGCGGTTTGACAGGCGAATAAAGGGCTGAGC
                     AGTAGTATAATACAGTTGCGCATTGTGAGGCTCCAGCCTATCTAGAGTCTGAGAAAAA
                     TTATTATTACACTTCATCCCAACTGGCCGTCCATCAGTCAAAATCAATCACCTGCTTG
                     AGCTTGGCAATGTAAGATGCAGCCATTGCATATCCACCTTCTCTGCAGAGCTGATTGA
                     GGCACTGGGCAATCATCGCATCTATGCTATCAGGCATCAACCCTGCCAACCGCTGTGA
                     TGCTTCGTTGACTTGTTCCCAAGCACCCATTTCCAGCAATACATACACCCGCTCGATG
                     TAAGCTGGTATGAAACCAGGATAGTGTACAATGATTTGGGATGTGATATCTAGAGCGG
                     GAGTTAATTGGCGACGATGTCGTCGGAGGTAATGCAGGCGACCCATGAGAGCCTGCGG
                     TTTTGAATACACTGTAAGCCGTTCTATTGAGGAAAACAACCCCACTTCACTGCACGCG
                     GTACCTCCAAATCTTTAGGTCTCTTCTCCAAAGCACGATCCAGCCACGTATGTGCTTT
                     CGCGGCGACGGAATCTTTTGGTGATGCCATGTCGATCCATCCCATGAGCGTCAAAGCC
                     TCAGTAGACCCGGAATTCATATCGAGCGCTTTCTTGACGTTCTCTTTGGCCAGGTCAA
                     GGAAGCCGCAGTGCCATTGAAACATTGCCGCTTGTATATGAGCGCGGTCGGTTAGAGA
                     CGGTGAGTTACTGGCAATCGTCAATTTTGCCTCAAGCTCTTGAATTGCTTCCCTGTCT
                     GTTACATCTTAACAGACCGCCAACTTTCTTTGTGAAACAATGACATACGGGCGTACCA
                     ACTAGTTTACACCGCTCGTG"
                     /note="Geneious type: Editing History Deletion"
     gene            complement(<1..375)
                     /locus_tag="SPPG_02764"
                     /db_xref="GeneID:27686327"
                     /label="gene"
     CDS             join(complement(339..365),complement(152..275),
                     complement(<1..89))
                     /locus_tag="SPPG_02764"
                     /codon_start=1
                     /product="uncharacterized protein"
                     /protein_id="XP_016610328.1"
                     /db_xref="GeneID:27686327"
                     /Original_Translation="MSADEDLAAINYFCRRKLFHHAYSLCDDRLKRKVG
                     DPLLLFWRAASTVFEGRPTEALRALESVQDKRDFLLAAPIAMIHAHERCKLVDREAIQ
                     ELEAKLTIASNSPSLTDRAHIQAAMFQWHCGFLDLAKENVKKALDMNSGSTEALTLMG
                     WIDMASPKDSVAAKAHTWLDRALEKRPKDLEALMGRLHYLRRHRRQLTPALDITSQII
                     VHYPGFIPAYIERVYVLLEMGAWEQVNEASQRLAGLMPDSIDAMIAQCLNQLCREGGY
                     AMAASYIAKLKQTLDRLEPHNAQLYYTTAQPFIRLSNRLATVLDGCTKLLEKAIVIEP
                     ENSAYRTELGHVHLLLEDLPRAREAYQHAASLDPHYVKALEGLIRCQLLSGHFDAAEE
                     QLELFNEFQMAMGKSAEMTYLSSVLAWYKYGDARKRLQYLKEAVEIELQLINAMPLSL
                     EYYVQVNPDFLLEMVKDYMEHCPSDPKREGEDVHPIIKIVLDLLEVVCKVNPGSVEAV
                     YHLAKAKFLAGDKASAQLAAARCLKLDNTYPKGYVLMGQIHLYDGHAKQAIQFLEMGL
                     SYNFQVRNIPLFHILKARVQITEGNYDEALATLQTAMSLPGMKEPMREGNRVPRMKRP
                     DHIPSIHERMTLYLELVDVHTKLKHVNEAAKVMQEAVQVFSGMPEQDRLVMAKAELAL
                     ARGEVDAALNQLATITMDQPYFIEAKRQMADIYLKYKNDKKAYARCYSELVERNPTVE
                     SCLLLGDAYMNLQEPEKAIAIYESAMDSSPEASVLASKIGKALVRTHNYSRAISYYES
                     ALANESPIGSILRYDLAQLYKKLQRYDDAEKILTEALEHPQTDEISDIELDISCQTLL
                     AQVYRCMQNPKKAVMALQEARDLQMRVLAKEAMAADTRPQRTKLADINYEIAELYSRD
                     LKEVDNALTHYNEAIENDEGHAKSILAVCQIYLSKGEVDSAQLQCSNLLRLDTTNEEA
                     TMLMAEIMYRSNSHAEAIFHFRSLLDRIPTHYTALVRLIEVLRRSGKLDEIPKYLKLA
                     EESTVKVNLHPGYHYCKGLHYRYSNSPHEALKEFNFCRRDTEWGERALYHMVEIFLNP
                     DNETTGGEALEGAADTSASGGKKGDSELLAILTADKLLKELPQNPKSLRTQVLECHAL
                     MATKQKVEIERALAKFAEILNTERDYVPALLGMAVGYMLLKQPPRARNQLKRIAKMEW
                     TSELADDFERSWILLADIYIQGGKYDLATDLLKRCLSQNRSCAKASEYLGFIMEKEAS
                     FKDAADHYEIAWQLDREANPAMGYKLAFNYMKAKKHVEAIDVCHKVLKLYPDYPKMRK
                     EILDKARASLRCP"
                     /label="uncharacterized protein CDS"
     mRNA            join(complement(339..375),complement(152..275),
                     complement(<1..89))
                     /locus_tag="SPPG_02764"
                     /product="uncharacterized protein"
                     /transcript_id="XM_016751049.1"
                     /db_xref="GeneID:27686327"
                     /label="uncharacterized protein mRNA"
     end             complement(458..487)
                     /original_coord="NW_015971540:961669_961640:1"
                     /label="end"
     gene            complement(1165..>1605)
                     /locus_tag="SPPG_02763"
                     /db_xref="GeneID:27686326"
                     /label="gene"
     mRNA            complement(1165..1570)
                     /locus_tag="SPPG_02763"
                     /product="hypothetical protein, variant"
                     /transcript_id="XM_016751047.1"
                     /db_xref="GeneID:27686326"
                     /label="hypothetical protein, variant mRNA"
     mRNA            complement(1165..1570)
                     /locus_tag="SPPG_02763"
                     /product="uncharacterized protein"
                     /transcript_id="XM_016751048.1"
                     /db_xref="GeneID:27686326"
                     /label="uncharacterized protein mRNA"
     end             1177..1206
                     /original_coord="NW_015971540:960950_960921:-1"
                     /label="end"
     CDS             complement(1381..1570)
                     /locus_tag="SPPG_02763"
                     /product="uncharacterized protein"
                     /protein_id="XP_016610327.1"
                     /db_xref="GeneID:27686326"
                     /Original_Translation="MSNRTLLRIQKELHDIQKDPEHQFHVWYNDENITH
                     VHALILGPPKTPYCLGMFDFVFNMGEDYPQGPPKVTAMTTGFGRVRFNPNIYSNGKVC
                     LSILGTWEARKAGEKWSAAHGILSVLISIQSLLSDKPFHNEPGHEHETDETVIEEYNQ
                     KIKHETLRVSLCDRLEEYLGWTTSNDSNRREGSKSIKRSFCNCQSQSPFIDIVKRMFL
                     MYYDIYLDVVDVESTKVRDGTAFKLARFEFGNNLMDGHYQYSSIRTRLEAIQKALLAE
                     TTQWIRESRQWLTSETTTASNLRSQFDQITASREYDGSILLELEEDNPFSWSVTIIGM
                     PMTQFDGGMFRAQIVFHDSFPEVAPRIRFVCEMFHPQVTRDGVPYYRVQRPEDVRQYL
                     DALKKLVSEEPLADPTTHLNPKAAMLYWGTKEQRRDYNRNARRAAQRSAEY"
                     /codon_start=3
                     /label="uncharacterized protein CDS"
     CDS             complement(1381..1570)
                     /locus_tag="SPPG_02763"
                     /product="hypothetical protein, variant"
                     /protein_id="XP_016610326.1"
                     /db_xref="GeneID:27686326"
                     /Original_Translation="MGEDYPQGPPKVTAMTTGFGRVRFNPNIYSNGKVC
                     LSILGTWEARKAGEKWSAAHGILSVLISIQSLLSDKPFHNEPGHEHETDETVIEEYNQ
                     KIKHETLRVSLCDRLEEYLGWTTSNDSNRREGSKSIKRSFCNCQSQSPFIDIVKRMFL
                     MYYDIYLDVVDVESTKVRDGTAFKLARFEFGNNLMDGHYQYSSIRTRLEAIQKALLAE
                     TTQWIRESRQWLTSETTTASNLRSQFDQITASREYDGSILLELEEDNPFSWSVTIIGM
                     PMTQFDGGMFRAQIVFHDSFPEVAPRIRFVCEMFHPQVTRDGVPYYRVQRPEDVRQYL
                     DALKKLVSEEPLADPTTHLNPKAAMLYWGTKEQRRDYNRNARRAAQRSAEY"
                     /codon_start=3
                     /label="hypothetical protein, variant CDS"
     misc_feature    1605^1606
                     /Original_Bases="AAATCAGTTATACACTCCCATACCGGTAGTACGGAACACCA
                     TCTCGTGTAACTTGTGGGTGAAACATTTCACAGACAAAGCGAATTCGTGGGGCGACCT
                     CAGGAAATGAGTCGTGGAAGACGATTTGAGCACGAAACTACAAAAAGGTAACTGAGAT
                     CATTTGCAGGCTTTGCGGGTCTTTCAACAGGGTGCACACCATTCCGCCGTCAAACTGT
                     GTCATGGGCATGCCTATAATCGTCACGGACCAGGAGAAAGGATTGTCCTCTTCAAGTT
                     CCAGCAGAATGGAACCATCGTATTCTCTCGACGCTGTTATCTGATCGAACTGTATCAC
                     ATGCATTTAGGAATGAGACATAACGGATACAAAATAACATGGCTCCGCACTTGACTTC
                     GCAGGTTGCTTGCAGTTGTAGTTTCGCTCGTTAACCACTGCCGAGATTCTCTTTGACC
                     AGCAACGAATGAGCAACCGTATGTCTCGGTAGCAGTCATTTTAAACCATCATTGCGTA
                     CCGTATCCACTGTGTCGTTTCTGCCAGCAAGGCTTTTTGTATCGCTTCCAACCGCGTT
                     CGAATCGAGGAATATTGATAGTGCCCTAAAAAAAATTGCATGGAGTTGGTTGCTGATG
                     ACGCAAGATGGGGTCATGGAACATACCATCCATCAAGTTGTTCCCAAACTCAAACCTG
                     GCCAGCTTGAATGCTGTAGTATTGTTCAAACAAGAACACTCAGCTTCAAAGGGGCGTA
                     TGTGGATAACGATTTGGCTAGACTCACCGGTCCCGTCTCGTACTTTTGTCGACTCAAC
                     GTCGACCACATCCTTGTGTTGTCAGGACATTATTCCGATATTATCTCGAGCGCTAGTT
                     CTCTTTAATTCACTTACCAGGTATATGTCATAGTACCTAAGTAAGATGTTAACAGAAG
                     GTCTTATTCTTGAAACAAATAGATGCACACCTACATGAGGAACATCCTCTTCACAATG
                     TCGATGAACGGAGATTGTGACTGACAGTTGCAAAAGCTGCGCTTGATTGATTTGCTAC
                     CTTCCCGCCTATTAGAATCATTACTGGTGGTCCAGCCTAGATACTGTGTGAAAGCACC
                     ATCTGAGAACTTTGCTAGCCGTTCGCGGATCAATCAGCACTAACCTCTTCGAGGCGAT
                     CACATAATGACACCCGTAACGTTTCTGAAGTTGACTTAAGTAAACAATCTATGCATGT
                     GCCAGAGTGGGCCTAAAATATTCTCACCGTGCTTTATCTTCTGATTGTATTCCTCAAT
                     TACAGTCTCATCTGTCTCATGCTCGTGCCCAGGTTCGTTGTGGAATGGCTAACGCACG
                     ATGGAAGTGCTTGATGAACAACGAAAGAACCACTTAATGCGCAGGAAATAAGTTTATC
                     AACCTTATCAGAAAGTAGGGACTGTATAGCTGAAGGTTCAAAGTTGAGGTT"
                     /label="AAATCAGTTATACACTCCCATACCGGTAGTACGGAACACCATCTCGTGTA
                     ACTTGTGGGTGAAACATTTCACAGACAAAGCGAATTCGTGGGGCGACCTCAGGAAATG
                     AGTCGTGGAAGACGATTTGAGCACGAAACTACAAAAAGGTAACTGAGATCATTTGCAG
                     GCTTTGCGGGTCTTTCAACAGGGTGCACACCATTCCGCCGTCAAACTGTGTCATGGGC
                     ATGCCTATAATCGTCACGGACCAGGAGAAAGGATTGTCCTCTTCAAGTTCCAGCAGAA
                     TGGAACCATCGTATTCTCTCGACGCTGTTATCTGATCGAACTGTATCACATGCATTTA
                     GGAATGAGACATAACGGATACAAAATAACATGGCTCCGCACTTGACTTCGCAGGTTGC
                     TTGCAGTTGTAGTTTCGCTCGTTAACCACTGCCGAGATTCTCTTTGACCAGCAACGAA
                     TGAGCAACCGTATGTCTCGGTAGCAGTCATTTTAAACCATCATTGCGTACCGTATCCA
                     CTGTGTCGTTTCTGCCAGCAAGGCTTTTTGTATCGCTTCCAACCGCGTTCGAATCGAG
                     GAATATTGATAGTGCCCTAAAAAAAATTGCATGGAGTTGGTTGCTGATGACGCAAGAT
                     GGGGTCATGGAACATACCATCCATCAAGTTGTTCCCAAACTCAAACCTGGCCAGCTTG
                     AATGCTGTAGTATTGTTCAAACAAGAACACTCAGCTTCAAAGGGGCGTATGTGGATAA
                     CGATTTGGCTAGACTCACCGGTCCCGTCTCGTACTTTTGTCGACTCAACGTCGACCAC
                     ATCCTTGTGTTGTCAGGACATTATTCCGATATTATCTCGAGCGCTAGTTCTCTTTAAT
                     TCACTTACCAGGTATATGTCATAGTACCTAAGTAAGATGTTAACAGAAGGTCTTATTC
                     TTGAAACAAATAGATGCACACCTACATGAGGAACATCCTCTTCACAATGTCGATGAAC
                     GGAGATTGTGACTGACAGTTGCAAAAGCTGCGCTTGATTGATTTGCTACCTTCCCGCC
                     TATTAGAATCATTACTGGTGGTCCAGCCTAGATACTGTGTGAAAGCACCATCTGAGAA
                     CTTTGCTAGCCGTTCGCGGATCAATCAGCACTAACCTCTTCGAGGCGATCACATAATG
                     ACACCCGTAACGTTTCTGAAGTTGACTTAAGTAAACAATCTATGCATGTGCCAGAGTG
                     GGCCTAAAATATTCTCACCGTGCTTTATCTTCTGATTGTATTCCTCAATTACAGTCTC
                     ATCTGTCTCATGCTCGTGCCCAGGTTCGTTGTGGAATGGCTAACGCACGATGGAAGTG
                     CTTGATGAACAACGAAAGAACCACTTAATGCGCAGGAAATAAGTTTATCAACCTTATC
                     AGAAAGTAGGGACTGTATAGCTGAAGGTTCAAAGTTGAGGTT"
                     /note="Geneious type: Editing History Deletion"
ORIGIN      
        1 agcatgaatc atcgcaatcg gcgctgctag gaggaaatcg cgcttatcct gcacactttc
       61 caaggcgcga agagcttccg tagggcggcc tgaggggagc acaacagagt tgttaaatgt
      121 aggattagct tatcatattt ataaaagtta ccttcgaaca cggtactagc ggcccgccag
      181 aagagaagaa gtggatcacc aactttcctc ttgaggcgat catcacatag tgaatatgca
      241 tgatggaata gtttcctgcg acagaaatag ttgatctatg tgtatagcat cataagaagc
      301 aaaataaatg agagcaaaag tgactgtgat atgcatacag ctgcaaggtc ctcgtctgca
      361 ctcatctggt tgaaattggt ggatggacgt gcttgcgacg tggtgcgtct aataagcgcg
      421 tgcttagctt cgtggcatgt cacatgacaa cacagcatag tgtggaggtg attgaaaatg
      481 gcactaggac tcattattat ccggctcaat ccggttaatc atatcgcata atcagcaccc
      541 ccatctactg ctcaaaacgg tgtggcatgt attgtaatgt tttttttttt tttttttaaa
      601 ctgcggtgag gcgcatgcca aaggtctgta aaaggggggc cttttccctc tttcctcttt
      661 acccatcctc gactcgcaag catctgcaca aacgctcatt gcgacctcat agcgacccac
      721 attgcaacct catcgtgact cggtcaacca tgagaacgcc gatgtggtgg tgttgaggac
      781 ctcgaccgcc cgacagcaac cgtgatcaga accagcggca accaatcgga tctgataaca
      841 aaacctacta ttatgctgcc acatttgttg agcttggttg gtatgtaccg atggcatcat
      901 ctcttttcat gtcattctgt cgctgacatg cagttttagt ctccaagtct tgtcactgaa
      961 catcctctgg cttgtgatgc tgcccagtcg attcgctcct ggatgcaaga gtctggcttc
     1021 aatgccatca agagttccag atcaaggcct agtagggacc gcgtgtggtg gtgggcaatt
     1081 atccggttag aaccaaccgt tacgtattgc gtgtataatt gcctagtagt agcttttccg
     1141 aaccggttgt cgccggttta ttccctggtg tagtagctag tgccagtttc tgtcacctct
     1201 acactaaaca actgaattga attgcaatac aaggcaccag gatgacaaaa atactgctgc
     1261 tgtacacttt ttatctctcc tagtctgaca tacgaccgac ggtatacgaa agaaaaaata
     1321 tgtaacaaga accatcagca aaaaaaggcg acgtctcttt actatgcaat tagtggtaat
     1381 ttaatattca gcgcttctct gagcagctcg tcttgcgttc ctgttgtaat ctctgcgctg
     1441 ctcctttgtt ccccaatata gcatggccgc tttagggttg aggtgcgttg ttggatctgc
     1501 caaaggctct tccgatacca gtttcttcag tgcgtcaagg tactgtcgca catcctccgg
     1561 tcgttgaaca ctacagtcat ggtaggttag catgtacaat tgttg
//
LOCUS       NW_015971550.24_-_ghost_(reversed)        1610 bp    DNA     linear   UNA 13-MAY-2023
DEFINITION  Spizellomyces punctatus DAOM BR117 chromosome Unknown
            supercont1.14, whole genome shotgun sequence.
ACCESSION   geneious|urn:local:
VERSION     geneious|urn:local:.:1rs-g96hokv:40
KEYWORDS    .
SOURCE      .
  ORGANISM  .
FEATURES             Location/Qualifiers
     ghost_fanzor    complement(<1..>1610)
                     /created_by="gfaure"
                     /label="ghost"
     misc_feature    
                     /Original_Bases="TACTGTAGACATGCTATGCGAAATAGATTTACGGACTGCCT
                     TTTCCTATTTCTTGGCATTCATCAGTGATATTCTATAAGCAGTCAAGTTGTGAGGCGA
                     TTGTTGTGCAAGTTATTCGGAGTTTATCTGAGAACTCCTTCTTGCCTCAACACCCAAT
                     CAACAGCCTCACCGACATCCTGAACAATCACTTGTGGCTTGTTCTTTTTGGTTAATGG
                     CATTCCGTCCCTGTATACACCCGACTTTACAAGAATGCCAACCCATCCATGAAGATTT
                     GCCCCGGCAATGTCTGAATCCGGGTTATCCCCGACCATATACACCTTTTTGACCTCTA
                     CACCCGCAGCGGCACTCAACATCTTTTCAGCAAACTCATACGTGGGAGATGAGGGTTT
                     TCCAAATTGTTTCTCAATGACAAGCGGGTTTCCGCTCAATCTTTTCCAGACTGCATTC
                     AAGGCAGTCACGAACGCGCCTTGACCGTACCGCGGCCACGGCCATTCATTACTCCACT
                     GAAAATCCGCATTCGAGGAGTACAAGGGTGTAGATTGGGAGTAGGGACGAGACGGTTG
                     GCGTGTTGTAATTAATCCAGATTGAGAGGCGAGTGTATCGGTGATGAGTTGGATGTCG
                     AGGCCCCAGTCTATTGGATCGTGGAAGATGAGGGTGGCGGATATGGGAGTTTGGGATA
                     GATCGTAAGGACATTGCTAGAAAATATTGACGAGTCAATCTAATGCATCCAATCACAA
                     AGGGGTCCCAATCAAGAACAGACCGTGTCGTCCACTTCGTCCCCAACAGAGCGATATG
                     GCCACATGCTTTTATCGAACGCCTTCATTTCCTTGGACGTTACCACATCGCTGAATCC
                     ATAGGATTGTGCAACATTTTTACACTCATCAGGTCCGACAACATGGACCAATTTGTTC
                     TTGTATTGGGGTGCCAGGTGACGCATCGGTGAATGGGATAGAACGATTTGCGATGGAT
                     GGATCTAGAAACATCGCCGTATTAGGATGCGGATTCGTTGGATTTTGAGTGTTTTTTT
                     TAGTACCTCAATACCGAGCTTTTGGGTTAATTTATGAGCTTTACTAGCTTCTGATTCT
                     CCGCCTGAATTCGTTAAAATAATGAATGGAATTTCTCTAAACGAAAGAGTCAATTGTA
                     TTCAATGGGTCCAAGCCAATTTCATCTCTTTCCACAACATACAACAAGCAGTTGTGAC
                     TTGTCGCAAAACCATG"
                     /label="TACTGTAGACATGCTATGCGAAATAGATTTACGGACTGCCTTTTCCTATT
                     TCTTGGCATTCATCAGTGATATTCTATAAGCAGTCAAGTTGTGAGGCGATTGTTGTGC
                     AAGTTATTCGGAGTTTATCTGAGAACTCCTTCTTGCCTCAACACCCAATCAACAGCCT
                     CACCGACATCCTGAACAATCACTTGTGGCTTGTTCTTTTTGGTTAATGGCATTCCGTC
                     CCTGTATACACCCGACTTTACAAGAATGCCAACCCATCCATGAAGATTTGCCCCGGCA
                     ATGTCTGAATCCGGGTTATCCCCGACCATATACACCTTTTTGACCTCTACACCCGCAG
                     CGGCACTCAACATCTTTTCAGCAAACTCATACGTGGGAGATGAGGGTTTTCCAAATTG
                     TTTCTCAATGACAAGCGGGTTTCCGCTCAATCTTTTCCAGACTGCATTCAAGGCAGTC
                     ACGAACGCGCCTTGACCGTACCGCGGCCACGGCCATTCATTACTCCACTGAAAATCCG
                     CATTCGAGGAGTACAAGGGTGTAGATTGGGAGTAGGGACGAGACGGTTGGCGTGTTGT
                     AATTAATCCAGATTGAGAGGCGAGTGTATCGGTGATGAGTTGGATGTCGAGGCCCCAG
                     TCTATTGGATCGTGGAAGATGAGGGTGGCGGATATGGGAGTTTGGGATAGATCGTAAG
                     GACATTGCTAGAAAATATTGACGAGTCAATCTAATGCATCCAATCACAAAGGGGTCCC
                     AATCAAGAACAGACCGTGTCGTCCACTTCGTCCCCAACAGAGCGATATGGCCACATGC
                     TTTTATCGAACGCCTTCATTTCCTTGGACGTTACCACATCGCTGAATCCATAGGATTG
                     TGCAACATTTTTACACTCATCAGGTCCGACAACATGGACCAATTTGTTCTTGTATTGG
                     GGTGCCAGGTGACGCATCGGTGAATGGGATAGAACGATTTGCGATGGATGGATCTAGA
                     AACATCGCCGTATTAGGATGCGGATTCGTTGGATTTTGAGTGTTTTTTTTAGTACCTC
                     AATACCGAGCTTTTGGGTTAATTTATGAGCTTTACTAGCTTCTGATTCTCCGCCTGAA
                     TTCGTTAAAATAATGAATGGAATTTCTCTAAACGAAAGAGTCAATTGTATTCAATGGG
                     TCCAAGCCAATTTCATCTCTTTCCACAACATACAACAAGCAGTTGTGACTTGTCGCAA
                     AACCATG"
                     /note="Geneious type: Editing History Deletion"
     gene            complement(<1..267)
                     /locus_tag="SPPG_07057"
                     /db_xref="GeneID:27690305"
                     /label="gene"
     CDS             complement(34..218)
                     /locus_tag="SPPG_07057"
                     /codon_start=1
                     /product="TIGR01456 family HAD hydrolase"
                     /protein_id="XP_016605626.1"
                     /db_xref="GeneID:27690305"
                     /Original_Translation="MAPVARFRFHALRRYSSISTCPTTSTAALAFDMDG
                     VLIRGGRAIPSAHRALQKLKGDNPLNREIPFIILTNSGGESEASKAHKLTQKLGIEIH
                     PSQIVLSHSPMRHLAPQYKNKLVHVVGPDECKNVAQSYGFSDVVTSKEMKAFDKSMWP
                     YRSVGDEVDDTQCPYDLSQTPISATLIFHDPIDWGLDIQLITDTLASQSGLITTRQPS
                     RPYSQSTPLYSSNADFQWSNEWPWPRYGQGAFVTALNAVWKRLSGNPLVIEKQFGKPS
                     SPTYEFAEKMLSAAAGVEVKKVYMVGDNPDSDIAGANLHGWVGILVKSGVYRDGMPLT
                     KKNKPQVIVQDVGEAVDWVLRQEGVLR"
                     /label="TIGR01456 family HAD hydrolase CDS"
     mRNA            complement(34..267)
                     /locus_tag="SPPG_07057"
                     /product="TIGR01456 family HAD hydrolase"
                     /transcript_id="XM_016755235.1"
                     /db_xref="GeneID:27690305"
                     /label="TIGR01456 family HAD hydrolase mRNA"
     end             complement(466..494)
                     /original_coord="NW_015971550:243021_242993:1"
                     /label="end"
     gene            complement(1142..>1610)
                     /locus_tag="SPPG_07056"
                     /db_xref="GeneID:27690304"
                     /label="gene"
     mRNA            complement(1142..>1610)
                     /locus_tag="SPPG_07056"
                     /product="hypothetical protein, variant"
                     /transcript_id="XM_016755233.1"
                     /db_xref="GeneID:27690304"
                     /label="hypothetical protein, variant mRNA"
     mRNA            complement(1142..>1610)
                     /locus_tag="SPPG_07056"
                     /product="uncharacterized protein"
                     /transcript_id="XM_016755234.1"
                     /db_xref="GeneID:27690304"
                     /label="uncharacterized protein mRNA"
     end             1153..1182
                     /original_coord="NW_015971550:242334_242305:-1"
                     /label="end"
     CDS             complement(1387..>1610)
                     /locus_tag="SPPG_07056"
                     /product="uncharacterized protein"
                     /protein_id="XP_016605625.1"
                     /db_xref="GeneID:27690304"
                     /Original_Translation="MKRDILIVGAGPSGLAALKALKQHNQTKSWKLVVA
                     EQRYGIGGVWLPSSLTPIPPDLPSSPIYDSLTTNLPHPVMAFYSHPFPRATPLFPGHP
                     VVLKYLQAFAERFALLSHIRFGHKVVGAEWDPRVQKWRTRFCTRKRNTPEMADASEHE
                     RAANASEEMYDAILVCSGHYHYPKTPDWPGVNEWTLHGRTLMHACYYRRPQPFRNKVV
                     LIVGAGPSGRDLSNEIASVARQVYHSVPWAWHPARSATPIVHTTSSGIALKPPIRRFH
                     SNAIEFEDGTQLTDVDIVIAATGYFYRYPFLPSNILYDPSQSPTAPSSASLFCDGSHV
                     EPLYQHMFPITPTSPAAPNLIFFGLPSKVVPFPLFEIQALVATNLLLGKKQLPPFDAF
                     QDIPHSHNLPNEKQFAYCNSLAEWGGVRDWQVKDWVVEMYAKKDILRKTWQEVERRGE
                     QHLQEWIGGVEGENEWVNVMRRLIALGEEQASQG"
                     /codon_start=1
                     /label="uncharacterized protein CDS"
     CDS             complement(1387..>1610)
                     /locus_tag="SPPG_07056"
                     /product="hypothetical protein, variant"
                     /protein_id="XP_016605624.1"
                     /db_xref="GeneID:27690304"
                     /Original_Translation="MGRMLIVLTKIATSRLPSSLTPIPPDLPSSPIYDS
                     LTTNLPHPVMAFYSHPFPRATPLFPGHPVVLKYLQAFAERFALLSHIRFGHKVVGAEW
                     DPRVQKWRTRFCTRKRNTPEMADASEHERAANASEEMYDAILVCSGHYHYPKTPDWPG
                     VNEWTLHGRTLMHACYYRRPQPFRNKVVLIVGAGPSGRDLSNEIASVARQVYHSVPWA
                     WHPARSATPIVHTTSSGIALKPPIRRFHSNAIEFEDGTQLTDVDIVIAATGYFYRYPF
                     LPSNILYDPSQSPTAPSSASLFCDGSHVEPLYQHMFPITPTSPAAPNLIFFGLPSKVV
                     PFPLFEIQALVATNLLLGKKQLPPFDAFQDIPHSHNLPNEKQFAYCNSLAEWGGVRDW
                     QVKDWVVEMYAKKDILRKTWQEVERRGEQHLQEWIGGVEGENEWVNVMRRLIALGEEQ
                     ASQG"
                     /codon_start=3
                     /label="hypothetical protein, variant CDS"
     misc_feature    1610^1611
                     /Original_Bases="TACAATATGCAAATTGTTTCTCGTTCGGCAGGTTATGCGAA
                     TGTGGGATATCCTGAAAGGCATCAAAGGGTGGAAGTTGCTTCTTACCTAACAGGAGAT
                     TAGTTGCAACAAGCGCTTGGATCTCAAACAATGGGAAAGGAACAACTTTGGACGGGAG
                     TCCAAAGAAGATGAGATTAGGAGCTGCAGGTGACGTCGGTGTTATCGGAAACATGTGC
                     TGGTAGAGAGGTTCAACATGAGAACCATCGCAAAAGAGGGAGGCACTTGAAGGCGCGG
                     TTGGAGATTGGGATGGATCGTAGAGGATATTGGAAGGTAAAAAAGGGTAACGATAGAA
                     ATAACCGGTGGCAGCAATGACAATATCAACGTCCGTCAGTTGTGTACCATCTTCAAAT
                     TCTATAGCATTCGAGTGGAATCTGCGGATGGGAGGCTTGAGAGCAATGCCTGACGATG
                     TCGTATGGACGATGGGTGTTGCAGATCGTGCAGGATGCCATGCCCAAGGAACAGAGTG
                     ATACACTTGTCGTGCAACTGACGCAATCTCATTGCTCAGATCTCTCCCTGAAGGGCCT
                     GCACCTACGATCAACACCACCTTGTTGCGAAAAGGTTGCGGTCGCCGATAGTAGCAAG
                     CATGCATCAAGGTTCGCCCATGCAGAGTCCACTCGTTGACGCCTGGCCAATCCGGCGT
                     TTTGGGATAGTGGTAGTGTCCAGAACACACTAGAATCGCGTCGTACATTTCCTCAGAC
                     GCGTTGGCTGCGCGTTCGTGTTCAGACGCGTCAGCCATTTCTGGCGTGTTCCTTTTCC
                     GCGTACAAAATCTTGTCCGCCATTTCTGAACACGAGGATCCCATTCTGCACCCACGAC
                     CTTGTGCCCAAAGCGAATGTGCGACAAGAGAGCAAACCGTTCCGCAAATGCCTGCAGG
                     TATTTCAATACGACGGGGTGACCGGGAAAAAGCGGAGTGGCTCGGGGGAACGGATGGG
                     AGTAGAACGCCATCACCGGATGAGGCAAATTTGTGGTGAGCGAGTCGTAGATCGGGGA
                     CGAGGGCAGGTCCGGTGGGATGGGCGTCAAAGACGACGGCAGCCTAGAAGTTGCAATT
                     TTTGTTAAAACAATCAACATTCGGCCCATCCGTTGTTCATGTGCAACTGCTGATCATA
                     GTTCAATTTTCAATACCAAACACCGCCGATTCCATATCGTTGTTCAGCGACGACAAGC
                     TTCCAGCTTTTTGTTTGATTGTGTTGCTTGAGTGCCTTCAATGCTGCCAGTCCTGAAG
                     GACCAGCTCCGACAATCAGAATATCCCTTTTCATCGTTTTGTGTTGACAAAGGATTCT
                     TCACGGTGGCTGGGAGTTTCAGGTTGAAGGAGGGGGGGAACCTTAACCTTTTTTCGTC
                     AGGGAATTTCAATAGCAGGGGGATGTTAATGAATGCAAGTGAAAGACGTTTGACCGCG
                     GTAGCGTTTAGCGTTGTTTTGCGTGAACAAAGCAAACCGCCAGTTGGAAAGGGGGGGC
                     CCACGGCGTCACGGCAAAAATCTACAAGTGGTAAGCCTCGTTCTTTAACTGCGTGGTT
                     TTCTTGCTGTGTTTGAGAGACATGAATTGTGCCAAATATCCATAGTAACACATTTAAT
                     GGCTGTGCCTCCTATGCCTTGTTCATCTCCATTTTTTTTGCTTTTTCCCACAAACACC
                     CCATCCGCTCAGCACCAACGAGAGAGAAAATGGGCTGAACAAAAGAGACAAGGATAAA
                     ATGTCTTGAAATTCCGTCCGTGGAGTGACCGTGGTGGGTGGTTCCAAGACACTGGATA
                     CTGGGTGCATGGGGTCCATAGCAAATACGGGTTCTAGACCCACAAGTCCCATGCGCTC
                     CCAATCATGGGTATGCCAATGACCAGGAGAACGGCAAAATGTCAACGTTCAAATAGAT
                     GG"
                     /label="TACAATATGCAAATTGTTTCTCGTTCGGCAGGTTATGCGAATGTGGGATA
                     TCCTGAAAGGCATCAAAGGGTGGAAGTTGCTTCTTACCTAACAGGAGATTAGTTGCAA
                     CAAGCGCTTGGATCTCAAACAATGGGAAAGGAACAACTTTGGACGGGAGTCCAAAGAA
                     GATGAGATTAGGAGCTGCAGGTGACGTCGGTGTTATCGGAAACATGTGCTGGTAGAGA
                     GGTTCAACATGAGAACCATCGCAAAAGAGGGAGGCACTTGAAGGCGCGGTTGGAGATT
                     GGGATGGATCGTAGAGGATATTGGAAGGTAAAAAAGGGTAACGATAGAAATAACCGGT
                     GGCAGCAATGACAATATCAACGTCCGTCAGTTGTGTACCATCTTCAAATTCTATAGCA
                     TTCGAGTGGAATCTGCGGATGGGAGGCTTGAGAGCAATGCCTGACGATGTCGTATGGA
                     CGATGGGTGTTGCAGATCGTGCAGGATGCCATGCCCAAGGAACAGAGTGATACACTTG
                     TCGTGCAACTGACGCAATCTCATTGCTCAGATCTCTCCCTGAAGGGCCTGCACCTACG
                     ATCAACACCACCTTGTTGCGAAAAGGTTGCGGTCGCCGATAGTAGCAAGCATGCATCA
                     AGGTTCGCCCATGCAGAGTCCACTCGTTGACGCCTGGCCAATCCGGCGTTTTGGGATA
                     GTGGTAGTGTCCAGAACACACTAGAATCGCGTCGTACATTTCCTCAGACGCGTTGGCT
                     GCGCGTTCGTGTTCAGACGCGTCAGCCATTTCTGGCGTGTTCCTTTTCCGCGTACAAA
                     ATCTTGTCCGCCATTTCTGAACACGAGGATCCCATTCTGCACCCACGACCTTGTGCCC
                     AAAGCGAATGTGCGACAAGAGAGCAAACCGTTCCGCAAATGCCTGCAGGTATTTCAAT
                     ACGACGGGGTGACCGGGAAAAAGCGGAGTGGCTCGGGGGAACGGATGGGAGTAGAACG
                     CCATCACCGGATGAGGCAAATTTGTGGTGAGCGAGTCGTAGATCGGGGACGAGGGCAG
                     GTCCGGTGGGATGGGCGTCAAAGACGACGGCAGCCTAGAAGTTGCAATTTTTGTTAAA
                     ACAATCAACATTCGGCCCATCCGTTGTTCATGTGCAACTGCTGATCATAGTTCAATTT
                     TCAATACCAAACACCGCCGATTCCATATCGTTGTTCAGCGACGACAAGCTTCCAGCTT
                     TTTGTTTGATTGTGTTGCTTGAGTGCCTTCAATGCTGCCAGTCCTGAAGGACCAGCTC
                     CGACAATCAGAATATCCCTTTTCATCGTTTTGTGTTGACAAAGGATTCTTCACGGTGG
                     CTGGGAGTTTCAGGTTGAAGGAGGGGGGGAACCTTAACCTTTTTTCGTCAGGGAATTT
                     CAATAGCAGGGGGATGTTAATGAATGCAAGTGAAAGACGTTTGACCGCGGTAGCGTTT
                     AGCGTTGTTTTGCGTGAACAAAGCAAACCGCCAGTTGGAAAGGGGGGGCCCACGGCGT
                     CACGGCAAAAATCTACAAGTGGTAAGCCTCGTTCTTTAACTGCGTGGTTTTCTTGCTG
                     TGTTTGAGAGACATGAATTGTGCCAAATATCCATAGTAACACATTTAATGGCTGTGCC
                     TCCTATGCCTTGTTCATCTCCATTTTTTTTGCTTTTTCCCACAAACACCCCATCCGCT
                     CAGCACCAACGAGAGAGAAAATGGGCTGAACAAAAGAGACAAGGATAAAATGTCTTGA
                     AATTCCGTCCGTGGAGTGACCGTGGTGGGTGGTTCCAAGACACTGGATACTGGGTGCA
                     TGGGGTCCATAGCAAATACGGGTTCTAGACCCACAAGTCCCATGCGCTCCCAATCATG
                     GGTATGCCAATGACCAGGAGAACGGCAAAATGTCAACGTTCAAATAGATGG"
                     /note="Geneious type: Editing History Deletion"
ORIGIN      
        1 gcccgtacgg cagacagtaa tcagctcaca cacctattca atgggttatc acccttcaac
       61 ttttgcaatg cacgatgggc acttgggatc gcccttccac cgcgaattag gacgccatcc
      121 atgtcaaagg cgagagcggc tgtggatgta gtcgggcatg ttgagatgct actgtatcga
      181 cggagggcat ggaagcggaa gcgtgcaaca ggggccatat ctgggtggga agactgggct
      241 cgcagatggg ttgaactcgt tgttcactga tggttctccc actgacggcg cagtcacaat
      301 ctgacgatca ggatacgtaa gcggcgcaga ctttccactc ctgcactcaa cccaatatgg
      361 aggttagaat gcattgattc acttaaatgc acgcagtcac tgccccgtag ttgcagtgtg
      421 ccgttggtta gcggtgttac tgtgccttaa tcttaacttt atccatagtt tggaggtgat
      481 tgaaaatggc actaagattc attattatcc ggctcactcc ggttaatcat atcgcataat
      541 cagcaccccc tctatcgctc aaaacggtgt ggcatgcatg taatgttttt tttttttttt
      601 tttttttaaa ctgcggtgag gcgcatgcca aaggtctata aaagggggac cttctgtctc
      661 tttcctcttg tttctttatc cctcgactca aagcatctgc ccaactctca tcagtcatga
      721 gaacgccgat gtggtggtgc cgaggacctc gaccgcccga cagcaatcgt gatcagaacc
      781 agcggcaacc aattggatcc gataacaaag cctactatta tgctgctaca cttgttgagc
      841 ttggttggta agtaccaatg gcatcatctc ttttcatatt gttctctcgc tgacatgccg
      901 ttttagtctc caagtcttgt cactgaacat cctctggctt gtgacgctgc ccagtcgatt
      961 cgctcctgga tgcaagagtc tggcttcaat gccatcaaga gttctggatc aaggcctagt
     1021 agggaccgcg tgtggtggtg ggcaattatc cggttagaac caaccgttac gtattgcgtg
     1081 tataattgcc tagtagtagc ttagttagct tttccgaacc ggttgtcgcc ggtttattcc
     1141 ctggtgtagt agctagtgcc agtttctgtc acctctacac taatcacaga actattactg
     1201 cgggtggaat atagacaatc agttagaatt tcagtttttg cccagggtaa atgatgtgtg
     1261 aggcccaatc tcttcctgta ctatggagat atcagaatat gcaagattct ataaatgacc
     1321 gtcgaagggt gctgcatccg aggacggtag ccattcaggc tttagacgta ttgaatatac
     1381 tcctaatcac ccctgactgg cctgttcttc tcccaatgcg attaatcgtc tcataacatt
     1441 gacccactca ttctctcctt ccacgcctcc aatccactct tggaggtgct gctcacctcg
     1501 tctttcaacc tcctgccaag ttttccgcag aatatctttt ttagcgtaca tttccactac
     1561 ccagtccttg acctgccaat ctcttacgcc accccattca gcaaggctat
//
LOCUS       NW_015971545.44_-_ghost_(reversed)        1427 bp    DNA     linear   UNA 13-MAY-2023
DEFINITION  Spizellomyces punctatus DAOM BR117 chromosome Unknown supercont1.9,
            whole genome shotgun sequence.
ACCESSION   geneious|urn:local:
VERSION     geneious|urn:local:.:1rs-g96hokv:41
KEYWORDS    .
SOURCE      .
  ORGANISM  .
FEATURES             Location/Qualifiers
     gene            <1..1108
                     /locus_tag="SPPG_09285"
                     /db_xref="GeneID:27692410"
                     /label="gene"
     ghost_fanzor    complement(<1..>1427)
                     /created_by="gfaure"
                     /label="ghost"
     mRNA            join(<1..39,107..285,354..646,706..1108)
                     /locus_tag="SPPG_09285"
                     /product="uncharacterized protein"
                     /transcript_id="XM_016757443.1"
                     /db_xref="GeneID:27692410"
                     /label="uncharacterized protein mRNA"
     misc_feature    
                     /Original_Bases="CCTGAATGTTCAGCATGTAACCGTCAACCTTGCGGCCCTGC
                     ATCTCGTAGTAAGCATCTTCAGCATCCCTGGGGTCCTCGAACTCAACAAACGCATAAC
                     TGCTAAGCCAATCCGGTCATCAAGGCGAGAGAGAAACGCGAAGGTGAGAGGGAAGGGA
                     AGGGAGGGTATAGATTAGACAACTTGCAACGTAAGAAATCGATACGATCGCCCGCCGC
                     GCAAAGGACTCGACTATTGTGAATCGTCCTCGTCCGCACGAGCGATACTTCTTTCAAA
                     AGAAAGACTGACGGTGGATATGAGCATACTACATATCAATATCGATACTTACGGCTTG
                     GCCGCAGCTCCCCTTGGAGCGGGAATGTCACAACGGACAAGCCTGCCATACCTGGAAT
                     TACGGCAAGTGGAAGCTGTGAGCGCGGAAGAGTATGGAACGACGATCGGGGAAGCGCG
                     GAACCGTTACCTCTCGAATTCAAAGGCGAGATCCCTGGCACGTGTACGAGAGCCAATG
                     CCAGCAACAAAGAGAGTCGTGCGTCTGTGGCTCATTGTCAAGAGAATGCGACAGCTGT
                     GAAAACAAAAATGATTTCCAAGAGATGGAAATGGGACAAACAGATGGAGAGGGGGCAA
                     CACTGAAAAAGGTTTTGAAAGCGGGTTTGGTGTGATAGAAAATTAACCACGTGATGTA
                     AGGTGCAGCCAATCACACGCGCGGAAGGTAATTGTTGTCCGAAGGCTTCGGTCTTCGC
                     CATTCGCCATGGCCATGCAGTGCTTTCTTGCTCACGTCGTATTTCGTATCTGATCTCG
                     TTGGTTGTTGTTTAAACTATCTCTGGTGTTGAGAACCGATGCAGTGCTCAAGGGGTGT
                     ATAATCAATGCATTAAAAGTTGCGGCAGACTGCAGATTCTGTTTGAAATCTTCCAAAA
                     ACATTTAAAAACACTTTTCATGACAGCTCAGTTCCAATGATTGACATTAAACAACCCC
                     GACTATTCTTCCAGTATTTCTTTCAATTCTTCATCATTTTTGATATCCGGCCTTTCCG
                     GATCAAACTCTTCATCCGCAATTTCTGCCTCAAGCTTGGGATCGACCTTTTCGCCCGT
                     ACGCTTTTCGTGGAGCTTGTGAATGCAAGTACGGTCGATTTAGTTGAGGGTATCACTG
                     AGCGGACTCTTACAAGATGGTTGAACTGCAAACCTCGGCAAATTTCTCTGCAGCATGA
                     AGCCGGCCTTTCGGATAGTTGCCTTGATTATGGGCTGCGGCCTACAAGACACAAAACC
                     TGATTGAATCTTCCACTCGTTATATTTAAAGCAACTAAACACTGCATTGGAACCTTGT
                     AGGAACGCTCTCGACGACCTTCGGGATCGTCTGCCTCAGCGGG"
                     /label="CCTGAATGTTCAGCATGTAACCGTCAACCTTGCGGCCCTGCATCTCGTAG
                     TAAGCATCTTCAGCATCCCTGGGGTCCTCGAACTCAACAAACGCATAACTGCTAAGCC
                     AATCCGGTCATCAAGGCGAGAGAGAAACGCGAAGGTGAGAGGGAAGGGAAGGGAGGGT
                     ATAGATTAGACAACTTGCAACGTAAGAAATCGATACGATCGCCCGCCGCGCAAAGGAC
                     TCGACTATTGTGAATCGTCCTCGTCCGCACGAGCGATACTTCTTTCAAAAGAAAGACT
                     GACGGTGGATATGAGCATACTACATATCAATATCGATACTTACGGCTTGGCCGCAGCT
                     CCCCTTGGAGCGGGAATGTCACAACGGACAAGCCTGCCATACCTGGAATTACGGCAAG
                     TGGAAGCTGTGAGCGCGGAAGAGTATGGAACGACGATCGGGGAAGCGCGGAACCGTTA
                     CCTCTCGAATTCAAAGGCGAGATCCCTGGCACGTGTACGAGAGCCAATGCCAGCAACA
                     AAGAGAGTCGTGCGTCTGTGGCTCATTGTCAAGAGAATGCGACAGCTGTGAAAACAAA
                     AATGATTTCCAAGAGATGGAAATGGGACAAACAGATGGAGAGGGGGCAACACTGAAAA
                     AGGTTTTGAAAGCGGGTTTGGTGTGATAGAAAATTAACCACGTGATGTAAGGTGCAGC
                     CAATCACACGCGCGGAAGGTAATTGTTGTCCGAAGGCTTCGGTCTTCGCCATTCGCCA
                     TGGCCATGCAGTGCTTTCTTGCTCACGTCGTATTTCGTATCTGATCTCGTTGGTTGTT
                     GTTTAAACTATCTCTGGTGTTGAGAACCGATGCAGTGCTCAAGGGGTGTATAATCAAT
                     GCATTAAAAGTTGCGGCAGACTGCAGATTCTGTTTGAAATCTTCCAAAAACATTTAAA
                     AACACTTTTCATGACAGCTCAGTTCCAATGATTGACATTAAACAACCCCGACTATTCT
                     TCCAGTATTTCTTTCAATTCTTCATCATTTTTGATATCCGGCCTTTCCGGATCAAACT
                     CTTCATCCGCAATTTCTGCCTCAAGCTTGGGATCGACCTTTTCGCCCGTACGCTTTTC
                     GTGGAGCTTGTGAATGCAAGTACGGTCGATTTAGTTGAGGGTATCACTGAGCGGACTC
                     TTACAAGATGGTTGAACTGCAAACCTCGGCAAATTTCTCTGCAGCATGAAGCCGGCCT
                     TTCGGATAGTTGCCTTGATTATGGGCTGCGGCCTACAAGACACAAAACCTGATTGAAT
                     CTTCCACTCGTTATATTTAAAGCAACTAAACACTGCATTGGAACCTTGTAGGAACGCT
                     CTCGACGACCTTCGGGATCGTCTGCCTCAGCGGG"
                     /note="Geneious type: Editing History Deletion"
     end             complement(276..305)
                     /original_coord="NW_015971545:458446_458417:1"
                     /label="end"
     end             952..981
                     /original_coord="NW_015971545:457770_457741:-1"
                     /label="end"
     misc_feature    1427^1428
                     /Original_Bases="GTGGCACCGTTGGCCTCCAACCAGTCTTGCGCCTTCTTCAA
                     TGCATCCTGGATTTGCTTCTTGTCGTCACCCTCAAGTTTACCACCGAGCTGGGAGTCG
                     TCAGAGAGCTGGTTCTTCAAAGAGTACACATAGCTGTCAAAAGCGTTCTTGGCTTCGA
                     TTTTCTCCTTGGTGAGACGGTCCTCTTCGGCAAACTTCTCGGCCTCTTGTACCATGCG
                     GTCAATCTCTTCCTGACTCAGGCGATCCTTGTCGTTCTTGATTGTAATGGATTCACTC
                     TTGCCTGTGCCCTTATCCACGGCTGAGACTGTAAGGAGACCGTTCGCGTCAAGTGCGA
                     AAGTAACTTCAATCTGAGGAACCCCTCGAGGAGCTGGAGGAATGCCGTTAAGTTCAAA
                     TTTGCCGAGAAGATTGTTGTCCTTGGTCAATGGACGCTCGCCCTCGAACACTTGGATC
                     AAGACGGTAGGCTGGTTGTCCGCAGCAGTAGAGAAGATTTGAGATTTCTTGTTGGGCA
                     CGGCAGTGTTACGAGGAATCAGTTTCGTCATCACGCCACCAGTAGTTTCGATACCCAA
                     GGTGAGAGGGTTCACGTCAACGAGGAGTACATCGTTGAGTTCAGGGCTG"
                     /label="GTGGCACCGTTGGCCTCCAACCAGTCTTGCGCCTTCTTCAATGCATCCTG
                     GATTTGCTTCTTGTCGTCACCCTCAAGTTTACCACCGAGCTGGGAGTCGTCAGAGAGC
                     TGGTTCTTCAAAGAGTACACATAGCTGTCAAAAGCGTTCTTGGCTTCGATTTTCTCCT
                     TGGTGAGACGGTCCTCTTCGGCAAACTTCTCGGCCTCTTGTACCATGCGGTCAATCTC
                     TTCCTGACTCAGGCGATCCTTGTCGTTCTTGATTGTAATGGATTCACTCTTGCCTGTG
                     CCCTTATCCACGGCTGAGACTGTAAGGAGACCGTTCGCGTCAAGTGCGAAAGTAACTT
                     CAATCTGAGGAACCCCTCGAGGAGCTGGAGGAATGCCGTTAAGTTCAAATTTGCCGAG
                     AAGATTGTTGTCCTTGGTCAATGGACGCTCGCCCTCGAACACTTGGATCAAGACGGTA
                     GGCTGGTTGTCCGCAGCAGTAGAGAAGATTTGAGATTTCTTGTTGGGCACGGCAGTGT
                     TACGAGGAATCAGTTTCGTCATCACGCCACCAGTAGTTTCGATACCCAAGGTGAGAGG
                     GTTCACGTCAACGAGGAGTACATCGTTGAGTTCAGGGCTG"
                     /note="Geneious type: Editing History Deletion"
ORIGIN      
        1 aatcgtagcc gttgatggat ggagactcat tttaacttgg tttgtatgac gcttctgaac
       61 ttttgttcaa gctgaaagtt gctagtcgta aatggtatta tcatagttat taaggcgctt
      121 atttggctca ttgttgagtc gatgggcgtc acaatcggca agcccgcaac tgatcgttac
      181 gtacaaccat cgttctcatc acgcaagctc catggccaac agtactaacg atattcggca
      241 cgtaccctga cacttgtgtc aagattcaca tcacatagtg tggaggtgat tgaaaatggc
      301 actaggattc attattatcc ggctcactcc ggttaatcat atcgcataat cagcaccccc
      361 tctatcgctc aaaacggtgt ggcatgcatg taatgttttt ttttttaaac tgcggtgagg
      421 cgcatgccaa aggtctataa aagggggacc ttctgtctct ttcctcttgt ttctttatcc
      481 ctcgactcaa agcatctgcc caactctcat cagtcatgag aacgccgatg tggtggtgcc
      541 gaggacctcg accgcccgac agcaatcgtg atcagaacca gcggcaacca attggatccg
      601 ataacaaagc ctactattat gctgctacac ttgttgagct tggttggtaa gtaccaatgg
      661 catcatctct tttcatattg ttctgtcgct gacatgcagt tttagtctcc aagtcttgtc
      721 actgaacatc ctctggcttg tgacgctgcc cagtcgattc gctcctggat gcaagagtct
      781 ggcttcagtg ccatcaagaa ttccagatca aggcctagta gggaccgcgt gtggtggtgg
      841 acaattatcc ggttagaacc aaccgttacg tattgcgtgt ataattgcct agtagtagct
      901 tagttagctt ttccgaaccg gttgtcgccg gtttattccc tggtgtagta gctagtgcca
      961 ttttctgtca cctctacact aaaggctacc atgaaacatt gtgatttgca accagataac
     1021 aatacaatac aatggtaaaa taaaaagaca gtcaatccaa aagaatgaaa aaggagaaac
     1081 gtgaaaacgt gttctatgta acaagcaaaa gaaaatagcc aaccatcccc atttatacac
     1141 gttggaagca taatagagct atatgaaatc caagcagatt ttcagagaat cactacacag
     1201 tgctctgcgg ctcacatgag gacgtctaat caaataacat gcagtgtgcc cccaaattcc
     1261 aacacccatt cccaaagact cgacagtctt acaattcgtc gtggtcgtgg gcttcttcct
     1321 ccgatgcacc accttcttca ccagtctgct ggtagagttt ggcagtgatg gggttcacca
     1381 cagcctcgag ttcgctcttc tgctcttcga ggtcctcctt cgtagcg
//
