# Supplementary material for: Fanzor is a eukaryotic programmable RNA-guided endonuclease
Source: Nature. 2023 Jun 28;620(7974):660–8. doi: 10.1038/s41586-023-06356-2 (PMC10432273; doi:10.1038/s41586-023-06356-2)
Supplement: Supplementary file 9 — Fz loci in N. lovaniensis. [file 41586_2023_6356_MOESM9_ESM.txt]

LOCUS       NW_025407826.0_(reversed)        5574 bp    DNA     linear   UNK 01-JAN-1980
DEFINITION  Naegleria lovaniensis strain ATCC 30569 chromosome Unknown tig004,
            whole genome shotgun sequence.
ACCESSION   NW_025407826
VERSION     NW_025407826.1.0
KEYWORDS    .
SOURCE      .
  ORGANISM  .
FEATURES             Location/Qualifiers
     CDS             complement(490..1224)
                     /locus_tag="C9374_011477"
                     /codon_start=1
                     /product="uncharacterized protein"
                     /protein_id="XP_044554646.1"
                     /db_xref="GeneID:68103931"
                     /translation="MLPSSNQTSLTNNTSSSSASSGSESAAISYSSYETSPTNFNPLI
                     ARNIVNFLKIVSKLKHTLRTGWVDCKVQHPESIASHMYRMGIISMLTRNQPNIDTDKC
                     IKMSLVHDLSEAIAGDITPHAGVSKEEKYRLEREAIERMRSTLLEGVNGTDKESEEYI
                     QTVNEMLNLWQEYEDGTTPEAIIMKDIDRFDMVLQALEYETEQNLHLKTFYESTKGSF
                     QTDMFKTLMKEVYAQKDKLEDQRRNK"
     gene            complement(<490..>1224)
                     /locus_tag="C9374_011477"
                     /db_xref="GeneID:68103931"
     mRNA            complement(<490..>1224)
                     /locus_tag="C9374_011477"
                     /product="uncharacterized protein"
                     /transcript_id="XM_044687136.1"
                     /db_xref="GeneID:68103931"
     LE2             1540..1561
                     /Mismatches=6
                     /%_Identity="72.72727272727273"
                     /Motif="AACCACTGAACCCACAGCAACA"
                     /annotation_group="LE2: 1,540 -> 1,561"
     LE              1542..1564
                     /Mismatches=1
                     /%_Identity="95.65217391304348"
                     /Motif="CCGTTGAAGCCAAATGAACAATT"
                     /annotation_group="LE: 1,542 -> 1,564"
     mismatch        1544..1545
                     /Motif="AACCACTGAACCCACAGCAACA"
                     /annotation_group="LE2: 1,540 -> 1,561"
                     /label="AC"
     mismatch        1550
                     /Motif="AACCACTGAACCCACAGCAACA"
                     /annotation_group="LE2: 1,540 -> 1,561"
                     /label="C"
     mismatch        1554
                     /Motif="AACCACTGAACCCACAGCAACA"
                     /annotation_group="LE2: 1,540 -> 1,561"
                     /label="C"
     mismatch        1556
                     /Motif="CCGTTGAAGCCAAATGAACAATT"
                     /annotation_group="LE: 1,542 -> 1,564"
                     /label="T"
     mismatch        1556..1557
                     /Motif="AACCACTGAACCCACAGCAACA"
                     /annotation_group="LE2: 1,540 -> 1,561"
                     /label="GC"
     fz              2001..3431
                     /original_coord="NW_025407826.1:574965_576395:-1"
                     /fz="-1 100.0_1 477"
     CDS             2001..3434
                     /locus_tag="C9374_011476"
                     /codon_start=1
                     /product="uncharacterized protein"
                     /protein_id="XP_044554645.1"
                     /db_xref="GeneID:68103930"
                     /translation="MNLLILLLIHLLHTASFHSWACSRDSFHEFNQYNNKGCTDGWFN
                     FSQFTVIESQPVFDVPLNVHHSITENVAFDNSKKPPQLKKAKKGQKTPQKFQADKSMK
                     IRLYPNEQERTTLNQWMGTARWIYNKCLEFTNKSKGVKKNKKNFRTFVVNNDNYQTEN
                     QWVVNTPYDVRDAAAIELLTAFNTNFEKKKAGTIDKFMIRFRRKKDRKDHFVLRCKHW
                     KKKSGMYSFIRNIKSAEPLPEELQYDSIIIKNKLNHYYLCIPQVLDIRGENQAPQHSG
                     QVVALDPGVRTFQTTFDLNGYSTKWGSGGAERIGRLCCAYDKLQSKWSQPEVRHCKRY
                     KYKRAGRRIQQKIRNIVDDLHKKLCLWLCRNYQVILLPSFETQKMVKKLHRRINSKTA
                     RKMLTWSHYRFKQRLLHKAREHPWTHIYIVNEAYTSKTCSCCGHVYTVGSSEVFRCPS
                     CGSIFDRDINGARNILLRFLTTHRISF"
     gene            <2001..>3434
                     /locus_tag="C9374_011476"
                     /db_xref="GeneID:68103930"
     mRNA            <2001..>3434
                     /locus_tag="C9374_011476"
                     /product="uncharacterized protein"
                     /transcript_id="XM_044687135.1"
                     /db_xref="GeneID:68103930"
     wrna            3459..3575
                     /original_coord="NW_025407826.1:574821_574937:-1"
     CDS             3840..4505
                     /locus_tag="C9374_011475"
                     /codon_start=1
                     /product="uncharacterized protein"
                     /protein_id="XP_044554644.1"
                     /db_xref="GeneID:68103929"
                     /translation="MGGICSTMSTSTTLPVQKFRPIVICGPSGVGKGTLIQKLFAEYP
                     TIFGFSVSHTTRAPRPGEQHGVHYYFTPKDVMQKEVDDGLFIEHANVHGNLYGTSFQA
                     VREVQNQGKCCVLDIDIQGARQVRSNKELNPLVLFVKPPTMDILEQRLRGRGTETEES
                     IQLRLKNARKELEQYEKDDTHLFDDSIVNNDLDEAYVNLKQTIHKHLPELDLVKNQDS
                     ATK"
     gene            <3840..>4505
                     /locus_tag="C9374_011475"
                     /db_xref="GeneID:68103929"
     mRNA            <3840..>4505
                     /locus_tag="C9374_011475"
                     /product="uncharacterized protein"
                     /transcript_id="XM_044687134.1"
                     /db_xref="GeneID:68103929"
     LE              5449..5471
                     /Mismatches=8
                     /%_Identity="65.21739130434783"
                     /Motif="CCGTTGAAGCCAAATGAACAATT"
                     /annotation_group="LE: 5,449 -> 5,471"
     mismatch        5449
                     /Motif="CCGTTGAAGCCAAATGAACAATT"
                     /annotation_group="LE: 5,449 -> 5,471"
                     /label="C"
     mismatch        5454
                     /Motif="CCGTTGAAGCCAAATGAACAATT"
                     /annotation_group="LE: 5,449 -> 5,471"
                     /label="G"
     mismatch        5456..5457
                     /Motif="CCGTTGAAGCCAAATGAACAATT"
                     /annotation_group="LE: 5,449 -> 5,471"
                     /label="AG"
     mismatch        5463
                     /Motif="CCGTTGAAGCCAAATGAACAATT"
                     /annotation_group="LE: 5,449 -> 5,471"
                     /label="T"
     mismatch        5466
                     /Motif="CCGTTGAAGCCAAATGAACAATT"
                     /annotation_group="LE: 5,449 -> 5,471"
                     /label="A"
     mismatch        5470..5471
                     /Motif="CCGTTGAAGCCAAATGAACAATT"
                     /annotation_group="LE: 5,449 -> 5,471"
                     /label="TT"
ORIGIN      
        1 aatttgtccc ataaccggtg aaagatgtat caatgatatt cacacagtga gagattgtct
       61 cagtttgttg tacagttgtg gaatgtatga ttacagtggc acttgggctt tcactgtggg
      121 actgccagca aaatcaggag tgagtggatg tctcatgatc attgttccca atgtgtgtgg
      181 tatggccatc tactcgcctc ttgttgacaa gaaaggtcac tccgtacgag ctgtggaaat
      241 ttgtcaaatg atgtctcgaa aatataactt gtcaatattt ggtggcttaa tgagtggaaa
      301 gttgtacaat cgaaagcaca atgtgttcca ataatggcgt tggccttaat aaaattccat
      361 tgatgtacag tgttaacatt ggttacaacg tgcaaataat ttaaatatca ttttcctaat
      421 gaaaaataat tattaaattt acaatgatat cattaattac aagattcctt gaatttgccc
      481 tcaataattc tacttgtttc ttcgttgatc ttcgagttta tctttttggg catacacctc
      541 tttcataagg gttttgaaca tgtctgtttg aaagctaccc ttggtacttt cataaaatgt
      601 tttaagatgt aaattctgct cagtctcata ttccaaggct tgcagcacca tatcaaatcg
      661 atcaatatct ttcataataa ttgcctccgg tgtggtacca tcttcatatt cttgccacaa
      721 gttcaacatt tcattcacag tttgaatata ttcctcactc tctttatctg taccattgac
      781 accttccaac aaagtacttc tcatcctctc aatagcttct ctctccaatc gatatttctc
      841 ctcctttgaa actcctgcat gaggagtaat atcacctgca atggcctccg acaaatcatg
      901 tacaagactc atcttgatgc atttatcagt atcaatattg ggttgatttc tagtgagcat
      961 ggaaataatt cccatccgat acatgtgtga agcaatagat tccggatgtt gaactttgca
     1021 atcgacccat cccgtccgca atgtgtgttt taatttactc acaattttca aaaaattgac
     1081 aatattacga gcaatgagtg gattaaaatt ggtcggtgag gtttcatagg atgaataact
     1141 gatggcagct gattcggaac cagaggatgc tgatgatgat gatgtattgt tcgttaaaga
     1201 ggtttgattg gatgaaggaa gcattttttt gtgttgtttt cagtttctgt ttttgggata
     1261 acaaagttat tctgcaaact tttggaaaac cattaaaaac accaaattca ttgcctttct
     1321 cttttcccct actcactctt tcacgttgaa ttagtttttt aaatgcactc caactctttc
     1381 ttggatgtaa aaagatgaac ccacttcaga tggttacacc agtgttgtgg aatactgtcc
     1441 tttggagctc ttgaatttgg aatcttctgg acgacatttc gtccaattaa tatttgtcag
     1501 taattccgtt gtttctctcc ttaatatcgt tgttttgaaa accgttgaag ccaaaagaac
     1561 aattacagca atttctttca aaaaccatca gtaaaacaca gtcctgatga cgcaaggttt
     1621 ataaaaaacc ttgtttgttt tggaggtttt gtttttataa tcggttttaa attactcagc
     1681 actaaaataa aagagcaaaa gccacaattt attacaaact caacaagtca atataaccat
     1741 caacagtcag ttcttgacga accatttatt cattctttga atcaaaagtg ttgttttgga
     1801 ggtggataag gaattttatc aaggcgctca cttttccatg atcagttcgg acgaaaagaa
     1861 tgaatcaagt tattcaaatt gatagagttt caattcaatg agtcattcaa tactgataga
     1921 gtttcaactc ttgttgaggt tatcaaaaaa aaaaactcaa caacaacctt aatctcaacg
     1981 aatgaagaga agtagagagg atgaacctac tcatcctcct actaatccat ctcttgcaca
     2041 cggcatcatt ccattcatgg gcatgttcaa gagattcctt tcatgagttt aatcagtaca
     2101 acaacaaggg atgcactgac ggatggttca acttttctca attcactgtg attgaatccc
     2161 agccagtatt tgatgttcca ctcaatgttc atcactctat aacagagaat gtggcttttg
     2221 ataactctaa aaagccacct cagctcaaga aggcaaagaa gggtcagaag actccccaaa
     2281 aatttcaagc ggacaaatca atgaaaattc gtctctaccc caatgaacaa gaaaggacaa
     2341 cattgaatca gtggatggga actgctcgtt ggatctacaa caagtgttta gaattcacca
     2401 acaaatccaa aggtgtcaag aaaaataaga agaatttcag aacgtttgtg gtgaacaacg
     2461 ataattatca gacagaaaat cagtgggttg taaatactcc ttatgacgta agagatgctg
     2521 ccgctattga attgttaact gcgttcaaca ctaattttga aaagaagaag gctggaacga
     2581 ttgacaagtt catgatccgt ttcaggcgaa agaaagacag aaaagatcat ttcgttctgc
     2641 gttgcaagca ctggaagaaa aagagtggaa tgtattcttt tataaggaac atcaagagcg
     2701 ccgaaccttt gcctgaggag cttcagtatg attccatcat tattaagaac aagttgaacc
     2761 attattattt atgtattcca caagtactgg atattagggg tgagaaccaa gcccctcaac
     2821 attcaggaca agttgtagca ttggatccag gagtaagaac atttcagacc acctttgatt
     2881 tgaatggtta ttcaaccaaa tggggctcag gaggtgccga aagaattggt agattgtgtt
     2941 gcgcgtatga caagttacaa tcgaagtggt ctcaaccaga agtcagacat tgcaaaagat
     3001 acaagtacaa gagagcagga agaagaattc aacaaaagat tagaaatatt gtggatgatt
     3061 tacacaagaa actgtgtttg tggctgtgtc gaaactacca agtgatctta cttccttcgt
     3121 ttgagactca gaaaatggta aagaaactcc acaggagaat taatagcaag acagcaagaa
     3181 aaatgttgac ttggtcacat tacagattca agcaaagatt gcttcacaaa gctagagagc
     3241 atccgtggac acacatttat attgtcaacg aagcgtatac atccaaaact tgctcatgtt
     3301 gtggacatgt ttatacggtt ggatcatcgg aagtgtttcg ttgtccatca tgtggctcaa
     3361 tttttgacag agatatcaat ggagccagaa atattcttct tcgattcctt actactcata
     3421 gaattagttt ttgagcacct tgtgtgttgg gtcttcccca ccttgtgtgc gttgggtcct
     3481 ttcccctggc tttcactctt tgagtgtttg cttgcaagat cagcactttg ttcgatttgt
     3541 ttgttttgtt caaattgttg atttaaataa aggcgacatt cttcatctct caaaccacac
     3601 atcgaaattg atgcatgaac ccaaagacaa taaatttggc aataaaaaaa aattctgaag
     3661 gcggttgccc gtgttgagtg tgccacatag aaaacacccg agcctcattc tcatcatccg
     3721 agagccaaat tcctttttga atttgaatca tcattgttga atttttatac aagagtttca
     3781 tctcaaaaac attgctgtcc ccgagatttt aaaaagatca tcatcatcag aaaattcata
     3841 tgggaggaat ttgctcaacc atgtccacca gtacaacatt accagtccag aaatttagac
     3901 ctattgtcat ttgtggtcct agcggagttg gaaaaggaac actcatccag aaattgtttg
     3961 ccgaatatcc aaccattttt gggttttcag tctcgcacac aacccgagca ccaagaccag
     4021 gagaacaaca cggtgttcat tattacttta caccaaaaga tgttatgcaa aaggaggttg
     4081 atgatggtct tttcattgaa cacgccaatg ttcatggcaa tttgtacgga acaagttttc
     4141 aagcagtgag agaagtgcaa aatcaaggaa agtgttgtgt tttggatatt gatatccaag
     4201 gagcaagaca agtgagatca aacaaggaat taaatcccct tgttctcttt gttaaaccac
     4261 caaccatgga tattttggaa caacgattga gaggaagagg cacagaaaca gaagaaagca
     4321 ttcaattaag attaaagaat gcccgaaagg aattggaaca atacgagaag gacgacaccc
     4381 acctctttga tgactctatt gtgaacaatg atttggatga agcatatgtc aacttgaaac
     4441 agaccattca caaacatctt ccagagctcg atttagttaa gaatcaagac tccgctacca
     4501 aataatattg gaggtgatgc ctttcttgtg gcatacatga tacaaacaaa acaataaaaa
     4561 ataaaaaatt gaatatataa gtaggtggtt gggttgagat taacggactg aatgctaaaa
     4621 cattaagggt atacagaaat tgaatacctc aagagagaga gtcataccaa caagtggcag
     4681 taccaatttt catgtttctt tgctgcctta cttcttactg aatgccttct taatacattt
     4741 acccaacaat ttagcccttc tgtatttcct caacaaactg aacggtggtg gattgattac
     4801 tgaatttaca tccacatatt ttcgttgtga cctgattccc tgattcaaaa agatcattct
     4861 tgcagcactg gtaacaacag cacctcccaa tgtaacttca ctggcaagtt gtggccacga
     4921 tgtaatactc tttccaatct ctaaatatga ctcgagagct ttgtctgagg ctttggaagg
     4981 ttctaaaaat tgagccatga gtttcacttt ttgttctgga gtcaaatcat tcgataaagc
     5041 cgataataac tcttgactaa tctttccatg caagatggga taatttggat ctgtgtcgta
     5101 tcgttcaaca tctaaacaac ctcgatcgct gcactccatg actattggaa ttttcaactt
     5161 tttacattcc tttcgaagta agagtttaat gtcaaaactg tcacattcgt ccacaacaag
     5221 attcagttgg tcatgaccac ttccaataaa ttcatgaata ttttccatgg taattccttc
     5281 tggataaatc actactttca tgaagggatc catctctaca attgctcttt ttgcaatgat
     5341 aacctttgat aacgttgaca tgaatttcct tttcagtact gaaacaaata taattcctta
     5401 cctttggaac accaatttca gtcaatgaac ttctcactcg attcatattc gttaattcca
     5461 aacgatcaaa atcagccaat ctcacctctc cacatactct ctccatggcc agtgttgttg
     5521 ccactgcatt tccaacagaa agtccaacca ctcctatttt cttctctctc aatg
//
LOCUS       NW_025407825.5_(reversed)        5494 bp    DNA     linear   UNK 01-JAN-1980
DEFINITION  Naegleria lovaniensis strain ATCC 30569 chromosome Unknown tig003,
            whole genome shotgun sequence.
ACCESSION   NW_025407825
VERSION     NW_025407825.1.5
KEYWORDS    .
SOURCE      .
  ORGANISM  .
FEATURES             Location/Qualifiers
     LE2             1487..1508
                     /Mismatches=6
                     /%_Identity="72.72727272727273"
                     /Motif="AACCACTGAACCCACAGCAACA"
                     /annotation_group="LE2: 1,487 -> 1,508"
     LE              1489..1511
                     /Mismatches=1
                     /%_Identity="95.65217391304348"
                     /Motif="CCGTTGAAGCCAAATGAACAATT"
                     /annotation_group="LE: 1,489 -> 1,511"
     mismatch        1491..1492
                     /Motif="AACCACTGAACCCACAGCAACA"
                     /annotation_group="LE2: 1,487 -> 1,508"
                     /label="AC"
     mismatch        1497
                     /Motif="AACCACTGAACCCACAGCAACA"
                     /annotation_group="LE2: 1,487 -> 1,508"
                     /label="C"
     mismatch        1501
                     /Motif="AACCACTGAACCCACAGCAACA"
                     /annotation_group="LE2: 1,487 -> 1,508"
                     /label="C"
     mismatch        1503
                     /Motif="CCGTTGAAGCCAAATGAACAATT"
                     /annotation_group="LE: 1,489 -> 1,511"
                     /label="T"
     mismatch        1503..1504
                     /Motif="AACCACTGAACCCACAGCAACA"
                     /annotation_group="LE2: 1,487 -> 1,508"
                     /label="GC"
     CDS             1890..3377
                     /locus_tag="C9374_009745"
                     /codon_start=1
                     /product="uncharacterized protein"
                     /protein_id="XP_044555062.1"
                     /db_xref="GeneID:68102199"
                     /translation="MKRSREDEPTHPPTNPSLAHGIIPFWDEYSQQVSDKLWACSRDS
                     FHEFNQYNNKGCTDGWFNFSQFTVIESKPVFDVPLNVHHSITENVAFDNSKKPPQLKK
                     AKKNQKVAQKFQADKSLKIRLYPNEQERTTLNQWMGTARWIYNKCLEFTNKSKGVKKN
                     KKNFRTFVVNNDNYQTENQWVVNTPYDVRDAAAIELLTAFNTNFEKKKAGTIDKFMIR
                     FRRKKDRKDHFVLHCKHWKKKSGLYSFIRNIKSSEPLPEELQYDSIIIKNKLNHYYLC
                     IPQVLDIRGENQAPQHSGQVVALDPGVRTFQTTFDLNGYSTKWGSGGAERIGRLCCAY
                     DKLQSKWSQPEVRHCKRYKYKRAGRRIQQKIRNIVDDLHKKLCLWLCRNYQVILLPSF
                     ETQKMVKKLHRRINSKTARKMLTWSHYRFKQRLLHKAREHPWTHIYIVNEAYTSKTCS
                     CCGHIYTVGSSEVFRCPSCGSIFDRDINAARNILLRFLTTHRISF"
     gene            <1890..>3377
                     /locus_tag="C9374_009745"
                     /db_xref="GeneID:68102199"
     mRNA            <1890..>3377
                     /locus_tag="C9374_009745"
                     /product="uncharacterized protein"
                     /transcript_id="XM_044699966.1"
                     /db_xref="GeneID:68102199"
     fz              2001..3374
                     /original_coord="NW_025407825.1:642600_643973:-1"
                     /fz="-1 96.0167714884696_20 477"
     wrna            3379..3495
                     /original_coord="NW_025407825.1:642479_642595:-1"
     CDS             complement(3559..4551)
                     /locus_tag="C9374_009744"
                     /codon_start=1
                     /product="uncharacterized protein"
                     /protein_id="XP_044555061.1"
                     /db_xref="GeneID:68102198"
                     /translation="MFLKRRQQPASVQPQESYLSDEDEKEDDVIIEQTENTSGEEEED
                     FESEMYGEDDPLTDENDQESSNSEDHNNHANLSSEDEEDEKTLSFAERLALSKLKANN
                     NSKQQNNIHSTRKSSNFLNSSEDEQQFKRRKRKEKITKDPPIIEKKNKNAPKEVSAKI
                     KPSTIPDIASRLGFVKKKSHDPRFDPKASSNIDHEGFKQFSRNYAHVFEKLKDDIEEL
                     KEQLRDKTLSQQEKLEIQREISKLQTRNKKIESQKAASEVRDQFYQREKKLIAEKGKK
                     AFFLKDSDVKKILKQRKMDTLKKSGKMNKYLKKTKRKDKSKVSSLMPTTRASHE"
     gene            complement(<3559..>4551)
                     /locus_tag="C9374_009744"
                     /db_xref="GeneID:68102198"
     mRNA            complement(<3559..>4551)
                     /locus_tag="C9374_009744"
                     /product="uncharacterized protein"
                     /transcript_id="XM_044699965.1"
                     /db_xref="GeneID:68102198"
     CDS             complement(4803..5174)
                     /locus_tag="C9374_009743"
                     /codon_start=1
                     /product="uncharacterized protein"
                     /protein_id="XP_044555060.1"
                     /db_xref="GeneID:68102197"
                     /translation="MQSLKFALCALLVLCLTVSFTKAQFSNMYNGAYGYQGGAGNNYG
                     VAGGNYNSYGQNTNAYSNQVASTNYQPYAAYGSAYRGPTAYSSNYGSAYSMPFFGGWG
                     GFGMPFYGFGYGGLWGRGFWC"
     gene            complement(<4803..>5174)
                     /locus_tag="C9374_009743"
                     /db_xref="GeneID:68102197"
     mRNA            complement(<4803..>5174)
                     /locus_tag="C9374_009743"
                     /product="uncharacterized protein"
                     /transcript_id="XM_044699964.1"
                     /db_xref="GeneID:68102197"
ORIGIN      
        1 tggtgaatgc atttccccaa gcaccagatg tcatgcctgc ataaataaat cgtaccaaat
       61 ctcgatccca atgtcttcgt ccagatttca catattcttg tgtgagaatg tattctccac
      121 gcgagggtct gtaatgattt ttgggagtga aatgcggacg cttgacctta ctcatgggtg
      181 gttgaccttc taatcgaatc attcgatatc tgtaaacaag agctccaaaa tggccacttt
      241 tcagtctctg aggttctctc caataatcag tcacccaata caatccatcg tatcgataac
      301 cttttgctgg agcgtaggca gaatctaatt gatagccacg aacaagtcga acaggaattt
      361 ttcttttcaa actctccact aaactaatgt tatatttgtt gagagtttga tcctcataat
      421 ctgttcctcc ttgtcctgta taaatgaaaa catctccata atcttcgtca ccgtaaccac
      481 ccatggccat tgctacaatc gagtccgctg gcactccaaa atggccacta atacctggct
      541 gtgttggagt gtgagaacct ctcttggagc attctattct tgattcgtac gctttgaaaa
      601 catcgtctct gtgtccataa actcgagagc caatcttaat aggtggtttc aataaggaat
      661 ctttttttcc atctctgcga cgaatggtgt tgacccactc ctcagcatta cccatatgtt
      721 ttctgtcttt ttctgtaacg gtgggacttc tttttagttt catgtctctt tctatttggt
      781 catctgttct gtgtctaatt tgatcatcgt gttgttggca tttatgattc ttgagatagt
      841 atgcgttcag agttatcatt ccactttcag tgtctacaat aaaatcagaa tggccactct
      901 caatactttc acgagtaatt gtcacatatt tcttatctga taatttcatg gtcatggtac
      961 tatttgagct atttgcataa tcctcgtcga gtggtattga taacagttca ttctcatcat
     1021 cggtatcgag cgtttcctct tgaaaatcaa caagaaatct attaccactt gcatttgttc
     1081 caaaatgaag ttgtgaagat gaaggttgac tttgcgtgag tttatcatcg tttgaccttt
     1141 cggaaatcgc tggtttcata aataacggtt gagaaacttg atcaatcaca gaactagtgg
     1201 tattatcatg cttattcaaa aattcattta aattcttttg tttggaattt gatgatgatt
     1261 tcttactcgt ttttgttccg ttgtttgttg aaacatgttg attgccgcaa gctccatttt
     1321 gactagtcct tcttttttct tttttactag tattttgttt gttattgttg ttattattga
     1381 ttttatagtg ttgattccga gagttgttgc gagtcaagac atcatcactg ctgcttgaat
     1441 catccgacaa ggcaattttg cgtttttgca ttttttcccc gcgcaaaacc gttgaagcca
     1501 aaagaacaat tccagcaaat tctttcaaaa accatcacta aaacacagtc ctaatgacgc
     1561 ggctttatta ctaaccttgt ttgttttgga ggttttaatt gctctgctca aaaataaaag
     1621 aacatacaaa ctcagcaagt caatacaatc atcaacagtc agttcctgac gaaccattta
     1681 ttcattcttt gaatcaaaag tgttgttttg gaggtggata aggaattgtc aaggcgttca
     1741 cttttccatg atcagttccg acgaaaagaa tgaatcaagt tattcaaatt gatagagttt
     1801 caattcaatg agtcatgcaa tactgataaa gtttcaactc ttgttgaggt tttcaaaaaa
     1861 aaactcaaca acaaccttaa tctcaaacaa tgaagagaag tagagaggat gagcccactc
     1921 atcctcctac taatccatct cttgcacacg gcatcattcc attctgggat gagtactcac
     1981 aacaagtatc ggataaactt tgggcatgtt caagagattc ctttcatgag tttaatcagt
     2041 acaacaacaa gggatgcaca gacggatggt tcaacttttc tcaattcact gtgattgaat
     2101 ccaagccagt gtttgatgtt ccactcaatg tccatcactc tataacagag aatgtggctt
     2161 ttgataactc taaaaagcca cctcagctca agaaagcaaa aaagaatcaa aaggtggccc
     2221 aaaaatttca agcagacaaa tccttgaaaa tccgactcta ccccaatgaa caagaaagga
     2281 caacattgaa tcagtggatg ggaactgctc gttggatcta taacaagtgt ttagaattca
     2341 ctaacaaatc caaaggtgtc aagaaaaata agaagaattt cagaacgttt gtggtgaaca
     2401 acgataatta tcagacagaa aatcagtggg ttgtgaatac tccttatgac gtaagagatg
     2461 ctgccgctat tgaattgttg actgcgttca acactaattt tgaaaagaag aaggctggaa
     2521 cgattgacaa gttcatgatc cgttttaggc gaaagaaaga cagaaaagat catttcgttc
     2581 tacattgcaa gcactggaag aaaaagagtg gactgtattc ttttataagg aacatcaaga
     2641 gttccgaacc tttgcctgag gagcttcagt acgattccat cattattaag aacaagttga
     2701 accattatta tttatgtatt ccacaagtac tggatattag gggtgagaac caagcccctc
     2761 aacattcagg acaagttgta gcattggatc caggagtaag aacatttcag accacctttg
     2821 atttgaatgg ttattcaacc aaatggggct caggaggtgc cgaaagaatt ggtagattgt
     2881 gttgcgcgta tgacaagtta caatcgaagt ggtctcaacc agaagtcaga cattgcaaaa
     2941 gatacaagta caagagagca ggaagaagaa ttcaacaaaa gattagaaat attgtggatg
     3001 atttacacaa gaaactgtgt ttgtggttgt gtcgaaacta ccaagtgatt ttacttcctt
     3061 cgtttgagac tcagaaaatg gtaaagaaac tccacaggag aattaatagc aagacagcaa
     3121 gaaaaatgtt gacttggtca cattacagat tcaagcaaag attgcttcac aaagctagag
     3181 agcatccgtg gacacacatt tatattgtca acgaagcgta tacatccaaa acttgctcat
     3241 gttgtggaca tatttatacg gttggatcat ccgaagtgtt tcgttgtcca tcatgtggct
     3301 caatttttga cagagatatc aatgcagcaa gaaatattct tcttcgattc cttactactc
     3361 atagaattag tttttgagca ccttgtgtgc gttgggtcct ttcccctggc tttcactctt
     3421 tgagtgtttg cttgcaagat cagcactttg ttcgatttgt ttgttttgtt caaattgttg
     3481 atttaaataa aggcgttaac aattaaatat ttaacatgaa tacctagatc tggatcatga
     3541 atactcttgt ttataatttt attcatgtga agcacgtgtc gttggcatga gagaggaaac
     3601 tttgctcttg tcctttcttt tggtcttttt gagatacttg ttcatcttgc ctgacttttt
     3661 gagagtatcc atttttcgtt gcttgagaat ctttttcaca tccgagtctt ttaagaagaa
     3721 ggctttcttt cccttctctg ctattaattt cttttctcgt tgatagaatt ggtctctcac
     3781 ttctgaagct gctttttgtg attcaatctt tttgttacga gtttgtaatt tggaaatttc
     3841 tctttgaatt tcgagttttt cttgttgtga cagagtcttg tctctcagct gctcctttaa
     3901 ttcttcaatg tcgtctttta atttctcaaa aacatgtgca tagtttcttg aaaattgttt
     3961 aaatccttca tggtcaatat tactagatgc tttagggtca aatctaggat catgactctt
     4021 ctttttcaca aatcccaatc gagaagcaat gtctggtata gtacttggtt tgatttttgc
     4081 actcacttct tttggagcat tcttattctt tttctcaatg attggaggat cttttgtgat
     4141 tttttctttt cgttttcttc tcttaaattg ttgttcatct tccgaagagt tcaaaaaatt
     4201 tgatgatttt cttgtactat gaatattatt ctgttgtttg ctgttattat tagctttcaa
     4261 tttacttaga gccaatcttt cggcaaaaga taatgttttt tcatcctctt catcttccga
     4321 agacaaattg gcatgattat tatggtcttc cgagttgctg ctctcttgat cattctcatc
     4381 cgtcaatgga tcatcttctc cgtacatttc cgattcaaaa tcctcttctt cctctccact
     4441 agtattttcg gtttgttcaa taataacatc atcttccttc tcgtcttcgt cggaaaggta
     4501 tgattcttgt ggttgaacgg aagctggttg ttgtcttcgt ttcaaaaaca ttttttttga
     4561 agtgaattca ctaactcatt gaaaacaaag aattgcaacg agagtattga actgcagtgc
     4621 ttggtacaat tacaatcaaa gaatattttt cacaatattg gttttttatt gcaagagctc
     4681 aaaacgtcac aacaatttca caattgtgtt gttgtcatgg gtacaaactc aataccaaat
     4741 ctagaagagt gtttacgaat gccacacttg cgcatgttct cacctcattc aatctcattc
     4801 acttaacacc agaatccacg tccccataat ccaccatatc caaatccata gaatggcatt
     4861 ccgaatccac cccatcctcc aaagaaaggc attgaataag cactaccata attactactg
     4921 taagcggttg gacctctata ggcagatcca taggcagcat aaggttgata atttgtggaa
     4981 gcgacttgat tactataggc attggtgttt tgtccataac tgttgtaatt accacctgct
     5041 acaccgtaat tgttaccagc accaccttga taaccataag caccattata catgttactg
     5101 aattgagcct ttgtgaaaga aactgtgagg cacaagacca ataaggcgca gagagcgaat
     5161 ttcaatgatt gcatgttgtg agttgttata atatgttcac aattttgatt tttgttttgg
     5221 ttgttggatt tggatgtcac gaggtgttct tggattttat agttttttca aatggtagga
     5281 tgaatttgga aattcactgt tttttaacac aagtgtacac tcgatgttgt tcaatcaagt
     5341 gaatataaaa gtaaatatga taaagataac aagtgaatgg atggtgagtg agaataatca
     5401 tgatcagctc ccaaaattga taaataccag tttaggagag aggcgccttc acaaccaatc
     5461 taccaaacac tgtaaattga tgttgtgtga aaaa
//
LOCUS       NW_025407825.3_(reversed)        5517 bp    DNA     linear   UNK 01-JAN-1980
DEFINITION  Naegleria lovaniensis strain ATCC 30569 chromosome Unknown tig003,
            whole genome shotgun sequence.
ACCESSION   NW_025407825
VERSION     NW_025407825.1.3
KEYWORDS    .
SOURCE      .
  ORGANISM  .
FEATURES             Location/Qualifiers
     LE              complement(690..712)
                     /Mismatches=8
                     /%_Identity="65.21739130434783"
                     /Motif="CCGTTGAAGCCAAATGAACAATT"
                     /annotation_group="LE: 690 <- 712"
     mismatch        690
                     /Motif="CCGTTGAAGCCAAATGAACAATT"
                     /annotation_group="LE: 690 <- 712"
                     /label="T"
     mismatch        694
                     /Motif="CCGTTGAAGCCAAATGAACAATT"
                     /annotation_group="LE: 690 <- 712"
                     /label="C"
     mismatch        697
                     /Motif="CCGTTGAAGCCAAATGAACAATT"
                     /annotation_group="LE: 690 <- 712"
                     /label="G"
     mismatch        702..703
                     /Motif="CCGTTGAAGCCAAATGAACAATT"
                     /annotation_group="LE: 690 <- 712"
                     /label="CC"
     mismatch        705..706
                     /Motif="CCGTTGAAGCCAAATGAACAATT"
                     /annotation_group="LE: 690 <- 712"
                     /label="AA"
     mismatch        711
                     /Motif="CCGTTGAAGCCAAATGAACAATT"
                     /annotation_group="LE: 690 <- 712"
                     /label="C"
     LE              1454..1476
                     /Mismatches=0
                     /%_Identity=100
                     /Motif="CCGTTGAAGCCAAATGAACAATT"
                     /annotation_group="LE: 1,454 -> 1,476"
     fz              2001..3374
                     /original_coord="NW_025407825.1:205057_206430:-1"
                     /fz="-1 96.0167714884696_20 477"
     wrna            3402..3518
                     /original_coord="NW_025407825.1:204913_205029:-1"
ORIGIN      
        1 acaggttcga aagtgcaaac tttacttctt gtggtttatg aaacagttcg tgaggatatt
       61 aatattaagc gagttggtgc attttgtaag agattattac aaagttgttt cacatgctac
      121 aaccctggat acacagcagc tgtgcttatg gtcattgacc aaattctaaa ggtcaagcct
      181 ggtatttatc tcagcatgct tcaacaaaag aactttttaa ctaaagattc caatgcaaag
      241 tcaagaaatg agtctgccga agaagatgat gaggaagaag cattccaaga cattgacgat
      301 gaagatacaa tgaagcaaga agaggaaaaa cctaaagaaa caatcgttct ttccaaagat
      361 aattctgtga aaattgttga caatgaaatt gtgattgaag ggttcacaaa taacaacaag
      421 aaatctacaa ccacttcatc cacaacttct tcgaaagata agcaagacga aaagaaaaag
      481 actataccat cacagaaagc tagaggcact aatcctttca ccgaattttc agaatacgat
      541 ccaaccacac caaaacctga agcagctaat gctctctctt caggattgtg ggaactagat
      601 cttatcaagc atcatttcca tcctagcgtg tgtgaatttg tggacagttt agtttctcgt
      661 tctggccaac ctttgtacaa aggcaatccg attattgatt tttcaacaac agcattcatt
      721 gacaagttaa tgttcaagcc attctcaaag aaagccatga aagaaaaggg ttctggcctc
      781 ttctcgaaat ctaaatcagc attggcagct gaaaaattga tccgaggtac ctctaccatc
      841 aattctaagg aattcgcaga gttgccagag gagttagtta agagtgacga gcgattcttc
      901 cacaaattta tggttgaaaa attcaaacga aaagacgaag ttgaaaaaga aagagaatca
      961 cgagaggaaa gaagaaaaga agccaaagca agagaagaag aatttcttaa tgcgatggat
     1021 gaagatttcg gctcagacaa cgacccattc gatgaattgg atgacgatgc agtgatggac
     1081 cttttggaac aagctgaaga aaacgcagaa gaagacgaaa tcgttccagc aggatcaaag
     1141 ggtgacagtg gttatggttt tgatgtcaca agcgtctcgg aaaaaccatc tcaagatgaa
     1201 gttgcagagt tattagaaga ggatgaggat gaattattag aacaagaaaa acaagagctt
     1261 aaagaagaga aaaacccttc ctcaaagaaa cgaaaacaaa aaccagttgc aaccaagtca
     1321 ggacatcatc aaccacaaag taagaaagtc aagcgaaaga aataaaacca cctacggagt
     1381 gctaaattct aactaggagt tcatgttcaa aataatgaag cacaactatc tcacatgatc
     1441 attcctttgt tcaccgttga agccaaatga acaattacag caatttcttt caaaaaccat
     1501 cactaaaaca cagtcctgag gacgcaaggt ttattaataa ccttgtttgt tttggaggtt
     1561 ttgtttttat taacggtttt aagttgctca gcactaaaat aaaagagcaa aagccacaat
     1621 ttattacaaa ttcaacaagt caatataatc atcaacagtc agttcctgac gaaccattca
     1681 ttcattcttt gaatcaaaag tgttgttttg gaggtggata aggaattgtc aaggcgttca
     1741 cttttccatg atcagtttgg acgaaaagaa tgaatcaagt tattcaaatt gatagagttt
     1801 caattcaatg agtccttcaa tactgataga gtttcaactc ttgttgaggt tatcaaaaaa
     1861 aaactcaaca acaaccttaa cctcaaacaa tgaagagaag tagagaggat gaacctactc
     1921 atcctcctac taatccatct cttgcacacg gcatcattcc attctgggat gagtactcat
     1981 aacaagtatc ggataaactt tgggcatgtt caagagattc ctttcatgag tttaatcaat
     2041 acaacaacaa gggatgcact gacggatggt tcaacttttc tcaattcact gtgattgaat
     2101 cccagccagt gtttgatgtt ccactcaatg ttcatcactc tataacagag aatgtggctt
     2161 ttgataactc taaaaagcca cctcagctca agaaagcaaa aaagaatcaa aaggtggccc
     2221 aaaaatttca agcagacaaa tccttgaaaa ttcgtctcta ccccaatgaa caagaaagga
     2281 caacattgaa tcagtggatg ggaactgctc gttggatcta caacaagtgt ttagaattca
     2341 ccaacaaatc caaaggtgtc aagaaaaata agaagaattt cagaacgttt gtggtgaaca
     2401 acgataatta tcagacagaa aatcagtggg ttgtaaatac tccttatgac gtaagagatg
     2461 ctgccgctat tgaattgttg actgcgttca acactaattt tgaaaagaag aaggctggaa
     2521 cgattgacaa gttcatgatc catttcaggc gaaaaaaaga tagaaaagat catttcattc
     2581 tccattgcaa gcactggaaa tcaaagaaag gacaatattc atttattagg aacatcaaga
     2641 gcgccgaacc tttgcctgag gagcttcagt acgattccat cattattaag aacaagttga
     2701 accattatta tttatgtatt ccacaagtac tggatattag gggtgagaat caagcccctc
     2761 aacattcagg acaagttgta gcattggatc caggagtaag aacatttcag accacctttg
     2821 atttgaatgg ttattcaacc aaatggggct caggaggtgc ctaaagaatt ggtagattgt
     2881 gttgcgcgta tgacaagtta caatcgaagt gatctcaacc agaagtcaga cattgcaaaa
     2941 gatacaagta caagagagca ggaagaagaa ttcaacaaaa gattagaaat atcgtggatg
     3001 atttacacaa gaaactgtgt ttgtggttgt gtcgaaacta ccaagtgatc ttacttcctt
     3061 cgtttgagac tcagaaaatg gtaaagaaac tccataggag aattaatagc aagacagcaa
     3121 gaaaaatgtt gacttggtca cattacagat tcaagcaaag attgcttcac aaagctagag
     3181 agcatccgtg gacacacatt tatattgtca acgaagcgta cacatccaaa acttgctcat
     3241 gttgtggaca tgtttatacg gttggatcat ctgaagtgtt tcgttgtcca tcatgtggct
     3301 caatttttga cagagatatc aatggagcca gaaatattct tcttcgattc cttactactc
     3361 atagaattag tttttgagca ccttgtgtgt tgggtcttcc ccaccttgtg tgcgttgggt
     3421 cctttcccct ggctttcact ctttgagtgt ttgcttgcaa gatcagcact ttgttcgatt
     3481 tgtttgtttt gttcaaattg ttgatttaaa taaaggcgta aaatcgaaca aaacaaaatg
     3541 agtcaaccac ctcgtcctag caatatcagc cacacacttc ctcccgagat tatttgcgag
     3601 gtgatggtgt atgctctgga tcctcatgct ctcatcagca gtatcagcag aatgcggcat
     3661 gtcagtcgtt cttggttcgg agtaacagag agtcgagtgt tttggcaact tgtggtcgag
     3721 gcttgccgac ctccccgacc taataaacga gattgctctt ccaatgaatg taagatcatc
     3781 accacggtga aggaggatga tgcgttgggt gaggttgaac aagagaatgt tcttgaacaa
     3841 gatgaaatgg aagaggctct tgatgatgat gatgccatac ttgtagatat ttacaacgaa
     3901 gaagaggata tccttgatga gaatgatgat aatcgttggg aagatttaga ggaagctctt
     3961 cctggtacca gttcactgtt ggaaacatta tccgagagtt attccaatcc aactgattcc
     4021 gaagaagatt gcaattccta caacagtttt catggacact ttttcaagac tcatgaattc
     4081 atcgatacat tgttacatca aactcaattc aacaagtttt actttttgaa cgatcagcac
     4141 caacagcatc cacaacaaat ggatggattt ttaggattcc gaatgttcct tgatgacaaa
     4201 tcttatatgg atccaacacc tcatgatgat gatccttcct tgttcttgcc caaagcagat
     4261 ccagccaaca accatcacga aactgtgtgc tctctgtttc atgaaaaagt ggtgtcttgg
     4321 attgatgcat ttggcatgca tgaccatgga gagaatgtat tgttgaaggc cttgttggaa
     4381 atttcactgg gacatgaaac cattgagtat ttgggaatga ggaatatggg aacttgtgtt
     4441 caggcgtttt ttcacaaact cttcgaacct gccatgttgt tggtaagaga atggtttcaa
     4501 atctctccta acaacagcaa gccaaaagaa attaatcctt tcacggccat tcgtgacaca
     4561 ccgcacacaa gtacacaaga gctctttttc aacaagaatt tacttcaatt tttaaaagat
     4621 aataattcgc atcagaaaga acaatccata tttaagcaag acattggagg tgcatggaat
     4681 gatcacgatt ctttttatca tgtcattcca aggcaatatc tgttattcat gattgaacat
     4741 tttacgaata tgaatgttgt ggtaaatcga gaaggtgaca cacaagatgt tgtgacattt
     4801 gtcatggaac aattatatca gtgtggactt catgttgaga atgtgatttt tcatgacttg
     4861 tctcttcatt tgagaaattt cgagagaaca gaagcacttc gacgaattat tcctccaatg
     4921 tcaagtggtt tttacttgca acatttggca gtttggactc aaaatctttc attgcttcat
     4981 tggtgcctga ctgtgaacaa taaggattgt catgcaaaaa ttgtggacgt attgacacca
     5041 aaagcgtcat tttctgacat gattccaagg tctttgacat tccagtctta ccttagaaca
     5101 tgtttacagg attcgtgtgg actcacaatt cttcattacg ctgttgcaat gagaagttta
     5161 gaatttgtta gagtattatt gaaccattat ttctgccatc cattcatcat gtctaatttc
     5221 aaagaatcac ccctttcttt ggcttacaaa atcagtactc atcacgttgg aaaaaccaaa
     5281 aacaatgttg agcaagcaat gttagatctt ttcacacaac gttatcaatt acctgaaact
     5341 tgcttaacag agactgaaac aaatgttact tcatgtccta aactcaacga cgatgaaaag
     5401 ttaatcacac aacgacagga agttgattca tggtacaata tcagtacagg agaatggcaa
     5461 gaacgtgaag acgatttaga actcaatgtc aacaaagtcg tagaaaaaca cggtgaa
//
LOCUS       NW_025407860.7          5517 bp    DNA     linear   UNK 01-JAN-1980
DEFINITION  Naegleria lovaniensis strain ATCC 30569 chromosome Unknown tig038,
            whole genome shotgun sequence.
ACCESSION   NW_025407860
VERSION     NW_025407860.1.7
KEYWORDS    .
SOURCE      .
  ORGANISM  .
FEATURES             Location/Qualifiers
     LE              487..509
                     /Mismatches=8
                     /%_Identity="65.21739130434783"
                     /Motif="CCGTTGAAGCCAAATGAACAATT"
                     /annotation_group="LE: 487 -> 509"
     mismatch        487
                     /Motif="CCGTTGAAGCCAAATGAACAATT"
                     /annotation_group="LE: 487 -> 509"
                     /label="C"
     mismatch        490
                     /Motif="CCGTTGAAGCCAAATGAACAATT"
                     /annotation_group="LE: 487 -> 509"
                     /label="T"
     mismatch        493
                     /Motif="CCGTTGAAGCCAAATGAACAATT"
                     /annotation_group="LE: 487 -> 509"
                     /label="A"
     mismatch        497
                     /Motif="CCGTTGAAGCCAAATGAACAATT"
                     /annotation_group="LE: 487 -> 509"
                     /label="C"
     mismatch        500
                     /Motif="CCGTTGAAGCCAAATGAACAATT"
                     /annotation_group="LE: 487 -> 509"
                     /label="A"
     mismatch        502
                     /Motif="CCGTTGAAGCCAAATGAACAATT"
                     /annotation_group="LE: 487 -> 509"
                     /label="G"
     mismatch        506
                     /Motif="CCGTTGAAGCCAAATGAACAATT"
                     /annotation_group="LE: 487 -> 509"
                     /label="A"
     mismatch        508
                     /Motif="CCGTTGAAGCCAAATGAACAATT"
                     /annotation_group="LE: 487 -> 509"
                     /label="T"
     LE              1452..1474
                     /Mismatches=0
                     /%_Identity=100
                     /Motif="CCGTTGAAGCCAAATGAACAATT"
                     /annotation_group="LE: 1,452 -> 1,474"
     CDS             1889..3376
                     /locus_tag="C9374_009334"
                     /codon_start=1
                     /product="uncharacterized protein"
                     /protein_id="XP_044544685.1"
                     /db_xref="GeneID:68101788"
                     /translation="MKRSREDEPTHPPTNPSLAHGIIPFWNEYSQQVSDKLWACSRDS
                     FHEFNQYNNKGCTDGWFNFSQFTVIESKPVFDVPLNVHHSITENVAFDNSKKPPQLKK
                     AKKNQKTPQKLQADKSLKIRLYPNEQERTTLNQWMGTARWIYNKCLEFTHNFKDVKKN
                     KKNFRTFVVNNDNYQTENQWVVNTPYDVRDAAAIELLTAFNTNFEKKKAGMIDKFMIR
                     FRRKKDRKDHFVLHCKHWKKKSGLYSFIRNIKSAEPLPEELQYDSIIIKNKLNHYYLC
                     IPQVLDIRGENQAPQHSGQVVALDPGVRTFQTTFDLNGYSTKWGSGGAERIGRLCCAY
                     DKLQSKWSQPEVRHCKRYKYKRAGRRIQQKIRNIVDDLHKKLCLWLCRNYQVILLPSF
                     ETQKMVKKLHRRINSKTARKMLTWSHYRFKQRLLHKAREHPWTHIYIVNEAYTSKTCS
                     CCGHVYTVGSSEVFRCPSCGSIFDRDINGARNILLRFLTTHGISF"
     gene            <1889..>3376
                     /locus_tag="C9374_009334"
                     /db_xref="GeneID:68101788"
     mRNA            <1889..>3376
                     /locus_tag="C9374_009334"
                     /product="uncharacterized protein"
                     /transcript_id="XM_044699510.1"
                     /db_xref="GeneID:68101788"
     fz              2000..3373
                     /original_coord="NW_025407860.1:213481_214854:1"
                     /fz="1 96.0167714884696_20 477"
     wrna            3401..3517
                     /original_coord="NW_025407860.1:214882_214998:1"
     CDS             complement(3505..4026)
                     /locus_tag="C9374_009335"
                     /codon_start=1
                     /product="uncharacterized protein"
                     /protein_id="XP_044544686.1"
                     /db_xref="GeneID:68101789"
                     /translation="MKSQQRIRFVKVFPNAYTEAEKDQKLVHLKSTNQPSGTAVTEKE
                     TKDHVHSGVSGNSQTSKAGTLRRRRRSKPLFHDESNQQQLQESTTLLPNIPPNKSFIS
                     NKPVRNYKTSSSHHNKKRNVPKTNHEQDHTDANDHPTTDPTISNLKNTNTTTHDLLNH
                     HLKNSETSNNAFI"
     gene            complement(<3505..>4026)
                     /locus_tag="C9374_009335"
                     /db_xref="GeneID:68101789"
     mRNA            complement(<3505..>4026)
                     /locus_tag="C9374_009335"
                     /product="uncharacterized protein"
                     /transcript_id="XM_044699511.1"
                     /db_xref="GeneID:68101789"
ORIGIN      
        1 atggtcttag tgaagaacaa tttcgagagt gcagaaaatg tctcgtccag accattttag
       61 ctaccgatat gagcaatcac ttttctataa tttcaatttt cgaatctcga ataggaactg
      121 gaagattatc taacgaaaat gccgaagata gaattctatt aatgcgagtg ttaatgaaat
      181 gttcagacat tagcaatttg agcaggccgt tccctattgc aaagaaatgg gccaatgcat
      241 gtattaatga attcttctca cagggcgatt tagagagaca gaaaggactt ccaattagcc
      301 ctctcatgga tcgtaatact ttggatttcc caaagtcaca gatggatttt ggaaaatttg
      361 ttgttgcgcc cttgttcaaa ttgctttgtg cagccttcaa agaattgacc ttcttacacg
      421 aatcggtgtt gaataatatc gagacatggc gacacattta cgaagaggaa caagccaaaa
      481 aggcactcgc tgcagcaaac tcaaccactc catcgtctac agcagcaata gttccacctc
      541 aagaaagttc tactgaaaaa ccagaagaat caagcaaaga gccaactaaa gtggaccaaa
      601 caagtgttgc tcatgccgaa gataatgcta aggcaagcac atcaacgacg acagaacaaa
      661 accctcctac gagaaatgat actgtcacca ctgctaagcc tgctcaacct gccaatcagt
      721 ccaacaatat gttgttcatt ttgttgccag tcttgttttt aattctctca ctcatgctat
      781 atttcctaac catgtaaatt taattaaact gcttgaatct tcttaacttt ggatacgaac
      841 attaatttat ttgttgatct catgtgagat gtcgaaaaga tttaagccat tattattaca
      901 aacgccttgg caaatccaca ccaaccccag agaaatgaga ggcaatggaa gatacagaag
      961 agattgtagt tccagtactt tcgtgactct tgctccaaac tcgtggaact aagctcgtta
     1021 ctctaaattt gcactgtttt cgtttttcaa aactaaggaa ataacatgct tcacatgaat
     1081 ggccatgatg actcctacgt ggacctcgtt tctctgaggg accaattcta aatggataat
     1141 aaagcctctt ttctgaatcg ccacgttcct cacactccag acaatgttgt ccaacatctg
     1201 aacggacatt tatggatgac caaacgtgct gacaacgctc acacttgtaa tatccttttc
     1261 caatcgcttc ttcattggga atggcttcca atttcttatg acaatcattg catctgcaaa
     1321 ctttcttata atcaaacaca gtcttccaga accatgagga acaaggctta cacgcaaaaa
     1381 aggcataaac tttttgtttt tcagcatgct tatccaattg ctcacgagtg agtgaaggaa
     1441 cgtttgatga gccgttgaag ccaaatgaac aattacagca atttctttca aaaaccatca
     1501 ctaaaacaca gtcctgagga cgcaaggttt attaataacc ttgtttgttt tggaggtttt
     1561 gtttttatta acggttttaa gttgctcagc actaaaataa aagagcaaaa gccacaattt
     1621 attacaaatt caacaagtaa atataatcat caacagtcag ttcctgacga accattcatt
     1681 cattctttga atcaaaagtg ttgttttgga ggtggataag gaattgtcaa ggcgttcact
     1741 tttccatgat cagttcggac gaaaagaatg aatcaagtta ttcaaattga tagagtttca
     1801 attcaatgag tccttcaata ctgatagagt ttcaactctt gttgaggtta tcaaaaaaaa
     1861 aactcaacaa caaccttaat ctcaacgaat gaagagaagt agagaggatg aacctactca
     1921 tcctcctact aatccatctc ttgcacacgg catcattcca ttctggaatg agtactcaca
     1981 acaagtatcg gataaacttt gggcatgttc aagagattcc tttcatgagt ttaatcagta
     2041 caacaacaag ggatgcacag acggatggtt caacttttct caattcactg tgattgaatc
     2101 caagccagtg tttgatgttc cactcaatgt ccatcactct ataacagaga atgtggcttt
     2161 tgataactct aaaaagccac ctcagctcaa gaaagcaaaa aagaatcaaa agacgcccca
     2221 aaaattgcaa gcagacaaat cattgaaaat ccgactctac cccaatgaac aagaaaggac
     2281 aacattgaat cagtggatgg gaactgctcg ttggatctac aacaagtgct tagaatttac
     2341 acacaatttc aaagatgtca agaaaaataa gaagaatttc agaacgtttg tggtgaataa
     2401 cgataattat cagacagaaa atcagtgggt tgtgaatact ccttatgacg taagagacgc
     2461 tgccgctatt gaattgttga ctgcgttcaa cactaatttt gaaaagaaga aggctggaat
     2521 gattgacaag ttcatgatcc gtttcaggcg aaagaaagac agaaaagatc attttgttct
     2581 acattgcaag cactggaaga aaaagagtgg actgtattct tttataagga atatcaagag
     2641 tgccgaacct ttgcctgagg agcttcagta tgattccatc attattaaga acaagctgaa
     2701 ccattattat ttatgtattc cacaagtact ggatattagg ggtgagaacc aagcccctca
     2761 acattcagga caagttgtag cattggatcc aggagttaga acatttcaga ccacctttga
     2821 tttgaacggt tattcaacca aatggggctc aggaggtgcc gaaagaattg gtagattgtg
     2881 ttgcgcgtat gacaagttac aatcgaagtg gtctcaacca gaagtcagac attgcaaaag
     2941 atacaagtac aagagagcag gaagaagaat tcaacaaaag attagaaata ttgtggatga
     3001 tttacacaag aaactgtgtt tgtggttgtg tcgaaactac caagtgatct tacttccttc
     3061 gtttgagact cagaaaatgg taaagaaact ccataggaga attaatagca agacagcaag
     3121 aaaaatgttg acttggtcac attacagatt caagcaaaga ttgcttcaca aagctagaga
     3181 gcatccgtgg acacacattt atattgtcaa cgaagcgtac acatccaaaa cttgctcatg
     3241 ttgtggacat gtttatacgg ttggatcatc tgaagtgttt cgttgtccat catgtggctc
     3301 aatttttgac agagatatca atggagccag aaatattctt cttcgattcc ttactactca
     3361 tggaattagt ttttgagcac cttgtgtgtt gggtcttccc caccttgtgt gcgttgggtc
     3421 ctttcccctg gctttcactc tttgagtgtt tgcttgcaag atcagcactt tgttcgattt
     3481 gtttgttttg ttcaaattgt tgatttaaat aaaggcgttg ttgcttgttt cagaattttt
     3541 caagtgatga ttcaacaaat catgagttgt tgtattcgtg tttttcaaat tagaaattgt
     3601 aggatcggtt gttggatggt cgttagcgtc tgtatgatct tgttcgtgat tggttttggg
     3661 tacatttctc ttcttgttat gatgggaaga agaagtcttg taattccgaa ctggtttgtt
     3721 ggaaatgaat gacttgtttg gaggaatatt cggaagtaaa gttgtgctct cttgaagctg
     3781 ttgttgattg gattcatcat gaaacaaagg ctttgatctt cttcttcgtc tcaacgttcc
     3841 ggctttggat gtttgactat taccagaaac tcctgaatgc acatgatcct ttgtttcttt
     3901 ttcagttacc gcggtacctg atggctgatt tgtagacttc aagtggacca gtttttgatc
     3961 tttttctgct tccgtatagg cattgggaaa aactttgaca aaacgaattc tttgttgtga
     4021 tttcattttt tttaaaattc cccacccacc aattttagat gtcattcgaa aaacacttct
     4081 cataaaacgt catgcttaaa acaatatgtc atgatccatg agctcaacaa caagagaatg
     4141 gcgtatcatt gaaagatggc cgagttgaat cgctctaaca tgaaagtctc gtctggtaac
     4201 cacaacattt tcacatcttc acctaaacct ccaaaaaggt cattaaattt cgtaggattc
     4261 atttggcatt gtttgaaaat aaagagcaat agtaaccctc cttccttaga atttttcaat
     4321 aatttcaaca ctcgaacatg agtttccatt gctcgaatgt atttggtaat ggtattcacg
     4381 caataacaag caatatcagt tgtcacacca ttcgattttg attgtttcca tatcatgtct
     4441 ttgttttgaa gaagttgtgg actcaaatac cgatattcaa cttgtgcctt ggaaaggaga
     4501 ggattactct gtgggagtac ttgagaaaat tcttgttgag atttttcaga ttcgaagaga
     4561 aacaatattc gtgtagcgtc tgccttaaca gttatctctt gtttctcatg aacattcctc
     4621 aaatcaaagg gacaataaaa atcatttcga atgttcattt tcaaacaatc aatcaaatca
     4681 taatttggaa ttccagttgc ttgatcacac aatacagtgg aacatacttc tcgaggaaaa
     4741 taatctgaca gtccaaaacg gtcgaaacca ctacacaatt gttcaataaa agattttcct
     4801 ttcgacagaa gtgagacaac acgagcacgt gtcacttgca ttgctacttg tttcaaatca
     4861 tgtttgtcac aataagcata gaaaaattgt acatgttcac tgtcgaaatg atggtcaaaa
     4921 gcgagagttt ccaggcttgt cacaggaatg gtatagccag cgtttaacag gcgataccac
     4981 caatgggaat cttttttaac caaagctttt tgaaggagag aatttgagtt ggaaaggagc
     5041 ttgtgatgaa tgtgatgagc ttgttttcgc atggggtgag gtttgtcttt gagagcactc
     5101 aaactaatat ttgtcctcat ttcatacatg taacaaggtt gatggggcga attgcttgat
     5161 ttttttgtag ttttgaatgg tttcacacca aacaagcaaa caaattccat catggagagg
     5221 aacaatcctc ttcccaatac attcacatac ggtttgaatt ggttacaaaa ccagtcagac
     5281 ccttctatgg aaatatctgt ctctgaaata cccaaactat ccgtataatg ttcataatac
     5341 aaataacatt gtttgtgttg tttggcattt gcaaattttg aatcaatatt taacaaatca
     5401 ccgttgctat ccacaaatgc aaagtgaatg acatcactgc catgagtgaa tgtaaaaaaa
     5461 ctcactctct ttccagatcc attatccatc gtaattaact tggagcgttt gatggtc
//
LOCUS       NW_025407828.10_(reversed)        5511 bp    DNA     linear   UNK 01-JAN-1980
DEFINITION  Naegleria lovaniensis strain ATCC 30569 chromosome Unknown tig006,
            whole genome shotgun sequence.
ACCESSION   NW_025407828
VERSION     NW_025407828.1.10
KEYWORDS    .
SOURCE      .
  ORGANISM  .
FEATURES             Location/Qualifiers
     LE              complement(762..784)
                     /Mismatches=8
                     /%_Identity="65.21739130434783"
                     /Motif="CCGTTGAAGCCAAATGAACAATT"
                     /annotation_group="LE: 762 <- 784"
     mismatch        762..764
                     /Motif="CCGTTGAAGCCAAATGAACAATT"
                     /annotation_group="LE: 762 <- 784"
                     /label="ATT"
     mismatch        766..767
                     /Motif="CCGTTGAAGCCAAATGAACAATT"
                     /annotation_group="LE: 762 <- 784"
                     /label="AC"
     mismatch        770
                     /Motif="CCGTTGAAGCCAAATGAACAATT"
                     /annotation_group="LE: 762 <- 784"
                     /label="T"
     mismatch        779
                     /Motif="CCGTTGAAGCCAAATGAACAATT"
                     /annotation_group="LE: 762 <- 784"
                     /label="G"
     mismatch        782
                     /Motif="CCGTTGAAGCCAAATGAACAATT"
                     /annotation_group="LE: 762 <- 784"
                     /label="G"
     LE2             1506..1527
                     /Mismatches=6
                     /%_Identity="72.72727272727273"
                     /Motif="AACCACTGAACCCACAGCAACA"
                     /annotation_group="LE2: 1,506 -> 1,527"
     LE              1508..1530
                     /Mismatches=1
                     /%_Identity="95.65217391304348"
                     /Motif="CCGTTGAAGCCAAATGAACAATT"
                     /annotation_group="LE: 1,508 -> 1,530"
     mismatch        1510..1511
                     /Motif="AACCACTGAACCCACAGCAACA"
                     /annotation_group="LE2: 1,506 -> 1,527"
                     /label="AC"
     mismatch        1516
                     /Motif="AACCACTGAACCCACAGCAACA"
                     /annotation_group="LE2: 1,506 -> 1,527"
                     /label="C"
     mismatch        1520
                     /Motif="AACCACTGAACCCACAGCAACA"
                     /annotation_group="LE2: 1,506 -> 1,527"
                     /label="C"
     mismatch        1522
                     /Motif="CCGTTGAAGCCAAATGAACAATT"
                     /annotation_group="LE: 1,508 -> 1,530"
                     /label="T"
     mismatch        1522..1523
                     /Motif="AACCACTGAACCCACAGCAACA"
                     /annotation_group="LE2: 1,506 -> 1,527"
                     /label="GC"
     fz              2001..3368
                     /original_coord="NW_025407828.1:587340_588707:-1"
                     /fz="-1 95.59748427672956_22 477"
     CDS             2292..3371
                     /locus_tag="C9374_013511"
                     /codon_start=1
                     /product="uncharacterized protein"
                     /protein_id="XP_044553920.1"
                     /db_xref="GeneID:68105964"
                     /translation="MGTARWIYNKCLEFTNKSKGVKKNKKNFRTFVVNNDNYQTENQW
                     VVNTPYDVRDAAAIELLTAFNTNFEKKKAGTIDKFMIRFRRKKDRKDHFVLHCKHWKK
                     KSGMYSFIRNIKSAEPLPEELQYDSIIIKNKLNHYYLCIPQVLDIRGENQAPQHSGQV
                     VALDPGVRTFQTTFDLNGYSTKWGSGGAERIGRLCCAYDKLQSKWSQPEVRHCKRYKY
                     KRAGRRIQQKIRNIVDDLHKKLCLWLCRNYQVILLPSFETQKMVKKLHKRINSKTARK
                     MLTWSHYRFKQRLLHKAREHPWTHIYIVNEAYTSKTCSCCGHVYTVGSSEVFRCPSCG
                     SIFDRDINGARNILLRFLTTHRISF"
     gene            <2292..>3371
                     /locus_tag="C9374_013511"
                     /db_xref="GeneID:68105964"
     mRNA            <2292..>3371
                     /locus_tag="C9374_013511"
                     /product="uncharacterized protein"
                     /transcript_id="XM_044689396.1"
                     /db_xref="GeneID:68105964"
     LE              2534..2556
                     /Mismatches=8
                     /%_Identity="65.21739130434783"
                     /Motif="CCGTTGAAGCCAAATGAACAATT"
                     /annotation_group="LE: 2,534 -> 2,556"
     mismatch        2539..2540
                     /Motif="CCGTTGAAGCCAAATGAACAATT"
                     /annotation_group="LE: 2,534 -> 2,556"
                     /label="GA"
     mismatch        2543
                     /Motif="CCGTTGAAGCCAAATGAACAATT"
                     /annotation_group="LE: 2,534 -> 2,556"
                     /label="C"
     mismatch        2545
                     /Motif="CCGTTGAAGCCAAATGAACAATT"
                     /annotation_group="LE: 2,534 -> 2,556"
                     /label="A"
     mismatch        2548
                     /Motif="CCGTTGAAGCCAAATGAACAATT"
                     /annotation_group="LE: 2,534 -> 2,556"
                     /label="T"
     mismatch        2552..2553
                     /Motif="CCGTTGAAGCCAAATGAACAATT"
                     /annotation_group="LE: 2,534 -> 2,556"
                     /label="CA"
     mismatch        2556
                     /Motif="CCGTTGAAGCCAAATGAACAATT"
                     /annotation_group="LE: 2,534 -> 2,556"
                     /label="T"
     wrna            3396..3512
                     /original_coord="NW_025407828.1:587196_587312:-1"
     CDS             3596..4990
                     /locus_tag="C9374_013510"
                     /codon_start=1
                     /product="uncharacterized protein"
                     /protein_id="XP_044553919.1"
                     /db_xref="GeneID:68105963"
                     /translation="MQTSSPPSAVANTTSSSAAAGGITNSEGTASDFHDELARDIREH
                     LLQQQQTKVEIKRQVSDMEAEKERKNWLIHVLYTRQDIDECLQVIEEQIKSSEGRCEF
                     ALYVKGLIKRQQGDITQSLQLFQQACILNPMNPQNIKQVGKSLYLLGKFKEAIEIYDE
                     AKKISPQDWEIYHNKGLCHANLGEFEKAEDCYQRANSIHRHDITFIELGKIFTIQERY
                     EEAIDIYLEALDFSPENPELLSTVGLLYLRVGDNLKAFDYLGNSLSHDPSNPKTILAT
                     GSIIQDHGEMDVALSKYRIAAKKNPNSAQLWNNIGMCFFGKLDYVTSIACLKRALYLA
                     PFEWIISYNLGLVHLNTKQYASAFHYFSTSINLNPNFASTYMYLGITLNRLEDFENAC
                     SAYEKAIEMESDYLFELNYAITLFNHQHLEQARVHFLEFERLFQEAHSGEDAEECDDE
                     YILEARKKLSSLLS"
     gene            <3596..>4990
                     /locus_tag="C9374_013510"
                     /db_xref="GeneID:68105963"
     mRNA            <3596..>4990
                     /locus_tag="C9374_013510"
                     /product="uncharacterized protein"
                     /transcript_id="XM_044689395.1"
                     /db_xref="GeneID:68105963"
     LE              complement(3890..3912)
                     /Mismatches=8
                     /%_Identity="65.21739130434783"
                     /Motif="CCGTTGAAGCCAAATGAACAATT"
                     /annotation_group="LE: 3,890 <- 3,912"
     mismatch        3890..3891
                     /Motif="CCGTTGAAGCCAAATGAACAATT"
                     /annotation_group="LE: 3,890 <- 3,912"
                     /label="TT"
     mismatch        3896..3897
                     /Motif="CCGTTGAAGCCAAATGAACAATT"
                     /annotation_group="LE: 3,890 <- 3,912"
                     /label="GA"
     mismatch        3903
                     /Motif="CCGTTGAAGCCAAATGAACAATT"
                     /annotation_group="LE: 3,890 <- 3,912"
                     /label="C"
     mismatch        3907..3908
                     /Motif="CCGTTGAAGCCAAATGAACAATT"
                     /annotation_group="LE: 3,890 <- 3,912"
                     /label="TG"
     mismatch        3912
                     /Motif="CCGTTGAAGCCAAATGAACAATT"
                     /annotation_group="LE: 3,890 <- 3,912"
                     /label="C"
     LE              complement(4546..4568)
                     /Mismatches=8
                     /%_Identity="65.21739130434783"
                     /Motif="CCGTTGAAGCCAAATGAACAATT"
                     /annotation_group="LE: 4,546 <- 4,568"
     mismatch        4547
                     /Motif="CCGTTGAAGCCAAATGAACAATT"
                     /annotation_group="LE: 4,546 <- 4,568"
                     /label="T"
     mismatch        4549
                     /Motif="CCGTTGAAGCCAAATGAACAATT"
                     /annotation_group="LE: 4,546 <- 4,568"
                     /label="A"
     mismatch        4551
                     /Motif="CCGTTGAAGCCAAATGAACAATT"
                     /annotation_group="LE: 4,546 <- 4,568"
                     /label="A"
     mismatch        4553
                     /Motif="CCGTTGAAGCCAAATGAACAATT"
                     /annotation_group="LE: 4,546 <- 4,568"
                     /label="G"
     mismatch        4556
                     /Motif="CCGTTGAAGCCAAATGAACAATT"
                     /annotation_group="LE: 4,546 <- 4,568"
                     /label="A"
     mismatch        4559
                     /Motif="CCGTTGAAGCCAAATGAACAATT"
                     /annotation_group="LE: 4,546 <- 4,568"
                     /label="C"
     mismatch        4566..4567
                     /Motif="CCGTTGAAGCCAAATGAACAATT"
                     /annotation_group="LE: 4,546 <- 4,568"
                     /label="CG"
ORIGIN      
        1 tagaatcatg gaatgaaagt gagtaccaat catgtcgcct atgtgaaagt gccaccaaca
       61 atcgaaaaac gaaatttcta ataaatttca cattcaataa gccagtagac caaagctgga
      121 acaaggttcg ttccaattct tgattgaaaa aggtatcaag tccttgagga acaactgagt
      181 ctttcaccaa taggtctact tcttcgccga aatggttcaa aaatgcagct tcaatatatt
      241 tcaaggtaaa tttgctaaaa gtcgtaactt gtttacagat ggtatgactt ctttctgctt
      301 gaaagcaact gtccgtcaaa acgtaaccaa attttgtgtg aaaaagtgct ggatctaatc
      361 taattggtcc ctcttttaca atcgaatttt gcactgtttt gacaagaaat agcttttcaa
      421 tcattttctt tgttttaaac atgtcacctt ctagatgcaa caccatatca aaattaaact
      481 cgtcatagga ataattgaaa attctctgtg accacagtaa tgacttgact atgatattgt
      541 tgtgctcaac tctatgttga ccgaaccatt ggtcatgatt caagttaacc caataatttc
      601 gtttgccatt caaaaacttg ggaataaatt ccaagacata atccttcttg acaggtggtg
      661 ttatatgtgg caatgattga taaaacttga aggaaagaaa ttgacttgca agatcttcct
      721 catcatgttg attcatatct tgcatgtctt gcattatttg ctccttctct tttggcttta
      781 atggcacacc aaaaacagtg gtctcacgaa atgagctaaa tgaaggatgt tccaaaccag
      841 tacgtattcc acgacatgct ttgaccatgg aaaagaacaa catagtggtt gatttggcag
      901 atggttcatg ttgtgcatgc tgaagtgcta aatcaggaac tctcaattga aataattgaa
      961 cgagcacatg atactgaaaa gcactccatc cactctcaac atgatcattc cacatcttgc
     1021 ataccatccg aagattcaaa atatcttcca atcgtaaata accactcatc acaatgtaat
     1081 gaaagatatc ggaatgagta aaaattgagg acagtaaaat tgctttgtgg actcgaccat
     1141 cttcatcatc atcatgatta ttctttttct gctttttgaa taaagaccac attttcgttg
     1201 gatggatgat cttgaaagaa aaaaggcctt agggaagttt gtgaattttt tcaagcttga
     1261 attcgttgag tgtgtgcatc attccagttc ggactgttgt ttggccaaaa tgatccatag
     1321 ttcccactca ccaatacgaa tgtgtctttg ctgtgtccat atcctcagta tcaggtatgg
     1381 gtgaaaagag gttgtcgatt cgggtaacct tgatttttta aggctatcat aggatgggaa
     1441 gaaccctgat gtaaatatcc ttcttttaac aatactcgga aagtttttgt gttacttatt
     1501 caaccaaccg ttgaagccaa aagaacaatt acagcaattt ctttcaaaaa ccatcagtaa
     1561 aacacagtcc tgatgacgca aggtttatta ataaccttgt ttgttttgga ggttttgttt
     1621 ttataatcgg ttttaaatta ctcagcacta aaataaaaga gcaaaagcca caatttatta
     1681 caaactcaac aagtcaatac aatcatcaac agtcagttcc tgacgaacca tttattcatt
     1741 ctttgaatca aaagtgttgt tttggaggtg gataaggaat tttatcaagg cgttcacttt
     1801 tccatgatca gttcggacga aaagaatgaa tcaagttatt caaattgata gagtttcaat
     1861 tgaatgagtc cttcaatact gatagagttt caactcttgt tgaggttatc aaaaaaaaaa
     1921 actcagcaac aaccttaatc tcaacgaatg aagagaagta gagaggatga acctactcat
     1981 cctcctacta atccatctct tgcacacggc aatcctttca tgagtttaat caatacaaca
     2041 acaagggatg cactgacgga tggttcaact tttctcaatt cactgtgatt gaatcccagc
     2101 cagtgtttga tgttccactc aatgttcatc actctataac agagaatgtg gcttttgata
     2161 actctaaaaa gccacctcag ctcaagaaag caaaaaagaa tcaaaaggtg gcccaaaaat
     2221 ttcaagcaga caaatccttg aaaatccgac tctaccccaa tgaacaagaa aggacaacat
     2281 tgaatcagtg gatgggaact gctcgttgga tctacaacaa gtgtttagaa ttcaccaaca
     2341 aatccaaagg tgtcaagaaa aataagaaga atttcagaac gtttgtggtg aacaacgata
     2401 attatcagac agaaaatcag tgggttgtaa atactcctta tgacgtaaga gatgctgccg
     2461 ctattgaatt gttgactgcg ttcaacacta attttgaaaa gaagaaggct ggaacgattg
     2521 acaagttcat gatccgtttc aggcgaaaga aagatagaaa agatcatttc gttctacatt
     2581 gcaagcactg gaagaaaaag agtggaatgt attcttttat aaggaacatc aagagcgccg
     2641 aacctttgcc tgaggagctt cagtatgatt ccatcattat taagaacaag ttgaaccatt
     2701 attatttatg tattccgcaa gtactggata ttaggggtga gaaccaagcc cctcaacatt
     2761 caggacaagt tgtagcattg gatccaggag taagaacatt tcagaccacc tttgatttga
     2821 atggttattc aaccaaatgg ggctcaggag gtgccgaaag aattggtaga ttgtgttgcg
     2881 cgtatgacaa gttacaatcg aagtggtctc aaccagaagt cagacattgc aaaagataca
     2941 agtacaagag agcaggaaga agaattcaac aaaagattag aaatattgtg gatgatttac
     3001 acaagaaact gtgtttgtgg ctgtgtcgaa actaccaagt gatcttactt ccttcgtttg
     3061 agactcagaa aatggtaaag aaactccata agagaattaa tagcaagaca gcaagaaaaa
     3121 tgttgacttg gtcacattac agattcaagc aaagattgct tcacaaagct agagagcatc
     3181 cgtggacaca catttatatt gtcaacgaag cgtacacatc caaaacttgc tcatgttgtg
     3241 gacatgttta tacggttgga tcatctgaag tgtttcgttg tccatcatgt ggctcaattt
     3301 ttgacagaga tatcaatgga gccagaaata ttcttcttcg attccttact actcatagaa
     3361 ttagtttttg agcaccttgt gtgttgggtc ttccccacct tgtgtgcgtt gggtcctttc
     3421 ccctggcttt cactctttga gtgtttgctt gcaagatcag cactttgttc gatttgtttg
     3481 ttttgttcaa attgttgatt taaataaagg cgtaaggttt tgggtttgga gagttaagat
     3541 ctatcctcag cccgccaaaa ttaaatacaa tgacgcaaaa aaataataca cccaaatgca
     3601 aacatcgtcg ccaccttccg ctgttgctaa cacaacgagt agcagtgctg ctgcaggagg
     3661 aatcacaaac tctgagggaa ctgcttcaga ctttcatgat gaattagctc gggatattag
     3721 ggaacacttg ttgcaacaac aacaaacaaa agttgaaatt aaacgacaag tgtccgatat
     3781 ggaggctgag aaggagagaa aaaattggct cattcatgtg ttgtatactc ggcaagatat
     3841 tgatgagtgt ttacaagtaa ttgaggagca aattaaatcg agcgaaggac gttgtgaatt
     3901 tgccttatac gttaaaggtt tgatcaaacg gcagcaaggt gatatcactc aatcacttca
     3961 attatttcaa caagcatgta ttctaaatcc aatgaaccca caaaatataa aacaagtcgg
     4021 aaagagcttg tacttgttgg gtaaattcaa agaggccatt gaaatttatg atgaagccaa
     4081 aaaaatctca cctcaagact gggaaattta tcacaataag ggtttgtgcc atgccaattt
     4141 gggtgaattt gaaaaggctg aagattgtta tcagagagcc aactccattc atcgacacga
     4201 cattacattc atagaacttg gtaaaatttt cacaattcaa gaacgatacg aagaagctat
     4261 tgatatctat cttgaagctc ttgacttctc tccagaaaat cccgaattat taagcactgt
     4321 tggattgttg tatttgagag ttggtgataa tttgaaagca tttgattatt taggaaactc
     4381 cctctcccat gatccttcga acccaaaaac cattctagct acaggatcca tcattcaaga
     4441 tcatggagaa atggatgtgg cattgagcaa gtatagaatt gcagctaaaa agaacccaaa
     4501 ctctgcacag ctttggaata atatcggaat gtgcttcttt ggcaaattgg attatgtgac
     4561 ttcaatagca tgcctgaaga gagctctgta tttggcacct tttgaatgga tcatttcata
     4621 caatttaggc cttgttcact tgaacacaaa acaatacgca tcagcctttc attacttttc
     4681 gacttctatc aatttgaatc ctaattttgc cagcacttac atgtacttgg gtataacatt
     4741 gaatcgacta gaggattttg aaaatgcctg ctccgcctac gagaaagcca ttgaaatgga
     4801 aagtgattat ttgtttgaat tgaattacgc cattactcta tttaatcatc agcatttaga
     4861 gcaagctcgt gtgcactttt tagaatttga aagattattc caagaggccc actctggtga
     4921 ggatgctgaa gaatgtgacg atgagtatat cctagaagca aggaaaaaat tatcatcgtt
     4981 attgtcatga tcaaaggtga tgaaataaat ttaacacaac atatcattcc cgaaattgaa
     5041 atctcaagaa ttggcccatt ttttaacatg aactcgcaac aaagacgtga acaaaaaaat
     5101 gacgagaaag acttcatcca caaaaccaaa gaaatcatcc aagtttgatt catggtcgca
     5161 agaggagaag gacttggtcc gaaatgctgt tctctctatt catgaactat tccctgcacg
     5221 aaccccgaat gaaattttaa aaatctattt acaagaagac cgggatgaag gtcagaccat
     5281 tggccgattg atcatgatgc aagaagatga gctctctaaa acttctgaaa acaacaatga
     5341 aacaccaaca accaaagatg ataatagtag caataacaac aatattccac aagcctcgtc
     5401 aagtacaagc tcggatcagc ctcctgatcc agtatctaac aaacaaccgc aacttgacaa
     5461 ctcctccaaa gaggagcttg tgattattga agatgatgga ggaaataaaa a
//
LOCUS       NW_025407847.12         5517 bp    DNA     linear   UNK 01-JAN-1980
DEFINITION  Naegleria lovaniensis strain ATCC 30569 chromosome Unknown tig025,
            whole genome shotgun sequence.
ACCESSION   NW_025407847
VERSION     NW_025407847.1.12
KEYWORDS    .
SOURCE      .
  ORGANISM  .
FEATURES             Location/Qualifiers
     LE2             1459..1480
                     /Mismatches=6
                     /%_Identity="72.72727272727273"
                     /Motif="AACCACTGAACCCACAGCAACA"
                     /annotation_group="LE2: 1,459 -> 1,480"
     LE              1461..1483
                     /Mismatches=1
                     /%_Identity="95.65217391304348"
                     /Motif="CCGTTGAAGCCAAATGAACAATT"
                     /annotation_group="LE: 1,461 -> 1,483"
     mismatch        1463..1464
                     /Motif="AACCACTGAACCCACAGCAACA"
                     /annotation_group="LE2: 1,459 -> 1,480"
                     /label="AC"
     mismatch        1469
                     /Motif="AACCACTGAACCCACAGCAACA"
                     /annotation_group="LE2: 1,459 -> 1,480"
                     /label="C"
     mismatch        1473
                     /Motif="AACCACTGAACCCACAGCAACA"
                     /annotation_group="LE2: 1,459 -> 1,480"
                     /label="C"
     mismatch        1475
                     /Motif="CCGTTGAAGCCAAATGAACAATT"
                     /annotation_group="LE: 1,461 -> 1,483"
                     /label="T"
     mismatch        1475..1476
                     /Motif="AACCACTGAACCCACAGCAACA"
                     /annotation_group="LE2: 1,459 -> 1,480"
                     /label="GC"
     CDS             1889..3376
                     /locus_tag="C9374_005788"
                     /codon_start=1
                     /product="uncharacterized protein"
                     /protein_id="XP_044547675.1"
                     /db_xref="GeneID:68098243"
                     /translation="MKRSREDEPTHPPTNPSLAHGIIPFWDEYSQQVSDKLWACSRDS
                     FHEFNQYNNKGCTDGWFNFSQFTVIESKPVFDVPLSVHHSITENVAFDNSKKPPQLKK
                     AKKNQKVAQKFQADKSLKIRLYPKEQERTTLNQWMGTARWIYNKCLEFTHNFKGVKKN
                     KKNFRTVVVNNDNYQTENQWVVNTPYDVRDAAAIELLTAFKTNFEKKKAGTIDKFMIR
                     LRRKKDRKDHFVLHCKHWKKKNGLYSFIRNIKSAEPLLEELQYDSIIIKNKLNRYYLC
                     IPQVLEIRGENQAPQHSGQVVALDPGVRTFQTTFDLNGYSTKWGSGGAERIGRLCCAY
                     DKLQSKWSQPEVRHCKRYKYKRAGRRIQQKIRNIVDDLHKKLCLWLCRNYQVILLPSF
                     ETQKMVKKLHRRINSKTARKMLTWSHYRFKQRLLHKAREHPWTHIYIVNEAYTSKTCS
                     CCGHVYTVGLSEVFRCPSCGSIFDRDINGARNILLRFLTTHRISF"
     gene            <1889..>3376
                     /locus_tag="C9374_005788"
                     /db_xref="GeneID:68098243"
     mRNA            <1889..>3376
                     /locus_tag="C9374_005788"
                     /product="uncharacterized protein"
                     /transcript_id="XM_044695576.1"
                     /db_xref="GeneID:68098243"
     fz              2000..3373
                     /original_coord="NW_025407847.1:305683_307056:1"
                     /fz="1 96.0167714884696_20 477"
     LE              2539..2561
                     /Mismatches=8
                     /%_Identity="65.21739130434783"
                     /Motif="CCGTTGAAGCCAAATGAACAATT"
                     /annotation_group="LE: 2,539 -> 2,561"
     mismatch        2544
                     /Motif="CCGTTGAAGCCAAATGAACAATT"
                     /annotation_group="LE: 2,539 -> 2,561"
                     /label="G"
     mismatch        2548
                     /Motif="CCGTTGAAGCCAAATGAACAATT"
                     /annotation_group="LE: 2,539 -> 2,561"
                     /label="C"
     mismatch        2550
                     /Motif="CCGTTGAAGCCAAATGAACAATT"
                     /annotation_group="LE: 2,539 -> 2,561"
                     /label="A"
     mismatch        2553
                     /Motif="CCGTTGAAGCCAAATGAACAATT"
                     /annotation_group="LE: 2,539 -> 2,561"
                     /label="T"
     mismatch        2557..2558
                     /Motif="CCGTTGAAGCCAAATGAACAATT"
                     /annotation_group="LE: 2,539 -> 2,561"
                     /label="CA"
     mismatch        2560..2561
                     /Motif="CCGTTGAAGCCAAATGAACAATT"
                     /annotation_group="LE: 2,539 -> 2,561"
                     /label="TT"
     wrna            3401..3517
                     /original_coord="NW_025407847.1:307084_307200:1"
     LE              5070..5092
                     /Mismatches=8
                     /%_Identity="65.21739130434783"
                     /Motif="CCGTTGAAGCCAAATGAACAATT"
                     /annotation_group="LE: 5,070 -> 5,092"
     mismatch        5070..5071
                     /Motif="CCGTTGAAGCCAAATGAACAATT"
                     /annotation_group="LE: 5,070 -> 5,092"
                     /label="CC"
     mismatch        5078..5079
                     /Motif="CCGTTGAAGCCAAATGAACAATT"
                     /annotation_group="LE: 5,070 -> 5,092"
                     /label="GC"
     mismatch        5085
                     /Motif="CCGTTGAAGCCAAATGAACAATT"
                     /annotation_group="LE: 5,070 -> 5,092"
                     /label="G"
     mismatch        5087..5088
                     /Motif="CCGTTGAAGCCAAATGAACAATT"
                     /annotation_group="LE: 5,070 -> 5,092"
                     /label="AC"
     mismatch        5091
                     /Motif="CCGTTGAAGCCAAATGAACAATT"
                     /annotation_group="LE: 5,070 -> 5,092"
                     /label="T"
ORIGIN      
        1 tgagattttc tcaaatcagt cctattgtat aatactcgta tgagatgaga tgaaaaatcg
       61 aatgatgccg ttggagaaca agtgttatgc ttattctgac cgaaaccttc ttcgaaaaag
      121 cttggattaa aataccttgt ttgtaaagaa gtctttccac aagatctagg tcctaaaatt
      181 acgactttca ttaatgacgc ttccaataat tctccatcat tggccataaa acaaaatgag
      241 ctgttgctag attcaccaat aagcttgcag catctgttga tggtcatcca attataatta
      301 gtaaataatc tacatttttc tttgaagctt ttatgcatct tttctgcata tttacatgct
      361 cgtaacactt ttgaattttt atccaaatat tcagaaattt gtggtggtga tgtcgtgaat
      421 gtgtagaacg gatgatcatg tggaacaatt atttcaaaga tatatttcca taatatttct
      481 gaattgtgaa tattttccca gagagtgata tataaatatt gacaaacaag atgcaagtcg
      541 aatgcttgtc gtagtatcga atattctctg tcatcatctt cctcctctga atctatagta
      601 ctaacatcat cgtcacactt ttcaacagat gtttcttcat gatttttctc tttttgcgtt
      661 ttgtgcacta cacgttgttg ttcttttata aatcctctac aatgatcacc tccgcttgct
      721 gcaggtgtaa atataaaaga aatgatatgg aacaacacat ctccatctaa ttggcacaat
      781 aaacagtcat gtctatttct agagaataat tcttgataat gttgtttttg ttccaatgca
      841 gagatctttg gttttgctcc gatgatggat ccacttcttc cgttgttgtt agtactagca
      901 gtagtactta aagttccaag aagactattc gtacttgttg tacttttaac cgaattcttt
      961 ctcgaggatg atggttcttc aatcttgaca aataacggat cgactaagac aaaatcctga
     1021 tcaacttccg atgtttcata gataaactga ttggctgatt tttgttgtcg aaggcgtttt
     1081 tgttgttgct ggagtttggt aatttcattt cccatctctg atgaattcac gttttgatat
     1141 tggtattttc gtttgattga tctatttttt gttttttaat ttttggttcc attttaatga
     1201 tcgttgcctg aattggtgac gacgaaaaaa tgtaaatgga aactgtattg gaacattagt
     1261 cttctggtcc agaaccacac accataattt ttgcaaatat tccatcccct caacgttcac
     1321 accagaatgt gttcagtagt cattcacaca cctcgagcca gaccaaaagt catggtcata
     1381 accaaccact cttctttcag aaaatcaatg ttgtaataca atcttgcctg aattggagac
     1441 gacgaaaatg taaatagaaa ccgttgaagc caaaagaaca attccagcaa attctttcaa
     1501 aaaccatcac taaaacacag tcctgatgac gaggctttgt taataacttt gtttgttttg
     1561 gaagttttgt tttaataaac ggtttttaat tgcccagcac taaaataaag gagcaaaagc
     1621 cacaatttat tacaaattca acatgtaaat ataatcatca acagtcagtt cctgacgagc
     1681 cattcattca ttctttgaat caaaagtgtt gttttggagg ataaggaatt gtcaaggcgt
     1741 tcacttttcc atgatcagtt ccgacgaaaa gaatgaatca agatattcaa attgatagag
     1801 tttcaattga atgagtcatt caatactgat agagtttcaa ttgaatggtt atcaaaaaaa
     1861 aactcaacaa caaccttaat ctcaacgaat gaagagaagt agagaggatg aacccactca
     1921 tcctcctact aatccatctc ttgcacacgg catcattcca ttctgggatg agtactcaca
     1981 acaagtatcg gataaacttt gggcatgttc aagagattcc tttcatgagt ttaatcagta
     2041 caacaacaag ggatgcactg acggatggtt caacttttct caattcactg tgattgaatc
     2101 caagccagtg tttgatgttc cactcagtgt ccatcactct ataacagaga atgtggcttt
     2161 tgataactct aaaaagccac ctcagctcaa gaaagcaaaa aagaatcaaa aggtggccca
     2221 aaaatttcaa gcagacaaat ccttgaaaat ccgactctac cccaaagaac aagaaaggac
     2281 aacattgaat cagtggatgg gaactgctcg ttggatctac aacaagtgtt tagaatttac
     2341 acacaacttc aaaggtgtca agaaaaataa gaagaatttc cgaacggttg tggtgaacaa
     2401 tgataattat cagacagaaa atcagtgggt tgtaaatact ccttatgacg taagagatgc
     2461 tgctgctatt gaattgttga ctgcgtttaa aacaaacttt gaaaagaaga aagctggaac
     2521 aattgacaag ttcatgatcc gtttaaggcg aaagaaagac agaaaagatc atttcgttct
     2581 acattgcaag cactggaaga aaaagaatgg actgtattct tttataagga acatcaagag
     2641 tgccgaacct ttgcttgagg agcttcagta cgattccatc attattaaga acaagttgaa
     2701 ccgttattat ttatgtattc cacaagtact ggaaattagg ggtgagaacc aagcccctca
     2761 acattcagga caagttgtag cgttggatcc aggagtaaga acatttcaga ccacctttga
     2821 tttgaatggt tattcaacca aatggggctc aggaggtgcc gaaagaattg gtagattgtg
     2881 ttgcgcgtat gataagttac aatcgaagtg gtctcaacca gaagtcagac attgcaaaag
     2941 atacaagtac aagagagcag gaagaagaat tcaacaaaag attagaaata ttgtggatga
     3001 tctacacaag aaactgtgtt tgtggttgtg tcgaaactac caagtgatct tacttccttc
     3061 gtttgagact cagaaaatgg taaagaaact ccataggaga attaatagca agacagcaag
     3121 aaaaatgttg acttggtcac attacagatt caagcaaaga ttgcttcaca aagctagaga
     3181 gcatccgtgg acacacattt atattgtcaa cgaagcgtac acatccaaaa cttgctcatg
     3241 ttgtggacat gtttatacgg ttggattatc tgaagtgttt cgttgtccat catgtggctc
     3301 aatttttgac agagatatca atggagcaag aaatattctt cttcgattcc ttactactca
     3361 tagaattagc ttttgagcac cttgtgtgtt gggtcttccc caccttgtgt gcgttgggtc
     3421 ctttcccctg gctttcactc tttgagtgtt tgcttgcaag atcagcactt tgttcgattt
     3481 gtttgttttg ttcaaaatgt tgatttaaat aaaggcgtat tggaacattg aatatatata
     3541 cacctattaa tccacaagtg aactactgct gaccgtatct gttgaatcat ctccaagatc
     3601 caacgatgta ctagaggtag tagtttcatc attttcctta gcaatttcga gtaagaatct
     3661 ttgaaatgta tctctatata acatatttct cacaacaact tgcaacttgt caaacagatc
     3721 cacttgacca taaccattct tgatcttact cactaatgtg aatgtttcat cttgagataa
     3781 attcaattca tacttgctgt ccttggttaa gaattgctca ataatttctt gttgcttctt
     3841 ggagcgctgt tgagttcgtt tcatcttttt gtaggtttca atttcttcca agaatttaaa
     3901 gttttcatac gacttttcat tcatgcaaaa cactctcaac ctgtttctca tttctctatt
     3961 cttccaataa tagtcaaatt caaaggattg ttgctgttct gaaaattgtt gttgttgtga
     4021 aaggagagtt ttcttcaatt cgtgttgttc agacatgttt cgtgccatca taacgtaggc
     4081 atcgataata tctccgtctt gaacgacaat tttcacctta ctgcatgtca cattcactgg
     4141 aacggtcgat ctaaaacgag atcgtatgac accttcccaa acttgaacac cactttcttg
     4201 agaaagttct tccaattttt tgagaagtgt ttccaaagtc atgccttcga aatactcatg
     4261 aatgatcttg ttttgaacat ttttctcaga gttttcatct ctaatttttc caataacctt
     4321 gctttcaaac gaagagttgt agttgattat tttgcctgtt gcacattcta cagtaatgat
     4381 aaaatccgtg ataccattca tgacatttct gtacttttgt tcttcaatag aggtacgatc
     4441 gagtaatgat tgagctagag catgctcttt ttgcagttgt ataaatgatt tctccaacac
     4501 agaaagcatg taattcactc tcattcccag ttttccaatt tcatcttttc caaatttagg
     4561 taatttaaca cccttagtga ctgcattact atcattttgc cattcgcctg ttatttgtat
     4621 aaccccatta gtgagcttaa tcattcttct caaaacaaca agctccacaa atacaattac
     4681 tgagactgaa agcaaaatta gcattgcagt cattacaccc caagtgatta agaatgaatt
     4741 aattccattc aaataaatat ttcgagaaat gtctgctctc agcatgattg tgttctctcg
     4801 attgacatct tgtaaaattt gaagagatga cattcgttct ccataaatac tctcttcttc
     4861 caaaacacca gcaattgatg ccgagccact agtgtcacaa tatcggtctg atgttaatac
     4921 actcgacgac gagtcaaagg tgccaatata gaaaaagttt tgtaacaacc atgttgtgtt
     4981 caaagcatta atagataaac cactgtatga agaaatagaa gatgtgtcac tactatatcc
     5041 tgtcattgcg tgagcaactt gcatcccaat ggttgaattc aaatcataaa atgaaataca
     5101 cacttgtgtt ttggcagtta aatcttgaat gaaactactc gattgataca ttccaaagat
     5161 cataattcca taggattgtg tgtctgtgtc catagtcaat acaggcattg caaccatcat
     5221 gatgaattca ttgggatgat tcacacttgt tgaggaaggt ctcatgaacg ctgctcttct
     5281 cgttgttgaa acattcatgt ccttcacaaa ataatgatct gaattcaata cttccaattc
     5341 tattggaata tcctcttcca atgtggaatt ataacatgca taggatctga gcttggttcc
     5401 gttcaaaaag tagagtgaaa caaaactaag cttgacactt gccatatacg agcaataaaa
     5461 gttattggaa aagtattgat ccacatttcc aacattgggc atgaataatt tagctgt
//
LOCUS       NW_025407867.17_(reversed)        5517 bp    DNA     linear   UNK 01-JAN-1980
DEFINITION  Naegleria lovaniensis strain ATCC 30569 chromosome Unknown tig045,
            whole genome shotgun sequence.
ACCESSION   NW_025407867
VERSION     NW_025407867.1.17
KEYWORDS    .
SOURCE      .
  ORGANISM  .
FEATURES             Location/Qualifiers
     CDS             complement(548..1225)
                     /locus_tag="C9374_010790"
                     /codon_start=1
                     /product="uncharacterized protein"
                     /protein_id="XP_044543680.1"
                     /db_xref="GeneID:68103244"
                     /translation="MPTQPLTKKSLSRHQKHETTSSDEDEAPEMVQSSKAKLAVAALA
                     EQELRKQSVRDKKLKKLTKKSEKRKHSEEQEDVVDAEALHDTTSSSTKKKKLLDTAVL
                     DFLVQQDEKQEAALESLASTKTPQIQATLETAAPKKSRSKRFVDLKLEATLAKEKVDP
                     FTVKTEVDPAVLKFLHLEFYKKNHRKDTAKFVDAKRSTVVPASDFFGKQRWLTEQVFL
                     NPYDLQH"
     gene            complement(<548..>1225)
                     /locus_tag="C9374_010790"
                     /db_xref="GeneID:68103244"
     mRNA            complement(<548..>1225)
                     /locus_tag="C9374_010790"
                     /product="uncharacterized protein"
                     /transcript_id="XM_044686373.1"
                     /db_xref="GeneID:68103244"
     LE2             1604..1625
                     /Mismatches=6
                     /%_Identity="72.72727272727273"
                     /Motif="AACCACTGAACCCACAGCAACA"
                     /annotation_group="LE2: 1,604 -> 1,625"
     LE              1606..1628
                     /Mismatches=0
                     /%_Identity=100
                     /Motif="CCGTTGAAGCCAAATGAACAATT"
                     /annotation_group="LE: 1,606 -> 1,628"
     mismatch        1608..1609
                     /Motif="AACCACTGAACCCACAGCAACA"
                     /annotation_group="LE2: 1,604 -> 1,625"
                     /label="AC"
     mismatch        1614
                     /Motif="AACCACTGAACCCACAGCAACA"
                     /annotation_group="LE2: 1,604 -> 1,625"
                     /label="C"
     mismatch        1618
                     /Motif="AACCACTGAACCCACAGCAACA"
                     /annotation_group="LE2: 1,604 -> 1,625"
                     /label="C"
     mismatch        1620..1621
                     /Motif="AACCACTGAACCCACAGCAACA"
                     /annotation_group="LE2: 1,604 -> 1,625"
                     /label="GC"
     CDS             1890..3377
                     /locus_tag="C9374_010789"
                     /codon_start=1
                     /product="uncharacterized protein"
                     /protein_id="XP_044543679.1"
                     /db_xref="GeneID:68103243"
                     /translation="MKRSREDEPTHPPTNPSLAHGIIPFWDEYSQQVSDELWACSRDS
                     FHEFNQYNNKGCTDRWFKFSQFTVIESKPVFDVPLNVHYSITENVAFDNSKKPPQLKK
                     AKKNQKTPQKFQADKSLKIRLYPNEQERTTLNQWMGTARWIYNKCLEFTNKSKGVKKN
                     KKNFRTFVVNNDNYQTENQWVVNTPYDVRDAAANELLTAFKTNFEKKKAGMIDKFMIR
                     FRRKKDRKDHFVLHCKHWKKKTGLYSFIRNIKSAKPLPEELQYDSIIIKNKLNHYYLC
                     IPQVLDIRGENQAPQHSGQVVALDPGVRTFQTTFDLNGYSTKWGSGGAERIGRLCCAY
                     DKLQSKWSQPEVRHCKRYKYKRAGRRIQQKIRNIVDDLLKKLCLWLCRNYQVILLPSF
                     ETQKMVKKLHRRINSKTARKMLTWSHYRFKQRLLHKAREHPWTHIYIVNEAYTSKTCS
                     CCGHVYTVGSSEVFRCPSCGSIFDRDINGARNILLRFLTTHRISF"
     gene            <1890..>3377
                     /locus_tag="C9374_010789"
                     /db_xref="GeneID:68103243"
     mRNA            <1890..>3377
                     /locus_tag="C9374_010789"
                     /product="uncharacterized protein"
                     /transcript_id="XM_044686371.1"
                     /db_xref="GeneID:68103243"
     fz              2001..3374
                     /original_coord="NW_025407867.1:222675_224048:-1"
                     /fz="-1 96.0167714884696_20 477"
     LE              complement(2126..2148)
                     /Mismatches=8
                     /%_Identity="65.21739130434783"
                     /Motif="CCGTTGAAGCCAAATGAACAATT"
                     /annotation_group="LE: 2,126 <- 2,148"
     mismatch        2126
                     /Motif="CCGTTGAAGCCAAATGAACAATT"
                     /annotation_group="LE: 2,126 <- 2,148"
                     /label="T"
     mismatch        2128
                     /Motif="CCGTTGAAGCCAAATGAACAATT"
                     /annotation_group="LE: 2,126 <- 2,148"
                     /label="A"
     mismatch        2137..2139
                     /Motif="CCGTTGAAGCCAAATGAACAATT"
                     /annotation_group="LE: 2,126 <- 2,148"
                     /label="CCA"
     mismatch        2142..2143
                     /Motif="CCGTTGAAGCCAAATGAACAATT"
                     /annotation_group="LE: 2,126 <- 2,148"
                     /label="GA"
     mismatch        2147
                     /Motif="CCGTTGAAGCCAAATGAACAATT"
                     /annotation_group="LE: 2,126 <- 2,148"
                     /label="C"
     wrna            3402..3518
                     /original_coord="NW_025407867.1:222531_222647:-1"
     CDS             3548..4633
                     /locus_tag="C9374_010788"
                     /codon_start=1
                     /product="uncharacterized protein"
                     /protein_id="XP_044543678.1"
                     /db_xref="GeneID:68103242"
                     /translation="MITRTSSEPSCTISSPVESVVVVESNNSSPPICSNIHTPFIDDI
                     IFEILHFLPSSWIIRVCMKISKQWRQVSFQIPLSLAFKSNHFKQVRESIKFLGNCECL
                     TNLTSLDLSFNQIDNEGAKDIAMSECLKNLISLNLESNSIGNEGVKYISTSDYLKNLT
                     CLNLKYNRIDNEGIQYIATSEFLKKLTFLNLFDNGIGNEGVKYIAASEGLKNLTTLNL
                     VSNRIDNEGFKHIATSEYLKNLTSLNLINNRVGNEGVKYISTSECFNNLTCLNLRHNE
                     IGCEGVKYISASECLKNLTSLNLGFNQIGNEGVKYIAASECLKNLTTLNLGSNRIGNE
                     GFKYLTTSEYLKNLTSLDLIHNPINKR"
     gene            <3548..>4633
                     /locus_tag="C9374_010788"
                     /db_xref="GeneID:68103242"
     mRNA            <3548..>4633
                     /locus_tag="C9374_010788"
                     /product="uncharacterized protein"
                     /transcript_id="XM_044686370.1"
                     /db_xref="GeneID:68103242"
     LE              complement(3688..3710)
                     /Mismatches=8
                     /%_Identity="65.21739130434783"
                     /Motif="CCGTTGAAGCCAAATGAACAATT"
                     /annotation_group="LE: 3,688 <- 3,710"
     mismatch        3692
                     /Motif="CCGTTGAAGCCAAATGAACAATT"
                     /annotation_group="LE: 3,688 <- 3,710"
                     /label="C"
     mismatch        3700..3702
                     /Motif="CCGTTGAAGCCAAATGAACAATT"
                     /annotation_group="LE: 3,688 <- 3,710"
                     /label="GCC"
     mismatch        3704
                     /Motif="CCGTTGAAGCCAAATGAACAATT"
                     /annotation_group="LE: 3,688 <- 3,710"
                     /label="A"
     mismatch        3707
                     /Motif="CCGTTGAAGCCAAATGAACAATT"
                     /annotation_group="LE: 3,688 <- 3,710"
                     /label="T"
     mismatch        3709..3710
                     /Motif="CCGTTGAAGCCAAATGAACAATT"
                     /annotation_group="LE: 3,688 <- 3,710"
                     /label="CC"
ORIGIN      
        1 ctgtgacttc aataatatcc gttagtcgat gttcgtcaat aagctttaca ttttgatcta
       61 atactttgat ggttccttcc gcatcttgtg gaattgaagt tggctttttc tttttctttg
      121 tagtagattg atgatccttt tcgctgtacc accacaaaac atctcctcgg taatttgaag
      181 atgaagcctt tgattttcca aatgtaacaa atttaaaatt tcctgatttt acagcatcaa
      241 atctttttaa tccttgtgct gcacacgccg aacaacctcc ctctttgaaa ggaatgactt
      301 gaaactctcc gtgatcacac aacgaccata gcggaacgag tgtgggcatg tttgtttgct
      361 ggtatttttt tctttgatca actgaatcgt gagccttgtg cgcgaacttt tttgaagaag
      421 acttgtttgg gactttttat tgtttattaa taataacatt ttaattgaga caacaaggag
      481 atggtataat tcttaccttt ttcacaattt ttgaaacata attcctttct tttttaatat
      541 atctcgttta atgttgtaaa tcatagggat tgagaaacac ttgctctgtc aaccatcgtt
      601 gttttccaaa aaagtctgag gctggtacaa cagtgcttct ctttgcatcg acaaattttg
      661 cagtatcttt cctgtgattc ttcttgtaga attctaaatg taaaaatttc aaaacggctg
      721 gatcgacctc agttttcaca gtaaatggat cgaccttctc ctttgcaagt gtggcctcca
      781 atttcaaatc tacaaatctc ttggaacgtg atttcttggg tgctgccgtc tctaaggttg
      841 cttgaatttg aggtgttttt gtagaggcta atgactccaa agctgcttct tgtttttcat
      901 cttgttgaac tagaaaatcc aaaacagcgg tatccaataa tttctttttt tttgttgatg
      961 atgatgtagt atcatgtaat gcttccgcat ctaccacatc ctcttgctct tccgaatgtt
     1021 ttcgtttttc cgattttttc gttaactttt tcaatttctt atcccgaaca ctttgttttc
     1081 tcaattcttg ttctgcaagt gctgcaacag ccagtttagc cttgctactt tgtaccattt
     1141 ccggtgcttc atcctcatca ctcgatgttg tttcatgttt ttgatgacgg gaaagagatt
     1201 ttttcgttag tggttgagtt ggcatttttt ttgaacttca agacagaaaa taaaaatttc
     1261 aatcaaagag caagagcaac aagaaaataa ccattttctg tgaaattatc tcttctctga
     1321 tttccagacc gtgtataatt acacgctgaa ttggactaaa atccaagaac tgttagccct
     1381 cttcgttggc agatgcctca aattctgctg ctctgacaag atggaagacc agtcgcttgt
     1441 gtcattagtt aaagtcccaa ctagggattt ggtgtgcaaa tgacttcaat aaatttgttt
     1501 caacttcaat acacaggttt tccaatgatg agaaacattc attcaatttt aacaacaaga
     1561 gccttgttat tggaaatgat atttgttgaa ttactgtcga ttcaaccgtt gaagccaaat
     1621 gaacaattac agcaatttct ttcaaaaacc atcactaaaa cacagtcctg atgacgcaag
     1681 gtttattaat aaccttgttt gttttggagg ttttgttttt attaacggtt ttaagttgct
     1741 cttttccatg atcagtccgg acgaaaagaa tgaatcaagt tattcaaatt gatagagttt
     1801 caattaaatg agtccttcaa tactgataga gtttcaactc ttgttgaggt tatcaaaaaa
     1861 aaactcaaca acaaccttaa tctcaacgaa tgaagagaag tagagaggat gaacctactc
     1921 atcctcctac taatccatct cttgcacacg gcatcattcc attctgggat gagtactcac
     1981 aacaagtatc ggatgaactt tgggcatgtt caagagattc ctttcatgag tttaatcagt
     2041 acaacaacaa gggatgcact gacagatggt tcaaattttc tcaattcact gtgattgaat
     2101 caaagccagt gtttgatgtt ccactcaatg ttcattactc tataacagaa aatgtggctt
     2161 ttgataactc taaaaagcca cctcagctca agaaggcaaa gaagaatcaa aagacgcccc
     2221 aaaaatttca agcagacaaa tcattgaaaa ttcgtctcta ccccaatgaa caagaaagga
     2281 caacattgaa tcagtggatg ggaactgctc gttggatcta caacaagtgt ttagaattca
     2341 ccaacaaatc caaaggtgtc aagaaaaata agaagaattt cagaacgttt gtggtgaaca
     2401 acgataatta tcagacagaa aatcagtggg ttgtaaatac tccttatgac gtaagagatg
     2461 ctgccgctaa tgaattgttg actgcattta aaacaaattt tgaaaagaag aaagctggaa
     2521 tgattgacaa gttcatgatc cgtttcaggc gaaagaaaga cagaaaagat catttcgttc
     2581 tacattgcaa gcactggaag aaaaagactg gactgtattc ttttataagg aacatcaaga
     2641 gtgccaaacc tttgcctgag gagcttcagt acgattccat cattattaag aacaagttga
     2701 accattatta tttatgtatt ccacaagtac tggacattag gggtgagaac caagcccctc
     2761 aacattcagg acaagttgta gcattggatc caggagtaag aacatttcag accacctttg
     2821 atttgaatgg ttattcaacc aaatggggct caggaggtgc cgaaagaatt ggtagattgt
     2881 gttgcgcgta tgacaagttg caatcgaagt ggtctcaacc agaagtcaga cattgcaaaa
     2941 gatacaagta caagagagca ggaagaagaa ttcaacaaaa gattagaaat attgtggatg
     3001 atcttctcaa gaaactgtgt ttgtggctgt gtcgaaacta ccaagtgatt ttacttcctt
     3061 cgtttgagac tcagaaaatg gtaaagaaac tccataggag aattaatagc aagacagcaa
     3121 gaaaaatgtt gacttggtca cattacagat tcaagcaaag attgcttcac aaagctagag
     3181 agcatccgtg gacacacatt tatattgtca acgaagcgta tacatccaaa acttgctcat
     3241 gttgtggaca tgtttatacg gttggatcat ctgaagtgtt tcgttgtcca tcatgtggct
     3301 caatttttga cagagatatc aatggagcaa gaaatattct tcttcgattc cttactactc
     3361 atagaattag tttttgagca ccttgtgtgt tgggtcttcc ccaccttgtg tacgttgggt
     3421 cctttcccct ggctttcact ctttgagtgt ttgcttgcaa gatcagcact ttgttcgatt
     3481 tgtttgtttt gttcaaattg ttgatttaaa taaaggcgtt acagtatttg aaaaaaaaat
     3541 accaaaaatg atcacacgca ccagtagtga gccgagttgt acaatctcat caccggttga
     3601 aagtgttgtt gttgttgaat caaacaattc ctctcctccg atctgttcca acatccatac
     3661 accgttcatt gatgatatta tttttgaaat tcttcatttc cttccatcat catggatcat
     3721 tcgagtgtgt atgaaaattt caaaacaatg gagacaagta tcatttcaaa ttccgctatc
     3781 attggcattc aaatcaaatc acttcaaaca agttcgtgaa tcaatcaaat ttttggggaa
     3841 ttgtgaatgt ttgacgaatt taacttcttt ggaccttagt ttcaatcaaa ttgacaatga
     3901 aggtgcgaaa gatattgcta tgagtgaatg tttaaagaat ttaatttctt tgaatctgga
     3961 aagcaatagt attggtaatg aaggtgttaa atatatttct acaagtgatt atttgaagaa
     4021 tttgacttgt ttaaatttga aatacaatcg cattgacaat gaaggtatcc aatatattgc
     4081 tacgagtgaa tttttgaaga agttgacttt tttaaatctg tttgacaatg gaattggcaa
     4141 tgaaggtgtc aaatatattg ccgcaagtga aggattgaag aatttgacta ctttgaatct
     4201 ggtcagcaac agaattgaca atgaaggctt caaacatatt gctacgagtg aatatttgaa
     4261 gaatttgact tctttgaatc taatcaacaa tagagttggc aatgaaggcg tcaagtatat
     4321 ttctacaagt gaatgtttta ataacttgac ttgtttgaat ctgagacaca atgaaattgg
     4381 ctgtgaaggc gtaaaatata tttctgcaag cgaatgtttg aagaatttga cttctttaaa
     4441 tctaggattc aaccaaattg gcaatgaagg tgtcaaatat attgctgcga gtgagtgttt
     4501 gaagaatttg actactttga atctgggtag taatagaatt ggcaatgaag gttttaaata
     4561 tctcactacg agtgaatatt tgaagaatct gacttctttg gatctgatac acaatccaat
     4621 taacaaacgg tgattcatat attgttgatg attcaaacga gtcgaagaat tgtgcacagt
     4681 cacttcttaa agcaatctca cacaaaggct gtgatatctt ctctcaagat tggccactac
     4741 agatttttac tctcacagac tttcactcga gattggtttt tgcaatgttt atttgcaacc
     4801 ataaaaaatg aaatcttgtc gtggttcgga agctatgtgg atgataattt tgtacatctt
     4861 gattcatcat gttactatag caatgaacat catgaccaag tccagctttc ttgacaccaa
     4921 ctgtcaattg tcatcaacct catcattgaa gactttttac gttcgtccac tttacaacac
     4981 ttcccaagac accaaccaga aaaaatggct tcattcaatc tcttcggaag aagaacaaca
     5041 acaaccaaca acaaattgta ctcaagaatt tccgtgtccg tccgttgatg aagctttaca
     5101 attaattgtt caattattta attctaaaca aattgaaaaa ttagaaggaa aaataatatt
     5161 aatgcccggt cttgatggaa atgccatata tggaaaaaat ctttgcaaaa ttcgacaacc
     5221 tggagagtgt gggcttccat gttcgatcac atttgatcaa attgtgattg aatcattcga
     5281 tcttgattcc atgatcacct ttgattgtga agatttacct ctcttttcaa aacttcaaac
     5341 gaaccaaatg atcatgtctc atatcaatgt aaagaaaatg ccattcgtaa tgagtgacgg
     5401 acttattaca caacaaacac attttcatgc agcgaatgtg tcacacgttc aaatatatgc
     5461 atcatcacct tcgtttcctc aatttccaaa tgctatgata tttacaaaca ctgaaat
//
LOCUS       NW_025407847.11         5568 bp    DNA     linear   UNK 01-JAN-1980
DEFINITION  Naegleria lovaniensis strain ATCC 30569 chromosome Unknown tig025,
            whole genome shotgun sequence.
ACCESSION   NW_025407847
VERSION     NW_025407847.1.11
KEYWORDS    .
SOURCE      .
  ORGANISM  .
FEATURES             Location/Qualifiers
     LE              982..1004
                     /Mismatches=8
                     /%_Identity="65.21739130434783"
                     /Motif="CCGTTGAAGCCAAATGAACAATT"
                     /annotation_group="LE: 982 -> 1,004"
     mismatch        982..983
                     /Motif="CCGTTGAAGCCAAATGAACAATT"
                     /annotation_group="LE: 982 -> 1,004"
                     /label="CC"
     mismatch        985..986
                     /Motif="CCGTTGAAGCCAAATGAACAATT"
                     /annotation_group="LE: 982 -> 1,004"
                     /label="TT"
     mismatch        991..992
                     /Motif="CCGTTGAAGCCAAATGAACAATT"
                     /annotation_group="LE: 982 -> 1,004"
                     /label="CC"
     mismatch        998
                     /Motif="CCGTTGAAGCCAAATGAACAATT"
                     /annotation_group="LE: 982 -> 1,004"
                     /label="A"
     mismatch        1002
                     /Motif="CCGTTGAAGCCAAATGAACAATT"
                     /annotation_group="LE: 982 -> 1,004"
                     /label="A"
     LE              1524..1546
                     /Mismatches=1
                     /%_Identity="95.65217391304348"
                     /Motif="CCGTTGAAGCCAAATGAACAATT"
                     /annotation_group="LE: 1,524 -> 1,546"
     mismatch        1538
                     /Motif="CCGTTGAAGCCAAATGAACAATT"
                     /annotation_group="LE: 1,524 -> 1,546"
                     /label="T"
     fz              2000..2767
                     /original_coord="NW_025407847.1:60739_61506:1"
                     /fz="1 51.57232704402516_14 259"
     fz              2760..3425
                     /original_coord="NW_025407847.1:61499_62164:1"
                     /fz="1 46.540880503144656_256 477"
     wrna            3453..3568
                     /original_coord="NW_025407847.1:62192_62307:1"
     LE              complement(3596..3618)
                     /Mismatches=8
                     /%_Identity="65.21739130434783"
                     /Motif="CCGTTGAAGCCAAATGAACAATT"
                     /annotation_group="LE: 3,596 <- 3,618"
     mismatch        3598
                     /Motif="CCGTTGAAGCCAAATGAACAATT"
                     /annotation_group="LE: 3,596 <- 3,618"
                     /label="A"
     mismatch        3602
                     /Motif="CCGTTGAAGCCAAATGAACAATT"
                     /annotation_group="LE: 3,596 <- 3,618"
                     /label="A"
     mismatch        3608..3609
                     /Motif="CCGTTGAAGCCAAATGAACAATT"
                     /annotation_group="LE: 3,596 <- 3,618"
                     /label="CC"
     mismatch        3611
                     /Motif="CCGTTGAAGCCAAATGAACAATT"
                     /annotation_group="LE: 3,596 <- 3,618"
                     /label="A"
     mismatch        3613
                     /Motif="CCGTTGAAGCCAAATGAACAATT"
                     /annotation_group="LE: 3,596 <- 3,618"
                     /label="G"
     mismatch        3616..3617
                     /Motif="CCGTTGAAGCCAAATGAACAATT"
                     /annotation_group="LE: 3,596 <- 3,618"
                     /label="CG"
     CDS             join(complement(4615..5212),complement(4291..4542),
                     complement(4046..4249),complement(3724..3980))
                     /locus_tag="C9374_005669"
                     /codon_start=1
                     /product="uncharacterized protein"
                     /protein_id="XP_044547556.1"
                     /db_xref="GeneID:68098124"
                     /translation="MTELDKEKKEIHPCFVLTLPTPSNITNDHQVNGFEETIRAIQRK
                     LQNETWQDEDQTLGRPLSGGSNVIMIVSSANNTLTIYDCYNISIKQILAAEERTLFLT
                     TEGEVYCCSAAGKPFQKLDIADPIEMISSRRQLLLVTKDKRVYFNESYDMALDKLVKW
                     HDIDYPWPKDQEYPVDVSAGSTHILILTNVGNVYGFGQNYGQLGFAYGGVAYANVWRK
                     SETSHITGKIIRVFTTYNTSFILTNEGKLYTCGDRSYGASGLPNDTNTPTHYWTLVPK
                     LETEFVTDVRTGLFFVAVLCKSSNVYIFGYFNFYQFGRIASTNAGVNSTPMLLDTFDQ
                     TNIEDIACGGYNSMILTKNKEVYVGGVGRNALNPNNSGEYSKLEWAQILKQVYTGCTF
                     SNSNVSMHMGNTFYALHISKNTSVLRFFNFRNIWKVADVIFQFE"
     gene            complement(<3724..>5212)
                     /locus_tag="C9374_005669"
                     /db_xref="GeneID:68098124"
     mRNA            join(complement(4615..>5212),complement(4291..4542),
                     complement(4046..4249),complement(<3724..3980))
                     /locus_tag="C9374_005669"
                     /product="uncharacterized protein"
                     /transcript_id="XM_044695444.1"
                     /db_xref="GeneID:68098124"
ORIGIN      
        1 atttgccagc tcatattaga aatgatgaaa aagtgattag tttttctgtt gcaacaaatg
       61 gtatcaattt aaagcattta acacgagcac atcacaacga ccgagattta gtcctggaag
      121 cagttaaaga gaatggcttg gctcttgctt tcgcttctaa aacactgaaa aatttagacc
      181 cttttatttt ttcacaagcc aatcaaaata atcaactggt acaatacttt tccgatcgag
      241 ttggtgaaga aacgaagctt ggcgtgaaac caacaacact tggaatagct gagaatgatg
      301 attttattga tcaatttaag gaaaatctac aacgtggtat ttacggatgg ggtattgaac
      361 atttaacaca attccaaagg gatattattc aatccatttg tgatcaaaaa aaccgtaata
      421 tactcattga aggcccatgt gcctcaggta aaaccattgc ctccattatt ggagtgttga
      481 acaagggctt ggatgattcc tcaactgcgc cacctgacca agtacagtgc ttgataattt
      541 gccccacaaa agaaatggtt tatcaaattc aactattttt tacatctctc tgtgaataca
      601 tgagtgacat atccattggt aatagtacat gtggatggac cacattctat tcagcagaat
      661 ttgccaagtc atatcgagtg ctaattggta ctccaggacg aatagctcac aaatcaaaat
      721 attatttaga attgtctcat gtaaagacag ttatatttga aggatcagat cagttattag
      781 caggagaatt cggcaatgag ctcaatctga tctttaagaa attatccaac aattgccaaa
      841 gtattcttat ttcttcgtta ttttcgccaa aacttattat gagaatagcg aaaatattta
      901 cgaatgaaaa tttcaaggtt ttgagagtac cattgttgcc ttccaatcaa ccacacaagt
      961 atcaatttct cgaattgacg aatgaagaag aaaaatggac acttattaag gaaattattc
     1021 aagaccactc caatatgttg accatggttt tttgcaattc gagaagaaaa gcagagatgc
     1081 tttgtgaaga attgaataat gttggatttt gttgcaatgt cctccatggt gatattgatt
     1141 gtcaacaaag ggagcttatt ttgaacgact ttagaaaagg agcatttaga gtacttgttt
     1201 gtagcgattt gatggctcga gggatatcga tatcacacct tgagcttgtt gtaaattttg
     1261 actttccaga gaacaaggtt gtttttattg aaaggatggg acggctgttg caccccaacc
     1321 tgagtaagga aaaacaaatc atttcttttg taaccaaaga gtttaagaaa agagcaaaag
     1381 cttggcgtag agaattgggt atggaaaatc atgaagataa ttgatagagg gtagaaataa
     1441 tttcacatct atgagttgca gtttacaatt caagaagcct tgtgtgcaat attatttata
     1501 atcaataatt tttcactaac tcaccgttga agccaaaaga acaattctag caaattcttt
     1561 caaaaaccat cactaaaaca cagtcctgat gacgcggctt tattactaac cttgttcgtt
     1621 ttggaggttt tgtttttata atcggtttta agttgctcag cactaaaata aaagagcaaa
     1681 agtcacaatt tattacaaat tcaacaagta aatataatca tcaacagtca gttcctgacg
     1741 aaccattcat tcattctttg aatcaaaagt tttggaggtg gataaggaat tgtcaaagcg
     1801 ttcacttttc catgatcagt tcggacgaaa agaatgaatc aagttattca aattgataga
     1861 gtttcaattc aacaagtcat tcaacgctga tagagttgag gttttcaaaa aaaaactcaa
     1921 caacaacctt aatctcaacg aatgaagaga agtagagagg acgaacctac tcatcctcct
     1981 actaatccat ctcttgcaca cagcatcatt tcattctggc agtacgcaac aagtatcgga
     2041 taaactttgg gcatgtgcta gagattcctt tcatgagttt catcagtaca acaacaaggg
     2101 acgcacagac ggatggttca acttttctca attcactgtg attgaatcca agccagtgtt
     2161 tgatgtccca cccaatattc atcactctat aacagagaat gtggcttttg ataactctaa
     2221 aaagccacct cagctcaaga aggcaaagaa gaatcaaaag acgccccaaa aattacaagc
     2281 ggacaaatca atgaaaattc atctctaccc caatgaacaa gaaaggacaa cattgaatca
     2341 gtggatggga actgctcgtt ggatctacaa caagcgttta gaatttacac acaacttcaa
     2401 agatgtcaag aaaaacaaga agaatttcag aacgtttgtg gtgaacaacg ataattatca
     2461 gacagaaaat cagtgggttg tgaatactcc ttatgacgta agagatgctg ccgctattga
     2521 attgttgacg gcgtttaaaa caaactttga aaaatagaaa gctggaacga ttgacaagtt
     2581 catgatccgt ttcaggcgaa agaaagacag aaaagatcat ttcgttctcc actgcaagca
     2641 ctggaagaaa aagagtggac tgtattcttt tataaggaac atcaagagcg ccgaaccttt
     2701 gcctgtggag cttcagtacg attccatcat tattaagaac aagttgaacc attattaatt
     2761 atttatgtat tccacaagta ctggatatta ggggtgagaa ccaagcccct caacattcag
     2821 gacaagttgt agcattggat ccaggagtaa gaacatttca gaccaccttt gatttgaatg
     2881 gttattcaac caaatggggc tcaggaggtg ccgaaagaat tggtagattg tgttgcgcgt
     2941 atgacaagtt acaatcgaag tggtctcaac cagaagtcag acattgcaaa agatacaagt
     3001 acaagagagc aggaagaaga attcaacaaa agattagaaa tattgtggat gatctacaca
     3061 agaaactgtg tttgtggctg tgtcgaaact accaagtgat cttacttcct tcgtttgaga
     3121 ctcagaaaat ggtaaagaaa ctccatagga gaattaatag caagacagca agaaaaatgt
     3181 tgacttggtc acattataga ttcaagcaaa gattgcttca caaagctaga gagtatccgt
     3241 ggacacacat ttatattgtc aacgaagcgt atacatccaa aacttgctca tgttgtggac
     3301 atattcatac ggttggatca tctgaagtgt ttcgttgtcc atcatgtggc tcaatttttg
     3361 acagagatat caatgcagca agaaatattc ttcttcgatt ccttactact catagaatta
     3421 gtttttgagc accttgtgtg ttgggtcttc cccaccttgt gtgcgttggg tcttttcccc
     3481 tggctttcac tctttgagtg tttgcttgca agatcagcac tttgttcgat ttgtttgttt
     3541 tgttcaaatt gttgatttaa ataaaggcac tgaccaattt accctttttt cgaataaatg
     3601 tccattttcc gtgaatagtg agcttgttga tttgactatt agcgaatgat tgaatccaag
     3661 agttgtgaaa ggttaattta ctaatggtta taggcggtaa cagttttcat aaagccgtgt
     3721 cgactattca aactgaaata taacatctgc cactttccaa atatttctaa aattgaaaaa
     3781 tctcaaaaca gatgtgtttt tggaaatgtg caaggcgtaa aaggtgtttc ccatatgcat
     3841 ggaaacgttg gaattgctaa aagtacatcc tgtgtaaact tgttttaaaa tctgagccca
     3901 ttctaacttg gaatattcac cagagttgtt tgggttgaga gcatttctac ccacaccacc
     3961 cacgtacacc tctttgtttt ctattgatca agccatgcat gaaaaaatta aggaaatact
     4021 ttagccataa cttggattca aaaacttgtc aaaatcatag aattgtagcc tccacaagca
     4081 atatcttcaa tatttgtttg atcaaaagta tccaagagca tgggagtact gtttacacct
     4141 gcatttgttg aagcaattct accaaattga tagaaattaa aatatccaaa aatgtaaaca
     4201 ttcgatgact tgcataaaac cgcaacaaaa aacaatccag tcctcacatc ttttggattt
     4261 aagagtcgac atgtaaaaga gaaaactaac ctgtcacaaa ttcggtttca agtttgggaa
     4321 caagagtcca ataatgagtt ggagtgtttg tgtcattggg caagccagaa gcaccatacg
     4381 atcggtcgcc acaagtatat aactttcctt cattcgtcaa aataaaactc gtattatagg
     4441 ttgtgaagac cctaataatt tttccagtaa tatgtgatgt ttcagatttt cgccaaacat
     4501 tcgcataagc aacgccacca taagcaaatc ctaattgacc atcttttgga taagtgtata
     4561 tttaaattcg ccatggcggt taatatcgtg gacatgtctg atcctatgac ttacaatttt
     4621 gcccaaagcc ataaacattt ccaacattag taagaattag tatgtgtgtt gaacctgctg
     4681 atacatcgac tggatattct tgatcttttg gccaaggata atcgatgtca tgccacttta
     4741 caagtttatc caatgccata tcgtaagatt cgttgaaata aactctcttg tctttagtca
     4801 caagtaataa ttggcggcgt gacgatatca tctcgattgg gtcagcaatg tcaagttttt
     4861 gaaaaggttt tccagcagct gaacaacaat atacttctcc ttctgttgtt aaaaaaagtg
     4921 tgcgttcttc ggcagccaat atttgtttga tagaaatatt ataacaatca taaatagtga
     4981 gagtattgtt agcggaactg acaatcatga tcacattaga tccacccgat aaaggtcttc
     5041 ctaaagtttg atcttcatcc tgccatgttt cattttgtaa ttttctctga atggcacgga
     5101 tggtttcttc aaatccattc acttgatgat cgttggtgat gttggaaggg gttggcaatg
     5161 tgagtacgaa acatggatga atttcttttt tttccttgtc gagttcagtc attttttttt
     5221 ttcaatttca acctcaaaaa tgagcaacga caaagagaag gaagctcttg cactggagaa
     5281 ggaaggaaag aaactgtatg tatttgtatc aggaatatat agttcatgat catgtccaat
     5341 ccgaatggaa tatatgattg cttccactct agtgcctcca agagcttaat gaattttttt
     5401 aagcctgatt atgattctgc tgcagctgct tttgagaaag cagccttaat atacaaacaa
     5461 ttaaaactgc cagcaaaagc gatccaatgc tattctcaat gtggtgaatg tttcggtaaa
     5521 tgtggaatgt aagtaaagtt ggaaagtgtt tcggaagaga aacaatga
//
LOCUS       NW_025407870.14        19187 bp    DNA     linear   UNK 01-JAN-1980
DEFINITION  Naegleria lovaniensis strain ATCC 30569 chromosome Unknown tig048,
            whole genome shotgun sequence.
ACCESSION   NW_025407870
VERSION     NW_025407870.1.14
KEYWORDS    .
SOURCE      .
  ORGANISM  .
FEATURES             Location/Qualifiers
     CDS             complement(689..1051)
                     /locus_tag="C9374_011129"
                     /codon_start=1
                     /product="uncharacterized protein"
                     /protein_id="XP_044543224.1"
                     /db_xref="GeneID:68103583"
                     /translation="MSIIVASHHQNILIILLLVNLKEHVALLPCFQILNMNPTIHTLL
                     FNLNIPGIEVLLTKEFKLKQYSNNDIVEFDKLEQQWNRTHQPHNLLQNFKNKQSNAHI
                     TIGGITYHKQQIEKPEAN"
     gene            complement(<689..>1051)
                     /locus_tag="C9374_011129"
                     /db_xref="GeneID:68103583"
     mRNA            complement(<689..>1051)
                     /locus_tag="C9374_011129"
                     /product="uncharacterized protein"
                     /transcript_id="XM_044686751.1"
                     /db_xref="GeneID:68103583"
     LE              1328..1350
                     /Mismatches=8
                     /%_Identity="65.21739130434783"
                     /Motif="CCGTTGAAGCCAAATGAACAATT"
                     /annotation_group="LE: 1,328 -> 1,350"
     mismatch        1328
                     /Motif="CCGTTGAAGCCAAATGAACAATT"
                     /annotation_group="LE: 1,328 -> 1,350"
                     /label="C"
     mismatch        1330
                     /Motif="CCGTTGAAGCCAAATGAACAATT"
                     /annotation_group="LE: 1,328 -> 1,350"
                     /label="G"
     mismatch        1337
                     /Motif="CCGTTGAAGCCAAATGAACAATT"
                     /annotation_group="LE: 1,328 -> 1,350"
                     /label="C"
     mismatch        1339
                     /Motif="CCGTTGAAGCCAAATGAACAATT"
                     /annotation_group="LE: 1,328 -> 1,350"
                     /label="A"
     mismatch        1342..1343
                     /Motif="CCGTTGAAGCCAAATGAACAATT"
                     /annotation_group="LE: 1,328 -> 1,350"
                     /label="TG"
     mismatch        1345..1346
                     /Motif="CCGTTGAAGCCAAATGAACAATT"
                     /annotation_group="LE: 1,328 -> 1,350"
                     /label="AC"
     CDS             join(1693..1719,2039..2788)
                     /locus_tag="C9374_011130"
                     /codon_start=1
                     /product="uncharacterized protein"
                     /protein_id="XP_044543225.1"
                     /db_xref="GeneID:68103584"
                     /translation="MKIRIRFVGYNNKGCTDRWFNFSQFTVIESKPVFDVPLNVHHSI
                     TENVAFDNSKKPPQLKKAKKNQKVAQKFQADKSLKIRLYPNEQERTTLNQWMGTARWI
                     YNRCLEFTNKSKGVKKNKKNFRTFVVNNDNYQTENQWVVNTPYDVRDAAAIELLFNIN
                     FEKKKAGTIDKFMIHFRRKKDRKDHFILHCKHWKSKKGQYSFIRNIKSAEPLPKELQY
                     NSVIIKNKLNHYYLCIPQVLDIRGENQAPQHSGQVEALDP"
     gene            <1693..>2788
                     /locus_tag="C9374_011130"
                     /db_xref="GeneID:68103584"
     mRNA            join(<1693..1719,2039..>2788)
                     /locus_tag="C9374_011130"
                     /product="uncharacterized protein"
                     /transcript_id="XM_044686752.1"
                     /db_xref="GeneID:68103584"
     fz              2000..3367
                     /original_coord="NW_025407870.1:92226_93593:1"
                     /fz="1 96.0167714884696_20 477"
     wrna            3395..3511
                     /original_coord="NW_025407870.1:93621_93737:1"
     CDS             3569..4057
                     /locus_tag="C9374_011131"
                     /codon_start=1
                     /product="uncharacterized protein"
                     /protein_id="XP_044543226.1"
                     /db_xref="GeneID:68103585"
                     /translation="MVHFRRYGLAPAGKVKLLTPHVPASEHSSNSSHKYNGGRKKLRK
                     HFQHNNKYKSGAHRLVSSFEPPNQSSSSLDNEEHGTPHYLSNSEHKFNTLEGMNRLEF
                     QWTIVHEKRLQIKAEAFYNRNNKNHKKWHRNHPKDGFYQLRQVFEAHHETNEEEKEDE
                     NV"
     gene            <3569..>4057
                     /locus_tag="C9374_011131"
                     /db_xref="GeneID:68103585"
     mRNA            <3569..>4057
                     /locus_tag="C9374_011131"
                     /product="uncharacterized protein"
                     /transcript_id="XM_044686753.1"
                     /db_xref="GeneID:68103585"
     LE              complement(3656..3678)
                     /Mismatches=8
                     /%_Identity="65.21739130434783"
                     /Motif="CCGTTGAAGCCAAATGAACAATT"
                     /annotation_group="LE: 3,656 <- 3,678"
     mismatch        3660
                     /Motif="CCGTTGAAGCCAAATGAACAATT"
                     /annotation_group="LE: 3,656 <- 3,678"
                     /label="C"
     mismatch        3665..3670
                     /Motif="CCGTTGAAGCCAAATGAACAATT"
                     /annotation_group="LE: 3,656 <- 3,678"
                     /label="GCCAAA"
     mismatch        3672
                     /Motif="CCGTTGAAGCCAAATGAACAATT"
                     /annotation_group="LE: 3,656 <- 3,678"
                     /label="A"
     CDS             4528..5832
                     /locus_tag="C9374_011132"
                     /codon_start=1
                     /product="uncharacterized protein"
                     /protein_id="XP_044543227.1"
                     /db_xref="GeneID:68103586"
                     /translation="MFTHSSNRLTAHKTSLLLVLLLLLSACLIICSLSSVQARGRGRS
                     TPTTSKQRARAYWKKNLSLRDARKIHRIRAQMKRTRRTLKGLKLELSSSKCSQKRRRL
                     IKRLIKRRRQRLQQLRRGLRRSLRRVVRKAANKRRASRSRRRRSAAVKCTKRNRKLRK
                     CKRIAKRRLARLRRQLRRRIAAAARRRRASRRQGRSRKCTKRNRRLRKCQQRRRQHRQ
                     SRGKKLLRRIMRRVRARALRAAARQRRALLRKLKRQQRRAAARRAARRAARRAARRRA
                     ARRAARRAASRRQRRSRKCTKRNRRCQRKRSSRRFLVLAFNKREFLRKLLRRRSHRYY
                     GLRGFKRYARLVTLLKWIRAKRASRRSRYFRVKERRILRGLRLLRSRFAKLRLSPRRR
                     RRSSSTKVTRIVIHGVQNKKQVKLVIPKRLKNKIKRVIVYRV"
     gene            <4528..>5832
                     /locus_tag="C9374_011132"
                     /db_xref="GeneID:68103586"
     mRNA            <4528..>5832
                     /locus_tag="C9374_011132"
                     /product="uncharacterized protein"
                     /transcript_id="XM_044686754.1"
                     /db_xref="GeneID:68103586"
     CDS             join(6202..6379,6552..8197)
                     /locus_tag="C9374_011133"
                     /codon_start=1
                     /product="uncharacterized protein"
                     /protein_id="XP_044543228.1"
                     /db_xref="GeneID:68103587"
                     /translation="MTIARHAKSSSPSKPQHLPPVKISCQDVLQYFEMKFDAFIDYPP
                     ARQCFFTFLESTQNTEITLFLEQIEIFKSLHSSSSSHNYHPSNSTSTADSSNTSSTTS
                     TSSKKSSIDYYFDHETVEDIFEHHLHGAPTLSQAALLKACEIADTFIQDHAPNELNLK
                     SDTKKKILEKIEKNRIFYGLDKEQLVVREENDDVKGKHVSAVPFLDSTIFDDLEAHIL
                     LSLKSNQFANFLASDIFKDFVENESVETLFILGTPRSGHQGISTGGVDFLQLLNSKHS
                     RKTFSTRISLNSHNIFTLNEALTLREVQYLRNTLLQYDHTSPNWTLLSYSKEQEIYAT
                     VMDGDSFCEKLFGRKDMMFYKSVTHYQYGSDRVYKALIDVEFRKFHTTEPVSASEISK
                     YIQSGGKSQLLTASLNQQLDTVILTELYEMKWPIRNREFMTSCAGVQVTHSTSVNSGT
                     FQSNNDNDNRTTVSSSLSNLDTFYLFKKSCNNNQYDLQLLGSEHSLFNSSTANASSHS
                     KFKNTVQGYCLSALKVEPTSSTSCKTTHVMFVDMKGLLTQNWAQKILTHKSKSGKKHV
                     TLLKTPQQQMTQWIEKDSLMALHSPVTDAILKTLSENVNIF"
     gene            <6202..>8197
                     /locus_tag="C9374_011133"
                     /db_xref="GeneID:68103587"
     mRNA            join(<6202..6379,6552..>8197)
                     /locus_tag="C9374_011133"
                     /product="uncharacterized protein"
                     /transcript_id="XM_044686755.1"
                     /db_xref="GeneID:68103587"
     CDS             complement(8307..9737)
                     /locus_tag="C9374_011134"
                     /codon_start=1
                     /product="uncharacterized protein"
                     /protein_id="XP_044543229.1"
                     /db_xref="GeneID:68103588"
                     /translation="MSQQMNEMVDSNVVEERNIFWKRYFIEKIANPKFMSKTSSKRIV
                     KPALTFSLEYISKHYVETMFSSKVSQKDTDDDGNEDQECEIISNAAQFFWSPFPQYTG
                     KSIESGDDYIALGESKVGGYPDFPRDFEWPKDENGEEWIFAAQINVRQLEYYSFSNSG
                     ILNQGGMIYFLFPKDATGCRSYWGLRKQDHQPVTYLSSKQITEMGGLERRIPVKKKKQ
                     QSFQDSSLTSQVEELHDDDDDDDFEFDEEHPDHLFCSPNRMVFFRNVGFYPLFGRQSL
                     GFIVENQHCANFTTIENHDYFHVNLSNVFGSPFSLLPTVMGLPETSIDKNRLYVNVMA
                     WELDLSLLPSDIIVFQSCPELEFKMYQGLDHATPVLHFAKTTWSNGIYLSYSLVENWN
                     VLHGTCSFLYRLANEEEQKTLTQTCEYLKADQRFRTLGKVLDLDAYNMNLKSWCGEGW
                     MFFLPFHYFELNTGPVKDSYVLSFDP"
     gene            complement(<8307..>9737)
                     /locus_tag="C9374_011134"
                     /db_xref="GeneID:68103588"
     mRNA            complement(<8307..>9737)
                     /locus_tag="C9374_011134"
                     /product="uncharacterized protein"
                     /transcript_id="XM_044686756.1"
                     /db_xref="GeneID:68103588"
     CDS             complement(10024..10944)
                     /locus_tag="C9374_011135"
                     /codon_start=1
                     /product="uncharacterized protein"
                     /protein_id="XP_044543230.1"
                     /db_xref="GeneID:68103589"
                     /translation="MKSNNHSSDVLNLENKMLLFFSEQRQFESMMRKQCTTYQLQLSE
                     REEESRVLSEENGRLSLKVSELNAKLYNLTFDIEVKEKVYLHQIQKLETDFQSAESKF
                     HHQLEQLQTMNTELTQQIERLKHLLETKEVTLQENIQQQISKLYEEIEQKDLLLSTQM
                     KSFSNEKAHFTKHIHQIQSENFSLKTQLHDSDKKAIQLLLLIQDLKNETDSLRQEYSL
                     AFETLKQEFKQVQIRHFQKFSTSFKSEESEKPSISPRCEHDSQNLTSRKAFSLPSSPK
                     AQKSSCPLQLHYVPEKNGTKEKNSSRTCSL"
     gene            complement(<10024..>10944)
                     /locus_tag="C9374_011135"
                     /db_xref="GeneID:68103589"
     mRNA            complement(<10024..>10944)
                     /locus_tag="C9374_011135"
                     /product="uncharacterized protein"
                     /transcript_id="XM_044686757.1"
                     /db_xref="GeneID:68103589"
     CDS             11780..13930
                     /locus_tag="C9374_011136"
                     /codon_start=1
                     /product="uncharacterized protein"
                     /protein_id="XP_044543231.1"
                     /db_xref="GeneID:68103590"
                     /translation="MGQRLSLNIATISRLEDLIPISASGSGNDDGEGEGPPDRSEALA
                     EEQQNTIRLKLLKANVVSAATSHHGNNIASSASPKSFASADRRRRGNDAAFKHELGRR
                     PSYSSDNISQPSFGEEQTALILEKMKNIGPIQQFVEQLSNEEKLLKSYLDFNWMTTVA
                     LIERSASESMRFLSKGIGDFFNVAIHEMQLKISDSQADLTSMESIHGQQYVEVKLAIV
                     PYIHFSEGSSFSTISFPVLDHFPVDSEDEPFVNVSPRTNNLSHNNHHNSSGGSSSSPL
                     RINVTKTPSKFTLALIVGPWLVFFDPLTSLIIPKKLYGMAKIIASNLPELFITKQKEK
                     LTEKLAQCIVSWNTSKLFKNEKDMFCSPRQNSTSSPPQQSMYGNGIDFIDDYMRNYLN
                     IDYTTFPLVRYFKTFLGNARQQGWSQMVIDLDESLIGKYGPVLTPTTPLSCFDFSNPN
                     TKLANSNNVNQFAHKPPHGGGTAMCTLVIESHEELDNIIKDMMIHDLMENAASYQQFE
                     RTSTPETPLGSEPSSLCATSKKEGNKMSTTQQQPTFPTTISESDNVTNMRKKAPPVSH
                     FFIDVLKMFDRAWWMRHLFDVNEEHVEVSTPSHKKHVSTTVQSSGDSPSQIRHTRDYI
                     SEIGCPFGHAIPDYEKNLECYPRRRKKKLKQQVISRPNSPSSPNTSRRSITSLSPRKS
                     PSIRSNASPKTPIQPFPQTSNESIPLDSLNEIKR"
     gene            <11780..>13930
                     /locus_tag="C9374_011136"
                     /db_xref="GeneID:68103590"
     mRNA            <11780..>13930
                     /locus_tag="C9374_011136"
                     /product="uncharacterized protein"
                     /transcript_id="XM_044686758.1"
                     /db_xref="GeneID:68103590"
     CDS             complement(14080..15294)
                     /locus_tag="C9374_011137"
                     /codon_start=1
                     /product="uncharacterized protein"
                     /protein_id="XP_044543232.1"
                     /db_xref="GeneID:68103591"
                     /translation="MYNNNSEKSSLSSSRGGRGYDHSYNTRGGGTRGGRGYASRGGRG
                     GGTRGGRGSYHSHHHHSNSYYHHPSSNNRSHYQNDPYNNNNNNHHQNNNYHNTFDNTA
                     HGEEENYFAQLQQDSINQPYYAQNRGSPSSDYNYEMAQQYEELPQQQFQPPPVQQTVP
                     QQTQPTLVVHQQQPSSQFTNSYGHISNSIKFTSQPIHSIDYIQNDPANSNMMNSQQVP
                     PHNYYSTYPQQPLSSEHGPIPSTSNYYHPPPPPSAIQGVPQHMGYQTSYYSKGIRLPQ
                     SQRDLLSDCSTLSSTSSFISQDQHSIDSHSSFSQERQQIQAVRITGIPNQLSIPQFLS
                     LLKSNVPILNGNIKNEHLVKPISNPKFPDSYYIFLNINGVDGFEAIKNHLNNSSSSSI
                     YGSTISASLKFN"
     gene            complement(<14080..>15294)
                     /locus_tag="C9374_011137"
                     /db_xref="GeneID:68103591"
     mRNA            complement(<14080..>15294)
                     /locus_tag="C9374_011137"
                     /product="uncharacterized protein"
                     /transcript_id="XM_044686759.1"
                     /db_xref="GeneID:68103591"
     LE              complement(15413..15435)
                     /Mismatches=8
                     /%_Identity="65.21739130434783"
                     /Motif="CCGTTGAAGCCAAATGAACAATT"
                     /annotation_group="LE: 15,413 <- 15,435"
     mismatch        15417
                     /Motif="CCGTTGAAGCCAAATGAACAATT"
                     /annotation_group="LE: 15,413 <- 15,435"
                     /label="C"
     mismatch        15420..15421
                     /Motif="CCGTTGAAGCCAAATGAACAATT"
                     /annotation_group="LE: 15,413 <- 15,435"
                     /label="TG"
     mismatch        15425..15427
                     /Motif="CCGTTGAAGCCAAATGAACAATT"
                     /annotation_group="LE: 15,413 <- 15,435"
                     /label="GCC"
     mismatch        15433
                     /Motif="CCGTTGAAGCCAAATGAACAATT"
                     /annotation_group="LE: 15,413 <- 15,435"
                     /label="G"
     mismatch        15435
                     /Motif="CCGTTGAAGCCAAATGAACAATT"
                     /annotation_group="LE: 15,413 <- 15,435"
                     /label="C"
     CDS             join(complement(16652..16680),complement(16485..16568),
                     complement(15485..16238))
                     /locus_tag="C9374_011138"
                     /codon_start=1
                     /product="uncharacterized protein"
                     /protein_id="XP_044543233.1"
                     /db_xref="GeneID:68103592"
                     /translation="MEVKIAVIGSGGVGKSCLTLRFTQETFSENYDPTIEDSYYKFTE
                     LENSQQCGFSILDTAGQEEFKSLRESWMKHADGFLLVYSMDDKKSFESILEFYEQILR
                     VKDTDSWPAIVVVGNKADLEDSRRQVTADMVTKFIKQYDLDHFDCSALSGLNVKKAFQ
                     RTAKYVLIHKGVKLLEEVVHTPQNSEVNISISAPPDNCHDDNACHQKDILSTSNSHGK
                     LSSLDGGGGSSPSLWRRTTSDAPSSNLNSQIDASPTTPSFISNSNHSGKSLGSYTPEP
                     KSSEKKMKCVIL"
     gene            complement(<15485..>16680)
                     /locus_tag="C9374_011138"
                     /db_xref="GeneID:68103592"
     mRNA            join(complement(16652..>16680),complement(16485..16568),
                     complement(<15485..16238))
                     /locus_tag="C9374_011138"
                     /product="uncharacterized protein"
                     /transcript_id="XM_044686760.1"
                     /db_xref="GeneID:68103592"
     wrna            complement(16891..16926)
                     /original_coord="NW_025407870.1:107117_107152:-1"
     fz              complement(16954..17187)
                     /original_coord="NW_025407870.1:107180_107413:-1"
                     /fz="-1 16.352201257861633_400 477"
     LE              complement(17329..17351)
                     /Mismatches=1
                     /%_Identity="95.65217391304348"
                     /Motif="CCGTTGAAGCCAAATGAACAATT"
                     /annotation_group="LE: 17,329 <- 17,351"
     LE2             complement(17332..17353)
                     /Mismatches=6
                     /%_Identity="72.72727272727273"
                     /Motif="AACCACTGAACCCACAGCAACA"
                     /annotation_group="LE2: 17,332 <- 17,353"
     mismatch        17336..17337
                     /Motif="AACCACTGAACCCACAGCAACA"
                     /annotation_group="LE2: 17,332 <- 17,353"
                     /label="GC"
     mismatch        17337
                     /Motif="CCGTTGAAGCCAAATGAACAATT"
                     /annotation_group="LE: 17,329 <- 17,351"
                     /label="T"
     mismatch        17339
                     /Motif="AACCACTGAACCCACAGCAACA"
                     /annotation_group="LE2: 17,332 <- 17,353"
                     /label="C"
     mismatch        17343
                     /Motif="AACCACTGAACCCACAGCAACA"
                     /annotation_group="LE2: 17,332 <- 17,353"
                     /label="C"
     mismatch        17348..17349
                     /Motif="AACCACTGAACCCACAGCAACA"
                     /annotation_group="LE2: 17,332 <- 17,353"
                     /label="AC"
ORIGIN      
        1 actaggggtt gcgagggttt tggaattgcc aacaatgagt gatttcaaag aattgaggtt
       61 tttgatgtta gaatgaatga attttacgaa atccaattag aagaagtgca tccgatttct
      121 ttttacgatt gttttcgatt aagattccaa tctcaaatgt cctttggaga cattgtaaaa
      181 tcatcgacca tttgtctttg gttgacctta aaaacatgac tttttgtctg ttcgattctt
      241 tgaacatgtt gatatgaaga taatgaaacg ataaatatcg aattgcaagg gttgtagatt
      301 tttcaaagca cgtctgacga gggccctttc aaaccttcag ccgcagcaaa cagccattca
      361 gccaggatag tcctcgctgc cgaaattatt ttcagatgca atcaacagaa tcctttggca
      421 tccggttgaa acaggatttt tgcggctgag ataggatttc gatcaggtga tcagtttatt
      481 ttgctgacta aaaaaccgtt ctccacaatg acggttctta aaatatttca taaaatcttt
      541 aaaaacgtcc atccaggcaa aggtttttgt tcttcttatt cctttttgtc cactgtttga
      601 tttgcttaat ttggcagatg tagacatgat tgttttcatc taattggaga acataatcac
      661 caatgcttaa atattcggaa ttgagagtct aatttgcttc tggtttttca atttgttgtt
      721 tgtgataggt aattcctcca atggtgatat gtgcgttgga ttgtttgttt ttgaaatttt
      781 gcagcaagtt gtgtggttga tgtgttctgt tccattgctg ctccaattta tcgaattcca
      841 caatgtcatt attcgaatat tgtttcaatt tgaattcttt tgtaagtaaa acttcaatac
      901 caggtatatt caaattaaac aatagggtat gaatggttgg attcatattc agtatctgaa
      961 agcatggcaa aagtgcaaca tgctctttca aattcaccaa taacaatata attaatatgt
     1021 tctggtgatg ggaagcaaca ataatactca tatggtaatc ttgtggattg atctttctct
     1081 ttgttgaatt gtaagccaac aattaaggca cttaaaaaat tattgagagc attcaagaaa
     1141 ttttcagcgt tcagattggt attggagcca caatattgtc gagccactcc ataaaaattc
     1201 tcgatcatat attcttgcag ttgaaaaggc aaaaatactc tgttgttggg tgatgattga
     1261 actctataca ttgtcaaaca aaccgatcat taataacaac aataatggat aaattgacaa
     1321 tttatctacc ttgaagtcga agtataaatt gactcattat caatttcgat gtcagtattg
     1381 ttatgatttg tttctttttc tttgaggaag atgcgaacga ttccacaaag ctcttttgtt
     1441 atgaacattt gtttgacatc atcttcaatc ataattttgt ttttacgtga aatctttggt
     1501 ttggattatc attttcgggt tgcattcgga aagaaatcac tgcttcacat gaagtgcaaa
     1561 tgacatgatc tcttcatcat caaataaatt tagaacagca atgcttctga tagcattttc
     1621 ttcaaaaata cgaattactg aattgatgtc tgatggtgtg aattttatat cggtaagata
     1681 gtcatagaga agatgaagat cagaattcgt ttcgtgggtg taagttgatg tggattggtt
     1741 gtctagctcc acatttgaat tcatttcgtt caaggataac atgccaaagc ttgttcggaa
     1801 ttgttgttgt tgctgttgtt ttgcattttt attgttaaaa attttattcg ttgtaaagcc
     1861 aaaaacaacc gccaaaatcc gtaaacatcc ggattctgga ggattctgga tttccacaaa
     1921 gtttgggaag tcagcaggag ctggcagccg tccttttcgg ctgtttgctg cggctgcggg
     1981 tttgaaaggg ccctctcttt gggcatgttc aagagattcc tttcttgagt ttaatcagta
     2041 caacaacaag ggatgcacag acagatggtt caacttttct caattcactg tgattgaatc
     2101 caagccagtg tttgatgttc cactcaatgt tcatcactct ataacagaga atgtggcttt
     2161 tgataactct aaaaagccac ctcagctcaa gaaggcaaag aagaatcaaa aggtggccca
     2221 aaaatttcaa gcagacaaat ccttgaaaat tcgtctctac cccaatgaac aagaaaggac
     2281 aacattgaat cagtggatgg gaactgctcg ttggatctac aacaggtgtt tagaattcac
     2341 caacaaatcc aaaggtgtca agaaaaataa gaagaatttc agaacgtttg tggtgaacaa
     2401 tgataattat cagacagaaa atcagtgggt tgtaaatact ccttatgacg taagagatgc
     2461 tgccgctatt gaattgttgt tcaacattaa ctttgaaaag aagaaggctg gaacgattga
     2521 caagttcatg atccatttca ggcgaaagaa agacagaaaa gatcatttca ttctccattg
     2581 caagcactgg aaatcaaaga aaggacaata ttcatttatt aggaacatca agagcgccga
     2641 acctttgcct aaggagcttc agtacaattc cgtcattatt aagaacaagt tgaaccatta
     2701 ttatttatgt attccacaag tactggatat taggggtgag aaccaagccc ctcaacattc
     2761 aggacaagtt gaagcattgg atccatgagt aagaacattt cagaccacct ttgatttgaa
     2821 tggttattca accaaatggg gctcaggagg tgccgaaaga attggtagat tgtgttgcgc
     2881 gtatgacaag ttgcaatcga agtggtctca actagaagtc agacattgca aaagatacaa
     2941 gtacaagaga gcaggaagaa gaattcaaca aaagattaga aatattgtgg atgatctaca
     3001 caagaaactg tgtttgtggt tgtgtcgaaa ctaccaagtg atcttacttc cttcgtttga
     3061 gactcagaaa atggtaaaga aactccatag gagaattaat agcaagacag caagaaaaat
     3121 gttgacttgg tcacattaca gattcaagca aagattgctt cacaaagcta gagagcatcc
     3181 gtggacacac atttatattg tcaacgaagc gtacacatcc aaaacttgct catgttgtgg
     3241 acatgtttat acggttggat catctgaagt gtttcgttgt ccatcatgtg gctcaatttt
     3301 tgacagagat atcaatgcag caagaaatat tcttcttcga ttccttacta ctcatagaat
     3361 tagtttttga gcaccttgtg tgttgggtct tccccacctt gtgtgcgttg ggtcctttcc
     3421 cctggctttc actctttgag tgtttgcttg caagatcagc actttgttcg atttgtttgt
     3481 tttgttcaat ttgttgattt aaataaaggc gtatctgtgt caagagtata tctataaata
     3541 acacatcttt caaaaaacaa acacaacaat ggttcatttt cgcagatacg gattggcacc
     3601 tgctggaaaa gtcaaattac taacacctca tgtgccagct tccgagcact cttccaattc
     3661 ttcacacaaa tacaacggag gaagaaagaa attgagaaaa cattttcaac acaacaacaa
     3721 gtacaagagt ggagctcatc gattggtgtc gtcattcgaa cccccaaatc agagctctag
     3781 ttcccttgac aatgaagaac atggaactcc acactacttg tccaatagtg aacataaatt
     3841 taacacactg gaaggaatga atcgtttgga atttcaatgg accattgttc atgaaaagag
     3901 attacaaatc aaagcagaag ctttttacaa tagaaacaac aaaaatcata agaaatggca
     3961 tagaaatcat cccaaagatg gattttatca attgagacaa gtgtttgaag cacaccatga
     4021 aaccaatgaa gaagaaaaag aagatgagaa tgtttaactg gaacagttct tgttgattaa
     4081 tatttggcaa acattgaact tcaccatttg attgaaatta agatgatgaa atgataggtg
     4141 agtcccttaa tcataaagtc atgacttgta aaacaaagat tattatggaa agttaagatc
     4201 tttgaagaag agccatgaaa aactgctcta acatgggaaa atattttggt gaaatagatg
     4261 tcgactctgc attgattcac tctctccata aaaccaaact gttattaata caatcagtca
     4321 ggaattaatt ttgacatcgt tcactgctac atgatcgttc atgcctgtga tacagaaatc
     4381 tctctcacac cgagttcatt ctaaggttac actcagtgca cggacgaatc aacaagaaaa
     4441 acatcactga acatcatttt tcgtcgggtc atccactaca agcccatccg tcagatgcca
     4501 caatacaaaa ttagcactca aaaaaaaatg ttcacccaca gttcaaaccg cctcacagca
     4561 cacaagacaa gcttgttgtt ggtcttgctg ttgttgttga gcgcatgtct catcatttgt
     4621 tctctctcct cggtccaagc tcgtggtcgt ggtcgttcca cacctacaac ttccaaacaa
     4681 cgagctcgag cctattggaa gaagaatctc tctctccgtg atgctcgtaa aatacatcgt
     4741 atccgagctc aaatgaaacg cacaagaaga actttgaaag gtttgaaatt ggaattgtca
     4801 tcttcaaaat gttctcaaaa aagacgtcgc ttgattaaga gattgatcaa gagaagaaga
     4861 caacgattgc aacaattgag aagaggattg agaagaagtt tacggcgagt tgtgagaaag
     4921 gctgccaata aaagaagagc atcgagatcc agaagaagaa gatcagctgc tgtcaaatgt
     4981 accaaacgaa atcgtaaact tagaaaatgt aaaagaattg cgaaaagaag attggcaaga
     5041 cttcgaagac aattgagaag aagaattgct gctgctgcta gaagaagaag agcttctaga
     5101 agacaaggtc gttctagaaa gtgcaccaaa cgaaatcgta gacttagaaa atgtcaacaa
     5161 cgaagaagac aacatagaca atccagagga aagaaattgt tgagaagaat catgagaaga
     5221 gttcgagcaa gagctttgag agctgctgct agacaacgaa gagccttgtt gagaaaattg
     5281 aaaagacaac aacgacgtgc tgctgcaaga cgtgctgcaa gacgtgccgc aagaagagct
     5341 gcaagaagaa gagctgctag aagagctgca agaagagctg cttctagaag acaacgtcgt
     5401 tcaagaaaat gcaccaaacg aaatcgtaga tgtcaaagaa aaagatcatc aagacgtttc
     5461 cttgttcttg catttaacaa acgtgaattc ttgagaaaat tattgagaag aagatctcat
     5521 cgttattatg gattgagagg attcaagaga tatgctcgat tggtgacctt gttgaaatgg
     5581 atcagagcaa agagagcttc tcgtcgttct cgttatttta gagtgaagga gagaagaatt
     5641 ttaagaggtt tgagattatt gagaagtcgt tttgccaaac ttcgtctctc tccaagaaga
     5701 agaagaagat cttcttcaac caaagtgaca agaattgtga ttcatggagt tcaaaataag
     5761 aaacaagtca agttggtcat tccaaagcgt ttgaagaata agattaagag ggtgattgtc
     5821 tatcgtgttt aatcaacacc actgatgatt gtgaataaaa aacgtgatga ttttttggaa
     5881 cgtgtgttgt gaattcattg aacgaattaa ttttcatatt aaggtaataa ttttaacaca
     5941 cacaccattg tcaagtgatc attttccaaa ggctttttag atgatcagtt tcaattgctc
     6001 tcatgagaca agagcgactc tttgcagcag gtctgtatca aagaaagaag gagagcactc
     6061 tgttcacaaa aaagcatcaa tttcattctg aaaaaagaaa ttacaaatcc gcactgtcaa
     6121 cgattcataa ttatcgcaaa acaaaaattc gcaacgagaa acattgagtg tgccgctgag
     6181 tacaattgtc atcattttag aatgaccatc gctcggcatg ccaagtcatc atcacctagt
     6241 aagccacaac atctgccacc tgtcaagatt agctgtcaag atgtcttgca atattttgaa
     6301 atgaaatttg atgcttttat tgattatcca ccagcacgac aatgcttttt tacgtttctc
     6361 gagtcgactc aaaatacagg taggtttata ttttgtgttt ggccatgatg atgtgttgac
     6421 atttggcatg ctcatcaaca ccatgtcggt atattctcac atgctgctcc gcaaccatca
     6481 tggtgctttc acacaccatg caatcatgaa aaatatctgg caactctttt ttgtcccact
     6541 tccaaatata gaaatcacac tctttctcga acaaattgaa attttcaaat ctcttcattc
     6601 ttcgagctct tcacataact accatcccag taactccacc tcgactgccg attcttcgaa
     6661 cacttctagc acaacttcga caagctcaaa gaaatcttcg atcgattatt atttcgatca
     6721 cgagacggtc gaagatattt tcgaacatca tcttcatgga gctccaacgc tctcgcaagc
     6781 tgccttattg aaggcttgtg aaattgccga tacatttatt caagatcatg caccaaatga
     6841 attaaatttg aaaagtgata caaaaaagaa aattttggaa aaaattgaaa aaaatcgaat
     6901 tttttatggg cttgataagg aacaacttgt tgttcgagag gaaaatgatg atgtgaaagg
     6961 aaaacatgtg tctgcagttc catttttgga ttcaacaatt tttgatgatt tggaagctca
     7021 tattttactt tcactcaaat ccaatcaatt tgctaatttt ttggcaagtg acatttttaa
     7081 ggattttgtt gaaaatgaat ctgtagagac tctcttcatt ttgggaactc caagatcagg
     7141 tcatcaagga ataagcacag gaggagttga ttttttacaa cttctcaatt ccaaacattc
     7201 tcgaaaaact ttttcgactc gaatttcact caattcacac aacattttca cactcaatga
     7261 ggccttaaca cttcgagaag ttcaatattt aagaaatact cttctccaat acgatcacac
     7321 ctctccaaat tggactttat tgtcatattc gaaggagcag gaaatttatg caacggtcat
     7381 ggatggagat tcattttgtg aaaaattatt cggaaggaaa gatatgatgt tctacaaatc
     7441 agtaactcat tatcagtatg gatctgatcg agtgtacaag gcactcatag atgttgaatt
     7501 tagaaagttt catacgacag aaccagtgag tgcgagtgaa atttctaaat acattcaatc
     7561 tggaggaaaa tctcaacttc taactgcatc tctgaatcaa caattagata ctgtgatttt
     7621 gacagaatta tatgaaatga aatggccaat tagaaatcga gaatttatga caagttgtgc
     7681 aggtgttcaa gtcactcatt cgacaagtgt gaactctggg acgttccaat ccaacaacga
     7741 caacgacaac agaaccactg tttcttcttc attgtccaat ttagatacat tttatttatt
     7801 caaaaagtca tgcaacaaca atcaatatga cttgcaattg cttggttcag agcattcact
     7861 tttcaattct tccacagcga atgcatcatc ccactcgaaa tttaaaaata ctgttcaagg
     7921 atattgcttg agtgcactca aggtagaacc aacctcatcc acttcatgta aaaccacaca
     7981 tgtcatgttt gtcgatatga aaggtttatt gacacaaaat tgggctcaga aaattttgac
     8041 acacaaatcc aagagtggca aaaaacatgt cacgcttttg aaaacaccac aacaacaaat
     8101 gactcaatgg attgagaaag attcccttat ggcactccat tcgccagtga cagatgcaat
     8161 tttgaaaacc cttagcgaaa atgtaaacat tttttgagag aaagaaaaag cgaacttgta
     8221 aaactattca acaacacgat gagtataaag atatcaactt gtacatatta tgatgacatt
     8281 ttctaatgat tcgaataagg ttctttttac gggtcaaaac ttaacacata ggaatccttg
     8341 acagggcccg tgttcagttc aaagtaatgg aaaggtaaga aaaacatcca tccctctcca
     8401 caccaacttt tcaaattcat gttgtaagca tccaaatcca atacttttcc aagagttcga
     8461 aatcgttgat cagcttttaa atattcacag gtttgcgtta aagtcttctg ctcttcttcg
     8521 ttggcgagtc gatacagaaa tgagcatgtc ccgtgtaata cattccaatt ctcaacaagt
     8581 gaatatgata aataaatgcc attactccaa gtcgtttttg caaagtgtaa aacgggtgtt
     8641 gcatgatcca aaccttgata cattttgaat tcaagttctg gacatgattg gaatacaata
     8701 atgtcacttg gaagaagtga aagatccaat tcccatgcca taacgttcac gtacagacga
     8761 ttcttgtcaa tgcttgtttc aggtaatccc atgactgttg gcaacagtga aaagggacta
     8821 ccgaatacat tggaaagatt aacatgaaaa taatcatggt tttcaatggt cgtaaagttt
     8881 gcacaatgct gattttccac aatgaatccc aatgactgtc taccaaataa cggataaaat
     8941 ccaacatttc taaaaaacac cattctattt ggagaacaaa acaaatggtc gggatgctct
     9001 tcatcgaatt caaaatcatc atcgtcgtca tcgtcatgta attcctctac ttgagaagtg
     9061 agtgatgaat cttgaaaaga ttgttgcttc ttctttttaa caggaattct tctttcaagc
     9121 ccacccatct ctgtgatttg ttttgaactc aaatacgtca caggttgatg gtcttgtttt
     9181 ctcaggcccc aataacttct acaacctgtt gcatcctttg gaaacaaaaa gtaaatcatt
     9241 cctccttggt tgagaatgcc agaatttgaa aaactgtaat attccaattg acgcacgttg
     9301 atttgagcag caaagatcca ttcctcccca ttctcatctt tgggccattc gaaatcacga
     9361 ggaaaatcag ggtagcctcc aacttttgat tctcccaaag ctatatagtc atccccggac
     9421 tcaatggatt ttcctgtata ttgtggaaaa ggactccaaa agaattgtgc tgcattggaa
     9481 ataatctcgc attcctgatc ttcattgcca tcgtcatcag tgtccttctg agataccttg
     9541 cttgaaaaca tggtttcaac ataatgtttc gaaatgtatt ccaaactaaa cgtcaacgct
     9601 ggtttcacaa ttctcttgct tgaagttttg ctcataaact tgggattggc aattttttca
     9661 atgaaatacc gtttccaaaa tatattcctc tcttcaacaa cattggaatc aaccatttca
     9721 ttcatttgtt gagacatcac aggtggaata atgggcataa accccaatct ccttgaaacc
     9781 atcaatttcc aatccaatac atttgaaatt actgcattcc aatatttgca tactctcgca
     9841 cacctcttgc aaagctcaca tccatttaaa tttccaaata tttcaatcag aacatcctga
     9901 tgcaatacca tggacgattg cgtacatgat tgtaaaagtt ctgaatttat ttttcgcttc
     9961 ttcatttcgt ccgatagaga aaatatttct tcttcttctt gttttgttga tgatgatgaa
    10021 tattcataac gaacatgttc gagaggagtt tttctctttc gtgccatttt tttctggaac
    10081 gtaatgcaac tgtaacggac aagatgactt ctgagctttg ggagaggatg gaagagagaa
    10141 tgcttttcgt gatgtcaggt tttgggagtc atgttcacaa cgtggagaaa ttgagggttt
    10201 ttcagattct tctgatttga aacttgttga aaatttctga aagtgtcgaa tttgaacttg
    10261 tttaaattct tgtttgagag tttcaaacgc gagagaatat tcttgacgaa gagaatccgt
    10321 ttcattcttt aaatcttgaa tgagtaatag taattgaatg gctttcttgt cagaatcgtg
    10381 cagctgagtt ttgagtgaaa aattttctga ttgaatttga tgaatgtgtt ttgtgaagtg
    10441 agctttttca ttcgaaaagg atttcatttg agttgaaagt aagagatctt tctgttcgat
    10501 ttcttcataa agttttgaga tttgttgttg aatgttttct tgaagtgtta cttctttggt
    10561 ttccaataaa tgtttgagtc gttcgatttg ttgagtaagt tcagtgttca ttgtttgaag
    10621 ttgttctaat tggtgatgaa atttcgattc ggcagattga aaatctgttt ctaacttttg
    10681 aatttgatga aggtaaactt tttccttgac ctcaatgtca aacgttaaat tatagagctt
    10741 tgcattcagt tccgaaactt tcaacgataa tctcccattt tcctctgaca acactctact
    10801 ttcttcctct cgttcggaaa gctgaagttg atacgttgta cattgttttc tcatcattga
    10861 ttcgaattgt ctctgctcag aaaaaaataa caacattttg ttttccaaat tgagtacatc
    10921 acttgaatgg ttattcgatt tcattttgat agaattattg gttatattct cactcataga
    10981 ttggacacta gtgtcggttg gttattgatt tgttttttca aggagtgtgt ttggattgtc
    11041 atctctgtgt gcgttttaaa caaactccaa tactctaaaa atgaaatcag tcaagatgca
    11101 aaccacttgt tggagagcgt ttttggaatt tgaaaaatcc tcaaaaggag acaatacaag
    11161 gacatggaag tttgggactc cattgatgtt gagatgattg ttcgtgatat tcattgaatt
    11221 ggtgttgcat ttcggacagg aggatgtcat ttaatggaaa agagatattc caattttgga
    11281 agaaatgtta ttttctgaac gagatcgttg caggaaaaaa atattttcat tgtttggatt
    11341 tgaaacgtga ttcgaaacaa aatagtatct attgctttcc gagttcactt tccttgaggt
    11401 caactcattg agatacctta taaacccttt ggaaattttg tggctgccag agtagcaatc
    11461 aattaagggt cgtcccttgt tgataatcga aaatattaaa tttactgtag attagagatt
    11521 gacaggtgac agtaaaaatt ccctcccaaa attacaaaaa aaaatttcga attcaacgct
    11581 ttccaatctt tcatttggct agctttcaaa actttaatga tcctaataag aggttgtgtt
    11641 catcttgcaa ctcatatata acatccaaat tgtgtggttt tgcaacacaa tactacacaa
    11701 aatctcaaaa aacatcaacg tgttataatt ttcttcttct ttttacaaac atcatcttcc
    11761 gacagcatca aaatctccca tgggtcaacg tttatccctc aacattgcca ccatttctcg
    11821 gcttgaagat ttaattccca tctctgcttc tgggtcgggt aatgacgatg gcgaaggtga
    11881 aggtcctccc gatcgttcag aagcacttgc tgaagaacaa caaaatacga tacgtttaaa
    11941 attattaaag gccaatgtag tgtcagctgc cacctcacat cacggaaata acattgcgtc
    12001 aagtgcctcg cccaaaagct ttgcatcggc tgacaggagg agacgtggca atgatgccgc
    12061 cttcaaacat gaattgggaa gaagaccatc ttacagctct gataacatct cacaaccatc
    12121 atttggagaa gaacaaacag cactcattct tgaaaagatg aaaaacattg gacccattca
    12181 acaatttgtc gaacaattaa gtaatgagga aaaactctta aaatcatatt tggatttcaa
    12241 ttggatgacg acagtggcac tcatcgagag atcagcatca gagagtatgc ggttcttgtc
    12301 gaaaggaatt ggcgattttt tcaatgtagc aattcatgaa atgcaattga aaatttctga
    12361 ttcacaagcc gatttgacct ccatggaatc cattcatggc caacaatatg tggaggtcaa
    12421 gcttgcaatt gtgccatata ttcatttcag tgaaggaagt agctttagta cgataagctt
    12481 tcctgttctc gatcactttc ctgtggattc tgaggatgaa ccttttgtga acgtgtcacc
    12541 aagaaccaat aacctctctc acaacaatca tcataactcg agtggtggat cttcatcgag
    12601 tcctctccgc atcaatgtca ccaaaactcc atccaaattt accctagctc tgatcgtggg
    12661 tccatggctc gtatttttcg accctctcac cagtttgatc attcctaaaa agttgtatgg
    12721 aatggcaaaa atcattgctt cgaatcttcc tgaattattc attaccaaac aaaaagaaaa
    12781 actcactgaa aaacttgcac agtgcattgt gtcatggaat acttccaaat tgttcaagaa
    12841 cgaaaaagac atgttttgct cacctcgtca aaattccaca agctcgccac cgcaacaaag
    12901 catgtatggt aatggaattg atttcattga tgattatatg aggaattatt tgaatattga
    12961 ttacaccact tttcctctgg tgagatattt caaaaccttt ttggggaatg ctcgacaaca
    13021 aggttggtct caaatggtca ttgatttgga tgagagcttg attggaaaat atggaccagt
    13081 gttgacacca accactccat tgtcatgctt tgatttttct aaccctaaca cgaaacttgc
    13141 aaatagtaac aatgtaaatc aatttgctca caaaccacct catggaggag gaacggccat
    13201 gtgtactttg gtcattgaaa gtcatgaaga attggataat atcattaagg acatgatgat
    13261 tcatgatctc atggaaaatg ctgcatcgta ccaacaattt gagagaacat caactccaga
    13321 aacaccactc ggaagtgagc cgtcatcatt gtgcgcaacc tcaaagaaag aaggaaataa
    13381 gatgtctacc actcagcagc aaccaacctt tccaacaaca atttcagaat ccgataacgt
    13441 caccaatatg agaaaaaagg cacctccagt ctctcacttt ttcattgacg ttttgaaaat
    13501 gtttgatcga gcttggtgga tgagacactt gttcgacgtg aatgaggaac acgttgaggt
    13561 ttcaactcca agccataaga aacatgtatc aacaaccgtg caaagctctg gtgattctcc
    13621 aagtcaaatt cgtcacacac gtgattacat tagtgagata ggatgcccct ttggtcatgc
    13681 aattccagat tatgaaaaga atttagaatg ttacccaaga cgacgcaaaa agaaactcaa
    13741 acaacaagtg atcagtagac caaattcacc ttcctcgccg aatacaagca gaagatccat
    13801 aacttcactt agtcctcgaa aatctccatc gattcgatcg aatgcctccc ccaaaactcc
    13861 aatacaacca tttccacaaa caagcaatga gagcatacca ttggatagtt tgaatgaaat
    13921 aaagcggtaa tatccaagtc agaaaacgtt tttcaaaatc tattaagcaa tcatgtgtat
    13981 tacataagaa aatagccgtg tgtgatatta agagacctcg gtatcatctc ttactcttct
    14041 aacgaggaaa aaattgttgg tccataataa tagttaacat taattaaatt tcaaggaagc
    14101 tgaaatagtg gagccataaa tagatgaaga tgaagaattg ttcaggtgat tcttaattgc
    14161 ctcaaatcca tccacgccat taatattcag aaaaatataa tagctatctg gaaactttgg
    14221 gtttgatatt ggcttaacta agtgctcgtt tttgatattt ccattcaaaa tgggaacatt
    14281 ggacttgagt agtgacaaaa attgcggaat agacaattga tttggaattc cagtgattct
    14341 gacagcttgt atctgttgac gctcctgaga gaaggatgag tgactatcaa tagagtgttg
    14401 atcttgagaa atgaaagagc ttgtacttga taatgtcgag caatcactca gtaaatctcg
    14461 ttgagattgt ggaagcctga ttcctttcga ataatacgaa gtttgataac ccatatgttg
    14521 gggcactcct tgaatggcag acggtggagg aggtggatga taataattcg atgtcgaggg
    14581 gataggtccg tgctcggaag aaagtggttg ctgaggatat gtcgaataat aattgtgtgg
    14641 tggtacctgt tgagagttca tcatgttgct attggctgga tcattctgaa tgtaatcaat
    14701 agaatgaatt ggttgtgagg taaatttgat agaattagag atatgtccat atgagttggt
    14761 gaactgtgat gaaggttgtt gctgatgaac gactagtgtg ggctgtgttt gttgtggcac
    14821 tgtttgttga actggtggtg gttgaaattg ttgttgtggt aattcttcgt attgttgagc
    14881 catttcataa ttataatcgg atgatggtga accacggttt tgagcataat aaggctgatt
    14941 tatggagtct tgctgtaatt gtgcaaaata attctcttct tctccatgtg cagtgttgtc
    15001 aaaggtgttg tgataattat tattttgatg atggttattg ttgttgttgt tataaggatc
    15061 attttgataa tgacttctat tgttactact tggatgatgg tagtatgaat ttgaatgatg
    15121 atgatgagaa tggtatgagc ctcgtccacc acgtgtacct cctcctcttc ctccccttga
    15181 tgcataacct cttccaccac gtgtacctcc tccacgagtg ttgtaagaat gatcatatcc
    15241 tcttcctcct cgtgatgatg atagtgaact cttttcagaa ttgttattgt acatttttta
    15301 aacttttgaa aaaaatcttc ttaaaaatct aattgtaaca acaatttact tgtaattatt
    15361 tacataacat gcaagtgaat gatcatacaa tgaatccatt cgaaacattt gcaattcttt
    15421 gttttttttc aatgattttg ttatcttgga aaattctctg aactcgttca taagtgacac
    15481 acactcagag aatgacacac ttcattttct tttccgatga tttcggttct ggagtgtagc
    15541 tacccaagct cttccctgaa tgattggaat ttgagataaa gcttggagta gttggacttg
    15601 catcaatttg tgaatttaaa ttggaagaag gagcatctga tgtagttctc ctccacaagc
    15661 ttggactact tccacctcct ccatccaggc tactcaattt tccatgactg tttgaggttg
    15721 agagtatgtc tttttgatgg caagcattgt cgtcatgaca attgtcaggt ggtgcagaaa
    15781 ttgaaatatt cacttcagaa ttttgtggtg tatgaacaac ttcttctaaa agcttcactc
    15841 ccttatgtat taaaacatat ttcgccgttc gttggaaggc tttctttaca ttcagtccag
    15901 acagagcgga acaatcaaaa tgatccaaat cgtattgctt aataaatttt gtgaccatat
    15961 ctgctgtcac ttgtcgtcgt gaatcctcta aatctgcctt atttcctacc actacaattg
    16021 ctggccacga atcagtatct ttcactctta atatttgttc ataaaattcc aaaatacttt
    16081 caaatgattt tttatcgtcc atcgaataca ccaataaaaa accatcagca tgtttcatcc
    16141 aactctctcg tagcgattta aattcttctt gtcctgccgt gtccaggatg gaaaaaccac
    16201 attgttgaga attttcaagt tctgtaaatt tgtaatatct tgacattgag aaagtggcat
    16261 gatgcattcc caagaagggt tattaatggt aaggaatgac attgtgttgt tgaatggtgt
    16321 tggtttcatt tcatgattac gagaatcatc gtggccacaa tgatttcagt tgtcaaaaat
    16381 ttacgaaaat ggaaacaaat accaaaggca acaatgtaga ggaaataaat cgaaagatta
    16441 ataagtttga atgacaccca caacaaaatc attcggatac atacgaatct tcaatggttg
    16501 ggtcataatt ttcagaaaat gtctcttgag tgaatcgaag tgtcaaacag ctttttccga
    16561 cacctccact atggatatca aacaatccat aacaagtaaa acacatgaca gaaggagggt
    16621 tgataatcaa gataagaaga agaagtctta cctgccaatc actgcaattt taacctccat
    16681 agagatattc aagtcagtaa gagagacaat ttttttaatt gttgttgttt gttcatgaaa
    16741 aaaccatgca acctgtcaaa catctcccaa aagagatgta aatagttccc caaccgaaac
    16801 attctttgat tacgcccggg gcatctcaag atgaatccac gaatcctcat caacccctca
    16861 tgagaacgac cctataaaaa tattgaacag gaaagccagg ggaaaggacc caacgcacac
    16921 aaggtgagga agacccaaca cacaaggtgc tcaaaaacta attctatgag tagtaaggaa
    16981 tcgaagaaga atatttcttg ctgcattgat atctctgtca aaaattgagc cacatgatgg
    17041 acaacgaaac acttcggatg atccaaccgt ataaatatgt ccacaacatg agcaagtttt
    17101 ggatgtgtac gcttcgttga caatataaat gtgtgtccac ggatgctctc tagctttgtg
    17161 aagcaatctt tgcttgaatc tgtaataaat tgtggctttt gctcttttat tttagtgctg
    17221 agcaacttaa aaccgttaaa aaaaacaaaa cctccaaaac aaggttatta ataaaccttg
    17281 cgtcatcagg actgtgtttt agtgatggtt tttgaaagaa attgctgtaa ttgttctttt
    17341 ggcttcaacg gttattcatt tttgttgttt ttttcatata ttactcattc atacgagtat
    17401 tgctctttga tgatttaggg atgggagcac aatcaggtaa attgatgatg atgcaatcac
    17461 gtgcacgcat tgttgaaatt gatggctcgg gatttatgga agaacgtggt ggtcatgata
    17521 atttttccag ttaccaacta ccacatgaaa tattgaatcg tcgtcattgt tcaaaacaag
    17581 aaacaaaaca agatacaaaa caagaggttg atcaacaatc gcccgaaaat gtttataaat
    17641 tttggagaag agtggatcat atttctcgga acggcattca ttccaacaat gataataatc
    17701 agaagaacaa catcatttcc gttgtagatt tattacaaaa tgattatcat catgcagagc
    17761 ttattgaaaa aactagaatt ttgcaccatg aggaagaata tgcacacgag caagatattt
    17821 gttttcaaat caagggaata ttgagctcat cggaacgata ttgggtgttg gataattttg
    17881 tgcacaacaa tggtatcaag cttaacgaca tttctgatga atatcctgaa gaatacagaa
    17941 ggtgtaaacg agctcttgtc aagtgcagca aatttgccaa tgtgatgtgg gatcgaatga
    18001 aaccctttct aaaaaagtca gatctgaaga atattaggcc atatggcttt gataacaatg
    18061 gaacgtggat acctgtggga ttgaatgatt gttttcgagt gacagaatat aaagaaggag
    18121 attatttcaa accacatatg gatgcacaat ttgtgaagaa tgacaatgaa aagagtattt
    18181 tgacggtttt gatatatttg aactattatg gaggtggtgg agagactaaa ttcttcaagc
    18241 tattgtccaa acaaggaaca caactaacat tgcgtgaatt ggcatgtgta cagccgcatg
    18301 catgtgactg tttaattttc aatcataatc tttatcacag cggagaaaag ctcacacatg
    18361 gcaccaaaat tatcttgcga actgaaatca tgtttaaacg aatcgactcg gaaagtatat
    18421 tgcgatgcaa ttatgaaaat ttagaagagt atcaaatggt aaaaaagtta gtggacgaaa
    18481 gtgaacaatt agaaaaacaa ggtcttgtta aggaagcgac agaaaagtat ttacaatctc
    18541 aggaaatgca agtgaattat tccaatcagc gattcttgga aagagaaaat cagaaaatga
    18601 gtgaaatcga gcgattattg cctgaagaaa tatttgctac gattttaagc tatttaacgc
    18661 ccgcagaaat ttgtcgcatt gttcttcctc tcaactctcg catacacggt tatgctagaa
    18721 atcaagctct atggaaatca tgttatagca ttgagtgggc ttgtcacaac catgatgaag
    18781 agcaagtatc caagtattta aacaaagcta ccaatgtcat ggtcgtgaat gatcaattgc
    18841 cactttcaaa cgttgaaaca tccatcatga atgcagaatc aaaaaagaga accaatgact
    18901 ttgatacagt cgactggtat aattgcttta ttactcgaaa gacattggag agggagtttt
    18961 gtgccattct cttcgatccc ggtgttttat atagcaagta tggcaaaatg aatgattcca
    19021 aattttatgt tgatagaact gtatgctgtc agccacttaa tgcgcagtaa gtagttgggt
    19081 tttcatttca aatgcacttt tcatttgact gacatttgac aactcggtaa attaccttct
    19141 caaaccctta catatcaaat tcacacaata tttagtttta atatttc
//
LOCUS       NW_025407857.20_(reversed)        5341 bp    DNA     linear   UNK 01-JAN-1980
DEFINITION  Naegleria lovaniensis strain ATCC 30569 chromosome Unknown tig034,
            whole genome shotgun sequence.
ACCESSION   NW_025407857
VERSION     NW_025407857.1.20
KEYWORDS    .
SOURCE      .
  ORGANISM  .
FEATURES             Location/Qualifiers
     LE              1163..1185
                     /Mismatches=8
                     /%_Identity="65.21739130434783"
                     /Motif="CCGTTGAAGCCAAATGAACAATT"
                     /annotation_group="LE: 1,163 -> 1,185"
     mismatch        1163
                     /Motif="CCGTTGAAGCCAAATGAACAATT"
                     /annotation_group="LE: 1,163 -> 1,185"
                     /label="C"
     mismatch        1165
                     /Motif="CCGTTGAAGCCAAATGAACAATT"
                     /annotation_group="LE: 1,163 -> 1,185"
                     /label="G"
     mismatch        1168
                     /Motif="CCGTTGAAGCCAAATGAACAATT"
                     /annotation_group="LE: 1,163 -> 1,185"
                     /label="G"
     mismatch        1171
                     /Motif="CCGTTGAAGCCAAATGAACAATT"
                     /annotation_group="LE: 1,163 -> 1,185"
                     /label="G"
     mismatch        1173..1174
                     /Motif="CCGTTGAAGCCAAATGAACAATT"
                     /annotation_group="LE: 1,163 -> 1,185"
                     /label="CA"
     mismatch        1179
                     /Motif="CCGTTGAAGCCAAATGAACAATT"
                     /annotation_group="LE: 1,163 -> 1,185"
                     /label="A"
     mismatch        1184
                     /Motif="CCGTTGAAGCCAAATGAACAATT"
                     /annotation_group="LE: 1,163 -> 1,185"
                     /label="T"
     fz              2001..2081
                     /original_coord="NW_025407857.1:248959_249039:-1"
                     /fz="-1 5.660377358490567_20 46"
     fz              2080..3198
                     /original_coord="NW_025407857.1:247842_248960:-1"
                     /fz="-1 78.19706498951781_105 477"
     CDS             2122..3201
                     /locus_tag="C9374_008683"
                     /codon_start=1
                     /product="uncharacterized protein"
                     /protein_id="XP_044545323.1"
                     /db_xref="GeneID:68101137"
                     /translation="MGTARWIYNKCLEFTHNFKGVKKNKKNFRTFVVNNDNYQTENQW
                     VVNTPYDVRDAAAIELLTAFNTNFEKKKAGMIDKFMIRFRRKKDRKDHFVLHCKHWKK
                     KSGLYSFIRNIKSAEPLPEELQYDSIIIKNKLNHYYLCIPQVLDIRGENQAPQHSGQV
                     VGLDPGVRTFQTTFDLNGYSTKWGSGGAERIGRLCCAYDKLQSKWSQPEVRHCKRYKY
                     KRAGRRIQQKIRNIVDDLHKKLCLWLCRNYQVILLPSFETQKMVKKLHRRINSKTARK
                     MLTWSHYRFKQRLLHKAREHPWTHIYIVNEAYTSKTCSCCGQIYTVGSSEVFRCPSCG
                     SIFDRDINGARNILLRFLTTHRISF"
     gene            <2122..>3201
                     /locus_tag="C9374_008683"
                     /db_xref="GeneID:68101137"
     mRNA            <2122..>3201
                     /locus_tag="C9374_008683"
                     /product="uncharacterized protein"
                     /transcript_id="XM_044698786.1"
                     /db_xref="GeneID:68101137"
     wrna            3226..3342
                     /original_coord="NW_025407857.1:247698_247814:-1"
ORIGIN      
        1 tatattcatc agtattaata tatttccaaa tatgattttc tggaaattcg ataagattta
       61 aatcattatt tgatccattg taagacaagc ttacaaacaa aatatagcca tcaggagaca
      121 caccaatcaa caacgtaaaa gtgtgcttac actttttacc tgagtacaaa ctttgctctt
      181 ttatcttgtt gcttggtgta aatatttgtt gctctgttcc atctaaaata atagtaatta
      241 attttccatt atatttcaca ccacgctcag ccctaaattg atagtttttg aatgacaatt
      301 cttgattgta atgagtgaaa aacacatcaa tcaccttttg caaatttctg tgaacagtag
      361 accgatctat ttcaaagatg aatgctaaaa agtactctgt gggatattgc ttgatccaca
      421 ttaagaacat cattaactga gatcgaattg atagttttga tagatttttt gggtttctta
      481 ccgttctctt tgacccactt attccattta tctgtcttca taatatcacc atattggaac
      541 aagcatgtaa cgcagcaaaa gttaagcatt tttgtggaat ctcgtgactt aattccaatt
      601 agatctgaac attgaacttg gcagcgaaga caatcatact ttttttcaac acaagcttgt
      661 tctttccttt cggcatcctt aatagcgact ttttgattag tgaaaaattc tttcctgatt
      721 tttgctgacg agaagtgtga aagcttgcaa aaattgaatt cattttcagc caatacaatc
      781 ttgacgagtt gaggagatgt cttacgctta tcaatatgac aatctgtagc tggcacacaa
      841 cacaaacctt gcttgctctg tctttccttc acatatgatg gatgttcata atatttctcc
      901 ctttcaaata ttaactcaga ttgagagttg gattgagagg cgctagtact tgatgaacta
      961 tttgcattca atggttgaga tgaatttgat gattgagaat tttggagaga gtctgaatat
     1021 attgagtcca attttctttt ttgattattt ttcaataatg gactcgtaat gtttaatata
     1081 acaagcatgt ccagaatctg tttcttgttc atacaagaac atgcatacct tattgtgacc
     1141 caataattta ctgataggaa tatcattcaa acagaatgga caagtgcgag ctgatccgtt
     1201 ctcaatggca gcaataacat ccttgcgtcg ttgttcaacc gaatcgtttg ttgttgaatt
     1261 aatggaataa aaaccttgtg acattttttc ttgattgttt caagattcca taaaagttac
     1321 gaaatttatt cattccaact gccagcctaa cgaaaggaca aaaatgaaac aaacacgaaa
     1381 aaacatatga tttgatcaaa ttcgcacatc gattttgcat taatttccct tgtttttgct
     1441 tgatttcttg gttttttctt gttttcctcg aattttcact ttttaatgca cagagtcaac
     1501 tagtcctgat gacgcaaagt ttattaataa ccttgttggt tttggaggtt ttgttttttt
     1561 taacggtttt aagttgctca cattctcttt ggcagaagct taagagcaaa agccacaatt
     1621 tattacaaat tcaacaagta aatataatca tcaacagtca gttcctgacg aaccattcat
     1681 tcattctttg aatcaaaagt gttgttattg gaggtggata aggaattgtc aaggcgttca
     1741 cttttccatg atcagttcgg acgaaaagaa tgaatcaagt tattcaaatt gatagagttt
     1801 caattcaatg agtcattcaa tactgataga gtttcaactc ttgttgaggt tatcaaaaaa
     1861 aaactcaaca acaaccttaa tctcaacgaa tgaagagaag tagagaggat gaacctactc
     1921 atcctcctac tcatccatct cttgcacaca gtatcattcc attctgggat gagtactcac
     1981 aacaagtatc ggataaactt tgggcatgtt caagagattc ctttcatgag tttaatcagt
     2041 acaacaacaa gggatgcaca gacggatggt tcaacttttc tctaccccaa tgaacaagaa
     2101 aggacaacat tgaatcagtg gatgggaact gctcgttgga tctacaacaa gtgtttagaa
     2161 tttacacaca acttcaaagg tgtcaagaaa aataagaaga atttcagaac gtttgtggtg
     2221 aacaacgata attatcagac agaaaatcag tgggttgtga atactcctta tgacgtaaga
     2281 gatgctgccg ctattgaatt gttgactgcg ttcaacacta attttgaaaa gaagaaggct
     2341 ggaatgattg acaagttcat gatccgtttc aggcgaaaga aagacagaaa agatcatttt
     2401 gttctacatt gcaagcactg gaagaaaaag agtggactgt attcttttat aaggaacatc
     2461 aagagcgcag aacctttgcc tgaggagctt cagtacgatt ccatcattat taagaacaag
     2521 ttgaaccatt attatttatg tattccacaa gtactggata ttaggggtga gaaccaagcc
     2581 cctcaacatt caggacaagt tgtaggattg gatccaggag taagaacatt tcagaccacc
     2641 tttgatttga atggttattc aaccaaatgg ggctcaggag gtgccgaaag aattggtaga
     2701 ttgtgttgcg cgtatgacaa gttgcaatcg aagtggtctc aaccagaagt cagacattgc
     2761 aaaagataca agtacaagag agcaggaaga agaattcaac aaaagattag aaatattgtg
     2821 gatgatctac acaagaaact gtgtttgtgg ctgtgtcgaa actaccaagt gatcttactt
     2881 ccttcgtttg agactcagaa aatggtaaag aaactccata ggagaattaa tagcaagaca
     2941 gcaagaaaaa tgttgacttg gtcacattac agattcaagc aaagattgct tcacaaagct
     3001 agagagcatc cgtggacaca catttatatt gtcaacgaag cgtatacatc caaaacttgc
     3061 tcatgttgtg gacaaattta tacggttgga tcatctgaag tgtttcgttg tccatcatgt
     3121 ggctcaattt ttgacagaga tatcaatgga gcaagaaata ttcttcttcg attccttact
     3181 actcatagaa ttagtttttg agcaccttgt gtgttgggtc ttccccacct tgtgtgcgtt
     3241 gggtcctttc ccctggcttt cactctttga gtgtttgctt gcaagatcag cactttgttc
     3301 gatttgtttg ttttgttcaa attgttgatt taaataaagg cgttgaccaa aagtcttcat
     3361 gcctcaatac tggcgataat gaagagagaa taatcgtaat cgtgtttgtt tcaaaaaaaa
     3421 aattcaaaat taccacaaca tcatcatcgt ctttgaaaaa agttcattga gcagatttta
     3481 agagtcatca aatattgttg ggatattgtt gaatagacaa aaattaatgg gcaaaaatca
     3541 aaataccagt tccgaagatg gcagcgcgtt taatttatca aaaagagaaa gcaagaaata
     3601 tttaatggct gatacttctt tgcaatctat tgagctgaac gacgatgaga ataccagtgg
     3661 tgggttatat catcgcatca ctaatcaggg aaaggattct acggttacaa gctcagttgg
     3721 tgcgttttat tattgttttg aatgtgtttc ctaattaatt ttcgttgttg tatgatacga
     3781 acatgatttt ggaatgaatt gggtcacctc acacagatga cggagtaacc tatgaagcca
     3841 tcatggcaaa gtacacagta tcacaaaagg cttccgataa catggacaag gatgctatgg
     3901 cctcacaaaa agaccttgat gaaattcata ctatggttta ttgcaaaccc ctgaaattca
     3961 actggttctt gttcttcctt tattatttgt tggcagtatg ctctcttgga ttgttgttac
     4021 ttctttccag atggtatgtg tggctgagag atcgaatgat tcattgggaa tgttcaaatg
     4081 ccgaagctga cattgtgtta atcaaggtat gtttcgacat tggtaaaaca aataatttga
     4141 aaaaactgtc atttacaaca gagtagcact ggagcgttga caacctgtaa agtcaaaaaa
     4201 catgatttga gttctcattc agtaagtgtt tatttgtgaa tgaatatttc ttatgatttg
     4261 cacaacagaa tgggtcacaa gaaacaagta taagaatatt cacatatcgt tacgtgaaat
     4321 atatttatga cgttactgag gataaattta aaagattgca atttaacaca tctctcccat
     4381 atactactat ccataatgaa atgtcttcag gattgtcttc acaaacaaga aaattaagaa
     4441 gaatactttt tggaaaaaac ttgattgaca ttccagtgaa aaatattgtt tcattgttgt
     4501 tggacgaagt attgcatcct ttttacattt tccaaattat ttctgttatt atttggttag
     4561 ctgacgaata ttggtcttat tcttgctgta ttattgtttc tgcagtttgt tcaatcattt
     4621 tcagtttaat tgagaccaga agaaacctga tgaaattaag aaacatggct cactacacgt
     4681 gtgaactaga acgagtcaac aaagttggaa gtactgaaaa cgtttcttct gaagagcttg
     4741 ttcctggtga cgtcattgta ttaagtgacg gcattctcct gccctgtgac gttttgttac
     4801 tgtcaggaca atgcattttg aatgaggcta tgttgacagg agaaagtatt ccagtcgtaa
     4861 aaaccccttt acccaacgaa ggaagcgcga attattctgt ggatgctgat aaatccaaca
     4921 ctctctattc tggtactcat attgtacaga cccgtaaaat gggagatgag aaagttttgg
     4981 gaatggtttg tagaacagga tttgacacag caaagggaaa attaatgttg tctatcctct
     5041 ttcccaaacc ttcttcattc aaattctata gagactcact caactttatt ggtgtcatgt
     5101 ttattattgg aatgattggt attctgtact cgatagttaa gcttgccctg tcaggagttc
     5161 catgggacaa tattgtgtta agagctttgg atgttatcac aattacggta cctcctgcat
     5221 tacctgtggc aatgaccact ggtatgtcgt tcgcggttgc cagacttaaa aaatctaaga
     5281 tcttttgcat ttctcctcaa agagttaatg ttgcaggtat gatcaaactc atgtgctttg
     5341 a
//
LOCUS       NW_025407835.21         5515 bp    DNA     linear   UNK 01-JAN-1980
DEFINITION  Naegleria lovaniensis strain ATCC 30569 chromosome Unknown tig014,
            whole genome shotgun sequence.
ACCESSION   NW_025407835
VERSION     NW_025407835.1.21
KEYWORDS    .
SOURCE      .
  ORGANISM  .
FEATURES             Location/Qualifiers
     LE              920..942
                     /Mismatches=7
                     /%_Identity="69.56521739130434"
                     /Motif="CCGTTGAAGCCAAATGAACAATT"
                     /annotation_group="LE: 920 -> 942"
     mismatch        921..922
                     /Motif="CCGTTGAAGCCAAATGAACAATT"
                     /annotation_group="LE: 920 -> 942"
                     /label="CG"
     mismatch        925
                     /Motif="CCGTTGAAGCCAAATGAACAATT"
                     /annotation_group="LE: 920 -> 942"
                     /label="G"
     mismatch        928
                     /Motif="CCGTTGAAGCCAAATGAACAATT"
                     /annotation_group="LE: 920 -> 942"
                     /label="G"
     mismatch        932
                     /Motif="CCGTTGAAGCCAAATGAACAATT"
                     /annotation_group="LE: 920 -> 942"
                     /label="A"
     mismatch        934
                     /Motif="CCGTTGAAGCCAAATGAACAATT"
                     /annotation_group="LE: 920 -> 942"
                     /label="T"
     mismatch        941
                     /Motif="CCGTTGAAGCCAAATGAACAATT"
                     /annotation_group="LE: 920 -> 942"
                     /label="T"
     LE              1453..1475
                     /Mismatches=0
                     /%_Identity=100
                     /Motif="CCGTTGAAGCCAAATGAACAATT"
                     /annotation_group="LE: 1,453 -> 1,475"
     CDS             1889..2872
                     /locus_tag="C9374_001717"
                     /codon_start=1
                     /product="uncharacterized protein"
                     /protein_id="XP_044551377.1"
                     /db_xref="GeneID:68094173"
                     /translation="MKRSREDEPTHPPTNPSLAHGIIPFWDEYSQQVSDELWACSRDS
                     FHEFNQYNNKGCTDGWFNFSQFTVIESKPVFDVPLNVHHSITENVAFDNSKKPPQLKK
                     AKKNQKVAQKFQADKSLKIRLYPNEQERTTLNQWMGTARWIYNKCLEFTNKSKGVKKN
                     KKNFRTFVNNDNYQTENQWVVNTPYDVRDAAAIELLTAFKTNFEKKKAGTIDKFMIRF
                     RRKKDRKDHFVLHCKHWKKKNGLYSFIRNIKSAEPLPVELQYDSIIIKNKLNHYYLCI
                     PQVLDIRGENQAPQHSGQVVALDPGVRTFQTTFDLNGYSTKMGLRRCRKNW"
     gene            <1889..>2872
                     /locus_tag="C9374_001717"
                     /db_xref="GeneID:68094173"
     mRNA            <1889..>2872
                     /locus_tag="C9374_001717"
                     /product="uncharacterized protein"
                     /transcript_id="XM_044691055.1"
                     /db_xref="GeneID:68094173"
     fz              2000..2845
                     /original_coord="NW_025407835.1:487579_488424:1"
                     /fz="1 59.329140461215935_20 302"
     fz              2838..3371
                     /original_coord="NW_025407835.1:488417_488950:1"
                     /fz="1 37.316561844863735_300 477"
     wrna            3399..3515
                     /original_coord="NW_025407835.1:488978_489094:1"
     LE              3568..3590
                     /Mismatches=8
                     /%_Identity="65.21739130434783"
                     /Motif="CCGTTGAAGCCAAATGAACAATT"
                     /annotation_group="LE: 3,568 -> 3,590"
     mismatch        3570
                     /Motif="CCGTTGAAGCCAAATGAACAATT"
                     /annotation_group="LE: 3,568 -> 3,590"
                     /label="G"
     mismatch        3572..3574
                     /Motif="CCGTTGAAGCCAAATGAACAATT"
                     /annotation_group="LE: 3,568 -> 3,590"
                     /label="TGA"
     mismatch        3576..3577
                     /Motif="CCGTTGAAGCCAAATGAACAATT"
                     /annotation_group="LE: 3,568 -> 3,590"
                     /label="GC"
     mismatch        3589..3590
                     /Motif="CCGTTGAAGCCAAATGAACAATT"
                     /annotation_group="LE: 3,568 -> 3,590"
                     /label="TT"
     CDS             4065..5507
                     /locus_tag="C9374_001718"
                     /codon_start=1
                     /product="uncharacterized protein"
                     /protein_id="XP_044551378.1"
                     /db_xref="GeneID:68094174"
                     /translation="MFFGSHKSLYELTKEKGDEKTGTVRVSMYDRNIVSICDKDMLKE
                     LLVVKGNNFVKQSRLYEIFNTFGVNILSALDASGETWKNHHKVASGAFASKNLEYMAR
                     VASKSVDLCRSSKWDKLIRDSPTKSFVLDANGDFSDITLDVLGKAGFGLDFSIFDELN
                     PEGKIFRRALETMFTKGIIAKRFVGLNPVLSWAYPLVCKVLGIDQAVSIVSNKLDEII
                     KDRTQEVEKRGLEDDGNDTTAEELEDRKDLLSVLVEANFIQKGILTDAELKSDAYIFS
                     LAGHETTSTTLQWVCYELSKRPEVQKKAREEVDTILGKGTNARAPDYNDYPIMNYVNA
                     VIMEALRLHPPVTNVFRVAKKTTTIGNITIPKDTNVLINIFSANRSENNWEKPLEFIP
                     ERYPLNADEQLKIQHDFTWIPFSMGNRKCIGFKFAQIEAFVILCRILQFYELELGNDE
                     SNPNDQIHDVPGVTVRPGNLKVIMKPRQDL"
     gene            <4065..>5507
                     /locus_tag="C9374_001718"
                     /db_xref="GeneID:68094174"
     mRNA            <4065..>5507
                     /locus_tag="C9374_001718"
                     /product="uncharacterized protein"
                     /transcript_id="XM_044691056.1"
                     /db_xref="GeneID:68094174"
     LE              5250..5272
                     /Mismatches=5
                     /%_Identity="78.26086956521739"
                     /Motif="CCGTTGAAGCCAAATGAACAATT"
                     /annotation_group="LE: 5,250 -> 5,272"
     mismatch        5252
                     /Motif="CCGTTGAAGCCAAATGAACAATT"
                     /annotation_group="LE: 5,250 -> 5,272"
                     /label="G"
     mismatch        5258..5259
                     /Motif="CCGTTGAAGCCAAATGAACAATT"
                     /annotation_group="LE: 5,250 -> 5,272"
                     /label="GC"
     mismatch        5261..5262
                     /Motif="CCGTTGAAGCCAAATGAACAATT"
                     /annotation_group="LE: 5,250 -> 5,272"
                     /label="AA"
     LE              5412..5434
                     /Mismatches=8
                     /%_Identity="65.21739130434783"
                     /Motif="CCGTTGAAGCCAAATGAACAATT"
                     /annotation_group="LE: 5,412 -> 5,434"
     mismatch        5412..5414
                     /Motif="CCGTTGAAGCCAAATGAACAATT"
                     /annotation_group="LE: 5,412 -> 5,434"
                     /label="CCG"
     mismatch        5416
                     /Motif="CCGTTGAAGCCAAATGAACAATT"
                     /annotation_group="LE: 5,412 -> 5,434"
                     /label="T"
     mismatch        5420
                     /Motif="CCGTTGAAGCCAAATGAACAATT"
                     /annotation_group="LE: 5,412 -> 5,434"
                     /label="G"
     mismatch        5426
                     /Motif="CCGTTGAAGCCAAATGAACAATT"
                     /annotation_group="LE: 5,412 -> 5,434"
                     /label="T"
     mismatch        5429
                     /Motif="CCGTTGAAGCCAAATGAACAATT"
                     /annotation_group="LE: 5,412 -> 5,434"
                     /label="A"
     mismatch        5433
                     /Motif="CCGTTGAAGCCAAATGAACAATT"
                     /annotation_group="LE: 5,412 -> 5,434"
                     /label="T"
ORIGIN      
        1 gaaagggtat ggagtttgtt tgatttggtg ctgaaatctt tcaatctcat gaatgatgac
       61 atgcattctc tcgatttttt gccaattcac aagaatggtc tcttcctcgt tttctactac
      121 aaatggctct tctttttgac tttctcgcaa cagtatcaaa tagggcgtgc tgtccagttc
      181 gtttagaaag cctgttcaac aagacacaat tgaaacttac aagtatggaa tacatggcga
      241 attgataagg tgagctgtat tcatcttaaa ttcagtggag gccagtcctt gaaatttgtt
      301 caacaatgct tggtcagtta gtggtctttg attcaagctt attgaaagcc cttgaacaag
      361 tgcaaaaaac gtggagtaat ttttaaactt gtttaaaaac tgaaacagtc ccttgatcgt
      421 ccatcaaccc cgttcaacaa agtacttact tgtgaaatta acatcaattt ttcaaaagcc
      481 ttgtcgtcca ttccagcttg tgtacaagta catgaagctg cccaattccg tatccgtttg
      541 taacgattag aaatggcacg tatggaagga gaggtatcga tgaaatacaa ttcctggggc
      601 taaaccaaat gaagatgctt gtaacgaata gtcatgtact tactttcatt tgacaaagaa
      661 tgagctcgtc ctgaaggcat agctgtcttg caagatcaca ttcgttaatg tcccagaagg
      721 aacagttgta atcattcact atttgaattt ctggagcata gaacataact tgggtattaa
      781 aagagatggg aaataagcca tgcaccatca tcattaaggt atgtgaagag gtcttttcta
      841 tgatccctgt tttttctaag acaaaaagca atctgtccaa ctttccttgt atgcatgtat
      901 cattggacac atcggagtgc tctttaatcc ataagaacaa ctttcgttcc aaatgtatgg
      961 ctttctcaaa atgaaacgag agaaaatcca caaaactcgc gtttgaaatg aacagatggc
     1021 tcgaggcaat gaagcacctc ataaactctt cgttccgagt gtgcagaaat gcttccagaa
     1081 gctcattcag cgagatgcct tcgaaagaca atagggtggt cccatcatca gaaaacactg
     1141 aaggattttt cgttgaagtt gtaagaattg cgtccaagac aggttcaatt tctgaagcaa
     1201 tgaatgaaag tttaccgtcg tttgatgctc ccgactcctc ctcaatgctc ctcgctgaaa
     1261 gcctcagtcc taactctttg agactgccta tcatgaattg taaaacagtc tcttggttga
     1321 atgtttgttt attgcccgat tcggtttcag tgttcgtgtc gtgcatatcc tccaacttca
     1381 tagtgctatg ggcggaagca tcgtcttcag ttggctcaat catttttaaa aagctgtttt
     1441 catctctcac gaccgttgaa gccaaatgaa caattacagc aatttctttc aaaaagcatc
     1501 actaaaacac agtcctgatg acgcaaggtt tattaataac cttgtttgtt ttggaggttt
     1561 tgtttttatt aacggtttta agttgctcag cactaaaata aaagagcaaa agccacaatt
     1621 tattacaaat tcaacaagta aatataatca tcaacagtca gttcctgacg aaccattcat
     1681 tcattctttg aatcaaaagt gttgttttgg aggtggataa ggaattgtca aggcgttcac
     1741 ttttccatga tcagttccga cgaaaagaat gaatcaagtt attcaaattg atagagtttc
     1801 aattcaatga gtccttcaat actgatagag tttcaactct tgttgaggtt atcaaaaaaa
     1861 aactcaacaa caaccttaat ctcaaacaat gaagagaagt agagaggatg aacctactca
     1921 tcctcctact aatccatctc ttgcacacgg catcattcca ttctgggatg agtactcaca
     1981 acaagtatcg gatgaacttt gggcatgttc aagagattcc tttcatgagt ttaatcagta
     2041 caacaacaag ggatgcactg acggatggtt caacttttct caattcactg tgattgaatc
     2101 caagccagtg tttgatgttc cactcaatgt tcatcactct ataacagaga atgtggcttt
     2161 tgataactct aaaaagccac ctcagctcaa gaaagcaaaa aagaatcaaa aggtggccca
     2221 aaaatttcaa gcagacaaat ccttgaaaat ccgactctac cccaatgaac aagaaaggac
     2281 aacattgaat cagtggatgg gaactgctcg ttggatctac aacaagtgtt tagaattcac
     2341 caacaaatcc aaaggtgtca agaaaaataa gaagaatttc agaacgtttg tgaacaacga
     2401 taattatcag acagaaaatc agtgggttgt gaatactcct tatgacgtaa gagatgctgc
     2461 cgctattgaa ttgttgactg cgttcaaaac gaacttcgaa aagaagaagg ctggaacgat
     2521 tgacaagttc atgatccgtt ttaggcgaaa gaaagacaga aaagatcatt ttgttctcca
     2581 ctgcaagcac tggaagaaaa agaacggact gtattctttt attaggaaca tcaagagtgc
     2641 cgaacctttg cctgtggagc ttcagtacga ttccatcatt attaagaaca agttgaacca
     2701 ttattattta tgtattccac aagtactgga tattaggggt gagaaccaag cccctcaaca
     2761 ttcaggacaa gttgtagcat tggatccagg agtaagaaca tttcagacca cctttgattt
     2821 gaatggttat tcaaccaaaa tggggctcag gaggtgccga aagaattggt agattgtgtt
     2881 gcgcgtatga caagttacaa tcgaagtggt ctcaaccaga agtcagacat tgccaaagat
     2941 acaagtacaa gagagcagga agaagaattc aacaaaagat tagaaatatc gtggatgatc
     3001 tacacaagaa actgtgtttg tggttgtgtc gaaactacca agtgatctta cttccttcgt
     3061 ttgagactca gaaaatggta aagaaactcc ataggagaat taatagcaag acagcaagaa
     3121 aaatgttgac ttggtcacat tacagattca agcaaagatt gcttcactaa gctagagagc
     3181 atccgtggac acacatttat attgtcaacg aagcgtatac atccaaaact tgctcatgtt
     3241 gtggacatgt ttatacggtt ggatcatccg aagtgtttcg ttgtccatca tgtggctcaa
     3301 tttttgacag agatatcaat gcagcaagaa atattcttct tcgattcctt actactcata
     3361 gaattagttt ttgagcacct tgtgtgttgg gtcttcccca ccttgtgtgc gttgggtcct
     3421 ttcccctggc tttcactctt tgagtgtttg cttgcaagat cagcactttg ttcgatttgt
     3481 ttgttttgtt caaaatgttg atttaaataa aggcgtgttg attgcccaaa gtataaagct
     3541 gcatcgaaac cttaatgaat agcatcaccc taatatgcaa atgaacaaac ctaaaaaggg
     3601 ggaaccagcg gaaggtgcaa gatatcttcc ttttcgttgg acacaacaag ttcatgcagt
     3661 caaatggtct ttaccagata caccgaaatg acaatgctcg cgtgtgcggc acaaacacga
     3721 gcgctatcat ttccaaaatg gttgagctga acgaaggaga aaaaaaatgc gatttgctga
     3781 aaatctccat catggttgtc gtgccgaaaa tcatcatcat ttaaattgga caggtcctat
     3841 cgagtttcaa caagtcaaaa caaaattcaa aacataatac tgtgaatcaa attattcgat
     3901 tgaacaacat gcttgaagtt gcatatgcct tcaccgccat ctcacttgcg gttgtagcct
     3961 ttttcattct atccatcttt aacaattatc tcaaagttaa acatatcaaa ggatcctggc
     4021 agttttttgt cactctcttc cgctacccaa tcatctctca acacatgttc tttggatctc
     4081 acaaatccct ttatgaattg accaaggaaa agggtgatga aaaaaccgga actgttcgag
     4141 tttccatgta tgaccgaaat attgtttcca tttgcgacaa ggatatgtta aaagaattac
     4201 tggttgtcaa gggaaacaat ttcgtcaagc aaagcagact ctatgaaatt ttcaatacct
     4261 ttggtgtcaa cattctcagt gcattggatg ctagcggaga aacttggaag aatcatcaca
     4321 aagttgcttc aggagctttt gcaagcaaga atttagaata tatggctaga gtggcctcaa
     4381 agagtgttga tttatgccgc tcatcaaaat gggataaatt aattcgtgat tctccaacta
     4441 agagctttgt tttggatgcc aatggagact tttcagatat tactttggac gttcttggta
     4501 aagctggatt tggacttgat ttttcaattt tcgatgaatt gaatccagaa ggaaagatat
     4561 tcagacgagc tttggaaacc atgtttacca aaggtattat tgccaaacgt tttgttggtt
     4621 tgaatccagt cttgtcttgg gcttacccat tggtgtgcaa agtattaggc attgatcaag
     4681 cagtatcaat tgtgagcaac aagctcgatg aaatcatcaa ggaccgaaca caagaagtgg
     4741 agaagagagg tctcgaggac gacggaaacg acactactgc cgaggaattg gaagacagaa
     4801 aagatttatt gagcgttttg gtcgaagcaa actttattca gaaaggaatt ttaaccgatg
     4861 ctgaattgaa atctgatgct tatattttct ctttggctgg acatgaaacc acttccacaa
     4921 cacttcaatg ggtatgctac gagttatcaa agagacctga agttcaaaag aaggcaagag
     4981 aagaagtgga tactattttg ggtaaaggca caaacgccag agctcccgat tataacgact
     5041 atccgatcat gaattatgtc aacgcagtta ttatggaagc attgagactt catcctccag
     5101 tgactaatgt attccgtgtt gctaaaaaga caaccaccat tggaaatatt accattccaa
     5161 aggataccaa tgtgctgatc aatattttca gtgcgaaccg atctgagaat aattgggaga
     5221 aaccactcga gttcattcca gaacgttatc cattgaatgc tgatgaacaa ttgaagattc
     5281 aacacgattt tacatggatt cccttctcaa tgggtaatag aaaatgcatt ggatttaaat
     5341 ttgctcaaat tgaagccttt gtcattttgt gtagaatttt gcaattctat gaattggagt
     5401 tgggaaatga tgaatcgaat ccaaacgatc aaatccatga tgttcctggt gttactgtta
     5461 ggccaggtaa tttgaaggtg attatgaaac caagacagga tttgtaaata tctca
//
LOCUS       NW_025407847.13         5515 bp    DNA     linear   UNK 01-JAN-1980
DEFINITION  Naegleria lovaniensis strain ATCC 30569 chromosome Unknown tig025,
            whole genome shotgun sequence.
ACCESSION   NW_025407847
VERSION     NW_025407847.1.13
KEYWORDS    .
SOURCE      .
  ORGANISM  .
FEATURES             Location/Qualifiers
     LE              1453..1475
                     /Mismatches=0
                     /%_Identity=100
                     /Motif="CCGTTGAAGCCAAATGAACAATT"
                     /annotation_group="LE: 1,453 -> 1,475"
     CDS             1889..3046
                     /locus_tag="C9374_005824"
                     /codon_start=1
                     /product="uncharacterized protein"
                     /protein_id="XP_044547711.1"
                     /db_xref="GeneID:68098279"
                     /translation="MKRSREDEPTHPPTNPSLAHGIIPFWDEYSQQVSDELWACSRDS
                     FHEFNQYNNKGCTDGWFNFSQFTVIESKPVFDVPLNVHHSITENVAFDNSKKPPQLKK
                     AKKNQKVAQKFQADKSLKIRLYPNEQERTTLNQWMGTARWIYNKCLEFTHNFKDVKKN
                     KKNFRTFVVNNDNYQTENQWVVNTPYDVRDAAAIELLTAFNTNFEKKKAGMIDKFMIR
                     FRRKKDRKDHFVLHCKHWKKKSGLYSFIRNIKSAEPLPEELQYDSIIIKNKLNHYYLC
                     IPQVLDIRGENQAPQHSGQVVALDPGVRTFQTTFDLNGYSTKWGSGGAERIGRLCCAY
                     DKLQSKWSQPEVRHCKRYKYKRAGRRIQQKIRNIVDDLHKNCVCGCVETTK"
     gene            <1889..>3046
                     /locus_tag="C9374_005824"
                     /db_xref="GeneID:68098279"
     mRNA            <1889..>3046
                     /locus_tag="C9374_005824"
                     /product="uncharacterized protein"
                     /transcript_id="XM_044695617.1"
                     /db_xref="GeneID:68098279"
     fz              2000..3028
                     /original_coord="NW_025407847.1:409278_410306:1"
                     /fz="1 72.11740041928721_20 363"
     fz              3007..3372
                     /original_coord="NW_025407847.1:410285_410650:1"
                     /fz="1 25.57651991614256_356 477"
     wrna            3399..3515
                     /original_coord="NW_025407847.1:410677_410793:1"
     CDS             3593..4771
                     /locus_tag="C9374_005825"
                     /codon_start=1
                     /product="uncharacterized protein"
                     /protein_id="XP_044547712.1"
                     /db_xref="GeneID:68098280"
                     /translation="MQQDQSSSIPSNGTNNTTSTGTDIGQGAVLIKTNPYECGLLKTQ
                     VRGYDFNNDLKDVSKPINYDGLFESFYTTGFQAHNFGQAVNIVNDMLHWRLSDEPMTQ
                     DEQEPYDDPTVRAQTKCRIFLGYTSNMVSSGVREVIRFLVQHKLVDCIVTTCGAIEED
                     IMKCMKPTYLGAFDLDGKHLRLNGINRIGNLLIPNLNYCEFEDWITPILDEMLKEQKA
                     GTLWSPSLMIDRFGKEINNEESILYWAHKNEIPIFCPALTDGSIGDMLYFHSYTDKDG
                     NGLVCDIVSDIRRLNGLAVRSKKTGMIILGGGVIKHHICNANLMRNGADFTVYINTGQ
                     EFDGSDAGARCDEAVSWGKIRLGSKYTKIYGESSIIVPLLVAQTFVKYQREQQEKAKQ
                     "
     gene            <3593..>4771
                     /locus_tag="C9374_005825"
                     /db_xref="GeneID:68098280"
     mRNA            <3593..>4771
                     /locus_tag="C9374_005825"
                     /product="uncharacterized protein"
                     /transcript_id="XM_044695618.1"
                     /db_xref="GeneID:68098280"
     LE              3615..3637
                     /Mismatches=8
                     /%_Identity="65.21739130434783"
                     /Motif="CCGTTGAAGCCAAATGAACAATT"
                     /annotation_group="LE: 3,615 -> 3,637"
     mismatch        3617
                     /Motif="CCGTTGAAGCCAAATGAACAATT"
                     /annotation_group="LE: 3,615 -> 3,637"
                     /label="G"
     mismatch        3620..3621
                     /Motif="CCGTTGAAGCCAAATGAACAATT"
                     /annotation_group="LE: 3,615 -> 3,637"
                     /label="GA"
     mismatch        3623
                     /Motif="CCGTTGAAGCCAAATGAACAATT"
                     /annotation_group="LE: 3,615 -> 3,637"
                     /label="G"
     mismatch        3628..3629
                     /Motif="CCGTTGAAGCCAAATGAACAATT"
                     /annotation_group="LE: 3,615 -> 3,637"
                     /label="AT"
     mismatch        3634
                     /Motif="CCGTTGAAGCCAAATGAACAATT"
                     /annotation_group="LE: 3,615 -> 3,637"
                     /label="A"
     mismatch        3636
                     /Motif="CCGTTGAAGCCAAATGAACAATT"
                     /annotation_group="LE: 3,615 -> 3,637"
                     /label="T"
     LE              3933..3955
                     /Mismatches=8
                     /%_Identity="65.21739130434783"
                     /Motif="CCGTTGAAGCCAAATGAACAATT"
                     /annotation_group="LE: 3,933 -> 3,955"
     mismatch        3933..3934
                     /Motif="CCGTTGAAGCCAAATGAACAATT"
                     /annotation_group="LE: 3,933 -> 3,955"
                     /label="CC"
     mismatch        3936
                     /Motif="CCGTTGAAGCCAAATGAACAATT"
                     /annotation_group="LE: 3,933 -> 3,955"
                     /label="T"
     mismatch        3938
                     /Motif="CCGTTGAAGCCAAATGAACAATT"
                     /annotation_group="LE: 3,933 -> 3,955"
                     /label="G"
     mismatch        3941
                     /Motif="CCGTTGAAGCCAAATGAACAATT"
                     /annotation_group="LE: 3,933 -> 3,955"
                     /label="G"
     mismatch        3943
                     /Motif="CCGTTGAAGCCAAATGAACAATT"
                     /annotation_group="LE: 3,933 -> 3,955"
                     /label="C"
     mismatch        3949
                     /Motif="CCGTTGAAGCCAAATGAACAATT"
                     /annotation_group="LE: 3,933 -> 3,955"
                     /label="A"
     mismatch        3951
                     /Motif="CCGTTGAAGCCAAATGAACAATT"
                     /annotation_group="LE: 3,933 -> 3,955"
                     /label="C"
ORIGIN      
        1 tgaatgataa agaatttgta gggaagcata ttgaaaagta tggccacgga ctgatctatg
       61 catcaccgta tttacaacaa gacaggaatt ttgtgttgca agtagttcca ttcgctgggg
      121 cagaattagc tgttacaagt gattatattc gtaatgatcg agaagtagta ttgaaagcga
      181 caaagaatga ctttcacgct tttgattttg ctggagtaaa acttcaaaac gacaggcagt
      241 ttgttttgga agcagttcaa cagaatggta ttgttctttg gaatgctgga ccatttaaga
      301 aagacagaga tgttattttg actgctgtga aacaaaatgg tgaagtgttg gaatgtgctt
      361 tcatagatcg agttgaagtg gatgaagaaa taatttcaga ggcaatcaaa caaaataaga
      421 atgcacttcg atggatatcc aaagataagc tcaaaaatgt ttatttcatg cagaaagctc
      481 tacagttaat atacccagag ctcgatagtt ttgattattc aaacaaagaa accatgagga
      541 aggttattgg agaatttgga tttttacttg aatttgcaaa cgatgatctc agaaatgata
      601 agagtattgt ggcgactgca gttcgaaatg atggttattc tttgcaattt gcatcagatc
      661 atttgaggaa tgacaaagaa attgccttac tcgctgttac acaagatggc tttgcattgc
      721 aatttgtctc cacagcactg aagaaggaca aagatgtagc attagcagct gtaaaacaaa
      781 acggattttc ccttctgcat gttcatgacg agttgaaaaa cgacatggac attgttttga
      841 cagcaatcca acaaaacggt ggttctttcc agtactgtaa tgagaggatg aaaagggatc
      901 aagaaattgt atttcaagcc atccaatcca gtcccagtgc ttttgttttc gcatcaaaag
      961 aattgtttca tgacaaacaa ttcttattga agatcatcaa gcttggatgt agaaacattc
     1021 ttagacatgc accatcagag atttccaatg atagagaatt tgtgttaaaa gcagtcaaag
     1081 aaaatagtct tggagtattc ggatacacgc gttctgattg tcccgatagg gaaatcatgt
     1141 tagaagcagt gaagaataat ggctatgcat tgaaatatgc cagtccaaca ctacgacaag
     1201 atgcagaact tgtgagggaa gcactcaaat gcaatggtta cgtgttaaag tacagtgacg
     1261 agttgtacca aacacgaatg gaacattgct atcataatgt gtatttggga tttcagtaat
     1321 ttggattttg gccatgtagc tccttgtgga acacagaact tgcactcgtg ttaaggcaag
     1381 acgaaaaagt atgaatgcca taactaaaaa attagtgcaa attccacaag gcacactcga
     1441 gtgtgtctct gaccgttgaa gccaaatgaa caattacagc aatttctttc aaaaaccatc
     1501 actaaaacac agtcctgatg acgcaaggtt tattaataac cttgtttgtt ttggaggttt
     1561 tgtttttatt aacggtttta agttgctcag cactaaaata acagagcaaa agccacaatt
     1621 tattacaaat tcaacaagtc aatataatca tcaacagtca gttcctgacg aaccattcat
     1681 tcattctttg aatcaaaagt gttgttttgg aggtggataa ggaattgtca aggcgttcac
     1741 ttttccatga tcagttccga cgaaaagaat gaatcaagtt attcaaattg atagagtttc
     1801 aattcaatga gcccttcaat actgatagag tttcaactct tgatgaggtt atcaaaaaaa
     1861 aactcaacaa caaccttaat ctcaaacaat gaagagaagt agagaggatg aacctactca
     1921 tcctcctact aatccatctc ttgcacacgg catcattcca ttctgggatg agtactcaca
     1981 acaagtatcg gatgaacttt gggcatgttc aagagattcc tttcatgagt ttaatcagta
     2041 caacaacaag ggatgcactg acggatggtt caacttttct caattcactg tgattgaatc
     2101 caagccagtg tttgatgttc cactcaatgt tcaccactcc ataacagaga atgtggcttt
     2161 tgataactct aaaaagccac ctcagctcaa gaaagcaaaa aagaatcaaa aggtggccca
     2221 aaaatttcaa gcagacaaat ccttgaaaat ccgactctac cccaatgaac aagaaaggac
     2281 aacattgaat cagtggatgg gaactgctcg ttggatctac aacaagtgct tagaatttac
     2341 acacaacttc aaagatgtca agaaaaacaa gaagaatttc agaacgtttg tggtgaacaa
     2401 cgataattat cagacagaaa atcagtgggt tgtgaatact ccttatgacg taagagatgc
     2461 tgccgctatt gaattgttga ctgcgttcaa cactaatttt gaaaagaaga aggctggaat
     2521 gattgacaag ttcatgatcc gtttcaggcg aaagaaagac agaaaagatc attttgttct
     2581 ccactgcaag cactggaaga aaaagagtgg actgtattct tttataagga acatcaagag
     2641 tgccgaacct ttgcctgagg agcttcagta cgattccatc attattaaga acaagttgaa
     2701 ccattattat ttatgtatcc cacaagtact ggatattagg ggtgagaacc aagcccctca
     2761 acattcagga caagttgtag cattggatcc aggagtaaga acatttcaga ccacctttga
     2821 tttgaatggt tattcaacca aatggggctc aggaggtgcc gaaagaattg gtagattgtg
     2881 ttgcgcgtat gataagttgc aatcgaagtg gtctcaacca gaagtcagac attgcaaaag
     2941 atacaagtac aagagagcag gaagaagaat tcaacaaaag attagaaata ttgtggatga
     3001 tcttcacaag aactgtgttt gtggctgtgt cgaaactacc aagtgatctt acttccttcg
     3061 tttgagactc agaaaatggt aaagaaactc cataggagaa ttaatagcaa gacagcaaga
     3121 aaaatgttga cttggtcaca ttacagattc aagcaaagat tgcttcacaa agctagagag
     3181 catccgtgga cacacattta tattgtcaac gaagcgtaca catccaaaac ttgctcatgt
     3241 tgtggacatg tttatacggt tggatcatct gaagtgtttc gttgtccatc atgtggctca
     3301 atttttgaca gagatatcaa tggagcaaga aatattcttc ttcgattcct tactactcat
     3361 agaattagtt tttgagcacc ttgtgtgttg ggtcttccca ccttgtgtgc gttgggtcct
     3421 ttcccctggc tttcactctt tgagtgtttg cttgcaagat cagcactttg ttcgatttgt
     3481 ttgttttgtt caaaatgttg atttaaataa aggcgttagt tatgaaccaa ttccaagtcc
     3541 taccacacaa gtgcttctgc cagtgattca atgactcaca ttcaccaaaa aaatgcaaca
     3601 agatcaatct tcatccattc catccaacgg aacgaataac accaccagta ctggtacaga
     3661 tattggacag ggagctgtgc tcatcaagac caatccatat gaatgtggac ttttaaagac
     3721 tcaagtccga ggctatgatt tcaataatga tttgaaagat gtatccaagc caattaatta
     3781 tgatggactc tttgaatcgt tttataccac tggatttcag gctcataatt tcggacaagc
     3841 agtgaatatc gtgaatgata tgttgcattg gagattgagt gatgaaccca tgacgcagga
     3901 tgaacaggag ccctatgatg atccgacagt gagagctcaa acaaaatgta gaattttcct
     3961 cggatacaca tccaatatgg tttcaagtgg tgttagagaa gtgattagat tccttgtaca
     4021 acacaaatta gtggattgca ttgttactac atgtggtgct attgaggaag atatcatgaa
     4081 atgtatgaaa ccaacttatt tgggagcctt tgatttagat ggtaaacatt tgagattgaa
     4141 tggtatcaac agaattggta acttgttaat tccaaatcta aattattgtg aatttgaaga
     4201 ctggattact ccaattttgg atgaaatgct gaaagaacaa aaggctggta cattgtggtc
     4261 tccatcttta atgattgaca gatttggaaa agagattaac aatgaagaat ccattctcta
     4321 ttgggctcac aagaatgaaa tcccaatttt ctgtccagct ctcactgatg gctccattgg
     4381 tgacatgctc tatttccatt catatactga caaggatggt aatggactcg tttgtgacat
     4441 tgtcagcgat attagacgat tgaatggtct tgcagtgaga tccaagaaga ctggtatgat
     4501 cattcttgga ggaggtgtta tcaagcatca tatttgcaat gctaatttga tgagaaacgg
     4561 agctgatttt actgtttaca tcaataccgg tcaagaattc gacggaagtg atgctggagc
     4621 aagatgtgac gaggctgtga gttggggaaa aattcgactt ggatccaaat acactaaaat
     4681 ctatggagag tcttctatca ttgtcccact tcttgtagct cagaccttcg tcaagtatca
     4741 acgagagcag caagaaaagg cgaaacaata aaccaccttc ttctttattg gaaagcatag
     4801 gttgggtgaa cagcttgccc aaacatgact gccatgtcgg gacatattgt gaacatttac
     4861 aacgtctcaa acaagccagg caataaattt tccaacaagt tcaattacat cttttcagca
     4921 gtcatgatgc ccttgtacga acaaattgtg ccaatcaatg gattggaaat attcacttcc
     4981 acataccatg atctcgaatt cacacagaca gattttcctg aaggatccaa ggctaacatt
     5041 gctggcacag gtacattgaa gaaccacatt ttccgaaaag aatgttcaaa tccaataata
     5101 tgttgttctt gctgctgtat ttcgtctgat ttgttgcttg ttgcattttg atcaatttct
     5161 tctgttaatt ttccataaat tggatttaat ttaaatccaa atgcaaatgg tccaaaagac
     5221 tctaccacat aggactcgtc actctcattc ctactcttcc aaatctccca ttttgaattc
     5281 atctctcgcc catcgaactt tctcttccaa acaccttgtt cctcatcgac tgtcactgtg
     5341 acttcagctc cttttaaatt ctctttaggt aatcctccaa ttttagccaa taatcgattg
     5401 aaccaattat tgccatgagt cactaccaaa tggccccgag caattaaagg tctgtaataa
     5461 ttgtggtgct ccacatgttg acctgtatga aatttcatga aatattctgg aagag
//
LOCUS       NW_025407824.22_(reversed)        5545 bp    DNA     linear   UNK 01-JAN-1980
DEFINITION  Naegleria lovaniensis strain ATCC 30569 chromosome Unknown tig002,
            whole genome shotgun sequence.
ACCESSION   NW_025407824
VERSION     NW_025407824.1.22
KEYWORDS    .
SOURCE      .
  ORGANISM  .
FEATURES             Location/Qualifiers
     CDS             join(224..497,650..1536)
                     /locus_tag="C9374_007159"
                     /codon_start=1
                     /product="uncharacterized protein"
                     /protein_id="XP_044555522.1"
                     /db_xref="GeneID:68099613"
                     /translation="MSQTKPSAASTITQAQTIVDTQTVEFDKDFISKMENAPHVSEVS
                     IDAMVLLKMMNHCTEKVPIQVAGQLLGLDNGGVLEITNCFPFPSYSDNLTEEERSDQD
                     EKYQIEMLQGLSDVNVDNNTVGWYQSTYMDSFMNATTIANQYQYQRTLGNKRCIHLVF
                     DPLRTRRGELFIKAYRLSDKFIDAVKMAYLQQNELSTMKKKYDIKNKNKKEDIEVLTE
                     KANLPESIEKIQLTQEILAKLNLSDKDIFDELPIQIHNYALVQAFLLDFENDEPSHLL
                     AGYDSLDMANTQFLTRGLESLIEYADGLSHENHRYQTYQKKLAQQKQYVAKKKDRTQE
                     EQEFMLKSVQQPDQLNYLMIANQLGNACDQMRAFSSQSLNLSKIAEIAMKKE"
     gene            <224..>1536
                     /locus_tag="C9374_007159"
                     /db_xref="GeneID:68099613"
     mRNA            join(<224..497,650..>1536)
                     /locus_tag="C9374_007159"
                     /product="uncharacterized protein"
                     /transcript_id="XM_044697099.1"
                     /db_xref="GeneID:68099613"
     fz              2001..2456
                     /original_coord="NW_025407824.1:761206_761661:-1"
                     /fz="-1 32.494758909853246_20 174"
     fz              2626..3402
                     /original_coord="NW_025407824.1:760260_761036:-1"
                     /fz="-1 54.29769392033543_219 477"
     wrna            3430..3546
                     /original_coord="NW_025407824.1:760116_760232:-1"
     CDS             3594..5057
                     /locus_tag="C9374_007158"
                     /codon_start=1
                     /product="uncharacterized protein"
                     /protein_id="XP_044555521.1"
                     /db_xref="GeneID:68099612"
                     /translation="MQQLKDLLQSEFSSTTSSEQQSSNNQTGGSVPSTTIPLSVQDYL
                     NQTAAKKEIGFMDLCLSDKQKLAQILRALDDSNQEASKYKQLYQDEMKKNEELTLKNQ
                     QQQDLFEKESNDLKTKYNTSAAKLKRLKEKSDEIIEKLAKEREREQQERASETNYLRE
                     ENKRMLERIGNLQKDKLRLERLVEELEINRMSLILQKKEKKDASIQTEEPTKPEPIQT
                     LTVATNTSNLILNTEPQPSPLLNKSIRDHASIQELNYRSSSPTSKKDKPPLPTVDVKR
                     KKSKKTAASNPVPKEVEEYHEVMNRVRERRILSQNFVDASSSEEQRRSPLLNYLTTPK
                     KNPITNKNIGSRRIDRTIDDSDLLNIVQKSEKAKKEESPHKSTANTMRHLLVFADTTS
                     SSTDRLPEPAHPPPQPEKLPEREEKHYSFSESFISETSFTSDSDGEVYDEDSLMNVVK
                     ILEEQQNLVNRSLSSSTLSSSYQFTDTSMEGKSWFEK"
     gene            <3594..>5057
                     /locus_tag="C9374_007158"
                     /db_xref="GeneID:68099612"
     mRNA            <3594..>5057
                     /locus_tag="C9374_007158"
                     /product="uncharacterized protein"
                     /transcript_id="XM_044697098.1"
                     /db_xref="GeneID:68099612"
     LE              4405..4427
                     /Mismatches=8
                     /%_Identity="65.21739130434783"
                     /Motif="CCGTTGAAGCCAAATGAACAATT"
                     /annotation_group="LE: 4,405 -> 4,427"
     mismatch        4406
                     /Motif="CCGTTGAAGCCAAATGAACAATT"
                     /annotation_group="LE: 4,405 -> 4,427"
                     /label="C"
     mismatch        4412
                     /Motif="CCGTTGAAGCCAAATGAACAATT"
                     /annotation_group="LE: 4,405 -> 4,427"
                     /label="A"
     mismatch        4414..4415
                     /Motif="CCGTTGAAGCCAAATGAACAATT"
                     /annotation_group="LE: 4,405 -> 4,427"
                     /label="CC"
     mismatch        4419
                     /Motif="CCGTTGAAGCCAAATGAACAATT"
                     /annotation_group="LE: 4,405 -> 4,427"
                     /label="T"
     mismatch        4423
                     /Motif="CCGTTGAAGCCAAATGAACAATT"
                     /annotation_group="LE: 4,405 -> 4,427"
                     /label="C"
     mismatch        4426..4427
                     /Motif="CCGTTGAAGCCAAATGAACAATT"
                     /annotation_group="LE: 4,405 -> 4,427"
                     /label="TT"
ORIGIN      
        1 cggcgattca tcatcatttt tgtttgatga aataaaatat tattattttg ttgacatttc
       61 tatcagctgt gtactgtgat tttattaatc ttatcattaa acgtattttc attgctttga
      121 caagcttcaa ccgatggttt ggcaactatt atatttatat atttattaaa gaatttcctc
      181 ctcttcaatg ccagtatgga gtttttgatg attgaacaaa aaaatgagtc aaacaaagcc
      241 atcagccgct tcaacaatta cccaagcaca aaccattgtc gatacacaaa ctgtagagtt
      301 cgacaaggat tttatcagca agatggagaa tgctcctcac gtaagcgagg ttagcattga
      361 tgccatggtt ttgctcaaga tgatgaatca ctgtaccgaa aaggttccta ttcaagttgc
      421 tggtcaactt ttaggattag ataatggtgg tgtgttggaa attacgaatt gtttcccatt
      481 cccatcatat agtgatagta tgtttttata ttattatttt ttaatttatt cttcacaatc
      541 atcatgatgt tctccacaat tcatttattc cgtgttacgt aatcatcatc attttgacac
      601 tacctactct catcttgata catactcaca ctaccgaacg aattaacaga cttgactgag
      661 gaggaaagaa gcgatcaaga tgaaaaatat caaattgaaa tgttgcaagg tctttccgat
      721 gtgaatgttg acaacaacac tgtcggatgg tatcaatcta catatatgga tagttttatg
      781 aatgctacaa caattgccaa ccaatatcaa tatcaaagaa ctcttggaaa taagcgatgc
      841 attcacttgg tttttgatcc attgagaaca agacgtggcg agttattcat caaggcatat
      901 cgtctttctg acaaatttat tgatgctgtt aaaatggctt atttgcaaca aaatgagctt
      961 tccacaatga aaaagaaata tgacatcaag aataagaaca agaaggaaga tattgaagtg
     1021 ctcactgaaa aagccaactt accagagtcc attgaaaaaa ttcaactcac acaagagatt
     1081 ttggctaaat tgaatctttc tgataaggat attttcgatg agcttcccat tcaaattcac
     1141 aattatgcct tggtacaagc tttcctttta gattttgaaa atgatgaacc ttctcatctc
     1201 ttggctggtt atgatagttt ggatatggcc aatactcaat tcttgacacg tggattggag
     1261 agccttattg aatatgccga tggtttgtca cacgaaaatc atcgttatca gacctatcaa
     1321 aagaaattgg ctcaacaaaa gcaatacgta gccaagaaga aggacagaac acaagaagag
     1381 caagaattta tgctcaagtc tgttcaacaa ccagaccaat tgaattattt gatgattgcc
     1441 aaccagttgg gtaatgcttg tgaccaaatg cgagccttct cttctcaatc tcttaatctg
     1501 agcaaaattg ctgaaattgc aatgaaaaaa gaataaatga ttattttctt cacaagcttg
     1561 tttgttttgg aggttttgtt ataataagcg gttttaaatt gctcagcact aaaataaaag
     1621 aacaaaagcc acaatttact acaaactcaa caagtcaata taatcatcaa cattcagttc
     1681 ttgacgaacc ttttattcat tatttgaatc aaaagtatct tttgggggtg gaaaaggcgt
     1741 tcacttttcc atgatcagtt cgacgaaaag aatgaatcaa gttattcaaa ttgatagagt
     1801 ttcaattaaa tgagtcattc aatactgata gagtttcaac tcttgttgag gttttcaaaa
     1861 aaaaaactca acaaccttaa tctcaacgaa tgaagagaag tagagaggat gaacccactc
     1921 atcctcctac taatccatct cttgcacaca acatccttcc attctgggat gagtattcac
     1981 aacaagtatc ggataaactt tgggcatgtt caagagattc ctttcatgat tttaatcagt
     2041 acaacaacaa gggatggatg gttcaacttt tctcaattca ctgtcattaa atccaagcca
     2101 gtgcttgatg ttccactcaa tgttcaccac tctattacag cgaatgtggc ttttgataac
     2161 tctaaaaagc cacctcagct ccagaaggca aagaagaatc aaaggcggcc caaaaattgc
     2221 aagctgataa atccatgaaa attcgactct accccaatga acaagaaagg aaaactttga
     2281 atcagtggat gggaactgtt cgttggatgt acaacaagtg cttagaattc tccaacaatt
     2341 ccaaagatgt caagaaaaac cagaagaatt tcagcacgtt cgtggtgaac aataataatt
     2401 atcagagaga aaatcagtgg gtagtaaata ctccttatga cgtaagagat gctgccttat
     2461 attctttttc ttttcaaagt tggttttgaa cgcagtcaac aattcagata gactgcattc
     2521 taacccaact ttgaaaagaa agaatggaat gattgacaag ttcatgatcc atttcaagag
     2581 aaagaaagac agaaaagatc atttcattct ccgttgcaat cactggaaaa aaagaatgga
     2641 caatattcat tcataaggaa gatcaagagc gccgaacctt tgcctgtgaa gcttcagttt
     2701 gattccgtca ttattaagaa caagttgaac gaatattatt tatatattcc acaagtactg
     2761 gatattaggg gtgagaacca agcccctcat tattcaggat aagttgaagc attggatcca
     2821 ggaggtagag catttcagac cacctttgat ttgaatggat attcaaccaa atggggctca
     2881 ggaggtgccg aaagaattgg tagattatgt tgcgtgtatg acaagttaca atcgaaatgg
     2941 tctcaatcag aagtcagaca ttgcaaaaga tacaagtaca agagagcagg aagaagaatt
     3001 caacaaaaga ttagaaatat tgtggatgat ctacacaaga aactgtgttt gtggctgtgt
     3061 cgaaactacc aagtgatctt acttccttcg tttgagactc agaaaatggt aaagaacctc
     3121 cataggagaa ttaatagcaa gacagcaaga aaaatgttga cttggtcaca ttacagattc
     3181 aagcaaagac tgcttcacaa agctagagag catctgtgga cacacattta tattgtcaac
     3241 gaagcgtata catccaaaac ttgctcatgt tgtggacata tttatacagt tggatcatcc
     3301 taagtgtttc gttgtccatc atgtggctca atttttgaca gagatatcaa tggagcaaga
     3361 aatattcttc ttcgattcct tactactcat agaattagtt tttgagcacc ttgtgtgttg
     3421 ggtcttcccc accttgtgtg cgttgggtcc tttcccctgg ctttcactca ttgagtgttt
     3481 gcttgcaaga tcagcgcttt gttcgatttg tttgttttgt tcaaattgtt gatttaaata
     3541 aaggcgacta gcattcccgc caagaacaaa caattttcac cgtttagtaa aaaatgcaac
     3601 aactcaaaga cttgctgcaa agcgagtttt cttctacaac atcatcggag caacagtctt
     3661 ccaataatca aactggaggg tctgttcctt caaccacaat tccactttca gtacaagatt
     3721 atttgaatca gacagctgcc aagaaggaaa ttggatttat ggatttatgt ttatcagaca
     3781 aacaaaaatt ggcacaaata cttcgagcat tggacgacag taatcaggag gcatccaagt
     3841 acaagcaatt atatcaagat gaaatgaaaa agaacgaaga attgacgttg aaaaatcaac
     3901 aacaacaaga tttgttcgag aaggaatcga acgatcttaa aacgaaatac aacacaagtg
     3961 cagccaaact caaaaggctg aaagagaaaa gtgatgaaat cattgaaaaa ctggctaagg
     4021 agagagaacg agaacagcaa gaacgtgcct ccgaaactaa ttatttgcga gaggaaaaca
     4081 agcgaatgct tgaaagaata ggaaatttac aaaaagataa attgagactt gagcgacttg
     4141 tggaggaatt agaaattaat cgaatgtcac taattctaca aaagaaggaa aagaaggacg
     4201 cctccattca aacagaggag ccaaccaaac cagaaccgat ccagaccctg acagtggcaa
     4261 caaacacatc caatctgatt ttaaatactg agccacaacc atctcctttg ctcaacaagt
     4321 ctatacggga tcatgcaagc atccaagagc ttaattatcg atcatcatcg cccacatcga
     4381 aaaaagacaa gccaccgtta ccaactgttg acgtaaaacg aaaaaagtcg aaaaaaacag
     4441 ctgcaagtaa ccctgtgcca aaagaagttg aggaatatca tgaagtaatg aaccgagtga
     4501 gagaaagaag aattttgtca caaaatttcg ttgacgcttc ctcttcagaa gaacaaaggc
     4561 gttctcctct cttgaactat cttaccactc ctaagaaaaa ccctattaca aacaaaaaca
     4621 taggctccag aagaattgac aggactattg atgactctga tttgttaaac attgttcaaa
     4681 aatcagagaa agcaaagaaa gaggagagcc ctcacaaatc aactgcaaac accatgcgac
     4741 atttacttgt ttttgcggat acaacatcct caagcacaga tcgactccct gaaccagctc
     4801 atccacctcc tcaacctgaa aagcttccag aacgagaaga gaagcattac tctttctctg
     4861 agtcatttat ttctgaaaca tctttcactt cagactctga cggagaggtt tatgacgaag
     4921 attcattgat gaatgtggtg aaaattcttg aggagcaaca aaatttggtc aatcggtcac
     4981 tctcttcatc gacgttatcg tcatcgtacc agttcacaga cacttcaatg gaaggaaaat
     5041 catggtttga aaaataagtt attacaagtt aaatttaagc tttatttcgt caatgggatc
     5101 catgtcaaga tgctcaacat caatatcttc aggattgacc tcatcttcca agattacttc
     5161 atcaacaggg aacgaacaat cgttggttgg taaaggcttc tcgaccataa tgctttcatt
     5221 atttgcttca aattgagaat agttttcttg gatttccgat tcatgtgaat ccacttctgt
     5281 gaaaagcacc gattgattaa catatgaatt tagatcatct agctttgaat attggcgttt
     5341 ttctttcttc ttgtctcttt gaacgagctt ggcaacatat agacccacta gaaagcttcc
     5401 aatgagtgta atgaccacca cttgtattac atttgaaatg attgaaatta tcgaaaatat
     5461 atgtgcccca ttcgcatgct tagccacaca acttgtttct cttgccacca caacaatgcc
     5521 ataaatactc caaccagatc tcaaa
//
LOCUS       NW_025407857.19_(reversed)        4662 bp    DNA     linear   UNK 01-JAN-1980
DEFINITION  Naegleria lovaniensis strain ATCC 30569 chromosome Unknown tig034,
            whole genome shotgun sequence.
ACCESSION   NW_025407857
VERSION     NW_025407857.1.19
KEYWORDS    .
SOURCE      .
  ORGANISM  .
FEATURES             Location/Qualifiers
     CDS             join(621..702,769..1168,1211..1736)
                     /locus_tag="C9374_008584"
                     /codon_start=1
                     /product="uncharacterized protein"
                     /protein_id="XP_044545224.1"
                     /db_xref="GeneID:68101038"
                     /translation="MSSSSSIRNYLSSRTAARAQAIIQHIMPLILENVRKEDGTLSTE
                     SPSLYDISEKLQLIFPPHNYQEEEIFTSPKKLLPTAFSKFEFDLFLKTLVDAINNGKI
                     DHSNLTVMDLCGKVYDINNNILMIALPKLSFLKEINLSNVQLNDDIIVGICTKIPQIE
                     RVKLENTAITDNGCIGMIKSLPSPQNVKHLNLSKTKVTENSMKYLADLYSALENHLEK
                     LEIEGIDVSRWTVTRLFNNCRKLCKIEKGHEGSFVIFRNNVILLVPSNPNAHSYTLRL
                     DHPLLDERILRNILGVYKNVNHLHLKSDQLTNHNVSNSIRLSNIKTLQSFTLNDQSFK
                     V"
     gene            <621..>1736
                     /locus_tag="C9374_008584"
                     /db_xref="GeneID:68101038"
     mRNA            join(<621..702,769..1168,1211..>1736)
                     /locus_tag="C9374_008584"
                     /product="uncharacterized protein"
                     /transcript_id="XM_044698676.1"
                     /db_xref="GeneID:68101038"
     LE              complement(989..1011)
                     /Mismatches=8
                     /%_Identity="65.21739130434783"
                     /Motif="CCGTTGAAGCCAAATGAACAATT"
                     /annotation_group="LE: 989 <- 1,011"
     mismatch        992
                     /Motif="CCGTTGAAGCCAAATGAACAATT"
                     /annotation_group="LE: 989 <- 1,011"
                     /label="A"
     mismatch        994
                     /Motif="CCGTTGAAGCCAAATGAACAATT"
                     /annotation_group="LE: 989 <- 1,011"
                     /label="A"
     mismatch        1000..1003
                     /Motif="CCGTTGAAGCCAAATGAACAATT"
                     /annotation_group="LE: 989 <- 1,011"
                     /label="GCCA"
     mismatch        1006
                     /Motif="CCGTTGAAGCCAAATGAACAATT"
                     /annotation_group="LE: 989 <- 1,011"
                     /label="G"
     mismatch        1010
                     /Motif="CCGTTGAAGCCAAATGAACAATT"
                     /annotation_group="LE: 989 <- 1,011"
                     /label="C"
     LE              1797..1819
                     /Mismatches=2
                     /%_Identity="91.30434782608695"
                     /Motif="CCGTTGAAGCCAAATGAACAATT"
                     /annotation_group="LE: 1,797 -> 1,819"
     mismatch        1811
                     /Motif="CCGTTGAAGCCAAATGAACAATT"
                     /annotation_group="LE: 1,797 -> 1,819"
                     /label="T"
     mismatch        1815
                     /Motif="CCGTTGAAGCCAAATGAACAATT"
                     /annotation_group="LE: 1,797 -> 1,819"
                     /label="C"
     fz              2001..2519
                     /original_coord="NW_025407857.1:46742_47260:-1"
                     /fz="-1 36.268343815513624_305 477"
     wrna            2547..2663
                     /original_coord="NW_025407857.1:46598_46714:-1"
     CDS             join(2987..3854,3961..4030,4115..4355)
                     /locus_tag="C9374_008583"
                     /codon_start=1
                     /product="uncharacterized protein"
                     /protein_id="XP_044545223.1"
                     /db_xref="GeneID:68101037"
                     /translation="MKPSSNPQTLKSKTFISRLVLVFILLEVLPLFNFSFFFFSSRST
                     SSTLNPLFFIHAMTLKVSVQGGQIVMDSREFPFMASLQYQPSPQRDPYHRCGGTIIAK
                     RWILTAGHCVVLSGQVIPSNKLSVMVGSYRLSTCSLEGFMDGVSSSPGSSLTSNRESM
                     ERTTTATTTGRTTQFRFWNCIRARVKHIHVHPRYSDAFAANDIALLELHEDLPWTSTI
                     QPIALTLKRPSFETQHFVLGWGYYSGANRVSDFLRKGMVPIVPDSACNELRLGMSTSR
                     GQTCAGAGEGVDTCAGDSGGPLLFIQHGIYTQTGLTSYGPDKCGVQESYTNRGVYTSV
                     DFHQQWIMSLTNLTSFGNFTKADLQLFGEAWSRHQLTFSQWSVIGGVTLLLLCMILAA
                     "
     gene            <2987..>4355
                     /locus_tag="C9374_008583"
                     /db_xref="GeneID:68101037"
     mRNA            join(<2987..3854,3961..4030,4115..>4355)
                     /locus_tag="C9374_008583"
                     /product="uncharacterized protein"
                     /transcript_id="XM_044698675.1"
                     /db_xref="GeneID:68101037"
ORIGIN      
        1 atttctctaa attaatgcaa ttttctaatt gaggatctat ttctgaaatc ttattgtttg
       61 atagcaacaa ttcctgtaga tttacaagct ctttcaatgg tggaaatttc gttaaattat
      121 tgcaactcaa gtttagtttt cgcagacttt gcgtgaatat acatcttccc aagattctca
      181 ccacatgatt agaaaatcct tcaagataat tacgagaagc ataaaattca acgagtattg
      241 cttcttgatt ggcctccttt cctaaatgct caatttcata ttgattgtta tcatcacaaa
      301 gatcttgtag gtaagtccca ctcaagtccc aactcatctc attttccgta aaatatttct
      361 gaacgatttt gaacgtattc cgaacgtgtc gttgatgaat accttcttca tccttcttct
      421 tggtgttggt tggaaattct gtgatgatgt cgtctctctt taaactcatt tttttcatct
      481 tttccaaaca ttcaataaga tactaaaaca ctctctgatt gccgttcaaa acgcttatta
      541 ttggatcaag ctcggaatga attgggaatg tatttgacat taagaatttg aaacacaaaa
      601 gcaaacaagt tcttaaaaaa atgtcttcat cgtcttccat caggaattat ctttcttccc
      661 gaacggctgc aagagctcaa gcaatcatcc agcatatcat gcgtaagtgt acaattattc
      721 atcatcatca attgttggat cgctcaagca atttcttatt tcatttagct ttgatccttg
      781 aaaatgttcg gaaagaagat ggaacactat caacggaatc accatcgcta tatgacattt
      841 ctgaaaaatt acaattgatt tttcctcctc ataattatca ggaagaggaa atatttacct
      901 ctccaaagaa attactcccg actgcatttt caaaatttga atttgattta ttcttgaaga
      961 ctttggtaga tgccattaat aatggtaaaa tagatcattc taatttaact gtaatggatt
     1021 tatgtggaaa ggtttatgat attaacaata atattctgat gattgctctt ccaaaactct
     1081 cgttcttgaa agaaatcaat cttagcaatg tacaattaaa tgatgatatc attgtgggaa
     1141 tttgtactaa aattccacaa attgaacggt aagcatttca cgagaatatt tagttgtacg
     1201 acattaatag agtaaaacta gaaaatacag caattactga caatggatgt attggaatga
     1261 tcaagtcgtt gccaagtcct caaaacgtga agcacttaaa tttatcaaaa acaaaggtaa
     1321 ctgaaaactc catgaaatat ttggctgatc tttattcagc tcttgagaat catttagaaa
     1381 aattagaaat tgaaggcatt gacgtcagcc gatggactgt caccagatta tttaataatt
     1441 gtagaaaatt atgtaaaatt gagaagggcc atgaagggtc atttgtgatt tttagaaaca
     1501 atgtcatact gctagtgcca tcaaatccaa acgcacacag ctatacgtta cgactcgatc
     1561 atccattgct cgatgaaaga attttgcgta atattttggg tgtctacaaa aacgtgaacc
     1621 atttacattt gaaaagtgac cagctcacca accacaacgt gtctaactcg atacgactct
     1681 ccaacatcaa aacacttcaa tctttcacgc tcaacgatca atcttttaag gtttaactgg
     1741 gaccttcacg gattggaatc ctattgtatt aaacccttct tgaatggttt aaacaaccgt
     1801 tgaagccaaa agaataattc cagcaaattc tttcaaaaac catcactaaa acacagtcct
     1861 gatgacgctg ctttattact aaccttgttt gttttggagg ttttgttata ataaacggtt
     1921 tttaattgct ctgcgctaaa ataaaagaac aaaagccaca atttattaca aactcaacat
     1981 gtcaatataa tcatcaacag tcagttccaa gaattggtag attgtgttgc gcgtatgaca
     2041 agttgcaatc gaagtggtct caaccagaag tcagacattg caaaagatac aagtacaaga
     2101 gagcaggaag aagaattcaa caaaagatta gaaatattgt ggatgatcta cacaagaaac
     2161 tgtgtttgtg gttgtgtcga aactaccaag tgatcttact tccttcgttt gagactcaga
     2221 aaatggtaaa gaaactccat aggagaatta acagcaagac tgcaagaaaa atgttgactt
     2281 ggtcacatta cagattcaag caaagattgc ttcacaaagc tagagagcat ccgtggacac
     2341 acatttatat tgtcaacgaa gcgtatacat ccaaaacttg ctcatgttgt ggacatattc
     2401 atacggttgg atcatctgaa gtgtttcgtt gtccatcatg tggctcaatt tttgacagag
     2461 atatcaatgg agcaagaaat attcttcttc gattccttac tacacataga gttagttttt
     2521 gagcaccttg tgtgttgggt cttccccacc ttgtgtgcgt tgggtccttt cccctggctt
     2581 tcgctctttg agtgtttgct tgcaagatca gcactttgtt cgatttgttt gttttgttca
     2641 aattgttgat ttaaataaag gcgctcatct tggtgtttaa agaattttga aaaggaacga
     2701 atatcatatt atccatcata tagatgttat tccaatgctc cttcaaacga gcatgatgta
     2761 aattattgcc ctaacaacag ttactatttg cgacatgcga tatcaatgtc ataccaaaga
     2821 tgaactatta catttccatg ttcatgacat taattcaaat cccgccatat gtaatttcca
     2881 acaccagtct tggcttattt gaaagcttac aacaggttcg ttagtggttg gttgaaattc
     2941 aaaaaaccta ccacaccatc cactctacta ctcttaatcg gaattcatga aaccttcttc
     3001 aaatccccaa actctgaaaa gcaaaacatt tatttcaaga ctcgttcttg tattcatctt
     3061 attagaagtc ttaccacttt tcaatttctc cttcttcttc ttcagtagta ggagtaccag
     3121 cagtacattg aatcctctct tcttcataca tgccatgact ctcaaagtct ctgtccaagg
     3181 aggtcaaatc gtcatggaca gtcgtgaatt tcccttcatg gcctctctcc aatatcaacc
     3241 ctctcctcaa cgagatccct accatcgatg cggaggtact atcattgcca aacgatggat
     3301 cttaacggct ggacattgtg tcgtgctatc gggtcaggtc attccctcca acaagttatc
     3361 cgtcatggtc ggttcgtatc gtttatccac gtgtagtttg gagggtttta tggatggtgt
     3421 ttcttcctca cctggttctt ctttaacctc taacagggag agcatggaga gaactactac
     3481 tgctactact actggacgaa cgactcaatt tcggttctgg aattgtatcc gagcgagagt
     3541 gaaacacatt catgtccatc ctcgttacag tgatgccttt gcagccaatg atatagcctt
     3601 attggaatta catgaagatt taccttggac ttctaccatt caacccattg ccttgacttt
     3661 gaaaagacct tcctttgaga ctcaacattt cgtgttgggt tggggttatt acagtggagc
     3721 gaatcgggtc tctgactttc tgaggaaggg aatggtaccc attgtacctg actcggcatg
     3781 taatgagttg agattgggaa tgtccacatc gcggggacag acctgtgcag gagctggaga
     3841 aggagtggat acttgtaagt catcatggtt ttataatttc gtataacaat aaggatgatg
     3901 ataaatatat atttggaatg ttgggattta tgataatgaa tggaatggat catgaaaaag
     3961 gtgctggcga ttctggtgga cctttgttat tcattcaaca tggaatttat actcaaactg
     4021 gactcacaag gtaagcacgt tatgatgatt aagatttttg gaaaattcaa aaatcatgaa
     4081 catcttaatg gtccacctcc ctgaatatct atagttatgg tcctgacaag tgtggagttc
     4141 aagagtcata cacgaatcga ggagtctata cttcggtcga ttttcatcaa caatggatca
     4201 tgtcgttaac gaatttgaca tcttttggga atttcacaaa agcggattta cagctctttg
     4261 gagaagcatg gtcgaggcat caattgacgt tttcacaatg gagtgttatt ggaggagtga
     4321 cattattact cttgtgtatg atcttggctg cttgagtttt tttaatgtca tgacctcatt
     4381 tgaaggttca tgaaaagtgt gaaatttaat ttgacaatca ttcaaacatt gaagatgata
     4441 caagcaaacg aagaagaaga ggattcaatg ctgaacgctt ttcatcgatc tttaatctca
     4501 tcctctctgt gaatccaaga agactctcaa acacacctgg cgaatgatgt aaagattgag
     4561 gtggcgcgac atcttttcct tatcctatga gaatcattga gaatcctcgt cgttcaaatt
     4621 tttagaacgt ttgttaattt tttaattttt aaaaataact ca
//
LOCUS       NW_025407833.23        44831 bp    DNA     linear   UNK 01-JAN-1980
DEFINITION  Naegleria lovaniensis strain ATCC 30569 chromosome Unknown tig011,
            whole genome shotgun sequence.
ACCESSION   NW_025407833
VERSION     NW_025407833.1.23
KEYWORDS    .
SOURCE      .
  ORGANISM  .
FEATURES             Location/Qualifiers
     LE2             1469..1490
                     /Mismatches=6
                     /%_Identity="72.72727272727273"
                     /Motif="AACCACTGAACCCACAGCAACA"
                     /annotation_group="LE2: 1,469 -> 1,490"
     LE              1471..1493
                     /Mismatches=0
                     /%_Identity=100
                     /Motif="CCGTTGAAGCCAAATGAACAATT"
                     /annotation_group="LE: 1,471 -> 1,493"
     mismatch        1473..1474
                     /Motif="AACCACTGAACCCACAGCAACA"
                     /annotation_group="LE2: 1,469 -> 1,490"
                     /label="AC"
     mismatch        1479
                     /Motif="AACCACTGAACCCACAGCAACA"
                     /annotation_group="LE2: 1,469 -> 1,490"
                     /label="C"
     mismatch        1483
                     /Motif="AACCACTGAACCCACAGCAACA"
                     /annotation_group="LE2: 1,469 -> 1,490"
                     /label="C"
     mismatch        1485..1486
                     /Motif="AACCACTGAACCCACAGCAACA"
                     /annotation_group="LE2: 1,469 -> 1,490"
                     /label="GC"
     CDS             1992..2681
                     /locus_tag="C9374_001018"
                     /codon_start=1
                     /product="uncharacterized protein"
                     /protein_id="XP_044552160.1"
                     /db_xref="GeneID:68093474"
                     /translation="MYFGHVQEIPFMSLISTTTRDAXXXHSGQVVALDPGVRTFQTTF
                     DLNGYSTKWGSGGAERIGRLCCAYDKLQSKWSQPEVRHCKRYKYKRAGRRIQQKIRNI
                     VDDLHKKLCLWLCRNYQVILLPSFETQKMVKKLHRRINSKTARKMLTWSHYRFKQRLL
                     HKAREHPWTHIYIVNEAYTSKTCSCCGHIYTVGSSEVFRCPSCGSIFDRDINGARNIL
                     LRFLTTHRISF"
     gene            <1992..>2681
                     /locus_tag="C9374_001018"
                     /db_xref="GeneID:68093474"
     mRNA            <1992..>2681
                     /locus_tag="C9374_001018"
                     /product="uncharacterized protein"
                     /transcript_id="XM_044685695.1"
                     /db_xref="GeneID:68093474"
     fz              2000..2056
                     /original_coord="NW_025407833.1:601938_601994:1"
                     /fz="1 3.9832285115303985_20 38"
     fz              2067..2678
                     /original_coord="NW_025407833.1:602005_602616:1"
                     /fz="1 42.76729559748428_274 477"
     wrna            2707..2822
                     /original_coord="NW_025407833.1:602645_602760:1"
     CDS             complement(2828..3952)
                     /locus_tag="C9374_001019"
                     /codon_start=1
                     /product="uncharacterized protein"
                     /protein_id="XP_044552161.1"
                     /db_xref="GeneID:68093475"
                     /translation="MTTVIGSVLKSISITQNRTLDVFVTGATGNVGMEVLKCLLSTTK
                     KNATKTNDSEFADAEPPLRRRSLNIYAGVRQLNASTLSKFHKELFNNDPSVRIVDTSS
                     TNEPVAIFKKQDQGSSSDDDEAILLRLIPFDFKQHGGGEVFQRVLEGNSISEYLPKDG
                     GFHRLFLMRPPDLSNIQRDMKPFLEFITHSRPANNNSTTTYLPEQIVFMSVLGAENNK
                     FIPHYKIEQILKEHSQRVPYVFLRPSFFMQNLTTTHLKEIRDDSQLFMPAGNGSTSFI
                     DVRDIAQAAARILTEENAEKYANKAFDLTGSEALTYFEVAKKLSDACGRTIVYANPSI
                     PKFMFRTWKSNPDVPFTYVMVVTALYAGKFIVKQEQYYYI"
     gene            complement(<2828..>3952)
                     /locus_tag="C9374_001019"
                     /db_xref="GeneID:68093475"
     mRNA            complement(<2828..>3952)
                     /locus_tag="C9374_001019"
                     /product="uncharacterized protein"
                     /transcript_id="XM_044685706.1"
                     /db_xref="GeneID:68093475"
     LE              3123..3145
                     /Mismatches=8
                     /%_Identity="65.21739130434783"
                     /Motif="CCGTTGAAGCCAAATGAACAATT"
                     /annotation_group="LE: 3,123 -> 3,145"
     mismatch        3123
                     /Motif="CCGTTGAAGCCAAATGAACAATT"
                     /annotation_group="LE: 3,123 -> 3,145"
                     /label="C"
     mismatch        3125..3126
                     /Motif="CCGTTGAAGCCAAATGAACAATT"
                     /annotation_group="LE: 3,123 -> 3,145"
                     /label="GT"
     mismatch        3132..3133
                     /Motif="CCGTTGAAGCCAAATGAACAATT"
                     /annotation_group="LE: 3,123 -> 3,145"
                     /label="CC"
     mismatch        3135..3136
                     /Motif="CCGTTGAAGCCAAATGAACAATT"
                     /annotation_group="LE: 3,123 -> 3,145"
                     /label="AA"
     mismatch        3142
                     /Motif="CCGTTGAAGCCAAATGAACAATT"
                     /annotation_group="LE: 3,123 -> 3,145"
                     /label="A"
     CDS             complement(4406..5071)
                     /locus_tag="C9374_001020"
                     /codon_start=1
                     /product="uncharacterized protein"
                     /protein_id="XP_044552162.1"
                     /db_xref="GeneID:68093476"
                     /translation="MSLQSSAFKSVMLLVVVSVLLLASTHIHAQQIIPNVTIIANPVG
                     FPINACQTNLTLSVVIASVPTIQGGNILLSRNFTWLVNTTGVNNTGSVISKLAGTSVN
                     SSVIIVNTQLLKTNTAYYFGVNITDRIQKNQTTITTVSQLAFLNNPISVNNGTAIGGA
                     PALPVCNGKTQNSTPVSQSKKGQVSLASPSMTYGGVLYHITCFASTLLLVSVSLMIFD
                     IFF"
     gene            complement(<4406..>5071)
                     /locus_tag="C9374_001020"
                     /db_xref="GeneID:68093476"
     mRNA            complement(<4406..>5071)
                     /locus_tag="C9374_001020"
                     /product="uncharacterized protein"
                     /transcript_id="XM_044685718.1"
                     /db_xref="GeneID:68093476"
     CDS             complement(5359..7125)
                     /locus_tag="C9374_001021"
                     /codon_start=1
                     /product="uncharacterized protein"
                     /protein_id="XP_044552163.1"
                     /db_xref="GeneID:68093477"
                     /translation="MMSNQFSAFVNNAASSSCKNAFGMLKKKQFCCSFSLAQSNGRWM
                     NQSSKLFNNWPSSFWMQKSSSESLVRCFSTIMNVHRNSSREKTTYYDTNLLPEWFKTS
                     LYNNEAAKKALSEFDVEFYDKPFIKTFPDVDKNPHETPGLDKTMFHLRPESLSDADLS
                     KLCFVQRGKTKDYICVGEAYYFPLFRDLPVHYTPSCPSLLYIEIPDSSGKEQTPKILY
                     QIAPFVPPMFWIPLKPSSESLARLFDEIMDIETNNVTRHIQFHENLLSHIGFKLEKLK
                     ELENDPKSAEKVYNELHIKFLDYINKTLDPNKLEFKERVLQEYPNQVYLFLGNVPKLE
                     LLEQSFMNNPFVFNTPVLLGSSNRFVSSESVQTSMFYTVFSRSLIILEARFDLHVDFS
                     SNSSDVMVPIFARVMYPSNQRLSKPCPERMNKVLGSNFPADMPIDVCLALFGQKNSNA
                     ETIASELLEQVKSDEEMVKAGMMENIPENMFNPSIPIAHLAILRYGKWKTEIFDRFKR
                     HSIPSVRIACVKGCLELNMLEELKAFRSSETHHEVLQYVDESITRLEKKIELMKMKEK
                     DEADELEKRNKKLEEENQQQEQ"
     gene            complement(<5359..>7125)
                     /locus_tag="C9374_001021"
                     /db_xref="GeneID:68093477"
     mRNA            complement(<5359..>7125)
                     /locus_tag="C9374_001021"
                     /product="uncharacterized protein"
                     /transcript_id="XM_044685729.1"
                     /db_xref="GeneID:68093477"
     CDS             join(7268..8569,8679..9551)
                     /locus_tag="C9374_001022"
                     /codon_start=1
                     /product="uncharacterized protein"
                     /protein_id="XP_044552164.1"
                     /db_xref="GeneID:68093478"
                     /translation="MSWVNRKRELKKKMMEEAEEDPILMLSGGKINSSHTTFNSYNEE
                     SNTAVPMMKNDRSSEAPKSTLHSSSQSLSEKPSSNDKIIHNKSNSNIDSLDSFLNNVS
                     SVSNKNPNHSMTSNSMFDNKPPQSGQPNLPQTKQLPNVPQSKTGSQHSTTTVKPLPKV
                     SNPPSSVTSKVTNETTEQNVKKSDPVQSPSQKQEMTLEMFESLKKQIIELELENQKLK
                     RELQESQGGSLHDMVEEIPSNQSTHDSGFDDYFSDKKVIVLTLSDEIREGLRCNELNK
                     VHIVKTKTTSKKKPPVYGTEEEDEESEIINQSSKTEDGYEYKYSKTNYYVEQNKELDA
                     WCNLRRLRDSKHKISLLKSCGKNYDIVLPILLSIEQSLNFRSFMDVLVESDRQEGYYV
                     WLYIKFLKKLGDTSTLLKVYKFHGMIREQALLQYQLAIQKHDPYERIEDLEHCLSFIQ
                     KNAQVIDNPTGFLSHKYSLDCAEELSIAVANLIHLITKQIKIDEQDNIIAKSGKNSLF
                     IQFKKYPIYNTTLSETLKYCLFYHNAVSDDQVTSPKSLAKFFNLSQHRFLYEAVVARS
                     RIGDWKGVMNIFGKAKKDGLCYCSAFDLKIHKENSSFMKLISGKPNRSESNSILNIHN
                     ILQVLKIFKAPRPMIRDLLESYAFQKTEIELKFEIAKEYRIYDVAIRCIVDDLKDRDL
                     LVKLKEDLNKRYHDADKSALQDEINSHLYNKKIKWKKATINV"
     gene            <7268..>9551
                     /locus_tag="C9374_001022"
                     /db_xref="GeneID:68093478"
     mRNA            join(<7268..8569,8679..>9551)
                     /locus_tag="C9374_001022"
                     /product="uncharacterized protein"
                     /transcript_id="XM_044685740.1"
                     /db_xref="GeneID:68093478"
     CDS             join(complement(11683..11847),complement(11341..11470),
                     complement(11180..11277),complement(10839..11090),
                     complement(9669..10751))
                     /locus_tag="C9374_001023"
                     /codon_start=1
                     /product="uncharacterized protein"
                     /protein_id="XP_044552165.1"
                     /db_xref="GeneID:68093479"
                     /translation="MLHSSSQATSSSTPGKSRLVFGKLLILIIAIAILFSTTRLNFGV
                     EGHIITFRSENITIPTQQPRELDKYELGMYARNDLPLNFLIRPIANGDTFVKVQLAVS
                     RSTIPKEHTKLIVLMGRTKAVESAKLDDTRTACALKSVPSNILLYRSLTPDDDIDENF
                     EISETDFYSFILHYCPPIDTSMPNLPNTVSFFLNGEVQFINPYGHLPGQYFFFMPFQA
                     VMTIAYIIYAVCWFFVSIINRKEFLILQFYITAVLMCCLAESVIVYFHLFLTNKVGYI
                     DLGYMIMVQLAAVLMTVLRKTFTRLIVLVICSGFIGKSNDESSENSENEKASTGIGSW
                     SILCFVTTFVITCSISELGDMLFYREIISHTFFLVMSIPVSVLDFIFYIWSLYLLYST
                     MKMYKPSSPRAVTASERVSPEWKKAVAHNHYFYLYRRLMLAMIIYAAMVMLFLALQFL
                     YEYGRYYIDAWYLNWFFDTGSFQMAFFCIFVLIGFLYRPAKHNSLYLHAEQLPTDELD
                     AELMLKEGTGLEYHSDDSDEKDVEMMMMHNDPMDASEESNNQNENAPRKSEEKLVFVQ
                     EQSNEENTE"
     gene            complement(<9669..>11847)
                     /locus_tag="C9374_001023"
                     /db_xref="GeneID:68093479"
     mRNA            join(complement(11683..>11847),complement(11341..11470),
                     complement(11180..11277),complement(10839..11090),
                     complement(<9669..10751))
                     /locus_tag="C9374_001023"
                     /product="uncharacterized protein"
                     /transcript_id="XM_044685751.1"
                     /db_xref="GeneID:68093479"
     LE              12087..12109
                     /Mismatches=8
                     /%_Identity="65.21739130434783"
                     /Motif="CCGTTGAAGCCAAATGAACAATT"
                     /annotation_group="LE: 12,087 -> 12,109"
     mismatch        12090
                     /Motif="CCGTTGAAGCCAAATGAACAATT"
                     /annotation_group="LE: 12,087 -> 12,109"
                     /label="T"
     mismatch        12092
                     /Motif="CCGTTGAAGCCAAATGAACAATT"
                     /annotation_group="LE: 12,087 -> 12,109"
                     /label="G"
     mismatch        12094..12095
                     /Motif="CCGTTGAAGCCAAATGAACAATT"
                     /annotation_group="LE: 12,087 -> 12,109"
                     /label="AG"
     mismatch        12097..12098
                     /Motif="CCGTTGAAGCCAAATGAACAATT"
                     /annotation_group="LE: 12,087 -> 12,109"
                     /label="CA"
     mismatch        12108..12109
                     /Motif="CCGTTGAAGCCAAATGAACAATT"
                     /annotation_group="LE: 12,087 -> 12,109"
                     /label="TT"
     CDS             join(12271..12396,12760..13083)
                     /locus_tag="C9374_001024"
                     /codon_start=1
                     /product="uncharacterized protein"
                     /protein_id="XP_044552166.1"
                     /db_xref="GeneID:68093480"
                     /translation="MSLKRIQKELKDLQIDPPQNCSAGPINPEVSMYEWQATIMGPAD
                     SPYQGGVFFLKVTFPTDYPFKPPKVQFVTKIYHPNINSNGSICLDILTKEWSPALTIS
                     KVLLSISSLLTDANPDDPLVQDIAQQYKTNRKQFELTAAEWTRKYAM"
     gene            <12271..>13083
                     /locus_tag="C9374_001024"
                     /db_xref="GeneID:68093480"
     mRNA            join(<12271..12396,12760..>13083)
                     /locus_tag="C9374_001024"
                     /product="uncharacterized protein"
                     /transcript_id="XM_044685762.1"
                     /db_xref="GeneID:68093480"
     LE              complement(12505..12527)
                     /Mismatches=8
                     /%_Identity="65.21739130434783"
                     /Motif="CCGTTGAAGCCAAATGAACAATT"
                     /annotation_group="LE: 12,505 <- 12,527"
     mismatch        12510
                     /Motif="CCGTTGAAGCCAAATGAACAATT"
                     /annotation_group="LE: 12,505 <- 12,527"
                     /label="A"
     mismatch        12512
                     /Motif="CCGTTGAAGCCAAATGAACAATT"
                     /annotation_group="LE: 12,505 <- 12,527"
                     /label="G"
     mismatch        12516
                     /Motif="CCGTTGAAGCCAAATGAACAATT"
                     /annotation_group="LE: 12,505 <- 12,527"
                     /label="A"
     mismatch        12519
                     /Motif="CCGTTGAAGCCAAATGAACAATT"
                     /annotation_group="LE: 12,505 <- 12,527"
                     /label="G"
     mismatch        12521
                     /Motif="CCGTTGAAGCCAAATGAACAATT"
                     /annotation_group="LE: 12,505 <- 12,527"
                     /label="A"
     mismatch        12523
                     /Motif="CCGTTGAAGCCAAATGAACAATT"
                     /annotation_group="LE: 12,505 <- 12,527"
                     /label="T"
     mismatch        12525
                     /Motif="CCGTTGAAGCCAAATGAACAATT"
                     /annotation_group="LE: 12,505 <- 12,527"
                     /label="G"
     mismatch        12527
                     /Motif="CCGTTGAAGCCAAATGAACAATT"
                     /annotation_group="LE: 12,505 <- 12,527"
                     /label="C"
     CDS             complement(13200..15320)
                     /locus_tag="C9374_001025"
                     /codon_start=1
                     /product="uncharacterized protein"
                     /protein_id="XP_044552167.1"
                     /db_xref="GeneID:68093481"
                     /translation="MSPPATSLNDEDNTNEDLFPSITSPTSKIKSLKSLKAIHKEISS
                     ILNPKFEQCRFLCPATQIISETRHRVVILSLIYHRQNRGEYAVFIFNENLKLRECIPM
                     KSFNFFIQLQQPQLLTTSGTKRNYLTTLEDQEMMKKFFEKSWNDDNDDDDEYQDDYTE
                     LNVRDFKDESWKTHKFLATSTRLVLYQVVNEQAQDFVFAFQNDQQLMTCLMTLSGICS
                     ELDVENEHVEFDQVFELPYDLEYAMFKDEVYDENKSNIYKPPNGYQFFTSLSNIKDQM
                     KRANTFMNMSQQSISLRHQIQRRALEQGFTNNSSQDKSQKRLSSKLSSPGVFSVGTPP
                     LSSSWNLLNASSNSNKEEKRKSLNNSLYTSLLQSSVMNNSNSNNTNLQSKSTLSNLTP
                     QPFDWVLFFIERYELDVNEIEFLNPLYQDMEDGEELTEIQIIEKKKATLVEEDLVTIS
                     TMVSNSTSVLKDGQHEKKNSIGTGPEEDEYAWLLKRSEYDIEEFVNSIQRHLCVKSES
                     KKHSSISSGTTPTINKNGNSTTTTTTTNTTPKTTITTTSVNSSKGTIPTLTTSKMVTT
                     SAQNSVGVSPVSSPQSPPQISSTTSPTTTLTTSVQSTSSEPIPVSGYQSSLISKLQSM
                     SNLTGTSPVATTMTPNSPPTSVASSTPPTSNVKVIGSKQANVAAQQQKEEDDDSDISI
                     SISSSSDGEDEDDDDLMLSSDDDE"
     gene            complement(<13200..>15320)
                     /locus_tag="C9374_001025"
                     /db_xref="GeneID:68093481"
     mRNA            complement(<13200..>15320)
                     /locus_tag="C9374_001025"
                     /product="uncharacterized protein"
                     /transcript_id="XM_044685773.1"
                     /db_xref="GeneID:68093481"
     LE              13505..13527
                     /Mismatches=8
                     /%_Identity="65.21739130434783"
                     /Motif="CCGTTGAAGCCAAATGAACAATT"
                     /annotation_group="LE: 13,505 -> 13,527"
     mismatch        13506
                     /Motif="CCGTTGAAGCCAAATGAACAATT"
                     /annotation_group="LE: 13,505 -> 13,527"
                     /label="C"
     mismatch        13508
                     /Motif="CCGTTGAAGCCAAATGAACAATT"
                     /annotation_group="LE: 13,505 -> 13,527"
                     /label="T"
     mismatch        13512
                     /Motif="CCGTTGAAGCCAAATGAACAATT"
                     /annotation_group="LE: 13,505 -> 13,527"
                     /label="A"
     mismatch        13514..13516
                     /Motif="CCGTTGAAGCCAAATGAACAATT"
                     /annotation_group="LE: 13,505 -> 13,527"
                     /label="CCA"
     mismatch        13518
                     /Motif="CCGTTGAAGCCAAATGAACAATT"
                     /annotation_group="LE: 13,505 -> 13,527"
                     /label="A"
     mismatch        13525
                     /Motif="CCGTTGAAGCCAAATGAACAATT"
                     /annotation_group="LE: 13,505 -> 13,527"
                     /label="A"
     LE              complement(14553..14575)
                     /Mismatches=8
                     /%_Identity="65.21739130434783"
                     /Motif="CCGTTGAAGCCAAATGAACAATT"
                     /annotation_group="LE: 14,553 <- 14,575"
     mismatch        14556..14557
                     /Motif="CCGTTGAAGCCAAATGAACAATT"
                     /annotation_group="LE: 14,553 <- 14,575"
                     /label="CA"
     mismatch        14560
                     /Motif="CCGTTGAAGCCAAATGAACAATT"
                     /annotation_group="LE: 14,553 <- 14,575"
                     /label="G"
     mismatch        14566..14567
                     /Motif="CCGTTGAAGCCAAATGAACAATT"
                     /annotation_group="LE: 14,553 <- 14,575"
                     /label="GC"
     mismatch        14572
                     /Motif="CCGTTGAAGCCAAATGAACAATT"
                     /annotation_group="LE: 14,553 <- 14,575"
                     /label="T"
     mismatch        14574..14575
                     /Motif="CCGTTGAAGCCAAATGAACAATT"
                     /annotation_group="LE: 14,553 <- 14,575"
                     /label="CC"
     CDS             15632..16978
                     /locus_tag="C9374_001026"
                     /codon_start=1
                     /product="uncharacterized protein"
                     /protein_id="XP_044552168.1"
                     /db_xref="GeneID:68093482"
                     /translation="MTRTEEVSSSTCFETNTLSSSSLKGSESNLSPQSPLVQIPTERA
                     STKRGEEDVATTSSFQKILVNDSHAHLDISKMELPSHGQLFYEWKKVLSSSSIPPHVF
                     VYGRISREFSCEYSIENLTVQQNDGWYDELLQVAKRNQFLRTATDSEKECFVNIERYV
                     LGDEFLSQVEHVLSSKFMKSQSEKMIKMDLSLLSSNYGKENHVDTSVHVKDLIDDYGL
                     VLDVFSLLRFCHARKFDVNAVKTLIHETIAWRLYKKPHLITKESVQREYSKMKGFWLG
                     YTKQNSPIIYIYPQNHVTYDRDFDECINYTLYMGEFGMQMIRTYNEEHVLPMLQKMNH
                     RVDLNYIENVVLNQYVEQYTIVYDGRTVAMKNFDLAVVKEFLTLSSYYAERMKCVMVY
                     NPNWSYKVLMKMVNQFLDKKTADKIKMVYNMSEVDEFLDVTKVPRDFGGQLDYKFH"
     gene            <15632..>16978
                     /locus_tag="C9374_001026"
                     /db_xref="GeneID:68093482"
     mRNA            <15632..>16978
                     /locus_tag="C9374_001026"
                     /product="uncharacterized protein"
                     /transcript_id="XM_044685784.1"
                     /db_xref="GeneID:68093482"
     CDS             join(complement(18720..18987),complement(18406..18573),
                     complement(18246..18291),complement(17068..18187))
                     /locus_tag="C9374_001027"
                     /codon_start=1
                     /product="uncharacterized protein"
                     /protein_id="XP_044552169.1"
                     /db_xref="GeneID:68093483"
                     /translation="MKSLFNRIFGSNSSDSQAQHDLEQVSSSYNEQEQHSINHTPKKE
                     QTTNRYYSSNHTPIQFMKRSLAQSSCRGAEFMKENGNKRTKLFTSGSNDSAQMGFEKK
                     SISDSGGEWIQVHQIKGLTPTESEVILNKINVIAVGRSHSLFATTDGGIYGCGKNNYN
                     QLGNTPTFHGTTDVELFTCMNDEILRAMKQEKEAIRERLTSSSSSSSSNHQNALQEFL
                     NSTHFDHIYTVDHISCGWFHTLIIVNGNIILGAGHSYFGQLFGADFNKNFAVLNSKIE
                     LFNNFSNGNPYCQYTVTHSSCGTFSSCVVFNRFLIYHCGEASKGGNFAVPNCSELKSP
                     VRDIAQTDASIYVMLEDHSLHCQQKESDHFKMEQRHVAAFGGGHMSNTSYWIKEMTDN
                     PVVTTSDQKNMELFSVPPKLGAMEIEFFGGYYCMFGVINKKILFMHGNKLNSAKLTDI
                     PFTNGLFSPLISAQSLMLSTHAHNKKLAEYLFMERYNIECVQSGCDVNLLLISEYVGN
                     DFMKTRLLKQVTDENYQRFCDIEII"
     gene            complement(<17068..>18987)
                     /locus_tag="C9374_001027"
                     /db_xref="GeneID:68093483"
     mRNA            join(complement(18720..>18987),complement(18406..18573),
                     complement(18246..18291),complement(<17068..18187))
                     /locus_tag="C9374_001027"
                     /product="uncharacterized protein"
                     /transcript_id="XM_044685795.1"
                     /db_xref="GeneID:68093483"
     CDS             19432..20283
                     /locus_tag="C9374_001028"
                     /codon_start=1
                     /product="uncharacterized protein"
                     /protein_id="XP_044552170.1"
                     /db_xref="GeneID:68093484"
                     /translation="MERMNLALHKSSTSNSVITWRLTFILFISFLCFYSLQLTTFVSG
                     TSQAVKKHKLNKGNKQISEPLHVANINSTIPFAISEKKKKHSSCFHYRNRMASGFCKL
                     RIKMNEKKVEKTLRRWKSLRSRVKKIEKKLSKWRLLKSKAKNRVRKMVRVIHRISKNV
                     KCQQRKNSCKRRIHRKKKALKRASKKAKRAMKHVKRLKRKMNKMTQRKKKSFTRYQKS
                     MSHLLRVMKLCKKRIQRVTTCKEEGKRMAQAVKLPKKLVDILRVLDVKFACLKKKTNR
                     LACLSKK"
     gene            <19432..>20283
                     /locus_tag="C9374_001028"
                     /db_xref="GeneID:68093484"
     mRNA            <19432..>20283
                     /locus_tag="C9374_001028"
                     /product="uncharacterized protein"
                     /transcript_id="XM_044685806.1"
                     /db_xref="GeneID:68093484"
     CDS             complement(20392..27495)
                     /locus_tag="C9374_001029"
                     /codon_start=1
                     /product="uncharacterized protein"
                     /protein_id="XP_044552171.1"
                     /db_xref="GeneID:68093485"
                     /translation="MAPLLYLLLTIVIASIGAVWFFLKSSSSSKENKQSSDNDKNKQP
                     TTSSDNKKTSKSTKTTTIDDHTTSKKDSQKEEPLRNDMDDKITENLSNQNDQQQVLHQ
                     QSTGTQNENHQQEGSNNNNNPSTQKIIDSNNNDVASHNAIDTTLSTPIQQEQPTKEEE
                     LELINKQLNSIEILQALCNGVMERNTHRKAISMLKAWSQSKTVRNAMVTSKRQLVIIQ
                     SWARRLKAKKSFDHSQSSVNTIQAAWRSKFETVQKTKQEEKVIRIQNMMKTKQATLEM
                     RNALENIVKCQAQLRERLTRKQLSKELENVEKIEALAKRRIEELKIHKVLNATTRVQS
                     LAKQSLQEKKFHQSMEDIHMLQSLFRAALAEKKHVQYLDSTLKIQALLLRQQQVNHFS
                     QLRNHIILLQCACEAKLKRNNIEEQAKSALTIDALYHAKREYEKFLAQKEAISMFQQA
                     CRGLLQRQSIQESKESLAKLQSWIIGKIVRNTQQEQHEKIVKLTACVKSRLDRQDFNR
                     ARKQVLALQSLIRAILAKEATGKMQQEQTIVASLIQAMNQKRLVFSNFNASKFNSTVI
                     GACYRGISQRKEFENCIHKSIVPLQALGRRFLDMKNRNKLGNLMDQVSQVQALVRSKK
                     CRQDVEHDIQKLQVIQALIVAKRERSSLHSKLSLLSMLSSKSRAELNRKQLHSNFTRV
                     NFLNTLSRRYIENRKFNNLMNSLTLLQSRSRAFIEQRNLKTQIMKIQLCQALCMGGLG
                     RKILQEEKQLIKENELKQVMESTTQLQAFIRAQVVKRQQRHELQRVISLQSLLHGLVA
                     RKYLQGQHELSTAIQSQYRAMQSRHNSVKALTFVTHLQCNGRRCVQEKHVNKSRERTI
                     TVQAMVRHYLCSKTMNANMKAVECVQARGKSVLTQKQLQQSLQRLVTLQCLMRCFKNK
                     HNQMQKLNRARVLSSLIRAHLSRQQLNLELRDLVQIQALIRSHVLQQEQRTCNSTTRM
                     AQAMIRGIQERRSQRRSKESIDLIQALARRYIAQTELTHCVSQLSKLTSKLMSTHCRI
                     LMTRELQDISMMQSLARSTKLRIEKQHQMDQITQLQSRARQEMSSKHLLVSLQAIHTI
                     QSAFRAKQQRDHHSKLQTLVQCVRACFISTQSRQQFKQSLEHIVSMQCLLRRHHSSQI
                     QSNKMLTQFVTLQSLLRGSHDRIQSRHTMYALSQVQSILKGTLSQHNYWSDWQRVFLL
                     QARLQSLKCQRKFHALKERASYFQERVDQVSLLQGFIRGFLYRRDDLLYVSSRHKNAA
                     GSSVMVPSTSDILRQLYDEEEEEEYYEEAHSDEEELDGQDLEHLSISQNEPQDDHSST
                     VLTEHTQHDDHAILTNNHHHLEETHPTLEESQTSNAMSSIVGDSHQAKNGEDDGLHLN
                     MPSTSSNVLSSSMESTPSVLTSSTNHFHKKSQSITSVFPTKLQGDQNTSTGNKNQQAP
                     HQRRDRRNSAFLNLNAKPIQKRSQVHKLIDECIRNKSSTLDISGLDLDTIPYAAIDCK
                     HVTSLRVANNNLATLPSWFSETFKNVTDLDLHGNQLYELPIDLAQLPLRKINISQNKF
                     EFIPQQIVEMKSIEKMDLSGNVLLSLPTTISHLEKIEELNISENCLMTLPEDMKELKS
                     LKFFKYDNNPYLQSEISRIAEIASAITGEKSKTIVQKLRNTDTLGYKEIVTKPKDNVY
                     LDPYGDLTDLSDATEMYNDEEQESDYTMAEEGNLSPRGNNQSLANMSASLDTPTTPPT
                     RINHHSDRNDQLDSAISSQLTVPSTNDQTISDTDSEDLSTTPPKYVPQIAIPKITLDA
                     IQNQSLDSPGTNSAEISPQSVPSYEDSQKRVFGVLSKEGNERTYSEVVHMDQPLFHDH
                     MANSHKKKKNRPKSTSYQKRSSVEDLDEELSDHQDVDNEEDELLDEHERELKEAKKIK
                     ERINMVLEILESERKYVKYLDVLWDLFYDPIVNNHFPHDKVKTPDESERLVPKSIAKS
                     FFPHDLLTIKTFNKNFLSKLEERFKIYRDDPTKIYDMIIGDMFIKISPFFKIYTSYLS
                     SYESCMTKIRDYRQHDTRFDKWLDKRKMHPKAAGLEIGSFMIMPVQRIPRYLLLLTNL
                     FKNTPENHGDYSNLMSAIETVSESASTQNSKIKETNNRIKVYQLSKLMNLSDLVQPHR
                     RLVREGEVIFGDNPRIEWKMYLFNDLILFREKKRQKTKVSKIVKAYSLLDAYISGGGQ
                     NRLTMVLTNADTNRRTEKEIFFSSLEVKMEWVVEIEKALEEVNEKREFMSKGSKSVVR
                     TSGRAGRIFRALKSPKRDSPHMHTSSSMSELSRSNSTISASSNLSLISTPTGSSMSTG
                     NLISTPQTPSASSSSLSSSVSSLSSSSQTPTTKSKKKSILGKLFGGLKKKAKEGKEKD
                     VKE"
     gene            complement(<20392..>27495)
                     /locus_tag="C9374_001029"
                     /db_xref="GeneID:68093485"
     mRNA            complement(<20392..>27495)
                     /locus_tag="C9374_001029"
                     /product="uncharacterized protein"
                     /transcript_id="XM_044685817.1"
                     /db_xref="GeneID:68093485"
     LE              complement(27723..27745)
                     /Mismatches=7
                     /%_Identity="69.56521739130434"
                     /Motif="CCGTTGAAGCCAAATGAACAATT"
                     /annotation_group="LE: 27,723 <- 27,745"
     mismatch        27724
                     /Motif="CCGTTGAAGCCAAATGAACAATT"
                     /annotation_group="LE: 27,723 <- 27,745"
                     /label="T"
     mismatch        27726
                     /Motif="CCGTTGAAGCCAAATGAACAATT"
                     /annotation_group="LE: 27,723 <- 27,745"
                     /label="A"
     mismatch        27730..27731
                     /Motif="CCGTTGAAGCCAAATGAACAATT"
                     /annotation_group="LE: 27,723 <- 27,745"
                     /label="TG"
     mismatch        27735
                     /Motif="CCGTTGAAGCCAAATGAACAATT"
                     /annotation_group="LE: 27,723 <- 27,745"
                     /label="C"
     mismatch        27737
                     /Motif="CCGTTGAAGCCAAATGAACAATT"
                     /annotation_group="LE: 27,723 <- 27,745"
                     /label="G"
     mismatch        27745
                     /Motif="CCGTTGAAGCCAAATGAACAATT"
                     /annotation_group="LE: 27,723 <- 27,745"
                     /label="C"
     CDS             join(27835..28332,28387..29149,29215..31073)
                     /locus_tag="C9374_001030"
                     /codon_start=1
                     /product="uncharacterized protein"
                     /protein_id="XP_044552172.1"
                     /db_xref="GeneID:68093486"
                     /translation="MIPYKKHSLEKAAHVVIEGIHDPIVQQSPLSYRVVSSFSDENTE
                     IQGEELQMVLKVEPKASSNHHHHNDPFKIQDFSTKEQEPHSAVPWYSSKLCRTGFEII
                     IYFVLYAKVHTRVRVKSAVVKTGSEQRLAHLRNNVTKFSVMDIEQIVAELELQDEAKK
                     LQDHLANLRKSNEDALSCMVASVDEWLRTFGRAFVSETNIDKPSEKRIEKQRKPKSKK
                     SIEKGEKPVNKTTDKTPTEPPPVTTSENNSDTIANTIPETKEETKTIWQRLLQTIENM
                     EEKSTLEPPRQEILERPNYQYNSIKLLIDTKEHGKLFSTEHLFSQSIFQKSCTNVTSF
                     SKALLKRILHKSVYVKQNNTIYIWGGLTDNGVTNELITLDLDKMNLSPKRQESKISER
                     IFHTFDFVVHSNVFVVIGGIDKRGNILSDINIAGTNFAWKDYNGFIPKLCGHATASTF
                     HEIYIFGGFNGDLQQYSNDFYCFDLFSKEIRLVMSKCPIEPRAGSSMAVIENNIYIFG
                     GHSNSRIFSDLYRFNITSKTLFKVSSIDSWVVIPRLTMSSLYSNGGALLLFGGWNGSE
                     WNTTLFEADSKNLRWQIATRNFDSIFDTFTPFCSATSIAGKLMLLGGIPNQIPFVSFQ
                     DTLLRFVCCKEPLEARDNSALIAPSFRTLHQKRTKDDLDLCRFYLEWYNTGAPEECDV
                     TILINQLDENAEQEKFYGHKLMLARSSVLKKKIFALDMFEQHETERAQDIMNDFLNSS
                     EASLKHGHPVAILLDDLPIQNITNLRTSFKCIMQYLYSGMFETKYLTTSDFEDIYILA
                     CYLELPLLKKALCADVFTFSDMNSHCLLVYLAQTMKTFLTLEDEVIENINDYVQHKID
                     QNPVPIGMVRLVAPTSLDLDVASYRSVLVHKWILTKRSKYFHSVFEMNFLESKTRVMI
                     FEQNTIRSVLTILNYIYTLYLSSVDMDQSNAVEIYMSSFQFELGELHEYSKNVIREQQ
                     NVDIPTMIQLLEICDVVDDKLMKGFCKFNIAKHYDEIMKTDPSMLDKFDRDVRLDIQK
                     QYCNFIKKK"
     gene            <27835..>31073
                     /locus_tag="C9374_001030"
                     /db_xref="GeneID:68093486"
     mRNA            join(<27835..28332,28387..29149,29215..>31073)
                     /locus_tag="C9374_001030"
                     /product="uncharacterized protein"
                     /transcript_id="XM_044685829.1"
                     /db_xref="GeneID:68093486"
     LE              complement(30542..30564)
                     /Mismatches=8
                     /%_Identity="65.21739130434783"
                     /Motif="CCGTTGAAGCCAAATGAACAATT"
                     /annotation_group="LE: 30,542 <- 30,564"
     mismatch        30545
                     /Motif="CCGTTGAAGCCAAATGAACAATT"
                     /annotation_group="LE: 30,542 <- 30,564"
                     /label="A"
     mismatch        30550
                     /Motif="CCGTTGAAGCCAAATGAACAATT"
                     /annotation_group="LE: 30,542 <- 30,564"
                     /label="T"
     mismatch        30556..30558
                     /Motif="CCGTTGAAGCCAAATGAACAATT"
                     /annotation_group="LE: 30,542 <- 30,564"
                     /label="AAG"
     mismatch        30561
                     /Motif="CCGTTGAAGCCAAATGAACAATT"
                     /annotation_group="LE: 30,542 <- 30,564"
                     /label="T"
     mismatch        30563..30564
                     /Motif="CCGTTGAAGCCAAATGAACAATT"
                     /annotation_group="LE: 30,542 <- 30,564"
                     /label="CC"
     CDS             join(31513..31804,32024..32257,32352..33142)
                     /locus_tag="C9374_001031"
                     /codon_start=1
                     /product="uncharacterized protein"
                     /protein_id="XP_044552173.1"
                     /db_xref="GeneID:68093487"
                     /translation="MPKKIEKYQLGKTLGRGTFSKVKLAVDTTDNSHWAIKIIDRKMV
                     KQENMEAQLKREIAIMKILKHKHVVQLREVLQSSKHIYIVLELITGGELFDRIVEAKR
                     FDENTARKYFQQLISGIAYCHSQGIAHRDLKPENLLLDAEDILKISDFGLSALSGTDG
                     QSKLLMTTCGTPNYVAPEVLKEKGYDGKKADVWSCGVILYVMLAGYLPFEDETMKGLF
                     AKIELGKFSYPPHFTPAQTDLISKMLVVDPDKRITIDQVMDHKWFKVDFKMDKTTSKI
                     SLTDKEIDASVKSTADATEVQPSTTPQPTQFKAGTLNAFDLASMLMMGSINPLMSSDA
                     SVKIKRQTRFMAKGSKSQAQTAIVHTLDQLKAKPTTKGDDEIKCMATVNQSVITFSVK
                     IEETSGGFSVVEVRRGKGNILDYNAFYRLLVTQLGDLVVSKEITNK"
     gene            <31513..>33142
                     /locus_tag="C9374_001031"
                     /db_xref="GeneID:68093487"
     mRNA            join(<31513..31804,32024..32257,32352..>33142)
                     /locus_tag="C9374_001031"
                     /product="uncharacterized protein"
                     /transcript_id="XM_044685840.1"
                     /db_xref="GeneID:68093487"
     CDS             complement(33346..34152)
                     /locus_tag="C9374_001032"
                     /codon_start=1
                     /product="uncharacterized protein"
                     /protein_id="XP_044552174.1"
                     /db_xref="GeneID:68093488"
                     /translation="MNNNNNGNNNMGQVSPLKTGSFGFPSPQTPTVSTPIQHNNSGNN
                     NNSGGQLSGNNNNMLPNANATSASQQQPPSLRSTMSGSIFSFSSDHIMDDEDGDVGML
                     MSTSHNDLSFNSLSSSPYLSPFINTQQRTSTSSVSSSTSDIFQTSSPHNNRNFSLTNT
                     VPPINSLFRDSNSSLQDPFNNDQFNISKQEQRETNQRILEALRSTPLNPVGTGQNSAT
                     SYDPLFDSDAFLRGRTSSVSSTDIRLSDSCTTPLTPTEQGRSSFSKISHF"
     gene            complement(<33346..>34152)
                     /locus_tag="C9374_001032"
                     /db_xref="GeneID:68093488"
     mRNA            complement(<33346..>34152)
                     /locus_tag="C9374_001032"
                     /product="uncharacterized protein"
                     /transcript_id="XM_044685851.1"
                     /db_xref="GeneID:68093488"
     LE              complement(33380..33402)
                     /Mismatches=8
                     /%_Identity="65.21739130434783"
                     /Motif="CCGTTGAAGCCAAATGAACAATT"
                     /annotation_group="LE: 33,380 <- 33,402"
     mismatch        33380..33381
                     /Motif="CCGTTGAAGCCAAATGAACAATT"
                     /annotation_group="LE: 33,380 <- 33,402"
                     /label="TT"
     mismatch        33385
                     /Motif="CCGTTGAAGCCAAATGAACAATT"
                     /annotation_group="LE: 33,380 <- 33,402"
                     /label="A"
     mismatch        33389
                     /Motif="CCGTTGAAGCCAAATGAACAATT"
                     /annotation_group="LE: 33,380 <- 33,402"
                     /label="A"
     mismatch        33391
                     /Motif="CCGTTGAAGCCAAATGAACAATT"
                     /annotation_group="LE: 33,380 <- 33,402"
                     /label="A"
     mismatch        33394..33395
                     /Motif="CCGTTGAAGCCAAATGAACAATT"
                     /annotation_group="LE: 33,380 <- 33,402"
                     /label="AG"
     mismatch        33400
                     /Motif="CCGTTGAAGCCAAATGAACAATT"
                     /annotation_group="LE: 33,380 <- 33,402"
                     /label="G"
     CDS             join(complement(35759..35900),complement(34173..35434))
                     /locus_tag="C9374_001033"
                     /codon_start=1
                     /product="uncharacterized protein"
                     /protein_id="XP_044552175.1"
                     /db_xref="GeneID:68093489"
                     /translation="MSLSEYVRREDLKSLYALPMKEASKKLGVSESSLRNICRKHNIE
                     RWPYRKFQQLDAHIASLQNVEASQQSAQQREMIESLLRARSILEENPNMTCEMAILQA
                     NKQIMSNNPNASSQDMTAVMMMMMMNSASQEDSSPTISSCAESVAQSSAQMNPSNNHH
                     AQNGANFVPIYPVHVTSHLSASAALSAMARRKKPTHGELISPTPSNNMIHNSNIPNLN
                     NNNGWNSSSMMTMGQRSMPQQQQPNQHMIDPTAMLKQHVNTRFTDTELMQSYATINNG
                     NIPIMIIDPHQQQQQQHHSPQLNSPFSQEFSERRFAVSHRDSVALKSGFLTPTQNYPV
                     NGNNAFMMNNNNTTLPYGVAPMDENENVMMDSNAGEMNHMMSHEMASHYLAQQQQFHQ
                     QQQQQPMNMQHVQITTTNADGLMDPNSNELSPNGDLTSKSRHISLLKQARKQLPQPRS
                     LSTSTATQRPLNTHHPL"
     gene            complement(<34173..>35900)
                     /locus_tag="C9374_001033"
                     /db_xref="GeneID:68093489"
     mRNA            join(complement(35759..>35900),complement(<34173..35434))
                     /locus_tag="C9374_001033"
                     /product="uncharacterized protein"
                     /transcript_id="XM_044685862.1"
                     /db_xref="GeneID:68093489"
     CDS             36725..39757
                     /locus_tag="C9374_001034"
                     /codon_start=1
                     /product="uncharacterized protein"
                     /protein_id="XP_044552176.1"
                     /db_xref="GeneID:68093490"
                     /translation="MPTANKTFWQKLSDQHNHNAPDIRSTASIMPSVKKRVYFEDQPF
                     MVENITPATNVSYEECYSELKYVCRGINRNNYSKLLTGKQIYNCDYDIIGVIRDELTL
                     ESACCSKYCSIFQNQCRQCSELEKHLVSIMENRHDIFEMLLKGILPQPKQLISFPLLM
                     YELLCKLVPFIPVSQDEHKLLTVFRKAQTSYNEALSTQYNNKQITNNEHRDTQALKVP
                     RSSFTPFLETFFGSFIFNQLQNYTKNPFHHKYSEVERRYWVVMKYYCGKQFFIRMGGE
                     RNQNIERNNFNHLKYNLIIPSWNTVKQWTPAGCYGMIPDITLTLKNMLLPDSCKDTCI
                     SFDGMKVFKHFDVLGDQIVGSEKYCYTVEDVKQFGVKHLIDQMILFSINAIDNSWHLP
                     LGWFGVSSETDVLEFVTSKILYFKELLQESVTIVCGCSDAEIDAHAVQTIIRKKHKDF
                     IFVNDYVHNFKNQRNVLFNGTILHEKISMQTIIYYMIQHRTLYRLLDREEVDPTDIMN
                     LKSCLNLTERPVLQELRKIGTIEANSVAGYLELIRDIYDCINDNSPDIIDILSESKTI
                     FEKLPNYPKKTKKICVHTLEGFLALASRFPNFKPSCITTNYEELLFSIIRGMFPKPTT
                     KQFCQSALFSFYIFLILHSTDDVRGFSLPDIPLTDHYFGMKLVIKILPTLPGRIVLDR
                     NVKKKTCKELQIINQNVATYSRKTTLRAEVCAPKCIYLCCPVSGCKKQKPYIIKGSFT
                     NHLKAKHQFSDEEAEATVAQLECLQFSAQLEKDVAFRKQSCKNNENIIVQHKPPYLIS
                     KFKNRLTIQYNFAPLKSIPTPHCINQETRRPLNFFVLDLETTGFSPKCNSIIQFAMLS
                     LFSNELHSIFVSPSGVWSSIALQMHETKFQILDESETLQNMIPKICNYLTRNDTADVM
                     LLVHSTGLDKAFFSAAIAPLKLRSTIYYCSTMQKNLLGKKGLENHFREKVCDSLPGIA
                     HNAVVDVLMLYDLLLSKFGNDQEIVKAIGKAECTTIDD"
     gene            <36725..>39757
                     /locus_tag="C9374_001034"
                     /db_xref="GeneID:68093490"
     mRNA            <36725..>39757
                     /locus_tag="C9374_001034"
                     /product="uncharacterized protein"
                     /transcript_id="XM_044685873.1"
                     /db_xref="GeneID:68093490"
     LE              38948..38970
                     /Mismatches=8
                     /%_Identity="65.21739130434783"
                     /Motif="CCGTTGAAGCCAAATGAACAATT"
                     /annotation_group="LE: 38,948 -> 38,970"
     mismatch        38949..38950
                     /Motif="CCGTTGAAGCCAAATGAACAATT"
                     /annotation_group="LE: 38,948 -> 38,970"
                     /label="CG"
     mismatch        38956..38957
                     /Motif="CCGTTGAAGCCAAATGAACAATT"
                     /annotation_group="LE: 38,948 -> 38,970"
                     /label="GC"
     mismatch        38959
                     /Motif="CCGTTGAAGCCAAATGAACAATT"
                     /annotation_group="LE: 38,948 -> 38,970"
                     /label="A"
     mismatch        38962..38963
                     /Motif="CCGTTGAAGCCAAATGAACAATT"
                     /annotation_group="LE: 38,948 -> 38,970"
                     /label="TG"
     mismatch        38965
                     /Motif="CCGTTGAAGCCAAATGAACAATT"
                     /annotation_group="LE: 38,948 -> 38,970"
                     /label="A"
     LE              38976..38998
                     /Mismatches=8
                     /%_Identity="65.21739130434783"
                     /Motif="CCGTTGAAGCCAAATGAACAATT"
                     /annotation_group="LE: 38,976 -> 38,998"
     mismatch        38976
                     /Motif="CCGTTGAAGCCAAATGAACAATT"
                     /annotation_group="LE: 38,976 -> 38,998"
                     /label="C"
     mismatch        38979..38980
                     /Motif="CCGTTGAAGCCAAATGAACAATT"
                     /annotation_group="LE: 38,976 -> 38,998"
                     /label="TT"
     mismatch        38986..38987
                     /Motif="CCGTTGAAGCCAAATGAACAATT"
                     /annotation_group="LE: 38,976 -> 38,998"
                     /label="CA"
     mismatch        38990..38991
                     /Motif="CCGTTGAAGCCAAATGAACAATT"
                     /annotation_group="LE: 38,976 -> 38,998"
                     /label="TG"
     mismatch        38996
                     /Motif="CCGTTGAAGCCAAATGAACAATT"
                     /annotation_group="LE: 38,976 -> 38,998"
                     /label="A"
     LE              39522..39544
                     /Mismatches=8
                     /%_Identity="65.21739130434783"
                     /Motif="CCGTTGAAGCCAAATGAACAATT"
                     /annotation_group="LE: 39,522 -> 39,544"
     mismatch        39523..39524
                     /Motif="CCGTTGAAGCCAAATGAACAATT"
                     /annotation_group="LE: 39,522 -> 39,544"
                     /label="CG"
     mismatch        39527
                     /Motif="CCGTTGAAGCCAAATGAACAATT"
                     /annotation_group="LE: 39,522 -> 39,544"
                     /label="G"
     mismatch        39530..39531
                     /Motif="CCGTTGAAGCCAAATGAACAATT"
                     /annotation_group="LE: 39,522 -> 39,544"
                     /label="GC"
     mismatch        39533..39534
                     /Motif="CCGTTGAAGCCAAATGAACAATT"
                     /annotation_group="LE: 39,522 -> 39,544"
                     /label="AA"
     mismatch        39537
                     /Motif="CCGTTGAAGCCAAATGAACAATT"
                     /annotation_group="LE: 39,522 -> 39,544"
                     /label="G"
     CDS             complement(40444..40935)
                     /locus_tag="C9374_001035"
                     /codon_start=1
                     /product="uncharacterized protein"
                     /protein_id="XP_044552177.1"
                     /db_xref="GeneID:68093491"
                     /translation="MPTNYSSMLQHSLLLLGLSFLLMVVTTSIGMNVVWGANPESGHV
                     KHIVAFRYAQNVTQVEKDLVMKTYFSLKDRCVLPTNGKPYILAMDGGYPNSPEGFDQH
                     MEQIYILTFKNVADRDYFVGRPFHYPYDPLHDAFKKMVGPYLRTPISEGLIVMDFTVL
                     NEP"
     gene            complement(<40444..>40935)
                     /locus_tag="C9374_001035"
                     /db_xref="GeneID:68093491"
     mRNA            complement(<40444..>40935)
                     /locus_tag="C9374_001035"
                     /product="uncharacterized protein"
                     /transcript_id="XM_044685884.1"
                     /db_xref="GeneID:68093491"
     CDS             join(complement(42207..42248),complement(41567..42154))
                     /locus_tag="C9374_001036"
                     /codon_start=1
                     /product="uncharacterized protein"
                     /protein_id="XP_044552178.1"
                     /db_xref="GeneID:68093492"
                     /translation="MVYEIVYFDHYGRVDLVKLIAEVANIPYKFVGIADKDWKDFQPT
                     TRYGLLPFVKINDKWTLYQSIAISRFFAQEGEGHLYPSDRVEATITEEYVAALEDAYN
                     QFVYATFLAPEDRKEEETKRLTEGVLTSVFKVLNAELEKNGGYLLPGGKLTWADLYFV
                     EFASNLSYYTKIDPVKFAPQIPKLRENVLKHPRAKAYLESERNLRKSVF"
     gene            complement(<41567..>42248)
                     /locus_tag="C9374_001036"
                     /db_xref="GeneID:68093492"
     mRNA            join(complement(42207..>42248),complement(<41567..42154))
                     /locus_tag="C9374_001036"
                     /product="uncharacterized protein"
                     /transcript_id="XM_044685895.1"
                     /db_xref="GeneID:68093492"
     wrna            complement(42536..42570)
                     /original_coord="NW_025407833.1:642474_642508:-1"
     wrna            complement(42558..42601)
                     /original_coord="NW_025407833.1:642496_642539:-1"
     fz              complement(42596..42658)
                     /original_coord="NW_025407833.1:642534_642596:-1"
                     /fz="-1 4.40251572327044_445 465"
     fz              complement(42652..42831)
                     /original_coord="NW_025407833.1:642590_642769:-1"
                     /fz="-1 14.675052410901468_377 446"
     CDS             join(complement(43568..43956),complement(42963..43509))
                     /locus_tag="C9374_001037"
                     /codon_start=1
                     /product="uncharacterized protein"
                     /protein_id="XP_044552179.1"
                     /db_xref="GeneID:68093493"
                     /translation="MCHLCWTEPGKFGTISIITNVTSLSIYVKYQATLLRNDHLIQFA
                     GIQRKNLKELNLIGRSNVTGYGFKQSFQVQETLESLSVIENHALEFCYLQHLPKLKRL
                     EVNGCPYFLRESLDNKQAMSIVFFTDLTHVCCDVDYTKHLVQSSKNLLVVDWSSSNQG
                     YSHADHNFAAKELIVRSHQICQDRPNLQMNCLKIIMDDRDWGKILLYTLTHLEKSANI
                     PLHLPSSMKMYLELGIEILADSVEDKQSKTRMYFQQLLNSMYTVRDQNRKDSYDNNST
                     PIAYKYFKPSWLNDHNVQYGQQQLVELLKRMLSSN"
     gene            complement(<42963..>43956)
                     /locus_tag="C9374_001037"
                     /db_xref="GeneID:68093493"
     mRNA            join(complement(43568..>43956),complement(<42963..43509))
                     /locus_tag="C9374_001037"
                     /product="uncharacterized protein"
                     /transcript_id="XM_044685906.1"
                     /db_xref="GeneID:68093493"
     LE              43996..44018
                     /Mismatches=8
                     /%_Identity="65.21739130434783"
                     /Motif="CCGTTGAAGCCAAATGAACAATT"
                     /annotation_group="LE: 43,996 -> 44,018"
     mismatch        43997..43998
                     /Motif="CCGTTGAAGCCAAATGAACAATT"
                     /annotation_group="LE: 43,996 -> 44,018"
                     /label="CG"
     mismatch        44003..44004
                     /Motif="CCGTTGAAGCCAAATGAACAATT"
                     /annotation_group="LE: 43,996 -> 44,018"
                     /label="AG"
     mismatch        44006
                     /Motif="CCGTTGAAGCCAAATGAACAATT"
                     /annotation_group="LE: 43,996 -> 44,018"
                     /label="C"
     mismatch        44010
                     /Motif="CCGTTGAAGCCAAATGAACAATT"
                     /annotation_group="LE: 43,996 -> 44,018"
                     /label="T"
     mismatch        44014
                     /Motif="CCGTTGAAGCCAAATGAACAATT"
                     /annotation_group="LE: 43,996 -> 44,018"
                     /label="C"
     mismatch        44017
                     /Motif="CCGTTGAAGCCAAATGAACAATT"
                     /annotation_group="LE: 43,996 -> 44,018"
                     /label="T"
     LE              44555..44577
                     /Mismatches=8
                     /%_Identity="65.21739130434783"
                     /Motif="CCGTTGAAGCCAAATGAACAATT"
                     /annotation_group="LE: 44,555 -> 44,577"
     mismatch        44557
                     /Motif="CCGTTGAAGCCAAATGAACAATT"
                     /annotation_group="LE: 44,555 -> 44,577"
                     /label="G"
     mismatch        44561
                     /Motif="CCGTTGAAGCCAAATGAACAATT"
                     /annotation_group="LE: 44,555 -> 44,577"
                     /label="A"
     mismatch        44563
                     /Motif="CCGTTGAAGCCAAATGAACAATT"
                     /annotation_group="LE: 44,555 -> 44,577"
                     /label="G"
     mismatch        44565
                     /Motif="CCGTTGAAGCCAAATGAACAATT"
                     /annotation_group="LE: 44,555 -> 44,577"
                     /label="C"
     mismatch        44567
                     /Motif="CCGTTGAAGCCAAATGAACAATT"
                     /annotation_group="LE: 44,555 -> 44,577"
                     /label="A"
     mismatch        44570
                     /Motif="CCGTTGAAGCCAAATGAACAATT"
                     /annotation_group="LE: 44,555 -> 44,577"
                     /label="G"
     mismatch        44572..44573
                     /Motif="CCGTTGAAGCCAAATGAACAATT"
                     /annotation_group="LE: 44,555 -> 44,577"
                     /label="AC"
ORIGIN      
        1 ccactttgtg ctgtacggct ttttcttcat tttcgtcact cttatttaca acaaaatcgt
       61 gaggataaaa gtcatattct ccaacatggt ctaaaggttg aagcatggta cttggcagtt
      121 ctttctctat ggaagcatct tgccattcaa catcgacaac ggtatgagta ttatcgataa
      181 cgaccacttt ttctcgaatg tccatggatt gtgtttcata gtcatcaatt tcgacaaatt
      241 ggggagcatc attgttgtct gttaaaacaa caatgtcatt gacgctccaa ttcgagtagg
      301 taaagtattt gaaaattttc aagtctttca aagttatgtc ttcatcaggt ggttccacat
      361 tcatatctac agaatgaatg aatgaaacag acacgtgcac gggagtaata ttaatgactt
      421 gacctatttt gtgcttgtca gcattatatt ttgctccatt caaccaatga gcttgattca
      481 gaatccgttt tctatgtttc gtgttaaaat taatgagttg gcatggatag aacgcctggc
      541 tttcatcttc tatatctgtg tccaataatt ttactggatt aggccttttg agaatgcatt
      601 ttgacccatc gttaaacaaa attgcaacgt taaattcaca atattcaatt tttgttaacc
      661 aatcatggta aatggcatag gaacccgtct tgtaatagtg tagaggtttt agccattttg
      721 aatttacgtt tttcatcttg accgcattgt ctctacatgt tcctgtaaat gattctaccg
      781 tgttcataaa gctaacatcg caatacatgg tcacatccat aacagttcca ctctgtttga
      841 aaggatcact gatcaaacaa ataatatctc catgaagtaa tgatcgatca atcaagctta
      901 atgtattctc ttcaacgact tcctttgttc cattgtccca ttctacaacg acttgtcctt
      961 tttgaagttc tggaaggctt tcatcatccg agtcatccga gtcactatca tcatcgagag
     1021 acccaaatac tttttgaaca acaccaatca tcacaggatg gtgtttatgt tgatgtttat
     1081 cgcgatgaga gggttccgat ggttccgtgc tctgcaaagt aactacatct tcaaagcaaa
     1141 acctagtaca tggtctagtg gttgttgttg ttgctgctga ttcactcttg ttcgtacccg
     1201 aagaagagca tggtgcggtt gaattgttgt tgtggctgcc ctcagattcc gattcatcaa
     1261 aattttgcat ttttttatgg attgaaaatt aacagttcat tccgaaattg tttgggtgaa
     1321 cttcaaacta aaggtttaat gatattattt ttgtttggaa gagcagccat tgaacaaatg
     1381 taagtaatct agaatgaatt gatccactgt tattggtttt ctctctaaca gagactcaag
     1441 atctgttgtg attcttcctg ctttaccaaa ccgttgaagc caaatgaaca attacagcaa
     1501 tttctttcaa aaaccatcac taaaacacag tcctgatgac gcaaggttta ttaataacct
     1561 tgtttttatt aacggtttta agttgctcag cactaaaata aaagagcaaa agccacaatt
     1621 tattacaaat tcaacaagta aatataatca tcaacagtca gttcctgacg aaccattcat
     1681 tcattctttg aatcaaaagt gttgttttgg aggtggataa ggaattgtca aggcgttcac
     1741 ttttccatga tcagttccga cgaaaagaat gaatcaagtt attcaaattg atagagtttc
     1801 aattcaatga gtcattcaat actgatagag tttcaactct tgttgaggtt atcaaaaaaa
     1861 aactcaacaa caaccttaat ctcaaacaat gaagagaagt agagaggatg aacctactca
     1921 tcctcctact aatccatctc ttgcacacgg catcattcca ttctgggatg agtactcaca
     1981 acaagtatcg gatgtacttt gggcatgttc aagagattcc tttcatgagt ttaatcagta
     2041 caacaacaag ggatgcnnnn nnnnnncatt caggacaagt tgtagcattg gatccaggag
     2101 taagaacatt tcagaccacc tttgatttga atggttattc aaccaaatgg ggctcaggag
     2161 gtgccgaaag aattggtaga ttgtgttgcg cgtatgacaa gttgcaatcg aagtggtctc
     2221 aaccagaagt cagacattgc aaaagataca agtacaagag agcaggaaga agaattcaac
     2281 aaaagattag aaatatcgtg gatgatttac acaagaaact gtgtttgtgg ttgtgtcgaa
     2341 actaccaagt gatcttactt ccttcgtttg agactcagaa aatggtaaag aaactccata
     2401 ggagaattaa tagcaagaca gcaagaaaaa tgttgacttg gtcacattac agattcaagc
     2461 aaagattgct tcacaaagct agagagcatc cgtggacaca catttatatt gtcaacgaag
     2521 cgtacacatc caaaacttgc tcatgttgtg gacatattta tacagtagga tcatccgaag
     2581 tgtttcgttg tccatcatgt ggctcaattt ttgacagaga tatcaatgga gccagaaata
     2641 ttcttcttcg attccttact actcatagaa ttagtttttg agcaccttgt gtgttgggtc
     2701 ttccctacct tgtgtgcgtt gggtcctttc ccctggcttt cactctttga gtgtttgctt
     2761 gcaagatcag cattttgttc gatttgtttg ttttgttcaa attgttgatt taaataaagg
     2821 cgacaaacta tatatagtaa tattgttctt gcttgacaat aaacttaccg gcatagagtg
     2881 ctgtcacaac cattacataa gtaaatggaa cgtctggatt gctcttccat gttcgaaaca
     2941 tgaattttgg aattgaagga tttgcgtaaa caatagttct gccacaagcg tcggaaagtt
     3001 tttttgccac ctcaaaatag gtcaaagctt cacttcctgt taaatcgaaa gccttattgg
     3061 catacttctc tgcgttttct tccgttagaa ttcgggctgc tgcttgtgca atgtctctga
     3121 catcaatgaa ggaagttgaa ccatttccgg ctggcatgaa taattgagaa tcgtcacgaa
     3181 tttccttaag gtgagtcgtc gtgagatttt gcataaagaa acttggcctc agaaatacat
     3241 acggcactcg ttgggaatgc tctttcagaa tttgttcaat tttgtaatgg ggtatgaact
     3301 tgttattttc tgcacctaac acagacatga atacaatttg ttcgggaaga taagttgttg
     3361 ttgaattgtt gttggcagga cgagaatgtg ttataaattc tagaaatggt ttcatatctc
     3421 gttgaatatt ggacaaatcg ggcggtctca ttaagaacaa tcgatgaaag ccaccatcct
     3481 ttggaagata ctcactgatg gaattgcctt cgaggactct ttgaaacacc tctcctcctc
     3541 catgttgctt gaaatcaaag ggtatgagcc tcagcaatat ggcttcatca tcatcactgg
     3601 aggagccttg atcttgtttt ttaaaaattg ccacaggttc attagttgaa gatgtgtcca
     3661 caatcctaac agaaggatca ttattgaata attccttatg aaatttagag agagttgaag
     3721 cattgagctg cctcactcca gcataaatat tcaaacttct tcttcggagt gggggttcag
     3781 catcagcaaa ctccgagtcg ttagtctttg tggcattctt ttttgttgtt gataataaac
     3841 atttcaacac ttccattcca acatttccag tggcaccagt aacgaataca tccagagtgc
     3901 gattctgtgt gatactgatt gatttaagga cgctgccaat caccgttgtc attgtgggga
     3961 tgtaaagaat tgttttttga tgctcaaggt tgtttatcgg tagtacgaga gatgtcatgc
     4021 tttctcgttt agcagcgcag ttataggaca aatgacggtt ggctgtattg ataaaaaatg
     4081 gaaattttcg aacatgctct tgattcaccc acacgattgt ttagtatccc atccacaaga
     4141 taccataagt atccgggtgg aaataaccaa ccgctgggcg tacccagttt gttgccaccc
     4201 aatgaaccaa ggtagtccaa gtcaccatct ttgccttgta aaaagaaact caccgatgaa
     4261 attgcctcca ccccctccag caactaaaaa gtgtaattag tggcacttcc cttcattgtg
     4321 taacaaccca aaggatgtta aagaatacaa gtaaaaaact ttattcaatt caaggaaatt
     4381 cttcccatgg gaagtggtca tctaactaga agaatatatc aaagatcatc aaggaaacgc
     4441 ttactaacaa caaggtagag gcaaaacaag tgatgtggta caacacacca ccataagtca
     4501 tggagggtga tgcaagactg acttgaccct tctttgactg acttactgga gtagagtttt
     4561 gagttttgcc gttacaaaca ggaagagcag gtgctccacc gatagcagtt ccattgttca
     4621 ctgagattgg attgttaagg aatgcgagtt gagaaactgt tgtaatggtg gtctggttct
     4681 tttgtattct atcagtaatg ttcacaccaa agtagtaagc agtgttggtc ttgagaagtt
     4741 gtgtgtttac aataatcaca ctggaattga ctgaagttcc agcaagtttt gaaattacgc
     4801 ttccggtatt gttcactcct gtagtgttga caagccatgt gaagtttcta gagagaagta
     4861 tgttgcctcc ttgaatagtt ggaacagagg caatcacaac gctcaaagtg agatttgttt
     4921 ggcatgcatt aattggaaat ccaacagggt ttgcgataat tgtgacgttt ggaatgattt
     4981 gctgagcatg tatatgggtg cttgctaaca agagcacact cacaacaacc agtagcatca
     5041 cagacttgaa agccgatgat tggagactca tgagataaac gttggtaatt cggaaaggtt
     5101 tgtggaaagg aaaatcacag agcaactgtc gaaggtatta caataatgtc acgtatttca
     5161 aatttttcaa tattgttaat ttacacaact gatggctgtg aacaagaaat aacaattgga
     5221 agacccttcg gtttctactt tgactgaaat tatcaatatc gtacttcatt aatcagtctt
     5281 acattttgga tatggttcat taataaaatt gttctctatt tggaattaga aacaattcca
     5341 aaaaagttat ttcaataatt attgttcttg ttgctggttt tcttcttcca acttcttgtt
     5401 ccttttttca agttcgtcgg cttcatcctt ttccttcatc ttcatcaatt ctattttctt
     5461 ttctagacga gttattgatt catctacgta ttgaagaact tcatggtggg tctctgaact
     5521 tctaaatgct ttgagctcct ctaacatgtt caattccaaa catcccttta cgcatgcaat
     5581 tctaacactt ggaattgaat gtcttttaaa tctgtcaaat atttcagttt tccacttgcc
     5641 ataacgtaga attgcaaggt gagcaattgg aatggagggg ttgaacatat tttcagggat
     5701 gttttccatc atacctgctt tgaccatttc ttcgtctgat ttcacttgtt ccaaaagctc
     5761 actggcaatt gtctcggcat tgctattctt ttgtccgaat aaagccaaac aaacatcaat
     5821 gggcatatca gctgggaagt ttgaacctaa caccttgttc attcgttctg gacatggttt
     5881 tgatagcctt tgattgctgg gatacatgac acgagcaaaa attggtacca ttacatcgga
     5941 tgaatttgag gaaaagtcaa catgcaaatc aaatctggcc tctaatataa tgagcgagcg
     6001 cgaaaataca gtgtaaaaca tgctagtttg gacgctctca ctggatacaa atcgattgga
     6061 gctacccaac aaaacaggtg tgttaaaaac aaaaggattg ttcataaagc tttgctctaa
     6121 caattcaagt ttgggaacat ttcccaagaa taagtatact tggttgggat attcttgaag
     6181 aactcgttcc ttaaattcta acttgtttgg atccaatgtt ttgttgatat aatctaaaaa
     6241 tttgatgtgc aattcattgt acaccttttc agctgatttt ggatcatttt ccaactcttt
     6301 caatttttcg agtttaaatc caatatgcga aagcaagttt tcatggaatt gaatgtgtct
     6361 agttacgtta tttgtctcaa tatccataat ttcatcgaaa agtcttgcca atgactcact
     6421 ggagggcttt aaaggaatcc aaaacattgg tgggacaaaa ggtgcaattt gataaagaat
     6481 tttaggtgtt tgttcctttc cactgctatc tggtatctca atatataata aacttggaca
     6541 tgatggagta taatggacag gtaaatctct aaataatggg aaatagtaag cctctcccac
     6601 acaaatataa tcttttgtct ttcctctctg cacaaagcat aatttactca aatcagcgtc
     6661 tgaaagagac tcggggcgca aatgaaacat ggttttatca agccctggcg tttcatgtgg
     6721 atttttgtcc acatctggaa aagttttgat gaaaggcttg tcataaaact caacatcaaa
     6781 ctcggagagg gcctttttag ccgcttcatt attatagaga gatgttttga accattcagg
     6841 taaaagattg gtatcatagt atgttgtttt ttctcgagag gaatttctat gtacgttcat
     6901 gatggtagag aaacatctca cgagagattc cgatgatgat ttttgcatcc aaaatgatga
     6961 cggccaatta ttaaataatt tactactctg attcatccat ctaccgtttg attgagctag
     7021 agaaaaacta caacaaaatt gtttcttctt tagcattccg aaggcattct tgcacgacga
     7081 tgatgcggcg ttattgacaa atgcactaaa ttgattactc atcatttttt tcaactcaac
     7141 ctatttgaga taaaggaagc tgaatcttga gaatttgaaa gtgaaacaag gacgatgttt
     7201 ctctcctcga attctactgc tttttggaat aagtatccat tcttttggtg ttgaaaaaaa
     7261 gaaaaaaatg tcttgggtga atcgaaagcg tgaattgaag aagaaaatga tggaagaggc
     7321 tgaagaagat ccaattctga tgctttcagg agggaaaatt aattcttctc acaccacttt
     7381 caattcgtac aatgaagaga gtaatactgc agtaccgatg atgaagaatg atcgttcttc
     7441 cgaagctccg aaatcaactc ttcattcatc aagtcagagt ttatctgaaa agccttcttc
     7501 aaacgacaag attattcata acaagagcaa tagtaatata gactcattgg attcattctt
     7561 gaataatgtt tcctcggtta gcaataagaa tccgaatcat tccatgacat ccaattcaat
     7621 gtttgataat aagccaccac aatctggtca gcctaattta ccacagacaa aacaattacc
     7681 aaatgtacca caatcaaaga ctgggtcaca acattcaaca accacagtca aacctctacc
     7741 aaaagtttca aatcctcctt catcggttac ctcaaaagtg acaaacgaaa caactgaaca
     7801 aaatgtgaaa aaatctgatc ctgtacaatc accctcacaa aaacaagaaa tgactttgga
     7861 aatgtttgaa tctttgaaaa agcaaataat tgaactcgag ttggaaaatc aaaagcttaa
     7921 acgagaatta caagaatcgc aaggaggatc actacatgac atggtggaag aaataccatc
     7981 taatcaatca acacacgact ctggctttga tgattatttt agtgataaga aagttattgt
     8041 tttaacactt tctgatgaaa ttagagaagg tctgcgatgc aatgaattga acaaggttca
     8101 tattgtaaaa acaaaaacaa cctctaaaaa gaaacctcct gtgtatggca ctgaggagga
     8161 agacgaagaa tctgaaatta tcaaccaaag tagcaaaact gaggacggat atgaatataa
     8221 atatagcaaa actaattatt atgtggaaca aaacaaggaa ttagacgcat ggtgtaattt
     8281 gaggagatta cgagactcca aacacaaaat atcattactc aaaagttgtg ggaaaaatta
     8341 tgacattgtc ttgcccattc tgttatctat agaacaatcc ttgaatttta gatcattcat
     8401 ggacgtactt gtagagtcag ataggcaaga aggatattat gtatggctct acattaaatt
     8461 tttaaaaaag cttggtgaca catccactct gctgaaagta tacaaatttc atggaatgat
     8521 tcgagaacaa gcgttactgc aataccaatt agctattcag aaacatgatg taagtgatat
     8581 gtgtgttgag aattctcaat gattcaaata atgaattgta actttcaaaa cctggttgga
     8641 tacatgcaat tcatgaattg taacaatgtc aatgttagcc ctatgagaga attgaggatt
     8701 tagaacattg tctgtcattc attcagaaaa atgcacaagt aattgataat ccaactggat
     8761 ttttgtcaca caaatattct cttgattgtg ccgaagaatt aagtattgca gtggctaatc
     8821 ttattcatct catcaccaaa caaatcaaaa ttgacgaaca agataatata atcgccaaat
     8881 ccggcaagaa ttctctattt attcaattca agaaatatcc aatttacaac acgaccctct
     8941 cagaaacctt aaaatattgc ctattttacc ataatgcagt ctctgacgat caagtaacct
     9001 ctccaaaatc acttgcaaaa ttctttaact tgtcacaaca ccgatttcta tatgaagcgg
     9061 tcgttgcaag aagtcgtatt ggagattgga aaggagtcat gaatattttc ggaaaagcta
     9121 aaaaagatgg tctctgttac tgctcagctt ttgacttgaa aattcacaaa gaaaatagct
     9181 ctttcatgaa attaatctct ggtaagccca acagatctga atccaactca attctcaaca
     9241 ttcacaacat tcttcaggtt ttgaaaatat ttaaggcgcc acgtccaatg attcgagatt
     9301 tactcgagtc gtacgcattc cagaaaacgg aaatcgagtt gaagtttgaa attgcaaaag
     9361 agtacagaat ttatgacgtt gcaattcgat gtattgtgga cgacttgaaa gatagagatt
     9421 tattggtcaa actaaaagaa gaccttaaca aacgatatca tgatgcggac aagtcagcac
     9481 ttcaagatga aattaacagc cacttgtaca acaagaaaat caaatggaag aaggcaacca
     9541 ttaatgtata actgtggagt atcttcgctt ctttatgaat tgtaggcttc acaccatctc
     9601 acactccaag agacaggtgg tatttatcaa taaattaatt aaggaagtaa atctactaga
     9661 gcagacttct actctgtatt ctcttcattg ctttgctctt gaacaaaaac aagtttttct
     9721 tcactttttc ggggtgcatt ttcattttgg ttattggatt cttcactagc atccatagga
     9781 tcattgtgca tcatcatcat ttcaacgtct ttttcatcgc tgtcatcgct gtgatactca
     9841 agacccgttc cttctttcaa catcaattca gcatccaatt catcggttgg caattgctct
     9901 gcatgaagat agagagaatt atgttttgca ggacgataca aaaatccaat taatacgaaa
     9961 atacagaaaa atgccatttg gaacgatccc gtgtcgaaaa accaattcaa ataccaagca
    10021 tctatgtaat atcttccata ttcgtacaag aattgtaagg ccaagaatag catgaccatt
    10081 gctgcataaa taatcatggc aagcattaat cgtcggtata aataaaagta gtgattgtga
    10141 gcgactgctt ttttccattc aggagaaact ctctcactgg cagtcacagc tctgggactc
    10201 gatggtttgt acattttcat agtagaatat aacaagtaga gcgaccaaat gtagaatata
    10261 aagtccagga ctgatacagg tatggacatg accaaaaaga atgtgtgaga aataatctct
    10321 ctatagaaga gcatgtctcc aagctctgaa atgctacaag taattacaaa agtggtcaca
    10381 aagcataaga tagaccatga tccaattcct gttgaagctt tttcgttctc tgaattttct
    10441 gaagattcat cattcgattt tccaataaat ccagagcaaa taaccagaac aatgagtctt
    10501 gtaaatgttt ttcggagtac tgtcatgagt actgccgcta attgaaccat aatcatgtat
    10561 cctagatcaa tatatccaac tttgtttgtc aaaaatagat gaaaatagac aatgactgat
    10621 tctgccaagc aacacatcaa gacagcagta atgtaaaatt gaagtatgag aaattctttt
    10681 ctgttaatga tagatacaaa gaaccaacaa acagcataaa taatataagc aatagtcatt
    10741 acagcttgga actgttgatg gatgaaatca acaaaaaatt gtcaatacat gttttgtcga
    10801 aaaaattaaa gcccaaaaga gctaaccttg gcacttactg gcatgaagaa aaaatattgt
    10861 ccaggtagat gaccataggg attgatgaat tgcacctctc catttaaaaa gaatgagacg
    10921 gtattgggta gattgggcat tgaggtatct attggagggc agtaatgcaa tatgaatgaa
    10981 taaaaatccg tttctgatat ctcaaaattc tcatcaatgt catcatcggg tgttaacgag
    11041 cgatacagta aaatgtttga aggaacgctt ttcaaagcac atgctgttct ctgttattgt
    11101 gcaattgaga atttaaaaaa tgttaaaaat tgttaaatgt accattatgc attagaaaag
    11161 attcacatgc aaaacatact gtatcgtcta atttagcaga ttcaacggcc tttgtgcgtc
    11221 ccattagtac aatcaattta gtatgttctt tgggaatggt tgatcgtgac acagccactg
    11281 caatttgtta caagttgaat ttaatatttt taatattgtg agagatccat gacaacttac
    11341 attgcacttt cacaaatgta tcaccattgg cgataggtct aatcaaaaaa ttcaatggta
    11401 aatcatttcg agcgtacatt cccaattcat acttgtccaa ttcccttggt tgttgtgttg
    11461 gtatagtgat cttcccgaac gtaattgaaa gacaaagtaa atacaatgac cgatgcgatt
    11521 cggaacataa atccattcaa acataatggt gcgatcacat gtacccgaac aacccatgat
    11581 ttcccgtgat ttatcacaat aattattcaa caatcgtaaa agtatcacaa tgtcatcatc
    11641 atcatggttg gttttttgaa aatcacaaat accaaatctt acattttcgc tcctaaaagt
    11701 aataatatgt ccttcaactc caaaattcaa ccttgttgtt gaaaataaaa ttgctatcgc
    11761 tatgatcaaa attaaaagtt ttccaaacac aagccggctc tttccgggtg ttgatgatga
    11821 tgtggcttgt gagctcgaat gaagcatttt ttctttcaaa aaatctgttt gaaacgtttg
    11881 aggtccgttt cctttgatat tcaaaagaaa ggctgagaaa atttctcctt gcaagattga
    11941 tattaaagag aacttgttca atatgctgag ggataggaat tgaaagaact aaaacacctc
    12001 gacattccaa tttccgcaag gaaatgattt ctcgagtttg gattgcaatc cacacacaaa
    12061 caattgggaa ttcgcttctc gtcatcccga taacactgaa tgaacaaaaa ttcttgatcc
    12121 aatttgtttg aacacgattg aattaaaaat acaccaattc cgattacaaa acttggcgct
    12181 ttccaatacc tcaaaaatca ctctcgtaaa aaaaaaacga aagacaccag agactcttca
    12241 ttaccaacca catcacctgt ataaatcatc atgtcgctca aaagaatcca aaaggaactc
    12301 aaagaccttc aaattgaccc accacaaaac tgctccgctg gacctataaa tcctgaagtg
    12361 agtatgtatg aatggcaagc aacgataatg ggaccggtaa gtgttttcca cgcgaatttc
    12421 tggaaattaa cgttggaatg tatttttatt tcgtatgatg acttgtgttc ttttgtttgc
    12481 aaattgttcc gtgattttgt aatgaattgc taattcggtt acgatgatgt tttcattatg
    12541 gattgaaatt gatgcatgtg attggaattt tatgttttct attcgattaa tgttgatgta
    12601 attacgattt gaattttgta tacattcact gaatcatcaa attctcaaca acaacaacaa
    12661 caactctttg ctcgaactct ttactgaaat ccccgctaaa ttgccattga accaaacaac
    12721 aataacaact attaattatt aatgacaacg caacaacagg ccgatagccc atatcaagga
    12781 ggagtcttct tcttgaaagt cactttccca acagactatc cattcaagcc tccaaaggta
    12841 caatttgtaa ctaagatcta ccatccaaac atcaattcaa acggctctat ttgtctagac
    12901 attttaacga aagagtggtc ccctgcttta acgatttcaa aggttttgct ttctatttca
    12961 tcccttttga ctgacgccaa tccagatgat cctctcgtgc aagacattgc tcaacaatat
    13021 aaaaccaaca gaaaacaatt tgaattgacc gctgctgagt ggacaagaaa gtatgcaatg
    13081 taagaaggga cagttgtaat aaacgtgctc cttgtgtaaa aatagcaatt caatgtgtcg
    13141 tgaatgcatt ttgtcatcga atcgagaaaa gaaaagtgtg ttgttgaata atgtgtaatt
    13201 tattcatcat catcactact gagcattaaa tcatcgtcat cttcatcctc accgtcagaa
    13261 gaagaagaaa tactaatcga aatatccgag tcgtcatctt cttccttttg ttgttgagct
    13321 gctacattgg cttgttttga accaatgacc ttaacattgg aagtaggagg tgttgaactg
    13381 gccacactag taggaggtga atttggtgtc attgttgttg ccactggtga ggttccagta
    13441 aggtttgaca tgctttgtaa ttttgaaatc aaacttgatt gataacccga aactggaatg
    13501 ggttcggatg aggtagattg aacacttgtt gtcaaagtag tggttggtga tgttgtcgaa
    13561 ctgatctgag gtggtgactg aggtgatgac actggagata ctccaacact gttttgagca
    13621 cttgtggtca ccatcttgct ggtcgtcaat gttggtattg ttcctttcga agagttcaca
    13681 gatgtagtag tgattgttgt ctttggagtg gtattcgttg tagtagtagt agtagttgaa
    13741 tttccattct tgttgatggt tggtgtggtg cctgaactga ttgaagaatg tttcttggat
    13801 tcacttttca cacataaatg tctctgaata gaattaacaa attcttcaat atcatattcg
    13861 gaacgtttca ataaccatgc atattcgtct tcttctggtc cagttccaat agaattcttc
    13921 ttttcgtgtt gtccatcctt caagacggat gtcgaatttg acaccatggt tgaaatggtg
    13981 acaagatctt cctcgaccaa ggttgccttc tttttctcaa taatttgaat ttctgttaat
    14041 tcttctccat cttccatatc ttgatagagt ggatttaaaa attcaatttc attcacatcc
    14101 aattcatagc gttcaataaa aaagagaacc caatcaaatg gttgaggtgt caaatttgac
    14161 aaggtcgatt tagattgtaa attagtattg ttgctattac tgttattcat gacactggat
    14221 tgtaagagtg aggtatagag agagttattg agagattttc gtttctcttc cttattcgaa
    14281 tttgatgatg cattcaaaag attccacgat gaagaaagag gaggagttcc tactgagaag
    14341 acacctggcg aagacaattt cgaggaaagt ctcttttgtg acttgtcttg tgaagaattg
    14401 tttgtaaaac cttgttccaa agctcttctt tgaatttgat gtctcaaaga aatggattgt
    14461 tgtgacatgt tcataaaggt gttagctctc ttcatttgat ccttaatatt cgagagtgat
    14521 gtgaaaaatt gataaccatt gggaggtttg taaatatttg atttgttttc atcatatact
    14581 tcatctttaa acatggcata ttccaaatca tagggaagtt caaaaacttg atcaaattcc
    14641 acatgttcat tctcaacatc caattctgaa caaattcctg acaaggtcat gagacatgtc
    14701 atgagttgtt gatcattttg aaatgcaaac acaaaatcct gagcttgctc attcacgact
    14761 tgatagagaa cgagtcgagt ggatgttgca aggaatttat gtgtcttcca tgattcatct
    14821 ttaaaatctc ttacattcaa ttccgtataa tcatcttgat attcatcgtc gtcgtcgttg
    14881 tcatcattcc atgatttttc aaaaaatttt ttcatcattt cctgatcttc caaagtcgtt
    14941 aaataatttc tcttcgttcc acttgtggtc aacagttgtg gttgttgtaa ttgaataaaa
    15001 aaattaaaac tcttcatcgg aatacattct ctcaatttta aattttcatt aaatataaat
    15061 acagcatatt ctcctcgatt ttgtcgatga tagatgagtg atagaatgac cactcggtgt
    15121 cttgtttccg aaatgatttg agtggctgga cagagaaatc gacattgttc gaattttggg
    15181 ttgagaatgg aagaaatttc tttgtggata gctttgagag atttaagaga tttgattttg
    15241 gaggttggtg aagtgatcga aggaaataaa tcttcatttg tgttgtcttc atcattcaag
    15301 cttgtggcag ggggtgacat tttttgtctg tgtttgacgg atctcattga caagcgacat
    15361 gcccgggatc ggaaaatgcc cgcttttcca aattactaag caagcttcct caaattacaa
    15421 tcaaaaaaca aatcaaattt gataaaagca ttccaattac ctcctcgaaa tgcatccatt
    15481 aggctcgtga cacataaaaa ttacgagaga cacgacgtac attcaaaaaa attgaaactc
    15541 attctctcat tgttccttct attcccgacc gaacaaacca tcacgttgca ttgagcctca
    15601 tctccaaacc attcattcca tctctcacgc aatgactcga acagaagaag tttcttcctc
    15661 cacttgtttc gaaacgaata ctctctcatc ctcttcattg aaaggttctg aatcgaattt
    15721 gagtcctcag agtcctctcg tacaaattcc gacggagaga gcaagtacga agagaggaga
    15781 agaggatgtt gctactactt ctagctttca gaaaattctt gtcaatgatt cgcatgcaca
    15841 tcttgacatt tctaaaatgg aattgccttc tcatgggcaa ctgttttatg aatggaagaa
    15901 agtattgagc tcttcttcga tacctcctca tgtgtttgta tatggcagaa tttcgagaga
    15961 attttcatgt gaatattcta tcgagaactt gaccgttcaa cagaatgatg gatggtatga
    16021 tgaattattg caagttgcga aaaggaatca atttttacga actgcaactg attctgaaaa
    16081 ggaatgtttt gtaaatattg agagatatgt attgggagat gagtttttga gtcaagtaga
    16141 acatgtgttg agttccaaat ttatgaaaag tcaaagtgaa aagatgatca aaatggattt
    16201 gtcattgctt tcatccaatt atggtaaaga gaatcatgtc gatacgagtg tccatgtcaa
    16261 ggatttaatt gatgattacg gcttggtatt ggatgtgttt agtttattaa gattttgtca
    16321 tgcaagaaaa ttcgatgtga atgctgtgaa aacattgatt catgagacca ttgcttggag
    16381 attgtataaa aaaccacatt taattacgaa agagagtgta cagagagaat attcgaaaat
    16441 gaagggcttt tggttgggtt acaccaaaca gaattctcct attatttata tttatccaca
    16501 aaatcatgtc acatacgata gagattttga tgagtgcatt aattatacac tctatatggg
    16561 agaatttgga atgcaaatga ttcgaaccta taacgaagaa catgtattac ccatgcttca
    16621 aaagatgaat cacagagttg atttgaatta cattgaaaat gtggtattga atcaatatgt
    16681 agaacaatac accattgtgt acgatggaag gactgtagca atgaagaatt ttgatttggc
    16741 agtcgttaag gaatttttaa cattatcaag ctactatgct gagagaatga aatgtgtgat
    16801 ggtgtacaat ccaaattggt cttacaaggt tctcatgaag atggtcaatc aatttttaga
    16861 caagaaaact gcagacaaaa tcaaaatggt gtacaatatg agcgaagttg atgagtttct
    16921 agatgtgaca aaagtgccac gggattttgg agggcaactc gattacaagt ttcattgagt
    16981 gtcataatga caaatattgg tttattctaa cataacgaaa taacaacttc aggtaaagat
    17041 acatgaattt tttcaaatgt ttatttatca tataatctca atgtcacaaa atcgttgata
    17101 attttcgtct gtgacttgtt tcaataatct ggttttcata aaatcatttc caacgtattc
    17161 agaaatcaat aataaattta catcacatcc agactggaca cattcaatat tgtatcgttc
    17221 catgaacaaa tattctgcca gttttttgtt gtgagcatgt gtagaaagca ttaatgattg
    17281 tgcagaaatc agagggctga atagtccatt tgtgaacggt atatctgtga gcttggccga
    17341 gttgagtttg ttaccatgca tgaagagaat tttcttgtta ataactccaa acatgcagta
    17401 atatccacca aaaaattcaa tttccatagc tccaagtttg ggaggaacag agaaaagttc
    17461 catattcttt tgatcacttg ttgtgaccac agggttgtct gtcatttctt tgatccagta
    17521 tgaagtattg gacatgtgac ctcctccaaa ggcagccacg tgtctctgct ccatcttgaa
    17581 atgatcagac tccttctgtt ggcaatgcaa agagtgatct tctaacatga cgtagatact
    17641 ggcatctgtc tgagcaatgt ctctcactgg cgacttgagt tcagagcaat taggaacagc
    17701 aaaattacct cctttggatg cctcaccaca atggtaaatc aaaaatctat taaaaacgac
    17761 acaactcgaa aatgttccac acgatgagtg tgtcactgta tactgacaat atggatttcc
    17821 attactaaaa ttattaaaca attcaatttt tgaattcaat actgcaaaat tcttgttaaa
    17881 atctgcacca aacagttgtc caaaataaga gtgaccagct cccaaaatga tatttccatt
    17941 cacaataatg agcgtatgga accaaccaca tgaaatgtga tccactgtgt aaatatgatc
    18001 aaaatgagtg gaattgagaa attcttgtaa tgcattctgg tgattggaag aagaagatga
    18061 tgacgacgat gttaatcgtt cacgaatggc ttccttttct tgtttcatgg ctcgcaagat
    18121 ttcatcattc atgcacgtaa agagctcgac atcggtcgta ccgtgaaagg ttggagtgtt
    18181 tcccaatctt aatttgattc attttcgaat tattaataat tattataatt ctatcaatta
    18241 cttactgatt gtaattgttt tttccacagc cgtagatacc accatcggtt gctggattga
    18301 aagttattat tattgttgtt attgttgaaa caacaaatca tgcaaatata ttcattaaat
    18361 ataattcgaa tacatgagta tgattgaata taatgatcta cctactagca aatagagagt
    18421 gagatctacc aactgcaata acattaattt tgttcaagat cacttcggat tctgttggcg
    18481 ttaagccttt gatttgatga acttgaatcc attcaccacc actatcggag atggacttct
    18541 tttcaaatcc catttgagca ctatcattag atcctaattg attcgatcat cacgttgttc
    18601 aatgattgca aatagattat gatcaaaaaa gatcatcata ttgttgtgaa gatttgatat
    18661 aaaagcaaga tgaaataata atccacctcc atcgagctat aaggcttcca atgacatacc
    18721 cgaagtaaat aatttcgttc tcttatttcc attctctttc ataaactcgg ctcctcgaca
    18781 cgacgattgt gctaaacttc tcttcatgaa ttggattggt gtgtgatttg aagaataata
    18841 gcggttcgtt gtttgttctt ttttaggagt atgattgata gagtgttgtt cttgttcgtt
    18901 gtaactacta gagacttgtt caagatcgtg ttgagcttgt gaatctgacg agttactgcc
    18961 gaaaatacgg ttgaagagtg atttcattgt ttttgaggag tttgcacaga gagtttgtga
    19021 atttatgatt ggccagccaa ctgtcagaaa aaaaaacgaa ggttgccttt tttgtcatga
    19081 cagatgcttt ggttgcttat tcgagagtaa caggagcagc ctcatgaaga gtatgatgcc
    19141 aagagatgat tgccataatt ctgaatctag atgagaatgt ttttgataat gaggagatga
    19201 aatttgttgt ttaaggaatg aattaagggc ttcaaaactc ttgttgagaa catttaattg
    19261 ggtaaggttg atcatgagac tcattttgag cgaggaaaga actttatcaa tgaccaacgt
    19321 tcatcctgtc aactgtaagc tctctttcat tctccatcaa acacattgta tgttggagta
    19381 tattaaaaaa aattctctcc actctgtctt ccaagtagta atagtagttg tatggagaga
    19441 atgaatttag cactacacaa aagtagcact tcaaactctg tcataacttg gcgtctcaca
    19501 ttcattcttt tcatctcctt tctttgtttc tattctttac aattgacaac atttgtgagt
    19561 ggaacgagtc aagcagttaa aaaacacaag ttgaacaagg gtaacaaaca aatttccgaa
    19621 cctctacatg ttgcgaatat aaattcaaca attccatttg caatttcaga aaagaagaag
    19681 aaacattcgt catgttttca ttacagaaat agaatggcaa gtggattttg caagttgaga
    19741 ataaagatga atgagaagaa ggtagagaaa actttgagac gttggaaatc gttgcgtagt
    19801 cgagtgaaga aaattgagaa aaagttgagc aagtggagat tgttaaaatc gaaagcaaaa
    19861 aacagagtca gaaaaatggt tcgagtcatt catagaattt ccaaaaatgt gaaatgtcaa
    19921 caaaggaaga acagttgcaa acgtcgcatc cacagaaaga aaaaagcgct gaaaagagct
    19981 agcaagaaag ctaaacgagc gatgaaacat gtgaaaaggt tgaaacgtaa aatgaacaag
    20041 atgactcaac gaaagaagaa atcattcaca cgttatcaaa agtccatgtc acaccttctt
    20101 cgagtaatga aactttgtaa aaagagaatt caaagagtga ccacttgtaa ggaagaagga
    20161 aaaagaatgg cacaagctgt gaaacttcct aaaaaacttg tggatatttt gagagtattg
    20221 gatgtcaagt ttgcatgtct caagaagaaa acgaatcgat tggcttgtct ctcaaagaag
    20281 tgattgagtt caaagtttct aaaattgtca gctctaataa ggttgattcc aattaacctt
    20341 caaagcacgt ggttaacaaa cgattataaa attattaata attaaataaa tttattcctt
    20401 aacatctttt tctttaccct cttttgcttt cttctttaat cctccaaata attttcctaa
    20461 aattgatttc ttctttgatt tggttgttgg tgtttgcgag gacgatgata aggaagatac
    20521 cgaactggac aaggacgacg aagatgctga tggagtttga ggtgtcgata ttaaatttcc
    20581 agttgacatt gaagaacctg tcggagttga aatcaaacta agattcgaag aggcagatat
    20641 ggtggaatta cttcgactga gttcagacat ggaactcgaa gtgtgcatgt gtggagaatc
    20701 tcgttttgga gatttgagag ctctgaaaat tcttccagct cgaccactcg ttctcacgac
    20761 tgatttcgat cctttcgaca tgaattctct cttttcattc acttcttcga gagctttttc
    20821 aatttcaacg acccattcca ttttcacttc gagtgaagaa aagaaaattt ccttttcagt
    20881 tcttcgattc gtgtctgcat tggttaaaac catggtcaat cgattttgtc cacctccact
    20941 aatgtaagca tctaatagag agtatgcttt aacaattttt gaaacctttg tcttttgtct
    21001 cttcttttct ctaaataaaa tcaagtcatt gaagagatac attttccatt caattcgtgg
    21061 attgtcacca aagatgactt ctccttcacg aaccaatcgt cgatgaggtt gtaccaaatc
    21121 actcaaattc atgagtttag ataattgata gaccttaatt ctattattgg tttccttaat
    21181 tttggaattt tgtgtcgatg cagattcact cacagtttca atggcgctca ttaaatttga
    21241 ataatcgcca tgattttcag gtgtgttttt gaaaagattg gtcaataaga gtaaataacg
    21301 tggaattctt tgtacaggca tgatcatgaa agaaccaatt tctaaaccag ctgcttttgg
    21361 atgcattttg cgtttgtcaa gccacttgtc aaatcgagta tcatgttgtc gataatctct
    21421 aattttggtc atgcaacttt cataagaact gagataggaa gtataaattt tgaaaaatgg
    21481 tgaaattttg ataaacatgt caccaataat catgtcatag attttcgtag gatcatctct
    21541 ataaattttg aatcgttctt ccaatttgga aaggaaattc ttgttaaacg tcttgatcgt
    21601 gagtaaatca tgagggaaaa atgatttagc aatagatttg ggaacaagac gctctgattc
    21661 atcaggagtt ttcaccttat catgtggaaa atgattattc acaatcggat catagaacaa
    21721 atcccacaac acgtccaaat atttcacata ttttcgttca ctttctaaaa tttcaagaac
    21781 catgttaatt ctttccttaa ttttctttgc ttctttcaat tctctttcgt gttcatccaa
    21841 taattcgtct tcttcattgt caacatcttg gtgatctgat aattcttcat ctaaatcttc
    21901 aacactcgat cgtttttgat atgaggtcga tttgggtcga ttcttcttct ttttgtgtga
    21961 attggccata tgatcatgga ataagggttg atccatatga accacttccg agtaagttct
    22021 ttcatttccc tcctttgaca acactccaaa gactcgtttc tgtgaatctt catacgatgg
    22081 cacagattga ggagaaattt cagcagagtt cgttccagga gaatccaacg attgattctg
    22141 aattgcatcc aatgtaattt ttggaatggc aatttgtgga acatattttg gaggtgttgt
    22201 actcaaatct tcagaatctg tatccgagat ggtttgatcg ttggtcgaag gaacagtcaa
    22261 ttgagaggaa attgcagaat ctaattgatc gtttcgatca gaatgatgat tgattcgagt
    22321 gggtggagtg gttggtgtgt ccaaagatgc tgacatgttt gccagtgatt gattatttcc
    22381 tcttggagag agattacctt cctcagccat ggtatagtca gattcttgct cttcatcatt
    22441 gtacatttca gtggcatcgg ataaatctgt caaatcgcca taaggatcaa gatacacatt
    22501 gtcttttggt tttgtgacaa tttccttata tcccaaggtg tcagtatttc tcaatttttg
    22561 aacaatggtc ttactcttct caccggtaat ggcagaggca atttcagcaa ttcttgaaat
    22621 ttctgattgt aaatagggat tgttgtcata tttgaaaaat ttgagacttt tcaattcttt
    22681 catatcttca ggaagagtca ttaaacaatt ttcagaaata ttcaactctt caattttttc
    22741 caaatgacta atggttgtag gtaagctcaa taatacattt ccactgaggt ccatcttttc
    22801 tatagatttc atttccacaa tttgttgagg tataaattca aacttgtttt gactaatgtt
    22861 aattttacga agaggtaact gtgctaaatc aatgggtagc tcatacagct gatttccatg
    22921 aagatctaaa tcagtaacgt ttttaaatgt ttcagaaaac caagaaggta aggttgccaa
    22981 gttattattt gcaactcgta aggatgtcac atgtttgcaa tcaatagcag catatggaat
    23041 ggtatctaaa tccaaaccag agatgtccaa tgttgaagat ttgtttcgaa tacattcatc
    23101 aatgagtttg tgaacttgac ttcttttttg aattggtttt gcattcaagt tgaggaatgc
    23161 agaatttctt cggtctcttc tctgatgagg tgcttgttga ttcttattgc ctgtggaagt
    23221 gttttgatct ccttgtagtt tcgtggggaa gacagaagta atggattgag actttttgtg
    23281 gaaatgattg gtacttgaag tgagaactga aggagtagat tccatcgaag aggacaaaac
    23341 attactgctc gtggagggca tgttgagatg aagaccatca tcctctccat tctttgcttg
    23401 atgagaatct ccaacaatgc tggacatggc attggatgtt tgtgattctt ctaaggttgg
    23461 atgtgtctct tcaagatggt gatgattatt tgttaaaatg gcatgatcat cgtgttgagt
    23521 gtgttcagtg agaacagttg aagaatggtc gtcctgtggt tcattctgtg aaattgataa
    23581 atgttccaaa tcttgaccat caagttcttc ttcatccgaa tgtgcttctt cataatattc
    23641 ttcttcttct tcttcgtcat agagttgacg taaaatatcc gaagtcgatg gaaccatcac
    23701 actcgaacca gcagcattct tatgtctgct actcacatat aataaatcat ctcttcgata
    23761 taaaaatcct cgaatgaaac cttgtaagag agacacttga tcgactcgtt cttggaaata
    23821 ggatgctcgt tctttgagtg catggaattt tctttgacat ttcaatgatt gaagacgagc
    23881 ttgaagaagg aatactcgtt gccaatcact ccagtagttg tgttgagaaa gtgttccttt
    23941 gagaatactt tgaacttgtg aaagagcgta catggtgtgg cgagattgaa ttcgatcatg
    24001 actgccacgt aggagcgatt gtaaggtcac aaattgtgtc aacatcttgt ttgattggat
    24061 ttgagaagaa tggtgtcgtc gaaggaggca ttgcatggaa acaatatgtt caagagattg
    24121 cttgaattgt tgacgagatt gagtagaaat gaagcatgcg cgcacacatt gaacgagtgt
    24181 ttggagtttg gaatgatgat ctcgttgttg tttcgcacgg aatgcagatt gtatggtatg
    24241 aatggcttga agtgagacaa gtaaatgttt agagctcatt tcttgtcttg ctcttgattg
    24301 aagttgagta atttggtcca tttggtgttg tttttcaatt cgtaattttg tggatcttgc
    24361 caatgattgc atcattgaaa tgtcttgcaa ttctcgagtc atgagtattc tgcaatgggt
    24421 agacattaac ttggatgtca attttgataa ttgtgacaca caatgagtca actctgtttg
    24481 agcaatgtat cttcttgcga gtgcttgaat gagatcgatg gattctttgc tcctacgttg
    24541 tgaacgtctt tcttgaattc cacgaatcat tgcttgtgcc attcgagtgg tagaattgca
    24601 tgttcgttgt tcttgttgca gcacatggct tcgaatcagt gcttgaattt gaacaaggtc
    24661 tctcaattcc aagttcaatt gttggcgtga gagatgggct ctaatcagag aacttaatac
    24721 tcgtgctcga ttcaattttt gcatttgatt gtgtttgttt ttgaagcatc tcattagaca
    24781 ttgcaaagtg acaagtcttt gaagagattg ttgtaattgt ttttgtgtca atacactctt
    24841 gcctcttgct tgaacacatt ctacagcctt catatttgca ttcatagttt tagaacacaa
    24901 ataatgtctt accatagctt gaacagtgat ggttctttca cgactcttgt tgacatgctt
    24961 ctcttgaacg catctacggc cattgcattg taaatgtgtg acaaatgtga gagccttgac
    25021 ggaattgtga cgactttgca tggctctgta ctgggattga attgctgtgg acagttcatg
    25081 ttgaccttgt aaatactttc ttgcaacaag tccgtgcaac aaagattgca aggaaattac
    25141 acgttgtaat tcatgtcttt gttgacgctt cacaacttgt gctcgaatga atgcttgtaa
    25201 ctgtgtggtg ctttccatga cttgtttcaa ttcattttcc ttaattaatt gtttctcttc
    25261 ttggagaatc tttcttccaa gacctcccat acataaagct tggcataatt ggattttcat
    25321 gatctgtgtc ttcaaattcc gttgttcaat gaaggcacga gagcgagatt gtaagagtgt
    25381 gagagaattc atgagattat taaattttct gttttcaatg tagcgtcttg aaagagtatt
    25441 caaaaagttc acacgtgtga aattactatg taattgtttt ctgttcaatt cagcccttga
    25501 tttggaagac agcatgctca agagtgacaa tttcgaatgc aaagaagacc gttcacgttt
    25561 ggcaacgatc aatgcctgga ttacttgcaa cttttggata tcatgctcaa catcttggcg
    25621 acactttttc gatctaacaa gagcttgaac ttgtgagact tgatccatca agtttccgag
    25681 tttgtttcta ttcttcatgt ctaagaatct tctaccaagt gcttgcaatg gaacaatgga
    25741 cttgtggata caattttcga attcctttct ctgagatatt cctctatagc atgcaccaat
    25801 tactgtcgaa ttgaatttgc ttgcattgaa attcgaaaat accaaacgtt tctgattcat
    25861 agcttgaatg agagaggcta ctatggtttg ctcctgttgc attttaccgg tcgcttcttt
    25921 tgcaagaatg gctcgaatca aagattgaag agcaaggact tgttttcttg cacggttaaa
    25981 atcttgacga tccaatctag atttcacaca agcagtcaat ttcacaatct tctcgtgttg
    26041 ttcttgctga gtatttcgta caatctttcc aatgatccat gattgcaact tggcaagact
    26101 ctccttagat tcttgaatcg attgtcgttg taaaagtcca cgacatgctt gttggaacat
    26161 tgaaatggcc tctttttgag ccaaaaactt ttcatattct cgctttgcat gatagagagc
    26221 atcaatagtc aatgcacttt tcgcttgttc ttcaatatta tttcttttca acttggcttc
    26281 gcaagcacat tgaagtaaaa taatatggtt tcgcaattgt gaaaaatgat tcacttgttg
    26341 ttgacgcaat aggagagctt gaattttcaa tgtagaatct aaatattgta catgtttctt
    26401 ttcagcaaga gctgctcgaa aaagtgattg caacatgtga atatcctcca tactttgatg
    26461 gaactttttt tcttgcaatg attgttttgc aagcgattgt acgcgtgtgg tggcatttaa
    26521 aactttgtga attttcaatt cctcaattcg tctcttggcc aaagcttcaa ttttttccac
    26581 attttccaat tccttactca attgttttcg agtcaatcgt tcacgtaatt gagcttgaca
    26641 tttcacaata ttttcaagag catttctcat ttccaatgtc gcttgtttgg ttttcatcat
    26701 gttttgaata cgaatgacct tttcttcttg ttttgttttt tgaacggttt caaacttgga
    26761 tctccatgca gcctgaatgg tattcacaga actctgtgaa tgatcgaaac tttttttagc
    26821 tttcaatctt cgagcccatg attgaatgat tacaagttgt ctcttactag tgaccattgc
    26881 atttcgaacc gtttttgatt gagaccatgc ttttaacatg gaaattgctt ttcggtgtgt
    26941 gtttcgttcc atgacaccat tgcacaatgc ttgaagaatt tcaatcgagt tcaattgctt
    27001 gtttatgagc tcgagttcct cttctttcgt cggttgctct tgttggatcg gagttgataa
    27061 agtcgtatcg atggcattat gtgaagcgac atcattgttg tttgaatcaa tgatcttttg
    27121 tgtgcttggg ttgttgttgt tgtttgaacc ctcttgttga tgattctcat tttgtgtgcc
    27181 cgttgattgt tggtgcaaca cttgttgttg gtcgttttgg ttggacaaat tttccgttat
    27241 cttgtcatcc atgtcatttc ttagaggctc ttctttttga gagtctttct tactagtagt
    27301 atgatcatca atggttgttg ttttagtaga tttgctagtt ttcttgttgt cagaggaggt
    27361 ggttggttgt ttgttcttat cgttatccga agattgtttg ttttccttgg atgaagaaga
    27421 tgactttaag aagaaccaaa cggctccaat acttgcaata acaatggtca acagtaagta
    27481 gagaagaggt gccatcgtgt tgttttctca aatgtaatta ttattattga tgatgacaat
    27541 tattttggca agtagttctg aatagtgttg tcgtaaattc gtgtgatgat gtaaaattta
    27601 acagaagctt cgatgatgac gaaatgagac gaaattaagc attccgaaag ttgcaattgc
    27661 caatatctgc gacttgtcta ttctcctgcc aaacgtcaaa gcaatcgaac ggatagtgtt
    27721 tgactcgttt tttttgtttc aacgcttgac aagatgactc ccaaggacca ttccagttgt
    27781 tcatcaactt gttcatctca agtgctacag aattgcactt ccctatctca aaaaatgatt
    27841 ccatacaaaa agcactcgtt ggaaaaggct gcacatgtgg taatcgaggg cattcatgac
    27901 ccgattgttc aacaaagtcc tctctcgtat cgtgtagtat catcattctc ggatgaaaat
    27961 acagaaatac aaggagagga gctacaaatg gtgttgaaag tggagccaaa agcatcttcc
    28021 aatcaccatc atcataacga tccattcaaa attcaagact tttcaacaaa ggaacaagaa
    28081 ccacattccg ctgtaccatg gtacagttct aaattatgtc ggacgggttt tgaaattatc
    28141 atttattttg ttttatatgc caaagtgcat acaagagtac gagtgaagag tgcagtggtt
    28201 aagactggaa gtgaacaacg attggcacat ttgagaaaca atgttaccaa attttcagtg
    28261 atggatattg aacaaattgt tgccgagttg gaattgcaag atgaagcaaa gaagttacaa
    28321 gatcatttgg ctgtgagtgt ttttatttaa taatggacat agagaaattt taccttatga
    28381 aactagaatc ttcgaaaaag caacgaagat gcactgtctt gtatggtggc atcagtagat
    28441 gaatggctga gaacatttgg ccgagctttt gtttctgaaa ccaatattga taaaccaagt
    28501 gaaaagcgaa ttgaaaaaca aagaaaaccc aaaagcaaaa aatctattga aaaaggcgaa
    28561 aaaccagtga acaaaacaac agacaaaact ccaactgaac ccccacctgt gacaacaagt
    28621 gaaaataaca gtgacactat tgcaaatacc attccagaga ccaaagagga aacgaaaacg
    28681 atttggcaac gattattgca aactattgaa aatatggaag agaaatctac acttgaacca
    28741 ccacggcaag aaattctaga acggcctaat tatcaatata attccatcaa attgttgatc
    28801 gacactaagg aacatggaaa gttattctcc actgaacatt tattttcaca aagcattttt
    28861 caaaaatcat gtacgaacgt cacaagtttt tcaaaagctc tattgaaaag aattctccac
    28921 aaatcagtat atgtgaaaca aaataatacg atatacattt ggggtggatt aacagacaat
    28981 ggagtaacaa atgagttgat tacattagat ttggacaaaa tgaacctctc tcccaaacga
    29041 caggaatcta aaatatctga acgaatattt catacttttg attttgtggt tcattcaaac
    29101 gtatttgtcg tcattggagg catagacaag agaggaaata ttctttcagg taagtgatgg
    29161 gtcgtaattt ggtatattta tgaaatacca ctattcgtga tacaatttga caagatatca
    29221 atattgctgg aaccaatttt gcatggaaag actataacgg gttcattccc aagctatgtg
    29281 gtcacgctac tgcttcaact tttcacgaaa tttatatttt cggcggtttt aatggagatc
    29341 ttcaacaata ctcaaacgat ttttactgtt ttgatttgtt ctcgaaagag atacggcttg
    29401 tcatgagcaa gtgtcctatt gaacccagag ccggctcaag tatggcagtc attgaaaaca
    29461 atatttatat ttttggaggt cactcaaaca gtagaatttt ctcagacctc tacagattca
    29521 atattaccag caagacactt ttcaaagtca gcagtattga ttcttgggtt gtcattcctc
    29581 gccttacaat gtcttctctg tacagtaacg ggggcgcctt gctattattt ggaggatgga
    29641 atggatctga atggaatacg acattatttg aggctgattc aaaaaatctg agatggcaaa
    29701 tagccacacg aaactttgac tcaatatttg acacatttac tccattttgt tcagccactt
    29761 ccatagcagg caaattaatg ttacttggag gaattccaaa ccaaattccc ttcgtctcat
    29821 ttcaagacac acttctaaga tttgtttgtt gcaaagagcc tcttgaagct cgagacaact
    29881 ctgctctcat tgctccatca tttagaacgc ttcatcaaaa acgtacaaag gatgatctcg
    29941 acttgtgtcg attttatttg gaatggtata acacaggagc ccctgaagag tgtgatgtga
    30001 ccatcctcat taatcaatta gatgagaacg ctgaacaaga aaagttttat ggacacaaat
    30061 taatgttagc gaggtcttca gtgttgaaga agaaaatttt tgcattggac atgtttgaac
    30121 aacatgaaac tgagagagct caagacatca tgaatgattt cttaaattca tctgaggcat
    30181 ctctaaaaca tggccatcct gttgcaattt tattggatga tttaccaatc caaaatatta
    30241 cgaatttgag gacgagtttt aagtgtatca tgcaatatct gtattcaggg atgtttgaga
    30301 cgaaatattt gactaccagc gattttgaag atatttatat tttggcatgt tatttggaat
    30361 tgccattgct gaagaaagcg ctatgtgccg atgtgtttac attttctgac atgaattcgc
    30421 actgccttct tgtctacctc gctcaaacca tgaaaacatt cctcactttg gaggatgaag
    30481 tgattgaaaa tattaatgac tatgttcaac acaaaataga tcaaaatcct gtgcctattg
    30541 gaatggttcg tttggtggca ccaacctctc ttgatttgga tgtggcctcg tatcgaagtg
    30601 tcctcgtaca caagtggatc ctaacaaaac gaagcaagta tttccattct gttttcgaaa
    30661 tgaatttctt agagtccaaa actcgagtca tgattttcga acaaaacacc attcgtagcg
    30721 ttcttaccat ccttaattat atttatacct tgtacttgag ctctgtggat atggatcaaa
    30781 gcaatgctgt agaaatttac atgtcaagtt ttcaatttga acttggggag cttcatgaat
    30841 attcgaaaaa tgtcattcga gagcagcaaa atgtggacat tcctaccatg atacaacttc
    30901 ttgaaatttg tgatgtcgtt gacgataaac tcatgaaagg attttgcaag ttcaatattg
    30961 ccaaacatta tgacgaaatt atgaaaacag atccgtccat gctcgacaag tttgataggg
    31021 acgtacgctt agacattcaa aaacaatatt gcaattttat taagaaaaag tgagagaaat
    31081 ttgtgtgacc ttctgtgaac ttaactttag ggagattaaa ttctataatc gtttaaaaac
    31141 ccaaagattc atgaacaata aacacatagg tcgatcactg aagcagaagc cttttcgatt
    31201 tcagtgaatg attcacagaa tcttcatcca tccaatttac agaaacaaaa aataatactc
    31261 atctctcaca aggtacgtcc acggtttgtt cggagcgata catacatggt tcattccatt
    31321 gtttcatcaa tcttggatta aaaattgggg ttctacttgt aaatacgacg tttcatacaa
    31381 aatgggtgct attgttgaat gtcgtttgtg atccttattg ttgtttttat atcaaaccga
    31441 cactgttttt attattgttc ataacgtgat gatccgtcat catggaataa ttccaactcc
    31501 ccaccacaca gaatgccaaa gaagattgaa aagtatcaat tgggtaaaac cctcggtaga
    31561 ggtaccttct ctaaagtcaa attagctgtg gatacaacag ataactctca ctgggcgatc
    31621 aaaatcattg atagaaagat ggtcaagcaa gaaaacatgg aggctcagct caagagagaa
    31681 attgccatca tgaaaatcct caaacataaa cacgtggtac aattgagaga ggttcttcag
    31741 agctctaaac atatttacat tgtattggaa ttgattaccg gaggtgaatt gtttgacaga
    31801 attggtatgt tgtaattatc gtttgtggtg ctcgataaca attgcttttg aaattcctat
    31861 caacattgtg atgattttac tccgaattgc tacaatgata ctgatctcgg ctcaaatcat
    31921 cctttcttgc acaattacga tttattaata atgacataat attatttcat acgaacataa
    31981 aattacacca caaaccttcc gtacaaacaa ataacaacaa cagttgaggc aaaacgattc
    32041 gacgagaata cagcaagaaa atacttccaa caattgattt cgggaattgc atattgccac
    32101 tctcaaggaa ttgctcacag agatttgaag cccgaaaatt tgttgttgga cgcagaagat
    32161 atcttgaaaa ttagcgactt tggtttatct gcactgtctg gaaccgacgg acaaagtaag
    32221 ctcctcatga ctacatgtgg tacaccaaac tatgttggta agtattgtgg ctctagaaca
    32281 ttttgacacg tatttattgg atactttgtg aaaaccctta catgaatcat cattaaaatt
    32341 caacaacgca gctcctgaag tgttgaagga aaaaggatat gatggcaaga aggcagatgt
    32401 ttggtcttgt ggtgtaattt tatatgtcat gttggctggt tatttgccat ttgaggatga
    32461 aacaatgaag ggtctgtttg ccaagattga attaggtaaa ttctcatacc cacctcattt
    32521 tactccagct caaactgatc tcattagcaa aatgcttgta gtagatcctg ataagagaat
    32581 taccattgac caagtcatgg atcacaagtg gttcaaggtt gactttaaga tggacaagac
    32641 tacttccaag attagcttga ctgacaagga aattgacgcc tctgttaagt ctactgcaga
    32701 tgcaactgag gttcaacctt ccacaactcc tcaacctact caatttaagg caggtacttt
    32761 gaacgccttc gacttggctt ccatgttgat gatgggttcc ataaatcctc tcatgtcctc
    32821 cgatgcatcc gtcaaaatca agagacaaac cagatttatg gctaaaggaa gcaagtccca
    32881 agcacaaaca gctatcgtcc ataccttaga tcaattgaag gccaaaccaa caactaaggg
    32941 agacgatgaa atcaagtgta tggctactgt gaatcagtct gtgatcacct tcagcgttaa
    33001 gattgaagaa accagcggtg gattctcagt tgtcgaagta agaagaggaa aaggtaatat
    33061 tcttgactac aacgcattct atcgtttgct tgtcacacaa ttaggagatt tggttgtttc
    33121 taaggaaatt actaacaaat aaactgtact ttgttcaact ctgggtaagc attggtattt
    33181 catggaccgt actcgcgagt ttgatgcaaa ctaaaattac aaaattttta ttgtgtgttg
    33241 attgtcaaaa atactcaggc attcatgttg ccaggttaga gtagaaatac ggtatgcaaa
    33301 acttaattcc tcaaagtcac agtgtcaata aaaatacaaa taaaactaaa agtgagaaat
    33361 tttagaaaaa gaggaccttc cttgctcagt aggtgtcaaa ggagttgtgc atgaatctga
    33421 taatctaatg tctgtcgagc ttacagagct tgttcttcct ctcaaaaagg catcactgtc
    33481 gaatagtgga tcataactgg ttgcactatt ttgtccagta ccaacaggat tcagaggagt
    33541 gcttcgaagt gcttccaaaa ttctctggtt cgtctctctt tgttcctgtt tggaaatgtt
    33601 aaattgatcg ttattgaatg gatcctgcaa actactgtta ctatcacgga acaagctatt
    33661 gatgggtgga actgtgttag ttagtgaaaa atttctattg ttgtgtggag acgatgtttg
    33721 gaaaatgtca gaagtcgagg atgaaacaga cgaagttgaa gtacgttgtt gagtattaat
    33781 aaaaggagac aagtaaggtg aggatgacaa ggaattgaat gaaagatcat tgtgagatgt
    33841 gctcattaac attccaacat ctccatcctc atcatccata atgtgatctg atgaaaatga
    33901 gaaaattgat ccactcatgg tgcttctcag agatggaggt tgttgttgtg aagcgctagt
    33961 tgcattggca tttggcagca tgttgttgtt gttaccgctt aattgccctc ctgaattatt
    34021 gttgtttcca gagttattgt gttgaattgg tgtggagact gttggtgttt gtggacttgg
    34081 aaatccaaaa gaacctgtct ttaaaggtga cacttgtccc atattattgt taccattatt
    34141 gttgttattc atccaatttg tattcaaatc tctcataatg ggtgatgtgt gttgagagga
    34201 cgttgcgttg ctgtcgaagt agaaagagat cttggttgtg gtaactgttt tcgagcttgt
    34261 ttcaacaatg aaatgtgtct tgattttgat gttaaatctc cattgggtga cagttcattg
    34321 gaatttggat ccatcaatcc gtctgcattg gttgttgtga tctggacatg ttgcatgttc
    34381 attggttgtt gttgttgttg ctgatggaat tgttgttgtt gagcaaggta atgagatgcc
    34441 atctcatgac tcatcatgtg attcatttct ccagcatttg aatccatcat gacattttca
    34501 ttctcatcca ttggtgctac tccatatgga agtgttgtat tgttattatt catcatgaat
    34561 gcattgttgc cattgacagg ataattttga gtgggtgtca aaaatcctga tttcagagca
    34621 accgaatctc ggtgtgaaac tgcaaaacgt ctctctgaaa attcttgaga aaaaggtgaa
    34681 ttgagttgag gagagtggtg ttgttgttgt tgctgttgat gtggatcaat gatcatgatt
    34741 ggaatgtttc cattattgat cgttgcatag gattgcatca gttcagtatc tgtgaatctt
    34801 gtgttgacat gttgtttaag cattgctgtt ggatcgatca tgtgttgatt tggttgttgt
    34861 tgttgtggca tggatcgttg tcccatggtc atcattgaag aagaattcca tccattgttg
    34921 ttattaagat ttggaatgtt tgaattgtga atcatgttgt tggatggtgt gggagaaatg
    34981 agttcaccat gagttggttt ctttcttctt gccatggcac tcagtgcagc acttgcagag
    35041 agatgggatg tcacatgaac tggataaata ggcacaaagt ttgctccatt ttgggcatga
    35101 tgattattgg atggattcat ttgtgcagat gattgggcca cactttcggc acatgatgaa
    35161 atggttggag aggaatcttc ttgtgacgcc gaattcatca tcatcatcat catgacagct
    35221 gtcatgtctt gtgaggaggc atttggattg ttagacatga tttgtttgtt ggcttgcaga
    35281 attgccatct cgcatgtcat gtttggattt tcttcgagaa ttgatcttgc tcttagtaag
    35341 ctttcaatca tttctcgttg ttgagcggat tgttgtgatg cttcaacatt ttgaagagag
    35401 gctatgtgtg catctagttg ttggaatttt cgatctgtac acaattgttt gcgcgaaatt
    35461 aaaagtttcc atttttgaag aaagtcaaat gtaaagtcgt gtcatcgtca caattggaca
    35521 aaacgaatgt gatcacaagg tgatgatgat gaaggtgaat taacaagagt gtattcatat
    35581 tatgttgtgg ccatacgatt ataatcaatc aatagggtaa ttcacacaaa tgtgcaaaat
    35641 ggaagataaa gcattattga gcgaaatcaa aattatcgtt gaagaataca tgaaaccatc
    35701 caagacgatc ataacaataa taattcgtat taaatgatag tgatgatgat aaacttacac
    35761 ggccatcttt caatattgtg ttttctgcaa atatttctta aactgctttc actcactcct
    35821 agttttttgc ttgcttcttt catgggaagc gcatagagac ttttcaaatc ctctctacga
    35881 acatattctg agagtgacat ttgtgtgttc agcgctgttt gtgtacgtgt tgataatttt
    35941 cagtttgtga gaaacgggag aagaagattg tgtgacaatt tcttaaaaaa cgagaatcgg
    36001 gtcaatcaca aagggaagat gtgaggaaat gataggattg caatgttgaa gtctaactga
    36061 ctgctgttgt tgttgccttg ccagagataa tttgtctttg actgtcaaat aggcaaaaag
    36121 aaggatcaag tgtcagtggt cgtcgaaaat tttttgtggt gagaacgctg ccaatgctga
    36181 tctgttgttg attggaatat tttgagatca gcagttgcgg atatggtgta ttttcacaca
    36241 acggtgatcg tcgtcatcat catcatcatg ataacaaaca gcggtgattc gtgatgatga
    36301 atattcacgc acagttgtcc aaagtgaaga aaaaggaaat tggtcgtacg ttcatgaatt
    36361 tcgaatccac aatacaggat gatgattcgt gatgatttga aaatgagagt cagataacac
    36421 gcacccgcag tagttcattc gttgacaaaa gaattgatcg aattacagtt gattacccca
    36481 tgtacttacc aacaatccat gtggtggtag aggagtcgac gagcgtgtgt gaattggttt
    36541 tgcttcaagt taattctagc acaaccacta acgagaagtc ccggccgtga gggtgtgtct
    36601 gtgttcaggg agggtgagcc agatagaaaa agcttcgtag gcaaccagcc tatacccaac
    36661 cattcttggc gacgttgacg aactcaagtg tcatcacgaa aataaacatc tccaaccaaa
    36721 aaaaatgcct acagcaaaca aaacgttctg gcagaagctg agtgatcaac acaaccacaa
    36781 tgctcccgat attcgttcaa ctgcttcaat aatgccgtca gtaaagaaaa gagtttattt
    36841 tgaagatcaa ccgttcatgg ttgaaaatat tacaccagct actaatgtta gttatgaaga
    36901 gtgctattcc gaactgaaat acgtttgcag aggtataaat cggaacaatt attctaaatt
    36961 attaacagga aaacaaattt ataattgcga ttatgacata attggcgtta ttcgagacga
    37021 actcacctta gaatcagcat gttgttcaaa atattgtagt atttttcaaa atcagtgtcg
    37081 tcaatgtagt gaattggaaa aacacctagt ttcaatcatg gaaaataggc atgatatatt
    37141 tgaaatgcta ttgaaaggaa ttttaccaca acccaagcaa ttaatatcat ttccattatt
    37201 gatgtatgag ttattgtgta aacttgtgcc atttatacca gtcagccaag atgaacacaa
    37261 acttttaaca gtgtttagaa aagctcaaac ttcatacaat gaagcattgt cgacacaata
    37321 caacaacaaa caaattacga acaatgaaca ccgtgataca caagctttga aggttccaag
    37381 gtcaagcttt actccattct tagagacatt ttttggatcc tttatattca atcagttgca
    37441 aaattataca aagaatccat ttcatcacaa atattcagag gttgaaagaa gatattgggt
    37501 tgtgatgaaa tattattgtg gaaaacaatt tttcatcaga atgggaggag agcgcaatca
    37561 aaatattgaa cggaataatt ttaatcattt aaaatataat ctaattatac caagttggaa
    37621 tactgttaaa caatggacac ctgctggttg ttatggtatg attcccgaca tcacacttac
    37681 cctaaagaac atgttactgc ctgactcttg taaagataca tgtatctcgt ttgatggaat
    37741 gaaagtgttt aaacattttg atgttttggg agatcaaatt gttggaagtg aaaaatattg
    37801 ttacactgtt gaagacgtga aacaatttgg tgttaaacat ctaatagacc aaatgatttt
    37861 attttctatt aatgccatcg ataattcatg gcatttaccg ctgggttggt ttggagttag
    37921 ttctgaaaca gacgtacttg aatttgtcac tagcaaaata ctttatttca aagagttgct
    37981 ccaagaatct gtaacaattg tgtgtggatg ttctgatgca gaaattgatg cacatgctgt
    38041 gcaaacaatt attagaaaaa aacacaaaga cttcattttc gtcaatgatt acgttcacaa
    38101 tttcaaaaat caacgaaatg tattatttaa tggaacaata ttgcacgaga aaatctcaat
    38161 gcagaccata atttattaca tgatacaaca taggacattg tatcgattac tcgacagaga
    38221 agaagttgat cctacggata ttatgaattt gaaatcatgt ctaaatttaa cagaacgacc
    38281 tgtattgcaa gaattacgta aaattggcac tatagaggca aatagtgttg ctggttacct
    38341 tgaattaatt cgtgatattt atgactgcat taatgataac agtccggata taattgatat
    38401 tttgagtgaa agcaaaacaa ttttcgaaaa attacccaat tatcccaaaa aaacgaagaa
    38461 aatatgtgtt cacacacttg aaggatttct tgcattagcg tctcggtttc caaatttcaa
    38521 acccagttgc attacaacaa attatgaaga gctactcttt tcaataattc gaggaatgtt
    38581 tcccaagcca acaaccaaac aattttgcca aagcgcacta ttttcattct atatattttt
    38641 aatattacat tccactgacg atgttcgtgg gttctcactc ccagatattc cattaactga
    38701 tcattatttt ggtatgaaat tggttatcaa gattttacca actcttcctg gtcgaattgt
    38761 acttgataga aatgtcaaga aaaaaacttg caaagaatta caaattatta atcaaaacgt
    38821 agccacttac tcaagaaaaa ctacgttgag ggctgaagtg tgtgctccta aatgtatata
    38881 tttatgctgc cctgtttctg gatgtaaaaa acaaaaacca tatattatca aagggtcttt
    38941 tacaaatcat ttgaaagcta aacatcaatt ttcagacgaa gaagcagaag caacagttgc
    39001 tcaattagaa tgtttgcaat tttctgctca attagaaaaa gatgttgctt ttaggaaaca
    39061 aagttgcaaa aacaatgaga atattattgt acaacacaaa ccaccttacc tgatttcaaa
    39121 attcaaaaac aggttgacta ttcaatataa ttttgcacct cttaaatcaa ttcccacgcc
    39181 tcactgtatc aatcaagaga caagacgacc attgaacttc tttgtgctag atttagaaac
    39241 aacaggattt tctccaaaat gcaactccat aattcaattt gcaatgttat cattatttag
    39301 taatgaatta cattccatat ttgtatcccc tagtggtgtg tggagttcta ttgcattaca
    39361 aatgcacgaa actaaatttc agattttgga tgaaagtgaa acattgcaaa acatgattcc
    39421 taaaatttgt aattatttga ctaggaatga cactgctgat gtgatgttgt tggttcattc
    39481 aactggtttg gacaaggctt tctttagtgc tgcaattgca ccacttaaac tccgatcaac
    39541 aatttactat tgttctacta tgcaaaaaaa cttgcttgga aaaaagggat tagaaaacca
    39601 ctttagagaa aaagtatgtg actctcttcc cggaatagca cataatgccg ttgtggatgt
    39661 gcttatgttg tatgatttgc tgttgtcgaa gtttgggaac gatcaagaaa ttgtgaaggc
    39721 catcggaaaa gcagaatgta caacaataga cgactaggaa ttccactgat ggtttgttca
    39781 gttcgatgaa ttgttttctc tgtttcctac tctggtttgc gtgttgtttt gttgaagtga
    39841 agaaacttgc tgatgtggtt gtgttgatca ctcagcttct gccagaacgt tttgtttgct
    39901 gtaggcattt tttttggttg gagatgttta ttttcgtgat gacacttgag ttcgtcaacg
    39961 tcgccaagaa tggttgggta taggctggtt gcctacgctt tggctcaccc tccctgtctg
    40021 tgtttttttg ttcggctttt tgtttgtcaa ctggcagaac tgttggaagg ggaaaggtaa
    40081 cgattgacta gcagacattt acacgcacta gaatccacta gctcttcaac gcgcacaata
    40141 ttggcctttg atcatttgaa aagagagagg ctgaatattc gggacagcca atccgtccga
    40201 tccgctcaag attgatgttt ggaaatatct tgaagagctt gtggttgcct cagtcctggc
    40261 aatgttgttt gtttcctcgt ggaaccttaa tcatcatcat ccatacattt ttttactagt
    40321 aattcataca ttcgtttatt acgtccatca actattgaat gagcgaagga cactggccat
    40381 atgaaaatgc acaaacatca tatggaatat agccttgtta tttctattat ttggacatga
    40441 tcattagggc tcattgagga cagtaaaatc catcacaatt aacccttccg aaatgggtgt
    40501 tctcaaatag ggaccgacca tctttttaaa agcatcatga agtggatcat agggataatg
    40561 gaaaggtctt cctacgaaat aatctcgatc tgcaacattc ttgaatgtca aaatataaat
    40621 ctgttccatg tgttgatcga aaccttctgg tgaattggga taacctccat ccatggcgag
    40681 aatgtaaggt tttccattgg taggaaggac acatcgatct ttgagtgaaa agtaagtttt
    40741 catgacgagg tctttctcaa cttgtgtgac gttttgggcg tatcggaaag caacaatgtg
    40801 tttcacatga ccactttcag ggttagctcc ccaaacaaca ttcattccaa tactggtagt
    40861 tacgaccatc aaaaggaagg aaagtccaag gagaaggaga gaatgttgca acattgagga
    40921 ataattcgtt ggcatggttt gttgtttctt gtcaatcttt ttttcttgtg gatagaaagg
    40981 tggaaagagt ctcaagtgaa atactattcg gagatgatcg tcaggttgga ggagttgaaa
    41041 aagagaaaag atttgttgaa atttcatctc cgtttgattc gtgtcgttca catggttgcc
    41101 ttgaagagaa gactagaaat gggcaaacaa ccttttgtga tgacatcgtg gtcaacaaca
    41161 cgaatgagga aagggtgtta ctggataact gtatgcattt gtttcgttcg tttgcatgaa
    41221 acgaacaccg atatgggaaa ttgtaggcca tatttgcgaa cttagaagga aggaatgaaa
    41281 aataaaaagg ctacagcact gcaggttccc aagttgtctc caacctcagt actgatgcag
    41341 ctcgacgatg cttaacttct caaatcggac gggatgaggt gcattcatcg tgatatggcc
    41401 gtagccatct aaaacacact tccattgttg ctaaagttaa acaagatgaa ttcaatcaaa
    41461 gaaatatcca aacatgctcg taaattgttt tatcaatgaa tatcaaaaac gagttgacac
    41521 caacgacaca atatacagag tagtagtggt ttatttcctc caagttttaa aacacactct
    41581 ttctgagatt tctctcactt tccaaataag cttttgctct tggatgtttc aatacatttt
    41641 ctctgagctt tggaatttga ggagcgaatt taacaggatc aattttggtg tagtaactca
    41701 agttactagc aaactcaaca aaatacaaat cagcccaagt gagtttacct ccaggaagca
    41761 aatatcctcc atttttctcc aattcagcat tcaacacctt aaagacactc gtcaacactc
    41821 cttcggtgag tctcttggtt tcttcctcct ttctgtcttc tggagcaagg aacgttgcat
    41881 atacaaattg attataagca tcttccaaag cagcaacata ttcctcagtg atggttgctt
    41941 ccactcgatc ggatgggtac aagtgacctt ctccttcctg agcaaagaaa cgagaaatgg
    42001 caatgctttg atagagagtc catttgtcat tgattttcac gaaaggtaac aatccgtaac
    42061 gagtggttgg ttgaaaatct ttccaatcct tatccgcaat tccaacaaac ttgtaaggaa
    42121 tattagcaac ctcggcgatc aatttaacaa gatcctttgg aaataatatg gatcagagaa
    42181 ggtgattgta tacagaaagt acttacaact cttccatagt gatcaaagta tacaatttca
    42241 tagaccattt tgatttcaaa gtgaatattt tgcttgtata gcttgcaatg aatgttttga
    42301 ttgttttttt gttattgttt gttattttgt tttgattcta gatgagctat ttattgtaat
    42361 cctgattggt gccaaattaa accgcacgaa tggtaatatt acgaacgcac ctatgagaca
    42421 tcatggataa tgagctcgta ctaacaggaa gatgtggttg taaactccat aatactattg
    42481 aacgttcaat ttggttcgca tgtattaaca tcctcaaaaa acctcccgca ctttacgcct
    42541 ttatttaaac caacaatttg caagcaaaca cttcatgaag ccagggaaag gacctaacac
    42601 aacgtgctcc attgatatct ctgtcaacaa ttaagccaca tgatgtacaa tgaaacactt
    42661 agtatgacca accttatatc cacaacatgt gcaagtcttg gatgtatggc gccatggaaa
    42721 ttctataggt tggtgcagca gtctttgctt gaatctgtga tgtgaccaat tcagcatgtt
    42781 tcttgctgtc ttactgtgaa tactcctatc ttttgcaata actgacctct ggttgtgact
    42841 atttcgaatg taacttgtta tacgcgtaac atacccagtg tttgcaatgg ggaatgaaat
    42901 aatcttttct gtctttcttc gttaatcata aacttgtcaa taattccttt ctttaaatgc
    42961 tgtcaattcg aagataacat tcgttttagt aattcaacaa gttgctgttg accgtattga
    43021 acattgtgat cattcaacca gcttggtttg aaatacttgt aagcaatggg agtgctatta
    43081 ttgtcataag aatcctttct gttctgatcc ctaactgtat acatggaatt taaaagttgt
    43141 tgaaaataca tccttgtttt ggattgcttg tcttcaacgc tgtcagctag aatttcaatt
    43201 cctagctcca gatacatctt catcgaggag ggtaaatgta atggaatatt tgctgatttt
    43261 tctaaatgtg tcaaagtata aaggagtatt ttcccccaat ctctgtcgtc cattattatt
    43321 ttcaaacagt tcatttgaag gttgggccta tcttgacaaa tctgatgtga gcgtacaatg
    43381 agctctttgg cggcgaagtt gtgatcggcg tgtgaatagc cttgattgga actggaccaa
    43441 tcaacaacca gtaggttctt gcttgattgt acgagatgtt ttgtgtaatc aacatcacaa
    43501 caaacatgac ttttgatttc acaaataaat tatttgaaaa tattgaaata cttctttata
    43561 aacttacgtc aagtcggtga aaaatactat tgacatagct tgcttgttgt ctaatgattc
    43621 tctaagaaaa tatggacaac cgttcacttc aagtcgtttc aattttggta aatgttgcaa
    43681 ataacaaaat tccaaagcat ggttctcaat gactgagagt gattcaagcg tctcttgtac
    43741 ttgaaacgat tgtttaaatc cgtatcctgt tacatttgat cttccaatga gattcagttc
    43801 tttaagattt tttctctgaa ttccagcaaa ttgaatcaaa tgatcatttc ttaacaaagt
    43861 tgcttggtat tttacgtaaa tactcaagct ggtaacgttt gttataatag agatggttcc
    43921 aaattttcct ggttctgtcc aacacaagtg acacatgaaa tcattaaaag cgtcttctaa
    43981 tgtgaaacat gtaacctttt gattcaaaaa gaaaaagtcc tcaactgcca aaccgtcaaa
    44041 atcaattcgt cttgaattca agcagtattt aaaccaatgt ttacatacaa aacgaataga
    44101 ccaccacaca tcatacaacg agacgaaggt cagaattacg ttaagtgatc cattgtttga
    44161 aaataccgct tgcagttcgt actccgggaa gtgtttatca aatgaaacat aattcgattt
    44221 gggatccaga gcaagcacgt ttctgaatga gtttttttgg ccaagcagct gagagaacgt
    44281 gtatgtcatg tcgatttgtt ttgtgttgtt tttgaatcga aaatcagaat tacaaaaata
    44341 actttgagaa atccatatgt ggtaatttgt gagaccatga tggtgaaaca tacccgtcct
    44401 ttttactctt cgtcatcgaa ttgggtcttt ctctgagaac tagaagttgg atccttctga
    44461 taggagagag ttggatctcg taagaatgtt ctggcatcct caattttgtt ttgtgaaacc
    44521 aatcgtaata tcaaatcttt cacaagagta ttcacctttg catcaagatc agtaatttct
    44581 tcctccttct tttgatcggt tatcattcga gcaacatcaa acatgagttt tctcaaccct
    44641 gacttgaagt tcgtgttgag atgagaagca aactctttct gagtttttgt ttcctccaga
    44701 atggatttca cctgtttcag cagattttca gaaaatgcac caagaacatg tccgagtcga
    44761 tcattgaaag ccattaatcg ttgtttctct tcctctgtat tgagaatggg aatgagatcg
    44821 tcaataccac c
//
LOCUS       NW_025407826.1          4275 bp    DNA     linear   UNK 01-JAN-1980
DEFINITION  Naegleria lovaniensis strain ATCC 30569 chromosome Unknown tig004,
            whole genome shotgun sequence.
ACCESSION   NW_025407826
VERSION     NW_025407826.1.1
KEYWORDS    .
SOURCE      .
  ORGANISM  .
FEATURES             Location/Qualifiers
     CDS             complement(427..1344)
                     /locus_tag="C9374_011495"
                     /codon_start=1
                     /product="uncharacterized protein"
                     /protein_id="XP_044554664.1"
                     /db_xref="GeneID:68103949"
                     /translation="MATVEIVNDPEDEKPFGKNSKGFSGEFTQIDSHTFETIENARQQ
                     SKAILVDDRNEYFINLSDDRIQIYDMNHHPFKIIKTLKYPLSHCNCLRTVDSAVLCST
                     DHSYCLVLMYEGQYRMKLMKMSVSDGSLKWETVLNKHSHICKKFLTPVMDSRGIIYVG
                     ETTASQIYVICNETGQVLEKMGTGCRKPFKTSVKWFSQLSLDRDDHLVVFCYGRNDVP
                     LLKFFTRNLQYVKAIQLQVYLMGPIMHEPISNGYLFCGLDTLYFASREFNIISQKAMN
                     GSQYYNHFAFSNGVLLTFETYNNKLVCYK"
     gene            complement(<427..>1344)
                     /locus_tag="C9374_011495"
                     /db_xref="GeneID:68103949"
     mRNA            complement(<427..>1344)
                     /locus_tag="C9374_011495"
                     /product="uncharacterized protein"
                     /transcript_id="XM_044687156.1"
                     /db_xref="GeneID:68103949"
     LE              1530..1552
                     /Mismatches=8
                     /%_Identity="65.21739130434783"
                     /Motif="CCGTTGAAGCCAAATGAACAATT"
                     /annotation_group="LE: 1,530 -> 1,552"
     mismatch        1530
                     /Motif="CCGTTGAAGCCAAATGAACAATT"
                     /annotation_group="LE: 1,530 -> 1,552"
                     /label="C"
     mismatch        1532
                     /Motif="CCGTTGAAGCCAAATGAACAATT"
                     /annotation_group="LE: 1,530 -> 1,552"
                     /label="G"
     mismatch        1539
                     /Motif="CCGTTGAAGCCAAATGAACAATT"
                     /annotation_group="LE: 1,530 -> 1,552"
                     /label="C"
     mismatch        1541
                     /Motif="CCGTTGAAGCCAAATGAACAATT"
                     /annotation_group="LE: 1,530 -> 1,552"
                     /label="A"
     mismatch        1544..1545
                     /Motif="CCGTTGAAGCCAAATGAACAATT"
                     /annotation_group="LE: 1,530 -> 1,552"
                     /label="TG"
     mismatch        1547..1548
                     /Motif="CCGTTGAAGCCAAATGAACAATT"
                     /annotation_group="LE: 1,530 -> 1,552"
                     /label="AC"
     fz              2000..2275
                     /original_coord="NW_025407826.1:628081_628356:1"
                     /fz="1 19.49685534591195_234 326"
ORIGIN      
        1 aaaacgaatt tggatgcaaa ggagaagcga tgtcttgaaa ttttaaatcg atatctatca
       61 agtgaaaatt atggagagat gaacttttta atggggttac aatcgttgat gttcgaattg
      121 ttgaatgtca tgtttgacac aaagcaaatt actgtgtttc cttatttttg atccatctcg
      181 tgattcctgc tgatattgtt tcctcaaagg ttgatctttg tgacacatgc ggatgtacat
      241 ggactgaacc agctctaccg cgatagtttt ctgattcacc agcttttcaa tattcatgtt
      301 ggaattcttg tccaatgatg attgtagagt tatccatcga cataaacata ctcatattcc
      361 agcacgagtg aaaattgaac ttttgacatg ctgaacaaat gatcattctt ggccatgaaa
      421 tcttcattac ttgtaacaga ccaacttgtt gttatatgtt tcaaatgtta acaatactcc
      481 attcgaaaat gcaaagtgat tatagtactg agaaccattc atggcttttt gtgaaataat
      541 attgaactct ctggaagcaa agtacagcgt atcaaggcca caaaaaagat atccatttga
      601 aattggttcg tgcatgattg gtcccatcag atacacttgt aattggatgg ctttcacata
      661 ctgtaaattt cgtgtgaaaa atttgagaag gggaacgtca ttccttccat aacaaaaaac
      721 aaccaagtga tcatccctgt ccaaagataa ttgcgaaaac catttcacgg aggttttaaa
      781 tggttttcta caaccagttc ccatcttttc taaaacttga ccagtttcat tacatatcac
      841 ataaatttgt gatgctgttg tttctcctac ataaatgatt cctcgactat ccataactgg
      901 agtaagaaac tttttacaaa tatgagaatg cttgttcaat actgtttccc atttcaatga
      961 tccatcactg acgctcattt tcatcaattt cattcgatat tgaccttcat acattaaaac
     1021 aagacagtaa gagtgatcgg ttgagcataa cacggcactg tcaacagtcc taagacaatt
     1081 acaatggctg agtggatatt tcaatgtttt gattattttg aaaggatgat gattcatatc
     1141 ataaatttga attctatcat ccgacaagtt tataaaatat tcattccgat catcgacaag
     1201 aatggcttta gattgttgtc ttgcattttc tatcgtttca aacgtatgag aatcaatttg
     1261 agtgaattct ccagaaaatc ctttggaatt cttcccaaac ggtttttcat cttcaggatc
     1321 gttcacaatc tctactgtgg ccattttttt tcgcgataga tttctttaca aaattaaaaa
     1381 gtcacacgcg ttaaaaataa tgaacaacaa caacacttac tcggagatca caccatactc
     1441 catcaatgat aacaatgatt gaactctata cattgtcaaa cacaaaccga tcattaataa
     1501 caacaataat ggataatgac aatttatcta ccttgaagtc gaactataaa ttgactcatc
     1561 atcatcttcg atgtcagtat tgttatgatt tgtttctttt tctttgagga agatgcgagc
     1621 gattccacaa agctctcttg ttatgaacat ttgtttgaca tcatcttcag tcataatctt
     1681 gtttttacgt gaaatctttg gtttggatta tcattttcgg gttgcattcg gaaagaaatc
     1741 actgctttga tgatggattt tggaagtgca aatgacatga tctcttcatc atcaaataaa
     1801 agttagaaca aacaatgctt ctgatagcat tttcttcaaa aatacgaatt actgaattga
     1861 tgtctgatgg tgtgaatttt atatcggtaa gaagatagtc atagagaaga tgaagatcag
     1921 aattcgtttc gtgggtgtaa gttgatgtgg attggttgtc tagctccaca tttgaattca
     1981 tttcgttcaa ggataacatg ccaaggcttg tccggaattg ttgttgttgc tttgcatttt
     2041 tatttttaac aatttttctc gttttaaagc caaaaacatc cggattctgg aggattctgg
     2101 atttccacaa agtttgggaa gtcagcagga gctggcagcc gtccttttcg gctgtttgct
     2161 gcggctgcag gtttgaaagg gccctcattc aaccaaatgg ggctcaggag gtgccgaaag
     2221 aattggaaga ttgtgttgcg cgtatgacaa gttgcaatcg aagtggtttt aaccagcata
     2281 caatgaagca ttgtcgacac aatacaacaa caagcaaatt acgaacaatg aacaccgtga
     2341 tacacaagct ttgaaggttc caaggtcaag ctttactcca ttcttagaga cattttttgg
     2401 atcctttata ttcaatcagt tgcaaaatta tgcaggccct cttccgaacc aatgatgccc
     2461 ttttgagaga ttcaatacga accaatgatg ccatttccta ggactcatca gactcttcat
     2521 cagaagaagt atcactgtat tcatcaccca cccgctcgta atcgtgatcc gttccatact
     2581 tctgcccctc acggcttgtt attgagtagt cccttatttt caagtttcat cggttgttgt
     2641 tgttgttgct gccatttatt agtcccttat tatcatgttt catccaaata ttgttgttct
     2701 cacgagttgc aaatgttctg catgtactat ttgtattttg ccaaaaatcg ttatgcaatt
     2761 ccgggcggat ctgcctaaag ctttacaagg catacacctc tcggttggaa ttgaggcaag
     2821 agttgttgtg caataaagta cataaacaaa agcactcaaa tgatgcatca agaaacgttg
     2881 accctcgcca actcgccaac aaactcgctg gagtattttg gctcgggtta aaccactgtg
     2941 tgtcactctt aatttcgtaa agattgggtg tcttaatttt gtaaagaaat aaagctcgat
     3001 gtggaactcg gaactgttct cttcttctgt taaaaaagaa aatttgatca tgaaataata
     3061 atgtaaaata atattggtgt ggtgggcaca attttattgt tcttcctgat gattactttc
     3121 catcgctggt ggttgataat tttcatcttg agcaagtaat aattcatcat ccgattccga
     3181 ttcactttct tcatcgtctt gcaatacttg aatttcactt tcttgttgga atacatattc
     3241 acccgtattc tttctctcac tcttgagtct cttcaaacgt ctcttaccct ttcgaatgta
     3301 aactcgagtc agtgttttca ttcgttcaac tgcttgagga tctctgaaaa gtaaaccaat
     3361 gaaacataat acgaggaaga tgatggaaat gcaaattaaa atgacaggag aaaggaagta
     3421 agctctatag gagaatccga aattatccaa tgctgtttga acactttgat tactctcttg
     3481 atattttcga atttcaaccg tgtacattaa ttcaacaccc catcggacag gtgacaagca
     3541 aatcaagatc aatgaatacc attccttggt cattaaacga acggttggtt gaacacctcc
     3601 aagaagtgct gacaataaaa tgtaaatcac accaacaaat tcagcatgag ttctttgaac
     3661 aaacactgaa atgaaatatc ccaaagtgct gaacacaatt tcatataaaa ggaagagacc
     3721 ataataagtg taaaattcag cttcaggatt caccaaaata taccaaaagg tgacaaagac
     3781 caatggataa atcaagagtg atggaatttc acctgtcaat tttcctaaaa agtaactcat
     3841 cttgttaata ccattctctg cttcacgtcg atacaaatcc ttatcagctc caaaacattt
     3901 caatgacgat tgcatggctg caatagcaat ggcagatact gtaatgatac tcattggagc
     3961 aattcgatca actcttggca atgaacattg attactaata aaggtaggac ataatttttg
     4021 aagagtgtca ctcattggtc cttggaaatc catattgaaa taaaaggcac caataattgt
     4081 agccaaaatg aaatggaaaa agaaatcaaa gaacactccc ttgtagtgac gagttaattg
     4141 aagcaatgca cgaagtgaga acaataaata ttgacccaag aatccaatgg gttttcgttg
     4201 acgttcacga gcaacttcac tattgacaag aacttgttgt ggatcaatga cttgagcacc
     4261 gacttcttct tcatc
//
LOCUS       NW_025407826.2_(reversed)        4863 bp    DNA     linear   UNK 01-JAN-1980
DEFINITION  Naegleria lovaniensis strain ATCC 30569 chromosome Unknown tig004,
            whole genome shotgun sequence.
ACCESSION   NW_025407826
VERSION     NW_025407826.1.2
KEYWORDS    .
SOURCE      .
  ORGANISM  .
FEATURES             Location/Qualifiers
     fz              2001..2417
                     /original_coord="NW_025407826.1:725326_725742:-1"
                     /fz="-1 29.769392033542978_241 382"
     fz              2604..2864
                     /original_coord="NW_025407826.1:724879_725139:-1"
                     /fz="-1 18.238993710691823_382 468"
     LE              3830..3852
                     /Mismatches=7
                     /%_Identity="69.56521739130434"
                     /Motif="CCGTTGAAGCCAAATGAACAATT"
                     /annotation_group="LE: 3,830 -> 3,852"
     mismatch        3831
                     /Motif="CCGTTGAAGCCAAATGAACAATT"
                     /annotation_group="LE: 3,830 -> 3,852"
                     /label="C"
     mismatch        3837
                     /Motif="CCGTTGAAGCCAAATGAACAATT"
                     /annotation_group="LE: 3,830 -> 3,852"
                     /label="A"
     mismatch        3839
                     /Motif="CCGTTGAAGCCAAATGAACAATT"
                     /annotation_group="LE: 3,830 -> 3,852"
                     /label="C"
     mismatch        3843
                     /Motif="CCGTTGAAGCCAAATGAACAATT"
                     /annotation_group="LE: 3,830 -> 3,852"
                     /label="A"
     mismatch        3846..3848
                     /Motif="CCGTTGAAGCCAAATGAACAATT"
                     /annotation_group="LE: 3,830 -> 3,852"
                     /label="AAC"
ORIGIN      
        1 ttacctctac tgtatcgata acttttccag aaacatggac caattctgac cattaccaga
       61 aaatgattat gaaacttggt caattaagtc catccaaacc cttaccgtta agacaagcac
      121 aaccatcatc gaacaagtcc aatgtatcaa cgactccagg agaaccttat tcacagtcgg
      181 aagaggattt aattgtgaca tccttgcgga agggaatgaa tttggaacaa atttaccgag
      241 attactttac acaccgaaca tttcagtcgc tgaaaaataa ggttcgacgg ttaagaaaaa
      301 ggcaactcta tcacaaacag caaccaacga agaagagatt gaataagaga aggatggttc
      361 ctaaaaccac tgcttcgact gattcaaggg agttaagaaa accgttttgg catgatgata
      421 cggttgatcg tttgaacaag acttgtcccg tgtcatgttt tgccaagaat ggtacgaaaa
      481 taccgaccca aagttggttt accctctccg ttcgccaacg atgtccatcc acaaaaccac
      541 ctccgagcaa gaaggaattg gtagaaaaag tgtggagtaa atcagaaact tggaaaaaga
      601 cgccatgtaa gtgtggaaat tccaaggtta aaaggacagt ctgctcgttc aacggacgca
      661 agtttgggtc agaaaagaag aagcttgttc aggaattcaa ggaagtatct gcgttggagg
      721 agtctttaac aatgcttcaa gagaacgaag tgagttcatc cacgactgct gagaatgaag
      781 tgagttcatc tgtgactgct gtgaacgaag tgaattcatc cactactgca gagaatgaag
      841 tgaattcatc tatgactgct gagaatggag tcaattcatc cactactgct gagaatgaag
      901 tgagttcatc tatgactgct gagaatggag tcaattcctc cactactgcg gaatcaaagg
      961 aaaaagctga tgacactatc gagaaattgc taaaacaaat ttacacctcc ttctcaatct
     1021 caaacgaaga caattatttt gtgagaacaa agaaagtgag attgaaactc acctcagaac
     1081 aaaagaaggt ctttgaaaga tttttcttca attctaacca tgcttataac gaagcatgtc
     1141 tcctctattt catgttagag caaaacaagg gaaaaacact ccttaccacc acagaagacg
     1201 attactttaa aattttgaag aatccccaaa ccaacctgag attcaaacaa actaggtggc
     1261 tatgggatca agagttgaaa cattgtccag cagatattaa attgaacgct gtgaaagact
     1321 ttgtcaaggc tgagaaaatt actagatata aaaacaaaca agcagcagaa aaggaatcca
     1381 aagaggctgc tcgaaaggcc aaaaaccaat tttttaaaga tgttcaaaaa ggaaagaagg
     1441 agatgattac tgatgaggaa atgaacgaaa gatttaatcc caaacatttt actcgacaac
     1501 ctcgtgaatt cgaaatgaaa ggacgaagca atcaacatcc atatcagtcg ttcaaggtga
     1561 caaacatttc attatcacag gaaggagtgt tgttaaaacc tacctttttt aaagggaatg
     1621 aaagtgcatg tccttccaag aaatctacgg atcatctttt gaaattttat tatcctgcaa
     1681 gagcacgaaa gtggttaaag gaagagattg gtatgtatat atatgtattt cgattttact
     1741 tacatgtgat ttgaatccct tacatgaatg tgattgattc atgtgattgg aacttttctg
     1801 aattctaatt tttccatgat ccgtctgccc atcgcctacc caaacaacaa gacaacaaaa
     1861 aattttcaca cgagacaacc tttgtacgag aaagaggtag atattttgtt tgccttccag
     1921 tccgttatca caaagcttta actcgacaag aataccaacg gtttgataaa agcttttacg
     1981 agtccaattc gaacagtgga attgaatatg acacgatatt tctcaagaac tgcccacaac
     2041 cttctcaaga tgaactcaga aaggaataca ttgcattgga tccaggtgtt cgatgcttca
     2101 tgtatggtta tgatagtaat ggagacgcgt tggaatttgc cgctcaagga gaaaacacca
     2161 tactcttttc cctttctcta aagcaagatc agcttaggtc ggaaattgcc aagaacaaat
     2221 ttctaaaata caattctcgg caggaacgaa aattttataa gggtttaaga aaagccttaa
     2281 aaaagaagat tagaaggctg gaaagcaaaa ttagaaataa ggtgaatgat atgcataaca
     2341 aaattattga ctatttaact ttccactatt ctgaaattat aatacctgaa tttaatgtca
     2401 aggccatgat tgctagaaaa caaaaacaaa ggaagcgtca aggaaaagaa gataccacgt
     2461 gtcaaggaca agaaggttat actaatggcc aaacggagaa tatggatgtg cgaacagaac
     2521 ctcttgttgc atcgtcttca ccattcgaag gatgggaatc aagggacacc accacaagtg
     2581 aaaccaccac caacacttcc gaacgggttg gaagaaaaat tactagaaaa actgttcgcc
     2641 aaatgttgcg atttagacac tatgattttc gaatgaaact cttgcaaaag gcagaaatgc
     2701 gtggatgcaa ggtacatgtt gtcacagaac aatatacatc gaaaacgtgt ggaaaatgtt
     2761 cagtgatcaa ggaagacctt tatggaagca aatggtttca ttgcaatcat tgtcacttcc
     2821 acatccctcg tgacggtaat ggagcaagaa atattttgat caagaattac catcatttat
     2881 tacattggta agttgaagag acaactaaaa tgatacatca ttcgggccat agatctatat
     2941 aataataact atgtgattat cattctgtca agatgataat tccgtctctc gtgtgagaga
     3001 tgagtatgtg atcggagcac tttaaaacac caaaaaatca ttgttatcat tgatggagta
     3061 tggtgtgctc tccgagtaag ttgttgttgt tgttcattat ttttaacgcg tgtgactttt
     3121 taattttgta aaatatgatg taaaataatt tagacaataa tattcatatg aatttaatac
     3181 aatatatact ggaacagact cacaaataat ccaaattcga atagtcatcc atatgtgctc
     3241 gatgatgaga accagggaca ccgttggacg cacttcgact gtttttcgag tccattaagg
     3301 aattcacaat ttcatcatcc ttactcatgt acgaactaaa tcgtttgtga tgttgtaagg
     3361 catgttgtaa actttcaatc ttgaatgctt gatctttgag agtggcattt tctttttgtt
     3421 ccaccgtttc atctgattct gctctttcca aagtcatgga acgaagcgtt ggaaagaagg
     3481 taatgtattg tttgttggcc aactctgcca cgtattgttc aataccagta tattcgctgg
     3541 gatccttatt ttctaaataa attaaataaa agacataatt ccacatgttg tgttcgtgtt
     3601 tgatgtgacc ttcgaaacta atgccttcat tggctcgaac gtcaaatcgt gactttttgt
     3661 gtgaacaaat aaagcaacat ccagtctttt cttgttccaa ttctgctttt tcttctcttc
     3721 tttcgctaaa actgtcaagc acaataccaa agacaacgtt cactaacaaa atgataatca
     3781 gtagtgaaaa gtacaagtca ataaagatac gaggtacatc aagaggatac tgttgatggc
     3841 aattggtaaa ttaaaatttg agaataaaat aaaagaagaa caacacactt acagcatcag
     3901 taatatcttc ccaaaaacca ccacctctca atccatagtt gagaatggac atgaaacatg
     3961 tcaaagtttc tgtacacaca atggtattgt tgaacttgaa ttggtcatat ttgaagctaa
     4021 acatcaagaa ggtgtgtaac aataccgaga agagtgtcaa tacggcagtg tatagtaact
     4081 tttcatagtt ttgaccgata gcaagaataa tgtcaagcaa tccatcgggt gaaagagcta
     4141 taatttcaaa cgtcaagaca atatatgcaa gaggcgtcac aaatattcca atcacaatca
     4201 cccagaagaa taaaataatt ctccaaatat atgggtcttg taaagcatac agtaaaaagt
     4261 tataaatgaa acggttcgtt ttggtaatat cgttccaatt ttcatccttt ttcagcttaa
     4321 atttcttctt aatattcaaa gtgaggaaga aatacaaata gatggcagaa agaccaatat
     4381 tcaaccctag caaaatgagc cctaacgttt caacaatgat tccaatagct aaataattat
     4441 aattgtttcg atagagtggg ctctgagtag tcaatggcac tcctggtaca atgacaggtc
     4501 cagaaatgac atcaaattgt tttgtgtacg ttgcaagaac taaaatgtta atcacaacgg
     4561 ccagtaagaa gacaccaagt cgaatatgat accagtactt ttcagtgagc ttccaaccac
     4621 gtgcattgaa actatttgga ttgtccatga gattcttcaa gtgagccatt tccacacgag
     4681 cgatttggta ggtccaatcg aagagggatt tcacttttgt ttgaggtgag cttctatcac
     4741 acgcctcaac aaattcgtct ttggtggttt cttgtaaatg cctacaacgt ttcaaaacct
     4801 tgaaatgcac cttttccaac acattgtcac gaacaacttc aatcgttcca acctttgtgt
     4861 tgt
//
LOCUS       NW_025407825.4          5184 bp    DNA     linear   UNK 01-JAN-1980
DEFINITION  Naegleria lovaniensis strain ATCC 30569 chromosome Unknown tig003,
            whole genome shotgun sequence.
ACCESSION   NW_025407825
VERSION     NW_025407825.1.4
KEYWORDS    .
SOURCE      .
  ORGANISM  .
FEATURES             Location/Qualifiers
     LE              1459..1481
                     /Mismatches=0
                     /%_Identity=100
                     /Motif="CCGTTGAAGCCAAATGAACAATT"
                     /annotation_group="LE: 1,459 -> 1,481"
     fz              2000..2170
                     /original_coord="NW_025407825.1:262959_263129:1"
                     /fz="1 11.949685534591195_20 76"
     fz              2254..2370
                     /original_coord="NW_025407825.1:263213_263329:1"
                     /fz="1 8.176100628930817_95 133"
     fz              2386..3063
                     /original_coord="NW_025407825.1:263345_264022:1"
                     /fz="1 47.37945492662474_252 477"
     wrna            3091..3184
                     /original_coord="NW_025407825.1:264050_264143:1"
ORIGIN      
        1 ttttgaaaag aactaactgc tgaaaaattg aataaaaatt tgaggaaatt ttccataaat
       61 ccacagaaac aagccacaac aaagaaagct gaggattgaa ctgaaatact tgaaagagca
      121 ctcaaaatgg ccaacaatcg ttttccaaat aaattacatt tgctaaagtt gttcactttc
      181 accaatccgt gattaagttt caaatcaaga gttatagaaa tcatgtcacg tgcttttgga
      241 tagagtatta aaaaggaaat catgatagat agtacagaaa atatgataca caatacaatg
      301 tgagcatatc gatgtgtgaa atggaagaga aatttttggt aaaaatcatc acattgaaat
      361 gcaaaatatt gttcgttcga attttgataa ttgcaccaac aagtgaaggg tacatcgaga
      421 ggagggatga ttatatctgg tggttggtga tgttgttgaa tcgagcgagt agttgacatg
      481 tcatattctc gactcattgg atttacatat ttagaaaaat aaaattgaaa taatgtttca
      541 agtttcactt ctctcaaagc atctccaaag gtcaaacttt cattttccat tcgtctatat
      601 ttcaaaaaat taatttggaa ataaggcgtt aataaaaagt taaaatcaaa aagtcccaaa
      661 tgacgtttca atgtcaaatg attttcatca ttcgatggat gagatgattt agaatatggt
      721 acattattgc aatgtacttg actccacaat gtaaattcat ttcttgtaaa taatgaacaa
      781 tttccctgtt gaagagcttt tctaaattca ttcgattgac tttgattaca atataaacaa
      841 taattaatgg tcgatcccaa ttccatgatt tgtgacttgt ttctcaaatt ccaagtgaag
      901 gttgactcac acaaatagtt tgtacaaaaa gaatcatcat gatgaatagt atgaggagta
      961 gtagtggtgc tacaaaaatc gtgatattga acatcaaagg gaaagagcat gggatagtaa
     1021 aattgattca ccggtaacag gtccatcact tcatttctcg gatacaagac ttgatggagt
     1081 atgattggga gtgttgttgt tggtgttgaa tgattcgtgc ttgtcatact gttggaagaa
     1141 ggaactggtt gtgtgaaagt gatgttggat gatgatgttg ttgtgaatga taacgatgat
     1201 gatgatgaat ttacttgttc caacaagatg agaagaatca tgtatgacgt gaaaagaggt
     1261 aacactcgat gttggagtat actcctggaa gagagctgga tcatgtcaac gggcatttgt
     1321 ttgtgtgtac gaattgaatt ggggccaaat ctcatttcgt ctgatttcac atccatgggc
     1381 gtaagttcca ttggactatt ttcgcaagga cgaaatggag attacaaaat gatgatggaa
     1441 gggcaacaag agaatctacc gttgaagcca aatgaacaat tacagcaatt tctttcaaaa
     1501 accatcacta aaacacagtc ctgatgacgc aattaataac cttgtttgtt ttggaggttt
     1561 tgttataata aacggtttca aatttgtcag cactaaaata aaagaacaaa agccacaatt
     1621 tattacaaac tcaacaagtc aatataatca tcaacagtca gttcctgacg aaccatttat
     1681 tcattctttg aatcaaaagt gttgttttgg aggtggataa ggaattgtca aagcgttcac
     1741 ttttccatga tcagttcgga cgaaaagaat gaatcaagtt attcaaattg atagagtttc
     1801 aattcaataa gtcattcaat actgataaag tttcaactct tgttgaggtt atcaaaaaaa
     1861 aactcaacaa caaccttaat ctcaaacaat gaagagaagt agagaggatg aacctactca
     1921 tcctcctact aatccatctc ttgcacacag catcattcca ttctgggatg agtactcaca
     1981 acaagtatcg gataaacttt gggcatgttc aagagattcc tttcatgagt ttaatcaata
     2041 caacaacaag ggatgcactg acggacggtt caacttttct caattcactg tgattgaatc
     2101 caagccagtg tttgatgttc cactcaatgt tcatcactct ataacagaga atgtggcttt
     2161 tgattcttct ttgccatcta gagctgaggt ggcattttag agttatcacc tcagctcaag
     2221 aaggcaaaga agaatcaaaa ggcggcccaa aaatttcaag cagacaaatc cttgaaaatt
     2281 cgtctctacc ccaatgaaca agaaaggaca acattgaatc agtggatggg aactgctcgt
     2341 tggatctaca acaggtgttt agaattcacc aacaaatcca aaggtgtcaa ccattattat
     2401 ttatgtattc cacaagtact ggatattagg ggtgagaacc aagcccctca acattcagga
     2461 caagttgtag cattggatcc aggagtaaga acatttcaga ccacctttga tttgaatggt
     2521 tattcaacca aatggggctc aggaggtgcc taaagaattg gtagattgtg ttgcgcgtat
     2581 gacaagttgc aatcgaagtg gtctcaacca gaagtcagac gttgcaaaag atacaagtac
     2641 aagagagcag gaagaagaat tcaacaaaag attagaaata tcgtggatga tttacacaag
     2701 aaactgtgtt tgtggttgtg tcgaaactac caagtgatct tacttccttc gtttaagact
     2761 cagaaaatgg taaagaaact ccataggaga attaatagca agacagcaag aaaaatgttg
     2821 acttggtcac attacagatt caagcaaaga ttgcttcaca aagctagaga gcatccgtgg
     2881 acacacattt atattgtcaa cgaagcgtac acatccaaaa cttgctcatg ttgtggacat
     2941 gtttatacgg ttggatcatc tgaagtgttt cgttgtccat catgtggctc aatttttgac
     3001 agagatatca atggagccag aaatattctt cttcgattcc ttactactca tagaattagt
     3061 ttttgagcac cttgtgtgtt gggtcttccc caccttgtgt gcgttgggtc ctttcccctg
     3121 gcttgcaaga tcagcacttt gttcgatttg tttgttttgt tcaaattgtt gatttaaata
     3181 aaggtgttca atgttttatg aaagattgtt agcgtcatct gcagagttcg tttcctgttt
     3241 ttcattttcc atattggtcc attctgtgat catcattaaa aaaaaattaa aaaatgaaat
     3301 tcggaaaacg gcttcgtgat gagatgtgtc ccgagtggag actctcgtac atggattaca
     3361 agttgttaaa gaagctgatt aaacgaatac aaaacaagtt ggaagaacga tatcatattg
     3421 atatgcaaat gattttaaac gaggtgcctc cgagtgagat tggtgttccg agcgattatt
     3481 tggataaacc actcatttcg ttttcggatg aaatggtgta tgcagttact ggtcttggag
     3541 aagagaagga tgaacggaat tttataaatt atttagagga atataatttg gaaggaatgt
     3601 atttgaaaat tgttccgaag gaaacatgcc aattttttaa tagattagaa aaggaattgg
     3661 acaaagtgaa taagttttat atccaaacag agcgtaaatt ttgtgttaga catgcagagt
     3721 tgttgatgca gttgagcgtc ggtttgactg agactctctc aaagaacgac aagcaaaaag
     3781 tcagaagcgc atttcaagag cactacagag cccttttgtt gttgatgaat ttccgtactt
     3841 taaactttca aggtttttcg aatatcttga aaaaggtttg ttgttgcatc caaattgcat
     3901 ctgtagattt tatcatgata aaaaatttaa atcaatgtca ttacgtcatg tacagctgga
     3961 taaatatacc aagagcaaaa ccaaaagcaa gctgatgaaa cgagtgagag attcatattt
     4021 tacttcatcc aaagtattgg attacatgat gtcgcaaatt gagtacaaat gctcagttta
     4081 catgttcaaa ggcgacagaa aaaaagccaa agattttctt agacttccac aaactgtgga
     4141 aaaacaaaca tctccgttca ggtctggtat ctcagtagga attggaatag tgttgtctgt
     4201 ggcgttcgtt ttaacatatg tatttcttta cccaagagat gaccctccgt ctttttcaga
     4261 tgcgaccatg tatgtgtatc gattgacttt ggtgccgatt atattggcag ttttggttgg
     4321 tgtgaatctt caaatttgga aaaatgcaag aattaattat gtatttatct ttagatttga
     4381 cccaagagat cacttatcag tgtctcaata tatcgaggta tgtttttatt gcgaaaataa
     4441 tcttataagt aataattcat tcattcgtat agatgaccat gagcctgtac aacattacaa
     4501 tgggaagctt aattatttac atgtactcta ttattacgaa tacgttttat gagtatgcct
     4561 atcttcatcc aatatttcta tttaccttca tttttatcta catgtgtttc ccatacaaat
     4621 ggttttatgg tcacagcaga ttatggctct ttagaattat tctgagatta ttaatggctc
     4681 cattcagaaa agtagaattc gcagactttt ggtttgctga tcaattgact tctctttctg
     4741 attttctctt cgaaattcaa ttcgtgtatt gtgtttatcc atctctgtgg gttgacaaaa
     4801 ttgattcttt ctgctcagac tccagatcat tgggtattcc agttcttaac attttaccca
     4861 actatattcg tttaatgcag tgtttaaggc gttacagaga cagcaaaaag ccccatcctc
     4921 acattaccaa tgcgttcaaa tatctgtcaa gtattattgc gactcttatt gcgtttttgg
     4981 ataagaatat tgtagctcgt aagttttttt ttatcaacat tacatgagct aatactctta
     5041 taaacagcta ctctacctgg aagtagttgg aattatatga gaactacttg ggttgttgtc
     5101 aacatcatca gctccaccta taagctgtta tgggatgttg tgatggattg gtctttaatg
     5161 caatttaata aggatgctga gcac
//
LOCUS       NW_025407825.6          5021 bp    DNA     linear   UNK 01-JAN-1980
DEFINITION  Naegleria lovaniensis strain ATCC 30569 chromosome Unknown tig003,
            whole genome shotgun sequence.
ACCESSION   NW_025407825
VERSION     NW_025407825.1.6
KEYWORDS    .
SOURCE      .
  ORGANISM  .
FEATURES             Location/Qualifiers
     CDS             complement(765..1283)
                     /locus_tag="C9374_009819"
                     /codon_start=1
                     /product="uncharacterized protein"
                     /protein_id="XP_044555136.1"
                     /db_xref="GeneID:68102273"
                     /translation="MKADREVVLTAIKHSGFAFAFVSDELRGDLEIVWTAIQSYNGAI
                     EYASPELLRDKEVIRNAIIEFGHFPLLRYAVPELRSDKSFVMEMVKLNGIQICGVREH
                     LNDKEILLEAVKNNGFALYYAEDALKNDPELVMEALKCNGFALQYSDALFQARMEHGY
                     FGAFFRKPNYNN"
     gene            complement(<765..>1283)
                     /locus_tag="C9374_009819"
                     /db_xref="GeneID:68102273"
     mRNA            complement(<765..>1283)
                     /locus_tag="C9374_009819"
                     /product="uncharacterized protein"
                     /transcript_id="XM_044700048.1"
                     /db_xref="GeneID:68102273"
     LE              1461..1483
                     /Mismatches=1
                     /%_Identity="95.65217391304348"
                     /Motif="CCGTTGAAGCCAAATGAACAATT"
                     /annotation_group="LE: 1,461 -> 1,483"
     mismatch        1475
                     /Motif="CCGTTGAAGCCAAATGAACAATT"
                     /annotation_group="LE: 1,461 -> 1,483"
                     /label="T"
     CDS             1889..2581
                     /locus_tag="C9374_009820"
                     /codon_start=1
                     /product="uncharacterized protein"
                     /protein_id="XP_044555137.1"
                     /db_xref="GeneID:68102274"
                     /translation="MKRSREDEPTHPPTNPSLAHSIIPFWDEYSQQVSDKLWACARDS
                     FHEFNQYNNKGCTDGWFNFSQFSVIESKPVFDVPLNVHHSITENVAFDNSKKPPQLKK
                     AKKNQKVAQKFQADKSLKIRLYPNEQERTTLNQWMGTARWIYNRCLEFTHNFKDVKKN
                     KKNFRTFVVNNDNYQTENQWVVNTPYDVRDAAAIELLTAFNTNFEKKKAGTIDKFMIP
                     SELELAIGLLLW"
     gene            <1889..>2581
                     /locus_tag="C9374_009820"
                     /db_xref="GeneID:68102274"
     mRNA            <1889..>2581
                     /locus_tag="C9374_009820"
                     /product="uncharacterized protein"
                     /transcript_id="XM_044700050.1"
                     /db_xref="GeneID:68102274"
     fz              2000..2521
                     /original_coord="NW_025407825.1:814701_815222:1"
                     /fz="1 36.477987421383645_20 193"
     fz              2659..2877
                     /original_coord="NW_025407825.1:815360_815578:1"
                     /fz="1 15.30398322851153_405 477"
     wrna            2905..3021
                     /original_coord="NW_025407825.1:815606_815722:1"
     CDS             complement(3009..3584)
                     /locus_tag="C9374_009821"
                     /codon_start=1
                     /product="uncharacterized protein"
                     /protein_id="XP_044555138.1"
                     /db_xref="GeneID:68102275"
                     /translation="MNHPCVQIILMDFSSHHDDSVRFENPNSSHFTICSLENLLKIKF
                     QRQQSGKKKWLKNIELEHRSFIPIEFMNDKVFILDHLKKCRDQNFLYLPRVSLELQKD
                     KEVLWEAIQRCGLELHYAPSELRNEKLFVLTAIKQAYETIMLASQELQNDREFVLEAV
                     QHNGKSLRYVKDQFKGDREIVLAAVKHDAFI"
     gene            complement(<3009..>3584)
                     /locus_tag="C9374_009821"
                     /db_xref="GeneID:68102275"
     mRNA            complement(<3009..>3584)
                     /locus_tag="C9374_009821"
                     /product="uncharacterized protein"
                     /transcript_id="XM_044700051.1"
                     /db_xref="GeneID:68102275"
     CDS             complement(3882..4685)
                     /locus_tag="C9374_009822"
                     /codon_start=1
                     /product="uncharacterized protein"
                     /protein_id="XP_044555139.1"
                     /db_xref="GeneID:68102276"
                     /translation="MNSSTTGLTTFAFAGMIGKEQIIAIRNLIRKDPLRFILIVILVI
                     SIASFFIILNSFLADQFELNHVHVQTCHVLNGNLNAHVCTDYDCNVVTNKKIQFHAPL
                     SIQTQYYPSSTIFTPVFSRELQDQVYSKSGDWIEKPLNEACTSGVSTCYAPSWQVQLM
                     HETIPSQLLSGFITTNLEKAQQVLNQPLLHVKYFCFLNYFNDLTWFPSSTSYIPTLTF
                     ALLMTSVGMGLFSVVALRILRCYRRCTEQRNEKKVEEGEHASLVVKINE"
     gene            complement(<3882..>4685)
                     /locus_tag="C9374_009822"
                     /db_xref="GeneID:68102276"
     mRNA            complement(<3882..>4685)
                     /locus_tag="C9374_009822"
                     /product="uncharacterized protein"
                     /transcript_id="XM_044700052.1"
                     /db_xref="GeneID:68102276"
ORIGIN      
        1 ttcctatgat attagtgtct tacctgagaa tgaagaaggt catgaaggag tatcattgga
       61 gaaggtgaaa gaaattattg aatccgaaga ttatgtcgaa caattacata atagttcatt
      121 gtctcctttg gctaatactt tcttgtgtta tgccattttg caagataagg gatttagaaa
      181 ttatgcagca agtggatggg catctcttcg tgctgcttgg gtctgtgacg atggagtcat
      241 ccatgacaag ttcaatgaag agaaacattt ggacaatgct gtgaaatgta gaaagaaggc
      301 aatttattgg tttgaaaagt gtcgttcatt atcagtacct tttgtccaac aaaacggaac
      361 agaagaaatg attttaactg atctcttcag aagatgtaga atgtgggaag atgctgaaaa
      421 ggaacttcaa cgagcacaag tctttaagga tgaaattgat gactttgttt ggaaattaat
      481 tgaatatgaa atgtatttgg tgaagaagca agacactgaa tgccacaagg tcagtgatgc
      541 acaactgaac tttaataagg acggcgactc cactgtcacc aatgagaaca atactgctcc
      601 tcgaagtagt agggattgaa catgattctt tagaattcat caaaactcca aattaccttt
      661 aagaaaagca gtttgtttat aaactttcag caaaatcgat caaccaaact attaccattc
      721 gatttgtgga atcagaatgg atattcatgt attagcaact gcgttcagtt attataatta
      781 ggtttcctaa aaaatgctcc aaaataacca tgttccattc ttgcttgaaa taatgcgtcg
      841 ctatactgta gagcaaaacc attacattta agagcttcca taactaattc tggatcgttc
      901 ttcaaagcat cttctgcata ataaagagca aagccattgt ttttcacagc ctccaacaat
      961 atttccttgt cgttcaaatg ctcacgaaca ccacagattt gaataccatt tagcttgacc
     1021 atttccatta caaatgattt gtctgagcgt aattctggaa ctgcatatcg gagaagtggg
     1081 aaatgtccaa actcgataat ggcattccgt atgacttctt tgtctcttaa taactctggt
     1141 gaggcatatt caatagcacc gttgtaactt tggatagctg tccatacaat ttctagatct
     1201 cctctaagct cgtctgaaac aaaggcaaaa gcaaaaccgc tatgtttgat agcagtcaat
     1261 acaacctctc tgtcagcttt cattcgtgca gacgcatgat gtatgaaata accttccctt
     1321 gacactgcac acaaagtaac ttctttgtca tcctgcagtt cttcagatac atagcaataa
     1381 gctcgtggtc ttgttcgatc gccaacaatg caatttcctt gtcatttctc aagtcatcgg
     1441 atgcaaattc aagtatgttg ccgttgaagc caaaagaaca attacagcaa tttctttcaa
     1501 aaaccatcag taaaacacag tcctgatgac gcaagggttt attaataacc ttgtttgttt
     1561 tggaggtttt gtttttttaa tcggttttaa attactcagc actaaaataa aagagaattt
     1621 attacaaaca caacaagtca tttttatcat caactgtcag ttcctgacga accatttatt
     1681 cattctttga atcaaaagtg ttgttttgga ggtggataag gaattgtcaa ggcgttcact
     1741 tttccatgat cagttcggac gaaaagaatg aatcaagtta ttcaaattga tagagtttca
     1801 attcaatgag tcattcaata ctgatagagt ttcaactctt gttgaggtta tcaaaaaaaa
     1861 aactcaacaa caaccttaat ctcaacgaat gaagagaagt agagaggatg aacctactca
     1921 tcctcctact aatccatctc ttgcacacag catcattcca ttctgggatg agtactcaca
     1981 acaagtatcg gataagcttt gggcatgtgc tagagattcc tttcatgagt ttaatcagta
     2041 caacaacaag ggatgcactg acggatggtt caacttttct caattcagtg tgattgaatc
     2101 aaagccagtg tttgatgttc cactcaatgt ccatcactct ataacagaga atgtggcttt
     2161 tgataactct aaaaagccac ctcagctcaa gaaagcaaaa aagaatcaaa aggtggccca
     2221 aaaatttcaa gcagacaaat cattgaaaat ccgactctac cccaatgaac aagaaaggac
     2281 aacattgaat cagtggatgg gaactgctcg ttggatctac aacaggtgtt tagaatttac
     2341 acacaacttc aaagatgtca agaaaaataa gaagaatttc agaacgtttg tggtgaacaa
     2401 cgataattat cagacagaaa atcagtgggt tgtgaatact ccttatgacg taagagatgc
     2461 tgccgctatt gaattgttga ctgctttcaa cactaatttt gaaaagaaga aggctggaac
     2521 gattgacaag ttcatgatcc cttcagaact agagctagct ataggtctat tgctatggtg
     2581 accttgatca gtactcttac tggcggttgg tttactacta tgtgatggat ccatgttgtt
     2641 ggtaggtaat gatagacaca aagattgctt cacaaagcta gagagcatcc gtggacacac
     2701 atttatattg tcaacgaagc gtacacatcc aaaacttgct catgttgtgg acatgtttat
     2761 acagttggat catcggaagt gtttcgttgt ccatcatgtg gctcaatttt tgacagagat
     2821 atcaatggag ccagaaatat tcttcttcga ttccttacta ctcatggaat tagtttttga
     2881 gcaccttgtg tgttgggtct tccccacctt gtgtgcgttg ggtcctttcc cctggctttc
     2941 actctttgag tgtttgcttg caagatcagc actttgttcg atttgtttgt tttgttcaaa
     3001 ttgttgattt aaataaaggc gtcatgtttc acagcagcaa gtacaatttc acgatcaccc
     3061 ttaaattggt ccttcacata acggagtgat tttccattat gttgaactgc ttccaacaca
     3121 aactctcgat cgttctgtaa ttcttgagag gccaacatga tggtttcgta agcttgctta
     3181 atagccgtga gcacgaataa tttctcattt cgtaattcgg aaggagcata atgcaattct
     3241 aagccacacc gctgaattgc ttcccataga acctctttgt ctttttgtaa ttccaatgat
     3301 actctgggta aataaagaaa attttgatcc cgacactttt tcaaatgatc caagataaat
     3361 actttgtcgt tcatgaactc gattggaatg aaggatctat gttctaattc aatgttcttt
     3421 aaccatttct tctttcccga ttgttgtcgt tgaaatttaa ttttaagcaa attctccaaa
     3481 ctgcaaatcg taaagtgaga agaatttggg ttttcaaatc ggacggaatc atcatggtga
     3541 gaagaaaaat ccatcaatat tatttgaaca caaggatgat tcatggtgtt gttgttattg
     3601 tgcaaaaatt cagtaatcat catcagcctt tagtaagtat tcattaaatt ttgtttataa
     3661 taataataat aaattgaacg atgagaacat taaatatcgc gaggtggaac cttcctcata
     3721 ttggaaaatg atcttcgaat acgggtttga agtaacactc ttttcctttg tattgatacc
     3781 tattacaata ttttacaaat catccatccg tttttctatt ttttaattgt tgaatgttcc
     3841 acattgaatg agctcctttt attattattg ctaccaaatt atcattcatt aattttcaca
     3901 accaagcttg catgctctcc ttcttccacc ttcttctcgt ttctctgttc tgtacatctt
     3961 cgataacatc tcaaaattct caatgccacc acactaaaga gtcccatgcc aacacttgtc
     4021 atcaacaatg caaacgtcaa ggttggaata taactcgtcg agctaggaaa ccatgtcaaa
     4081 tcattgaaat aattcaaaaa acaaaagtat ttgacatgaa gtaaaggttg attcaacact
     4141 tgttgtgctt tttcgagatt agtggttata aaaccagaca acaattgaga aggaatggtt
     4201 tcatgcatca attgaacctg ccatgacgga gcataacatg tactgacacc actcgtacat
     4261 gcttcattca atggtttttc aatccaatct cctgatttgg aatagacttg atcttgcaac
     4321 tcacgagaga agactggtgt gaaaattgta cttgagggat agtattgagt ttggatggat
     4381 aagggagcgt ggaactgaat ctttttgttg gtaacaacgt tgcaatcgta atcggtacaa
     4441 acatgtgcat tcaaatttcc attcaacacg tgacaggttt gaacatggac atgattcaat
     4501 tcgaattgat ctgccaagaa tgagttcaag atgataaaaa acgaagcaat ggaaataacg
     4561 agaataacaa tcaagatgaa acgtaaggga tccttgcgaa tcaaattacg aatggcaata
     4621 atttgttctt ttccaatcat tccggcaaag gcaaaggtgg tcagtcctgt agtagatgaa
     4681 ttcatgaagt tgagtttttt ccttggtgaa attttagtga aatgctgaaa tgcatttggt
     4741 tgtgtgagtt tgagttggaa acgagttgga aatgcagaaa ttacggagtt attgaatgaa
     4801 tttcagctaa aacaccgcct ttttttttcg tacaaacctt gtttcattga gttatgatgt
     4861 tacaggattt atggacacat tggaaagccg gtagaactgg ccaagttcac cacaagtttt
     4921 tttgaattgg atttcgcaca tataacttga gtttccaaat ctatccccaa tggaaatact
     4981 catggatctg tgttcacatg tcaaaaattg tacaagtttt t
//
LOCUS       NW_025407860.8_(reversed)        4341 bp    DNA     linear   UNK 01-JAN-1980
DEFINITION  Naegleria lovaniensis strain ATCC 30569 chromosome Unknown tig038,
            whole genome shotgun sequence.
ACCESSION   NW_025407860
VERSION     NW_025407860.1.8
KEYWORDS    .
SOURCE      .
  ORGANISM  .
FEATURES             Location/Qualifiers
     LE              386..408
                     /Mismatches=8
                     /%_Identity="65.21739130434783"
                     /Motif="CCGTTGAAGCCAAATGAACAATT"
                     /annotation_group="LE: 386 -> 408"
     mismatch        387..388
                     /Motif="CCGTTGAAGCCAAATGAACAATT"
                     /annotation_group="LE: 386 -> 408"
                     /label="CG"
     mismatch        390
                     /Motif="CCGTTGAAGCCAAATGAACAATT"
                     /annotation_group="LE: 386 -> 408"
                     /label="T"
     mismatch        394..395
                     /Motif="CCGTTGAAGCCAAATGAACAATT"
                     /annotation_group="LE: 386 -> 408"
                     /label="GC"
     mismatch        404
                     /Motif="CCGTTGAAGCCAAATGAACAATT"
                     /annotation_group="LE: 386 -> 408"
                     /label="C"
     mismatch        406
                     /Motif="CCGTTGAAGCCAAATGAACAATT"
                     /annotation_group="LE: 386 -> 408"
                     /label="A"
     mismatch        408
                     /Motif="CCGTTGAAGCCAAATGAACAATT"
                     /annotation_group="LE: 386 -> 408"
                     /label="T"
     CDS             complement(747..1133)
                     /locus_tag="C9374_009417"
                     /codon_start=1
                     /product="uncharacterized protein"
                     /protein_id="XP_044544768.1"
                     /db_xref="GeneID:68101871"
                     /translation="MNDRRQSRVDHIKLREGTRGKPLQPNIKTDRLENRENYVKRWTI
                     PFTLEDSNKFLSCFLAMSVFALPTLHDYWENPTLNNLGLGLFFQNRLPKHKFLEMYRC
                     IDIDVDDWLDSIKEKAQSIWDVSTNV"
     gene            complement(<747..>1133)
                     /locus_tag="C9374_009417"
                     /db_xref="GeneID:68101871"
     mRNA            complement(<747..>1133)
                     /locus_tag="C9374_009417"
                     /product="uncharacterized protein"
                     /transcript_id="XM_044699602.1"
                     /db_xref="GeneID:68101871"
     CDS             1890..2408
                     /locus_tag="C9374_009416"
                     /codon_start=1
                     /product="uncharacterized protein"
                     /protein_id="XP_044544767.1"
                     /db_xref="GeneID:68101870"
                     /translation="MKRSREDEPTHPPTNPSLAHSIIPFWDEYSQQVSDKLWACSRDS
                     FHEFNQYNNKGCTDGWFNFSQFTVIESKPVFDVPLNIHHSITENVAFDNSKKPPQLKK
                     AKKNQKTPQKLQADKSMKIRLYPNEQERTTLNQWMGTARWIYNKCLEFTCFYIVNNNK
                     SLELIGGKLMGL"
     gene            <1890..>2408
                     /locus_tag="C9374_009416"
                     /db_xref="GeneID:68101870"
     mRNA            <1890..>2408
                     /locus_tag="C9374_009416"
                     /product="uncharacterized protein"
                     /transcript_id="XM_044699601.1"
                     /db_xref="GeneID:68101870"
     fz              2001..2342
                     /original_coord="NW_025407860.1:415797_416138:-1"
                     /fz="-1 23.89937106918239_20 133"
ORIGIN      
        1 gcgtcaggag tcagtcatca gcacacaacc ataatattag tgttctacat ggtgagtaac
       61 acttcatata tcaatttgag atacacctga tcagtattta ttgaaaaaga gctatatttc
      121 atattttcgc tggacctctc tatcattttg aacttggaat ttttgagtgc aaaatatttt
      181 taaaaaaaat ttacaagtcc tcaaaaacct tgtgttccaa tttcattgct tctctctggt
      241 tttacagttt gaaataccag tccgataata aataatcatc ctctcttcat ttacaacatt
      301 aaaatttttt ttgggccaat ttaccttcaa aattcagagt gaaataactc aacaaccact
      361 tcacatctct tagaaatttc aacaccatta gaaagcaaat gaaaattagc ctaggatttg
      421 agtatatctc gtcctcagca gttaacttcg gaccgtggac aggacttatt gaaatcaaaa
      481 tttttttttg atagtaaagt cgttaaaatg gctcaaaaaa aagagtaggt ggagccaaac
      541 cctctttcat aatgaggatt aatcactctt tgaaatggta agtctttagg ttcctcactc
      601 gttctcttat gcaacatcca attgaatata tatccacttt cacaggctgc cgtaaataat
      661 ttcattccgt gtggatgagg ttttctagga atgaaaacat gatgaggaca ttttcttcct
      721 ttgtgaggaa tcattgactc gtcgagttaa acgtttgttg atacatccca aatactttga
      781 gctttctctt taatggaatc caaccaatca tcgacatcaa tgtcaataca tcgatacatt
      841 tccaaaaatt tatgtttagg taatctattt tgaaagaaca atccaagccc taaattattc
      901 aacgttggat tttcccaata gtcgtgcaat gttggcaatg caaacacact cattgctaaa
      961 aagcatgata ggaatttatt tgagtcctct aatgtaaatg gaatagtcca acgtttgaca
     1021 taattttctc tattttccaa acgatctgtt ttgatgttag gttgtaaggg ttttcctcta
     1081 gttccttctc gcaattttat atgatcaact cgtgattgcc ttctatcgtt cattttagag
     1141 agaaattttt cctgtatatc gtcagtgaat attaatttaa agcaagagag tggtgttatt
     1201 tcggaaagta ctccaataaa tttgcctttg ctctgatttt tggcgtaata atcgtcaggc
     1261 acaacagtaa tcccgttact tggaatatat ttctctttgt ttgactttga ttcatggtcg
     1321 tccaatgaca aatatgagag caaaattcca agttcaatat tatcatcacc atcatcatca
     1381 taaaaatatg aatcccaatt caactcttca taatcatcga ttaggattgg aattttctct
     1441 tcctgaggca aataattaaa aatacaatct aaacatccac ccgaatcaag ctgatgaaat
     1501 gttgttgtaa caccatagcc agtgttgtct tggcttggat tgggtttgtt ttggaggttt
     1561 tgtttttata atcggtttta aattactcag cactaaaata aaagagcaaa agccacaaat
     1621 tattacaaat tcaacaagta aatataatca tcaacagtca gttcctgacg aaccattcat
     1681 tcattctttg aatcaaaagt gttgttttgg aggtggataa ggaattgtca aggcgttcac
     1741 ttttccatga tcagttcgga cgaaaagaat gaatcaagtt attcaaattg atagagtttc
     1801 aattcaatga gtcattcaat actgatagag tttcaactct tgttgaggtt atcaaaaaaa
     1861 aaactcaaca acaaccttaa tctcaacgaa tgaagagaag tagagaggat gaacctactc
     1921 atcctcctac taatccatct cttgcacaca gcatcattcc attctgggat gagtactcac
     1981 aacaagtatc ggataagctt tgggcatgtt caagagattc ctttcatgag tttaatcagt
     2041 acaacaacaa gggatgcact gacggatggt tcaacttttc tcaattcact gtaattgaat
     2101 ccaagccagt gtttgatgtt ccactcaata ttcatcactc tataacagag aatgtggctt
     2161 ttgataactc taaaaagcca cctcagctca agaaagcaaa aaagaatcaa aagacgcccc
     2221 aaaaattgca agcagacaaa tcgatgaaaa ttcgtctcta ccccaatgaa caagaaagga
     2281 caacattgaa tcagtggatg ggaactgctc gttggatcta caacaagtgt ttagaattca
     2341 cctgtttcta cattgtaaac aacaacaaga gtttggaatt aattggagga aaactaatgg
     2401 gtttgtgact cgccaaacat ccatcctttg gaaaaggatt ggtgtttgag ggattttctg
     2461 catattttgt cattagactt tattgagcaa ggggtgaagc aaagcaaagg gagacgaagt
     2521 actagtatgc agaaaatttt ttgagcatga aaattatttc gaatactcaa cccaaactct
     2581 tttattgttt acaatcgaaa cattcctgcc cttcactacg ttcagaacaa atcagcatca
     2641 acatcgtatc tcgtcaacat caagcaaaat cgttttcggg aagaaacgca tcaatgtcgc
     2701 tcatttcgat ctcgaaaaaa atcgcgaaaa aatcgtcgat tttttatttg cactttttcg
     2761 aaaatcacat gaagaagaga tggattgtga tcagctcata ttatcataaa taaaccaggt
     2821 gtcaaaggtg gtgacaatgt cacattaatg taaaattaat aataaaataa attaaggtta
     2881 taaaaataaa tattcaacta cttgtcgaaa agattcgaac aaggcagtcc cgcactgtca
     2941 taatgtcctt ccttacccca agaacattaa ggatcagcga aaaaggaact tgaaaagctt
     3001 aagaaagcat gataagggtg ggagtgcgat gggtgggaag tcactaagca aagcaatgag
     3061 agacgaagct cgagtatgca gaaaattttt tgagcataaa aatttttgag aatgctcaac
     3121 caaactcatt tattgtttac aatcgaaaca ttcctgccct atgtttggcg agttacaaac
     3181 ccattagttt tcctccaatt aattccaaac tcttgttgtt gtttacaatg tagaaacata
     3241 ttcgtgcaaa gtcgaaaaaa tcgattacga tcgacctgaa tcgattacct caacacgatt
     3301 catttctcaa cgtcgatgtt tttcgtccaa aatcgaaaaa atcaattatg atcgacctga
     3361 atcgattttc ttgatcgtca gagttgaaaa aatcgatcat gaagaacctt taatcaaata
     3421 aactctgata atttgcttct atttgatttt tctcctcttc ctctttttgt ctaatcttct
     3481 ctttctttac ctcaatcaat tttgcaactt cattcaccaa tttggtcaaa ggttttacat
     3541 actgttcctc ttgttttgca atatcttctt cttgtttttt aaatctctca agtaactcct
     3601 ccttttcttt ctgaattttc aataattgat ctgcaataac ttttgaatta ttttcttcca
     3661 tgtctttcat agtttttaaa aactttgtcg aattttgcat atccttatca ttagtatcac
     3721 agtcttgttt agcgttaata aaaatttgct tctttaactg atccaatttg aaaatctgga
     3781 attctaaaac aggtgatttg aacgtagtaa cttgtggtgt tgactcaggt tttggatcaa
     3841 gatcaaacat atcatgcaaa tccatgccac atatatcaag ctcaggagcc attgaaggtg
     3901 tttccttggt ctttgactcg tccaattctt tcttaatgac caatgatttt tcttgaatag
     3961 aacttactcg atagttggct cgatgcaata gaacgagagt gattgtcaat acagatggag
     4021 tgactgctct ttatgctgct tgttgggagg gaaataaaga agctgtgaaa ctcttattaa
     4081 gagtaccaga cattgatgtc aacaggaaat tgaagtatgg tctcggcact gcatatattt
     4141 gatttgtgtg gcaagtccta aagtcaaaag tgaagaatta caaacactca cctgcagtca
     4201 aggtattgac atcgaccaaa aatacgagat aactcaattc agagtcagaa tttttgataa
     4261 gcttgtcact agttttcaaa cttcgaatta cttgcaaagc atcttcaagc attgtttgtt
     4321 caatatttgc ataggttgtg a
//
LOCUS       NW_025407828.9_(reversed)        4155 bp    DNA     linear   UNK 01-JAN-1980
DEFINITION  Naegleria lovaniensis strain ATCC 30569 chromosome Unknown tig006,
            whole genome shotgun sequence.
ACCESSION   NW_025407828
VERSION     NW_025407828.1.9
KEYWORDS    .
SOURCE      .
  ORGANISM  .
FEATURES             Location/Qualifiers
     LE              complement(1349..1371)
                     /Mismatches=8
                     /%_Identity="65.21739130434783"
                     /Motif="CCGTTGAAGCCAAATGAACAATT"
                     /annotation_group="LE: 1,349 <- 1,371"
     mismatch        1349..1351
                     /Motif="CCGTTGAAGCCAAATGAACAATT"
                     /annotation_group="LE: 1,349 <- 1,371"
                     /label="ATT"
     mismatch        1354..1356
                     /Motif="CCGTTGAAGCCAAATGAACAATT"
                     /annotation_group="LE: 1,349 <- 1,371"
                     /label="GAA"
     mismatch        1363
                     /Motif="CCGTTGAAGCCAAATGAACAATT"
                     /annotation_group="LE: 1,349 <- 1,371"
                     /label="G"
     mismatch        1371
                     /Motif="CCGTTGAAGCCAAATGAACAATT"
                     /annotation_group="LE: 1,349 <- 1,371"
                     /label="C"
     fz              2001..2156
                     /original_coord="NW_025407828.1:234836_234991:-1"
                     /fz="-1 10.272536687631026_419 467"
     CDS             join(complement(3206..3570),complement(2886..3078))
                     /locus_tag="C9374_013347"
                     /codon_start=1
                     /product="uncharacterized protein"
                     /protein_id="XP_044553756.1"
                     /db_xref="GeneID:68105800"
                     /translation="MARSKKKFGTSTYDSDEYSTTASRTYSKRVFRKTVRDVVSQTGK
                     TIVADVDQVPHRARRRWKKGIFTSEREMVNHMDVKSKHQELHEFMHAKEESKNNLKTA
                     QQKVKFEAWCESKPAHVVKKTLKKLEREGKETIFDADSTDSEIEKKVEQWVSRNYMQS
                     IGETKRYLETESLQCFSEYRSWKNK"
     gene            complement(<2886..>3570)
                     /locus_tag="C9374_013347"
                     /db_xref="GeneID:68105800"
     mRNA            join(complement(3206..>3570),complement(<2886..3078))
                     /locus_tag="C9374_013347"
                     /product="uncharacterized protein"
                     /transcript_id="XM_044689213.1"
                     /db_xref="GeneID:68105800"
     LE              3126..3148
                     /Mismatches=8
                     /%_Identity="65.21739130434783"
                     /Motif="CCGTTGAAGCCAAATGAACAATT"
                     /annotation_group="LE: 3,126 -> 3,148"
     mismatch        3126..3128
                     /Motif="CCGTTGAAGCCAAATGAACAATT"
                     /annotation_group="LE: 3,126 -> 3,148"
                     /label="CCG"
     mismatch        3130
                     /Motif="CCGTTGAAGCCAAATGAACAATT"
                     /annotation_group="LE: 3,126 -> 3,148"
                     /label="T"
     mismatch        3132
                     /Motif="CCGTTGAAGCCAAATGAACAATT"
                     /annotation_group="LE: 3,126 -> 3,148"
                     /label="A"
     mismatch        3135
                     /Motif="CCGTTGAAGCCAAATGAACAATT"
                     /annotation_group="LE: 3,126 -> 3,148"
                     /label="C"
     mismatch        3139
                     /Motif="CCGTTGAAGCCAAATGAACAATT"
                     /annotation_group="LE: 3,126 -> 3,148"
                     /label="A"
     mismatch        3148
                     /Motif="CCGTTGAAGCCAAATGAACAATT"
                     /annotation_group="LE: 3,126 -> 3,148"
                     /label="T"
ORIGIN      
        1 tggaattcca caattactga aactgttcaa ctgcacaaac ggttggaaga gcatgttcag
       61 atattgtgtt tcaattccct ttccatgatc aataacttta aactcaaacc attgtcgaga
      121 ggatgaacac tttttaccca caacaggatt cacatgatga tcattagtag ttgtggcttg
      181 cttgcttaga ccacatctca aagtgatggt ctggcctttc tttgatgctt ttgcagcatt
      241 actgagcaaa ttgatcaaac attgttgaag actggattga cttccatgaa ccagcaagtt
      301 ctcaccaatg tcttcactca attctagctc aacatgtact tttagtggtt tacaataacc
      361 tctgataatg ttatagatgg tgcgtaaaca tgaggctaat tcaaaatcta aggtcatcat
      421 atctgattga gagtgtctgc gattgttgtt tggttgatgt gtggaaatat tctctgttct
      481 tgcaaaatgt aagatatcct caatcacact caaaatcatt ccattggagc attccacatt
      541 ttccaagagc tccttttgtt ctgcagtcaa ggaattggtg tccttcaata attcaatact
      601 tcccaaactc gataagcata cagttctgaa ctcgtgtgaa atgttggaaa tgaacttttc
      661 tcgtgtttgc aaggcgttgg ataattgttc actggcaaca ctgagctgat ctacctttcc
      721 attgagacat tccgtgaatg aaacaatata caaagaaaag atcaacatgg aaagtataca
      781 tggaaaacat tcggatatca gaggcataca ctcattgtac atgaatgaaa atccatccat
      841 cgtgttcgag gaatttcgag aatagtggac ccacgacaac agcaatcgat agaaaatacg
      901 tcccagatag tgcgtaacga aatagaaagg aacaatgatt ctccacaaag agttgttcat
      961 cctagaggtg cttccaataa tcatgagttt caagggcagt aacagcatgg tgtgtgtttt
     1021 gaaaaagaaa aaccgaatgc tgaacaggaa cagacttaga accacgttaa cggtctgtac
     1081 attggaggtg gtcaactcgt tggaagaaca gagccaacgt ataagaagtt ttttgacact
     1141 gacagagagt gcattgagga ttctgaatct cttgacaaca tttttaaata ggtccacgct
     1201 aaacgagtac cctgtaaata gagtgagcaa gagaacaatt gttttgcaaa cgccattgtt
     1261 catgaaggag tgcaacccca caagaaagta atctaaaaga acaccatatt ttacaagaat
     1321 aagctgaaca tttaacattt gtttccattt ctgggtattt ggattcaacg aagaaaattc
     1381 cgaaaaatcc ttttcaaagt gctgacactc agtcatggag gatcttcttt gggactcatc
     1441 attctttcta acgggcaggt aatttgatga agtgtctgtg gacaatgtat gtgtgtggtg
     1501 atgcattgtt ccatgttggt tgagcgaaag gagtggcgag ttgttgtcaa acatggattg
     1561 ttttttttaa agtgctcgaa gggctgattc gctcaactca acgcacttat gcatcaaaac
     1621 attgtgttaa cattcaccaa aaagagtatc ctgtggggac aagacgacga tcatttgttc
     1681 agaactgttt ttggtgcacc tacattttaa cacaagcgtc caatctaaca tggaacttag
     1741 atattaaccg acatgttatc ccaatctcga ttgaggctca aacttgttaa gcttcttaaa
     1801 aaaggcaatt aaaaaacgat tcaacacttt gtttaaattc aatcattcgc taaaacaggg
     1861 agtttggttt cacacaacaa acaatgagag tatcccatct gaattaccat atttcaatgc
     1921 aaacggattg gtcgtaacag cttatctttt cttaatgaag gacttttgat tttcataccc
     1981 caagctttaa atagtgcaag gttcacctcg tctctgaaca ctacacttca aaaacgtgtt
     2041 ccgagtgtgg tcgtgtgaat tggcagcttg gaggtagtca cgtgtttcag tgttcgaatc
     2101 gagcgtgtgc ctttaccctt gcccgtgatt ggaatggcag taagaacatc ttcctcatga
     2161 atcaacacca attgaacgag gagccacaag attagccacc aaagaaacac aaacaacacg
     2221 attacatgga gatgaaccag tcacagagtg acgacttgga aacactcgac gtgtccatgt
     2281 tgagtgagta acgaccacac caatgtgtgt acaagaacca ccatccctcg cacactcatg
     2341 tgtgtgtgta gggctgtaga gtaggcaagc tttagcctcg gcatcgaata ttccccttat
     2401 agggtactcc ctacatttgg atgtgaaata aagctgatag ttgtgcttct gaagggatgg
     2461 aacttgtaag aattaaattg ttgatcaatt tgctgagaag agaaaatgtt tgcagtccat
     2521 gatggagaaa ggagtgagcg agagaacagg ctgttcttaa aaattattca taatcttgga
     2581 ggcagccaaa gagcgagcct tcatttcttc tcttttgata tttttcgaaa agatttaaat
     2641 tttagatcaa tttcaataga ttggagatgc ataagttttg aatggaacat tgccgaatca
     2701 ttggtagagc aaaaagagca tgcgttgttt cttctctcat attttgggat actatagcca
     2761 caacatttcc actgaaatcg atcacaacaa cttacaaagg gttaatatga acaaattgaa
     2821 taataacaca gtgtacttta tggtgacgaa tggtatttcc attcatgctc cattttctac
     2881 aagctttact tgttcttcca tgatctatat tcagaaaagc attgtagact ttcagtctct
     2941 aaatatcttt tcgtttctcc aatgctttgc atataatttc tgctcaccca ttgttcaact
     3001 tttttctcaa tttcgctatc tgtactatcc gcatcaaaaa ttgtttcttt tccttctcgt
     3061 tctagttttt taagtgtcct atatatgaga ttaaggtgta ttgtaatgtc aaatcatgat
     3121 cgtttttttc gtagacaagt gaacaataac acaaatttca tcaatatatg attccatggg
     3181 attggtgaat caatccatga cttacttttt cacaacatga gctggttttg attcacacca
     3241 cgcctcaaat ttcacttttt gctgagctgt tttgagattg tttttagatt cttccttagc
     3301 atgcataaat tcatgcaact cttgatgttt actcttcaca tccatgtgat tgaccatttc
     3361 tctttctgag gtgaaaattc ccttcttcca tcttcgtctt gctcgatgtg gcacttgatc
     3421 cacgtcggca acgatggtct ttcctgtttg agaaaccaca tctcggaccg tttttctaaa
     3481 tactctcttc gaataggttc gactcgctgt cgttgagtat tcatcgctgt cgtaggtgct
     3541 ggttccgaat ttctttttac ttcttgccat gatggttaac tttgcggaag atgaagaatt
     3601 cgatgacaag aaatgagatg tgatttgatc ctttttgttc tattttttgc ttgtcagatc
     3661 aagaagagag acaaaccatt caagaattgc acacgcggct cacgacggat gaatgtttcc
     3721 caagctccat taaagttaaa aatatttata aatctacaac aacaacaaca acaccatcaa
     3781 ctctcgcata caacaaccac gatattgatg atcagtactc ttttgttaag caatttcaat
     3841 ttcacacacg acaatatctt gcttgttagt ggaaagacga atggtggatt gcattctctt
     3901 ttcatccttt ctcatgtaat tggtaaagaa cgtacacaat actgttgttc cacctgttaa
     3961 attctgtgta tgacttgcaa aataattggt ggttgctttg tagattcctt tttgtgcttt
     4021 tttcaacatg tattcttctg gcccataacc ttgacgaaaa tctcttgaaa cgtaaccacc
     4081 cattctagtt cgattgtgag catagtaagc atgttcgcca tgaggagatg gttcttcgac
     4141 atgtaaatca atatc
//
